# Supplementary material for: AcrIIA22 is a novel anti-CRISPR that impairs SpyCas9 activity by relieving DNA torsion of target plasmids
Source: bioRxiv preprint, doi:10.1101/2020.09.28.317578, version 1 (2020-09-29)
Supplement: Supplementary Datasets 1 - 6 [file 317578_file02.zip › Supplementary_Datasets/Forsberg_SuppDataset1_68_contigs_referenced_inMS_TIGRfam_Pfam_Annotations.gb]

LOCUS       4303_LiJ_2014__V1.UC63-0__bin.67_NODE_112_length_95405_cov_4.60675       95405 bp    DNA     linear   UNA 01-JUL-2020
DEFINITION  .
ACCESSION   geneious|urn:local:
VERSION     geneious|urn:local:.:4c-cb0ua5n:0
KEYWORDS    .
SOURCE      
  ORGANISM  .
FEATURES             Location/Qualifiers
     CDS             78..2711
                     /codon_start=1
                     /standard_name="CDS"
     misc_feature    78..2711
                     /note="Geneious type: TIGR01070"
                     /standard_name="TIGR01070"
     CDS             2746..4758
                     /codon_start=1
                     /standard_name="CDS"
     misc_feature    2746..4758
                     /note="Geneious type: TIGR00585"
                     /standard_name="TIGR00585"
     CDS             4761..5699
                     /codon_start=1
                     /standard_name="CDS"
     misc_feature    4761..5699
                     /note="Geneious type: TIGR00174"
                     /standard_name="TIGR00174"
     CDS             5671..6930
                     /codon_start=1
                     /standard_name="CDS"
     misc_feature    5671..6930
                     /note="Geneious type: TIGR02828"
                     /standard_name="TIGR02828"
     CDS             6911..7639
                     /codon_start=1
                     /standard_name="CDS"
     misc_feature    6911..7639
                     /note="Geneious type: TIGR00044"
                     /standard_name="TIGR00044"
     CDS             7652..8143
                     /codon_start=1
                     /standard_name="CDS"
     misc_feature    7652..8143
                     /note="Geneious type: DUF552"
                     /standard_name="DUF552"
     CDS             8163..9344
                     /codon_start=1
                     /standard_name="CDS"
     misc_feature    8163..9344
                     /note="Geneious type: DivIVA"
                     /standard_name="DivIVA"
     CDS             9375..12170
                     /codon_start=1
                     /standard_name="CDS"
     misc_feature    9375..12170
                     /note="Geneious type: TIGR00392"
                     /standard_name="TIGR00392"
     CDS             12271..12738
                     /codon_start=1
                     /standard_name="CDS"
     misc_feature    12271..12738
                     /note="Geneious type: Peptidase_A8"
                     /standard_name="Peptidase_A8"
     CDS             12725..13666
                     /codon_start=1
                     /standard_name="CDS"
     misc_feature    12725..13666
                     /note="Geneious type: TIGR00005"
                     /standard_name="TIGR00005"
     CDS             13671..14537
                     /codon_start=1
                     /standard_name="CDS"
     misc_feature    13671..14537
                     /note="Geneious type: Hydrolase_3"
                     /standard_name="Hydrolase_3"
     CDS             14541..15380
                     /codon_start=1
                     /standard_name="CDS"
     misc_feature    14541..15380
                     /note="Geneious type: TIGR00587"
                     /standard_name="TIGR00587"
     CDS             complement(15439..16158)
                     /codon_start=1
                     /standard_name="CDS"
     misc_feature    complement(15439..16158)
                     /note="Geneious type: TIGR01975"
                     /standard_name="TIGR01975"
     CDS             complement(16176..16943)
                     /codon_start=1
                     /standard_name="CDS"
     misc_feature    complement(16176..16943)
                     /note="Geneious type: TIGR01007"
                     /standard_name="TIGR01007"
     CDS             complement(16945..17709)
                     /codon_start=1
                     /standard_name="CDS"
     misc_feature    complement(16945..17709)
                     /note="Geneious type: TIGR01006"
                     /standard_name="TIGR01006"
     CDS             17790..20552
                     /codon_start=1
                     /standard_name="CDS"
     misc_feature    17790..20552
                     /note="Geneious type: Glyco_hydro_63"
                     /standard_name="Glyco_hydro_63"
     CDS             20564..22243
                     /codon_start=1
                     /standard_name="CDS"
     misc_feature    20564..22243
                     /note="Geneious type: Metallophos"
                     /standard_name="Metallophos"
     CDS             22335..23006
                     /codon_start=1
                     /standard_name="CDS"
     misc_feature    22335..23006
                     /note="Geneious type: Glucos_trans_II"
                     /standard_name="Glucos_trans_II"
     CDS             23149..24348
                     /codon_start=1
                     /standard_name="CDS"
     misc_feature    23149..24348
                     /note="Geneious type: PGA_cap"
                     /standard_name="PGA_cap"
     CDS             24588..25931
                     /codon_start=1
                     /standard_name="CDS"
     misc_feature    24588..25931
                     /note="Geneious type: TIGR00653"
                     /standard_name="TIGR00653"
     CDS             26107..27855
                     /codon_start=1
                     /standard_name="CDS"
     misc_feature    26107..27855
                     /note="Geneious type: TIGR00836"
                     /standard_name="TIGR00836"
     CDS             28087..29196
                     /codon_start=1
                     /standard_name="CDS"
     misc_feature    28087..29196
                     /note="Geneious type: GATase_2"
                     /standard_name="GATase_2"
     CDS             29189..30691
                     /codon_start=1
                     /standard_name="CDS"
     misc_feature    29189..30691
                     /note="Geneious type: Glu_synthase"
                     /standard_name="Glu_synthase"
     CDS             30705..31145
                     /codon_start=1
                     /standard_name="CDS"
     misc_feature    30705..31145
                     /note="Geneious type: TIGR02951"
                     /standard_name="TIGR02951"
     CDS             31142..32404
                     /codon_start=1
                     /standard_name="CDS"
     misc_feature    31142..32404
                     /note="Geneious type: TIGR02374"
                     /standard_name="TIGR02374"
     CDS             32401..33135
                     /codon_start=1
                     /standard_name="CDS"
     misc_feature    32401..33135
                     /note="Geneious type: GXGXG"
                     /standard_name="GXGXG"
     CDS             33187..34638
                     /codon_start=1
                     /standard_name="CDS"
     misc_feature    33187..34638
                     /note="Geneious type: TIGR01134"
                     /standard_name="TIGR01134"
     CDS             complement(34908..35099)
                     /codon_start=1
                     /standard_name="CDS"
     misc_feature    complement(34908..35099)
                     /note="Geneious type: TIGR02225"
                     /standard_name="TIGR02225"
     CDS             35142..35777
                     /codon_start=1
                     /standard_name="CDS"
     misc_feature    35142..35777
                     /note="Geneious type: DUF4897"
                     /standard_name="DUF4897"
     CDS             35765..36004
                     /codon_start=1
                     /standard_name="CDS"
     misc_feature    36333..36497
                     /note="Geneious type: S1_1_and_10ncbiHomologs"
                     /standard_name="S1_1_and_10ncbiHomologs"
     CDS             36333..36497
                     /codon_start=1
                     /standard_name="CDS"
     CDS             36736..37170
                     /codon_start=1
                     /standard_name="CDS"
     CDS             complement(37229..37891)
                     /codon_start=1
                     /standard_name="CDS"
     misc_feature    complement(37229..37891)
                     /note="Geneious type: TIGR00608"
                     /standard_name="TIGR00608"
     CDS             complement(38038..38190)
                     /codon_start=1
                     /standard_name="CDS"
     misc_feature    complement(38038..38190)
                     /note="Geneious type: HTH_3"
                     /standard_name="HTH_3"
     CDS             38544..40061
                     /codon_start=1
                     /standard_name="CDS"
     misc_feature    38544..40061
                     /note="Geneious type: TIGR01733"
                     /standard_name="TIGR01733"
     CDS             40106..40333
                     /codon_start=1
                     /standard_name="CDS"
     misc_feature    40106..40333
                     /note="Geneious type: PP-binding"
                     /standard_name="PP-binding"
     CDS             40359..41945
                     /codon_start=1
                     /standard_name="CDS"
     misc_feature    40359..41945
                     /note="Geneious type: TIGR04091"
                     /standard_name="TIGR04091"
     CDS             41956..43071
                     /codon_start=1
                     /standard_name="CDS"
     misc_feature    41956..43071
                     /note="Geneious type: GSCFA"
                     /standard_name="GSCFA"
     CDS             43265..43969
                     /codon_start=1
                     /standard_name="CDS"
     misc_feature    43265..43969
                     /note="Geneious type: TIGR02154"
                     /standard_name="TIGR02154"
     CDS             44010..46559
                     /codon_start=1
                     /standard_name="CDS"
     misc_feature    44010..46559
                     /note="Geneious type: TIGR02966"
                     /standard_name="TIGR02966"
     CDS             complement(46624..47349)
                     /codon_start=1
                     /standard_name="CDS"
     misc_feature    complement(46624..47349)
                     /note="Geneious type: TIGR04249"
                     /standard_name="TIGR04249"
     CDS             47513..48763
                     /codon_start=1
                     /standard_name="CDS"
     misc_feature    47513..48763
                     /note="Geneious type: IMS"
                     /standard_name="IMS"
     CDS             48760..48990
                     /codon_start=1
                     /standard_name="CDS"
     CDS             49015..49509
                     /codon_start=1
                     /standard_name="CDS"
     misc_feature    49015..49509
                     /note="Geneious type: GtrA"
                     /standard_name="GtrA"
     CDS             49629..50888
                     /codon_start=1
                     /standard_name="CDS"
     misc_feature    49629..50888
                     /note="Geneious type: Aminotran_MocR"
                     /standard_name="Aminotran_MocR"
     CDS             50888..51661
                     /codon_start=1
                     /standard_name="CDS"
     misc_feature    50888..51661
                     /note="Geneious type: AP_endonuc_2"
                     /standard_name="AP_endonuc_2"
     CDS             51665..52564
                     /codon_start=1
                     /standard_name="CDS"
     misc_feature    51665..52564
                     /note="Geneious type: EamA"
                     /standard_name="EamA"
     CDS             52661..53107
                     /codon_start=1
                     /standard_name="CDS"
     misc_feature    52661..53107
                     /note="Geneious type: TIGR00244"
                     /standard_name="TIGR00244"
     CDS             53216..53653
                     /codon_start=1
                     /standard_name="CDS"
     misc_feature    53216..53653
                     /note="Geneious type: TIGR00738"
                     /standard_name="TIGR00738"
     CDS             53771..54091
                     /codon_start=1
                     /standard_name="CDS"
     misc_feature    53771..54091
                     /note="Geneious type: Trns_repr_metal"
                     /standard_name="Trns_repr_metal"
     CDS             54122..56644
                     /codon_start=1
                     /standard_name="CDS"
     misc_feature    54122..56644
                     /note="Geneious type: TIGR01525"
                     /standard_name="TIGR01525"
     CDS             56805..57737
                     /codon_start=1
                     /standard_name="CDS"
     misc_feature    56805..57737
                     /note="Geneious type: TIGR03042"
                     /standard_name="TIGR03042"
     CDS             57882..59345
                     /codon_start=1
                     /standard_name="CDS"
     misc_feature    57882..59345
                     /note="Geneious type: MFS_2"
                     /standard_name="MFS_2"
     CDS             59407..59964
                     /codon_start=1
                     /standard_name="CDS"
     misc_feature    59407..59964
                     /note="Geneious type: Acetyltransf_10"
                     /standard_name="Acetyltransf_10"
     CDS             60133..61656
                     /codon_start=1
                     /standard_name="CDS"
     misc_feature    60133..61656
                     /note="Geneious type: MFS_2"
                     /standard_name="MFS_2"
     CDS             complement(61955..63481)
                     /codon_start=1
                     /standard_name="CDS"
     misc_feature    complement(61955..63481)
                     /note="Geneious type: MFS_2"
                     /standard_name="MFS_2"
     CDS             complement(63481..64812)
                     /codon_start=1
                     /standard_name="CDS"
     misc_feature    complement(63481..64812)
                     /note="Geneious type: Sulfatase"
                     /standard_name="Sulfatase"
     CDS             complement(64867..65649)
                     /codon_start=1
                     /standard_name="CDS"
     misc_feature    complement(64867..65649)
                     /note="Geneious type: TauE"
                     /standard_name="TauE"
     CDS             complement(65646..66764)
                     /codon_start=1
                     /standard_name="CDS"
     misc_feature    complement(65646..66764)
                     /note="Geneious type: MS_channel"
                     /standard_name="MS_channel"
     CDS             complement(66862..67980)
                     /codon_start=1
                     /standard_name="CDS"
     misc_feature    complement(66862..67980)
                     /note="Geneious type: TIGR01444"
                     /standard_name="TIGR01444"
     CDS             68056..68871
                     /codon_start=1
                     /standard_name="CDS"
     misc_feature    68056..68871
                     /note="Geneious type: TIGR03520"
                     /standard_name="TIGR03520"
     CDS             68868..69827
                     /codon_start=1
                     /standard_name="CDS"
     misc_feature    68868..69827
                     /note="Geneious type: PhoH"
                     /standard_name="PhoH"
     CDS             69827..70333
                     /codon_start=1
                     /standard_name="CDS"
     misc_feature    69827..70333
                     /note="Geneious type: UPF0054"
                     /standard_name="UPF0054"
     CDS             70330..71223
                     /codon_start=1
                     /standard_name="CDS"
     misc_feature    70330..71223
                     /note="Geneious type: TIGR00436"
                     /standard_name="TIGR00436"
     CDS             71414..72166
                     /codon_start=1
                     /standard_name="CDS"
     misc_feature    71414..72166
                     /note="Geneious type: TIGR00613"
                     /standard_name="TIGR00613"
     CDS             72174..74555
                     /codon_start=1
                     /standard_name="CDS"
     misc_feature    72174..74555
                     /note="Geneious type: TIGR01069"
                     /standard_name="TIGR01069"
     CDS             74743..74895
                     /codon_start=1
                     /standard_name="CDS"
     CDS             75239..75568
                     /codon_start=1
                     /standard_name="CDS"
     misc_feature    75239..75568
                     /note="Geneious type: TIGR01049"
                     /standard_name="TIGR01049"
     CDS             75645..76277
                     /codon_start=1
                     /standard_name="CDS"
     misc_feature    75645..76277
                     /note="Geneious type: TIGR03625"
                     /standard_name="TIGR03625"
     CDS             76295..76918
                     /codon_start=1
                     /standard_name="CDS"
     misc_feature    76295..76918
                     /note="Geneious type: TIGR03953"
                     /standard_name="TIGR03953"
     CDS             76918..77214
                     /codon_start=1
                     /standard_name="CDS"
     misc_feature    76918..77214
                     /note="Geneious type: Ribosomal_L23"
                     /standard_name="Ribosomal_L23"
     CDS             77366..78154
                     /codon_start=1
                     /standard_name="CDS"
     misc_feature    77366..78154
                     /note="Geneious type: TIGR01171"
                     /standard_name="TIGR01171"
     CDS             78174..78446
                     /codon_start=1
                     /standard_name="CDS"
     misc_feature    78174..78446
                     /note="Geneious type: TIGR01050"
                     /standard_name="TIGR01050"
     CDS             78465..78803
                     /codon_start=1
                     /standard_name="CDS"
     misc_feature    78465..78803
                     /note="Geneious type: TIGR01044"
                     /standard_name="TIGR01044"
     CDS             78822..79505
                     /codon_start=1
                     /standard_name="CDS"
     misc_feature    78822..79505
                     /note="Geneious type: TIGR01009"
                     /standard_name="TIGR01009"
     CDS             79505..79927
                     /codon_start=1
                     /standard_name="CDS"
     misc_feature    79505..79927
                     /note="Geneious type: TIGR01164"
                     /standard_name="TIGR01164"
     CDS             79924..80127
                     /codon_start=1
                     /standard_name="CDS"
     misc_feature    79924..80127
                     /note="Geneious type: Ribosomal_L29"
                     /standard_name="Ribosomal_L29"
     CDS             80145..80399
                     /codon_start=1
                     /standard_name="CDS"
     misc_feature    80145..80399
                     /note="Geneious type: TIGR03635"
                     /standard_name="TIGR03635"
     CDS             80468..80878
                     /codon_start=1
                     /standard_name="CDS"
     misc_feature    80468..80878
                     /note="Geneious type: TIGR01067"
                     /standard_name="TIGR01067"
     CDS             80903..81199
                     /codon_start=1
                     /standard_name="CDS"
     misc_feature    80903..81199
                     /note="Geneious type: TIGR01079"
                     /standard_name="TIGR01079"
     CDS             81219..81761
                     /codon_start=1
                     /standard_name="CDS"
     misc_feature    81219..81761
                     /note="Geneious type: Ribosomal_L5_C"
                     /standard_name="Ribosomal_L5_C"
     CDS             81996..82394
                     /codon_start=1
                     /standard_name="CDS"
     misc_feature    81996..82394
                     /note="Geneious type: Ribosomal_S8"
                     /standard_name="Ribosomal_S8"
     CDS             82409..82948
                     /codon_start=1
                     /standard_name="CDS"
     misc_feature    82409..82948
                     /note="Geneious type: TIGR03654"
                     /standard_name="TIGR03654"
     CDS             82967..83326
                     /codon_start=1
                     /standard_name="CDS"
     misc_feature    82967..83326
                     /note="Geneious type: TIGR00060"
                     /standard_name="TIGR00060"
     CDS             83372..83848
                     /codon_start=1
                     /standard_name="CDS"
     misc_feature    83372..83848
                     /note="Geneious type: TIGR01021"
                     /standard_name="TIGR01021"
     CDS             83862..84041
                     /codon_start=1
                     /standard_name="CDS"
     misc_feature    83862..84041
                     /note="Geneious type: TIGR01308"
                     /standard_name="TIGR01308"
     CDS             84056..84499
                     /codon_start=1
                     /standard_name="CDS"
     misc_feature    84056..84499
                     /note="Geneious type: TIGR01071"
                     /standard_name="TIGR01071"
     CDS             84500..85849
                     /codon_start=1
                     /standard_name="CDS"
     misc_feature    84500..85849
                     /note="Geneious type: SecY"
                     /standard_name="SecY"
     CDS             85868..86500
                     /codon_start=1
                     /standard_name="CDS"
     misc_feature    85868..86500
                     /note="Geneious type: TIGR01351"
                     /standard_name="TIGR01351"
     CDS             86502..87251
                     /codon_start=1
                     /standard_name="CDS"
     misc_feature    86502..87251
                     /note="Geneious type: TIGR00500"
                     /standard_name="TIGR00500"
     CDS             87359..87562
                     /codon_start=1
                     /standard_name="CDS"
     misc_feature    87359..87562
                     /note="Geneious type: TIGR00008"
                     /standard_name="TIGR00008"
     CDS             87725..88093
                     /codon_start=1
                     /standard_name="CDS"
     misc_feature    87725..88093
                     /note="Geneious type: TIGR03631"
                     /standard_name="TIGR03631"
     CDS             88115..88510
                     /codon_start=1
                     /standard_name="CDS"
     misc_feature    88115..88510
                     /note="Geneious type: TIGR03632"
                     /standard_name="TIGR03632"
     CDS             88532..89131
                     /codon_start=1
                     /standard_name="CDS"
     misc_feature    88532..89131
                     /note="Geneious type: TIGR01017"
                     /standard_name="TIGR01017"
     CDS             89184..90140
                     /codon_start=1
                     /standard_name="CDS"
     misc_feature    89184..90140
                     /note="Geneious type: TIGR02027"
                     /standard_name="TIGR02027"
     CDS             90215..90496
                     /codon_start=1
                     /standard_name="CDS"
     misc_feature    90215..90496
                     /note="Geneious type: Ribosomal_L17"
                     /standard_name="Ribosomal_L17"
     CDS             90673..91356
                     /codon_start=1
                     /standard_name="CDS"
     CDS             91325..91816
                     /codon_start=1
                     /standard_name="CDS"
     misc_feature    91325..91816
                     /note="Geneious type: TIGR02985"
                     /standard_name="TIGR02985"
     CDS             91878..93953
                     /codon_start=1
                     /standard_name="CDS"
     misc_feature    91878..93953
                     /note="Geneious type: LRR_5"
                     /standard_name="LRR_5"
     CDS             93990..94607
                     /codon_start=1
                     /standard_name="CDS"
     misc_feature    93990..94607
                     /note="Geneious type: TIGR01162"
                     /standard_name="TIGR01162"
     CDS             94610..95404
                     /codon_start=1
                     /standard_name="CDS"
     misc_feature    94610..95404
                     /note="Geneious type: TIGR00878"
                     /standard_name="TIGR00878"
ORIGIN      
        1 ctgccactaa ggtgtaaacc ggctgcgggc ggcgtggtcg ctcgcagcat ttttgcagag
       61 aggaggacga gtggaatatg gcaaaggcaa agatcagccc tatgatggat cagtattttc
      121 agatcaagaa ggactatgcg gatgtgattt tgttcttccg tctgggcgat ttttatgaaa
      181 tgttttttga tgatgccaag atcgccagca aggagctgga tctggtgctc accggtcggg
      241 actgcggcca ggaggagcgg gcacctatgt gcggcgtgcc ctttcacagt gcagacagct
      301 atatcgccaa gctggtgagc cggggctaca aggtggccat ctgtgagcag atggaggatc
      361 cggcgctggc caagggcatc gttaaaagag aggttataag aatcatcacc cccggtacgg
      421 taatcgaggg caatatgctg gaggacggcg tcaacaacta cctgtgcagt gtgtttggca
      481 gcgagaacgg cgccgggctt tgctttgcgg atgtgtcaac cggcgagttt catgtgaccc
      541 tggctaccgg cgaggatgtg gagagcaagg tgatcaatca gctgtccacc tattctccca
      601 aagaggtgat ctttggcggc accgctgccg attatgacca tgtggtgcag ttcgttactg
      661 ctcggctgga ggcgtccgtc gagtatccgg aagcggcgct gtttgatttt gacgcctgct
      721 cccaggaaat tatagagacc ttaaagaagg atgagatcgc cgcactggac ctgggtcaca
      781 gccgcgagac ggtgtgtgcc ctgggcgcgg tgatcgctta tttgaagaat acgcagaaga
      841 aagacgagat cgagaccccg tcggaagtgg agttctacga cagcgagcgg tttatgcacc
      901 tggacatcag cgcccggcgc aacttggagc tgacccgctc catgatgacc ggcgacaaga
      961 agcattcgct gctgtgggtg atcgacaaga ccaagactgc catgggcaag cggatgattc
     1021 gtgcctgggt ggagcggccg ctgctgagcg tcagccaaat cctccgtcgc caaaatgcgg
     1081 tgggcgaatt gtttgaccgc cctatgctgc gagacacggt gcgccaggcg ctggtgggtg
     1141 ttaacgacat tgagcggctg atgacccgca ttgtgtacgg cactgccaat gccaaggaat
     1201 tgcgggcgct ggagagcacc atttccgccc tgccggagat taagactgct ttggcagact
     1261 gcaacaccgc catgctgcgg gaaattgaaa gcgatattga cctgctcacc gatgtggcag
     1321 aggaaattcg ccgggcaatt gtggaggaac cgcccttttc tatccgcgaa ggcgggttta
     1381 tcaaagcagg ctataacgaa gagatcgaca gcctaaaggc cattatgacc gacggcaccg
     1441 gcgtgattgc ctccattgaa gcgcagcagc gggaagaaac cggtatcccc aaactgaaag
     1501 tgggctacaa ccgggtattc ggttactata ttgaggtgtc caacgcatac cgggaccagg
     1561 tgccggagac ctacatccgc aagcagacct tagccaactg tgagcgctac ataacccagg
     1621 agctgaaaga gctggagggc aagattttag gcgccaagga tcgggaggtg gcgctggagt
     1681 accagctgtt ctgcgctctg cgagaggaga tcgccggtca gatccagcgg ctgcaagtga
     1741 ccgccaaggc gctggcccgg ctggatgtgc tgtgttccct ggcccatgtg gcagcagagc
     1801 ataactacac ctgtccccag gtagaagggg atggcgtgat cgagatcaag gacggccgcc
     1861 acccggtggt ggaggcactg ctggacagcg ggccctttgt tcccaacgat acatacctgg
     1921 acttgcagga cgaccggtgc cacattatca ccggccccaa tatggcaggt aagtccacct
     1981 atatgcgcca gattgcgctg atcaccctgt tggcgcagat cggttccttt gtaccggcgc
     2041 ggcaggcgca cattggcgtg gtagacgcca tctttactcg agtgggcgcg tctgacgacc
     2101 tggctaccgg ccagtccacc tttatggtgg agatgaacga ggtggccacc attttgaaag
     2161 acgccaccca aaacagcctg attatcttag acgagatcgg ccggggcacc tccacctttg
     2221 acggtatgag cattgcccgg gcggtgctgg aatatgtgtg caagcgcaag actctgggcg
     2281 ccaagacgct gtttgccacc cattaccatg agctgaccgc catggagggg ctggtagacg
     2341 gtgtgcgcaa ctactccgta gcggtgaaga agcggggaga cgatattact ttcctgcggc
     2401 ggatcgtgcg gggcggcgcg gaccagagct ttggtattga agtggccaag ctggccggtg
     2461 tgccggacaa ggtggtgcgt cgcgccaagg tgatcctcaa ggagttggag aagaacagcg
     2521 tgcctatcga gtttaaggcg gaggaagcca tagaggagga gccggaggag gaaattcagt
     2581 acaatttcac cgccaacggc accaacgaga ttttggaaat tctaaagacc gtagacatta
     2641 acactttgac tccgattgag gctatgcaga ccctggataa cctgcgcaaa aaggcccagg
     2701 aacttagcta aaaacggatt tcattataga aagggcggtg gttccatgcc gcaaattcat
     2761 attttaccca agtctgtgta ccagctaatt gcagccggcg aggtggtgga acgccccgcc
     2821 tctgcaatta aagaaatggt ggagaattcc attgatgccg gagctacccg cataacggtg
     2881 gagatccagc atggcggctc tacctatatg cgcattacgg acgacggctg tggcatcgca
     2941 agggcggatg tgcccaaggt gtttatcagc catgccacct ccaagatcgc aaccgaggag
     3001 gacttgaacg ccatcggcac cttgggcttt cggggcgagg ccatggcttc catcggcgca
     3061 gtggcgcagg tggaactgct cacccgcaca gcagaggagc aggtgggcac ccgctatgtg
     3121 atcgctggcg gccaggaaca aagctgcgac gacgccggtt gcccggtggg caccacagtg
     3181 gtggtgcggg acctgttctt taacacgcct gcgcgcatga aattcttaaa gaaagatgtg
     3241 accgagggca acgcggtggc cggtgtgctg gacgcggtgg cgctgagcca cccggagatc
     3301 gcctttcgcc tgatccggga cggcaagcag acgctggtga ctcccggcaa caaggactta
     3361 aagagcacgg tgtactccgt gtttggccga gaattgaccc agtcgctgat cccggtgcat
     3421 tacagctata acggtatgga gctggagggc tatgtgtcca gtccccatgc ctcccgcaaa
     3481 agccgggcta tgcagtattt tttcattaac ggtcgcctgg tgaagtctaa gaccgccttg
     3541 gcggcgctgg agcaggcgta taaaaacagc attatggtgg ggcgttttcc cgcctgcgtg
     3601 ctgaatatga ctgtcaacac ggcgctggtg gatgtgaatg tgcacccggc caagatcgag
     3661 gtgcgctttg ccaacgaaaa gccggtgttt gacctggtgt attatggggt caagaccgct
     3721 attgagaccg gcgacagtgt aaaggaagcg acctttggcg gcacccccgc agcggacgag
     3781 gtgggacgcg cgtacccgcc ggcaggcagc cgcagcgcca agatcgactt cttccgcaaa
     3841 aaggaagaga gcgtgcaaac ggtgctgcaa acagcgcccc gcacggactt ttggcagacg
     3901 gcgcaggcag gtgtgccgta ccgtaccgcg ccccaggggc agaccccggt gcagcgggcg
     3961 acagcgcaaa gcgcagcgcc gatggcgcaa gagccggcac ctgtaaaagt gaccgaaata
     4021 aacgcctcgg aaccccaggc cgcgccggtg gtacagagtg agcagaaagt gcccgcccaa
     4081 gtgtccccgg cagtgcctac gcatgagagc gcagagtccg cagcgtctgc accgccttcg
     4141 gcggagacag cacctgcccc cacggtgcag gtggtggacg aggaccggaa gaccccggcc
     4201 ttccgtgtag tgggcgaagc ctttaagacc tatatacttg tagagataga aaataattta
     4261 tattatattg acaagcacgc cgcccacgag cggatgaatt ttgaagccct gcgccggaac
     4321 gcggaggtcc acagtcagtt gctgctggcg ccggtgaccg tgcgcttgaa caaagcggag
     4381 ctgtctgccg tggaggaaca tctggatttg ctgcaaaaag gcggctttga ggtggagatc
     4441 tttggcacgg atgcggtgtt ggtgcgatcg gtgcccgcta tgctggacgg ggcaaatatt
     4501 gccgacctga tctgcgagat tgcagagaag ctgctggagc acaaaacgga cattgagccg
     4561 gaaaagttgg actggatctt ccattccacc gcttgccgcg cagcggtcaa ggccggtgat
     4621 gtgaccagcc cggcggagca gcgcctgttt gttgagaagc tgctgtccat gccggatatt
     4681 cgctactgcc cccatgggcg gccggtgatg atcaaggtta gccggtacga gatcgaaaga
     4741 cagttcggca gggcgtgagt atgaagacaa aggttcttgt ggtggccggc cccaccgcct
     4801 ccggcaaaac cggtttgggc attgccctgg ctcggcggct ggacggcgag attgtgtgtg
     4861 ccgactctat gcagatctat accggtatgc ccattgccac tgcggcacct acggcagcgg
     4921 agcggcaggc agcggtgcac catttggcag agattctgcc cccggacacg ccttttagcg
     4981 tggctcagta ttgcaacctg gcagcggaga cggtggcgga tattgccgcc cggggtaagg
     5041 tgcccgtttt ggttggcggc accgggctgt ttattgacag ctttattgac cacattcagt
     5101 ttgcccatgt gcagacgaac ccggacctgc gccgggagct gctggcaaag gacggcacag
     5161 agttgtaccg taccttgcag caggtggatt ctacggctgc ggcagaaata catccgaata
     5221 acaaaaaccg ggtggtgcgt gcactggagc tgtactatgc cggtattacc aagactgcac
     5281 agaatgcagc ctcccgccgg gaggacagcc cttatgaggc actgtatttt gtgctctgtt
     5341 accgggatcg gcaggtgctg tatgatcgga tcaatgcccg ggtggacgcc atgctggccg
     5401 ccggattggt ggaggaagca cggcaggcct acgccgcttg cggtcctacg gcacggcagg
     5461 ccattgggca caaggaactg ctgccgtatt tggagggcag cgagccgctg gagacggcgg
     5521 tagaacggct caagcaggag acccgccgct acgccaagcg ccagatcact tggtttaagc
     5581 gccggcaggg cactgtggtg ctggagccgg ataccatgga tacagagcgc ctgatcgccg
     5641 tagcgacggc gcaggcagag gattttcttt atggcaaaga caaaggaaaa agagcataaa
     5701 agccgtaaaa agctcagtcg caccgccaag gagaactggg ccatcggcat tgtggcgctg
     5761 ctgattttgt ctgtggtggt gtatgagtgc tatactgcta cccatgtgcg gctgcaaacc
     5821 tacaccgcca aggagaccac cgtgtaccgt accattgaga ccacggcact ggcggtgcga
     5881 gaggaacaca cggttagcgg ccccggcggc gtgacggtgc aatgcgttgc cgacggccag
     5941 aagattgcca aggacggcaa ggtggctctg cgctttcagt ctgaggcgga cgctaaggcg
     6001 tacagccagc gcaccgcctt aaaggagaag ttgcagcact accgggatat ggaaaataag
     6061 agtaccgcca ccgccacgga tattaccgcc gtggacaatg aggcggtgca gaatgtaaat
     6121 gattacatac gggcgctggc ccaatcggat ctgaccgggg caagtaccgc ggcgcaggag
     6181 atgaacgaca cctttacccg ccgccagatg atgatcggca ccagcattga ctttgcggcg
     6241 ctgaaaaagg atttgcaaag tcaaatggac gaattgggca ctgcagagcc tattggctcc
     6301 gtgactacgg cggtaagcgg cgttttctcc ggctacacgg atgggtgcga aagcgttttt
     6361 gattatgatc aggtgacgga gatgaccgct gccgatctgg ataaagcctt aaagactgcc
     6421 gagagtgcca agggcgacac cggcgcctta ggcaaagtga tcaccagcta tgcttggtac
     6481 tttgtgtgca aggcggatgt ggcggacctg caaaaggtgc aaaacggcac gcgactggat
     6541 gtggctatta aggacagcga ccgggtactt tcctgcaccg tggtcagcgg cgcagacacc
     6601 aagcccggcg ccacgcaaac ggttttggtg ctccagtgtg agaatatgga ctcggatatt
     6661 gccgcctatc gggcggagga tatagaaatt cgcacagctt cctataccgg gatcaaggcc
     6721 cccgctgccg ccgtgcatgt gagcgacggt aaaaagggcg tgtatgtgct ggtggccgga
     6781 caggtgaaat tccgtcccgc cacggtgctg tattccggca aggattatgt aatactggcg
     6841 tatgacgccc agaataaaga cggtattcgc ctttatgacg agatcatcac agaagggaag
     6901 gatctttata atggaaaagt ttatacctga tccggcacgg ctgcaagccg ttgaggagaa
     6961 ctggaagcgg gtcttagatc gggtgcagga gggcgccgtc aaaagcggcc gcgatccccg
     7021 agaggttcgc ctgatggcag tgaccaagac cgtggagccg gtgtacatta accgggcgct
     7081 ggatctgggc gccgatttga tcggcgagaa tcgggtgcag gaatacctgg gcaagcggga
     7141 tgcgttgcac ttggatgggg tggaaaaaca cctgatcggt cgacttcaga ccaataaggt
     7201 taagtatatt gtgggtcagg tggatatgat ccagtctgtg gattctatga agctggccca
     7261 ggagatctcc aagcaatccg tgaagcacga tgtaaccacc aatgtattgg tggaggtgaa
     7321 catcggccgg gaggaaagca aaagcggcat tatgatcgag gcattgcctc agctgctgga
     7381 agaagcggct cagttgcccg gtttacagat caagggcttg atgtgtattc cccccatttg
     7441 tgagacggag acacaggtgc gcaaatattt tgagacaatg catcaatctt tcattgacat
     7501 taaagacaaa aaacaccata atatagacat ggatattttg tctatgggta tgagcggcga
     7561 ttttgaggcc gccattgccg agggttccac gctggtgcgt gtcggctctg ccatcttcgg
     7621 cgccagacaa taccgttaag gagaggcgaa tatgggttta ctggataagt tcaaagagat
     7681 cattaccgag aatgatgatg attttgacga ttactatgac gacgacaacc gggactacgg
     7741 tctggctgcc ccggagcggg cagagcgaca ggagcgcccc cggcacgagc gggcgcctaa
     7801 gccggagcgc caggaacgcc ctcgcagcag aggacgggac gataaggtgg tcaatatcca
     7861 caccaccacc cagttgcagg tggtgctggt gaagccggag cggtttgaag aggctgcctc
     7921 catcggcgac aatttgaatg ccaagcgtac ggtggtgttg aatttggaga gcaccaaccg
     7981 agatattgca cgcagactgc tggatttcct cagcggcgtg gcgtatgcca acaacggcca
     8041 gatcaagcgg gtagccaaca gcacctatat cattacgcct tacaatgtag atgtaatggg
     8101 cgatctgatc gatgagcttg agaacaacgg catgtttatg tgaggagaga aggagagaga
     8161 atatgattac acccagccaa attcgagaga aaaatctgtc taccgtgcaa agcggcggat
     8221 atgataagga agaggtcaat gccctgctgg cccagatcgt cgagtcttac caggctgtgt
     8281 acgatgagaa caaagagctt taccgcaaaa tggaaatact tgccggcaag attgaagagt
     8341 acagaaatga agaagactct atcaagaccg cactgatcac cgcccaaaag atggcggatc
     8401 gcattgccaa ggacgccaag gaaaaggcgg aggagaagct gagcgcaagc gcagccaccg
     8461 cccagcagac ggtgacggac gccaaagaaa aagcggacaa gatggtggcc gaggctcgca
     8521 cctatgccgc caactttacc aaggagaagc aggacgctgc cgagtccatt attaccgagg
     8581 cggaggccaa ggccaacgac gccattgacg gcgccaaggt tgtggctcag gaaatgctca
     8641 accaggccaa gcagctgtct gaggagctga tgagcaaggc gaagagcgaa aaagcctatc
     8701 acgagcagct gattgaaaag ctgcgcagcg agtccaagag ctttaaggac agcttgctgt
     8761 ccctgtatga gagccagatg gatcgcctgg gcgatatggt ggatttgaag ccccaggtgg
     8821 acgaggatca ggcgcacatt gactctgtgg agagcgagat gaaccagatc atctccaata
     8881 ttgatgagat caacaaactg caaagccaga cggtcgacgc accgacggag gaagccgcgg
     8941 cacaggcgcc gccggcagag aataccaagg gcgacacaga cgatgaccag gtggatcaga
     9001 tcattgacga gatcgaggag aagcaggcgc ccgcagccag cccggaggag gtcagcagcg
     9061 cgctgaacgc ctttaccgag gacgaaatca ctccgctgga cgagaacgcc gccaccatca
     9121 gcgagatcga cgaggagccg gagttagagc aggtaccccc gcagcaggag gaaaagacct
     9181 tgtttgacga ccaggctgct atgccctttg aggattattt tcatgtaaag agcggcgacg
     9241 agcgcaccag tgagaccatt tccctgaccg ctccggacga ggacgagtat gaggaggaag
     9301 agggctcttc caagctgcgc ggtttcttta agaagaaaaa ataatttaca tacacagtag
     9361 gagtaacaag aagcatggat tataaccaaa cactgaattt acccaagacc gactttccca
     9421 tgcgggcagc tttgccccag cgggagccgg aattcttgaa agcatgggaa gaaaacgatc
     9481 agtaccgtca gctgatgcag cacaacgagg gcaagcctct gtttgtgctc cacgacggac
     9541 ctccgtacgc caacggtgat attcatatcg gccacgccat gaacaagacc ttaaaggact
     9601 ttattgtgcg ctacaagaat atgaccggat ttcagtctcc ctatgtgccc ggctgggata
     9661 cccacggcct gcccacagag ctgaaagcca gaaagcaggc gggcatcggc gccggcagcg
     9721 acatttccga tctggaattg cgcaagattt gccgagagac cgcgctgagc tatgtggata
     9781 ttcagcggga gtcctttaag cgcctgggcg taatcggcga gtgggatcac ccgtacatta
     9841 ccctgaccaa ggattttgag gaagagcaga ttaaggtatt tgctaccatg gcttctcagg
     9901 gccatatcta caagggctta aagccggtgt attggtgccc ggactgtaag accgcccttg
     9961 ccgaggcgga gattgagtac ggcgaggatc cctgccattc tatttatgtc aagttccgtg
    10021 taacggacga tatgggcaag ctcactgcac tgggtgcgga cctgagcaag acctatttcg
    10081 tgatttggac caccaccacc tggaccctgc cggccaacgt ggccatctgc gtaggcccca
    10141 actttgagta ttctctggtc aagagcggcg acgagtttta tgtgatggct accgacctgg
    10201 tagacgctgc tatggcggac cggggcacca cggactatga gaccgtgggt gtgatccagg
    10261 gcagcgagct ggagtatatg aaaacccagc acccgtttat tgaccgcacc tctttggtga
    10321 tcgtgggcga tcatgtaacg ctggagagcg gtaccggttg cgtacacacg gcaccgggtc
    10381 acggtgtgga tgactttatc gtgtgccaaa agtacccgga gatccccacc gttgtaccgg
    10441 tggatgccga gggcagactg acggaggagg ccggacagtt cgccgggctg accaccgatg
    10501 aggccaacaa gcccattgcg gagcatttgg aaaaaatcgg cgctttgttt gcgctgaaaa
    10561 agatcgtcca ccagtatccc cattgctggc gttgccataa gcccatcatt ttccgtgcca
    10621 cctctcagtg gttctgctcg gtagatgatt ttaaggaagc tgctgtggct gccaccgagg
    10681 atgtgcagtg gtatccggcc tggggcaagg accgtatgca gtccatgatc caggagcgcg
    10741 ccgattggtg catctcccgt cagcgtaagt ggggtgtgcc cattcccgta ttttattgta
    10801 aagactgcgg caaggagatc gtggataaag atctgatgct gcgggtatct aagatctttg
    10861 gtcaggaagg ctctgacgcc tggttcgccc acgaggcgga atatttcctg ccggaggatt
    10921 ataagtgccc ccactgcggc gcacaaaagg gctttgaaaa agaaagcgac attatggatg
    10981 tgtggttcga ctccggctcc agccatgcag cggtgcttaa acagcgccct tatttgaagt
    11041 ggccggcaga tgtgtacctg gagggcgccg accagtacag aggctggttc cagtcctctt
    11101 tgctcaccag cgtagccgcc gggcagcctg cgccctttaa gcagatcatc actcacggct
    11161 ggaccgtaga cggtgagggc aagaagatga gtaagtccct gggcaacggt attgacccgg
    11221 cggacattat caaccagtac ggcgcggata ttctgcgttt gtgggtggct tcttctgatt
    11281 accacgccga tgtgcgtatc agtaaggaga tcttgaagca gctgtcggat aattacagaa
    11341 agatccgcaa caccgctcgt tattgcctgg gcaacctgta tgactttgac ccggacaagg
    11401 atatggtgtc caacgatcag ttggaagagc tggataaata cgcgctgatg aagctggacc
    11461 aggtgctggc taccgctcgc ggcgggtacg aggtgtacga gtaccacacc gccgcccacg
    11521 cgctgcacaa cttctgcgta gtggatatga gtaacttcta ctttgatgtg ctcaaggatc
    11581 ggctgtacac ttctgcgccg aacagcgcta cccgccgtgc cgcccagacc gtattgtata
    11641 aggtgctgga cgcactgacc ttggtgctga ctcccatttt ggcctttacc tgtgacgaga
    11701 tctggaaggc aatgccccat gcagcgggca gagatccccg gtctccgctg tttaacgata
    11761 ttcccaagcc ggcgtacatt gctgcggacg cggactttat ggccaagtgg gatcggatcc
    11821 atcggattcg tgaagatgtg cagaaggcac tggagctggc tcgtaaggac aagaccatcg
    11881 gtaagtcctt ggaggccaag gtgaccctgt acgctgcggg cgaactgcac gatttcttgc
    11941 agagcgtaga gagccagctg ccggagatct tcattacctc cgctgtggca ctgtccgacg
    12001 gtgagggcga ctttaccggc gaggtagagg ggctgagcgt gtccgtatct aaggcagacg
    12061 gcgaaaagtg cgagcgctgc tggaagtacg atgagaccgt aggtcaaaac gcagagcatc
    12121 ccaccctgtg cgcccattgt gcggctgcac tggcagagat ggacaaataa agaacgaccc
    12181 atacgggggc agatgcgact gctctgcccc cgccttttta tatacggagg gtttatgaag
    12241 catagaaaaa aacacatttg ggcctccatt atgatcctgc tgatcgtggc tttcgaccag
    12301 gtgaccaagc gactggcgga aagtgcgctg atggggggca agattgttac tttgctgccc
    12361 ggtgcggtgc agttgcgcta tgcccgcaat accgggatgg cctttagtct gttcagcggt
    12421 gcccggtggg tgtttgtggc gctgaccgct ctggtgtgtg ccggtgtgct tttttatatg
    12481 tttcgcaaca aatgccgctc cctgtggggc tactggagcc tgggggtgct ggtggccggc
    12541 ggactgggca atctgatcga ccgggtgctg tacggctatg tgattgactt tattgagccg
    12601 acttttatgc agtttgccgt gtttaatatt gcggactgcg ctgtgacctg cggcggcatt
    12661 agttttgtgc tgtggctggc agtggatctg ttccgctccg gtgacggcaa gaagggaacg
    12721 acccatgacg gaaaatgagc ggcagccggt gcgtgccttt accgtggacg aaacagcggc
    12781 aggggagcga ctggacaagt ttttaagcac catgtgtccg gatttgactc ggtcggcggc
    12841 ggctcgtgtg atcgaggagg gcggcgtact gctggacggc tctccgggaa ataaaaaaga
    12901 caagctgcgc ccgggcaccc gggtggagct gcgcctgccg gagccaaagc ccatggaggt
    12961 gctgccggag catatcccct tagatgtggt ctacgaggac gacgacctgc tggtggtgaa
    13021 caagcccaag ggtatggtgg tgcacccggc accgggaaat tataccggca cgctggtgaa
    13081 cgcgttgctg tactactgtg gcgactccct tagcggtgtg ggtggcgtga tccgaccggg
    13141 gatcgttcat cggattgaca aggataccag cggtctgctc atggtagcca agaacgactt
    13201 tgcccatgtg gatttggcac gtcagattca ggaacacagt tttcaccggg cgtaccaagc
    13261 ggtggtgtac ggcaatgtga ccgcagacag cggcacggtg tgccaaccca tcggtcgcag
    13321 tcccaaggat cgcaaaaaaa tggcggtgac ccaacagaac agcaagccgg ccaccaccca
    13381 ttatcgtgtg ttggagcgat ttggggactt tacgcatatt cgctgtgtat tggagaccgg
    13441 acgcacccac caaattcggg tgcacatggc ctatatcggt cacccgctgg ccggagatcc
    13501 ggtgtacgga ccgcggcgtg tgatcacctc cctgggcggg cagtgcctgc atgctgggga
    13561 gattggcttt atacatccca gaaccggggc ggaaatgcgg tttgaagcac cgctgccccc
    13621 gtattttaca tcatttttgc acacttgcag ggaaaagaaa aggtgagcgt atgagtcaaa
    13681 aggattttag caattggctg gtggtgtcag atattgacgg cacattgaat aacaaagcac
    13741 gcaagctgcc tcggcgtaat tatgacgcca ttcaggcgtt tacagaggcg gggggcaact
    13801 ttaccttggc ttccggacgg ctgacctcca gcttgaagcg caattacgat cgtatcaccc
    13861 ccaatcaacc ggcggtggta ctcaacggcg cgggtattta tgactttcag caggagaaga
    13921 tgatttggcg cagcaccatt cagcaggagg ggcacgagtt tgtgcgctac atcatcaata
    13981 agttcagtga cagctttaag agcgtggatg tgggaatata ttttgacgat tatgtgtatg
    14041 tcgtcaaaaa cggcgttctg tcccagggca ccatggatat tgataaggcg cactacgagg
    14101 tgacctccat tgataaggtg cccaaggagg ggtggatgaa ggtgatcttt tggtccaatc
    14161 ccattaccat gaaccggctg cgctatgtaa ttgaccgcag cgacacggca ggtatgaact
    14221 ttatggcctc ctctccatgg agtatggaga tgctgcaaaa gggcacccac aagggtacgg
    14281 ccattatggt gctggcagat atgctgggca ttgaccggaa ccatgtggcg gccatcggcg
    14341 attattataa cgactgggat atgctcaaga ccgtgggatt gccggcctgt gccggtcagg
    14401 cacctaaggc cattcatgag atttgccagt ttgaagcctg ccactgcaac aagggctgcg
    14461 tggcggattt gctggggtat attatgtccg gtcaggcgga gcagcacatt gctcgtccga
    14521 ccctgctgcg aggataagag atgttgattt taggcgcaca tttaagtgca agcaagggct
    14581 atgtccacat gctgcgacag gcacagtcca ttggtgccaa tacttttcag ttctttaccc
    14641 gaaatccccg gggcggtgcc gtaaaggctc aggatccggc ggatgtggct gcctttttgc
    14701 agggggcgca ggctgcggac tttggcacgg tgctggccca tgcaccgtat accatgaatt
    14761 tgtgcagtga taaggaacgc acccgcactt ttgccagaga ggtgtttgcc gatgatctgc
    14821 agcggctgga ggctctaccc ggtacgctgt ataactttca ccccggttcc catgtggggc
    14881 aggggacgga taacgggatt gcctatatca cccgggcgct gaacgacctg ctgaccccgg
    14941 agcagcatac cactgtactg ttggagacga tggccggtaa gggcagcgag gtgggcggca
    15001 cctttgagga gttgcgccgc attatagacg gtgtgcagct gcaagacaag atcggcgtgt
    15061 gcctggatac ctgtcatgtg agcgatggcg ggtacccttt ggcagaggat ttggacgggg
    15121 tgctgaccca gttcgaccgg gtgatcggcc tggacagatt gcgggcactg cacctgaacg
    15181 actctaagaa tccttgcggt tcccataaag accgacacga gcagatcggt aaaggctttt
    15241 tgggtataga gaccttccgc cgcatcgtca accacccggc gctgcgggga ctgcccatgt
    15301 tcttagagac ccccaatgac ttgtccggct accaagagga aattgccctg ctgcgcagcc
    15361 tggagcaaac gtcaaagtaa aatgaacata agaaaaaaca cggcttctgt caaagaagtc
    15421 gtgctttttt atacgctttc agcagcccag cagggtgtgg gcattttgaa ttaaggcttg
    15481 cagggcgctg tcaccgaatt ttttgacgat cacggcggcg ccgtctgcat aatccggtgg
    15541 gcgggagcca aggttgtgac agtcggagcc gatcaggtca atgcgcccgc tgtccagata
    15601 cttcagcagt ttgcgccgcg ccccgaagga ggcgtttgca aaggcgctga tgtttacttg
    15661 ggtggcgcag cccatatctc gcaattcgtc aattaaaccg gggtgatcca tcagcgcttt
    15721 gtatcgctca atgtgcgcca aaataggccg tatgccgtgg tcgcaggtca gcgccgtgat
    15781 ccgatccagg gtctccgtgc cgaagttgtc gctgaagtta tgctccagca gggcgcaccg
    15841 cgtgcctgtg atacagatgg gggtcaggtc tgcattgttc atcagatagc ggcttacata
    15901 cacctctgca cccagcagca gccggggcgc gtctggggga agagcagcct gcaagttggc
    15961 aaaagccgcg ttccgtcggg cggtaaagtc cgccagagaa atagaatccg agtaataatg
    16021 gggtgtaagc actacggtct ctgccccttg ctgagccagg cgacggagca tttttaagct
    16081 ggtctccgta tctttggagc cgtcatccac gccggggaga atgtggcagt gcatttcaat
    16141 caagccgggg atcaccatag catcacctta tccgattatt ctgcgccggc gtcatacccg
    16201 taaccgtagc catacccata gtcatagccg tacttgtagc gggagtagcg agagcgctta
    16261 tcttctgcaa aattgtaaat aaagccaagc accttggcgt caatgaactc cagggattcc
    16321 atcacctttt gcacttccgg gtgggtggag ccgttggcac gcaccacgat caccacgccg
    16381 tcggactccc ggataatggg cagggcgtca gacaccacat tcagcggcgg tgtgtcaatg
    16441 atcacatagt catagtcccg actgatctgc agcaaaaact cagccatggg ctcgctgccc
    16501 agcagctctg ccggattggg tggaatggaa ccggcgcaca gcagcgatag gttgggaaat
    16561 tctgttctgt gaataatgct gtacaggtcc gtcttagggc cgttgttttt taccgagtca
    16621 ctgatgtagt tggtcagtcc cggtgcattg gacacgccaa agtagtggtg catcttgggt
    16681 ttgcgcagat cgcaatcaat aagcagcacc cgctggtctg cctgggcaat ggagatggcc
    16741 aggttgatgg tggtcgtcgt tttgccctcg gcaggggagc cggaggatac cacaatggtt
    16801 ttgcatccct ttttcaggat ggagagcata atgttggtac gaatgctctt gtaagcctcc
    16861 tcaatccgga acttctgcgc cggatccatg ttggcattgg agatcagggt gcgggcaaag
    16921 ggattgttcg cttttttggc catcttattt cgcctctttc tttgtgtttt tcttgccggc
    16981 agcactgcgc ttgccggttg taaaggcggg aatagagccc agtaccggca catcgtagcg
    17041 ctggctcagc tcctcggcgc tcttgatgcg cacatctaac agatcccgca ggatcacgta
    17101 tgcggcagct atcagcagtc ccgctacggc acccagcagg cagttcttta agtatccccg
    17161 gccctcggcg gtgttgggct taatggcctt gtcctccacg gtagtctgaa ccaggccatt
    17221 gttggtttcc tccatctgct ccggcacgct ctcctccatt tggtgagcga tgttgtagga
    17281 cagggtgggg tctgtggtgg tgacgagcag cttaaacatg gctgtgttct ccaccgtctc
    17341 aatggtaaaa gattgcttaa tatccgccgg agacaggttg gtgtagtatt ttttgttcat
    17401 ctcgcctgcc actttgccgc agaacttgtt ggtcttgaag atctcaatat aggtatcgat
    17461 catcttcata gcgtagttca ttttgctggt ctggctggtg cgggccacct cgccggtgct
    17521 gtcgctgatt tcgtgagccg gatccaccgc tgcagccagg aactccacgc tggaggtgta
    17581 ggtcaaggtg gtgaatttgg cggtataaac cccggccaaa agcgctccga tgagcataaa
    17641 caggatcagc agcttccact tgcgcagcag cagcttaacg accttttgta cattttcgtc
    17701 aatgttcata gacttgtctc cgttactctg caaaaacata atttattttt aacagatata
    17761 tattactgta ttatatctgg tttgtcaagg tgttcactat tgacaaaagc gggcaaaaag
    17821 atgataatat ccttgcaaaa aaatcaaaaa acggagaact gcgtatgaaa aaatctcaaa
    17881 tccgtatgcc cctttgggga ccgtattcca agaagtatat gggactgtcc cgcattgtgg
    17941 acgatcgggc ggcagaaggt gctcgctatg attttgtggt gcaccccacc ctgtggaatt
    18001 ccgctacccc ggtgcccaat gtgactgtgc cgtccggcta ccatttgtgg agttgtgacg
    18061 aggactttcg cttttattcc tatcgctatg agctgatgtg gaaggaccaa atttatgccg
    18121 atgtgtctta cacccggttg gatgaggagt cctacctgat gcgctgccgc ttcgttaacg
    18181 atacggacct gtcgcaaaac tgtattctga atattttcgg cgcactggag ttcccggcgc
    18241 cggagcactg tgtcttgcag ctgcctgggg atgccgcatt ggtggatgcc aacgattata
    18301 cgcagtacac ctatgcaaag ccccgcccct gggataatga gaacccggac ggtatgcaca
    18361 agggcgagtt tgccgacggc aacttttacc acgcccacgg tttgggcgac cggtgcgaga
    18421 attaccatgt ggatttcctg gggctggagc ctttcggatg cactgccggg gacaaagtgg
    18481 tatacacact gccgtctctc cgaccgacgg gcgctacctt gctgttgcgc tatcgcacag
    18541 tgaccccggg tgctgctgcc tttaccgtca acggtgtagc ggcagaactg ccggagagtg
    18601 acagcctgat ctttgccgcg ctgccctatg acggcgcaga caccctgacc ctggagagcc
    18661 ggggcggcgc cggtgtggag ctggatgtgc tggtgctgtg ccggccgggc acggaacagg
    18721 aagtcagcgc ccgcacggtg ctgcgcgaca ccaagcctca aattgaagaa gaaaaggtgc
    18781 acggcgccac ccgcattact ctaacttaca aggacgcgga aggctgctat tccatcttga
    18841 cgcacaatcc caagacccgc cgacgggaac tggacagtgg cagcctggag gacgcgctga
    18901 ttaaccgact gtctaacggc gaccccactt atgacgacct aagggagacc ttttctcgct
    18961 ccttccgccg caaaaaaagt gacgagggct actattacaa tgcggtgatg ccctccatct
    19021 ttattgaccc ccacgcagag catatagagt atgcggtgct gtccaagggc aaggtggaac
    19081 cccgcaccac cgaagaatac gagcagctgt ataccgccgc caaggcgctg gccactccgg
    19141 tacagttcaa tcgggaggga cagaagtaca gtctgtctac cgagatcttg cgggcaacac
    19201 tcctgaccaa cttggtatat ccggtgtaca agcacggcga gaatgtagta cattacaccc
    19261 ccggcaagcg ctgggacagc ttttatacct gggacagtgg cgtgatcggc accggtgtgt
    19321 tggagttcag cccggagaaa tgccgctaca ttttagagac ttatttgtcc cagccggaga
    19381 atacggactt tgcgtttctg ctccacggtt ccctggtgcc tacccagttt gtgcagtatt
    19441 tggaactgct gcaccgtacg gaggacaagg cgcccctgtt tgctctgtat ccgcagatga
    19501 agcggtatta tgactatatc agcggcaaga cccccggctc cacctgcggc aagttcggca
    19561 acggcctgac caccacttac gactactggt attcttgcag cggtatggac gattatcccg
    19621 cccaggtggc catgatcgcc caggataaga aacaatatat gtgcccctgc ctgtctactt
    19681 cccacaccat tcgggccgcc aagatcatga agatggtggc tgccgccatg ggcaaggagg
    19741 aggacattgc cgcttatgac gcagacattc agcggatgag cgacgctctg aaccgttaca
    19801 gctgggacga aaagagcggc tattacgcct actccgtcta tgacgatgac aaaaactatc
    19861 aaggcatttt caccaccgac gccggggaga attatgacaa gggcatggac ggtgtatatc
    19921 cgctgtttgc cggggctgct ccggaggagc ggcgggagcg cctgctggcg catattaaca
    19981 acccggacga aatgtggtcc gctgccggca tcagcgcggt ggatatgaca gcctcctact
    20041 attttgacga cggctactgg aacggcaatg tgtggatgag ccaccagttc tttatgtgga
    20101 agaccatgtt tgacctgggc gagacggaat ttgcctttga gatcgcccgc cgggcgctgg
    20161 atatgtggaa ggaagagacg gacttttctt acaatacata cgagtgcttt ggtattcaga
    20221 cccgccgcgg cggttggttc cacaatttcg gcggtctgtc cgcgcctatc aatgtgtggg
    20281 cggactgcta ctatcgcccg ggcaccttta cctgcgggct ggatgtgtgg acggacagtc
    20341 agaagcttac ggacacctct gcggaggtcc acttccgtta caccggcgac aatgggcagt
    20401 atgcctttgt gctcaccctg tcggatgcgc acagctatcg gctgaccttg gatgggcaag
    20461 aactggatta cgctctgcgc agtgacggct gtatggagat taccctgccg ggtacggtgc
    20521 gcagcggcgt gctgaaggca gagatgaaat aaaggagaac gcaatggcag cgaagttgta
    20581 tggcgcaggc aatgcgccgc tgaaaattca atttatcacc gatccgcatt actactcccg
    20641 caaggggggc accgagggca aggcttacga aaaagccgag gccaagagcc aaaagatcat
    20701 taaggacagc gacctggtga tcaaagccgg gtttgatttg ctgtgcgcgg acacttccac
    20761 ggatattgtg gtgctggccg gcgataccac ccgggacgga gagctggcct ctcacgccga
    20821 gtttattgaa atgctccggg acctgaaaaa gcgaggcaag cgggtgtatg tgatcactgc
    20881 tacccacgat tatcgggacg gcggcgtggc cgacggctat gacggcgaca aaaagattca
    20941 ggtgccggcg gtggaggagc gccacgatct gtggcagatg tactatgagt ttggccccaa
    21001 tgaggccatt gccacccacc cggacagcat gagctatgtg gtgcagctgg cccccggcta
    21061 tcggctgttt gctctgaatg acgataccaa ctataagccg gagggggaga acggctccgg
    21121 gtacagcgac gactgtatgg cttggatcct ggatcagctg gaggacgctc gcaaaaatga
    21181 tcagtttgtg atcgccatga cccatcaccc catgatcgct cccagtcctt tttatgccat
    21241 tatcggcaag ggggatatgc agcgcaatca tgagaccacc cgggagattt ttgccgacaa
    21301 cggactgcaa tgtatgctca ccggtcacac ccatattcac gacatcagcg tggtagagac
    21361 caaaaagggc aacacctttt atgacattgc ctgcggtgct atgatcggct gcccgcccac
    21421 catgcgcaac attacgctgg acccggccca cgccaaagtg gatgtggaga cggtgaccat
    21481 taccgatgtg ccggggctgg acaccggcgg caagcctttt gatcagtata tgcgcacttt
    21541 cttcttcggt atgatctccg agctgctgga cgctgcggcc acggatattg accatttggc
    21601 agagatgaca gacgcttttt ccgttcccgg cgaaaaggtc aaaaaactgg gctggctgat
    21661 taagcccatt gccaagtggt tgaacaagct gacctttaag aaagcctggc gcctgtgcaa
    21721 gaaagaaagc ggcctgtcca agaaagatat tgcggacatt gcagatcatc gggtagtgga
    21781 ctttatcctg gagttggtgc agaacctgta ttgcggcgac tcgccttacg gtccggatac
    21841 gcgggagtac aagatctgct gcgggttgct gaatgtgatc gacgcgttcc tgaacaccat
    21901 tcacttctcc atcggcaagg tgctgaaggg cgccacctcc gtgcgcggtc tggtagagcc
    21961 gctgctgtgg aatccgggtc cctgcgacgc caacgccacg ctgcccctgt atcctttgta
    22021 cgatgatgag aacccggcgc cgaaaaaggc agaaaagccc gcctttgacg acccggtgcg
    22081 ccccagcaaa aaaggcccgc tggtgctggc gatcctggtg ctgctggtga ttctggtgct
    22141 ggcgatcctc gttggcttga tcgccttggt gatatgggct gtggttgcca ttgtgcacgc
    22201 tgccaccacc ggctgtattg gcgcgctgcc tttcgttttt taattctgta aaataaaggt
    22261 tgcaatctta gccaaaaaat agtataatga acccgttatt tttgtacagt ccatgagaaa
    22321 ggggtaaaat agttatggca gatgacaaaa agaagaaaat tagccttggc ggtatcgaca
    22381 acgccgctga ggaaaagggc tcctttatga agaccctttg gcagcttgta aagttcctgg
    22441 tggtatccgg cttggtaacg atcatccagc tggtgcttgc caatgtgctc ccgttaattt
    22501 ttgacggtgt gaccgctacg ctgcccgttt tcctgcaggg tatctttgat cccaatgtga
    22561 tttttgacgc ctccaccaaa gagggcatcg agcaggtagg caagtatgtg atcgacggca
    22621 ccattcagaa cggttctgtt gttggcggtg tggtaacctg gggctatctg cttccgttct
    22681 tcctgtccaa cctgattgca aacatctatg gcttctatca gaacaaaaag accaccttta
    22741 agtctgatgc gccttggtac agctttgcgt tctatatcgt tttgatgatc gcgctgattc
    22801 tgttctccac ctggttccaa ggctggttgg ttggcattat cgccaagatc aactgggctt
    22861 ggattcagcc tttggccaga accattgccg gcttggctgc tggttttgtg cagatggtgg
    22921 tgctcttccc catggagaag ttcgttctcc tcaaggagaa gaaaaaggac ggcgaggaag
    22981 ctgccgcaga ggctgctgcc gagtaatcgc tgctttagca aaaatgaaag accgctttcc
    23041 gtttttcgga gagcggcttt ttcttgccta aaagtaagga gtatggtata atcacagcag
    23101 aacgcggaag ctgtaagaaa agcccattgg cagttgggat gtgactatat ggaaaagaag
    23161 aaaaaactgt ggcaggtgtt gatccctgtt ttggtggcac tggctgtaat tgttgccttt
    23221 gccatcagcg gcaccattac ccgcagggca gatgagaaga agcctacggc gcccaccaag
    23281 gtgtctgtgg ttaaccaaac ggaggatcac acggaggaga cccagggcaa gacccgggtg
    23341 cgcttggtgg cagtagggga caatctgatc cacaataccc taatcgctgc cggagagcaa
    23401 aaggacggca gccggaatta cgacgccttt tatcaggata ttaagcagta cattgaaccg
    23461 gcggatattg ccgttatcaa tcaggagacg gtgctgggcg gcagcagctt tgactattcc
    23521 ggctatccct gctttaattc accctgggag attggcgacg ccgccattgc tgccgggttt
    23581 gatattttta cctgcgccac caatcatact atggatatgg gcagtgccgg agtggcgaaa
    23641 gagctggaat acttcggcaa gcataaagag gcggtgcacc ttggcaccaa cgcctctcag
    23701 gcggattatg acaagattac ttattatgag aagaacaata ttacctttgc tctgctgaat
    23761 tacacctacg gcaccaatgg cattgacttg cccaaggaca agccctggct ggtgaatttg
    23821 atggacaagg acaagattcg gaaggacatt accgaggcac gcaagcatgc ggatgtggtg
    23881 atggtctttc ctcactgggg cacggagaac agccacaagg tgtccgatta ccaaaaggaa
    23941 tatacgaagc tgttttctga cctgggtgta gacattgtca tcggcagcca cccgcatgtg
    24001 ctccaaccgg tgacgtgggt gaccaacgaa aagagcggca aaaaaatgct ggtctactac
    24061 tccctgggta attttatcag ccaccagatc aatctgcccc aactgtgcgg cggtatggcg
    24121 gaggtgacga tcgaaaagga taatggaaag atcaccatct cctctgctaa actggcgccg
    24181 gtggtgtgcc attacagccg gggcggtaac ggttttgtgt tttccgttta taagctcagt
    24241 gattataccg acgagctggc cgccacccag gcgcagaagg gtgccacggt gaagtatttt
    24301 accgatttgt cgaaaaaagt tatccctgcc gaatttttgg acatatagca aacagtctgt
    24361 ctatcctgtg catattgtac aaaaggcgtg cacaattcct gccgccaatt acaagatttg
    24421 ccaaagttgt caaaaaccgt tgacaaaccg aggacaatga gattataatg acattgtatt
    24481 cagaacgagg gcgttccgtt gatagcggag cgccctcatt ttttattgct tttggcagta
    24541 agaaaattct gtgctatcta tcatttctta agagaggagt atttgctatg agtaaataca
    24601 caaaggaaga catcatcaaa agcgcacagg aaaataatgt agagtttatc cgcttgcagt
    24661 ttacggatat gtttggcatt atgaagaatg tggccatcac cctgtcccag ctggagaagg
    24721 cgctggacaa tgactgtatg tttgacggtt cttctatcga cggctttgtt cgcattgatg
    24781 agtccgatat gtatctgcac ccggattatg acacctggac gatcttccct tggagaaagc
    24841 accagaatgc gcagaccgct cgactgatct gctccgtata taaatccgat aatgagaccc
    24901 ctttcctggg cgacccccgc aatgtgctgc aaaaggtgat ggacgaggct gccgagatgg
    24961 gctttggctt taatgttggc ccggagtgcg agttcttcct gtttaagctg gacgagaacg
    25021 gcaaccccac cctggagacc ggcgacgagg gcggttactt tgatctgaac cccattgacc
    25081 acggcgagaa ctgccgtcgg gatatttgcc tggctctgga ggatatgggc tacaccattg
    25141 aggcttccca tcacgaggtg gccgagggcc agcacgagat cgacttccag tttggtgatg
    25201 taatgctcag tgccgaccgt gtaatgactt ttaagcatgt ggttaagact tacgctgcca
    25261 agcacggtct gcacgccacc tttatgccca agcctattta cggtatcaac ggctccggta
    25321 tgcacaccaa catgagcctg tattatctga aggacggcaa gaacgctttt gatgacccca
    25381 acggcgaaat gggcctgtcc gagaccgctt ataacttcat cgcaggtatt atggcccata
    25441 ttcgcggcat tgcagcgttc tccaacccca ccgtgaactc ttacaagcgt ttggtacccg
    25501 gctatgaggc accgtcttac ctggtatggt ccgcttccaa ccgctcctgc ctggtgcgta
    25561 ttcctgccgc tcgcggcaag ggcactcgcg tagaactgcg ctgcccggat cccacctgca
    25621 acccctattt ggagatggct ttgtgcctgg ctgccggtct ggacggaatc aagaaaaaga
    25681 tgacccccgc ttctcccatt gactacaatg tgttcggtct gtccgacgag gagctgaaag
    25741 ccgccggcat tgattgtctg cccggcagcc tgaaagaggc tattgaagcc gctaaggcag
    25801 atccgtttat taaggaaacc ctgggtgacc atgtgttcaa taactatatt gaaggcaagg
    25861 agaatgaatg ggacgagtac cgcaccaagg tctctcagtg ggagatcgac aagtacatgg
    25921 tactgtattg attttgccct ctcttacggt cggcactgtc ttttgacagg gtcggtcatt
    25981 tgccggcgcc gggccattgg cgcggtgtcg gcattcttta gcacaatgga gtgctcgaac
    26041 ttctgttttc gagcgctctt tttttatttc catttttaag ctttttttga tgaaaaggag
    26101 gattttatgg ggcttgaaac aatcatggaa acggtgaaca gcgagctgtt cggcgtgtgg
    26161 tttttgatcg gcgcagtgct ggttttcttt atgcagtgcg gctttgctat ggtagagacc
    26221 ggctttacca gagccaagaa cgccggcaat attattatga aaaacctgat ggacttttgt
    26281 atcggcacgg tgatgttcat tctgttgggc tacgggctga tgtgcggtca ggactatatc
    26341 gccggggtga tcggtctgcc caacctgggc attttcaccc actataatga ttttaactgg
    26401 tccaactttg tatttaatct ggtgttctgt gccacggcgg ccaccattgt gtccggcgct
    26461 atggcagagc gtaccaagtt ttctgcctac tgcatttact cagcagtgat ctccgctgtg
    26521 gtgtatccca tcgaggcggg ctgggtttgg aatgtggacg gcaacggctg gctgcaaaag
    26581 ctgggcttcc acgactacgc cggatcctgc gccattcaca tggtgggtgg tatcgcggca
    26641 ctgatcggcg ccatctttct cggtccccgg atcggtaagt accatacgga cgaaaaaacc
    26701 ggcaaaaaga cacctaaagc cattcccggt cactccctga ctcttggcgc gctgggcgtg
    26761 tttatcctgt ggtttgcctg gtacggcttt aacggcgcgg cggctaccga tgttcccact
    26821 ttggcgtcta tcctggtgac caccaccgta gcgccggctg tggccacttg caccaccatg
    26881 ctctttacct ggatcaagga cggcaagccg gatgtgtcca tgtccctgaa cggctctttg
    26941 gccggactgg tggctgtgac tgcctcctgt gatgtaacgg acgctttggg ctccgggatc
    27001 atcggcgctg tggccggtat tctggtggtg ctggttgtgg agctgctgga taagaaattg
    27061 catattgacg acccggtagg cgctgtggct gtacacatgg ccaacggtat ttggggcacg
    27121 ctggccgtag gcctgttcgc cacggacaaa gcaccgggct atgcagtgtc cggactgacc
    27181 catacgggtc tgttctatgg cggcggactg cacctgctgg gcacccagtt aatcggtttt
    27241 gcggctgtgg ccggttgggc ggcagtgacc ctgaccatca ctttctttat tctgaacaag
    27301 accgtgggcc tgcgggtcag cgcggaagaa gagatcaagg ggctggacgc caccgagcat
    27361 aacctgccct ctgcctatgc ggactttatg cccgtcggcg gctttgctgc cgtgccggta
    27421 acggaaagcg gcttgccggc tgcaccggta gaaaaggctg ttccggtaga gacttatacc
    27481 accaaaccgg acgcgaagct cagcgaagtg gtgatgctct ttaacccggc caagctggaa
    27541 cgggtgaagg acgccatgaa tgcggtgggc gttaccggta tgaccgtgac caatgtaatg
    27601 ggctgcggta cccagaaggg tcatgtgcgc aagtaccgcg gtgtggagat cgaggagctg
    27661 aacttgaacc ccaagatgaa gctggaaatg gtgatctccg ccgtaccggt ggaaacggtg
    27721 atcgccgctg ccagagaggc gctatatacc ggtaatatcg gtgacggtaa gatttttgtt
    27781 tatgatgtgg aggacgcagt aaaggtgcgc accggcgcac ggggctatga cgctctccag
    27841 ggcacggacg actgatcgtc cctacctatc gcggctttgc cattatacgg tggcaaagcc
    27901 gtttttttgt acaaaagaac caaaagtgag tggtaattca cagaaaagag tgcaattctt
    27961 tgtgaaattc actataatta tgctgatttt gtgttgtaga tttttatagt gggcgcattg
    28021 acgggtaatc gacagtgttg tacaataaag tataggtttt tttgaagaaa tacagataca
    28081 ggagtgatga atatgctgcg agagggtgaa gtgcgcattc cctccggctg cgccattgcc
    28141 gccattattg accgcaaggg tgagccgatc aatgggtcgg agattatcca gtccattgcc
    28201 ttgatgcacg accgttccaa cggcttgggc ggcggttttg ccgcctatgg catttatccc
    28261 gatcacaaga cggatattgc cttccatgtg ttttaccagt cggtacaggc acgaggcgct
    28321 tgcgaggagt ttttgttcaa gcattttaat gtggatgttt ccgaacgcat tcccaccaag
    28381 aagatcgcgt ccatagagaa tggaccggat atttggcggt attttgccaa gcccaataaa
    28441 gtgcggatga aagaggcccg tctggacgag gacgaatata ccgcccagtg cgtgatccat
    28501 gtgaacaacg agatcgacgg cgcttttatt ttttccagcg gcaagaatat gggctgcttt
    28561 aaggctgtgg gctatccgga agatgtgggc gagttctaca tgctggatca gtatgatgcc
    28621 tatttgtgga cagcacatgg tcgcttccct accaacaccc ccggctggtg gggcggggca
    28681 caccccttta atctgctgga ctggtctgtg gtgcataacg gcgagatttc gtcctatgac
    28741 gccaaccgtc ggtatattga gcagtttggc tatgtgtgta ccatgcagac ggatacggaa
    28801 gtgattactt atctgtttga ccacctgatc cgtcaccatc agctgcccat tgatgtggca
    28861 gccgatgtac ttacggcccc ggagtgggac gagattgacc gtatggaccc ggagcggaaa
    28921 gaatatttta ccaacctgcg ctcgatctat aatggcgcct tggtgaacgg gccgttctct
    28981 gtgatccttg gctccaacaa ggggctgctg gccatcaacg accggctgaa attgcgctcc
    29041 ctgactgcgg ctaccaaggg caatcgggcg tatttcgctt cagaggagtc cgccattcgt
    29101 gtgatctgcc cccacccgga aaaagtgtgg tccgtcagcg gtgcggagcc ggtgtttatt
    29161 ccactggaac tggcaaagga ggaagacgat gattaattat attccccgcc ggttcaccat
    29221 tgtgcgggat cgggaacttt gtattgattg tggctgctgt gtgcgtcagt gctccaacga
    29281 gtgccatagc tttggaccgg acggcaaaac cgtggtgtcc cattctcagg attgcgtggc
    29341 ctgccatcgg tgcgtggatc tgtgccccac cggcgccctt cggatcgaaa aatatgtgtg
    29401 cgactatcgg gataatgcca actggacccc acgctatcag caagagatct gccgccaggc
    29461 aaataccggc ggcgtgctgc tgtccgctat gggcaacccg cagccgtatc ccatttattg
    29521 ggacaaaatt ttgctcaatg cctcccaggt gaccaacccc tctattgacc ctttgcggga
    29581 accaatggaa atccgtacca ttctgggtcg taaaccggat cggctgcaag tggagcgcaa
    29641 gggcaagtcc gtgaccaaaa tgccgcctca ggtgatgttg gagacgccca ttatgttctc
    29701 tgccatgagc tttggctcca tcagcctgaa tgcccaaaaa tctctggcca tggctgccaa
    29761 gaatatgggc acgctgttta ataccggtga gggcggtttg cacccggacc tggcgtctta
    29821 cggcgactgt gctgtggtac aggtggcctc cggccgcttc ggtgtgcata aggattattt
    29881 gaataactcc aagtttgtag aaattaagat cggccagggg gccaagccgg ggatcggcgg
    29941 ccatctgccc ggtgaaaagg tgaatgtgga ggtcagcaat gcgcgtatga tcccggtggg
    30001 atcggacgcc atttcacctg ctccgcatca tgatatttat tccattgaag acctgcgcca
    30061 gctgatctgg tcgctgaagc aggccacgga taacaaaaag cccatttccg ttaagattgc
    30121 agcggtacat aacattgcgg ccatcgcctc cggcgtggcg cgtgccggtg cggatattgt
    30181 ggtaatcgac ggctttcgcg gcggcaccgg cgcagcgccc acccgcatac gcgacaatgt
    30241 gggtattccc attgagttgg cgctggcagc tgcggaccag cggctgcggg acgagggcat
    30301 tcgttccacc gtgtctttgg tggctgccgg ttctttccgc tgttcctctg atgtgatcaa
    30361 ggcgattgct ctgggtgcgg atgcggtgta tatcgcctct gcgccgctga tcgccatggg
    30421 ctgccatatg tgccaaacct gcaacaccgg taagtgcaac tggggcattg ccacccagcg
    30481 tccggatctg acccggcgac tgaatccgga gatcgctcat cagcgagtgg aaaacctgct
    30541 ctccgcctgg aaccatgaga tgaaagagat catgggcggc atgggcatca actccgtaga
    30601 ctccctgcgc ggcaacagac tgatgctccg tggtattggt ctgactgatc gggaactgca
    30661 aattttaggc attaagcacg ccggggaata aggaggacag tgagatgaaa aaagtatttg
    30721 cacgagagga actttgcgtc aactgccacc tgtgtgaagt ctattgcaaa acggcacatt
    30781 cagcctccgg cgatgtgctg acagccaata aatatgagaa tccggcgcct atcagccggg
    30841 taaaggtgta cggcgaccgt gtagcctccg tggcggtgaa ctgccgtcat tgcgatgacc
    30901 cggcctgtgt gaaggcatgc attaccggcg ctatgcacaa agacaaaaag accggcattg
    30961 tgtctgtaga cccggacaag tgtatcggct gtatgacctg cctggcggtg tgccccatcg
    31021 ggtgtattca gcccggcaat attgcctaca agtgcgacct gtgcggcggg gaagaaccgg
    31081 cgtgcgtcaa gggttgcccc aatcgagcct tggtttgggt agaagcggga ggtgctgcca
    31141 agtgaagtat gtgatcatcg gtgcctctgc cgccggactg gctgcggcgg agcaaattcg
    31201 caagacggac ccggcaggcg cagttaccct gctgactcgg gagacggatc tgccgtactc
    31261 tcgtccgtct atcagttatt acttaaaagg cctggtgcgg cggggtcaaa tgcgcttgcg
    31321 cactccggct tactataaag agcaaaaaat agagatcgtc accgacgtag aggtgaccgc
    31381 cattgatcgg gcaaaaaaga ccgttaagtg cgggcgcaag gcgtatagct atgataagct
    31441 gtgcctgtgc accggctccg tgccctttgt gccgccgatg cagaatgtaa gcggcaagcg
    31501 caatgtgtgc ggctttttga ccgcggcaga tgcccaggct gtgcacgatc tggcaagtgc
    31561 aaacacccgc gccgtggtga tcggtgccgg gctgatcggt atgaaggccg ccgaaggctt
    31621 gagcaaaatt tgcaaaagcg tagatgtggt ggagctgtcc gatcgggtat tgccctctat
    31681 tttagatgaa aagagtgcca agctggtgcg ccgccattta gagcaccacg gtctgcgctt
    31741 tcacctgggt caaacggtga cccgggccaa gtgcagcggt aagacggtgc agcgggtggt
    31801 gctgcaaaac ggcaaggaac tgccctgcga tctgctggtg gtggcagtgg gcgtgcgccc
    31861 ggccacggca ctggcagagg cagcgggcct gacagtggag cgggggatta tcaccgatcc
    31921 ggccaccatg cagacctcgg acccggatat ttacgccgcc ggggattgcg ccgtgtctgt
    31981 ggacatgttg gacggcagta agaaaatctt ggctctgtgg cccaatgcag tggcgcaagg
    32041 gcgtgcagca ggcagccaaa tggccggcgg cgatctgatt gtcggcggta cctatgcggt
    32101 gaacgctatt gatttttacg gtctgcgcat ttgcacctgc gggctgatca acgctaaggg
    32161 agacggctat acggaccgtg tggctgccgc agacgatagc tacaagcgcc tggtgttccg
    32221 ggacggcaag ctggtgggct atgtgctcat caacgccagc gagaacgccg gaatctatac
    32281 atctttgatc tctggcggtg tgccgttgga gggtttgcaa ggggatttga tggatagtcc
    32341 caatctgttc tggttcccca aggagacccg gatcaccaag ttgagaggag gcgtgcagct
    32401 gtgagtattg aggcaggact gtgcaagtat gcagagctga acgacaaaat taagcaggag
    32461 ctgcgcacca agaaaaaggt aacgatcacg gcggtgaacg gtcagcgcta tatcggctgc
    32521 gccctggacg caggcaaaac cattcaggtg cacggcactc cgggcaatga tatggcttgc
    32581 tacttaaatg gtggcaaggt ggaggtgttt ggcaactgcc aggacgcagt gggcaacacg
    32641 atgaacggcg gcgagatcgt cattcacggc cacgccggcg acgctatggg ctatggtatg
    32701 cgggacggcc agatctttgt agagaccaat gtggcctgcc gcggcgggat ccacatgaag
    32761 gagtttgaac agatgaagcc ggtgctggtg atcggtcgca atgccggttc cttcttgggc
    32821 gagtatatgg ccgggggcac cattgtgctg ctggggctgg gtatgaagcg aggcgaaaag
    32881 ctgtttggca cccactgcgc ctccggtatg cacgggggca agatctttgt gcggggcagc
    32941 tttcccaagg agaacatcag cccgaacatt aaagtgacgg ccttaacgga cgcggaccgg
    33001 caggaattgg aagggtattt gaagaaatac tgcaagtatt ttggcgtttc catggacgag
    33061 atcatgaaaa aatcgttcaa aaagttggct cccgccacct ccagacctta cgcaaacctt
    33121 tacacgccca actaatggta ttataataga gaaaagagcg acaaccacac gggataggag
    33181 agagcgatgt tcgatagttt gcacgaggaa tgcggtgttt tcggcgtatt tgaaaatcag
    33241 accactacgg tggcccagac ggcgtatctg gctctgtttg ccttgcagca cagagggcag
    33301 gagagttgcg gcattgccgt gaatgacgac ggcgtgtttc gccaccatcg gggcgacgga
    33361 ctggtgccgg atgtgtttag caaggagcag ctggctgccc tgggtacagg taatatggcc
    33421 atcggtcatg tgcgctactc caccaccggc ggcaaaaacg ccaacaatat tcagcccctg
    33481 gtcattcgcc atattaaggg taatttggcg gtggcacata acggcaattt ggtaaacgcc
    33541 ccggagctgc gccgccagtt tgagctgaag ggcgccattt ttcacggcac atcggacacc
    33601 gagtccattg cctattctat tgtagaggag cgcctgcaca gtaagagcac ggaagaggcc
    33661 atcgaaaaaa tcatgccccg gctgcaaggg gcattctctt gcgtggtgat gactgccacc
    33721 aaactcattg cgtttcgtga ccccaacggc tttcggcctc tttgcctggg taagactgcg
    33781 gacgatgctt atgtggtggc gtcggagagt tgtgcgctgg attccatcgg cgcccacttt
    33841 gtgcggaata ttgctcccgg cgagatcgtt gtgatcagca aggatggcgt gcgctctatt
    33901 accacccatt gcggcggact acgccacatt tgtgtgtttg agtacatcta ttttgctcgg
    33961 ccggacagtg tgattgaggg cgtgtctgtg cagcacgcca gaatgcgggc cggtgcgtac
    34021 ctggcgaagg aacacccggt agacgcggat attgtcatcg gcgtgccgga cagcggcctg
    34081 gacgccgcct tgggctatgc ccaggagagc ggcattcctt acggtattgg atttatcaag
    34141 aaccgctaca tcggccgcag ctttattcag cctacccaag gtcagcgtga ggacgcggtg
    34201 aagatcaagc tgaatgtact gcgagagaat atcaagggca agcgggtggt gatgatcgat
    34261 gactctattg ttcgcggcac caccagcgct cggattgtca gcctgctgcg agaggccggc
    34321 gccaccgagg tgcatatgcg ggtttctgcc cctccgtttc ggcatccttg cttctttgga
    34381 acggacattg atagcgaaga aaacctgatt gcatgcaaat ttcacgaaat ttctgaaatt
    34441 tcttgccaat taggggttga cagcttgggg tatcttagtg taaaatctac tcacgaactt
    34501 gcgaaggagt ccggattcga tttttgcgac ggttgcttca ccggccatta tcccatcccc
    34561 accccgaagc aacagtccaa ggataagttt gaggaaaagc tgaatcagtt ctcctcttac
    34621 taccaggtct tggattaaaa gtgaataagc ggacgcacct agcgcccgct gtatatggag
    34681 agttgtccga gctggccgaa ggagcacgat tggaaatcgt gtaacatcta aacgggtgtt
    34741 cgagggttcg aatcccttgc tctccgccaa aaaagccccg aatggcgcgt gattacgcga
    34801 gattcagggt tttctttttt ttgctttttt ctgttttgcg cttgtggcaa tttgtacgcc
    34861 aatgttggta tttgacggca tttttgtctt acttttgtct tactcgttca ggaagaaaca
    34921 aaggcgttta actgttcagc ggtacgctgt actctgctct gtcgaatgtg ggtgtacaca
    34981 tccatagtca gttccacctt ggagtgcccc agcagctggg cagcgtcctt ggccgacaga
    35041 tcggtgtcaa agcagatggt ggcaaaggcg tgtcgtaatt ggtgcggggt gagtgtcaca
    35101 ccggcacccg ctgggccagg gatccggtaa ccggcaagtc catgaccgta ccggcggata
    35161 tgacctatgc ccagtggtat gagaagtatg tggagaaaaa cggcggcgtt attcgtggcg
    35221 caaacggcgt agataaaccg gcggtggagg aacaggcgga agctgtatat cttggccaaa
    35281 tcaatccgca gtctgagcag gaacgcaatg cctatgtgga tcggtttatt acacagtacg
    35341 agcgtgccga cgaggagcac atgctggtca ttgaccgcac cggcaaagtg tattccgtta
    35401 ccagtcacca gccggattat atcgacttaa ccggcgttga catttccatg aaaggcagtt
    35461 acaatataca taatcacccg gcggatcaaa cgcagttttc atttagtgat gacgcagata
    35521 ttccaaatat gatcgccgac ggcaccagcg cgatggaagc ctttgaccat aaataccgct
    35581 accgtctgga gaaaatggac ggtgtgacgc tggaagcgtg ggaagaggca aaagaacagg
    35641 cgaaagacga ggtgccccgc gccatgcggg ttcaaggaat ggatttttca gattatgaag
    35701 aaaatgcaaa gcacatactg atcgaggaga cctgccgtat tttagggaaa ggagcgtaca
    35761 ttcgatggaa aagataggca ttgatccgga agaagaaaag gagttgcttg atcttggcaa
    35821 atattattca aagcgtagtg aggcaatcct taaggaatgg agaagaacgc ttccgaaaag
    35881 aggccgatat aggcactgta atacgccgga aatgaaagct ttagaggccg aggttaaaca
    35941 ccggtacggt gaaatactgg aaaagtacaa ggcgctccgt gcagagcaag aacaagatcg
    36001 ataatccaca gaaagcagag ttgcagattg cgaccctgct ctttttatac ccattttcag
    36061 gctatgcctg tgggaatata tcatttaacg aaccggcagc gtacggtttg ggaaaggagt
    36121 cagcaatgac aaaacagtat gccgagatgg aaaacagcag agaacagagc cgggtgtgcg
    36181 cacgcctgcc gctgaatatg catataaatt attgttgctc cgttgtatga tgacggattt
    36241 tgactgaaaa ttgcattttt tcaaaaaagt tagtggtcgg tattgacaaa tattactctt
    36301 ttgtagcata atagctgaga ggaggagtga aaatggtagt agaagagacg cgggatttag
    36361 ccgaaactgc ggattgtgta gtgatcgaag ccattttagt ggatgacgga ttgcgttaca
    36421 gacagctttc tgtcggcatc aaagacgaaa acggcgacat tattcgtatc gtccctattt
    36481 caaccgttct gatctagcaa agaagccgag cagtgtgaaa ctgctcggct ttctttttga
    36541 atgattcaaa tgacgtttga gtgcttttca atcatgggtt gattgcgctt tatgaagagt
    36601 aaaagggaca cttgtcggat aaaccggcac gcatttgtat gtccgttttg cacttgccgg
    36661 tatccacgat cggctggggc ttgccaaccg gcgcggtgtt gtgtataatg aaaacacatg
    36721 atgcggcgcg gaggtatgtt tatgagaaaa tcgtcggtcg ggtcagctgt tttgggcctt
    36781 ttggcggtaa cggtggcgtc aattggagcg acgggggtac tgatgctttt gccgtttccc
    36841 aatgatcggg cgttatttgg ttgcgccggc gccataacgg cggtgctgta ttttggctac
    36901 ggtcgatgga tcggcagcag gcagagcacc aaggtggcag ggcttgtgat gatcctggct
    36961 gccgcagtgc aagtgttgtg gttggtgatt ctttacggtg cagtgccgga atggctctta
    37021 gggatcgccg ggtgcgcgct gccttttgtg gcgctcgtag acggcggtac gggcagcaga
    37081 gaactgctgg cactggtgcc ggcctttggc aatgtgctgt ttttactgct gggggacttg
    37141 agccgacggc ggttgaaaaa gtgcaaatag aagtcatgat gaaaaaagga accgcggtgc
    37201 caaactgcgg ttccttttgt acattgcgtt atttgacggt gaagaagctg ccgtactccg
    37261 ggtcgctgcg catggagtag gtgtcggtag gactgacgat aatatgatcc agcagctgca
    37321 catgaatgga acgcagaatg gaaagcagac gaatggtgaa ttccagatcc tgcgcagagg
    37381 gctgggcctt gccgccggga tggttgtgtg ccagcataac agcgttggcg ttgtctcgca
    37441 gaatatgttc catcaaagtg cgctgatcca cagaggccag gttgacgctg ccgctgccta
    37501 cggcgtgggt ttgcaggatt ttggcactgc cgtccagggt gaccaagtac acctgctcgg
    37561 cggttttgtc ccgtaacaga ttggaaaagt aggcgcagga ctgggtggca tctgtcaggt
    37621 gcttgaccgg tttgttttga ttttgatgga tccgccggtt cagatcccgt accagcagaa
    37681 tctgtacggc ggtctgttcg ccgacgcccg gcacttgttg cagatctgct gcgccggcgg
    37741 caaacacctg ctccagcgag ccgaagcggt taatgagcgc ataggcaatg ggctttacat
    37801 ctctgcgggg aatgctgatg gacagcagca attccagcaa ctggtggtcc ggcatagcgt
    37861 cgccgccgcc ttgcagataa gcggcacgca tacgggctcg gtgcccatcc ctgctgattt
    37921 ccatttgtat ccctcccgac cctgaaagca aaaaaggcgt gcctccgcat ttgcggagaa
    37981 cacgcttttg tgttctactg tatattatac aagaaaatgt ggcatttgta aagacgatta
    38041 cttacccggt gcgtcgctgc ggcccaccag gtaatccagg gtcacatcat aatggtctgc
    38101 cagtttgcaa agggctgcca ggggaatctc ccgttgccca ttttcataca tggaataggt
    38161 gctttgaccc acattcagca aggctgccat ttgccgctgc gtttcgtccc ggtcctctcg
    38221 taaatccttt agccgcacgg caaattacct ccttggtact cagtatagct attgtacaaa
    38281 atccgctgaa cgacatttgt aattatcacg aattgtgata ctttttgtga cgaactttga
    38341 ccttttgtga caatattgtc attttataaa aatagattga ctttccgggt ctatccgtgt
    38401 attattgtat caatgaactg tactacgcac cataatacgg taagaacggc gaatctttcg
    38461 catatcttta gattttgttg cgtttctttt taggttttta tgattgaata atggcaagac
    38521 aatttgttaa gtaggtgaac aaaatgaaaa atgtacttga attactggaa cgcactgcgg
    38581 cacgtttgcc aaggcagacc gcctttgcag atcagcagtg cagctatgat taccaaacgg
    38641 tggtgaacat cgccggatcc gtgggcagtg cgctggccgc gaatggagag cggaattgcc
    38701 cggtggcggt gctgatggag cggggcgcac cctgtttggt gaccctgatg ggggtgctgt
    38761 acagcggcaa cttctatgtg gtgctggatc cggaaatgcc cgccgagcga gtgaataaga
    38821 ttttgcacac tttgcagcct acggcactga tctgtgacga ggctcacaag gacgacccgg
    38881 cgggactgga ttatgacggc aaggtgtata gcgcagaagc gctggcggac ggtcaggcac
    38941 agccggagct tttgcaaacg gtgcgccgcc gtatgatcga cacggatccg gcctatgcca
    39001 tttttacctc cggctccacc ggcaacccca agggcgtggt ggtgaaccat cgcagcgtgc
    39061 tggcgtattc cgcttgggcg gccgatacct ttggcatcag cgaaaagacg attttcggca
    39121 accaaacgcc cttttatttc agtatgtcgg tgacggatat ttacgctacg attcgtaccg
    39181 gagcgcagtt acatgtgatc cccaagtcgt atttctcctt cccggctctg ctaattcgct
    39241 acctgaatga gcggcaggta aacaccattt attgggtgcc ctccgccctg tccattgtgg
    39301 ccaacttaaa ggtgctggac tttatgatgg cggagcatat tgaaaaggtg ctgtttgccg
    39361 gtgaggtcat gcctgccaag cagctgaatt actggcgcag caagtatccg aacgccctgt
    39421 ttgccaacct gtttggcccg acggaaacca cggatatttg cacctactac attgtggatc
    39481 gggaaatcaa agacacggag agcgtgccca tcggcattgc ctgtgacaat tgcgacagct
    39541 ttgtggttac cgaggatggg cggctggccg gaatcggcga ggagggcgaa ctgtacgcca
    39601 gaggttcgtt cctggctatg ggctactata acgacccgga caaaacggcg gctgcctttg
    39661 tgcaaaatcc gctgcaaagt cactatccgg agcgggtgta taaaaccggc gatctggtgc
    39721 ggtggaatga acggggcgag ctgatttatc tctcccgccg ggacttccaa attaagcaca
    39781 tgggctaccg gatcgaactg ggcgagattg aggcggctgc cacggcccag ccgggagtgg
    39841 atgtgtccgt gtgtttgtac gaccaggcgg cggatcagct gattttgatc tatgtaggtg
    39901 ctaaggcgga gcaggagacc gtgcggcagg cattgcaggc agcgctgccc gcatatatgc
    39961 tgccggccaa ggtcattcag gccaagaaca ttccctacaa ccaaaacggc aagaccgacc
    40021 gaaaggcgtt ggctgccgca tactttaaca aagctgacta aagtccattc aaaaatttat
    40081 atataatgaa aaaggagaac taaaaatgga agaattgctt gaaatcttgg aagaaatgaa
    40141 acccggtgta gactttaagt ctgagaagca cttgattgat gacaaggtgt ttgactctct
    40201 ggcgattatg gcgctggtgg caaaactcag cgatgagttt gatgtggaaa tcacgccgct
    40261 gatgatcgtg ccggagaact ttcagtctgc ccaggcgatg tggcagatga ttgaaaaatt
    40321 gcaggacgaa taaaaattat acataaggta agcaagttat gtcatttaca tctgttactt
    40381 actttctctt tgtagggatc agcctgctga tttataccat tgtgcccaag cgggccaaat
    40441 ggtgcgtgtt gctgggtgcc agcgccgttt actatgtgat ggcagcgggg ctgcgcacgc
    40501 tgtggctggt ggcggccatc ctgatcgtat acggcggcgg gctgctgctg ggccacctga
    40561 atgatcaggg caaagcccgg cgcaaggcag ctgccgacaa agaggaaaag aaacaaattc
    40621 gcaaaaaata tgacgccaag aagcgcgcgg tggtcaccgt ggcggtactg ggcgtctttg
    40681 ggttgttaat agccttaaaa tatgtaaatt tcctgggaga gagcgcctat ggcattgccg
    40741 ggctgtttgg tagccagagc gcctatcagc cggtgcaaat tctgctgccc ctgggtattt
    40801 cttactatac cctgtgtgcg gtcagctatg tggtggatgt gtacagaggt aagtacaagc
    40861 cggagcgtaa cttcttcaaa ctggcgctgt ttctcagctt tttcccccaa atgacggagg
    40921 gccctatcgg caagtatgag atcatgatgc cccggttggt ggagggccac agctttgact
    40981 ttgagcgaga cgcccaagcg gtgatgcgca tcttttgggg tatgtttaag aagatggtca
    41041 ttgccgaccg agccaacctg tttgttaccg gtgtgtttga caacggcgac caggccgggt
    41101 ctatggtgct gctgggcacc ctgctttata ctgtgcagat ctactgcgaa ttctccggct
    41161 gtatggatat tgtgtgcgcc accggccagc tgtttggagt ggagatgcaa gagaacttcc
    41221 gtcgccctat tttctccaaa accatcaacg aattttggca gcggtggcac attaccctgg
    41281 gcgcgtggat caaggagtat gtgttcttct ccgtgtccct gtccaagggg ctgatgaatt
    41341 taagtaagca taccagaaag aaattcaacg attattttgc caacctggtg cccatgacct
    41401 ttgcgctgtt ttgtgtgtgg ttctttaacg gcatttggca cggcgccagt tggaagtatg
    41461 tactctacgg gctgtattat tacatcttaa tgatgatcgg tatgtacctg cgcccggtgt
    41521 cggacaagct gctgcacgca ctgcatattg cgccggagag taagggcttt gccctgttcc
    41581 agatggtgcg tacttttctg atcgtcaatg tgggcatgat gctgttccgc tgccacacga
    41641 tttcccagtg gggccagagc ctggcgcgta tctttacgga ttttgacggc gcttgcttaa
    41701 ccaacggcac ggcgctgtcc ctgggtaacg actggcagga tttcctgatt atgggtatcg
    41761 gcgtgctggt cgtaggcatt gtagaggtgc tgcaagagaa gggccacacc attcgctcag
    41821 agctggctcg ccgtccggta gtgctgcggt atgcggtgtt cttggcgctg attttaggtg
    41881 tgatcgtctt tggcgcttac ggtaccggct atgaaacggt agcgcctatt tacggtcaat
    41941 tctaaggagg ggtgcatgat gactgcaaag accaagttga tattgaaaaa ttgcacccgc
    42001 ctggtgtcct ttattttgat tttgctgctt ttgctctacg gtatttcttt tctattggag
    42061 ccgaagaaca atgatgacgc agccgggttc gtgaacccca acgccagcgg ctatctgtcg
    42121 ctggagaagg acacgctgga tgtgtttatt gtaggcaaca gtgatgctta cagcggcttt
    42181 tcgcctatgg aaatgtggaa aaactacggc tttacctctt atatcagcgg taccggtaag
    42241 cagctgatcg gcgagtctgt tcgcgcggtg gaggagtgcc tgaaaaccca aaagcccaag
    42301 gtggtgatcc tggaaacgga tcagctgtat accaactcca actctgctca agtgattgcc
    42361 cgggatgcgc gtaagcagat actcaaccag ttcagcgtgc tggagtacca cgatcgttgg
    42421 aagcagtttg accccaagac ggcggttaag cgcaagtcct actctgcccg ctttgcctcc
    42481 aaggggcagt ttgtgtccgg tgccaaggtg ccgtatcggg gcaaggaata tatcaagaag
    42541 accaaaaagc gagaccagat caatccgctg tttgtgcgca agctggacga gctgaatgcg
    42601 ctgtgcaaaa agaacggcgc ccaactgatt ttggtgcagg tgccgtccca aaccacctgg
    42661 acctatgccc gccacaatgc ggtgaatgat tatgccaaga aaaacggcat tccgttcctg
    42721 gatttggatc tgaaacgcaa ggagatcggc tttagctgga aaacggacag ccgggacgcc
    42781 ggcaaccacc tgaactgcta cggtgccaaa aaagtatcgc tctatgtggg gcagtacatt
    42841 aagaaccatg tgcagttgga ggataagcgc caaaatgcag catacgccgg gtggaacgat
    42901 gactacacca cctacatcaa gcacctgaaa gagggcggcg atgtggaaaa gcgcaaaggc
    42961 cctacggcgg ggcaaaacaa aaaccctgtg cccaacgacc ggcataagaa agaacagccc
    43021 cataccggcg acccttacga tccctccgtt caagctgttt ctaagcaata aagatacaaa
    43081 gactgtcgca gtgcttatgc tgcggcagtt ttttgttttg ccgaccaaat tttaccggtt
    43141 ctttagattt cctttgcgtt gcttttaaga atgtgtggtt aaatgtgtac aacgggtttt
    43201 ccgttgggga tttttgtggt acaatggagc aagcactttg tatcacttga gggagatgag
    43261 agcaatgttt acggtattgg tgtgcgatga tgacgcggcg atcttagagt ctctgcgtat
    43321 ttatcttagc caggagggct atcgggtgct gtgtgcccgg gacgggctgg aggcgctgga
    43381 gcaagtacag ggggaggaga tccactgtat ggtgctggac attatgatgc ctcggctgga
    43441 cggactgaaa accacattaa agctgcggga gaagtacaac ttccccatta ttctgctgtc
    43501 ggccaaaagc gaggacaccg acaagatcat gggtctcaac atcggcggtc tgggctttgg
    43561 cgccgatgat tatgtgacca agcccttcaa cccgctggag ttgaccgctc gggtcaagag
    43621 ccaaattcgc cgctatgtgc gtcttggcag cctggaggtg cgggagagcc agctggtcac
    43681 cggcggcctg gtgctggata cggataccaa ggaagtgacg gtagacggcg acccggtacg
    43741 gctgactgcc cgggagtata agatattgga atatctgatg cacaatatag gccgtgtcct
    43801 ctccagcgcc caaatctatg aagcggtgtg gaacgaaccg gcctacggca cggaaaagac
    43861 cgtgacggtg cacattcgca acattcgtga aaagattgag attaacccca aggagcccaa
    43921 atacttaaag gtggtgtatg gacttggata caaagtggaa aaatgttaga gaaagcagac
    43981 ggtttaaggc gctgtgcgtg gtgctctcta tggtgctggc ctttagttcg gtggcgctgt
    44041 tgggcgccgt gatgcggatc agcggcctgt ataataacga tgcatttacc gatccgaccg
    44101 tagcgaaaga gggaagcctg gtacagacca cgatcttcca atcggagctg gatgtgattg
    44161 tcaatgagat cgcactcctg gcggggcaaa agcagctgca acaaaaggcg gctgctctga
    44221 agaaagccaa gacggacagc gtggcggccg cactggagca atataagaag gaccaggcca
    44281 cggccattcg caaaacgctg gtgttctatg ccgggctgaa aaatcagaat atttcaaata
    44341 tcggcaagga tatacccaac tataaagtgc ccgccaagac catcaagaaa gtggtggcag
    44401 aggatcggga cgcaccgggg ctgattcggg atctgcaaca gattgtcaac ggcacccggg
    44461 caggggagga ttatctgccc tatttgcagc tggcaaattg gctgcgcagt tccgacggcg
    44521 tggagtatta caatgatagc gacatgcagg atgatccgga agatttgacc gactattaca
    44581 cggtcgattt tacggtggat ggcaaaacgg tatcggcgga tatgtatgat gatgacctga
    44641 ccttgggcga gacgatcaaa tcggctgaga cccacatcaa aaagctctat aacaaagcgg
    44701 tggtgaaacc atatcaaacg gctgccgacg agcagcagaa gatgcgccaa aatttgcaag
    44761 agctgcaatg tctgcaattc tatgccaagg ataatatcac cggtcaggtg gtcagccagt
    44821 tgcccgaggg tcaaacgccg gctatgctga aagacgcgcc ggtgtactat tccaaaacca
    44881 aagcggggga gaacctgcgg ggcacggatt acggtgccgg caatgccaga tcggacgctg
    44941 tacagtacct aatggacggg gatatgagca tttatgtggg cattgacccc actgtggccg
    45001 gcggcaacga tatgcttccg gattttgtgg aattgaatgc cttgtgcacc cgtatgcaaa
    45061 atgtaaatac cgtggcgatg accgtggcgg ctgtttgcct ggcggtgctg gcccttgctt
    45121 ttttggtgtt ggcgtgcctg ggctgcgggc gccgtgccgg tacggatggt gtgcgcctgc
    45181 tgtggatgga ttatattccc ttggaattgc acacggcgat catcgccgca gcaattgttg
    45241 ggctgggtgt ggtgctgttc ggtaatttgt ttaatgacct gtccaattat tatggctatc
    45301 agctcagcac cctgtattac ggcggactgt tcttagcggc ctgcggcgct ttgggcgcgg
    45361 tggcctgggg actgtatgca gagttgaccc tgtcttttgt gcgtctttgc aagtctaaga
    45421 aacacttgta taagggcacg ctgctgtatt atatttgctt gggaatttgg cgtctgttgt
    45481 gcaaactgca ccggttcaac cgccgtatga tccggggact ggcctacacc ccgcggcact
    45541 ttaagcgcaa tatggtcttt tgtgccgtag gctatctgct gatcaatatt atattggtgc
    45601 tgctgtttgc atcgtttctg aatggagagg cgccggtggt cggtgtgatc agcggcttgg
    45661 tgggcctggg ctttaacggc ttttgcgtgg gctacgcgct gcgctttttg ttccagctgg
    45721 atcgggtgat tgaggccgca gccaatcgca cggatgtgga ggcggcacat ctccacccgg
    45781 cactggccgc catggccggc agcctgcgtt ataccaatca ggaactgcac aacgccgtgg
    45841 atcaggcagt gcgggacgaa cggctgaaaa cggagctgat caccaatgtg tcccacgact
    45901 taaagacccc gattacttcc attatcactt atacggatct gctgtctaag tgtccccagt
    45961 cggacgaaaa ggccaaggaa tatatggctg tgctgacgga aaaaagcacc aagctggcac
    46021 ggcttgtgga ggatttgatt gaggcgtcca agctgtcctc cggcaacatc accctgcacc
    46081 ctatggtact ggatctgggc gaactgaccg cccaggctat cggggagtac caaaaggaat
    46141 ttgaggagaa ccggctgcaa ctggtgctgg atccggattt gcctcgggta caggcgtttg
    46201 ccgacggttc caaaacctac cgggtgctgg aaaatctgct gcaaaatgcc aagaagtatt
    46261 ctgccgcaga ctcccgggtg tatgtgcggg tgtataagca aggggatttc ggcgtgtttg
    46321 aaattaaaaa tatttctgcc gagccgctga atatttcgcc tcaggagctg acccagcggt
    46381 ttgtgcgggg cgacgcttcc cgcaccaagg agggcaacgg tctgggccta agcattgccc
    46441 aggagctgtg cagcgcccag caagggaagt tagagctgct cattgacggc gatttgttta
    46501 aggctcgggt gtatttgccg cagccgaaga acgccctgcc gcaggacaca gcggaataac
    46561 gccatagata acaaaagaca gttacccgct tttgggtaac tgcctttctt ttttcgcttg
    46621 tatttacttt tcgctttgac ctttcggctt catggcgttg taagaggtgc gcaccgcgtc
    46681 atcgctgatg ttgcagccca gttcgtacag gggtaccttg gcaaatatgg tctccagcat
    46741 atcaaacagt cgctccatgg cgttaggccc cagcttgcgc accgtttggg agaaaatgtt
    46801 gaacacggcc tttttggtgt ctgccgggtg gataaaattc tcctccgccc gctcgagaaa
    46861 gcaaatgccc gccaggggaa ccatgcctgg ggtggagtaa tcatattttc cgctccaggg
    46921 ggtgccgcag gcatacaccc ggtcgcctac caggcgaatg gccggtttgt cgtcattgag
    46981 catatatgcc cggttgccaa agtgcttgag ccacagggcg gtgtgggtgg atttgccggt
    47041 gccgctgtct gcggaaaaag cgtaggccgc gccgtccact accacgcagc tggagtggag
    47101 caaaatgcct cggaacttca gcagctgggt gtaaaaatcc gagccggtga gcatatagta
    47161 ccagtcgtcc cggttcatct ccgggtgctc ggccatagcg tccgttaccc gctgttccgt
    47221 cacatcaatg gtcatgtccg ccgtctgccc ctcttggtcc ttgcacaggt agggacgggc
    47281 ttgcttttct gttctgccgg tggggtgctt gatctccacc accagcccgg caatatcgta
    47341 aaacggcata gttgcacctc aattctaccc attagtatat aagaaaaagc acctaccgtc
    47401 aaggcaaaat ctacctgcat tttttgccgc ccctgctctt gacaaacagt caaaatcggt
    47461 gtatgctatg tcgtagaaca aatgttcgat agcgggaaag gagccgtagg gaatggagcg
    47521 caccgttttg catgtggatt gcaacaagtt ttatgcctcg gtggagtgcc tgcaccgccc
    47581 ggagctgcga gacaagccgg tggcggtggg cggcagcaca gagagccgcc acggaattat
    47641 cctgacgaaa aacgaaattg cctcccgcta cggcttggtg gcgggggagc cactgtggca
    47701 ggcacggcaa aagtgcccgc agttggtggt ggtgccgccg aactttccgc tgtatatgcg
    47761 cttttccaag atggcacggc ggatctatga ggattacagc gactatattg agcctttcgg
    47821 gctggacgag aactggctgg atgtgaccgg cgatgaccgc accggagaac agatcgccca
    47881 ggaaattcgc cgtcgggtaa aggcggaact gggcattacc gtcagcgtgg gggtcagctt
    47941 taacaagatc tttgccaaat tgggttcaga ttataaaaag ccggacgcgg tgacggttat
    48001 cagccgggaa aactaccgcc gggtggtgtg gcccctgccg tgcagtgacc ttttgtgcgt
    48061 cggcccggcc accacccgca agctgaacgc ttacggcgtt tataccatcg gcgagttggc
    48121 ggcggctcgg tcggattttt tgcaaggtct gctgggcaag aacgggctga tgctccgtgc
    48181 ctttgcccgg ggggaggaca cttcgccggt gcagcatatg gacgccaagg cggcggtcaa
    48241 gagtgtgggc aattccacca ccacgccccg ggatctggtg gatgatacgg atgtaaaggt
    48301 ggtctttacc gtgctggcag agagtgtggc ccgccgtatg cgggagcagg gactgcaagg
    48361 gcgcacggtg tgcatctcct tgcgggataa gaatttgcaa acctttaccc gtcgacacaa
    48421 gctggccgcc cccaccgatg tgagcacgga gattttgcag gcggccatgg cgctgttttg
    48481 tgccaattat cgctggggcg cacccttgcg cagcattgga ttgtcggtga cggactttga
    48541 gctggaaccc tgtgtgcagt ttgatttggc ccatacccag gagcagcggg agcgggcagc
    48601 caggctggag cgcacggtgg atgatttgaa gcgccgtttt ggcaactact gtattcagcg
    48661 ggccagtttg ctgggggata ccgggctgtc tcgctttaat ccccacgatg accataccat
    48721 acaccccgtt ggatttttaa ccggaaagga acaggcagga tgaaaaacta tgtgcgcgtg
    48781 ctggcgctgt ataatgagga gggcgatatt cgcccggtaa agatggagtg ggaggagcga
    48841 tggctggatg tggaccgtgt actggatatt cgcccggcgg cgtccctgcg ctccgggggc
    48901 gccggactgc gctacacctg cagcattgcc ggtgtgccca cttatttgtt tttagaggag
    48961 acaaaatggt tttttgaact tgcaaaatag gaccggatgg cgtataatgt gcctatgaag
    49021 aagattaaag aattattgat caagtacaaa gaaatcatta tgtatctcat cttcggcgtg
    49081 gccaccacag gtgtgaactg ggtggtgtac agtctgctga tgaaggcagt gctggtgcat
    49141 gcccccggca gcgacgatgt gaagatgacg gtcagcaatg tgattgcctg gattgctgcg
    49201 gtgatctttg cctttatcac caacaagctg tgggtgtttg agagcaaaag ctgggtgccc
    49261 aaggtggcgg cgcgggagtt tgtgtccttt gtggcctctc gactggcgac cggcgtgatc
    49321 gagtggttcg gcccattgct gctgtttaag atcgggctgg atcaggatct gtttggggtc
    49381 aagggctttg tagctaagat cgtttgctcc gtgctggtgg tgatcctcaa ctatgtgttc
    49441 tccaagctct tggtattcac caaaaagaaa aagggtgcgg acgcaccggc aaatccaaac
    49501 gaaaaatagg caatgcgtat aagaaaagag tgctgcggcg ctcttttttt gttggcttta
    49561 gaattgcaag gcgcagtcgt ttgtggtaaa ataatgaacg gaaattttag attgcgaggt
    49621 attttcgtat ggcaagaaca tatcaggaga tgacaaaaga cgaattgctc cgggagcagg
    49681 agagtctgct ggctcggtac aaggaatttc aggccaaggg actgcaactg gatatgagca
    49741 gaggtaagcc ctgcaaagag cagttggatc tgtccgtggg tatgaatgat gtgaaggact
    49801 atgtgtccgg cggcgtggat gtgcgcaact acggcattgt ggacggtatt gtcagctgta
    49861 agcaattgtt tgccgatctg ctggaggtgc cggtcgagaa tgtgatcatc ggccccaacg
    49921 agagtctgac tttgatgttt gattttatct gccagtgcta cacccacggc atcggcggta
    49981 aaccctggag ccaggaaaag gaagtgaaga tcctgtgccc agtgcccggc tatgatcgcc
    50041 attttaccgt gtgccagtat tttggactgc aaatggtgaa tgtgccgatg aacgccgatg
    50101 gtccggatat ggacaccatt gaagaactgg tgaaggatcc cagcgtgaag gggatgttct
    50161 gtgtgcccaa gtactccaac cccaccggca tcactttttc cgatgcagtg gtgcgccgca
    50221 ttgcggcgct tcgtccggca gcagaggact tccgcattgt gtgggataat gcctattgcg
    50281 tgcatgacct ggacgaggac ggcgataagc tgctgaatat ttttgatgtg ctgccggaat
    50341 acggcaatga ggatttggtc attgaggtgg cctctacctc taagatcact ttccccggcg
    50401 caggcgtgtc ctgcctggtg gccagcaaga aaaatttgga tctgatccgt cagcgcctga
    50461 cggtgcagac catcagctat gacaagatga accagcaccg ccatgtggaa ttcttcaaga
    50521 atgcggacgg tgtgcgtgcc cacatgaaga aacatgcggc aattttgaag cctaagtttg
    50581 atattgtgct ggatcgcctg aacaaggagc tgaacggcct ggggatcgct gactggttct
    50641 cccctaaggg cggctacttt atcagcctgg atgtgctgcc cggaaccgcc aagcgagtag
    50701 gcgagctgtg taaggccggc ggcgtgactc tcaccagcgt gggcgccact tatccctatg
    50761 gcattgaccc acaggacagc aacattcgca ttgcaccttc tttcccgccc aatgaggaga
    50821 tggccttggc agcggagctg ctgtgcattt gtacccgcct ggctgccatt gaaaagctgg
    50881 tgggctgatg caggccggag cttcgaccgc ttgcttttat cctttggaga cggagcgggc
    50941 tttgcagcag gtgacggaac tgggctttcc ttttgcggag gtgttcttta acgctcggca
    51001 ggagctgcgc ccggcctttg tgcgccaatt ggcggctatt gcgagggacg gcggcacccg
    51061 ggtggtgtcc gtgcacccct tttccagctt tatggaaagc agctgcattt ttggcgatta
    51121 ccagcgccga tttgaagata ccattgatat ttataaagaa acctgccatg cggcagcgct
    51181 gctgggcgcc caatttgtgg tgatccacgg agcggttgcc cagcccaaga ttcccattcc
    51241 ggaggagcgg tattttgcgc gctttttgca gctggtggag atcggccgcg ccgagggcgt
    51301 gaccgtgtgc caggagaatg tgagccgctt taagagccag catattgcct tttgcgaccg
    51361 gatgcgccgc gcgctggggg acgattttca tatggtgctg gatgttaaac aggcggtgcg
    51421 cgccggggag gatccctttg cgtttctgga taccttccaa aaggagatcg tccatgtgca
    51481 catcagcgac cattccccgg agaaggactg ccagcccccg gggcagggta actttgactt
    51541 tcagcggctg taccgcactt tgggcgatcg ggtgcattat atgattgaga tctactcccg
    51601 cggctaccgg gtggcggcgg agctgcagcg ggccaaggct tacctggata caatcaagta
    51661 ggaggtgggt gctgtggcta aaaccagcaa caagaccatg ggcatttttt gcattttgtt
    51721 gtccgggctg tgctttacgg gtatgaatac ctttgtgcgc ctgtccggcg atctgcccac
    51781 catgcaaaag gtcttttttc gcaattttgt ggcgatgatc tttgcctttg tgatgatggt
    51841 gcgcaagaaa gacagctttc accccaaacc ggggaacatc aagtacctgc ttattcgttc
    51901 cgttgggggc gtggccggta tggtgggtaa cttctatgcc attgatcgac tggaccttag
    51961 cgacgcgtct atgctcaata aaatgagtcc cttttttgcc ctggtgttct ctgcgatctt
    52021 cattaaagaa aaagtgcggc ccaagcaggc gattgctatt gtggtggcat tcttaggggc
    52081 actttgcatt attaaaccca cttttgccaa tgcaaattta tttgccagtg tttgcggctt
    52141 cttaggcggt atggctgccg gcggggcgta cacctgcgtg cggtacttag ggctgcgagg
    52201 cgagaacgga cggttgatcg tctttttctt ctccgctttt tccagtgcga cgatgttgcc
    52261 gtttttgctg tttaactatc attatatgac ctggcagcaa tgggtgactt tgctgctggc
    52321 gggcgcttgc gccgccggtg ggcaattctc cattaccgcc gcctataccc atgctcccag
    52381 ccgagagatc agcgtatatg actacgccca ggtgattttt gcggccgttg tgggctattt
    52441 ggtgtttggc gatgtgccgg atgtgctgtc ctttgtgggc tacgcggtaa tctgcggtat
    52501 ggcgctgtgg atgttctttt ataatcgtaa ggcagacggc accgcccctg ccaaaaaggt
    52561 gtaaaggcaa aaaacttgct ttttttcacc aattatggta tagtacggat tgtacagaat
    52621 tttatggcaa gagccgtatc tttcaacagg ggggataact atgaagtgtc cgttttgcgg
    52681 ttatgcagag agcaaagtga tcgactcacg tcctaccgat gagaacgagc gcattcgccg
    52741 tcgtcgggag tgtatgcagt gcggcaagcg ctttaccact tatgagatca ttgaggatgt
    52801 gcccattatt gtggtgaaga aggacaaaag ccgtgaggtc tttgaccgca acaagattct
    52861 gaagggtatg ctccgtgcct gcgaaaagcg gccggtgacc gtagaggcac tggagactgc
    52921 gatttctgag atcgagacca ctctgcaaag cgccttggat cgtgaggtca ccagcgtgcg
    52981 catcggcgag ctgattatgg aaaaactgcg gggaatcgac gaggtggctt atgtgcgttt
    53041 tgcttctgtt tataaggagt ttgacagcgc cagtgccttt gtggacgaaa tttccaaatt
    53101 gcaataaacc tgtttcgcgc ccggcatttg tcgggtgctt tttctctttt ttatctcggg
    53161 tattgatagc ctactaaata tatggtatta taggttaaag aaaggatgtg acggtatgaa
    53221 aatctctacc aaaggacgct acgcactgcg tatgatgtta gatttggccg agcacaggga
    53281 acagggcttt gtgtcgctga aggagatcgc cgcccgtcag gatatatcca agaagtattt
    53341 ggagcagatc gtggcggtgc ttaaccgccc ggatttctta aagaccaacc ggggctacca
    53401 ggggggctat cgtctggcca agaccccgga ccagtatacg gttggcgata ttcttcgttt
    53461 gacagagggc ggcttggcgc cggtagcctg tctggaggag gagccgaaca cctgcccccg
    53521 cgctgcttcc tgcgctacgc tgccggtgtg ggccgggctg tataaagcca tcaataccta
    53581 cctggacagc attaccctgc aagacctgtt ggagcaggaa cacaaaaatg acgattactc
    53641 ctatgtgatc taaacgcaga ccgccttgtt gatacagggc ggtatttttt tgttcaaaga
    53701 gggttgacaa atacccatag ggggtatata gtaaaaatac cccatggggg tatagaaagg
    53761 aagtgctgtt gtggcagata aagacgaaat gcagccggtt tgtgcttgct gtgctaagaa
    53821 gaaagtgcgc cagccggagg agtaccggcg gctgatccat cgactgaacc gcattgaggg
    53881 ccaaattcgc gggatcaagg gtatgattga gaaggacgcc tactgcacgg atattttggc
    53941 ccagtccgca gcggccggtg cggcactgaa tgcctttaac cgagaactgc tgtccacgca
    54001 tattcgcacc tgtgttgcgg aggatattaa ggccggcaag gatgaaacgc tggacgattt
    54061 gttggctaca ttgcaaaaat tgatgagata gcggcgcata ttggcgccgg gaggtgagag
    54121 tttggaacaa tacaatgtga cggggatgag ctgcgctgcg tgcagtgccc gggtggaaaa
    54181 agcggtgcgc gccgtgcccg gagtggaaac ttgctccgtc agtctgctta ccaattcaat
    54241 gggtgttacc ggtacggccg ccccggaaca gatcatcgcc gctgtggaaa aggccggtta
    54301 cggcgccggc ttaaaacaaa agggtggcgc tgctccgcag ccggtggcag acccgttgaa
    54361 agatacagag acgcccaagt tgttgcggcg gctgatcagt tccgtggtgt ttttgctgat
    54421 tttaatgtac ttctccatgg gacatacgat gtggaactgg ccgctaccgt cggctttaga
    54481 ggacaaccac attgccatgg ggctgctcca aatgctgctg accattatta ttatgattat
    54541 caacggccgc ttttttgtca gcggctttaa gagcctgtgg caccgggcac ccaatatgga
    54601 caccctggtg gcgttgggcg cggctgcggc ttttggttac agcacttacg cgctgtttgc
    54661 catgaccggc gcccaggtgg cgggcgatgc agacggcgtg atgcactata tgcacgaatt
    54721 ttactttgag tccgccgcga tgattttaac gctgattacc gtgggcaaaa ccctggaggc
    54781 ccgctccaaa ggcaagacca cagacgcgct gaagcgcttg atgcagctga ctcctaagac
    54841 ggcggtgctg ctggagaacg gaaaagagcg tacagtacct attgagcagg tgatgtgcgg
    54901 tatggagttt gccgtgcgtc cgggggagca tgtgccggtg gacggcgtaa ttctggaggg
    54961 cagcagtgcg ctggacgaaa gcgccctgac cggtgagagc gtgccggtgg acaagaccgt
    55021 gggagacccg gtgtctgccg ccacggtgaa cacctccggc tacttacggt gccgtgccac
    55081 ccgggtaggg gaggacacca ccctgtccca aatcattcaa atggtcagtg acgctgccgc
    55141 caccaaggca cccattgcca agatcgccga tcgggtgtcc ggcgtgtttg tgccggtggt
    55201 gatggccatc gccctggtga ccaccgtggt gtggctgctt accggtcaga gctttggtta
    55261 tgcgttggcc cgggggatct ccgtgctggt gatcagctgt ccctgtgcat tgggactggc
    55321 cacgccggta gccattatgg tgggcaacgg gctgggtgcc aaaaacggca ttctctttaa
    55381 gaccgctgtg tctttggagg agaccggcaa ggcgcagatc gtggtgctgg acaaaaccgg
    55441 taccattacc gagggcgcgc ctaaggtgac ggacttggta ccagcccttg gggtggaaga
    55501 aagccgcctg gcagcgctgg cctgcgcgtt ggaacaaaag agtgagcacc cgttggcaaa
    55561 agcggtgacc gcatacggcg cggaaaggca aatcacgccg gagcaggtga cggactttca
    55621 ggcgctgccg ggcaatggat tgcaggcgac gctgaacggc aaactgctgc tgggcggcag
    55681 tctcagctat atgcgtagtt tggtgtcggt gccgaaaaat atggaacagc aagcggcagc
    55741 gctggcggag cagggcaaaa cgcccttgtt ctttgcctat gatggcgcac tgctgggtat
    55801 gatcgccgtg gctgatgtga tcaagccgga cagcccggaa gctatcgcgg cgttgcaaaa
    55861 gatgggtatt cgcgtggtaa tgctcaccgg cgacaatccc cgtaccgctg cggctatcgg
    55921 tcggcagacg ggggtagacc gggtgattgc cggggtgctg ccccaaggca aggagcaggt
    55981 ggtgcgcgac ctgatgaggc aaggcaaggt catcatggtg ggcgacggta ttaacgacgc
    56041 gccggccctg acccgggcgg atatcggtat ggccatcggc gccggtacgg atgtggctat
    56101 cgatgcggcg gatgtggtgc tgatgcacag ccgcctgcgt gatgtaaccg ctgccattcg
    56161 cctaagccgt gccacactga ccaatattca cgagaacctg ttttgggcat tcttctataa
    56221 tgtgatcggt attcctttgg cagcaggggt gtggatccct gtttttggct ggaccttgaa
    56281 ccctatgttc ggtgcagcgg ccatgagcct gtccagcttt tgcgtggtga ccaatgccct
    56341 gcggctgaat ttgtttaagc tgtattcccc caagcgggat aaaaaaatca aacacccggt
    56401 ggtgctggca gcactgccta tggaaaagga gaattctgca atgacaaaag taatgaaagt
    56461 ggagggtatg atgtgccccc attgtgagat gacggtaaag aaagcgttag aggctctgtc
    56521 ccaggtggac agcgccgttg ccagccatac ggacggcacg gccacagtaa ccctgaacag
    56581 cgatgtggac gatgcggtgc tgaaaaaggc cattgaggat caaggctata ctgtgaagga
    56641 ctaaaacgaa aaatgaaagg ctctccggct tgtatgcacg tgccggggag cctttttctg
    56701 cgttcttcca ccgggggtgg agtcatttcc acgcaccgtg ccttgtcaaa tgggcgctct
    56761 gctgcctata ctggagttgc cccccgggca gaaaggatga tggtatgaaa cggattttag
    56821 ctctcttact ttgtgtggta tcggtattgg cactgtgcgc ttgcagcaag gcgaatactg
    56881 cccaaccggc aggcgctcgg tttgacaagc cactgcagca gcagacggag aaccaactcc
    56941 agccccaaag caatatttac ctgacggcgg atacattcta ctatgccacg gaggataccg
    57001 atgagcggaa cacctttggc acgccccaaa agctgatggc ctatgacctg ctgaccggca
    57061 agacccgcac ggtgctggac ggggtgagcg atattgcgca gctgtgccgc ataggcaaca
    57121 ccctgtattt tacctgctat acttatactg acacggacag aacccagtgg ggcttttgtc
    57181 tgtatgctta cgatatagac aaggattggg tagcatgcat ttacgccacg cccaatacca
    57241 gtgacggggt ggcgttggcc ccttgcgggt acacgctgtt ctacctgtgc aacacgcggg
    57301 accaggatgg tatgagcgca gacgaaagcg gcaaaggcga gctgcacgcc tgcacagccg
    57361 cagaggacaa ggtgctgcaa tccggtttgg agacggatcg tgcctacttc tatgattggt
    57421 cggacagcgc ggcgtacctg ctgaccaaca acggcggtac ggattcgtgc tatcatctgg
    57481 actacaaggg caaaatgact cccaccaacc accgacccaa aacagagccg cgggaggaaa
    57541 atgccgaacc ctcgaaaaaa ccggtgattg tggcggatta tcaaaattat tccatagaga
    57601 tcacctgtac ggtacccaaa gagccgggag acagcgactg tggctatcgt tatattgccc
    57661 ggtatgtgct caaagaaaaa gccaccggca agtcttacgc cctgtgcagc ggcagctact
    57721 ggtattatta catctaaaac gacggttgtc cccttttgtc gcttttgtgc aaaattgaca
    57781 aataatgctt gcgctgcgat gataaaactg gtaatataga aaggtaaagg gggatttcta
    57841 tgtccagtca agtgcgtaca tatacggcta aggaacggaa tatgtacctg gtgggtatga
    57901 tggggcagaa tatgatctac aacatcatcg gcaccgggct gtatttctac ttccagtcgg
    57961 tgatctttat tccggcaatg gccatcagta tctttatggc cgtggcgcgg gtgtgggacg
    58021 ccattaacga cccaatgatg ggcacctttg tggaccgcac caacaccaag tggggcaagt
    58081 gccgaccgta tttgctgttt tcaccggccg ttattatggt gatcaccata ctgaccttct
    58141 gtaacggtat gtacagctct gccaacaccc cgggcaagaa tgccctgatc gtgggctggg
    58201 ctgccgtgtc ttatatcctg tggggtatgt gctacacggt aggggatatt cccttgtggg
    58261 gcgtgacctc ccgtatgact gaggtggaga aggaccgggc gtccattctt tcctttgccc
    58321 gtattgcagc gggcctgggc ggcggcgtgg tgctgctgac catcaatccg ctgtctcagg
    58381 cgctggggaa aaagttggag tccgctgccg gttctgcact gaagggccag caaatgggct
    58441 ttatcatcgt ggcagtgatc ttaacggtaa tcggctgtgg tatgttccag atgaccggtg
    58501 tttttgtgcg ggagcgtgtg ccctctgcga agcaaaagtt cgggtttaag gagaacttta
    58561 agatcatgtg gggcaacaag cccttccgca accagctgat tagcggtgtg ctgcgctcgc
    58621 ccattcagat tttgctgtct gttgccatga ccctgatgtc ttattactac ggcaactact
    58681 ttggcgatta catgctgtat atgattatct tcggcggcgc tatttttggc ggtcagttta
    58741 tcgccatggc gctggtgccc aagctggcgg agaaacacga taaaacgcgt atgctcatcg
    58801 gctctaccat tatgggcgcc attccctttg cactgatcta cccggtgtac ctgctggcgc
    58861 cccgggatct ggatcagccg ctgtgggtgg caatcctgtt tgtggtcttt gccctggcag
    58921 gcggcggcat aggcgctttg aatgtgctcc agtccgtgat gatcgccgac gcggtggact
    58981 atgaggaata tcacaagggc tatcggccgg acggtgtgtt cttctccggc cagtctttta
    59041 ttaccaagct gtccgccggg atcagctcca ttattcaggg cgtcggctac tccatcgtgg
    59101 gctttagcgg cgacaatgta agcgcctgca acgaggctct gcgtgccggt gcgtccttta
    59161 aggatcagtt cccccagtat gcggggatga tgttcttcct gtgttctatc ccgccggcta
    59221 tcggtctgtt tttgtccatc attccgctgc gtcactacgg tatgacggac gaggagcacc
    59281 gcaccatttt ggaagcgctg gtgcagcgcc gtaatgccca ggcagaagaa atcgcagata
    59341 actgatgaaa ctaataaagc ctgagggctg cgcggctctc gggcttttgc tatattcgga
    59401 ggcattatga ccattcgacc ctatcgcccg gaggactggg accggctgcg ccaaatttgc
    59461 cgggagacgg cggccaagcc gtttcaaaga accgggcgca ccttagaggc ggtaacgctg
    59521 atttataacg actattttac tgcttacgag ccggatcata tttttgtgct ggcggacgaa
    59581 agcgatcggg cagtggggta cattctctgt gctgcggact accgaggtct tgtgcatcgc
    59641 taccgcacca cttatctgcg ccgggtgttg cgcacagcgc cggatcaggc ggcgggcttg
    59701 ctgggctatt tgtggtgcct gggcaaaatc aagaaccggc cggtgcactt ccacctggat
    59761 atattgccgc cctatcagcg gcaggggtgg ggtacacggc taatggacac cctgtgctgt
    59821 catttgcggg agcggggtgt agactacctt tcctgctgcg gggtcagccg ggattccgcc
    59881 gggtacaaaa tgtatcgcaa atacggcttt acagagagtt acgattacgg ccataacacc
    59941 gtatctttgt ccctgcggct gtaagtgaaa ttgcaaagtg gacaaatgtc ttgcattttg
    60001 gcgtacactg tcgtttttgc acaaataata cttgctattt gccacacata ctggtaaaat
    60061 agaagaaaaa atataggggg actcgataaa gtgtcaaacc aaacaaggac ctataccaaa
    60121 aaagagcgta atatgtacct caccggtatg ctgggtcaaa acctgatcta caacattgta
    60181 gccacaggtc tgtatttcta tttccaaaat gtaatttgcc tgccggcaat ggctttgggc
    60241 tggatttttg ccctggctcg tgtgtgggac gccatcaatg acccgatgat gggcaccatt
    60301 gtggaccgca cccgtaccaa gtggggcaaa tgccgtccgt acctgattat tttccctgcc
    60361 attatcggcg tggtcaccgt tttggcattc ctcaacggca actatgccac tgccacttca
    60421 aacacccaaa aggtgctgat cgtggcttgg gctgctgttt cttacatcgc ttggggtatg
    60481 tgctttaccg tgtgtgatat tccgctgtgg ggcattactt ccctgatgac ggaggacgag
    60541 gacgaccgca gcaaactgct gggcttggct cgtatcgttg ccggtatcgg cggcgttggc
    60601 gtgctggtgg tgcagattgc ccaggttgta ggcggtattt ttgagggcaa aggctattct
    60661 caggccaagg cttctcagta cggctttatc ctgaccgtga ttattatgac cgtgatcgcc
    60721 actgttctct ttgagtttgc cggcatcggc accagagagc gggtggagca ggcagagaaa
    60781 aaatatacct ttaccgagaa cttcaaaatt atgttccaga acaagccgtt ccgccagatt
    60841 ttgatctccg gtattctcag aagtcccatt cagctgctca tgctcattgc catgacgctg
    60901 attacctatt attacgccaa cggcgacttc atgaatgtgt tgaaaacaga cgataccggt
    60961 gctatggtgg gtattgactg gaacattttg gtgcgcctgg ctgtgatcgc cgctgctgtg
    61021 ttcctgggtc agtttatcgc catgggcatt actccgtcat tgattcgcaa gcacgagaaa
    61081 aagagcattt ataacttcta ttccgttgca ggtgcagtgc ctttcgctct gctgtatgtg
    61141 ttctttaaga tcgcccacgg cgatgtaaag acctctatgg tatgggtggt ccttaccggg
    61201 ctgtgcttct tctttgcagg cgctgccatg ggtggtatca atgtgctcca gtccgtgatg
    61261 atcgccgact gcgtggacta cgaggagtac cacaacggcg tgcgtaccga cggtgtattc
    61321 ttctctggcc agtcctttat caccaagctg tccggtggta tcgcctctat cctgtctgct
    61381 gcggtgtacc actttgtagg ttatagtgac gccaatattt tgaagctgaa tgaagccttg
    61441 aagagcggcg cagatttcct gagctatgac ggtggttccg gcgccggtaa gtacgccgcc
    61501 accatgttct tcctgatctc cattccgcct gccatcggta tggttctctc cgcattgccc
    61561 accattaagt atgcaatgtc cgataaagag catagccgta tcctgagtga gttggtggct
    61621 aagcgcgccg ctaagggcga ggacagcgct gaataagatc aaccaataaa aacaaaagca
    61681 ccgctgcggc ggtgcttttt tgtgcgttct atgccttgcc ctttagaaaa gagactttca
    61741 aaactgtgca aggacggcac agcaatccct ctgtgcgctt tttaccgatc gttgatatcg
    61801 tgtacgcgta aaagacaaaa agcgtgaata cagctgctct ccggccgcgc taaaggacaa
    61861 gaacagtgca cgctgctgct aaaaaggaaa tacaaagaaa tggataataa aaagcgcttc
    61921 ccgcaggaag cgctttttat gattttcagg gtatttaggc ttcttcgctt tccatcagct
    61981 tttcgcgctt agcctccagc tcagcctggg cctgggcctt caccttgccg gtgtacttgt
    62041 taaagaacat gggaatgatg gtcaggataa agcccacagc cggtacaatg gtcaccagcg
    62101 ccagcagcat tttttgggtg ctgacagact gctcaaagaa gatttgacgc ccggcgttat
    62161 ccatcaggga tttgtctacg gccttaaagt ccgtttgcgc cagcagctga ccgaacacga
    62221 aggtggcaat cgcggcgttt accttagaca ggaaggtttg gaatgcaaag cacacgccct
    62281 cctggcgctc gccggtcttc cactccaaat agtcgatgga gtcggcaatc agcgcgtagg
    62341 taatcacatt gtaaatgcca aggggcagac ccatcagaaa caggaaaatc cacaggataa
    62401 agatgttgat cttggttaca tcttgtgcca aaatcacata gcaaaggccg tgcacggcaa
    62461 agccaaacag ggcggagcca atgtagatct gctttaagct gaacttcttg cgcagcagag
    62521 ggaagatggc catggcaggc accatgccca cgccgatggc tacggtcagg gtggtcacaa
    62581 tggtgccgcg aggaatccag aagtcatagg ctgccgcagc gtccacattg ggtaccaggg
    62641 tgctttgtgc gccgggcagg aagtccataa agatttggcg gaagtctgta taattctgaa
    62701 taataatgta attgccgata tagtccgcgc attggttggc ggtaaccata gtggagccca
    62761 gaacggaagc ggcaataacg atcagcagca gcttgttctt gcccagcacc acgaaagtct
    62821 ctttgaagga gggggtgtgg tccatcttgg gcacgcgctc tttggataca aagaagatga
    62881 gaatggacag cccgcagccc agcagggcaa agatcagggc gcctacaaag aaacctttgt
    62941 tatagcccat gttgctctgg tacagaatgg gcaccagcaa cgccggcaga atgccaccga
    63001 aggtggagcc caggcgggcg gtggaaataa aggaagtacg ctcactctcc agcggggtaa
    63061 tcacagagga cagaccccag aaaggcacgt cctgcacggt aaaggccaca ccccacagaa
    63121 tgtaggtgat cagcgcccac acaaaagcgg cggtggaacc ctccttaaag ggcgcagtaa
    63181 acagcaatat ggtgcaaatg gcaatgggca ccggtgcaaa cagcagatag ggccgcattt
    63241 tgccccactt ggacttggtg cgatctacga tcatgcccat caccgggtca ttgagagcgt
    63301 caaagatacg gccaatcaag atgattgtgg taccttgaga cagggacagc ccggcgccgt
    63361 tttggaagaa taccaaggta aacatggaca tcagcgtgta aataccggag cggccgaagg
    63421 cacccacggt aaagcatatc cgctccctgg tggttaggta ttttttttgt ggttcgttca
    63481 ttattttttc ctcactttca gggcggggag aatcacaggt gcggcttctc cggcattttt
    63541 catttcacgc agcagcaggt atttcatctc ctggcgcaca tggctgtaac ggggatcacg
    63601 gatcaggttg cagcgctcaa tgggatcctt ctccaaatca taaagataat cctcaaagta
    63661 tacaccggca ttgtacttta gatagccggt aggcgctaag gtacgcaccg cgtatttgaa
    63721 ccggtccgta cgaatggcgc ggccgcactg gctttcgctg atctgcataa acacacagtc
    63781 gtgaagcggc tgtgtcgtct gctgcatttg gcacagatcc ttgcccatgt aactgggcgg
    63841 tatgggaatg cccgccaggc tcaggaaagt ggggggcagg tcgatgaggg aggtgagccg
    63901 gttctctgcc ttgccgccgt caaagccgcc gcctttgatg atcagcgggg tgtgggtggc
    63961 gctgtcgtgg caggagcgct tgtactccaa attgcgggtc ttaaagtggc tgccgtggtc
    64021 agaggagtag atgataaccg tgtcgtcata aatgcccaga tccttgagct tttgcaccag
    64081 gcggcccaca ttatagtcca accgattgat ggcggagata tagtccgggt acatctcttt
    64141 atagtcgccc tttaggaatg tgaggtccgg gggcagagga tagtccttgt attgattgac
    64201 ggtctcttta tagccctcgt aatgatggtg gtcgttttgg tggtggggct ccagctggct
    64261 gataaatagg aagaagggtt tgtctgcctc ccgtccgctc tccaggtatt ccagggcaaa
    64321 gtcgttaata cagtcagccc ggtagccggt aaagtccagc ttgttgccgt cgccgtcaaa
    64381 gatatagccg tcatagccgt ggctggtgaa ttccagcaca tccgctgccc gccagtagcg
    64441 gtactcgccc tgcttctctt ttggtactgg cgtggcctcg cagtgggtgc cgatccccgg
    64501 cagccggtca gaggccaagt gccacttgcc cacataagcg gtgtcatacc cggcttcgtt
    64561 aaagtaatgg gccagcgggg taatgctttc cggcagggga atgccgttcc agtagcagcc
    64621 gcactgggta gcatacacac cggtttgcag gcaggcacgg gccgggccgc acaccggctg
    64681 gcaggtaaag ttgttctcaa agagggtgcc ctctttggcc agctgcatca ggttaggggt
    64741 caccgtttca ttgacggtat cccaccgctg ctgatcgctg aagtagaaga tgatgttctt
    64801 acgctttgcc atgttcaact cctgttcctg aactgcaccc gtgggcgcag cgtattgtct
    64861 ttttatttat ccggccataa agccggtgac tgcattgtag atgttcaggc agataaatac
    64921 gcccagcacc gcggagaata cccgggtgac aatcttgttg ttggcctttt tattcagtgc
    64981 tgcgccaatg ataccggcaa tcacagctgc cggagccgca atcagcagaa tgcggtagtc
    65041 gaacttgggc accgtggcgg tggctacata ggtcaccagc ttggacagct ggctaaagaa
    65101 gatgacggcc acgctgtaca cagtggcttc cttcatgctc atagagaaga acagcaggaa
    65161 gaacataatg ttgatgggtc cgccgccaat gcccaagaag ctggacagaa tgcccagcac
    65221 gacgccaccc agaagaatgg tgattgggtt ctttaagtga aagctctttt tgcccttgtt
    65281 cacataccat agagccactg ccagcagaca ggccaacagt acagcctggt aagccatagc
    65341 caggttgtcg ctgagcagtc ggttaaacag atcaaaaatg tgcttgcctg caaagccgcc
    65401 taaaatagac ccggcagaga tcagcagcac ggtcttaaag tccaccttgg tcttggcacg
    65461 caggtgcttt acggtggaac tgcaactcat ggcaaaaacg gacacggagg agataaagtt
    65521 gatgacctcg gtggtgtcgt ctaccagcag ggtcagcagc ggtttaataa tcaccccgga
    65581 gccaccgcct aaaaaggcgc cgatgccgga agcgagaaag ataattacgc cgtaaacaac
    65641 aaacatcatt gttccttgcc ctccgtctct tgctccaagt aaacagtggc agaattgtat
    65701 gccagttcaa agccctcttt gtcgagaagc tctttgattt gcaggttcaa acgatttttg
    65761 atttgcccta gctccactac ggtgggggcg atcacacaat agtacacctg tacatccatg
    65821 ccgtgggcac cgtaattcac aaaatctgtt cgaatatcgt cctgtaccac tgccggatcg
    65881 gcctgcaaca gtgctcgcag atcctgctca aaccgctcta agtctgtgcg gctgtgttta
    65941 taatgcaaag tgaaagtttg gtcgatcagt cgcttttcca tatccgcata gttgataatg
    66001 ctctgattgg tcagggctgt attgggcaac acataacggc tgccgtccag cgctcgcaga
    66061 gtggtggagc gcacggcaat gtcctccacc gtaccgctta attctccaac ggcgataaag
    66121 tcccccacac gaaacggctt gttaaataca atgataaagc cggagatcag gttctccacc
    66181 gcatctttac aggcaaaggc cacagccacg ccgccgatgc ctaaagcggc aaaaatgcgt
    66241 gtggcggagt agcccagcag ttccagcacc agcagtgcgc cgatgcagat aatcacgatc
    66301 ttggctacat tggagataaa gcgaaaggcg gtcagccggg ttttgtcccc gccggctgcc
    66361 gtgtcaaagg tataattgtc cagctcgccg ttcagtaggc gtacgccgcc ccagcaggcg
    66421 cacacaatgc cgccggcctt aatgagaaac aggccaatct tatgtagctc tccggagggg
    66481 gcaatgattt gcagacccag ggcaatgccg gccagtacca agaaaaaggc caggggcttt
    66541 ttcagtccgt ctttaatcag cgattgcacc cggggtttgc ggcggcaaaa ggtcttgcca
    66601 atgacggtga gtattccccc ggaaatgata tttcgtaaca gaagcagcac cacaacgctc
    66661 cccacagcga tcagcgtgcg gatcagcagt tcttcagtgg tttctacccc ttgtatgttt
    66721 ttgcgcaggt tctctacgaa ctgcggtatt gcgatggtca gcatagacat tcctaactgc
    66781 cctccaaaga ggacgcttca tttcataagc cgtaaaatct attatataat ttgtaaagag
    66841 ccttgtcaat gcagcggggc gttaatggtc gttgtcgtcc aaatgggtcg gaatacagta
    66901 aaaattgctt tcccacgccg gaatgtacgg actgtggcgg aagtacagct tgtagtccgg
    66961 gcaaaggctt agaatttgca gcggcaggga gaacaaatct tcgttgcgat ggtaggcgca
    67021 tacatatagt ttgggccgcc aggtgataat ggtgtgggcg gcgccggtca gcgccttgct
    67081 ttcactgccc tcaatgtcca ttttcagcag ggtcaccggc gcgccttgca gcaggctgtc
    67141 cagatccgtg gcttccaccg ccgtaccggt gggcgacaga tgggaattgc gcccggcgca
    67201 ggcattaaaa tgcaaagtgg tctgccggtc ccaggcgctt ttattgtaaa ggtgaacgcc
    67261 ttgcataccc tcggtggagc ggcacagttt tttgaagttt tttctatccg gctccaaggc
    67321 gtaaatggat ttgtattttc cgcacgaata ctgcaaaaat tggcgaattg tgtcgccgtt
    67381 ataagcgccc atatccacca aaatctcctg ttggttcact tgcaaaattt cggtaaaaat
    67441 ctcgtccata tttgcaaatg aattgtaaag gtaatcaact ttaccactga ttttgtaacg
    67501 caatacggaa ttatataccc ggcggctctc ctcatcggcc aatttggcgt aaacagtctc
    67561 tatttccgcc cggtgggcag cggcgtattc ccgggtaaac agcccgacac cggccaccgg
    67621 aatatccggt gcatacaccg ggtgctcctg atggatccgg gcgatgtttt ccagtacctc
    67681 cgggcgctgg ctggcaaagc ccagtaccac attaaagtcc gtaaattgcg cgcacacctc
    67741 ccggtagcgc tgcaccgtgt ggcctaaaaa agactggcct cgcacaaaat catcactggc
    67801 aaagaccgca gtgatgtgca ttcccttgct ttctaacacg gcattgattt tctccgcccc
    67861 gtcgcccatg ccatagagca ccaggggctt gccctcccgg cgcagtcggt cccaaacatt
    67921 ctcttccgtc agcaaatcgt ctatcatagc tacctgcctt tctgctttat attttaacat
    67981 atttgacaat ctaaaataaa gtgtatataa taaataaacg gaaaaatttg tattgcacag
    68041 gaggcagggg ccattatggg cgggaacagc ctgattgacc gattatttaa gcgcgagagc
    68101 acaacgaaag aggaaattcg ccagctggtg gacgaggacc aggccaaagg agaactagaa
    68161 gcgtctcagc gggagatgat ccacaatatc tttgattttg accgactttg tgcggaggat
    68221 attatgaccc atcgcacaga gatcgaggca gtggaggaga cggccaccat cggctatgcc
    68281 gctgcctttg cactggaggc agggtgctcc cggatcccgg tattccacga ggatttggat
    68341 aatgtgcaag gcattctcta tgtaaaagac ctgctgccct ttgtgggtaa gcctgtgccg
    68401 gcgggcaccc ggctgacgga ctatgtgcgg gagccgctgt ttgtaccgga gagtattccc
    68461 tgcggcaagc tgttcgccac catgacggac aagcgtatcc agatggctat tgtggtagat
    68521 gagtacggcg gcactgccgg gctggtgacc atggaggata ttctggaaag cattgtgggc
    68581 aatattatgg acgagtacga tgaggaagag gcggatgtaa tccaaaccgg ggagcacacc
    68641 ttcacctttg atggctcggt agatatggag gacgcggaaa aggcgctggg cgtgcccttg
    68701 ccggaggggg attatgacac gctggcaggc tttttgatca gccgcctggg ctatcttccc
    68761 accggcaagg agacccagcc ggtgacggtg gattatgaga atgtgcactt taccgtttgc
    68821 ggggtagagg agcgcagaat tgaacggata aaggcagaag ttaaagtatg acagaacagg
    68881 taatcacctt tgaagcgatg gaacaggcag cgaacctgtt tggcagcttc gatgaaaaca
    68941 taaagctatt ggagcgggag tacggcgtga ccatcacctg ccggggtgca gacctgaagg
    69001 tggtggggga cgcagagaat gtggccgccg ctgcccgggc gctgaacgga ctgctgaccc
    69061 taattaacaa aggcgagcaa ctgacggagc agaatgtgcg ctatgtgatc tcgctggtgg
    69121 gcgagggcaa cgaggaggtg ctctcctcca tgaccacgga ctcggtgtgc gtgacggcca
    69181 agggtcgccc ggtgaagcca aagaccgtgg gtcaaaagcg gtactgcgag tccatcgcca
    69241 aaaacaccat cacctttggc gtgggcccgg ccggtacagg caaaacttac ctggctgtgg
    69301 caatggcggt taccgccttt cgtgccaaag aggtgaaccg gatcattttg acccgcccgg
    69361 cggtggaagc gggggagaag ttgggcttcc tgcccggcga cctgcaaagc aaggtggacc
    69421 cgtacctgcg cccattatat gacgcgctgt ttgatatgct gggggctgag agttttcagc
    69481 gctaccagga gcgaggcgct atcgaggtgg caccactggc ctatatgcgt gggcgtacct
    69541 tggacgacag ctttattatt ctggatgagg cccaaaacac cacgccggag cagatgaaaa
    69601 tgtttttgac ccgcctgggg ttcaactcca aaatggtggt caccggcgac attacccaga
    69661 ttgacctgcc ggagggcaag cgctccgggc tggtgaaggt gatggacatt ctaaagcatg
    69721 tagatgatat tgaaattcat aaattcagcc agaaggatgt ggtgcgccac cggttggtgc
    69781 aggacattat tcgggcgtat gaaaaatatg aggagaaaaa caagtaatgg aatctgtaaa
    69841 agtggtcatt tcaaacgatc aaaaggcagt gaaggtgcct accggtattc ggttgctgat
    69901 ccgccgttgt tgccacgccg tgctggagct ggagcatttc gagggcagcg cagaggtgag
    69961 cgtgcgcttt gtggataacg aacagatccg tgagctgaac aaagaatatc ggaacatcga
    70021 cagagagacg gacgtactta gcttccctct gggggagaac ggtgtgtacg acattaacca
    70081 cgacaccggc gccaagctgc tgggggatat tgtgatctct atggagaaag ccatggagca
    70141 ggcagagctg tataatcacc ccttgcagcg ggaaatcggc tttttgaccg tccattccat
    70201 gctgcacctg ctgggctacg accatgagca gggcggactg gaagaagtgc gtatgcgcga
    70261 aaaggaagaa accgtgctga cccaaatcgg ctggaagcgg gacagtagct attacatggg
    70321 agacgagtca tgacccgatc tgcatttatc gccattatcg gcaagcccaa tgtgggcaaa
    70381 tcttctattt tgaaccgact taccggcagc aagatcgcca ttgtgtcttc taagccacag
    70441 accacccgta ccaagatcat gggcgtgctg actcgggacg aggtgcagtt ggtgtttacg
    70501 gacacccccg gctttcacca tgcccacaac aagctgggcg agcatatgaa ccaggcagta
    70561 ggcgacacgg taggcggcgt ggatgcctgc ctgtttgtgg tggagcctaa gggcgagctc
    70621 aacgacaagg agcaggaact gctggcaatg tgcaaaaagc agcgcttgcc ggtgatcctg
    70681 gccattaaca aaattgacat gttgcgggac aagacggaac tggctccccg catcggccag
    70741 ttggcagggc tgtatgactt tacggctgtg gtgccttgca gcgcccagac cggcgagggt
    70801 gtgcaggatc tgctgacgga gatggaacgc ctggcgcagc cgtcgcccca tttttttccg
    70861 gacgatacct tgacggatca gccggagcgg gtgctggcgg cggaaatgat ccgggagaag
    70921 atcctgcgcc taatggataa ggagattccc cacggcattg ccgttgccat tgagaagatg
    70981 aaagaacgcc cggacggcag ctgtttggat gtggacgcca ccatttactg cgagcgggag
    71041 agccataagg gtatggttat cggcaagggc ggcgctatgc ttaaaaagat cgccacattt
    71101 gctcggcagg atatggagcg ctttttcggg atcaaggtca atctgcacac ctgggttaag
    71161 gtgaaagaag actggcgtaa ccgtgagggc ctgatccaca actttggttt ggataacgaa
    71221 taaattgatt ttttgccgct gcggtgttgg attttgtcct tggatgaatt tggcacaaat
    71281 ggcgctgcac gcataggata caataaaaac ggtgatccta tgtcgatggc agagaacagc
    71341 tggcaacagt ttatacaaac cggccgtgtg gccgattatt tgaaatacaa ggaagaggaa
    71401 cgacaagagg ggcatgaaca gtaccaccaa agggttagtg atacgggagc agaccaccgg
    71461 ggagaatgat cgcctggtga ctttgctgac ggcggatcac gggctggtgc gtgcgtttgt
    71521 acgaggcggc aagcagctga agaatcggcg tgccgctgcc acctctcttt tttgctatgg
    71581 cgagtttgcc ctgtaccgtg ggcgcgacgc ttatacggta gacagtgcag cacccattga
    71641 ggtgtttttt ggcttgcggc aggatattga tcggctggca gcagcccaat attttgctca
    71701 gctcagctac gaattggcgg cggaggaaca accggcgccg gaattgttgc gcctgctgct
    71761 gaacaccctg cacctattgt gcaagggcac caagccgctg gtgcaaatca aggcggtgtt
    71821 tgagctgcgc gccctgtcca tctccggtta tatgcccaat attttggctt gtgccaactg
    71881 cggtacttat gaaacaccgg tgatgtactt tgatgtggac gggggctgca tttactgtga
    71941 gaattgtccc aaggcaggcg ccgtggcggt acccaagacg gtgatgaccg ccgtgcgcta
    72001 catttgtctg acggagccgg ggcgtatttt tggctttgct ctgtcgccgg agcaaatggc
    72061 actgctgggc cgggtgacgg agcagtacac cctgcggcgg ctggaccggc gctttaccac
    72121 actggaattc tacaaatccc tgcaagccgg ggacgcgact acatagcatc ataatggata
    72181 gagatatgga taagaatttg caaaccttgg aactggataa ggtgcttgcc cttttggcgg
    72241 aacagaccac ctgtgacgat gccaaagagg cggcattggc gctgcgccct gcggcagacc
    72301 cgggggagat tgctctcctg ctggatcaga cggaggacgc tttttctatg ctggcccggt
    72361 tcggcgcgcc gtcttttggc gggctgcata atgtaaatgg cccactgcag cgggcggcag
    72421 ccggcgggtg cctgaatatg acggagctgt tgcaagtggg cgacaccctg cgggcgctgc
    72481 gcattctgga cgactggcac ggccatttgg cgggcacaag ctcgtccctg aatttctttt
    72541 ttgacggcat tacggtgaac aaatatttgg agaaccggat ctttacctgc attgtcagtc
    72601 cggaggagat ggcggataag gcatcggaag agctttacga cattcggcgg aagatcaagg
    72661 ccaaggcggc ggccattcgg caacggctgg acggtatgat ccactccacc cattaccaaa
    72721 aattcttgca agagcctatc gtcacccagc gtggcgggcg ctttgtggtg ccggtaaagg
    72781 cggagcaccg gggcgaggtg cccgggctgg tacacgacac ctcctccagc ggcgctacgg
    72841 tgtttatcga gccggcggcg gtggtggacg ccaataatga cattaaggtg ttagagggcc
    72901 gggagcggga agaggtgcag cgcattctct ttgagctgtc tgcagaggca ggcacttttg
    72961 cagagagcgt gcgccacagt tatgacagtg ctgtgcggct gaacttgatc tttgccaagg
    73021 cgcacttggc ataccaaatg aaagctgctc gtccccagct gaataccgag ggcgtaacgg
    73081 atttgaaaaa tgcccgccat ccgctgattg ataaagagcg ggtggtgccg gtgcatatta
    73141 ccctgggcgc ggactatgat acgctggtga tcaccggccc caataccggc ggcaagacgg
    73201 tgaccttaaa gaccctcggc ctgctgacgg cgatggtggg ctgtgggttg ttgatcccgg
    73261 tatcagacgg cagcaaactg gcgctgtacc gtcaaatctt ggtggatatc ggcgatgaac
    73321 agagcattgc ccaaaacctg tccactttct cctctcatat ggtgaatatt attgatatta
    73381 tgggcaaagc ggacgaagac tccctggtgc tgatcgacga gttgggcgcc ggtacggatc
    73441 ccatcgaggg cgcggcgctg gcagtgtctg tcattgaata tctgcgccaa aagggagcgc
    73501 acattgccgc caccacccat tatgcggagc tgaaagccta tgcgctggat acgccggggg
    73561 tcagtaacgg ctgctgcgag tttgatgtgg agaccctgcg gcctacctat cggctgctga
    73621 tcggcgtgcc cggtcggtcc aacgcctttg ccattacgga gcacctgggc atggatccgg
    73681 cggtcgtgcg ggcagctaag gagattgttg gctcggagaa ccggcagttt gagtctgtgc
    73741 tggagaacct ggagagcgct cgaaaggctc tggacgagga gcgggcagcg gcgtccaagg
    73801 aacggcaaga ggcggagcgg ctggctgcca aggccagaga agaaaagtcc aagatcgaca
    73861 ccctgcggga tcgagaactg gacaaggcta agcgagaggc acagcggctg gtagatgctg
    73921 ccaaacgcac atcttcggac ttcctgctcc agctggagca gttgaagaaa gagcagactg
    73981 ccaccaacgc cacggaattg gcccgcaaga ccaggcgaga gatcaaaaat cgcttgggtg
    74041 agttggacga tattgtgaac cccaaccggc tgaataccga ttgggatacg gattataagt
    74101 tgccccgccc cttgcaggta ggggaccatg tgctcatcaa gggcattggt gagggcgacg
    74161 tgctggaact gggcagtaag atcttggttt cctccggtat gctgaaaacg cgggtcaagc
    74221 cgacggatct gcgcctgctg ccgcccaaga aaaaagcgcc gatcaccggc cagcgcaccc
    74281 tgcggcgcac cacctcccgg gcagacgcgg atgtaaaaac cgagctggat ctgcgaggcc
    74341 aaacggtaga ggaagccctg ggcaacctgg gtctgtttat tgataagtgc gtgctcaata
    74401 acatatccga ggtgcgcatt atccacggca aaggtaccgg cgcgctgcgt accgccgtac
    74461 aggaagaact gcgccaccac cccaatgtgg ccgagtatcg gctgggggtg tacggcgagg
    74521 gcgagaacgg cgtgaccatt gccaagctca agtagcccct atatataaac atactataat
    74581 atagcgattt gcacagcgtt caggccgatc ggcttgggcg ctgcgtttat tttattggta
    74641 caatgtcgta taacttttgc tgccaaaaat taaatttttc aaaaattcgg tcaaagcgac
    74701 gcgacgaaat ttttccacgg cgcggggcgt ttcttactaa atatggagaa cggcaactac
    74761 atcttgtggt tcgacagggg agagacacca aaaaacaggt ggttctgctt tggtgatttt
    74821 tacaaaaatg gagccggatt ttctgtcatt ttgcacaatg aaaaaaattc caaagaactt
    74881 caaaaaaagg cttgacagca ggggctctat ataatataat attgcctgcg tgtgattggg
    74941 cgtattatat atataatata tagacaccgc aacacacaac cagatatgcg ttgatgccgg
    75001 aggttgcgct cctacccaga gcggtaattt cggcggagta tgtccgattt caaaccgggc
    75061 gaaacgaatc attgtacgac gcggaccgta aggggtccct gcagagcgtg acttgcgaac
    75121 gcgctgtgca ccgtgtaacc gtgcccgaat gaactgcctt cattcggctt tatttacggt
    75181 aagggttgaa acacacgggt gggtagtcaa acaatggttg ctcgcaccat caaaattcat
    75241 ggaggaattt cacatggcag caagtaaagt taagatccgc atcagactga agggttatga
    75301 ccacaacctg gtggaccagg ctgcggagaa gatcgtagac accgcaaagc gcaccggcgc
    75361 tcaggtgagc ggtcccatcc cgcttcccac cgagaaggaa gttgttacca tcctgcgtgc
    75421 tgtacacaag tacaaggaca gccgtgagca gtttgagcag agaacacaca agagactcat
    75481 cgacattctc agaccttcca acaagacggt ggaagcgctg acaagtcttg agctcccggc
    75541 aggcgttgag atcgagatta agctctaatt gaactgaaaa cagatcgcaa cccggtcgag
    75601 gtcatgttgg ggagacccaa ccaataacca aaggaggaat aaacatgaag aaaggtctta
    75661 tcggtaagaa aatcggcatg acccaggtct tcgacgcaca gggtcatgca atccctgtaa
    75721 ccgttgtgga ggccggtcct tgcacgatta cccagaagaa gacaatggag aacgacggct
    75781 atgaggccat tcaggtgggc tttggcgatg tgaagatcac acgcgtcaac aaaccgatga
    75841 aaggtcattt tgacaaagcc gatgtggctc ccaagaagac actgaaagaa tttcgtctgg
    75901 acgacatttc cgcaatgaat gtaggtgaca tcctgaaggc cgatattttc gctcccggcg
    75961 aaaagatcga tgtgaagggc accagcaagg gtaagggcac cgcaggcgcc attaagcgct
    76021 ggaacttctc tcgtctgaga atgagccacg gtaccggccc caacgcccgt cacgccggtt
    76081 ctttgggtgc ctgctccagt ccttctcgcg tatttaaggg caagaagatg gcaggtcacc
    76141 tgggtcacga gaccgtaacc gttcaaaacc tcgaggttgt taaggtggat gccgagaata
    76201 acctcatcgc catcaagggc gccgttcccg gccccaaggg cggcattgtt gtcatcgctg
    76261 acgcagtgaa agcttaacga aaggagagat taaaatggca caggttcagg tttataacca
    76321 ggaaggtaag aaaacttcta aattggaact tgcagattcc gttttcgcca ttgagccgaa
    76381 cgaatccgca atgcatcttg cagtggtcag ctatctggct aaccagcgtc agggcacaca
    76441 gtcaactctc actcgttctg aggtcagcgg cggcggtgca aagccctgga gacagaaagg
    76501 caccggtcgt gcccgtcagg gttctaccag aagcccgcag tggacccacg gcggtattgc
    76561 tctcggcccg aagcccagaa catacggcat cagcatcaac aagaaggtgc gcagactggc
    76621 tatgaagtcc gcgctgtcca gcaaggttgc tgctgaggag atgatggtag ttaacaaggt
    76681 agagctggaa gacattaaga ccaaagctgt ggtcgagatg ctcaccaagc tgaaggctgc
    76741 caagaagacc ctgatcgtca ccgcagataa ggacgagaag atttataaga gcgcacggaa
    76801 catcgccggc gttaaggttg tgaccgtcaa caccctttgc gtgtatgaca tcctcaactg
    76861 cgacagcttc gttgttctga aggacgccgc caagaagatc gaggaggtat atgcataatg
    76921 aaagctgcac aggacattat cattaagccg atcattacgg aagagtccat gaccggcatc
    76981 atgatgaaga aatatacctt caaagttgcc aaagatgccg gcaagattga gatcaagaag
    77041 gctgttgagg aactgttccc cggcaccaag gtgaagaaag taaacaccct gaatgtaaga
    77101 ggtcagaagc gccgccaggg cgccaatgtg ggttacaccc cctcttggaa gaaggctgtg
    77161 gttaccctca ccgaggactc caaggagatt gagttcttca acgatatgat gtaatctctt
    77221 atacattata tatacaaaca ctaagacaac catgatttcg ggtgatgagg tatgaaagga
    77281 gccatccttt cgcaaagtta tccggaaagg agaaataaga atggcaatca aaacttataa
    77341 gccgactacg ccgtccagac ggaatatgtc ggttaccgat tactcttctc tgtccaaggt
    77401 tgctccggag cgttctctgc ttcagccgct gaacaaaaag tccggccgca actcctacgg
    77461 cagaatcacc gttcgtcatc gtggcggcgg taacagaaaa aaataccgtg tgatcgactt
    77521 caagcgcaac aagttcgatg ttcccgctga ggtcaagacc attgagtatg atcccaacag
    77581 aagcgcgcac atcgctctca tccagtatga ggacggcgtg aagagctaca tcaccgctcc
    77641 cgaaggcctg aaggtaggcg acaccgtgtt agccggtacg gatgtagaca tcgtggccgg
    77701 taacgctctg ccgctgcaga acattcccgt tggtaccatg gtacacaatg tggagttgta
    77761 tcccggtaac ggcgcacagc tggctcgctc tgccggtaac ggcgcacagc tgatggctct
    77821 ggaaggtccg tacgcactgc tgcgtctgcc ctccggcgag ctgcgcaacg tgccctgcac
    77881 ctgcatggct accattggcg tggttggcaa tgccgatcat gcaaatgtga agatcggtaa
    77941 ggccggtcgt aagcgcaata tgggcttccg tcccactgtt cgcggttctg taatgaaccc
    78001 caacgaccac ccgcacggtg gtggtgaagg taagtctccc atcggccgtc ccggtccttg
    78061 caccccttgg ggcaagcctg ctctgggtta taagacccgc agcaagaaga aaaagtctga
    78121 caagatgatc gttcgccgtc gcaacggtaa ataagaagaa aggagaagat taaatgagta
    78181 gaagtgccaa gaagggcttt tatgttgaag aaagcctgtt caaaaaggtt gaagccctga
    78241 acgctaaggg cgacaagcag gttatcaaga cctggtccag aagttccaca atcttccctg
    78301 aattcgtagg tcataccttt gctgttcacg acggaagaaa gcatgtaccg gtctatgtga
    78361 ccgaggacat ggtcggccat aagctgggtg agttcgcgcc caccagaaca tttagaggcc
    78421 acgcaggctc caagtcatct aagtaatcgg aaaggagatt tattatggaa gctacagcaa
    78481 aagcaacgta cgtccgtatc tctcccagaa aggttcagat cgtacttgat ttaatcagaa
    78541 agcagcctgc cgacaaggcc atggctattc tgcaatacac ccccaaagcc gcttgtgagc
    78601 ctgtgatgaa ggtgctcaag tccgcgatgg caaatgcaga gaacaacaac aatatggatg
    78661 tttcccgtct gtatgtgagc gactgcaatg taggcgccgg ccccactctg aagagaattc
    78721 aggccagagc ccagggcaga gcttacagaa tcaacaagag aacatctcac atcaccatta
    78781 ccgttaagga aatggaagac taagcgagga ggaagagtta aatgggacag aaatgtaatc
    78841 ctaccggtct cagaatcggt gtcattaaaa actgggactc ccgctggtac gcaaagaagg
    78901 gcgagttcgg cgataccctt gtagaggact acaagctgcg taagtatctg ctggagaccc
    78961 tttccggcgc aggtgttcct aaggtggaga ttgagcgtga cgccaagcgt gtgcgcatca
    79021 acatccactg cgcaaagccc ggtatggtga tcggcaagca gggcgctgag attgaaaagc
    79081 tcagagcgct gtgtgccaag aagctgggca aagaactgaa cgaagtttac atcaacatcg
    79141 ttgagatcaa gcagcccgat ctgaatgcaa ccttggttgc tcagaatgtg gccggtcagc
    79201 tggagcggcg tgtatctttc cgtcgtgcag taaagggcgc tatccgcaac accatgcgtt
    79261 tgggcgctcg cggtattaag atccaggtca gcggccgtgt aggcggcgcc gagatcgcgc
    79321 gtaccgagac atacaaagag ggtacgatcc cgctgcagac catccgtgca gatattgact
    79381 acggtttggt tgaggctaag accacttacg gccgtatcgg cgtaaaggtt tggatctacc
    79441 agggcgaggt tcttcacgag tctcgtaata agagaagaaa tcgtcgggaa ggaggaaatc
    79501 gataatgctg ttacctaagc gtgttaagca ccgcaagcag cacagaggtc gtatgaccgg
    79561 tgtggctacc cgcggcaata aagttaccta cggtgagtac ggtctgatga ccactgagcc
    79621 tgcatggatc actgcggcac agatcgaggc tgcccgtatc gctatgaccc gttacaccaa
    79681 gcgtggcggt caggtatgga tcaagatttt ccccgacaag cccattactg cgcgtcctgc
    79741 cgatacccga atgggtaaag gtaaaggtaa cgtggattac tgggtagccg tggtaaagcc
    79801 cggtcgcgtt atgtttgagc tgggcggcgt tgaggagtct gtggcgcgcg aggctatgcg
    79861 tcttgctgcc aacaagctcc ctgtaaaatg caagttcgtt aagaaagagg gaggcgagca
    79921 ggaatgaaag cagcagaaat ccgtgctttg agcgccgatc agcgcgcaaa gaagttggca
    79981 gagctcaagg atgaactctt caacctgcat ttccagcagg ccatcaatca gctcgacaac
    80041 cctatgagaa ttaaagcggt caagaaggac attgcacgca ttaagactgt ggagcgcgca
    80101 atcgaactcg aaagcgctaa ctcttaagaa ggaggtaact gatcatggaa agaaacctca
    80161 gaaagacaag agttggtctt gtttccagcg ataagatgga taagacagtt gtggttagca
    80221 ttcaggacag agtggctcac ccgctgtatg gcaagatcgt aaaccgtacc gtgaagtaca
    80281 aagcacacga cgagaagaac gaatgcggcg taggcgacaa ggttatgatt atggagaccc
    80341 gtccctacag caaagacaag agatggcgtg tggttgagat cattgaaaag gctaaataat
    80401 tcaaacggat tacttggttt ttcatacaga ctgcttttgc agtcggaact aaaataataa
    80461 ctgcaagatg agcaaagtgt tattttgcag tacgaaggag gaaaatgctg tgatacaaca
    80521 ggaaagtcgg ctgaaggtcg cagacaacac cggtgctaaa gagatccttt gcattcgcgt
    80581 gctgggcggc tccggcagaa gatacgccaa catcggcgac gtgatcgttg cttccgtcaa
    80641 gaaagcagca cccggcggcg tggtgaaaaa gggcgaagtt gttaaagcag tcatcgttcg
    80701 tacaaccaaa ggtgtacgtc gtgacgacgg ccagtacatt cgttttgatg aaaatgctgc
    80761 cgtaattatc aaagaggata aaacgcctcg tggcacccgt atttttggac ccgtagcaag
    80821 agagcttcgt gataaggatt acatgaagat tttgtccctt gctccggaag tgctttaatg
    80881 gaggtgcgag agaatgagta agatgtttgt aaaatccggc gataccgttc aggtgctgtc
    80941 cggtaaatcc aagggcgtgc gcggcgaagt tgttgctgtt agccctgctg agggtaaagt
    81001 catcgtcaag aaggtcaatg tggttaccaa gcatgtaaag ccccgcaaga tgggcgaggc
    81061 cggcggcctg attgatgttg agtccgcgct gtacgcttcc aaggtacagc tggtgtgccc
    81121 caaatgtaac gaggcgaccc gcgtcggcca caaaaagggc ggcgcacgca tttgcaaaaa
    81181 atgcggcaac gaattttaag taagggagga acataacaat ggctgcaagg ttaaaagaaa
    81241 cctataagag cgaagttgct ccggcattga tgaagaaatt cggctacaaa tctgttatgc
    81301 aaatcccgaa gcttgacaag attgttatca atgttggttg cggcgaagcc cgcgaaaact
    81361 ctaaggttgt agatgcaatc atctccgacc tgtcccagat caccggtcag cgccccgtgg
    81421 tgtgccgcgc aaagaagtct gttgcaaact tcaagctgcg tgagggcatg cccatcggcg
    81481 taaaggtcac tctgcgtggc gagagaatgt atgaattcct ggacagattc tttaatctgg
    81541 ctctccccag agtgcgtgac ttcagaggga tcaatgcaaa ctcctttgac ggccgtggta
    81601 actacgccat gggtatcaaa gagcagttga ttttccccga gatcgaatat gacaagatcg
    81661 acaaggtgcg cggtatggat atcattatgg taaccaccgc aaacacagac gaagaagcac
    81721 gggagctgct caagctgatg ggcgcaccgt ttgcagagta aggagggatt atcgtggcaa
    81781 aaacatctat gaaagtcaag gcagttcgtc ctgccaagta ttccaccaga cagcacaaca
    81841 gatgtaagat ctgcggtaga cctcacgcat acctgcgtaa gtatggcgtg tgccgtatct
    81901 gcttcagaga gctggctcac aagggcgaga tccccggtgt gcgcaaggca tcttggtaat
    81961 ctgagaattg aagatcgaat aaggaggaaa tatcaatgca tattacagac cctatcgctg
    82021 atatgctgac cagaattcgc aatgcgaatt ccgcaaagca cgatactgta gatattcccg
    82081 catctaacat gaagaagtca attgctcaga ttctggtaga tgaaggttat atcaaaggct
    82141 acaaagtaat tgaagacggc aagcagggcg ttatccgcgt gaccctgaag tatggcgagg
    82201 gcaagagccg cgtcatcacc ggtctgcgcc gcgtgtctaa gcccggtctt cgtaagtatt
    82261 caagcgttga ggatatgccc aaggtaatga agggcctggg cgtagccatc gtttctacat
    82321 ctaaaggcgt aatgacagac aaagaagctc gcaaagagaa tgtgggcggc gaagttctgg
    82381 catttatttg gtaaggaggt gcagtcgtat gtcacgaatt ggcttaaagc ctattgaaat
    82441 tcctgccggc gttgacgtaa aggttgacgg aacgactgtt accgtaaagg gccccaaagg
    82501 ggaacttacc cggaatgttc atccgaacat gacagtcgtt gtagaaggca acgaagttat
    82561 tgtaaaaaga cccaacgatg agaaggagaa caagtctctt cacggcttga cccgcaccct
    82621 cattcacaac atggttctgg gcgtgaccga gggcttcaag aagaatctgg aagtcaacgg
    82681 tgttggttac agagtacagg tacagaacaa caagctcaca atgaaccttg gcttttctca
    82741 ccaggtgatc atggacgcac cggaaggcat taccattgag tgccccagtg ccaacgccat
    82801 tgtcatcagc ggcgcagaca agcaggccgt tggccagttt gccgcgcagg ttcgcgagaa
    82861 gagacccccg gaaccctaca agggcaaggg tatcaagtat gactatgagc atattcgccg
    82921 caaggaaggc aaagcaggta agaaataagg gaaggagtga attacaatgg tttcaagaca
    82981 agacgccaat aaggcaagac aaaagcgcca cattcgtgtt cgtggcaaaa tcagcggcac
    83041 tgctgctcgt cccagactca acgtatatcg ctccctcagc aatatttacg ttcagctcat
    83101 tgatgatgtt gccggtgtaa cgctggcaag tgcatccact actgagaagg actttgcaca
    83161 gtacggcgga aatgtagaag cagctaaggc tgttggtaag acattagcag aaagagccac
    83221 cgcaaagggc atcaccgagt gcgtatttga ccgtggcggt tacgtgtatc acggtcgtgt
    83281 ggctgcggtt gcagacggcg ctcgtgaggg cggactgaag ttctaacgaa ggaggtaaat
    83341 acttttggct acaaagattg acgcatcttc aatggaactt gaagaaagag tggttaccat
    83401 caaccgtgtt tctaaaaccg taaagggcgg tcgaattttt aagttctccg cactggtggt
    83461 tgttggtgat aagaacggtc tggtcggttt cggtatcggt aagtccggcg aggttccgga
    83521 cgctatccgt aaggggatcg aggacgcaaa gaagaatctg atcaaagtat ctctgcgggg
    83581 tacgaccatt ccccatgaga tcaccggtaa gttcggtgct ggcgaagttc tgcttatgcc
    83641 cgctcccaaa ggtaccggcg tgatcgccgg cggcccggtt cgtgcggttg ttgagaccgt
    83701 tggtatcggc gatattcgta ccaaggccgt tcgctcaaac aacccgtaca atgtggttcg
    83761 cgccaccatt gacggcttga gcagactgcg cacggcagag gaagttgctg ctgttcgcgg
    83821 taagtcagtg aaagaaatcg taggataagg aggggcgcat tatggcagat attagaatca
    83881 aacttacaaa aagcctgatc ggcagtaagc aggaccagat cgccaccgcc cactctcttg
    83941 gcctgcggaa gatcggcaac gaaaccgttc agccgaacaa cgacgcaact cagggcaaga
    84001 tcaagaagat cgcacacctg atcaccgttg ttgaagaata aggggaggta gcaagatgaa
    84061 attacatgaa ctttctcctg ctgaaggctc caaaaagagt gttaagcgta tcggtcgcgg
    84121 tactgcttcc ggccagggta aaaccgccgg taaaggccag aagggtcaga aggcccgttc
    84181 cggttacagc agacggcccg gctttgaagg tggtcagatg ccccttcagc gccgcgtgcc
    84241 caaaagaggt ttcaacaaca tttttgcaac ggagtacgcc attgtcaatg tgtctgatct
    84301 gaacgacaga tttgaggacg gcgcaaccgt gaacgctgag agcctggtgg cctccggtct
    84361 tttgaagaag accctggatg gtgtaaaggt tctgggcaag ggcgagatta ctaaggctct
    84421 gaccgttcag gtcaccgcca tcagtgagag cgccaaatct aagattgagg cagcaggtgg
    84481 caaggtggag gtgctgtaaa tgatcaagac cttcgtaaac gcttggaaag ttgcggacat
    84541 ccgcaaaaag cttttgttta cagcatttgt tatccttgtt ttccgaattg gctctgtcat
    84601 tcctgttcct ttcctgaaca ttgttgatga gatcaatgta ggtaagggca acaccatttt
    84661 aacctacctg agcttgatga ccggtagtgc attcacatac ggaacaattt tcgctatgtc
    84721 catcacaccg tacatcaatg cctccattat tatgcagctt cttgctgtgg ccattcctgc
    84781 gctggagcgg ctgcagaagg agggcgaaga aggcagaaag aggatcgcca cgatcacccg
    84841 tttcgttacg gttggtctgg gcctgttgca gtccctggca tacttcttct tcctgcgtgc
    84901 caacggctat ctgatgaagg atgccagcgg cgcagcattc accggctttg acgccgtgtt
    84961 ccaggcagtg gtcattattg cagtgctcac cgccggcaca gccgtgatta tgtggctggg
    85021 cgagcagatc accatttccg gtatcggtaa cggtatttcc attatccttt ttgccggcat
    85081 cgtgtctcgt ttccccaccc tgatcaagca gctgttccag tacctggaca ccggccgtac
    85141 cgtatacaaa gttctggttc ccgtggtgtg cgtgatcttc cttctgatga tcgcttacat
    85201 cgtatttatg gataactcgg agcgccgcct gcccattcag tacgccaagc gcgttgtggg
    85261 ccgcaaaatg tacggcggtc agtccaccca catgcccatt aagatcaata tgagcggcgt
    85321 gctgcccatc atctttgcat cttctatttt gtccctgccc ggtacggtgc agatgttcat
    85381 ttctgctgac aagtacaagg gcactggctg ggagaagttc tttaacgcct tccagagtga
    85441 ctcttggtgg tatgcgggta tgtacttcct gctgatcatc ttctttgcct atttctacag
    85501 caccattcag tacaacccga ttgaaatggc aaataatctt cgtaagaaca acggcgcaat
    85561 tcccggcatt cgtcccggca agcccacttc cgattacatc atgcgggttc tgtcccgtct
    85621 gaccttgatc ggttctttga tgctttgcgt agttgccttg ttccccatcg tgtactcctt
    85681 gatttgtaag gcggcgattc cgcccctgga gaccggcggt gacgacggcg gcatgagcat
    85741 caccctgggc ggtacatcca tcatcattat gtgcggtgta gctctggaga cggtgcgtca
    85801 gctggagagc cagttgatga tgcgccacta taaaggcttc cttgactgat tataaggaga
    85861 acgcaagatg aatttgatcc ttcttggcgc gcccggtgcc ggcaaaggca cccaggcgga
    85921 aaagattgtt gaaaagtatg gtattcctgc catctccacc ggtaacatca tccgtgctgc
    85981 tctgaaagag ggcaccgaga tgggcctgaa ggccaagtcc tatatggacg caggccagtt
    86041 ggttccggac gatgtagtta tcgggatcat caaggacaga ctggaacaaa aagattgcga
    86101 aaacggattt attctggacg gatttcctcg taccattcct caagcccagg cgcttgagga
    86161 catgggcgtg gctattgata aggtcattga tatagaagtc cctgacgaga aaatcaccgc
    86221 cagaatgtcc ggccgccgtg tatgttcaaa gtgtgcaaat tcctaccaca tgctttataa
    86281 aaagcccaag gtggacggtg tttgtgacgc ttgcggcggt gcactgattc aacgcaagga
    86341 cgacgcgccg gagacggtgc aggctcgcct tgtggaatac cacaagatga ccgagccgct
    86401 gaaggacttt tatgacaagc tgggtaagct ggcagtcgta gagggtcagg aagaggtggc
    86461 agacaccacg gcactcgttt ttgcagcact ggaggattaa catggtcgtg ctgaaaagca
    86521 gcagagaact ggagctgatg aaagaggctt gcaagatctc cgctgaagca ttgatggtag
    86581 caggtgaggc tgttaagccg ggcatctcta caaaggaaat cgataagatc gcttacgatc
    86641 tgatcatcaa acggggtgct aagcccaatt tcctgcacta tgggggctat cccgctactg
    86701 catgtatatc cataaatgat gaagtgatcc acggtatacc gaaaaaggac cgcatcctcc
    86761 aagagggtga cattgtcagc atcgacctgg gtgcggccaa aaacggttac aacggcgata
    86821 atgctgccac atttgcagtc gggtcttgct cgcccgaggc aaagcggctg atggatacca
    86881 cccgcgagag cctttataaa ggcattgagc aggcgatacc cggcaacagg atcggcgata
    86941 tcggccacgc agtacaagcg tattgcgagg aacgcggata cggtgttgtt cgtgactttg
    87001 tgggtcacgg cgtgggcacc aaacttcatg aagaccccag cgtaccaaac ttcggtcacg
    87061 caggacgcgg tatcagacta ttacccggaa tgacattggc aattgaacca atgataaatc
    87121 tggggaccta taaggtaaaa cagctttcag acggttggac ggtcaagacg gcagacggca
    87181 agctggctgc gcactttgag cacaccattg ccattacctc taacggtccg gtcattttga
    87241 ccaaagtctg aggtgttaat caattgcagg cgattacgcc gtaatgtgat tccagataag
    87301 agcgaacatc aattcaagat cctatccata agagaggtaa acgatgtcaa agtcagatat
    87361 gattgaagtg gaaggtactg tggttgaggc gctgcccaac acgaccttta aggtagcact
    87421 ccaaaatgac cacatcattt tagcccatat cagcggtaag ctgcggatga acaacattcg
    87481 tattcttccc ggtgataagg taacgattga gatgtcaccc tatgacctga ataagggtcg
    87541 tattatttgg cgctcaaagt aaataaagga ggatattcaa atgaaagtca gaccttctgt
    87601 aaagaaaatt tgcgacaaat gcaaagtgat taagcgcaat ggtaaagtca tggttatctg
    87661 tgaaaatcca aagcacaaac agcgtcaggg ctaatcctga gcaataattc ggaggtaaaa
    87721 caatatggca cgtatttctg gtgttgactt gcccaacgac aagagagttg agatcggcct
    87781 tacttacatc tatggtatcg gccgtaccac tgctactcag atcgtagagg caaccggaat
    87841 tgatcccgat actcgttgca gagatcttac cgaggatcag gtttccaaaa ttcgtgatta
    87901 cattgagaag aacctgaatg ttgaaggtga tctgcgcaga gacagagcat ttgacattaa
    87961 gagactcatt gaaattaact gctatcgcgg tatgcgccat cgtcagggcc tgcctgtaag
    88021 aggacagacc tccaagaaca acgcccgcac ccgcaaaggt cccaagaaga ccatagcaaa
    88081 caagaagaaa taagcgtagg aggatattcg tagtatggct acaaaaaaga ccactggctc
    88141 tcgcaaacgc cgcgagaaga agaatattga acgtggtgct gcccatattc agtcaacctt
    88201 caacaacacc atcgtaacca tcacggacac gcagggcaat gccgtttctt gggcgtctgc
    88261 cggcgaaatg ggtttccgtg gttccaagaa gtctactccc tttgctgcac agactgctgc
    88321 cgaggttgct gctaaggctg ctatggagca tggtatgaag acggtggaag ttttcgttaa
    88381 aggccccggc tccggccgtg aagctgccat ccgcgcactt cagactgccg gtctggatgt
    88441 aaccctgatt aaggatgtta cccccattcc gcacaacggc tgccgtccgc ctaagagacg
    88501 tcgtgtataa tctaacggag gtgtagaaga tatggcaaag aattcagagc ccatcgcaaa
    88561 gcgctgcaaa gcactcggca tttctccggc tgttatgggc tatacaaata aggatacatt
    88621 cagaaattct tataccaaga atcgccgcaa gaagagcgag tatgctatgc agctgcagga
    88681 aaagcagaaa gtgaagttca tctacggcat tctggagaag cagttccatt cttactatga
    88741 gaaggcagct aaggctcccg gccagaccgg tgccgtgctg ctgaccatgg tagagactcg
    88801 tttggacaat gtggctttcc gcaccggttt ttgcaagacc cgtcgtgagg ctcgccaggc
    88861 tgtttctcac ggtcacttca ccgtgaacgg caaaaaggtc aacattccct cctaccttgt
    88921 gaaggccggc gatgtgatcg ctgtggtgga taagagcaag gagaacggca gatttaagct
    88981 cgtgaaggaa gagggcgttt atggcaacgc tcccaagtgg ctggaggttg acgcagagaa
    89041 gctgaccgct aaggttgtgg ctctgcccac ccgtgaagac attgattatc ctgttgaaga
    89101 gcacttgatc gttgagttct attctagata atagttgatc attctgttat ttagctgtta
    89161 aaatcaaaat aggaggcttt taaatgattg aaattgataa gccgaaaatc gagattgtag
    89221 atttatctac tcagggaagc agaagcgtgg gtaagtttgt ggtggaacct ctggaaagag
    89281 gtttcggcgc aaccctgggc aacggtatgc ggagagtgct gctctcctct ctgcccggct
    89341 atgccatcac ttccgtgaag attgatggtg tgctgcacga gttttctacc attccgcatg
    89401 taaaggaaga tgtgacggag atcgttttga atctcaaaaa cgttatcctg aagattcacg
    89461 atgagcagcc gaagatgctg cacattgagg ccagcggaga aggcgagatc actgcgggcg
    89521 atattattca tgacgcagat gtagagatcc tgaatcccga gctgcacatt gcttatctgg
    89581 acgccggcgc cagcgtatct atggagctga cggcagacag cggccgcggc tatgtgccct
    89641 gtgaccgcaa caagcagctg atggatttgc ccatcggcac cattgcaatc gactctatct
    89701 acaccccggt gctcaaggtg aactacaccg tagagaacac ccgtgtaggt cagcagacag
    89761 accttgataa actgattctt gatgttgaga cggacggcac cattccggct gacgaggccg
    89821 cttctttggc tgctaagatt ctcaacgacc acctgatgct gtttgtggat ctctctgagg
    89881 agatcggcaa ccaggatatt atggtggaga aggatgacga cggcaaggag aaggttctgg
    89941 agatgaccat tgaggaactg gatctgtccg tgcgctcttt caactgtctc aagcgagcag
    90001 gcattaacac agtagaggat ttgatcagca aatccgaaga agatatgatg aaggttagaa
    90061 acctgggccg caagtccctg gacgaggtgg ttgccaagct gcaatccctg ggcttcagcc
    90121 tgagtcacga tgaggattaa aggagggaat ttcaatgcca ggttccagaa aattgggcag
    90181 acctactgac cacagaaaag caatgctcag aggtatggtt acttttcttt tagaaaacgg
    90241 caagattgaa actaccgtta ccagagcgaa agaagttcgc gctatggctg agaagatgat
    90301 cactctcggc aagaagaaca ctttggcttc caaaagacag gtgctttcct atgttaccaa
    90361 ggaagatgtt gtaaagaagt tgtttgatga gatcgcgccc aagtacgagg acagaaacgg
    90421 cggttacacc cgcattgtaa agactggccc ccgtcgcggc gacgcagctg agatgtgcat
    90481 catcgagctt gtataagcgc aggtcattat gacggttata ggcgtatgta ctccggtaca
    90541 tacgcctttt ttcatggtcg tggcgtttat tataaaaatc accaaagtgt gcagacagtt
    90601 tgcccccggc agccgtctta tagagtgtac acacaatgag aaacgctttg accagcagaa
    90661 aggaaatgta cgatgttcgg taaaaagaaa attgaggccg tgtccgtatt agatctgcgc
    90721 aactatacgc cccaggcgct gcgcaagatc agctctattc aagcggtaag caccatcttg
    90781 ctgccggaga atccttcgcc ggcattcgca gaggcctatg cggatataac caagggggcc
    90841 attgcccagg aggtgtttgc gcctatggac aaagtgaccc agtataacgg actgaatgtg
    90901 ctggggtcta cgctgccgga gggcgccatt tgcctttgta acggtatgac catctttcgg
    90961 cgggcagccg gggagaagca cgcccgggtc tttctaagcg gtataggcgt tgcagagcag
    91021 ggcaccggtc tggtgattga gaacctgaac ggtatgttcc gggaattgga tcgggatctg
    91081 gaccatttgc accagttctc cgcagagctg cgggcaggtg cggatttgct gtcccggttg
    91141 gaggacggcg cggtgatcgt ggtgggtagc agcctgtttt ttgcgccgga tgtgaccccg
    91201 gagatgatca cggataagca cctgttgttt atcgtaggtg cagttgccgt atgtcccaag
    91261 ccgctgctgg gcgtggtgca ggccaacagc atagtaggca atatggtcat ggacgaagaa
    91321 gcgtatgaag cattccgaaa aaaatacaaa gtatgagcac tttaatgctg tttatgctgg
    91381 atcttatgct gcggtgctgc gttggattcg cggtcgtgtg cctgctgatt tggccgagga
    91441 gctgacccag cagaccttta tgcagtattg gcagtggctg ctggcggcgg ctgctttccc
    91501 caagtcggac aaaagcctgc tgctgtccat tgcccgcagc gtgtgcgccg accactaccg
    91561 ggccattgct gcccgggcgg tgtgcgtggc aataccggag gactttgacc tgccggatcg
    91621 gtcggatccc atcaccatgg tagagtgggc gcaggtgctg ggtatgctgg ggcgagggga
    91681 tcagattttg ctcgctatgc ggcgccaggg ctacggtagt aaagagatcg gtctggcact
    91741 gggtatttcc ggctctgcgg tgcgtacccg gttgcaaaag gtgcgcaagc tgctgcgtaa
    91801 ggtgctggcg gactgacggt tgcactggcg gcaggcttat ggtataatga caacagaata
    91861 tgtgaggtgg tatcctgatg aaaaagtaca gtgtgatctt ttgtttcctg ctggcaactg
    91921 tgtttgttgg gatgccatct ttttttgcct ttgccgggga gcaggggact ttaggtgata
    91981 gtcaggtgga ttatgtgttt gaggagcgta ccggcacctt gacccttacc ggcaccggtg
    92041 ctacgccgga ttacaccccg gagagtctgc cgccctttgc cgcctaccgc agtcaaattc
    92101 gcacggtgca agtggaggag ggcattaccg acctgggaga caatctgctt cgccagttga
    92161 cggctgttat ggatgtgcag ttgccggaca gcttgagaac cattggcagc aacacctttt
    92221 tccatgttgc agccttgcag tcgatacgaa ttcctgccgg ggtcacgggt attggcagct
    92281 atgcctttgc cgcttgctcc gggctgacgg atattcagtt tgacaatatg gctggcagtt
    92341 tgcagctggg cgcctgtgcc tttattgact gcaaggcgct gaccgctgcg cagttcccgg
    92401 tgggcaccgg ctttggtcag tacgcggttg ggtaccagga cgaggacggc cgccccatga
    92461 ctgcctttac cctgcgggga ctgaccggca ccactgccca gtattatgcg gacgcagcgg
    92521 cacagattac ctttgatccg gcgctggagt tgacccaagg caccaccttt ggcaacacat
    92581 ttcaatccta caacggtaca gactggtatc gctacacccc tactgctacc ggtacttacc
    92641 atttttactc catgggcagt gtggacacgg tggtgcgcct atgcgacggc agcaaggcgg
    92701 acctggggca aggcagcgac gaccgttccc tttatgacct gaattttgat ctcacctgta
    92761 ctttgcaggc agggaagacc tattattttc aagtgaccaa taaccgcagc ctgggggcat
    92821 acacggcgta tctgtatccg ggtaaagtga ccggtttttc tgccgcattt ccggcagatc
    92881 aggtgctggt caccggtgtg gatagcacgg cgcgcacgga cagcgatggg cagacctatg
    92941 cttactttga cctgaacgcc tttaccgatc ggttgcaaat taccatcact tatgataccg
    93001 gcgaccaggt gaccctgccg ctgacagagg aaaactataa cggccatgtc ttttctttga
    93061 cggacgatca ggttgcccat cactggacag agggtacgta caccgccacg ctgacctggg
    93121 gggaccaaac ggctgctgtg ccggtgcatg tacacaccca tgtgtacacc gcccaacgca
    93181 cagaacccac ttgcgtggca gacggccaaa ttctttacac ctgcacttgc ggtgacagct
    93241 atgccacccc gattgccaaa ctggggcata cggcgcctgc cacccaccgt gtgcagccca
    93301 catgcaccct gccgggttat acttatgatt attgcacccg gtgcagagcg catttgtccg
    93361 acaccgtcag taccccggcg ttggggcacg attataccgc cgtggtgatc ccgccgacga
    93421 caacggaggg gggctacacc cgctacacct gccggcgctg cggcagcagc tatgatgcga
    93481 attatcaacc ggcgcttagc tacactgtta ccgggcgtgc ggtggcaatg gagagcacgg
    93541 acggcagtca cccccacaat tatctgctgg tgggcacgac gatagagtgg aacgatgaga
    93601 gcgtgcaaac cgatgaaaat ggcacatttt ccattgccgt ggcaccgggt acttacaccg
    93661 tgaccgtggg ggcggatttt tacttatgcc gccaggtgca ggtaacggtc actacacaga
    93721 gcgtagactt gggcgatgtg ccggtgatgg cctatgattt gaccggcgat gggtatgtga
    93781 acgcccggga tctggtgact ttacagcagt acgcagccgc cattgacaga ggcgagggcg
    93841 catatgaacg gttgctggac tttaacggag acgggcgaat taccgctgcg gatatggacg
    93901 gcgcagtcgg ttttatcggt gccggtaagc tggacgaaag catttacgat taacagagaa
    93961 aaccaacctg tggaatcacg ggttggtttt tgtatttttc tattgaaaaa gcaccgcata
    94021 tagcgtataa tagccgtaat ataaacgaaa aaatacttgc catacccggt gtcgcgcccg
    94081 gtgcgccacc gcaaacggag gacagtttta tgaaaaaagt tgcagtcatt atgggctcgg
    94141 acagcgatct gccggtggtg gcaccggcca ttaagcagct gcgggagctg agcattgaga
    94201 ccgaggtgca tgtaatgagc gcccaccgta cccccaagga ggctatggcc tttgcagaga
    94261 gtgcccggga gaacggcttt ggcgtgatcc tggcagccgc cggtatggcg gcgcacctgg
    94321 gcggcgtgtt ggccgcttcc accacgctgc cggtgatcgg tattccgtgc agcgccaagg
    94381 tgctggacgg tatggacgcc atgctggcta cggtgatgat gcccccgggt atcccggtgg
    94441 ctaccgttgg ggtcaatgcg gctaagaacg cagcgctgct ggcagcggag atcctggctg
    94501 ttggcaatga cgacttaatg gacaaactgg tgcaaatgcg ggcggatatg gccgctgccg
    94561 tgcgccaaaa agatacagac ctgcaaaaga aactggagga gatctgagta tggaaaagag
    94621 ttttagcgca agctatgcgg cagccggtgt agatgtgact gccggttatg agtctgtgga
    94681 gcggattaag gcccatgtaa agcgcaccat cgtgcccggc gtgctgggtg ggatcggcgg
    94741 ctttggcggt atgtttcaac tgccggtgaa cgactataag gagccggtgt tggtcagcgg
    94801 tacagacggt gtaggcacca agctgaagat cgccttttta atggataagc acgacactgt
    94861 aggtatcgac tgtgtggcta tgtgcgtcaa cgatgtggct tgctccggtg ccaagcccct
    94921 gttcttcctg gattatatcg cctgcggcaa aaacttcccg gagaagattg agcagatcgt
    94981 ggccggtgtg gctgagggct gtgtgcaggc cggctgcgct ctggttggcg gcgagactgc
    95041 ggagatgcca ggcttttatc cggaggatga gtacgacctg gccgggttct ccgttggcgt
    95101 tggcgaaaag agcaaattgg tcagcggtga ggaactgaaa gtcggagacg cgcttatcgg
    95161 cgtggcctcc tccggcgtac attctaatgg cttctctttg gtgcgcaagg tgtttaacat
    95221 ttcttcccag cggctgcatg tgcaggtgcc ggagctgggc aagagcctgg gtgaggagtt
    95281 gctgacgccc acccgcattt atgtaaagcc cctgctggca ctgatggaca gcgtgcgggt
    95341 gcacgccatc agccacatta ccggcggcgg gttctatgag aatgtgcccc gtctgctgca
    95401 agacg
//
