# Supplementary material for: AcrIIA22 is a novel anti-CRISPR that impairs SpyCas9 activity by relieving DNA torsion of target plasmids
Source: bioRxiv preprint, doi:10.1101/2020.09.28.317578, version 1 (2020-09-29)
Supplement: Supplementary Datasets 1 - 6 [file 317578_file02.zip › Supplementary_Datasets/Forsberg_SuppDataset3_nine_orf1_encoding_phage_genomes.gb]

LOCUS       4303_CosteaPI_2017__SID713B074-11-90-0__bin.57_NODE_18_length_238289_cov_5.37382_(phage_only)       33958 bp    DNA     linear   UNA 13-MAY-2020
DEFINITION  Mn_catalase locus (with S1 phage 3).
ACCESSION   geneious|urn:local:
VERSION     geneious|urn:local:.:oj-c422o39:0
KEYWORDS    .
SOURCE      
  ORGANISM  .
FEATURES             Location/Qualifiers
     misc_feature    1..21
                     /standard_name="end of homology"
     misc_feature    complement(128..1561)
                     /note="Geneious type: Resolvase"
                     /standard_name="Resolvase"
     misc_feature    complement(1736..2404)
                     /note="Geneious type: NTase_sub_bind"
                     /standard_name="NTase_sub_bind"
     misc_feature    complement(2401..2811)
                     /note="Geneious type: DUF955"
                     /standard_name="DUF955"
     misc_feature    complement(2798..3151)
                     /note="Geneious type: HTH_19"
                     /standard_name="HTH_19"
     misc_feature    3421..3612
                     /note="Geneious type: HTH_3"
                     /standard_name="HTH_3"
     CDS             3629..3844
                     /codon_start=1
                     /standard_name="CDS"
     misc_feature    3994..4176
                     /note="Geneious type: HHA"
                     /standard_name="HHA"
     CDS             4173..4376
                     /codon_start=1
                     /standard_name="CDS"
     misc_feature    4386..4691
                     /note="Geneious type: OATP"
                     /standard_name="OATP"
     CDS             4684..4920
                     /codon_start=1
                     /standard_name="CDS"
     CDS             4913..5140
                     /codon_start=1
                     /standard_name="CDS"
     misc_feature    5258..5737
                     /note="Geneious type: Sipho_Gp157"
                     /standard_name="Sipho_Gp157"
     misc_feature    5748..6377
                     /note="Geneious type: DUF4554"
                     /standard_name="DUF4554"
     misc_feature    6374..6895
                     /note="Geneious type: NinB"
                     /standard_name="NinB"
     misc_feature    6892..7176
                     /note="Geneious type: DZR"
                     /standard_name="DZR"
     misc_feature    7169..7567
                     /note="Geneious type: TIGR00621"
                     /standard_name="TIGR00621"
     misc_feature    7577..8311
                     /note="Geneious type: Phage_rep_org_N"
                     /standard_name="Phage_rep_org_N"
     misc_feature    8320..8634
                     /note="Geneious type: TIGR00122"
                     /standard_name="TIGR00122"
     misc_feature    8631..9071
                     /note="Geneious type: RusA"
                     /standard_name="RusA"
     misc_feature    9219..9530
                     /note="Geneious type: DZR"
                     /standard_name="DZR"
     misc_feature    9520..9876
                     /note="Geneious type: DUF4406"
                     /standard_name="DUF4406"
     misc_feature    9873..10283
                     /note="Geneious type: TIGR00576"
                     /standard_name="TIGR00576"
     CDS             10289..10381
                     /codon_start=1
                     /standard_name="CDS"
     misc_feature    10398..10820
                     /note="Geneious type: TIGR02473"
                     /standard_name="TIGR02473"
     misc_feature    11031..11438
                     /note="Geneious type: ECSCR"
                     /standard_name="ECSCR"
     misc_feature    11452..11892
                     /note="Geneious type: Terminase_2"
                     /standard_name="Terminase_2"
     misc_feature    12024..13148
                     /note="Geneious type: TIGR01547"
                     /standard_name="TIGR01547"
     misc_feature    13150..14703
                     /note="Geneious type: Phage_prot_Gp6"
                     /standard_name="Phage_prot_Gp6"
     misc_feature    14707..16209
                     /note="Geneious type: TIGR01641"
                     /standard_name="TIGR01641"
     misc_feature    16559..17221
                     /note="Geneious type: DUF4355"
                     /standard_name="DUF4355"
     misc_feature    17237..18352
                     /note="Geneious type: P22_CoatProtein"
                     /standard_name="P22_CoatProtein"
     CDS             18369..18494
                     /codon_start=1
                     /standard_name="CDS"
     misc_feature    18535..18921
                     /note="Geneious type: Phage_connect_1"
                     /standard_name="Phage_connect_1"
     CDS             18902..19255
                     /standard_name="CDS"
     misc_feature    19239..19709
                     /note="Geneious type: TIGR01725"
                     /standard_name="TIGR01725"
     CDS             19706..20074
                     /codon_start=1
                     /standard_name="CDS"
     misc_feature    20087..20530
                     /note="Geneious type: Phage_tail_3"
                     /standard_name="Phage_tail_3"
     CDS             20586..21023
                     /codon_start=1
                     /standard_name="CDS"
     misc_feature    21043..21318
                     /note="Geneious type: ICE2"
                     /standard_name="ICE2"
     misc_feature    21344..24217
                     /note="Geneious type: TIGR02168"
                     /standard_name="TIGR02168"
     CDS             24340..24597
                     /codon_start=1
                     /standard_name="CDS"
     misc_feature    24609..27203
                     /note="Geneious type: Peptidase_S74"
                     /standard_name="Peptidase_S74"
     misc_feature    complement(27243..27794)
                     /note="Geneious type: Mucin"
                     /standard_name="Mucin"
     misc_feature    27875..29674
                     /note="Geneious type: Collagen"
                     /standard_name="Collagen"
     CDS             29671..29853
                     /codon_start=1
                     /standard_name="CDS"
     misc_feature    29873..30088
                     /note="Geneious type: XhlA"
                     /standard_name="XhlA"
     misc_feature    30085..30351
                     /note="Geneious type: Holin_SPP1"
                     /standard_name="Holin_SPP1"
     misc_feature    30479..31261
                     /note="Geneious type: Peptidase_C39_2"
                     /standard_name="Peptidase_C39_2"
     misc_feature    31367..31681
                     /note="Geneious type: HicA_toxin"
                     /standard_name="HicA_toxin"
     misc_feature    31678..32172
                     /note="Geneious type: HicB"
                     /standard_name="HicB"
     misc_feature    32169..32549
                     /note="Geneious type: DUF5105"
                     /standard_name="DUF5105"
     misc_feature    32636..32800
                     /note="Geneious type: S1_1_and_10ncbiHomologs"
                     /standard_name="S1_1_and_10ncbiHomologs"
     CDS             32636..32800
                     /codon_start=1
                     /standard_name="CDS"
     misc_feature    32879..33370
                     /note="Geneious type: DUF4065"
                     /standard_name="DUF4065"
     CDS             33351..33860
                     /codon_start=1
                     /standard_name="CDS"
     misc_feature    33939..33958
                     /standard_name="end of homology"
ORIGIN      
        1 atcagtcagt acggcggccc gtattgcatt tagatataga gtcaaaatac ggacagtcaa
       61 tgacggtgcc aagccaaaaa tcgcacttat ttttcaattc gtggcggaaa atgcggctaa
      121 aaatccatca aatatagtag aatatctcca gtgtgttgtc cggttttttg aatgtgatgt
      181 ggtctacaat ggagcgcagg gcttcgttct tgacgctttc cgctgtatcc ggaaacttta
      241 tcaaattgag cacaaaactg gcttgctgga cgaactgggg cggaatttcg ctactctgtg
      301 acttctcgac cttggcctgc tcggctttga gcgcttcaat cttattttgg aatgctcgct
      361 ttttgcggcc gtattcctcc agtgtgtcat acccggcatc gtaggcatca ctggcccgct
      421 tgatcttttc ttcttccttg cgaatgagca gcgagtagtc taccacttca ttttgcagct
      481 gctcctttgg cagcacattg aattccaggg tctccagaga tctttctatg gcagcgatca
      541 ccgcagcgtt ggccttgcgt atggataggt agtgcgatac cttacacttg ccccgggcgt
      601 agttgtggca ttgcacagcg gggtccctgg cggcaatata ggtcagcgtg gcaccgcagg
      661 tgtcgcagcg caatagtcct ttcagcatga acgcaaccgg ctgctccttg cgctgccatt
      721 tgccataccg tcttttctgt tccatgatct tctcctgtac ttgatcgaat gtgtcttgat
      781 ctatgatcgg ctggtgcttg ccgtccacat acataacctt gctgttatcg cccttgtacc
      841 ggtctctgga ggccttgccg tctgtgctcc agcggatttt acctgcatac accgggttca
      901 tcagtatgta ctccacaaag cggttgtccg gcgggttgcc tcggtaggtc tttacgccca
      961 tggcgtccag ctccatggca atcttgcggt agcctttgcc ggacagaaaa gcattaaaga
     1021 tgtaccgaac ggtgggcgcg tcctcgttgg gtgtgaacac cttgttttgc aggtcatagc
     1081 caaaggcacc ggcgctcatg gcttcaccac ggcttgcctt ttccgtcatg ccccgggtca
     1141 cttcctgaga caggcgggtg ctgtaatact cgtccatgaa ttctataatg cgctcgatca
     1201 gcggggcaaa gggtgagtcg tctatggtct cggatatgga gatcaccgac acgccgatgc
     1261 gccgcagcat ggacttatat acgatgcttt cttcctggtt ccgagcaaat cggctgaatt
     1321 tccatacaag aattgcctgg aatgggtgct ccttgctttt tgcaaaggcg atcatatcat
     1381 tgaacgcctt gcgcttttta acgctccgcc cggagatacc atcgtcatag aacacatatt
     1441 catccggcac gcagtagccg tttctgccgg cgtactcacg aatgagttta agctggctgt
     1501 ccgggctgta ctcgtcttgc cggtcgtcac ttacgcggat atatgccgct gcatatttca
     1561 ttgtaccact cccatagatt gtactaaaaa aagggcgcaa aaataccctg cttgatttat
     1621 cggcagggat gtggtacaat atccaatgtt gggtgggtta tgtgtacgca cagcgcctgc
     1681 ttatcggctc tatcctgttg gcgcagggta gggctttttt ttattttgtt gtggtttact
     1741 ctaacttccc ggccaacgcc tggaattgat ggagatagtt gtctttgatg tcctcaaaga
     1801 tcttggtggc ctctgcgtca tcgtacaggt gcgtggtcag gttgcgggca ttcagtatct
     1861 ccacccacac caggtcgttg tccacaaggc cgtcagcaaa agcctggcgc atcaccggct
     1921 tgggactgtt cacttccgta tagccctgct ccagtagata ctcacggcag gttttccacg
     1981 ccagctcggt gcagaattca aagcgctgga tcacaccgtc acgcatggtg gaattgggta
     2041 gcttgtcata gtcggcaatg gcctcctcca ggcgctgcac tgcgtctttg aatttgtccc
     2101 gcttttcttc atatttgctc attaaggata caccgtcctt ttctatgttc tgtaacagtt
     2161 tggggtctgt gtcccggctg acaaaaacca ggtcaaagtc caacagggtg ggcaggtcct
     2221 caatggcctg ggcaagctgc gcctgccgtc ctcggtcgtc tataccgtac accgccaagt
     2281 caatatcgct gcgctgccgg tggtcgccgc gtgcgcggga accgtaaagc agcactttgg
     2341 tggcgccgta ctgccggccg atttttgcaa tttgtctata taattctttc atttcttcac
     2401 tcatgctatc tcacattcaa agtagaactc caacgcctta tggatgaact cttccgtcac
     2461 attgaaatgc tcggccagct cgtaaggctc cagcccctgg cgcagctgcg cctccaactc
     2521 ggccttgggg atcaacttct ttactgccca cttatctgcc cggcgttcgt gcttactgcg
     2581 ccggtcaagc ggggcatata ggttgtagaa cgacccggtt atgcagtgcc cggcttcgtg
     2641 ggcaaggcgg cagcgggcct ctgcggtgct ctccaggctc tgctcgtcca atgctatgta
     2701 ataatcatcg ccgatattgg cagacgcaga cttggcagcg ggcatactgc ccagatacac
     2761 ctctatgttg tttcgctcga tctcatcgaa cagggactca gttgttgtca ttctctctct
     2821 ttctcttatc ctttataaat tcaacaaatc ctttaacttc gttccacatc tcgtcggtaa
     2881 cctctccgtc accaccaaat agtgccactt tggctatttc ctccggactt tgttggtccg
     2941 ggggattttt tatgtccgtt tttcccaaaa ggtagtcagt agagacacca aagtagtcag
     3001 cgatcttttt taagctggaa gcagatggca cagccccttt gtttttccag tcgctgacag
     3061 aggcacggga tataccaact gaaacggcaa caccagtcgc cgaagaacca gcttccacac
     3121 aaagctgttg gtatctatcg taaaaagtca tagttttaca cctctgtttt tgtgcaaaat
     3181 ttacaaaagt tcataaaacc taacttttag tgttgacaaa ttcatatcgc cgaattataa
     3241 ttgcacttgt agttaggttt accgaacacg aaacaagccg gactatgaga gcgctacctc
     3301 ttgtcagtcc aatgtgctgt tgatttgcac attcataata gcacaacagt tcggaaaata
     3361 caactacaaa ttcaaaaaat gttcgttttt tagaacgaaa cggcagaaag gagtaaaaaa
     3421 atggacagtt ggattgcgga agcagtcggc acaatgcaca tcaacaaaat aacccaaaaa
     3481 gccgtggcaa gcaaaatggg atgtacaact gactatatct cgatgatttt aaccggaaag
     3541 cgcaaaccgc cccaggcaaa agagcggatc ctcggcgcaa tcaacgagat catcgcagag
     3601 cgcaacaact aaatacacgg ccagcctttt gggcggcggc agagatacgc aggcagcggg
     3661 accttttttt catttcttct ttttcttttt ttcttttttc ttttttcttt tttgtcaaat
     3721 taccccctat gttcctgctt ccggtgcccg ctaccaccca acatcacatt tatcgcaatc
     3781 ggcacttttg ccgtgcagcg ggcagcttgc ggctctgccg cttgcccaaa gggctggcaa
     3841 ataaaaaaga ccaactgcgg gcacagtcgg tcaaaggagt tgatagtcaa aaggcataca
     3901 cacatatcaa cacctatagt ataggcgttg agcaagaaaa agtcaaggca tacggacaat
     3961 ccggccttgc gtaactttaa ttgaggtgac gaaatgaaga aagaattgac caccgtgatc
     4021 atggttatgg tggatggcaa ggttaagccc ttggaggact tgacggaaga agaacacagc
     4081 cgcatgctgg cggcgatggc gcaccggctc acagagagca tgagcgacta ctacgcccag
     4141 cacccggacg aggtaaagga gttggcgaag atatgagaga aaaagaaggg ttccgggaca
     4201 atctggaacg aattgacgcg gcgttccccg ggcgggaaat gctgaatgtc agcgaggtgt
     4261 cccgctttac cggcttagac cgtggcaaag tgggtgctga ctggcaggaa cacttttgcc
     4321 gtgtgggaag aagtaagtac atgagcaagg tgacccttgc ccggctgctg agttaggagg
     4381 acggtatgac gaaacaagag aaggcaggga tagtgctggt gatcaccggc ttcctgctgg
     4441 tactgcttgg ttgctgcttg gtggcggata atccgtactg gtgggtgtct gtggcaatca
     4501 gcggcacagg ctgcgcattg atcgccctgg cggtgttcgt actgcctaag gacgagaacg
     4561 aggcccgaca ggacaagcag ctggtggttg aagatgataa ggatagagtg gtgctgctgg
     4621 cgccgctgac agattttgat gtggcgtatt tacgcgcctt aaaactggga aaggacaatg
     4681 acaatgagta atgaatatat agacttggtg atcatgacca acggcaaggt gtgccgtgct
     4741 cctgggttca gcgaaatacg gtccggttac agagtggccg tgcagggctg tacatacgat
     4801 gtgctggagg ctgtgtctgt acctgtgagc gaggctctgc tgacgctgcc taaggcgtat
     4861 gggttcgttc gcccgctgga gtatgacgag gacgagcagg aggagaatgc cgatgtatga
     4921 caaggaggcg ggcgtgatcg cctgtgacag ctgcgatata accattgagg gttatgggtt
     4981 ttccatcggt gcgggcaacg atgagcccag cggtagctac tgctgggaat gtgcttgcga
     5041 gaagttggag cagctgctgg acgagagcaa caaggaagcg accattgtgc ggcgcagcga
     5101 aaactggctt cgcagctgct acgacctggg ggtgatctga tgaccagcgc agagatggac
     5161 aagtttgtgc aggactacgg cttttgcccc caagactgcg acccggagga gcgggcagag
     5221 gcccgcattg tactgaatat agacaaagga gaacgatatg gcgacactgt atgaactgac
     5281 cggtcaggca gcccagctga tggagctgct tgaagccgga gagattgatg aacagacggt
     5341 ccaggacaca ttggacagca tgatggtgcc ggagaagctg gaggactacg gcatggtaat
     5401 ccggcagctg acggcggatg tggaggacta caagcgagaa aaggacttct ttgccgaaaa
     5461 acagaagcgg gcgaacaacg ccgttaagcg gatgaagaag accctggcgg cgtacctggc
     5521 agctacccag caggataagg tgcaggccgg acgattcgta ttgaccagta cctcgagcaa
     5581 gtcggtggat gtgttcaacc tggcagcggt gccggcagaa tacatgcagc cccagccgcc
     5641 caaggtggac aagcagtcta tccgcaatgc tctgttggcg ggggagacgg tagccggtgc
     5701 ggcgttggtt gagacccccg gctgcgtgat caagtgaggt gaatggaatg gagaacatga
     5761 agatatatga ggcggtgcgc aaggttccgg acagtgccaa gaagaacatt agcgcaggcc
     5821 gcttaaaggg catgactgat attaacccaa tgtggcgtat caaggcactg acggagcagt
     5881 ttggcccttg tggtatcggt tggaaggtgg aagtcagccg cacatggcaa gatcagggtg
     5941 cggacggcgt ggtgactgtg tatgtgcaac tgttgctcta tgtgaagtac aacgatgaat
     6001 ggagcgcccc tattccgggt attggcggtt cctcgttggt ggctaaggag agtaaaggcc
     6061 tgtacacctc cgatgagtgc tataagatgg cttatacgga cgctctgtct gtgtgctgca
     6121 agatgttagg gttcggtgca gatgtgtact gggcagctga tcggacaaag taccagcagg
     6181 tgcagcccca ggacgcgaag aaagaacagg cacggcagca ggcggcggag aagatcagcc
     6241 cggaccaggt ggctattcta aaagaaaatg cagagaatga gcgggtcaaa aaggccttgg
     6301 cctattacaa ggtgagccgc attgaagatc tgacccggca ccaagctgat aagatcttca
     6361 tgaagttagg tctatgaaaa tcgaattcaa aaaagctgac ctggttccca ctatggccaa
     6421 ggtgggggcg ttcataggct ctctggcaga gcaaaaggac tatgtgctgg agattaagcc
     6481 aaagccgaaa cgccggagcc tggatgccaa cgcctacatg tgggcattga tcggcaagct
     6541 gcaagcggag ttggccaaga atgacccgca gatcaccaag gacgagatct accagggcta
     6601 tgtgcggcag tatggcaagt ctgtggacta ccaactgccg gacagcgccg tgaatgccat
     6661 gacgaaatca tgggggagaa acggcctggg ctggacagcg gagaaagtgg acgatggtat
     6721 ctatccgcgc acctcgctgg tgcgcttcta ctacggcacc agttgctacg gaacgaagcg
     6781 catggctcgg ctcatagatg ccgtggtgca ggactgcaaa gcactgggca ttgagactat
     6841 gccgccggcg gagctggcgc agctgatgtc tgcttgggag gaacggaaac agtgaagaag
     6901 agcattattc agccggaaga gcagcggcag tgctacctgt gcggctctgt gcgggccctg
     6961 gagcgacacc atgtattcgg ggcatataac agacggaaaa gcgagaaata cggcttaacg
     7021 gtgctcctgt gccataattg ccacaacgag ccgccgagag gcgcacacca ctgcaagcag
     7081 acgatggact atttacaccg ggtggggcag caggcatttg aagctgccta cccggacaag
     7141 gactttatat ctatttttgg gaggaactat gattaacagt gttgtaatta tgggtcgatt
     7201 gacctacgaa ccggaactga gagccacgcc cggcggtatc tccgtggcgc ggttccaggt
     7261 ggctgtggac cgcagctatc agaaggcagg cgaggaacgc aagacggact ttatcgactg
     7321 caccgcctgg cgtctgacgg cagaatttgt gtgcaaatac ttccataaag gctccatgat
     7381 cgccgtggag ggttctttgc agacagacaa ctacacggac aagaacggcg agaaacgcaa
     7441 gagcgtgcaa ctggtggcaa accaggcatc cttctgcggc tcaaaggcag agagtggcgc
     7501 acagactgca gcacccgcac cggacgcaga gtttgagccc atcggcggcg atgatgagcc
     7561 gttttaagga gtagatatga gcaatcaggg ctgggtgaaa gcctaccggc aactgctgga
     7621 ttgggagtgg tacaccgatg tacccacatt caaactgttc ttgcatttat tgcttatcgt
     7681 caacagggag ccgcagcaat ggcgaggcca aacgctgagc agcggctccg tggtaacctc
     7741 catcagcgct ttagcaagcg gtagtgggct gtcagatatg caagtgagaa cggcgctgaa
     7801 acacttgcaa aaaactggcg agatttccaa gaatgtaaca aacaaaaata ccgttattat
     7861 cctgcgtaac tacgccaaat atcaagggtc agcagacgat aggcaacaag cagataacaa
     7921 tcaaataaca aacaaacaac aaacagataa caatcaaata acaagcgctt tctataaaca
     7981 agaatgcaag aatgaaagaa tagagaaggg gagagagcgc gcgagcgcgt gcacgcccgc
     8041 aaaattatat ggcgagttta agaatgttcg attaaccgat gaggagtttg ccaagctgaa
     8101 aaagcaattc ccgcttgact ggcagcggct aatcaagaac ttgtccttcc acattcacaa
     8161 cacccacaag acctattacg accacttctc tgttttgcag aagtggggcg cagaggacag
     8221 gaagaacagc ggggcactgc aaagcccgcc gtcttacgac ctggagcaga tcaagcggga
     8281 caccatgaac aacacagaca tcaagtttta ggagggccta tgaaattaaa caaactgaca
     8341 ccacggcagg cgctgatcta tgacgcactg atcccgcccg gcatgccggt gaggggcaaa
     8401 gagctggcgc ggcggacgcg cattagcgag cgggatctga gatcagagcg caaggctatg
     8461 caggaacagg gcgtgcccat cgtcaccggt gactttgggt atatgctggt ggatgagagt
     8521 aacccggagc cgctgctgcg gtatgccaag cggctgaacg ctcacggcga tgaagagctg
     8581 gccacggcag caatggccca gcagatttac gaaagactgg tgacaacaag atgatggtac
     8641 gattgacgat accgggagag ccccagggca agggacggca ccgggctgtg cgccggggtg
     8701 accatattgc tacatatacg cccaggaaga caaaggacta cgaggacgag gtgcggttct
     8761 gctaccggca ggaatatgga gatctgatgg ccttcgccgt ggacgagcct gtcagtgcaa
     8821 caatcattgc agcgtttggc attcccaaga gcaccagcaa aaggcgcaag gtggagatga
     8881 tggccggcat ggtattgccc accaaaaagc cggatacgga caacatcgcc aagatcgtgc
     8941 tggatgcact gaacggcctg gcatacccgg acgacaagca ggtggtggat ctgcaagtgt
     9001 tcaagaccta tgacttggat agctatgtgg aggtcgagct gcggaactgg aggacacgga
     9061 cagatggctg aacaatgtgc attctatgtg cgctgtgatc gctgccagta tggccgcaac
     9121 ctgggcagca atgaatacgg ctgccgcaaa cacctggcac cggacggaaa gacgatacac
     9181 agggggcagt acagctgcga gaatggaagg gaaaaagaat ggcaaaaaac aaaataacgc
     9241 acgaatggaa tgaagatggc acggcaatca tctttaccgg aagccagagg cagccaacgc
     9301 tggttgaaat caaaaattac gccgctgatc ttgcgagaac aactgggcag tttatttccg
     9361 agggcgtata tgcagcagcg tgtgtcgttg gtggcgattg gacacctccg gaagatcatc
     9421 gcagcgtaat gttagtgcag tttgacgagg actgccctgt ttgcggtaaa ccgtttgtgc
     9481 tggacacgga cttctgcccg gtttgtcaca agaagtggta tgaaaattga aaggagaaac
     9541 gaaatgaaga aagcaatgtt gagccagccg atggctggaa agagtgaggc ggagattatc
     9601 gctacaagag agcaagtaat ccgggtgttg aaggaaagag gctacgaagt cgtaaacacg
     9661 ctgttcactg acgagtggta tagcgacaaa gcaatggaag agcgaggcgt agtcaatatc
     9721 ccgctgtgct tccttgccaa gtcgctggag aacatgagca agtgccacgc tgcttacttc
     9781 tgccgtggct ggaaacaggc aaggggttgt cagattgaac acgccgcagc ggtggcctat
     9841 ggattggaaa tcatctatga ggaggacgac gaatgaacat tcaactggac aaacaggcgt
     9901 taatgcctgt acgagcgcac gacacggacg caggacttga cctgttgtca ccggtggaca
     9961 cggtaattcc ggcacacgga gcggtgacca ttgacaccgg ggtacatatt gaattgccgg
    10021 cacacacagc aggctttctt aaatcaaaaa gcggattgaa tgtgaagtat ggaattacca
    10081 gcgagggcgt aattgatgtg ggttacaccg gcagcattgc cgtcaagctg tacaaccaca
    10141 gcggtatgga ttacaccgtg cgccgtggtg acaagatcag ccagctggtg gtggtcaaga
    10201 tcgacactcc ggatctggtg ctggtggaca agctggcaga caccgaacgc ggaaacggcg
    10261 gtttcgggag tacagggagg tgagcaagat gtgtacagca gcacaaatta ttcttgtggc
    10321 cggggcggtc attgttgcat ttttcgccgt gatcggcttt ggtccgaact ttaagaaatg
    10381 agcagaataa aaagcaggtg gaaaaaatga cgaacaacga aaagaaggaa tggctgcaac
    10441 gctatcggga gtgctgggcg gaggttgaga ttacacaaca agagatcgaa gaactgaaca
    10501 gccgggcgca aaagatcacg gcttccctct ctcccacgcc gggaggcggg cagcgggcag
    10561 attttacctt gacggtagat cgcattatag cactggaaga gaagctggac caacaagtcc
    10621 ggcttgctct gttgcagcgg gcagtaattg aggctgctat tgagcaggta cgcagcccgt
    10681 tgcaccggcg tgtgttgcgt cggcggtatt tgaactgtga cacttttgag aagatcgctg
    10741 tagacgaaga tattacatac aatcacctgg tctctcgcat tcacccgcag tccctggata
    10801 tgctggaatg cgaaaaataa aaaaccacta tgcaatgcat gttgatgtta tagtatgcag
    10861 gttgccgtct gtgttatagt ataaactgcc aaacagattg aaagagcgct ccaaacggtg
    10921 cgctctttgg cttttgcctt tgtgctttcc ctttctaaaa tgcggttact acgaggcctg
    10981 ttttcagatg tgctataatt atggtgagca gaaagggggg aaacaaatac atgcgtaaac
    11041 gctctgaaaa acctttaggc aagcagcaga agaaaaatcg tgaagtcctg gagtacgaag
    11101 aggtcaagac agaactgacc aacatttctc cggcagaacg ccggcgcaaa cgcattatgg
    11161 ctgagacgga tgtgaaatcc gcatccaaat tctttaatgc gtctatggca gcagagtttt
    11221 ctttaattgc gactatgact tcttggatcg ttgcacttca caatgactgt aaaggagtga
    11281 taagctatat cgtccttatc gtagtgatcg tggccgctat cgttgcatca gttgctttgt
    11341 tgtttacttg gataaagaaa aatatccatc ttgaaaaagc ggtactaacg cttgagatac
    11401 tggatgaatt ttttccaaat agcaaacaga aaaaataaca gcatataatc cgtgattatt
    11461 acaaaggtgg tgagcagcat gggtaaagag accttaacac ctaaacaaag gctgttctgt
    11521 tatgaatacg tgctcgacca taacgggaaa cggtcttacc aggctgctta cccgaattgt
    11581 aaggcacccg ggagcgcaga aagccaagca agccgattgc taagaaatga taaggtaaaa
    11641 aaatttatcg ctgacctgga aaagcgaaag ctggacaagt tggatttcac cgcaacggat
    11701 gtgctgaacg cgctgtgctc cattgggttt gcagagacgg caaagccgcc gaatacatct
    11761 gatcgggtga aagccctggc agagcttctg cgccactttg aattggcccg agggcatgaa
    11821 gatgaacaga cggacgatgg cttcttggaa gccttggagc agaaagcggg tgaacaggca
    11881 tgggaagaat aagtaccttt cactttcggc cattctccgc caagcagctc caggtgctca
    11941 cctggtggtg caaaacatca cctgtgagcg acaaaaacgg aataattgca gacggcgcta
    12001 tacgatccgg taagacggtg agtatggcgc ttagctatat tctgtgggct atgagtacat
    12061 acagcggcat gaactttgcc atgtgcggca agacaatcag ctcctttcgc cggaatgtgc
    12121 tttcttttct gcctgcaatg ctgcaaagtc gcgggtatca ggtaaaatac agccgtagcg
    12181 acaatgtgct tgtggtgacg cggggtggta cggaaaacgc gttttatatc ttcggcggaa
    12241 aggacgaaag cagccaggat ctgatccagg gtatgaccct ggccggtgtg ttctttgacg
    12301 aggtggcttt aatgccccag tcctttgtgc agcaggccac cgcccggtgc tctgtcagtg
    12361 gtgcaaaatt ctggtttaac tgtaacccgg ataacccaca ccactggttt tacgaagaat
    12421 ggatcctgcc ggagaagcgg caagaaaagc gaatactcta ccttcacttt acgatggacg
    12481 ataacttgtc cttgacagaa gaggtcaaag cccggtacag aacgatgtac gcgggcgttt
    12541 tttatgctcg gtatatcctg ggcgaatgga aagtggcaga aggcctgatc tacgatatgt
    12601 ttgatgaaag tcggcactgt attccgctgc cgccggataa cgaactgcaa ggttctgcct
    12661 atatcagtgt ggactacggt acgctaaacc ctacggtgtt cctgatgtgg cgcaaatacc
    12721 atggcaaatg gctatgcacc aaggaatatt actattccgg gcgagagaac cataaacaaa
    12781 ggacggacgc agagtatgcg gacgagatga tggcctttat cggcgatacg ccgtatacct
    12841 gcgtagtggt tgacccttcg gcggcttctt tcattacaga actgcaaagg cgggggctca
    12901 aggtattaaa ggcggataac gcggtgctgg atggaatccg taccgtatgt acgctattgc
    12961 agcgggcaga tctgctgttc agtaaggact gcacccgtac cattgcagaa ttttacgcct
    13021 accgttggta cgacaaagcg gcggaggcgg gccgggacga accggtcaaa caggacgacc
    13081 acgctatgga cgctatgcgt tactttgtaa gcacggcgct ggggcggatc gtaacaagga
    13141 ggacatagga tgatacttta catgaaccgg cgcgatgtgc cgaaccttga ccggggcgag
    13201 ttgccttctg cggtgatcga ttatgtgatc ggtaaagcaa ataaatatga aagacggtgt
    13261 cgcgccctat atggtcggta tatcggtgtt ccacagcttc accgtggaga tgaagaggat
    13321 gatgtgcggg cagaggccaa ctatgccaag tatatcgtag atattattcg cggctacttc
    13381 ctaagtgagc cggtaaagta cgattgcaac gaccgggaca agaaagacag tcaggcgcag
    13441 ctttccctgg tgtctacggt tgaggccaag ctggatcggc aaaacggcac cctggtccgc
    13501 cacaacgctg tggatgagga caaagacggc ctttgcgatt tgtgcggaaa gaagattgac
    13561 atttccgcca ttatggcggc ctaccatagt cagaatatcg ctaccgtaga tcaacgaaac
    13621 ggaaaggcca tgggtatata tggcgaaagc tgtgagctgc tatatgccag cacagaggag
    13681 caaccacgcc cgcgatccgc agtgtatgcg ccggatcaga tcgtgctggt gcaagatgat
    13741 accgtggagc acaaagactt gtttgcgctg tggtttgagc agcgggagcg cacagaccgc
    13801 agccggtact atgcggtaac agtctatacg gctacccagt atcagcagta cgaaagcaca
    13861 tcgctggata aagaaaacta tgtgtacaac ccggtgggtg caccggtgcc acacttcttt
    13921 gatgaggtgc cggtggtgtg ttatgagaac aacgaggaga gacaaggcga ctttgagcag
    13981 gtggccaacc tgatagatgc ccgcaatgaa ctgctgtccg atcgtctgac ggacaagcgc
    14041 aagtttgtca attctatttt agctgcttat ggtgcggtat tgccgccgga gacgatggca
    14101 gccgcaaagc aggatcactt tgtagatggt attccacagg acgcccggtt ggaatatgtg
    14161 caaaagacct ttgatgagaa cgcattaaag gtgctggacg atacgttggt atcggatatt
    14221 cataagatga ccttaacccc ggatatgaca gaccaggcct ttgcaggcaa cgccagtggc
    14281 gtggcgctga aattaaagct gctggccttg cacctgctag taaaaagcaa aatgagtgcc
    14341 atggaggcgg gcttaaagaa acgctggaga ttatataaca actggttggc ccataacgga
    14401 attgatccgg tatccgtgga cgatgtggat attgtgttca ctgtggccct gcccattgat
    14461 gaggcgcaga tcgtgcagat ggtgtgcacc ttgaaaaatg ccggactggt tgacgatcag
    14521 acgctgctgt ccctgctatg gttcgttaag gacccggcgg aagctgtgga gaacatgaaa
    14581 cagcaaaagc aggagaacca gcagcagtat atggacagct ttgccgccaa ggcggaggac
    14641 aaagctgatg aaaagggaca gtcggcagat caggaacagc aagacaaaga aaaggacgct
    14701 taacctatga aagcagcaga gtattggaaa aggcgaacgg ttgacctgga acacctgctg
    14761 caagcgcgca ccaccgctac gatggtggag gtcaaccgta tgtacgccca gggtgtagag
    14821 cagctcaacg agcaaattga gcgtattctc cgtcggtatg ttaaaaacgg tcagatcagc
    14881 caggcttatg ccttgcagct gctgagcgca ggccaaaccg cagaggagcg ccagcgcctg
    14941 ctggaacagc tacaacagac taaggaacca caggcacggc gtgaattgat cgctatgctg
    15001 gacgctcctg cgtatgcgga ccgtatcagc cgtttgcagg ctttacagaa cgctattcgt
    15061 gcggaagccg tagccatggg tgtgcgtgag gaacggctgg cgaaagcgcg actgacagat
    15121 acactcaaac aagcatacta ccgcactata tttaacgacc aaaagcgtaa tggtctatat
    15181 gactttcgct tgatcagtga ccgccgtgta caggccgcac ttacccataa gtggagcggc
    15241 aaaaactatt ccgatcgtgt gtggaagaat aacgccgcat tttgcaagcg cctacagcgc
    15301 accattgagg taggctgcat gaccggcatg accctgcacg atatggagga gaggttgctg
    15361 gaggactgca taggtgcaga cagcgacagc gggcaacgct attgtgccag ccgcctgatc
    15421 cgtacagagg tcaatcactt ctccaatcag ggctttttag agggctataa ggcagcgggc
    15481 attatccggt atcggtttat ggctactctg gatttgcgca cctccgccat ctgccgccag
    15541 ctggacggca agaccttttt ggtggaagag gcaaaagcag gcgagaacct gccgcctatg
    15601 cacccttttt gccgtagtat tactgtgccg gtggtgagta accgccccgg cacccgctgg
    15661 gccagggatc cggtaaccgg caagtccatg accgtaccgg cagatatgac ctatgcccag
    15721 tggtatgaaa agtatgtgga gaagagagac ctgggcttga cggaagagga agaatacgca
    15781 atgaacagct gggtctccag tgacttttat ccgattaacg agaagctgcg gcagggtata
    15841 gagttgacaa gcgaggaaaa aagcgctata actaacttag accgtgcgct tgaaaaattc
    15901 cccaggtaca acggaccggt caaacgctct ttggttatat ctgatcccac ggaactgcaa
    15961 aggtttgtaa acacgcatac ggtcggcaac acggttactt acaacgagta catagctgca
    16021 acctgcggaa agacctataa cccggacgca gaggtgcaaa tctatattcc gcagtgtaag
    16081 aacggacgag atattcgatc cttcaataca ggcgagcaag agatattgta tgcgcgtggt
    16141 agtagctttg ttgtttctaa agttgttcga aaaggttata aagtaatggt ttgtttgcac
    16201 gaaaaatagg agaaaagcta tggaggacaa aaagttgttt agcgctccca gatggaatga
    16261 tccacctgta gcaagagtaa cgggacacaa agagattagt aaagaagaac aagaaaaagc
    16321 gttacaagaa ctcatagacg aatattttgg cggtgtaaga ccagatgacc tgatagaatt
    16381 gtaatgtctt tattgcctgg ttctctccga ttatgacgaa caagcaaagc aataaataac
    16441 ccaaagtgag cagagctgct atgcagccct gctcttttta tacccattta caggctatgc
    16501 ctgtgggaat atatcattta acgaaccggc agcgtacggt ttgggaaagg agtcagcaat
    16561 gacaaaacag tatgccgaga tggaaaacag cagagaacag agccgggtgt gcgcacgcct
    16621 gccgctgaac ctccagctgt ttgccgaaga taccggcgaa aatggagcag acaccaacgc
    16681 agagggggca gcgggcgaca ccgacgccaa ctccgatggg ggcaacacca ctccgacctt
    16741 tgacgaactg ctgaaagaca aaaaattcca aagtgaattt gacagcaggg tcagcaaggc
    16801 gcttgccacg gccagagcca agtgggaaga aagcgccaaa gagcaggcgg acgaagccaa
    16861 aaaactatcc agtatgaaca aagaggagcg agagcggtat aacctggcca aggatcgcca
    16921 ggcatttgaa caggaaaagg cagcctttgc caagaagcag ctggaaacgg ctgttgcggc
    16981 tgagctgctc cagcgtaagc tgcctgtgca gtttgccgca atcctgaccg ggaatgacgc
    17041 cactgcctcg caaaagaacc tggagatttt tgacgccgca tttcaagagg cagtacaggc
    17101 cgccacaacc gccaacctgc ggggcaagga cttgccgccg gcaggtaagg aagcagcggg
    17161 cgacaatgta ccgcccacag acttccgcgc ctatgaggcg tggagaaaac agaacggcta
    17221 ataggaggaa taagaaatgc cgaatacgat tttaacaccc aatgtcattg ccaatgaggc
    17281 actgatggta ctgaaaaaca acctggtgat ggctaacctg gtccaccggg actatgagaa
    17341 cgaatttgtg aaggttggcg acacggttac cgcccgccgc ccaagcaagt ttgtagccaa
    17401 gaactttacc ggcgctgtgg atccccagga tctgaacgag ggcggtgtac ccgtgaagat
    17461 ggaccggctg cgtgatgtga ctgtgcagat cacttctaag gaaatgtcct tggatctgcg
    17521 cgacttctct gctcaggtga tcgaaccggc catgaccgcc atcgccagcg cggtggacgc
    17581 agatgtattg gcgactgccg tagagggcgc cggccgcacc gtgaccgctt ccggagagag
    17641 cgcaaccaag cccattaagg atattgccaa agtgggcagc tatctggact ttgccggtgt
    17701 gccggttcag aaccgccgcc tggtactgaa cccctcgcac aaggtgctgt atgctacgga
    17761 cgacaacctg tccaaggtgt cctatgccgg tgacggcaac gccctgcggg acgcagaact
    17821 gggtaaggtg tacaccatgg acacctacat gagccagaac gcaccgtatc cctacggtta
    17881 tctggacaat gccgttggta ctgccaagac ttataaggtc agtggtactg ccggtgagag
    17941 caaggtggcg ctgtcctctg tgactgctgc tactgccacg gtgaaaaagg gcgactgctt
    18001 tattgtggac ggctatgtgt accattttgc cgcagacgct acggctgcca gcggcgcggt
    18061 ggccgaggtg gctattgacc agcccttgca cgctacactg tctggaaagg acgccactgt
    18121 gatctctgcg cctacatcag tagggttcca ccgcaacggc gtggcactgg tgacccgtcc
    18181 tatggatctg ccgatgggca acaagaacgc ctatgtggct tctgcggacg gcttgggtgt
    18241 gcgtgtggtc tttgactacg acagcaccca caagatcgac accgtatcct ttgatattct
    18301 gtacggcgtg accacgctgg acaagaatat gatcgtcaag gtgcagggct aagcccgggg
    18361 aggtacaaat ggaaaaggta accgttgtac agggcaagac ccaagtggtc attgatcgga
    18421 gttgtctgcc ggcttatttg aatgccggtt ggcagctgca agaaaaagag gatacaaaaa
    18481 agggcgccaa ataaggcgcc ttttcttatg gggtgatatg ttttgactga tgagatgaaa
    18541 agtaaggccc tgcggctgct gcgggccgct gccgggcgat atgacaagat atgcgaggcc
    18601 tggtacgcac acgccggtga agagctggat ttacagctgt ttttggatat ggcagaggac
    18661 gattgcctga cctatttggg cacgcaagag ctgccgccgg tggttaccgc caccacgctg
    18721 gccaaactgg cttttgtgca cctgaacagt tttatacagg atcgggagta cggtgtaaag
    18781 agtgcgtcct atacggaggg cagcgtatct atgagcgaga cctataccac ccctgcggag
    18841 caggagacag ccattgccga cctgctccag ccgtacaaca gatacaggga ggtgcgcacc
    18901 ggtgaaagca aaaacgccta agtcgtggac tgtaaaatca cggattttct ccgcacagac
    18961 gatcagagac agtgcttacg actttgagca gaacacatac agtgcttcac ctgccgtttt
    19021 gtatttgtgc tggcagccgg tatctgcttc tgcccctatt gaggagcggg ggcgggtgct
    19081 gtctgccggg tatcaagccg tgttgtatga ccctgtgggc gtacggcccg gtgacttggt
    19141 acaggcggat ggtattggtt ggctggaggt ggagaccgta cagcagttcc tgcattatcg
    19201 gttgttgaca gcgaatgcca cagagaggag ggcacccggt ggaaacgaac attgagatcg
    19261 aaaagctgag tgcctatgcc aagacactgc aacgcaccgc agatcatctg ctggacaatt
    19321 tggagcggca gatgttgcag gacgcagagg atatggccgg ccgtcagcgc agcaactgcc
    19381 cggaggacac cggactgctg cgggagtcta tcgccgcctt ttgcgagcgt gacggtgatc
    19441 gggtgaccgc aggcagccgt accaatatgc agtatgcggc ctatgtggaa tttggaaccg
    19501 ggcctgtggg tgacgaaaag ggtacaccgc tggacagtga gctgggtata gtgcgcaagc
    19561 atgagccttg gactgcgtat atacccggct acggatttcg caggttgaaa ggccgcttgc
    19621 cggcgctatt tatgtataac ggcatgcagg aaatgcagcc ggtgattgca gagcattatg
    19681 gtacggctat acaggaggcg atcaagtgaa aaactaccgt gcagtgatcc gggatacctt
    19741 aaaatccgta cagtcggaca ttccctatga cattaagatg gcatttccgg agagcaaacc
    19801 ggcaggtaac ctgatcacat tttatgagat caccaataca ggcacggaac tggcgtgcgt
    19861 agatgtgatc gcctatcagg tggatctgtg gtttatgacc ttgccggacc tgttggaatt
    19921 gacggaaaag gtagacgagg ctttgacctc gctgggcctg atccggcaat ttgcgtcctc
    19981 ggacgcactg ttacatgacc ccagcggtta tttgcgcaaa tcattgcgtt acggccgtcg
    20041 ggttgataca agaaccaatc gactgataga ttaaggagga ttttatatga acgaaacaaa
    20101 gccggaacgc ggtcttgcgt ccaaaggcat tgaggtatat cccaactata ccggctccac
    20161 agccaagtgc ctgaactacg ccacccaaat cggcgatctg accaagggcg aacgggaaga
    20221 actggacgcc acttgctatg acgatgatgt ggaacacagc attaccggta ttcgcaagaa
    20281 agcagacgcc tttgaggtga cttttctgta caacgcaaag gacgccacat cggattatcg
    20341 ggtgctggca gctttggagg acgccggtgt gtccgtaccc attatggtta agctgccgga
    20401 cggcaccaag tttaacaact ctggtgtgcc cagcctgaag attaagggac cgggcgtaaa
    20461 cagcctgatg gaggctactg tctcttacaa gctggacggc gactggagca gagagttccc
    20521 cgccgcgtaa atcgactatt cgggaggcgg gcgactgcct ccccactttt taggaggaaa
    20581 tgacaatgaa tgaatcccat attgtaacca gaacatacga tttgcagctg aatggcggca
    20641 agactgtgca cctgcgtttg actgtagctg ctcagctgcg actgaaaaat aaattcaacg
    20701 aggacgccct ggatgtgatc ctgagcgctt ccagtgatcc ggagcggctc ctggctgtac
    20761 tggatgaggc cctgcatttt aacgatgatc ccaacggcga tctaaccggt gaggcgttgt
    20821 atgacgcgct ggtggacagc ggcgtcagcg gtatggacgc attctccagc attcttttca
    20881 agctggccca tgtatccggt ctgttgagtg acacccaggc ggaaaagctg tcctccggta
    20941 ttggcaaaat gctcaatgct gcttttgatg gcatggagca gacggcagaa agcgaggaac
    21001 agcccgcctc ctttccaggg taagtattgc accttggagg atatgatttt agaagccaat
    21061 gcttgcggcc tggcttttcc ggtcattctt gcaatgactt acggtgaatt aaagcgatat
    21121 atcctgttcc atcgtgaccg ggagcgcata cagtatcaaa atctgtcaca aatagcttat
    21181 atccaggccg gtgtgatcgc ttctattgtt gccggtgaag atatagaccc tgtgtatgaa
    21241 cgcttcccct attggactga ggaggatata ttggacattc aggcggctaa gacactggcc
    21301 tatttcaacc agttgtaatt agatcagaag gtgaggtgaa aaagtggatc aagaattggt
    21361 aacccgattt acggcagaca tcagcgagta taaaaagagc attacaacgc tccagggcga
    21421 gttgaaacag ttgtccggtg tgaccggcca agtgcgtgcg gcgaccgccc aagcgatgaa
    21481 ttccgcttat gaagatactc gcaagctggg taaacaggtg gaaagcctgg taaagacaca
    21541 agagcgcaat gtgcaagcgg ctacagcgag cagcgtcaag attatggatt actccaacaa
    21601 ggtggagcaa ttacagggca agctgaaatc gcagaacaaa gaatatgcct ccctggcagg
    21661 ccagttaacg gcggtgacct caaaatatcg agagcagcag gcttttttga acgattataa
    21721 agatggaatt gccggtgtca acaaacagca tgaggaattg gctgggttga ttcgcaccac
    21781 aagtagaata tcgacccgtt atatgacatt ggaggaaatt gaacagcaca gggccggatt
    21841 gcaacgcatg aaaaacgacc tggaggtctt caatgacgaa ctccgggatg tagggctgaa
    21901 tcccgataat ttgaaaacgg atacactcga taaactcaaa gcagaaattc aaagtgtttc
    21961 cgcacaaatg aaccagcaaa aaaatgctat ggcgcagacc acggctcaaa tcaataaagc
    22021 caacggcagc ctggcgatcg agaccacgcg gtataaatct ctacgcagta ccataaagca
    22081 gaacggcgaa gcgctgactg aaatgggcaa taagcttgac aacgctctgc aagaggaagc
    22141 cttcccaccg gttgaaagca aaatgaccaa gtttaaaaac aaggttaaaa gtctcggcag
    22201 cgcgtttgca accgtcggca gcaagacggg tgctgtattc ggggctatcg gtagggcaac
    22261 aggttccgta ttcggtaaaa tcgggtccgc agcgggcgcc gctttcggca aggtgcatag
    22321 tcacctgaaa aatatgcgtg cttcttccgg tacggccagt aagtctctgc tgaatgtggt
    22381 caagtctatc cgccgcatag gcgtggtatc gctggggttg aaagtgtgta aaaacatttt
    22441 cggtgagctg cgctcggtaa tcaccggtta tttaagtcag aatgaggccc tgaataaccg
    22501 tgtggaagcc ttaaaaaatg cctttgcaaa agctttggca ccggccatca atgtggttgt
    22561 ggggctgttt gaaaagctca tgccctatgc catgagtgtg gctaatgcca tcagcggctt
    22621 gctttcctct gtggggatcg cttcgcaagt aaatgccaca gccaccgctg tgggcaagac
    22681 cacaaaagag acgaaaaagc tatctcaagc acaaaaagag ttgtatgggt ttgaccaaat
    22741 tactaaggtc agtgatgatc agcaagacag cagctcgtcc aattcttctg cggccaagac
    22801 accggcagcg tccgaccagt tctccgctta tttggagaaa atcaagaacc tgtggaaaag
    22861 cggcgacttt gagggcattg gcgagcaggt tgcggcttcc tgcaataaag taatcgacaa
    22921 gatcaagaac ctggactggg acggcatacg gaaaaaggtc aatgatgcag tcagcggcat
    22981 tgccaatagc ctgaacggct ttgtacagga ctttgactgg gcaggtgtgg gtgagatcgt
    23041 gggacagggc gtgaatacga tattcagcgc actggacaca ttcctgacca cctttaagtt
    23101 cgaccagttg ggtgccgggc ttgcaagcaa cataaacggc ttggtgagca ctattgagtg
    23161 gggccaagtg gccaagacta tttcggatgc catcagtggt gtgttcaaga ccatttccgg
    23221 tttcttggaa aacctggact ggcgagggct ggctacggcg ctggagaatt ttatagccgg
    23281 tattgacttt gggggtatgg ctagctctct gtttgaggcg ctgggcgccg ccctgggtgg
    23341 tatttccgca ttcctcggca aactgattat ggacgccatc tccagtgtgc agacctattt
    23401 tggaggaaag atcaaagacg ccggcggtaa tgtggcccag ggcatttggg acggcattgt
    23461 tgacggtatt ggtgacgcag gaaagtggat caatgaacac atcttccagc cgtttctcaa
    23521 aggcttccag gaagccttta agatcaagtc accttcaagg gttatgaaag aacagggcgg
    23581 ctttatttcc caaggtctgt ttgacggtat cggcgatctg tggaaaaagg tcagccaaaa
    23641 attcaaagga tttaaggacg gcgttgttaa tttctttacc gggaaaaatg gcgttgtatc
    23701 aaaagtcacc ggccttggcg gtaagatcgt gaccggctta aagaacggcc tgaagaattt
    23761 gaaagccacc tttaccaatg cgttcaaagg ccccttaaac ggtgtgatca aactggtcaa
    23821 caatatggtt ggcaagatca atgacaagct gctgattagc gttggcagca cactgtctaa
    23881 tgtgcttagt gccctgggcg tgagcgtgac caacggccag taccagttgt tttctatacc
    23941 cactatccca gagctggaaa agggcggcgt gctgaaaaaa ggccaggtcg gtctgttgga
    24001 gggtaagggc gccgaggccg ttgtgccctt ggagcgaaac acccagtgga tcagcaaggt
    24061 agccgcaatg atggtgcaaa tgctgggtag cagcgggcag gcggtcaatg taacgatccc
    24121 ggtatatgtg ggcggtaagc atttaagcac ggtggtgctg gacgatgtga accaaacaga
    24181 aaagaaaggc cgtgacccag ttacggccac agcgtaagga gggacggtat gccactatat
    24241 attgacggta caaaaatgcc aaacccatca ttcaatgcca tatcctgttc agacgaaaag
    24301 gtgtggtcct ctaacacagg ccgctccaag tcggcttata tgaacggcag tatcgttcag
    24361 gttaaaaaaa caaggcagtt gtcattccca cctttgaccc gggcggagct ggacaagtta
    24421 aacggcgtga tcaacaatgc gagtaagccc tggcattcta ttaaactgga ggatacttcc
    24481 gggaatacgg tgttttcgtt caactgctac tttggtacgc ccagttggac agcctattcc
    24541 ggtgccaggg attgccggta tttcatcaac tacaaagtag atgccatcga gcgctaaagg
    24601 agtattttat gtacaagaca agcacagctt ttaaccaggc catcaaaaac ggggaacgga
    24661 tctatgtgaa ggttaaatgt ggcaatttca tttttggcta caacgatgag acggatccta
    24721 caagcccaaa tgagcaaaat aacattatgg agctgaatat tgaccgcagt atcagccatg
    24781 acgattacgc gctggcaaag tcctacgctt gtgggtgtaa ctgcgttctg tgggctgtgc
    24841 ccgccggagc cgtgcttcgc gggcagaaaa ccgtggtgta ctttggctgt atggtcaacg
    24901 gtgcagtgga gtgggtgcca atgggcgtgt tttatccgga aaaggtcact cggtccggcg
    24961 aatgtaccac tttggaaatg tacgaccaca tgtatgatct ttctatgccg tattcttccg
    25021 ccatcagcgg tcagcagacc cctttggcaa tcttaaaaga cctggcacgc cagggtaact
    25081 ttgagttggc tgccggcgtg gagagcaagg tctccggctt tggcacggta gatgtttctt
    25141 tgctctgcgg tacggaaaca gacgaggacg gcaagcagca ggttactgcc tataatgtga
    25201 atgacgccat cggttatgtg gccgggttct gcggctgtgc tgccgtcttt gaccgagagg
    25261 gcaagctgcg agtagacact ttctcccagg tatatgatgg tacggcagaa tacacggtga
    25321 cagacgacac ggtcacagag gtctctctgg cagagacgga caaaacctat ctggggatca
    25381 gctgcaacaa tgggaataaa aacattcttg cgccggatag tctgtcggcc aacagcgagg
    25441 ttctgtattt cgacaatccg ctgatcacca cccaggccca agcggaaaaa gtatttaacg
    25501 ctgtatctga tatgatctac atagatgatg gagaccaggg tgagactgta tttgacctgg
    25561 gcatacagta ccgaccggga agtatgacat tactcacggc caatccggcg ttggatagtt
    25621 tcgatgtgat cacctaccgg gacgataccg gcgatcacca tatccccttg atgggtgtgg
    25681 agtatgatta cgatggctcc gtcaccatgg atgtggccgc ccacgcccgt tcggaacagg
    25741 agggcagctc tgccggaagc attctttccc gcatgatctc taaggctatg cagcaggtca
    25801 cagcgccgtt ggcgcagcgc attcaggatg ctacggattc tatcacgaac gcagtgggcg
    25861 gttacgctgc tttgatcgac cgggacggcg atggcgtgtc agacgcgctt tatatcggag
    25921 agtacccggc agcggagggc aagaccaaag gccgctgcct gctgctgaac aagaacggta
    25981 tggccgtttc caccaccgga ctgcaaggtc cctttaagga ctttgcggtg tactacaaca
    26041 aaaaaaccaa ccagtattac ctgaatgcta cggacatttc agccggtaga ctctccggta
    26101 ttgagatcct tgtggataaa ggccgtgttg gtaattggat tatagataac gctactctta
    26161 cagagcaggg tggactgttt gcagattatg ttccggaaaa agacggaacg gcatatcgtg
    26221 tgtttttaca gcctgcattc aaatcggaca gtaaccctaa accggaaaac acttgggtta
    26281 tatctgtgca aaaggcagat gtgttgaatt acggtacagg aacatattct tacacatttc
    26341 gcgtgctggc caacggttgc gtcgatgtgg gtggtacatt aagcgtaaaa caaggcgcta
    26401 cctttagctc taatgtgaca ttaggcggga aattaaacgc accttccgaa cgagagataa
    26461 ttaacacggc ctctggtggt aataatttag tgatcggatt tgggcagtat gatctgggcc
    26521 tcaaaactta tttagagggt aacgatatat acttgagaat gcagcagtac ggcagcttgt
    26581 acatacaaat gggaccaaaa gacaatgttg aaaccagatt caaactttct aaatctcaat
    26641 ggacaataaa cggagatact gcatatcggg atacgatcac ttctgctggc ggatttatga
    26701 ttgatgcaaa tagtggaaaa aacggattgt acttaaacgc aaaaagcaca tggatttata
    26761 acgctgcgac aatcacaggc aatctgacgg tgcgtggaga tgtaacgctg aatttcaaat
    26821 cttcaagtgg taccatgcca ctggttgtaa acacaagagg cgttattacg gttgcaagct
    26881 catcggaacg gtacaaggag aacattaagc cggtagaaga cgctgtgctg gatccgagcg
    26941 ggctttacga tgtgcaggtg tgccagtaca attacaagcc agaatacaag gacaacgaat
    27001 tggtcagcgg gacgcagatc ggcgttattg cagaggatct ggacaagcat taccccaacg
    27061 cagtgatcta tgacagtgaa gggagacctg aaagctggca agatcgtatt atgatcccgg
    27121 caatgcttaa gctcattcaa gagcaaaaac agcagttgga cgatctgcgg gcagaggtgg
    27181 atgcattgaa agcaaaactg taaacaaaaa aggcggacag gcaattgcct gtccgcttgt
    27241 ggttataaat attggcgagt tttagaattc tcctcaggaa atataaactc tttgccatgt
    27301 tgatcgatga atattagtgt gctaatcctg cctccatatt cgtcgggatc aagcgttgca
    27361 catttgttcg ttgcccagta atctccatca tctgaatgga taacttcgcc aatggctccg
    27421 actggcttcg ttcgtttagt ggttgtttct cttgtgtctg ttactattgc ggctggggct
    27481 actgtgccat tcctttcggt gcgatacact acttgcggtt gcgtggtagt atgcttcttc
    27541 tttttcttct tagtggttgt gggctttgta gttgttgtgg ttgcggtcgc ctctgtggct
    27601 gctggttctg tagtagtctc tgtgggctgt gtagtaacac cagccagtgc actggataca
    27661 gcgtgatcta ccagactggc tgtctcctga tcctgcactc gatcatagtg cacccacaca
    27721 ccgataccga cccccaccgc cactacaacg gtcacaacaa ggatccacac cttggcctta
    27781 gacttcatct tcatctctcc tttcactccc caccatacca cacttccccg cagattgcaa
    27841 gaaaacagga ggcgattccc atgtaaaata caaattgcag tcaactgcaa acggcggctt
    27901 aggcacgctg tttttttatg tcaaaaagga ggattttatg cagacattaa atattaaggt
    27961 cacccagcag gcggtgatct tacaaaacaa agacccggtg acagctgaga atgtcaatca
    28021 gatccgctgt gtggtagagc tggatccggc atacgccgat ctggtcgtgc gggtgtgcat
    28081 gaacggccag tttgccactg tggtggatgg acagtgcttc gccccgccgc tgcaagaggg
    28141 aatgtgccgc ctgggcgttt acggctatgc tgtggatggc gagcagttgg tgcagcgtat
    28201 aagcccggag ccgtgcgtgt tttatgtgcg ccctggttct tatgacccgg cagctgtgga
    28261 gacggacgca ccggatccaa cggagttgga gtcttattac gccaaggtgc aggcactgct
    28321 caaggatatt ggtaagggtg tgaatggcac cacttatacg cccagcgtgt ccgcagcggg
    28381 cgagatcagt tggaccaatg acggcggaaa ggacaatccg gaaccggtga acattaaagg
    28441 cccaaagggt gacacaggtc cccagggcgc tcctggtaaa gatggagagc gaggaccgca
    28501 gggcgaaccg ggaaaagacg gcgcagcggg tccacagggt ccccaagggg agccgggcac
    28561 agagggtccg caaggctcac aaggtgagca aggtcctcag ggcgaacgag ggccaaaagg
    28621 tgatcctgga cctgcaggcg ctgatggcaa ggactatgtg ctgacggaca cggacaaaac
    28681 cgacattgcc gccaaggtgg agatccagga tggctctgtg actacgaaca agctggcgga
    28741 cggtgttgtt accggtgata aggtcagttc actggccatt gaggccaagc atattaagcc
    28801 gcgtacaata accggcatgc ggctggctct aaaaacggtc acagagaacc tgttaagtga
    28861 tgagttgcaa accaaactta ccagctgggt gggcactctg gcacaagcgg caggcgatgc
    28921 ggtcacctta cacgaatggt ggaacatctc tgagttctgc ccctatgtgc tgaatgtgga
    28981 ttatgacacc cagggcacca ttacattgca cgctgacgac gctaagagcg gcgatcatgc
    29041 cttgaccttg cgcagcgggg cgctggtgtc tttctttgaa gaagatggcg tggagtgtgc
    29101 cacagtcaca caatctgatt ttggtattgc ggtggtccgc cgagctgcgg acggcagcgg
    29161 gacggttacc ctgccgactg cgggcaacac cggctctgtt gagacctggg agaccgtgtt
    29221 taccaaaaca tttgacgccg atacaacgga caaacaaaac tggattttgt ctaagccgtg
    29281 cagaaaaatt aagttgcgca tggttagcgt tggaactact accaatagta gtgctggaga
    29341 ccaaactgta tatttgaatt cgtacacatc tgagacttac atacccaatg cgtttcgttt
    29401 cgatgttgca aaagataagg gaagcttcgt tgttgcagag gttgaattga ctgctgacat
    29461 ggtgcgtgta atgcaaaaca aatcagataa gtcaagtggc ttcaacccag ctgatgtcat
    29521 ggaaaaaggc tgtatatggc ttagcaacaa ggttaacttc aacatattca aggatgtgga
    29581 ggctcacggt gcgattaagt cgttaggttt tccaaccaat ggacgaacaa ttggtgcggg
    29641 cacgcaagtt gaagtattgg gggtggcaaa atgagcatcg agacagaaag ccgcattgcg
    29701 tttttgaagt ctgagctggc ggaaaccgac tacctgtgtt tgaaatttac agatggtgcc
    29761 ttgtccgagg atgagtacgc accgatccgc cggcagcggg cggcataccg ggcagagatc
    29821 aacgccctgc aagggggtga tagccgtgag tgacgctata atcgtagcta ttgtgtccgg
    29881 tgtgttttcc ctggcaggat atttatttgg caattataag agtcaaagca agaccatgta
    29941 ccgaatagat cagctggaaa aaaagcagga caaacataat acgctgattg agcgtatgta
    30001 caatgttgag gatcgcatac atgtgcttga gaataagcaa gctgttgcgg atcatagaat
    30061 taaagatttg gaggacaaca aaaaatgaaa gtgacaaccg gaacgatcgc acgcaccgct
    30121 gtactggtgg tgtcgctgct gaatgtattg ctcaatgcct ttggcaagaa ccctttgccg
    30181 ttcagtgacg atgaggtgta caccgccgtg tcaacggtgg tggcagtagt agcttccctg
    30241 gctgcctggt ggaagaacaa cagcatcacc aaggcagctt tgaaagcaga tgagaccttg
    30301 gcactggagc ggacggagac agcagagagt gaggcggtca gtcatgagta agctgtatta
    30361 ctgccggcag acaaccgaaa agtgcaaatc tatcagatac ccaagcaaat tccaccccta
    30421 taaatacggc acttccggct gtatctatac cagtggttgc ggagtgtgcg ccagtctcat
    30481 ggtgctccat aacttcggct ttaccgggct ggatactgct gcctggacgc agaagtgcct
    30541 ggttatgggt gcacgcagcg cagagggaac ggatatggac accatcaccg cttacctgga
    30601 aaaatactac ggcgttctca gcaagcgtgc aaagacagtt gaggagctga agaagcacct
    30661 gaaaagtggt ggcaaggcca ttgtgtgcgt atccggtggc ggcaagcagc tgttctccaa
    30721 cggcggccac tatatctata tcggcggcct ggacaagagc ggtaatctga tcgtcttaga
    30781 tccgtactgg tatgatggta agtttaccat gaccgcaagc cggcggaagt acaccaaggt
    30841 gaagaacgcc cgggaagtgt atgtacagcc taccgccctt gcttccgaca tcagcggcat
    30901 ttggctgttc accaacgcca agggtgccaa gacagtgtat gcggaaagtg atgtaaatta
    30961 ccgcaaggca agccccaagg cgcccgccat taagccgggt acatatacca ccacagtagt
    31021 gcgtggtatt tacaagggcg caggcgcagc caccggacgc aagaaggtca aggacctgac
    31081 cacggacggc cggcgacacg ctacaagcag taagtcgaaa gaagacgcta tgtttcgggc
    31141 aggcacaacc atcaccgtgc tggagacaaa gctgctcggc accggtaacc tatgggcgcg
    31201 ctgcccctcc ggctggctgt gtgtatggga aaaggatatt gaccgtaaat tcatcaagta
    31261 aagcagaaag cccaccgtta tccggtgggc tttctgtgtt ttttatcaaa aaaatatgac
    31321 aaaaagataa aaaaattcat gtttttattg aattttacat actcttatga tagaatgcaa
    31381 ctgcaaatta gttgcaaaga ggtggaaagg attgagccag tttgaaaaac tctgggaccg
    31441 gtttttgtta gttccaagtg attttaccta tgatgaatta agaaaaatca tgaaacatta
    31501 cggttatagt gagaataata aagggaaaac atctggttct cgagtagtat ttataaagag
    31561 ggatgatgta gaaaaaacga caatatttct tcacaaacct catggatccg atgcgtatgt
    31621 tagaaaagct gcgattagaa gcataattgc tgctatggaa aggaatggtg atattaaatg
    31681 agcaatgtta ttcagtacaa agggtatttt gcgaatgtgg aatatagcca agaagatcaa
    31741 atccttttcg gcaaaataga gggcattcgt gatttagtca catttgagtg cgaaaacgca
    31801 ggcgaggtgg aacaagcttt caaagatgct gtggacgatt atttggaatt ttgcgaagaa
    31861 gagggcaaag atccgaacaa aagctttagc ggctcattca atgtaagagt aagtccggaa
    31921 ttgcataggg atatatgggc ggcagcgacc aaacgcaata tgacattaaa tgcgtatgtg
    31981 aatgaggcgt tgcatacttc actgaaaaaa gtgggcgatt ccaatattgt gtttgttttt
    32041 ccatcaagac cattacagga aaagagtata tcaaatcttt ccgtaaataa agacgcctat
    32101 gaatcggttg aaaatggatt ttcatgtggt gtaagcagaa atctaattat gagtcgaggt
    32161 gtaaatcaat gagctataat ttgaaattac aaacatatct tatgagcaag gtgtctattg
    32221 ataccaaact aatcaaagga gaaaaagaaa cattagttat agaatgttcg gcttctccga
    32281 gatttcctac taacgacggc aataatactt tgctgcttgc ttttaatgca tccatatatg
    32341 aaaaagataa gagggacact gagaaaattg taaatgtgga tgcggagttc gtttatgaat
    32401 gcaacatgca ccctgagaat acaaaagagt tgcaggacta cattcgtgaa aattgccttg
    32461 ctgaaataca ggacatagct ttcgagcata tcaataagat ttttgaagct atgaacttta
    32521 ctgggctaaa aatagaggca agtgagtaag ttgcaatttt taccaagttc aatgaaaaac
    32581 gcttgacaac acatcttcct ttgtagtata acgaaaaaca aaggaggaat gaaaaatgat
    32641 tgtggaagat accaaggatt tggttgaaac tgcggactat gtgatcatcg aagctgtttt
    32701 agtggatgat ggattgcgtt acaaacaact ttctgttggc attaaagccc aaaacggtga
    32761 tattatccgc ataattccaa tatcgacaat gatgatgtga gaaaaggccg tgcagttcac
    32821 aagactgttc ggccttttta ttttgttcga aaaataagtg tgtgcacttt ctgaaaaaat
    32881 ggttgatttt tttgtactct atcgctacaa taaaagtgaa ggagtgattg tgatgttgag
    32941 tgtattcgat gtggcaacat atatcctgca aaagcatggc gatatgtcca gtatgaaatt
    33001 acaaaagctg tgttactatg cacaggcgtg gtctttggtg tgggatgatg caccactatt
    33061 tgacgaggat tttgaggctt gggccaatgg tcctgtatgc cccgagcttt ttcacaaaac
    33121 acaaggtcag ttcattgtcc atgcttctga tgagcaaggg gatgtgagcc gcttgtccga
    33181 taatcaaaaa gattccatta ataaagtgct ggatttctat ggcgataagg acgcgcaatg
    33241 gttgagtcag ttaacacacc tggaagaacc ctggaagtcc gctcggcgtg gtgtacctat
    33301 gggtatggga tcttctaaca tcattagtaa agattctatg gctatgtatt atggcgggct
    33361 cgaagcataa gaaaaagcat actgcgtgcg cttataacgg gttgcaagtc aaaaaagagc
    33421 cgacagcccg cgatttttat acaaagaagc aaccgacctc tatcgctcag ccagagagtt
    33481 acctttctga aaatccatct tggaatttta gctttaggga tacagcgcat tgggcttttt
    33541 cgtctgaaca tgtcggaatg gatatttggg atgaaattat tccaaaatta gaagattttg
    33601 agagcatgac ttggagcgat attttgattg ccgccaaaaa acaaaaccat agcatttctg
    33661 tgtcggattt gcatgcagat gcacaaaaat atttagcaca aaggcgggtg gagtcggaat
    33721 caatcgtgtc cttgcgattg ggcgggagaa agcgcatata cggtatgcta ataggttcta
    33781 catttaatat tatctggtat gatgaagagc atggcgacaa cagtcggtgc gtttgcagat
    33841 caaaaaagaa gcatacataa gtcacaacat ttggccgggc agttcacaag actgttcggc
    33901 ctttttctat acctaattat atctaaatgc aataaagagg cccggatggg gaactggg
//
LOCUS       Prophage_in_PurF_locus_XieH_2016__YSZC12003_36005_NODE_238_length_99923_cov_5.91259_(Phage_only)       36021 bp    DNA     linear   UNA 14-APR-2020
DEFINITION  PurF Prphage only.
ACCESSION   geneious|urn:local:
VERSION     geneious|urn:local:.:oj-c422o39:1
KEYWORDS    .
SOURCE      
  ORGANISM  .
FEATURES             Location/Qualifiers
     misc_feature    complement(240..1265)
                     /note="Geneious type: TIGR02225"
                     /standard_name="TIGR02225"
     misc_feature    1267..1437
                     /note="Geneious type: PKI"
                     /standard_name="PKI"
     misc_feature    complement(1439..2095)
                     /note="Geneious type: NTase_sub_bind"
                     /standard_name="NTase_sub_bind"
     misc_feature    complement(2114..2590)
                     /note="Geneious type: TIGR02209"
                     /standard_name="TIGR02209"
     misc_feature    complement(2623..3267)
                     /note="Geneious type: HTH_19"
                     /standard_name="HTH_19"
     misc_feature    3414..3620
                     /note="Geneious type: TIGR02531"
                     /standard_name="TIGR02531"
     CDS             3681..3851
                     /codon_start=1
                     /standard_name="CDS"
     misc_feature    complement(3841..4218)
                     /note="Geneious type: DUF2513"
                     /standard_name="DUF2513"
     misc_feature    4630..4812
                     /note="Geneious type: HHA"
                     /standard_name="HHA"
     CDS             4809..5012
                     /codon_start=1
                     /standard_name="CDS"
     misc_feature    5022..5327
                     /note="Geneious type: Vps55"
                     /standard_name="Vps55"
     CDS             5320..5556
                     /codon_start=1
                     /standard_name="CDS"
     CDS             5549..5776
                     /codon_start=1
                     /standard_name="CDS"
     CDS             5776..5910
                     /codon_start=1
                     /standard_name="CDS"
     misc_feature    5894..6373
                     /note="Geneious type: Sipho_Gp157"
                     /standard_name="Sipho_Gp157"
     CDS             6384..7013
                     /codon_start=1
                     /standard_name="CDS"
     misc_feature    7015..7536
                     /note="Geneious type: NinB"
                     /standard_name="NinB"
     misc_feature    7533..7817
                     /note="Geneious type: DZR"
                     /standard_name="DZR"
     misc_feature    7814..8212
                     /note="Geneious type: SSB"
                     /standard_name="SSB"
     misc_feature    8222..8956
                     /note="Geneious type: Phage_rep_org_N"
                     /standard_name="Phage_rep_org_N"
     misc_feature    8966..9280
                     /note="Geneious type: TIGR00122"
                     /standard_name="TIGR00122"
     misc_feature    9277..9717
                     /note="Geneious type: RusA"
                     /standard_name="RusA"
     CDS             9865..10530
                     /codon_start=1
                     /standard_name="CDS"
     misc_feature    10535..10771
                     /note="Geneious type: DUF551"
                     /standard_name="DUF551"
     misc_feature    10771..10956
                     /note="Geneious type: Neil1-DNA_bind"
                     /standard_name="Neil1-DNA_bind"
     misc_feature    10975..11328
                     /note="Geneious type: TIGR00576"
                     /standard_name="TIGR00576"
     CDS             11334..11426
                     /codon_start=1
                     /standard_name="CDS"
     misc_feature    11451..11864
                     /note="Geneious type: TIGR02473"
                     /standard_name="TIGR02473"
     misc_feature    12070..12273
                     /note="Geneious type: TIGR04554"
                     /standard_name="TIGR04554"
     misc_feature    12597..13673
                     /note="Geneious type: DUF4417"
                     /standard_name="DUF4417"
     misc_feature    14234..14608
                     /note="Geneious type: TIGR02984"
                     /standard_name="TIGR02984"
     misc_feature    14584..15867
                     /note="Geneious type: TIGR01547"
                     /standard_name="TIGR01547"
     misc_feature    15869..17422
                     /note="Geneious type: Phage_prot_Gp6"
                     /standard_name="Phage_prot_Gp6"
     misc_feature    17426..19042
                     /note="Geneious type: TIGR01641"
                     /standard_name="TIGR01641"
     CDS             19030..19263
                     /codon_start=1
                     /standard_name="CDS"
     misc_feature    19387..20049
                     /note="Geneious type: DUF4355"
                     /standard_name="DUF4355"
     misc_feature    20065..21180
                     /note="Geneious type: P22_CoatProtein"
                     /standard_name="P22_CoatProtein"
     CDS             21197..21322
                     /codon_start=1
                     /standard_name="CDS"
     CDS             21362..21748
                     /codon_start=1
                     /standard_name="CDS"
     misc_feature    22042..22536
                     /note="Geneious type: TIGR01725"
                     /standard_name="TIGR01725"
     CDS             22533..22901
                     /codon_start=1
                     /standard_name="CDS"
     misc_feature    22914..23357
                     /note="Geneious type: Phage_tail_3"
                     /standard_name="Phage_tail_3"
     CDS             23413..23850
                     /codon_start=1
                     /standard_name="CDS"
     misc_feature    23870..24145
                     /note="Geneious type: ICE2"
                     /standard_name="ICE2"
     misc_feature    24171..27044
                     /note="Geneious type: TIGR02168"
                     /standard_name="TIGR02168"
     CDS             27167..27424
                     /codon_start=1
                     /standard_name="CDS"
     misc_feature    27436..29979
                     /note="Geneious type: Peptidase_S74"
                     /standard_name="Peptidase_S74"
     misc_feature    complement(30019..30561)
                     /note="Geneious type: Mucin"
                     /standard_name="Mucin"
     misc_feature    30642..32522
                     /note="Geneious type: Collagen"
                     /standard_name="Collagen"
     CDS             32522..32704
                     /codon_start=1
                     /standard_name="CDS"
     misc_feature    32697..33050
                     /note="Geneious type: DUF4127"
                     /standard_name="DUF4127"
     misc_feature    33053..33319
                     /note="Geneious type: Holin_SPP1"
                     /standard_name="Holin_SPP1"
     misc_feature    33312..34229
                     /note="Geneious type: Peptidase_C39_2"
                     /standard_name="Peptidase_C39_2"
     misc_feature    complement(34278..34700)
                     /note="Geneious type: SecB"
                     /standard_name="SecB"
     misc_feature    complement(34721..35116)
                     /note="Geneious type: HTH_3"
                     /standard_name="HTH_3"
     misc_feature    complement(35094..35507)
                     /note="Geneious type: Gp49"
                     /standard_name="Gp49"
     CDS             35758..35913
                     /codon_start=1
                     /standard_name="CDS"
     misc_feature    35758..35913
                     /note="Geneious type: S1_1_and_10ncbiHomologs"
                     /standard_name="S1_1_and_10ncbiHomologs"
ORIGIN      
        1 gctgtatatg gagagttgtc cgagctggcc gaaggagcac gattggaaat cgtgtaacat
       61 ctaaacgggt gttcgagggt tcgaatccct tgctctccgc caaaaatgcc ccgaatggcg
      121 cgtgattacg cgaaattcgg ggttttcttt ttttgctttt ctctgttttg cacttgtggc
      181 aatttgtgtg ccaatgttgg tgtttgacgg catttttgtc ttacttttgt cttactcgtt
      241 caggaagaaa caaagtcgtt taactgctcg gcggtacgct gtgctctgct ctgtcgaatg
      301 tgggtgtaca catccatagt cagttctacc ttggagtgcc ccagtagctg ggcagcgtcc
      361 ttggccgata gatcggcgtc aaagcagatg gtggcaaagg cgtgtcgtaa ttggtgcggg
      421 gtgagcgtca cgccggtagc ttttcggtac gcccgccatt ggctgttgaa ttgtgagagg
      481 gtaagcggct gtccgttgcg gctgaagata taaccggatc cgggtggcag tgcgtttttg
      541 agcggcgcca ataatgggat cgtgcgtatg ccgctatctg attttgttcg atggcaaatg
      601 gtaggcttgc catactcata gactacgact ttggatatgt ggatcaggtt ggcttcgcgg
      661 tctatgtcct cgtaccttag agccagtgct tcgccacgcc gacagccagt ataaagtata
      721 agataagcga acaatccaaa ggacacatct acggattgct tgactttctc tatatccgcc
      781 tcgttgggca gcgcacgcgg cgtttttgga gcaccttttg gtatcttggt aaccgttgtc
      841 gggtttgtac ttaaaatgcc ttgtagaacg gcgtagtcga atatttgagc ggctacgatc
      901 tttcgcaggg caatggtgtg cttggcatac cccttcttgc ccatgtcgtt tagaaaacgc
      961 tgcaattcaa gagtggtaat atcctttatg agctgctgcc caaaagcagc ttgcaggtca
     1021 cgcaggggtg cctggtagca atcgtatgta taatgcgcaa cttccgcctc gtgcgctgcg
     1081 ttccattggt cagagatagc ggagaaggtg gggttgatca agcgctctct tacttttgtg
     1141 gcgtcagaca gtaaccgggc ttgcttttga tccagttcct ttttgctgtg gccgtagacg
     1201 gtttggcgct tatagctgcc gtccggctgg accacattca cctttctttg catatatttc
     1261 ttcaaaatgt accactcctt tgcgggcagc gccgaaaaag ggcgcaaaaa tgccctgctt
     1321 gatttatcgg cagggatgtg gtacaatatc caatattggg taggttatgt actgcatatc
     1381 ctgcttatcg gctctatcct gttggcgcag ggtagggctt tttttatttt gttgtgattt
     1441 actctaactt cccggccaac gcctggaatt gatggagata gttgtctttg atgtcctcaa
     1501 agatcttggt ggcctctgcg tcatcgtaca ggtgcgtggt caggttgcga gcgttcagga
     1561 tctctaccca caccaggtcg ttatccacaa ggccgtcagc aaaggcttgg cgcataaccg
     1621 gcttggggct gttcacttcc gtatagccct gctccagcag atactcacgg caggttttcc
     1681 acgccagctc ggtgcagaat tcaaagcgct ggatcacacc gtcacgcacg gtggaattgg
     1741 gcagcttgtc atagtcggca atggcctcct ccaggcgctg cactgcgtct ttgaatttgt
     1801 cccgcttttc ttcatatttg ctcattaagg atacaccgtc cttttctata ttctgaagta
     1861 gcttggggtc tgtgtccgct cggacaaaga ccaggtcaaa gtccaacagg gtaggcagat
     1921 cttcaatggc ctgggcaagc tgcgcctgcc gtcctcggtc gtctataccg tagatagcca
     1981 ggtcgatgtc gctgcgctgc cggttgtcac cacgtgcccg ggagccgtaa agcaccacct
     2041 tagccgcgcc gtactgccgg ccgatttttg caatttgttt gtagagtttg tccatagggt
     2101 tataccttgc cgcttaattc ttgaagcact tggggcatgg cttgtagcca agtctttttg
     2161 cgtcgtcttt ggtgaacaca cggaacgatt tggtttctgt aaaattctta caggagtatt
     2221 gatgataata cttttcgtcg ttagtgcaaa cgatgtatcg cttatagaat gccagttcaa
     2281 gcacattctg attgttacta gaaaacatga actcacggtc tttgatttcc gaatcgtatt
     2341 tttctttcaa atcgtcatac tgtgtattga cagcgttcaa tgatctttga actgcattcc
     2401 tttccgatct cagttggcgg cactctgcat ttttatatat ggcaaagccc gcagcaattg
     2461 ccgcaatgat aaaggcaact acagccaggc tgataactgc tttcatttgc ctgtccaact
     2521 gctgacgctg cttggcaccc ggaacattta ctatattcac ttccacatcg ttatcgtcag
     2581 aataattcat gcattttccc tctttctttt ttcattatga ttttattgtt cgatctcgcg
     2641 gacaagcagg cgaggaatgc caagaacatg gcattgctcc aggtcctcgt ttcggatagt
     2701 cttaggggtg tactccgggt tgataggaat aagcttcacc cagtcttcac cgtccacata
     2761 ttctatcttc ttcaatgtag ccatatcgcc gtcatagatg atggcgccga tctcaccgga
     2821 gcggttcatg gtgctctgct tcaggatcag caccttgtcg ccgtccatat actgcgggta
     2881 catactgtca cccttaacag agagtacaaa gaagtcatcc cggctgcggc catgcagata
     2941 agacttaggg atctccaccg tctcgccgct ccagtcctcg tacgcagggt agtcataccc
     3001 ggcggcaatc tcaccaatta ccgggaatat cacagtatct tctgtcactt ccggggcact
     3061 aaattttgtt tcccaaccca ttaaataatc gggagttgta ttcagcgcat tggcgattgc
     3121 ttcaatcttg cttgatggaa tattagtaat aataccgttt tcgtatttat gtattgtttg
     3181 ttttgtagtg tgaatgcgag ctgccaattc gtcttgcgtt agatttttgt ccagccgcat
     3241 ttcttttatt ctttgaccaa tagtcattta tggcacctcc tttttctaaa ttatacaacg
     3301 cacagagtaa cctgtcaaga aatatttttc aagaaaattg caagaaataa cttgacaagt
     3361 tacattcacg gtggtacaat gagagtaacc tgataagtta cggaggtgat aacatgctga
     3421 acagggcgct attcaaagca gaattggtca agaacggata cacatttaag tcgatggcaa
     3481 atgagatcgg tatttcagag cggacatttt ccacgagggt aaaaaccggt gacttcggct
     3541 cttctgagat tgacattatg gtcgatcgtc ttcacatcaa ggacccgaga cctgtttttt
     3601 ttgctcaatt agtaacctga caagttacta ttggccagcc tttagataag cagcaggcag
     3661 ttaaagcgag gtgaataaaa gtgattgttg tattggttct tatttccact gttgcgatga
     3721 tcagtgcact gatggcgcat tggaggctaa gagcggttct gtactatttg actgataaga
     3781 acatccaatt caccgaagtg gatatggaga agtgcctgcg ccaggtgctg gaacaccaat
     3841 tcaaacggta ggtggattaa gcaacattga tgataagaca ctggttgcga cggatgagag
     3901 aacattcaga gaagcagagg caaatttgga agcaattttc tttgtttttc tccatatatt
     3961 gtcatctcgg atgttatcca gcagatcgtg acctggcatg aggatggatt ccacaaaata
     4021 tgttggtgtg gtgcatagat ctgcaaccga gacggccttt atgtatccgg cctctgacag
     4081 caagctgatt gtatacaaga tttcttcaga agtgtatggg cctatttgaa ttgtagaggc
     4141 gtctaagtgg tcgttgtaac cgagatgttc ttcaaggtag atcagtacct ctcttacaca
     4201 gtctttgttt aatttcatct gatttcgtcc tttcgtcata ataacatcat tatagcaacg
     4261 attcacaacc aatgccagtc ttttgggcgg cggcagaact aagcaggcag cgggactttt
     4321 tcatttcttc tctttcttct tttctttttt gtcaaattac cccctatgtt cctgcttccg
     4381 gtgcccaccc acccaacatc acatttatcg ccaacggcac ttctgccgtg cagcgggcag
     4441 cttgcggctc tgccgcttgc ccaaagggct ggcaaataaa aaggaccgac tgctggcaca
     4501 gtcggtcaaa ggagttgata gtcaaaaggc atacacacat atcaacacct atagtatagg
     4561 cgttgagaga gaaaaagtca aggcatacgg acaatccggc cttgcgtaac tttaattgag
     4621 gtgaacgaaa tgaagaaaga actgaccacc gtgatcatgg ttatggtgga cggcaaggtt
     4681 aagcccttgg aggacttgac ggaagaagaa cacagccgca tgctggcggc gatggcgcac
     4741 cggctcacag agagcatgag cgactactac gcccagcacc cggatgaggt aaaggagttg
     4801 gcaaagatat gagagaaaaa gaagggttcc gggacaacct ggaacgaatt gacgcggcgt
     4861 tccccgggcg ggaaatgctg aatgtcagcg aggtgtcccg ctttaccggc ttggaccgtg
     4921 gcaaagtggg tgctgactgg caggaacact tttgccgtgt gggaagaagt aagtacatga
     4981 gcaaggtgac ccttgcccgg ctgctgagtt aggaggacgg tatgacgaaa cgagaaaagg
     5041 cagggatagt gctggtgatc accggctttc tgctggtgat gttgggctgc tgcttggtgg
     5101 cggacaacct ctattggtgg gtgtccgttg tgatcagcgg caccggatgt gcgctaatag
     5161 ctctggcggt gttcgtgctg cccaaggacg aggacgagcc ccggcaggac aagcagctga
     5221 tggttgaaga tgataaggat agagtggtgc tgctggcacc gctgacagat tttgatgtgg
     5281 cgtatctacg cgccttaaaa ctgggaaagg acaataacaa tgagtaatga atatatggat
     5341 ttggtgatca tgaccaacgg caaggtgtgc cgtgctcctg ggttcagcga aatacggtcc
     5401 ggttacagag tggccgtgca gggctgtaca tacgatgtgt tggaggctgt gtctgtacct
     5461 gtgagcgagg ctctgctgac gctgcctaag gcgtatgggt tcgttcgccc gctggagtat
     5521 gacgaggaca agcaggagga gaatgccgat gtatgacaaa gaggcgggcg tgatcgcctg
     5581 tgacagctgc gacattgcca ttgagggtta tgggttctcc atcggtgcgg gcaacgatga
     5641 gcccagcggt agctactgct gggaatgtgc ttgcgagaag ctggagcagc tgctggacga
     5701 gagcaacaag gaagcgacca ttgtgcggcg cagcgaaaac tggcttcgca gctgctacga
     5761 cctgggggtg atctgatgac cagcgcagag atggacaagt ttgtgcagga ctacggcttt
     5821 tgcccccaag actgcgaccc ggaggagcgg gcagaggccc gcattgtact gaatatagac
     5881 aaaggagaac gatatggcga cactgtatga actgaccggc caggcagccc agctgatgga
     5941 gctgcttgaa gccggagaga ttgatgaaca gacggtccag gacacattgg acagcatgat
     6001 ggtgccggag aagctggagg actacggtat ggtgatccgg cagctgacgg cggatgtgga
     6061 ggactacaag cgagaaaagg acttcttcgc tgaaaaacag aggcgggcgg acaacgccat
     6121 taagcggatg aaaaagacac tggcacagta cctggctgca acccagcagg ataaggtgca
     6181 ggccggacga ttcgtgctga ccagtacatc gagcaagtcg gtggatgtgt tcaatatggc
     6241 agcggtgccg gcagaataca tgcggcccca gccgcccaag gtggacaagg tgtcaatccg
     6301 aaatgctctg ttggcagggg agacggtagc cggtgcggcg ttgattgaga cccccggctg
     6361 cgtgatcaag tgaggtgaat ggaatggaga acatgaagat atatgatgcg gtgcgcaagg
     6421 ttccggacag cgccaagaag aacattagag gtggccgctt aaagggcatg actgatatta
     6481 acccaatgtg gcgtattaag gcactgacgg agcagtttgg cccttgtggt atcggttgga
     6541 aggtggaagt cagccgcaca tggcaagatc tgggcgcgga cggcgtggtg actgtgtatg
     6601 tgcaactgct actctatgtg aagtacaacg atgcatggag cgcccctatt ccgggtattg
     6661 gcggttcctc gttggtggcc aaggagggta gcggcctgta cacctccgat gagtgctaca
     6721 agatggctta tacggacgct ctgtctgtgt gctgcaagat gttagggttc ggtgcagatg
     6781 tgtactgggc agctgatcgg acaaagtacc agcaggtgca gcctcaggac gcgaagaaag
     6841 aacaagcacg gcggcaggca gcggagaaga tcagcccgga ccaggtggtt attctgaaag
     6901 aaaatgcaga gaatgagcgg gtcaaaaagg ccttggccta ttacaaggtg agccgtattg
     6961 aagatctgac ccggcaccaa gctgatcaaa tcttcatgaa gctgggccta taagatgaaa
     7021 attgaattca aaaaagctga cctggttccc actatggcca aggtgggggc gttcattgag
     7081 tccctggttg ataaggaaga gtatgtgctg gagatcaagc caagggttaa gcaccgcagc
     7141 ttagacgcca ataggtacat gtgggcattg atcggcaagc tgcaagcgga gttggccaag
     7201 aacgatccgc atatcaccaa ggacgagata taccagggct atgtgcggca gtatggcaag
     7261 tctgtggact accaactgcc ggacagtgcc gtgaatgcca tgacgaaatc atgggggagg
     7321 aacggcctgg gatggacagc ggagaaggtg gacgatggta tctacccgcg cacctcgttg
     7381 gtgcgcttct actacggcac cagttgctac ggaacgaagc gcatggctcg gctgatagat
     7441 gccgtggtgc aggactgcaa agcactgggc attgagacta tgccgtcggc ggagctggcg
     7501 cagctgatgt ctgcttggga ggaacggaaa cagtgaagaa gagcattatt cagccggaag
     7561 agcagcggca gtgctacctg tgcggctctg tgcgggccct ggagcgacac catgtattcg
     7621 gggcatataa cagacgaaaa agcgagaaat acggcttgac ggtgctcctg tgccataatt
     7681 gccacaacga gccgccgaga ggtgcacacc actgcaagca gacgatggat tatttacatc
     7741 gggtggggca gcaggcattt gaagctgcct acccggacaa ggactttata tctatttttg
     7801 ggaggaatta tctatgatta acagtgttgt aattatgggt cgactgacct acgaaccgga
     7861 gctgagagcc acgcccagcg gcgtctccgt tgtgcggttc caggtggctg tggaccgcaa
     7921 ctatcagaag gcaggcgagg atcgcaagac ggactttatc gactgcaccg cctggcggca
     7981 gacggcagaa tttgtgtgca aatacttcca taaaggctcc atgatcgccg tggagggctc
     8041 tttgcagaca gacaactata cggaccagaa cggcgagaaa cgcaagagcg tgcagctggt
     8101 ggccagccag gtgtccttct gcggctcaaa ggcagagagt ggcgcgcaga ctgcagcacc
     8161 cgcaccggac gcagagtttg agccgattga tgatgacgac ctgccgtttt aaggagtaga
     8221 tatgagcaat cagggttggg tgaaagccta ccggcaactg ctggattggg agtggtacac
     8281 cgatgtaccc acattcaaac tgttcttgca tttattgctt atcgtcaaca gggagccgca
     8341 gcaatggcga ggccaaacgc tgagcagcgg ctccgtggta acctccatca gcgctttagc
     8401 aagcggtagc gggctgtcag atatgcaagt gagaacggcg ctgaaacact tgcaaaaaac
     8461 tggcgagatt tccaagaatg taacaaacaa aaataccgtt attatcctgc gtaactacgc
     8521 caaatatcaa gggtcagcag acgataggca acaagcagat aacaatcaaa taacaaacaa
     8581 acaacaaaca gataacaatc aaataacaag cgctttctat aaacaagaat gcaagaatga
     8641 aagaatagag aaggggagag agcgcgcgag cgcgtgcacg cccgcaaaat tatatggcga
     8701 gtttaagaat gtgcgattaa ccgatgagga gtttgcaaag ctgaaaaagc aattcccact
     8761 tgactggcaa cggctaatca agaacttgtc cttccacatt cacaacaccc acaagaccta
     8821 ttacgaccac ttctctgttt tgcagaagtg gggtgcagag gacaggaaga acagcggggc
     8881 attgcaaagc ccgccgtcct acgacctgga gcagatcaag cgggacacca tgaacaacac
     8941 agacatcaag ttttaggagg agcctatgga actgaacaaa ctgacaccac ggcaggcgtt
     9001 gatctatgac gcactgatcc cgcccggcat gccggttagg ggcaaagagc tggcgcggcg
     9061 aacgcgcatt agcgagcggg acctgagatc ggagcgtaag gctatgcagg aacagggcgt
     9121 gcccattgtc accggagact ttgggtacat gctggtggat gagaacaacc cggagccact
     9181 gctgcggtat gccaagcggc tgaacgctca cggcgatgaa gagctggcca cggcagcaat
     9241 ggcccagcag atctatgaaa ggctggtgac agcaagatga tagtacgatt gacgatacag
     9301 ggagagcccc agggcaaggg acggcaccgg gctgtgcgcc ggggtgacca catagctaca
     9361 tatacgccca gaaagaccaa ggactacgag gacgaggtgc ggttctgcta ccggcaggaa
     9421 tatggagatc tgatggcttt tgctgtggac gagccggtca gtgcaacgat cattgcagcg
     9481 tttggcattc ccaaaagtgt aagcaaaaag tgtaaggtgg agatgatggc cggcagtgtg
     9541 ctacccacca aaaagccgga cacggacaac atcgccaaga tcgtgctgga tgcattgaac
     9601 ggcctggcct acccggatga caagcaggtg gtggagttgc aagtgttcaa gacctatgac
     9661 ttggatggct atgtggaggt cgagctgcgg aactggagga cacggacaga tggctgaaca
     9721 atgtgcattc tatgtgcgct gtgatcgctg ccggtatggc cgcaacctgg gcagcaatga
     9781 atacggctgc cgcaaacacc tggcaccgga cggaaagacg atacacaggg ggcggtacag
     9841 ctgcgagaat gggagggaaa aggaatgaat gtgttagtag cttgtgagga aagtcaagaa
     9901 gtatgtaagg ctttcagaga aaaagggcat aacgctttta gctgtgatgt gcaagagcca
     9961 tcgggcgggc accctgaatg gcacattttg ggtgacgctc tggaagccat taagggcggc
    10021 acagtcgtaa ccatggacgg acaggtgcat gatgttggga agtgggattt tctgattgca
    10081 cacccgccgt gtacatattt gacgtcggcc ggcgcgatac gcctttttaa tcgcgatcat
    10141 acggtaaaag actggaacag agaacggctt ggatgggaag cgcggcgctt cttcttgcaa
    10201 ctgctgtatt ccggtgttga aagaatcgtt gtggaaaatc cgtgtccgct ccggtggttc
    10261 aacttgccgg agtataacca gatcattgag ccatatatgt ttggcgatcc gtggaaaaaa
    10321 cggacatgcc tctggctgca aaacgttccg ctgttgattc cgacaaacat cgtaaaacct
    10381 gaggggctat gggtcggcag cacctccggg cgggagcaca gcactggaag ggtaaaatcc
    10441 gagtacatcc tgaaatcaaa ccgggacagt aaaacccgcg ccaagacctt ccccggtatt
    10501 gcaaaagcaa tggctgaaca atgggggtaa cacaatgtgt acaggaatga caagctttaa
    10561 ccggccggac ggctggatca gtgtaaggga caggtttcca gaaacaatgg aaaatgtact
    10621 tgtgtatgac gatgatgttg gaattgccgt cggatttttt gcccaccata ctgcaagttg
    10681 gtttgttttc aattttcttg atgaaggtaa aaaaccaacg gttactcatt ggcgagaatt
    10741 acctgacccg ccgagaatgg aggagaaata atgaaaaaac gacacgactg cgttaattgc
    10801 gattttatga aatttcttga agataatagc gggcgaatta tttacttctg tatgtttgac
    10861 caaagcgatg cttatcttga tgaagttgga atttgctgtt ggtgtgagtt ggacggattc
    10921 gcagaagaat tgtattgcga gcaaaccgat gaatgaattg aaaggagaaa caaaatgaag
    10981 aaagcaatgt tgagccagcc gatggctgga aagagtgagg cggagattat cgctacaaga
    11041 gaaaaagcaa tccaagcatt gaaggaaaga ggatatgagg tcgtgaacac gctgtttact
    11101 gatgagtggt acagcgataa ggcaatgaaa gaaagaggtg ttgtcaatat cccgctgtgc
    11161 ttccttgcca agtcgctgga gaatatgagc aagtgccacg ctgcttactt ctgccgtggc
    11221 tgggaactgg caaggggttg tcagatcgac actccggatc tggtgctggt ggacaagctg
    11281 gcagacaccg aacgcggcaa cggcgggttc gggagtacag ggaggtgagc aggatgtgta
    11341 cagcagcaca aatcattctt gtggccgggg cggtcattgt tgcatttttc ggcgtgatcg
    11401 gctttggtcc gaactttaag aaatgagcgg aataaaaagc aggaggaaaa atgacgaaca
    11461 acgaaaagaa ggaatggctg caacgctatc gggagtgctg ggcggaggtt gagattacac
    11521 aacaggagat cgaagaactg aacagccggg cgcaaaagat cacggcttcc ctctctccca
    11581 cgccgggagg cgggcagcgg gcagatttta ccttgacggt agatcgcatt atagaactga
    11641 aagagaagct ggaccaacaa gtccggcttg ctctgttgca gcgggcagaa attgaggctg
    11701 ctattgagca ggtacgcagc ccgttgcacc ggcgtgtgtt gcgtcggcgg tatttgaacg
    11761 gtgacacttt tgagaagatc gctgtagacg aagatattac atacaatcac ctggtctctc
    11821 gcattcaccc gcagtccctg gatatgctgg aatgcgaaaa ataaaaaacc actatgcaat
    11881 gcatgttgat gttatagtat gcaggttgcc gtctgtgtta tagtataaac tgccaaacag
    11941 attgaaagag cgttccaaac ggtgcgctct ttggtttttg catttgtgtt ttcccttcct
    12001 aaaatgcggt tactacgagg cctgttttca gatgtgctat aattatggtg agcagaaagg
    12061 aggagaaaaa tggacgataa aaaaagaatg cgaattgcgg aaatttccct tattgttacc
    12121 gcagcttctt ttgcacttgg ctcaattctt gatttaatgg aatttcggga aaaataccca
    12181 aaacagtcag atgaagcact gattattgcc ggtgttattt ttgtggtcgc tgtcgtaggt
    12241 attatcttgg caatcaagaa caacaaagag taatgcatga atttgagtaa tgcgcgaatt
    12301 cactacataa aggaggtaag tagcgtgggt aaagagacct taacacctaa acaaaggctg
    12361 ttctgttatg aatatgtgct cgaccataac gggaaacggt ctcaccaggc tgcttacccg
    12421 aattgtatgg cgcccgggag cgcagaaagc caagcaagcc gattgctaaa gcgtgctttg
    12481 ctggcgttgc cggcaggatt atgtaaccgc tgggtattgg ctgcgccagg tgggcgacag
    12541 caagaaggaa ccgtgcgaca aatgcggtag aggcggatac acttacgagg tgctttgtgc
    12601 gaacagaaaa agtaagaatt gaccaaatac ggccgtaccg gaacaacgct aagattcata
    12661 ccaaggatca ggtggagcag atcgcccagt ctattcttga atttgggtat aacgatccaa
    12721 tcgctattga tgaggataat gtgatcattg aaggacacgg cagatggcag gcacttaagc
    12781 agctggctgc tacaaatcct gcgtttaaga cgatcgatgt tatccggttg ggtcatttat
    12841 ctgatgagca aaagaaagca tacattcttg cacacaacca gcttacactg aataccgggt
    12901 atgatgagag cattctcaat ctggagcttg gctccattat tgacattgat atgggccaat
    12961 tcgggtttga actgccgggt gatttagtta ccgtggatca tgatgcagac gacagcgagg
    13021 aagacgactt ccacagggac aatacttaca aaatgtataa cctggatatg atcgacacag
    13081 atcggactac cggctattat caaatgccga cactggagaa gtgtgcgtat attccaaagg
    13141 acctcatcgg ctttaattac atgatgagca gcaaagccaa gaatgttggc gtccattgct
    13201 ttgtggatga ctaccagttt gagcgccttt ggaacaatcc gcacaagtac ctggacaaga
    13261 tcctggaata tgacgcattc ttaacgccgg atttcagcct gtatctggat atgccaagag
    13321 caatgaagat ttggaatgtt tttagaagcc gtctgatcgg ccagtttttg caagattacg
    13381 gggtggaagt gatccccacg atcagctggg cggaaaaaga aacatttgat ttttgctttg
    13441 atggtgtggc ccgagggtcc gtagttgctg tgagtaccgt tggtgtaaag cagagcgatc
    13501 aggccgcaga gatatggcgg cagggtatgg atgagatgat caagcgcatt cagccgccag
    13561 taattttggt gtatggcggc gctgtcaatt acgattatca cggtgttgaa gtgcgctatt
    13621 acgataacaa ggtgacggaa cggctgagag ctacagacgc acgaaaatct tgaaaagata
    13681 aggagaatac ggtataatgg gcggcagagg ggccagcagc ggaatatccg acaaaggtgt
    13741 gcggtacggt caagaatatc gaagcgtatt agaatatggt aatatcaaat tcgttaaaag
    13801 aaatacagga aatacaacag ctccgcttga aacaatgacg cgtggtagag tatatgctac
    13861 gatcgatgct cacgacaatg taaaatatgt gtcatattat gacaatgaga ataaacgaag
    13921 caaaacaata gatctggggc acaagcataa tggcttggat cctcatgtgc accatggata
    13981 tgagcataat gaaaatgatg gtccaagtgg cgccgctagg ctgacacagc aggagaagaa
    14041 attgcttgac aagatactgc atgtgtggca gaatagatag tgttgcgatg ggtaatagtt
    14101 tagtaggtga acgcttccat cgtgttgagg gctccgttca agtcggggtg cccatcgcaa
    14161 tgccaatagc cgttgacaaa atgtcagcgg cttgttttat gcccaaaaca agaaaatgcg
    14221 aaggtggtaa ggaatggggc gacccaggaa agaaatagat caaaagcagt ttgaaagcct
    14281 gtgtgccttg caatgtacca aggtggagat ctgtgctttt tttgagatca cggataaaac
    14341 gctggacgcc tggtgcaggc gcacatacag aaagcgtttt tccgaggttt tccaagaaaa
    14401 aaggtgcaaa gggaaaatat ccctgcgccg gaaccaatgg cgactggcag aaaaatccac
    14461 ggcaatggcc atattccttg gcaagcagta cctggagcaa acagaaacgc cgacagtgga
    14521 agaaccgcag gagacggata atccgttgat agaagcaatt aacaaaaatg caagcaggat
    14581 ggaatggaac gaagaagaaa aagaatagtc cgtaaattcg catttcagcc gtttacggaa
    14641 aagcagatga aagtgctcac ctggtggtcg gacaactcac cggtgcagga ttatagcggt
    14701 attatatgcg acggtgccat acgcagcggc aagacactgg ttatgagtct gtcttatgtt
    14761 ctgtgggcaa tgcacgcctt caacggctgc tgcttcggta tgtgcggcaa gacgatagcc
    14821 agctttcgca gaaatgtgct ttcctttctg ttgcagctgc tggaggagca ggggtacagc
    14881 gtaatctata ggcgcagtga aaactgtatc accgtgcagc gtggcagcgt gagtaatgac
    14941 ttctatgtgt ttggcggcaa ggacgaaagc agtcaggact tgatccaggg catgaccctg
    15001 gccgggtgcc tgtttgatga ggtggcgctc atgccgcaga gctttgtcaa ccaggcaacg
    15061 gcacggtgct ctgtgtccgg ctccaaattt tggtttaact gcaatccgga taatccgcac
    15121 cattggttct atcaggagtg gatcctgccg gagaagcgca gagaaaaaag aatactgtat
    15181 ctccacttta ccatggagga caatgcctct ttgactgaag aggtgaaagc ccggtacaga
    15241 actatgtacg cgggcgtttt ttatgcccgg tatattctgg gcgaatggaa gacagctgag
    15301 ggactgatct atgatatgtt tgatgaggag cgccactgta ttgcgctgcc gccggagagt
    15361 gagctacaag gttctgccta tatcagtgtg gactacggca ccttgaaccc caccgtgttc
    15421 ttgatgtggc gcaaatatca cggcaagtgg ctgtgcacca aggaatatta ctattccggg
    15481 agagagaacc ataaacaaag aacggacgca gagtatgcgg acgagatgat ggcctttatc
    15541 ggcgatacgc cgtatacctg cgtagtggtt gacccttcgg cggcttcttt cattacagaa
    15601 ctgcaaaggc gggggctcaa ggtattaaag gcggataacg cggtgctgga tggaatccgt
    15661 accgtatgta cgctattgca gcgggcggat ctgctgttca gcaaggattg cacccgtacc
    15721 attgcggaat tttacgccta ccgttggtac gacaaagcgg cggaggcggg ccgggacgaa
    15781 ccggtcaaac aggacgacca cgctatggac gctatgcgtt actttgtaag cacggcgctg
    15841 gggcggatcg taacaaggag gacatagaat gatactttac atgaaccggc gcgatgtgcc
    15901 gaaccttgac cggggcgagt tgccttctgc ggtgatcgat tatgtgatcg gtaaagcaaa
    15961 taaatatgaa agacggtgtc gcaccctata tggtcggtat atcggtgttc cacagcttca
    16021 ccgtggagat gaagaggatg atgtgcgggc agaggccaac tatgccaagt atatcgtaga
    16081 tattattcgc ggctacttcc taagtgagcc ggtaaagtac gattgcaacg accgggacaa
    16141 gaaagacagt caggcgcagc tttccctggt gtctacggtt gaggccaagc tggatcggca
    16201 aaacggcacc ctggttcgcc acaacgctgt ggatgaggac aaagacggcc tttgcgattt
    16261 gtgcggaaag aagattgaca tttccgccgt tatggcggcc taccatagtc agaatatcgc
    16321 taccgtagat caacgaaacg gaaaggccat gggtatatat ggcgaaagct gtgagctact
    16381 atatgccagc acagaggagc aaccacgccc gcgatccgca gtatatgcgc cggatcagat
    16441 cgtgctggtg caagatgata ccgtggagca caaggatctg tttgcgctgt ggtttgagca
    16501 gcgggaacgc acagatcgca gccggtacta tgcggtaaca gtctatacgg ctacccagta
    16561 tcagcagtac gaaagcacct cactggataa agaaaactat gtgtacaacc cggtgggtgc
    16621 accggtgcca cacttctttg atgaggtgcc ggtggtgtgt tatgagaaca acgaggagag
    16681 acaaggcgac tttgagcagg tggccaacct gatagacgcc cgcaatgagc tgctgtccga
    16741 tcgtctgacg gacaagcgca agtttgtcaa ttctatttta gctgcttatg gtgcggtatt
    16801 gccgccggag acgatggcag ccgcaaagca ggatcacttt gtagatggta ttccacagga
    16861 cgcccggttg gaatatgtgc aaaagacctt tgatgagaac gcattaaagg tgctggacga
    16921 tacgttggta tcggatattc ataagatgac tttaaccccg gatatgacag atcaggcatt
    16981 tgcaggcaac gccagtggcg tggcgctgaa attgaagctg ctggccttgc acctgcttgt
    17041 aaaaagcaaa atgagtgcca tggaggcggg cttaaagaaa cgctggagat tatataacaa
    17101 ctggctggcc cataacggaa ttgacccggt atccgtggac gatgtggata ttgtgttcac
    17161 tgtggccctg cccattgatg aggcgcagat cgtgcagatg gtgtgcacct tgaagaacgc
    17221 cggactggtt gatgatcaga cgctgctgtc gctgttatgg ttcgttaagg acccggcgga
    17281 ggccgtggaa aatatgaaac agcaaaagca ggagaaccag cagcagtata tggacagctt
    17341 cacagccaac acagaggata aggctgacga aaaggaacag tcggcagatc aggaacagca
    17401 agacaaagaa aaggacgctt aacctatgaa agcagcagag tattggaaaa ggcgaacggt
    17461 tgacctggaa cacctgctgc aagcgcgcac caccgctaca atggtggagg tcaaccgtat
    17521 gtacgcccag ggtgtagagc agctcaacga gcaaattgag cgtattctcc gccggtatgt
    17581 taaaaacggt cagatcagcc aggcttatgc cttgcagctg ctgagcgcag gccaaaccgc
    17641 agaggagcgc cagcgtctgc tggaacagct acaacagact aaggaaccac aggcacggcg
    17701 tgaattgatc gctatgctgg acgctcctgc gtatgcggac cgtatcagcc gtttgcaggc
    17761 tttacagaac gctattcgtg cggaagccgt agccatgggc gtgcgggagg aacggctggc
    17821 gaaagcgcga ctgacagata cactcaaaca agcatactac cgcactatat ttaacgacca
    17881 aaagcgtaat tgtctatatg actttcgctt gatcagtgac cgccgtgtac aggccgcact
    17941 tacccataag tggagcggca aaaactattc cgatcgtgtg tggaagaata acgccgcctt
    18001 ttgcaagcgc ttgcagcgca cgattgaggt gggttgtatg accggcatga ccctgcacga
    18061 tatggaggag cggttgctgg aggactgcat aggtgcagat agcgacagcg ggcaacgcta
    18121 ttgtgccagc cgcctgatcc gtaccgaggt caatcacttc tccaatcagg gctttttaga
    18181 gggctataaa gcagcgggca ttatccggta tcggtttatg gccactctgg atttgcgcac
    18241 ctccgccatc tgctgccagc tggacggcaa gacctttttg gtggaagagg caaaagaagg
    18301 tgagaacctg ccgcctatgc accctttctg ccgcagtatt accgtgccgg tggccaataa
    18361 ccgcacaggc acccgctggg ccagggatcc ggtaaccggc aagtccatga ccgtaccggc
    18421 agatatgacc tacgcccagt ggtatgagaa gtatgtggag aaaaatggcg gcgttattcg
    18481 tggcgcaaga ggcgtagata aaccggccgt ggaggaacag gcagaagctg tatatcttgg
    18541 ccaaatcaat ccgcagtctg agcaggaacg caatgcctat gtgaaccggt ttgttacaca
    18601 gtatgagcac gccgatgagg agcacatgct ggtcattgac cgcaccggaa aagtgtattc
    18661 cgttaccagt caccagccgg attatatcga cttaaccggc gttgacattt ccatgaaagg
    18721 cagttacaat atacataatc acccggcgga tcaaacgcag ttttcattca gtgatgaggc
    18781 ggatgttccc agtatgattg ccgatggcac cagcgtgatg gaagcctttg accataaata
    18841 ccgctaccgc ctggaacaga tggacggtgt gacgctggaa gagtgggaag aagcaaaaga
    18901 acaagcaaaa gataatgttt cttcgacgat gatgagaaaa aatcttggac tcttagacta
    18961 tgaagaaaat gcaaagcaca tactgatcga ggagacctgc cgtattttag ggaaaggagt
    19021 gtataccaga tggaagaagt aaagattagt gaggaagaac tggctgaact caaagcgctt
    19081 gatcacgaat atgcaatccg ggaaagaaaa atcagtaaag catggttggc ggcgcacccc
    19141 ggagtatcca ggggggagtg caatacgccg gaaatgcggg cactacgaga agagaaaaaa
    19201 caaaaatact ttgaaattgt ggagaaatac gaaaagctat ttcaagaaca agcaaagcaa
    19261 taaataatcc aaagtgagca gagctgctat gcagccctgc tctttttata cccattttca
    19321 ggctatgcct gtgggaatat atcatttaac gaaccggcag cgtacggttt gggaaaggag
    19381 tcagcaatga caaaacacaa tgccgagatg gaaaacagca gagaacagag ccgggtgtgc
    19441 gcacgcctgc cgctgaacct ccagctgttt gccgaagata ccggcgaaaa tggagcagac
    19501 accaacgcag agggggcagc gggcgacacc ggcgccaact ccgatggggg caacaccact
    19561 ccgacatttg acgaactgct gaaagacaaa aaattccaaa gtgaatttga cagcagggtc
    19621 agcaaggcgc ttgccacggc cagagccaag tgggaagaaa gcgccaaaga gcaggcggac
    19681 gaagccaaaa aactatccag tatgaacaaa gaggagcggg agcggtataa cctggccaag
    19741 gatcgccagg catttgaaca ggaaaaggcg gcctttgcca agaagcagtt ggaaacggct
    19801 gttgcggctg agctgctcca gcgtaagctg cctgtgcagt ttgccgcaat cctgaccggg
    19861 aatgacgcca ctgcctcgca aaagaacctg gagatttttg acgccgcatt tcaagaggca
    19921 gtacaggccg ccacaaccgc caacctgcgg ggcaaggact tgccgccggc aggtaaggaa
    19981 gcagcgggcg acaatgtacc gcccacagac ttccgcgcct atgaggcgtg gagaaaaaat
    20041 aacggctaat aggaggaata agaaatgccg aatacgattt taacacccaa tgtcattgcc
    20101 aatgaggcac tgatggtact gaaaaacaac ctggtgatgg ctaacctggt ccaccgggac
    20161 tatgagaacg aatttgtgaa ggttggcgac acggttactg cccgccgccc aagcaagttt
    20221 gtagccaaga actttaccgg cgctgtggat ccccaggatc tgaacgaggg cggtgtaccc
    20281 gtgaagatgg accggctgcg tgatgtgact gtgcagatca cttctaagga aatgtccttg
    20341 gatctgcgcg acttctctgc tcaggtgatc gaaccggcca tgaccgccat cgccagcgcg
    20401 gtggacgcag atgtattggc gactgccgta gagggcgccg gtcgcaccgt gaccgcttcc
    20461 ggagagagcg caaccaagcc cattaaggat attgccaaag tgggcagcta tctggacttt
    20521 gccggtgtgc cggttcagaa ccgccgcctg gtactgaacc cctcgcacaa ggtgctgtat
    20581 gctacggacg acaacctgtc caaggtgtcc tatgccggtg acggcaacgc cctacgggac
    20641 gcagaactgg gtaaggtgta caccatggac acctacatga gccagaacgc accgtatccc
    20701 tacggttatc tggacaatgc cgttggtact gccaagactt ataaggtcag tggtactgcc
    20761 ggtgagagca aggtggcgct gtcctctgtg actgctgcta ctgccacggt gaaaaagggc
    20821 gactgcttta ttgtggacgg ctatgtatac cattttgccg cagacgctac ggctgccagc
    20881 ggcgcggtgg ccgaggtggc tattgaccag cccttgcacg ctacactgtc tggaaaggac
    20941 gccactgtga tctctgcgcc tacatcagta gggttccacc gcaacggcgt ggcactggtg
    21001 acccgtccta tggatctgcc gatgggtaac aagaatgcct atgtggcttc tgcggacggc
    21061 ctgggtgtgc gtgtggtttt tgactacgac agcacccaca agatcgacac cgtatccttt
    21121 gatattctgt acggcgtgac cacgctggac aagaatatga tcgtcaaggt gcagggctaa
    21181 gcccggggag gtacaaatgg aaaaggtaac cgttgtacag ggcaagaccc aagtggtcat
    21241 tgatcggagt tgtctgccgg cttatttgaa tgccggttgg cagctgcaag aaaaagagga
    21301 tacaaaaaag ggcgccaaat aaggcgcctt ttcttatggg gtgatatgtt tgactgatga
    21361 gatgaaaaac aaggctctgc ggctgctgcg ggccgctgcc gggcgttacg acaagatatg
    21421 cgaggcctgg tacgcacacg ccggtgaaga gctggatttg cagctgtttt tggatatggc
    21481 agaggacgat tgcctgacct atttgggcac gcaagagctg ccgccggtgg taacggccac
    21541 cacgctggca aaacttgctt ttgtgcactt gaacggcgtt gtacaggatc gggattatgg
    21601 cgtaaagagt gcgtcctata cggagggcag cgtatctatg agcgagacct ataccacccc
    21661 tgcggagcag gagacagcca ttgccgacct gctccagccg tacaacagat acagggaggt
    21721 gcgcacctgt gaaagcaaaa acacctaagt cgtggactgt aaaatcacgg attttctccg
    21781 cacagacgat cagagacagt gcctacgact ttgagcagaa cacatacagt gctacacctg
    21841 ccgttttgta tttgtgctgg cagccggtat ctgcttctgc ccctattgag gagcgggggc
    21901 gggtgctgtc tgccgggtat caagccgtgt tgtatgaccc tgtgggcgta cggcccggcg
    21961 acctggtaca ggcggatggt ataggttggc tggaggtgga gaccgtacag cggttcctac
    22021 attatcggtt gttgacagcg aatgccacag agaggagggc acctggtgga aacaaacatt
    22081 gagattgaaa agctgagtgc ctatgccaag acgctgcaac gcaccgcaga tcatctgctg
    22141 gacaacttgg agcggcagat gttgcaggac gcagaggata tggccggccg tcagcgcagc
    22201 aactgcccgg aggacaccgg actgctgcgg gagtctatcg ccgccttttg cgagcgtgac
    22261 ggtgatcggg tgaccgcagg cagccgtacc aatatgcagt atgcggccta tgtggaattt
    22321 ggaaccggac ctgtgggtga cgaaaagggt acaccgctgg acagtgagct gggtatagtg
    22381 cgcaagcatg agccttggac tgcgtatata cccggctacg gatttcgcag gttgaaaggc
    22441 cgcttgccgg cgctatttat gtatgacggc atgcaggaaa tgcagccggt gattgcagag
    22501 cattatggta cggctataca ggaggcgatc aagtgaaaaa ctaccgtgca gtgatccggg
    22561 ataccttaaa atccgtacag tcggacattc cctatgacat taagatggca tttccggaga
    22621 gcaaaccggc aggtaacctg atcacatttt atgagatcac caatacaggc acggaactgg
    22681 cgtgcgtaga tgtgatcgcc tatcaggtgg atctgtggtt tatgaccttg ccggacctgt
    22741 tggaattgac ggaaaaggta gacgaggctt tgacctcgct gggtctgatc cggcaatttg
    22801 cgtcctcgga cgcgctttta cacgacccca gcggttattt gcgcaaatcg ttgcgttacg
    22861 gtcgccgggt agacacaaga accaatcgac tgatagatta aggaggattt tatatgaacg
    22921 aaacaaagcc ggaacgcggt cttgcgtcca aaggcattga ggtatatccc aactataccg
    22981 gctccacagc caagtgccta aactacgcca cccaaatcgg cgatctgacc aagggcgaac
    23041 gggaagaact ggacgccact tgctatgacg atgatgtgga acacagcatt accggtattc
    23101 gcaagaaagc agacgccttt gaggtgactt tcctgtacaa cgcaaaggac gccacatcgg
    23161 attatcgggt gctggcagct ttggaggacg ccggtgtgtc cgtacccatt atggttaagc
    23221 tgcctgacgg caccaagttt aacaactctg gtgtgcccag cctgaagatt aagggaccgg
    23281 gcgtaaacag cctgatggag gctactgtct cttacaagct ggacggcgac tggagcagag
    23341 agttccccgc cgcgtaaatc gactattcgg gaggcgggtg accgtctccc tactttttag
    23401 gaggaaataa caatgaatga accccatatt gtaaccagaa catacgattt gcagttgact
    23461 gcaaacgaga cggtgcactt gcgcttgacc gtggctgccc agctgcgact gaaaaataga
    23521 tttaaggagg atgccctgga tgtaattctg agcgcttcca gtgatccgga gcggctcctg
    23581 gctgtactgg atgaggccct gcactttaac gatgatccca acggcgatct gaccggtgag
    23641 gcgttgtatg acgctttggt agacagcggc gttagcggcg tggacgcatt ctccaacatt
    23701 ctcttcaagc tggcccatgt atccggtctg ttgagtgaca cccaggcgga aaagctgtcc
    23761 tccggtattg gcaaaatgct caatgctgct tttgatggca tggagcagac ggcagaaagc
    23821 gaggaacagc ccggctcctt tccagggtaa gtattgcact ttggatgata tgattttaga
    23881 agccaatgct tgcggcctgg cttttccggt cattcttgca atgacttacg gtgaattaaa
    23941 gcgatatatc ctgttccatc gtgaccggga gcgcatacag tatcaaaatc tgtcacaaat
    24001 agcctatatc caggccggtg tgatcgcttc tattgttgcc ggtgaagata taggccctgt
    24061 gtatgaacgc ttcccctatt ggactgagga ggatatattg gacattcagg cggctaagac
    24121 actggcttat ttcaaccagt tgtaattaga tcagaaggtg aggtgaaaaa gtggatcaag
    24181 aattggtaac ccgatttacg gcagacatca gcgagtataa aaagagcatt acaacgctcc
    24241 agggcgagtt gaaacagttg tccggtgtga ccggccaagt gcgtgcggcg accgcccaag
    24301 cgatgaattc cgcttatgaa gatactcgca agctgggtaa acaggtggaa agcctggtaa
    24361 agacacaaga gcgcaatgtg caagcggcta cagcgagcag cgtcaagatt atggattact
    24421 ccaacaaggt ggagcaatta cagggcaagc tgaaatcgca gaacaaagaa tatgcctccc
    24481 tggcaggtca gttaacggcg gtgacctcaa aatatcgaga gcagcaggct tttttgaacg
    24541 attataaaga tggaattgcc ggtgtcaaca aacagcatga ggaattggct gggttgattc
    24601 gcaccacaag tagaatatcg acccgttata tgacattgga ggaaattgaa cagcacaggg
    24661 ccggattgca acgcatgaaa aacgacctgg aggtcttcaa tgacgaactc cgggatgtag
    24721 ggctgaatcc cgataatttg aaaacggata cactcgataa actcaaagca gaaattcaaa
    24781 gtgtttccgc acaaatgaac cagcaaaaaa atgctatggc gcagaccacg gctcaaatca
    24841 ataaagccaa cggcagcctg gcgatcgaga ccacgcggta taaatctcta cgcagtacca
    24901 taaagcagaa cggcgaagcg atgactgaaa tgggcaataa gcttgacaac gctctgcaag
    24961 aggaagcctt cccaccggtt gaaagcaaaa tgaccaagtt caaaaacaag gttaaaagtc
    25021 tcggcagcgc gtttgcaacc gtcggcagca agacgggtgc tgtattcggg gctatcggta
    25081 gggcaacagg ttccgtattc ggtaaaatcg ggtccgcagc gggcgccgct ttcggcaagg
    25141 tgcatagtca cctgaaaaat atgcgtgctt cttccggtac ggccagcaag tccctgttga
    25201 atgtggtcaa gtctatccgc cgtataggtg tggtatcgct ggggctgaaa gtgtgtaaaa
    25261 acattttcgg cgagctgcgc tcggtgatca ccggatattt aagtcagaac gaggctctga
    25321 ataaccgtgt ggaagcctta aaaaatgcct ttgcaaaagc tttggcaccg gccatcaatg
    25381 tggttgtggg gctgtttgaa aagctcatgc catatgccat gagtgtggct aatgccatca
    25441 gcggcttgct ttcatctgtg gggatcgctt cgcaggtaaa tgccacggcc accgctgtgg
    25501 gcaagaccac aaaagagacg aaaaagctgt ctcaagcaca aaaagagttg tatgggtttg
    25561 accaaattac taaggtcagt gatgatcagc aagacagcag ctcgtccaat tcttctgcgg
    25621 ccaagacacc ggtagcgtcc gaccagttct ccgcttattt ggagaaaatc aagaacctgt
    25681 ggaaaagcgg cgactttgag ggcattggcg agcaggttgc ggcttcctgc aataaagtaa
    25741 tcgacaagat caagaacctg gactgggacg gcatacggaa aaaggtcaat gatgcagtca
    25801 gcggcattgc caatagcctg aacggctttg tacaggactt tgactgggca ggtgtgggtg
    25861 agatcgtggg acagggcgtg aatacgatat tcagcgcact ggacacattc ctgaccacct
    25921 ttaagttcga ccagttgggt gccgggcttg caagcaacat aaacggcttg gtgagcacta
    25981 ttgagtgggg ccaagtggcc aagactattt cggatgccat cagtggtgtg ttcaaggcca
    26041 tttacggttt cttggaaaac ctggactggc gagggctggc tacggcgctg gagaatttta
    26101 tagccggtat tgactttggg ggtatggcta aatctctgtt tgaggcgctg ggcgccgccc
    26161 tgggtggtat ttccgcattc ctcggcaaac tgattatgga cgccatctcc agtgtgcaga
    26221 cctattttgg aggaaagatc aaagacgccg gcggcaatgt ggcccagggc atttgggacg
    26281 gcattgttga cggcatagga gatgctggaa aatggattaa agaacacatc ttccagccgt
    26341 ttctcaaagg cttccaggaa gcctttaaga tcaagtcacc ttcgagggtt atgaaagaac
    26401 agggcggctt tatttcccaa ggcctgtttg acggtatcgg cgatctgtgg aaaaaggtca
    26461 gccaaaaatt caaaggattt aaggacggcg ttgttaattt ctttaccggg aaaaatggcg
    26521 ttgtatcaaa agtcaccggc cttggcggta aaatcgtgac cggcttaaag aacggcctga
    26581 agaatttgaa agccaccttt accaatgcgt tcaaaggccc cttaaacggt gtgatcaaac
    26641 tggtcaacaa tatggttggc aagatcaatg acaagctgct gattagcgtt ggcagcacgc
    26701 tgtctagggt gcttagcgcc ctgggcgtga gcgtgaccaa cggccagtac cagttgtttt
    26761 ctatacccac tatcccagag ctggaaaagg gcggcgtgct gaaaaaaggc caggtcggtc
    26821 tgctggaagg taaaggcgcc gaggctgttg tgcctttgga gcgaaacacc cagtggatca
    26881 gcaaggtagc cgcaatgatg gtgcaaatgc tgggtagcag cgggcaggcg gtcaatgtaa
    26941 cgatcccggt atatgtgggc ggtaagcatt taagcacggt ggtgctggac gatgtgaacc
    27001 aaacagaaaa gaaaggccgt gacccagtta cggccacagc gtaaggaggg acggtatgcc
    27061 actatatatt gacggtacaa aaatgccaaa cccatcattc aatgccatat cctgttcaga
    27121 cgaaaaggtg tggtcctcta acacaggccg ctccaagtcg gcttatatga acggcagtat
    27181 cgttcaggtt aaaaaaacaa ggcagttgtc ctttccacct ttgacccggg cggagctgga
    27241 caagttaaac ggcgtgatca acaatgcgag taagccctgg cattctatta aactggagga
    27301 tacttccggg aatacggtgt tttcgttcaa ctgctacttt ggtacgccca gttggacagc
    27361 ctattccggt gccagggatt gccggtattt catcaactac aaagtagatg ccatcgagcg
    27421 ctaaaggagt attttatgta caagacaagc acagctttta accaggccat caaaaacggt
    27481 gaacggatct atgtgaaggt taaatgtggc aatttcattt ttggctacaa cgatgagacg
    27541 gatcctacaa gcccaaatga gcaaaataac attatggagc tgaatattga ccgcagtatc
    27601 agccatgacg attacgcgct ggcaaagtcc tacgcttgtg ggtgtaactg cgttctgtgg
    27661 gctgtgcccg ccggagccgt gcttcgcggg cagaaaaccg tggtgtactt tggctgtatg
    27721 gtcaacggtg cagtggagtg ggtgccaatg ggcgtgtttt atccggaaaa ggtcactcgg
    27781 tccggcgaat gtaccacttt ggaaatgtac gatcacatgt atgatctttc tatgccgtat
    27841 tctgccgcca tcagcggtca gcagacccct ttggcaatct taaaagacct ggcacgccag
    27901 ggtaactttg agttggctgc cggcgtggag agcaaggtct ccggctttgg cacggtagat
    27961 gtttctttgc tctgcggtac ggaaacagat gaggacggca agcagcaggt cactgcctat
    28021 aatgtgaatg atgccatcgg ttatgtggct gggttctgcg gctgtgctgc cgtctttgat
    28081 cgagaaggca agttgcgagt agatactttc gcccaggtat atgatggtac ggcagaatac
    28141 gcggtgacag atgacacggt cacagaggtt tcactggcag agacggacaa aacctacctg
    28201 gggatcagtt gcaacaatgg gaataagaat attcttgcac cagatagtct gtcggtcaac
    28261 agcgaggtgc tgtatttcga caacccactg atcaccaccc aggcccaagc ggaaaaagta
    28321 ttcaacgctg tgtctgatat gatctacata gacgatggag accagggcga gactgtattt
    28381 gacctgggca tacagtaccg accgggaagt atgacattgc tcacggccaa tccggcgttg
    28441 gatagtttcg atgtgatcac ttaccgggac gataccggcg atcaccatat ccccttgatg
    28501 ggtgtggagt atgattatga tggctccgtc actatggatg tggccgccca tgcccgttca
    28561 gaacaggaga gcagctctgc cggaagcatt ctttcccgca tgatctctaa ggctatgcag
    28621 caggtcacag cgccgttggc gcagcgcatt caggacgcca cggattctat cacgaacgca
    28681 gtgggcggtt acgctgcttt gatcgaccgg gacggcgatg gtgtgtcaga cgcgctttat
    28741 atcggagagt acccggcagc ggagggcaag accaaaggac gctgcctgct gctgaataag
    28801 aacggcatgg ctgtttctac caccggattg caaggcccat ttaaggactt tgcggtgtac
    28861 tacaacaaaa aaaccaacca gtattacctg aatgctatgg acatttcagc cggtagactc
    28921 tccggtattg agatccttgc ggataaaggc acgatcgctg gatggaacat caccgaccaa
    28981 gaactgtatg cggatttggg tagttatcgt gcatatattc aaaagcctac taacaaaggc
    29041 tcctgggtgt tttctgcaca aaaaaagaac agcaacggtt catatactgg tacatggtat
    29101 gtaacgatgg gcggcgatat ggtatgcaat ggttcggtag atgtaagcgg ggccctatcg
    29161 gtggaaggga aaaccaaatt tgatgccgat gtacaattct acaaaaaaat atatgatctt
    29221 gccggatatg aaatcattaa tgctgcatct ggtggtaaca gccttgtaat tggatacggt
    29281 cagtatgagc acggagccaa aacatattta gaaggcggag atatttgctt aagaatgcag
    29341 cagaatggca acttgtgtat acaagcggga tcaaaagatt cggttgaaac cagatttgta
    29401 ctgtctaaag tgagttggac gcttagcgga agcactgcgt accgtgatac gattgaatca
    29461 aaaggcgggt ttgtgcttag tgcgaatggt ggcgataatg ttttatacct tgtcgggaag
    29521 agtatatgga ttgataacgc cacgacaatc agaggcaaac tgacggtaca agacgatatt
    29581 agactgagtt ttaaatcttc aagtggaacc attccactgg ttgtaaacac aagcggcgtt
    29641 attacaaccg caaactcatc aaaacgatac aaagagaata tcaaaccggt agaagacgct
    29701 gtgctggatc caaacggtct ttacgatgta caggtgtgcc agtacaacta caagccggag
    29761 tgtcgggaca aagaactggt cggtggcaca caaatcggct tggtggcaga ggatttggcc
    29821 cagcactatc ctaatgcagt gatttatgat gaagatggac ggccggaaag ttggcaagat
    29881 cgtattatga tcccggcaat gcttaagctc attcaagagc aaaaacagca gttggacgat
    29941 ctgcgggcag aggtggatgc attgaaagca aaactgtaaa caaaaaaggc ggacaggcaa
    30001 ttgcctgtcc gcttgtggtt ataaatattg gcgagtttta gaattctcct caggaaatat
    30061 aaactctttg ccatgttgat cgatgaatat tagtgtgcta atcctgcctc catattcgtc
    30121 gggatcaagc gttgcacatt tgttcgttgc ccagtaatct ccatcatctg aatggataac
    30181 ttcgccaatg gctccgactg gcttcgttcg tttagtggtt gtttctctta ttgcggctgg
    30241 ggctactgtg ccattccttt cggtgcgata cactacttgc ggttgcgtgg tggtatgttt
    30301 cttcttcttt ttcttcttag tggttgtggg ctttgtagtt gtggtggttg cggtcgcctc
    30361 tgtggctgcc ggttctgtag tggcctctgt gggctgtgta gtaacaccag ccagtgcact
    30421 ggatacagcg tgatctacca gactggctgt ctcctgatca tgcactcgat catagtgcac
    30481 ccacacaccg ataccgaccc ccaccgccac tacaacggtc acaacaagga tccacacttt
    30541 ggccttagac ttcatcttca tctctccttt cactccccac cataccacac ttccccgcag
    30601 attgcaagaa aacaggaggt gattcccatg taaaatacaa attgcagtca actgcaaacg
    30661 gcggcttagg cacgctgttt ttttatgtca aaaaggagga ttttatgcag acattaaata
    30721 ttaaggtcac ccagcaggcg gtgatcttac aaaacaaaga tccggtgaca gctgagaatg
    30781 tcaatcagat tcgctgtgtg gtagagctgg acccggcata cgccgatctg gtcgtgcggg
    30841 tgtgcatgaa cggccagttt accactgtgg tggatggaca gtgtttcgcc ccgccgctgc
    30901 aagagggaat gtgccgactg ggcgtttacg gctatgctat ggacggtgag cagttggtac
    30961 agcgtattag cccggagccg tgcgtgtttt atgtgcgccc gggttcttat gacgcggcgg
    31021 ctgtggaggc agacgcgccg gatccaacgg agttggagtc ttattatgcc aaggtgcagg
    31081 cactgctcaa ggatattgga cagggcgtga acggcactac ttatacgccc agcgtgtccg
    31141 cagcgggaaa gatcagctgg accaatgacg gcggaaagga caacccggaa ccggtgaaca
    31201 ttaaaggtcc aaagggtgac acaggtcccc agggcgctcc tggtaaagat ggagagcgag
    31261 gaccgcaggg cgaaccggga aaagatggtg cagcgggtcc acagggtccc aaaggggagc
    31321 cgggcgcaga gggtccgcaa ggccccaaag gggacatagg tgcacaaggt ggacagggtc
    31381 ccaaggggga tacaggtgcg caaggtccac agggtgaaca aggccctaaa ggcgacaccg
    31441 gccctcaggg cgaacaaggg ccaaagggtg atcctggacc ggcaggtgct gatggcaagg
    31501 attatgtgct gacggacacg gacaaaaccg acattgcagc caaggtggag atcccggatg
    31561 gttctgtgac tacgggcaag ctggcggacg gtgctgtcac cggtgataag gtcagctcac
    31621 tggctattga ggccaagcat attaagccgc gtacaataac cggcatgcgg ctggctctaa
    31681 aaacggtcac agaaaacctg ttaagtgatg agttgcaagc caaacttacc agctgggtgg
    31741 gcactctggc acaagcggcg aacgatgagg tcaccctgca cgaatggtgg agtacctctg
    31801 atttttgccc ttatgtccta aatgtggatt atgacgccca gggcaccatt acattgcacg
    31861 ctgacgatgc caaaagcggc gaacatgcct tgaccttgcg cagtggggcg ctggtgtcat
    31921 tctttgagga aaacggtacg gagtgcgccg tgattacgca atctgacttt ggcattgcgg
    31981 tggtccgccg agctgcggac ggcagcggga cggttaccct gccgactgcg ggcaacaccg
    32041 gctctgttga gacctgggag accgtgttca ccaagacatt tgacgctgac accacagcga
    32101 gccaaagatg ggacttagcc aagccctgcc gcaagatcag actgcgtatg gctgtggccg
    32161 gaagcgccgc caattccgcc gcaggcgatc agacggtgta cataaactct tacacgagta
    32221 agtgttttct gccgaatgct ttccggtttg aaacggctac cacaaagggc tccttcgccg
    32281 ttgcagaggt ggacatcacc gatgacatgg tgcgggtaca agcaaataag agcaacatcg
    32341 ccagtaattt caatgcggcc aactctatga ccggtggaac tatttgggcc gcaagtggga
    32401 tcacatttaa cattttcaag gatgccgagg gccacggcgc aatcaaagcc ctgtcctttc
    32461 cgaccaacgg caagacgatc ggagcgggca ctcagatcga gatattgggg gtggcaaagt
    32521 gatgaacatt gaaactgaaa gccgaattgc atttctaaaa tccgaactgg cggaaacaga
    32581 ctacctctgc ttgaaatata ccgatggagc actttctgag gaggagtacg caccaatccg
    32641 ccaaaagcga gcagcatacc gggcagaaat caacgccctg caaggtggtg atagcgatgt
    32701 atagcgcatt cgtcacggcc gccctgactg ctgccgtgtc aacggttgtc ggcagtgccg
    32761 tgtccgctgt gattgcttca ttgattgcga agaaaaagag caagaaagca atggacgaag
    32821 taaccacagc ccggtacata gctattgaaa acggcttgca gtcaattttg cgcgccgaga
    32881 tcattcgaca acacgacaag cataccgagc ggagatattg cccgctgtat gccaaggaag
    32941 ccatggtcaa ggtgtatgac gcctaccatg ccctgggcgg caatggtatg atgacacgtt
    33001 tttataatga aataatttcg ctcccggagg agccacaaaa ggaggattaa ctatgaaagt
    33061 aaccgcagga acaatcgcaa gaaccgtcgt gttggcggta tctctgctga atgtactctt
    33121 gaacgccttt ggcaagaacc cgcttccgtt cagcgatgat gaagtctata ctgctgtgtc
    33181 aacggtggta gccgtggcgg cttccctggt cgcatggtgg aagaacaaca gttttacaaa
    33241 ggccgctttg aaagcagatg agacactggc gctggaacgg acggagacgg cagaaagcga
    33301 ggcgatcagt catgagtaag ctgtattact gccggcagac caccgaaaaa tgcaagtcta
    33361 tccgttatcc cagcaaattc cacccctata aatacggcac ttccggatgt atctatacca
    33421 gtggctgcgg ggtgtgcgcc agtcttatgg tcttacacaa cttcggcttt accagcttaa
    33481 acacagccaa ctggacgcaa aaatgcttac tgatgggtgc tcggtccgca gatggcaccg
    33541 atatggataa ggtggcagcg ttcatcgaga ggcatttctc catcgtaagc aagcgagcca
    33601 agtctgttgc tgatctgaaa gcccacctga aagccggtgg caaggccatt gtatgcgtca
    33661 gcggtggcgg caagcagctg ttcagtaatg gaggccacta tgtgtatgtg ggcggtctgg
    33721 acaagagcgg taacctgatc gtgctcgacc cgtactggta tgatggcaag ttcacaatga
    33781 ctgccaatcg gcgcaaatac acccgcgtga aaaacggcag agaagtgtat gtacagccta
    33841 ccgcccttgc gtctgatatt agtggcatgt ggctgtttac caacgcaaag ggagcaaaaa
    33901 ctgtatatgc agagaacgat gtgaactacc gtaaggcaac accaaaagcg cctaccataa
    33961 agccgggtac atataccacc acagcagttc gtggtattta taatggtgcg ggtgctgctg
    34021 ccggacgcaa gaaggtcaag gatctgacca cggacggccg gcgacacgct acaagcagta
    34081 aacagaccgc agacgctatg ctgcgctccg gcacaaccat caccgtgctg gagaccaagc
    34141 tgctctccac cggcaacctg tgggcacgct gcccctccgg ctggctgtgt atctgggaaa
    34201 aggatattga ccgtaaattc atcaagtaaa gcagaaagcc caccgttatc cggtgggctt
    34261 tttgtgctgt tcatggatta gttattggct tccggcagat acttggcatc ttccggaaac
    34321 agttggtaca catcgacaat gggcaatgtc aagggagcga tcattgcgct ggacaaagta
    34381 ttagagatgg tcgctctcat gtacgggaac aaggtctgca caccctgaaa gcgaagaaag
    34441 cgctcaattt gttcctggtc gtctgtatcc aaatgctgca aatcaaaaat ggctgtcata
    34501 gtgacggata aatctatcgg aaaaggatgt tcttcggtgt tctcaaaaga gatggttaat
    34561 tttgtgaaat agttgctgct gttttcaata tggcctgtct gtctgttgat gtttgggcta
    34621 acatcaaaat ttccatccat gtcatgattg ataatcttta cttcattagt gacgattcta
    34681 aaatttgcta attggttcat tgaatctacc tttctgaaac tcagcacgcc gattgcctgc
    34741 tgagtgatac attaaatggc acactgaaca gtttgttctt ggaaacgcga tattggccat
    34801 cattttttcg tgcgctatag ttagtatgaa gtcgtaagga attgttaata gatagcgata
    34861 aattgagcgc ttttgcaaca gttatcagcg tgtccaatct tggcattgct tgcatttttt
    34921 ccattcgtgc aattgccgat tgcgtaagac cgcatttcgc tgccagctct ttttgggtta
    34981 gcccgccatc tacgcgagca acaaccaatt ggcggatgac agatgagcaa tcctccataa
    35041 cttcaagttc tcgtctggtc tcggggctct cgttttttag ttcttcccaa aattcatcga
    35101 aagtcttttc cttcatggtt cttcctcctt atgtagtcat tgtattcgtt ctcggctctt
    35161 ttaatctctt gagagggcgt tttttgcgtt ttcttttcga aagcatggag taatacaaac
    35221 gctccgtcat catcgcaaaa gaaaaagaaa atgcggttgt tgccaggtcg taattcgaaa
    35281 atttttgagt tagatccttt aatttgcttt atagaattgc gaatgtaacg gctcatttca
    35341 aacccgtagg tctctaaata tttttcataa tgcagaattc tgttgacttc gcttttctta
    35401 ttttcggtac acaaacggtg tatgtgtttt tcgattgggc aattaccgct tttggtgcga
    35461 taaagaatta cctcatacgc caatatgata cctccaatca gaaacattat acagaattat
    35521 agcaaatatg ctattgcaat aagaagaata gcacggaaaa ggtaagttgt caagaaaaaa
    35581 tagacattgt ctgaggtatt gacgattaac tacatattta aatgaatatc gtagtggatg
    35641 ttattaagtt tacttctcta atcaactgta tttttcgaca aaatattagt gaaaggtatt
    35701 gacaattatt atctccttgt agtatgacaa aaagcaaagg agaaatgaag actgattgtg
    35761 gaagatacca aggatttggt tgaagctgcg gactatgtga tcatcgaagc tgttttagtt
    35821 gatgatggat tgcgttacaa gcaactgtcc gtcggtatta agaattcgaa cggtgacatt
    35881 atctgtattg tgccaatttc aacaacgatg taaaaagcgc cgggtggtga ctaaccgcct
    35941 ggccttcttg tcttatttct gtcttatttt aataaatatt tgtttccact aaaggaaagt
    36001 ttaccgattg gaaatcgtgt a
//
LOCUS       QALM01000002.1_FullPhageSequence       33499 bp    DNA     linear   UNA 27-MAR-2020
DEFINITION  gltx locus phage only.
ACCESSION   geneious|urn:local:
VERSION     geneious|urn:local:.:oj-c422o39:2
KEYWORDS    .
SOURCE      
  ORGANISM  .
FEATURES             Location/Qualifiers
     misc_feature    complement(671..763)
                     /note="Geneious type: RepB-RCR_reg"
                     /standard_name="RepB-RCR_reg"
     misc_feature    complement(792..1985)
                     /note="Geneious type: Phage_integrase"
                     /standard_name="Phage_integrase"
     misc_feature    complement(2192..3589)
                     /note="Geneious type: T5orf172"
                     /standard_name="T5orf172"
     misc_feature    complement(3643..4053)
                     /note="Geneious type: DUF955"
                     /standard_name="DUF955"
     misc_feature    complement(4040..4405)
                     /note="Geneious type: HTH_19"
                     /standard_name="HTH_19"
     misc_feature    4633..4824
                     /note="Geneious type: TIGR04111"
                     /standard_name="TIGR04111"
     CDS             4879..5046
                     /codon_start=1
                     /standard_name="CDS"
     misc_feature    complement(5036..5413)
                     /note="Geneious type: DUF2513"
                     /standard_name="DUF2513"
     misc_feature    5697..6014
                     /note="Geneious type: HTH_17"
                     /standard_name="HTH_17"
     misc_feature    6048..6362
                     /note="Geneious type: LpxD"
                     /standard_name="LpxD"
     CDS             6346..6594
                     /codon_start=1
                     /standard_name="CDS"
     misc_feature    7000..7752
                     /note="Geneious type: DUF2708"
                     /standard_name="DUF2708"
     misc_feature    7763..8098
                     /note="Geneious type: betaPIX_CC"
                     /standard_name="betaPIX_CC"
     misc_feature    8098..8508
                     /note="Geneious type: DUF1064"
                     /standard_name="DUF1064"
     misc_feature    8505..9038
                     /note="Geneious type: DAP10"
                     /standard_name="DAP10"
     CDS             9028..9195
                     /codon_start=1
                     /standard_name="CDS"
     misc_feature    9192..9509
                     /note="Geneious type: PcfK"
                     /standard_name="PcfK"
     misc_feature    9519..10958
                     /note="Geneious type: PcfJ"
                     /standard_name="PcfJ"
     misc_feature    11012..11425
                     /note="Geneious type: TIGR02473"
                     /standard_name="TIGR02473"
     misc_feature    11637..12134
                     /note="Geneious type: DUF1357"
                     /standard_name="DUF1357"
     misc_feature    12166..12588
                     /note="Geneious type: Terminase_2"
                     /standard_name="Terminase_2"
     misc_feature    12576..13844
                     /note="Geneious type: TIGR01547"
                     /standard_name="TIGR01547"
     misc_feature    13847..15400
                     /note="Geneious type: Phage_prot_Gp6"
                     /standard_name="Phage_prot_Gp6"
     misc_feature    15404..16906
                     /note="Geneious type: TIGR01641"
                     /standard_name="TIGR01641"
     CDS             16917..17096
                     /standard_name="CDS"
     misc_feature    17216..17878
                     /note="Geneious type: DUF4355"
                     /standard_name="DUF4355"
     misc_feature    17892..19007
                     /note="Geneious type: P22_CoatProtein"
                     /standard_name="P22_CoatProtein"
     CDS             19024..19149
                     /codon_start=1
                     /standard_name="CDS"
     misc_feature    19163..19576
                     /note="Geneious type: Lact-deh-memb"
                     /standard_name="Lact-deh-memb"
     CDS             19557..19910
                     /codon_start=1
                     /standard_name="CDS"
     misc_feature    19894..20364
                     /note="Geneious type: TIGR01725"
                     /standard_name="TIGR01725"
     CDS             20361..20729
                     /codon_start=1
                     /standard_name="CDS"
     misc_feature    20742..21185
                     /note="Geneious type: Phage_tail_3"
                     /standard_name="Phage_tail_3"
     CDS             21235..21681
                     /codon_start=1
                     /standard_name="CDS"
     CDS             21701..21976
                     /codon_start=1
                     /standard_name="CDS"
     misc_feature    22008..24794
                     /note="Geneious type: TIGR02168"
                     /standard_name="TIGR02168"
     CDS             24806..25174
                     /codon_start=1
                     /standard_name="CDS"
     misc_feature    25186..27732
                     /note="Geneious type: Peptidase_S74"
                     /standard_name="Peptidase_S74"
     misc_feature    complement(27778..28305)
                     /note="Geneious type: TIGR04420"
                     /standard_name="TIGR04420"
     misc_feature    28386..29957
                     /note="Geneious type: Collagen"
                     /standard_name="Collagen"
     CDS             29954..30136
                     /codon_start=1
                     /standard_name="CDS"
     misc_feature    30129..30482
                     /note="Geneious type: DUF4127"
                     /standard_name="DUF4127"
     misc_feature    30485..30751
                     /note="Geneious type: Holin_SPP1"
                     /standard_name="Holin_SPP1"
     misc_feature    30879..31661
                     /note="Geneious type: Peptidase_C39_2"
                     /standard_name="Peptidase_C39_2"
     misc_feature    31767..32081
                     /note="Geneious type: HicA_toxin"
                     /standard_name="HicA_toxin"
     misc_feature    32078..32572
                     /note="Geneious type: HicB"
                     /standard_name="HicB"
     misc_feature    32569..32949
                     /note="Geneious type: DUF262"
                     /standard_name="DUF262"
     misc_feature    33036..33200
                     /note="Geneious type: S1_1_homolog"
                     /standard_name="S1_1_homolog"
     CDS             33036..33200
                     /codon_start=1
                     /standard_name="CDS"
ORIGIN      
        1 ggattgtcgg tcactggcag cggcagtcaa caaagaactt cactttcact gcccacaggg
       61 tcatttttgg tacagtgaaa cgacccggaa cagattttca ttgcacttta ccgtggagcg
      121 tggtacagta ggcttgtaag gcgggtggcc gtcttgcata taggcttatc attatacatt
      181 ttgtactcct attttcattt tttacttcct tgtgttattt tcctttctgc agctcgggca
      241 gccacctacc cgggcagccc acacccatgg cgggcggcca cccgccatct acttttttac
      301 ttagaagcgt agagcttcta agattttgat cgcgtcgtcc ggtgttttgc atttcttcaa
      361 ggcaccggac acaaattcaa tccacctaac ccacaggcct gaccgagcag atcaaaactg
      421 cccggctttt tttatacctt gcattaccaa gtactgcaat aagtactgca acgccaaaag
      481 ttttttattt tctctcattt tttgtaaaag cgaaaatttg gcttatccaa gccaaaaatg
      541 ggaacatgaa gaaataaagg acggctaaaa aagccgtcct tttaggtcga ggtgacaaga
      601 atataggcgt aaaatttggc ttagcagcgg gctttctgcc attctgtact gcaacagtac
      661 tgcaacgccg ttactgctgc aagaactgct cgatcgactg cttgataatc tgtgcctgtg
      721 caataccatc agcagcgcat ttctcacgaa aagcggaagc catttccttg ggggcactta
      781 tcttttctta tttatatctg tgcagcactt ttctgtggag cattcggggt aagctgctgg
      841 atataggcgt ctgctgcctc tgtgtacttt tgttcgtagt cggagaatac atcacagtag
      901 gtgttcagcg ttgtttctat attggcgtgg ccaaggcgct tttgcaacac cttcgctggc
      961 attccgctct caatgcagcg ggtggcgtat gtatgccgca ggctgtgcaa ggatacaacg
     1021 ccgggtatgg acggatccag cacattgtat ttttttaaga tacgctgaaa ttgcaaattc
     1081 acttggctgg tggtcagtac cttgtgaccc ttgaagtcgt agaacagcag atccaagcgg
     1141 ttgggctgcc accgttccat atattcggat aaaatgcggt atggggcgtc tgtcaggctc
     1201 aaaagccgct gcccggcata ggtcttggtt tttgtgccta taacagcgtg gtccgtctga
     1261 tccttggtca ccgtgcgtcg cacattcacg gtgcggaatg tcaaattgac atcgtgcaca
     1321 tccaaggcgt tgatctcgcc catacgcatt cctgtgctga gcattaacat catctgctcc
     1381 cagtatcggc agccacgctc ttggtcgttc atgacctgca caaacctggt ctgctcctct
     1441 acggtcaaag cacgcacctt gcgggtggcc ttgttgctct ttggcttttt catgccacgc
     1501 ataggatcct tgcggatcag atcgttatca agagccgtgc ggaagcagcg ggccagcagg
     1561 gcgtagtcct tggcgattac cgaattggaa cagctggtga tctctattag gtattgggtt
     1621 acctgtggtg gccttacgga ttgcagcggg cagtcgccta tggaactggc ggcgatccgt
     1681 ttacagctgg ccagcttgcg caggtaggta ttgtccccta tctggtttag cgcccggtct
     1741 gtctcgacaa gtgataagat atactgggca acggtgatct tgtccggctc aattacagag
     1801 ccggtggaaa gttcattttt caaagcgtcc agctttgccc gcacatctgc ctgtcgctta
     1861 ccgtacacag ttttgcgctt gggccggccg ttggcgtcca cgcctatagt cagctgggca
     1921 gcccataggc ctttgctttc catcttatag atggttccgt caccattccc tctttttctt
     1981 ggcattgtac acacttctcc tttgcatata gcagcgggca gcacctaaaa aagggcgcaa
     2041 aaatgccctg cttgattttt ttgcagggct gtgatacaat aaccagtgtt gggtgggtat
     2101 tgtattacac aatcctactt atcggctcta tcctgttggc gcagggtagg gcttttttta
     2161 tttgttatta tgtcggcgtc aaaaaacgat tttatacctg ctcgctttca agaagcctta
     2221 ctgtctgacg gtattcctcc gctttggcaa cggcggtaaa agtgaccgta gcattatggt
     2281 tttctttcac taccttttca acttcagaaa gcgaaacgcg gaagaattct tttcggctgt
     2341 ttacaagatt tatacgccga tcatcaaact gccggtgcaa agccgtctcc aacgccggcg
     2401 cgtcctcaga gaaaatcata gcgtgaacat caaattcaaa tggtacggaa gcgctgctga
     2461 gttcttttat acggtccata ggctctaacc gtcgtgtcat tccaatttta tatacattct
     2521 ctccaaaaga gccgatattg gatattacat agacgaagcc ggcgcgcgta ttctgctccc
     2581 gatcgagtac attttttctg tcctgctcta acaggccgag ttttgactcc agctctttta
     2641 tcttgtcaac ataaagctgc ttttcaatat catccgcttt atgtagataa gtcatgagtt
     2701 tctgaatttc atttttgaac tgccgttctt ccttatcgag ctttgctttt tcgcgttcaa
     2761 tttcgcggcg cactttttct tcttcgagca tttgctctcg gatcgcgcgt tgttcttcct
     2821 tttcgcgctc tgccatcacc tgattgccgt acatacagtt gagctgttcc agtttaatct
     2881 ccagcagcgg gcggttgagt tccactccgt ccggtgcaaa aattctgtta agcatctcaa
     2941 aggacttgat gattttagag cgcgcaccgt caatgttccg agtagtaaca ttcttaataa
     3001 tagccgccgc ttccgaatta aagcaacgca ggatctgttt cacatttgca tttataacag
     3061 actttggcgc gtcagaatgt acagagacgg cattatttga ggaaatgcat tccttttcat
     3121 taagttgtgc aagagcaaat ttgtctttat attctgcaga cgatatatca tagtctaccg
     3181 ggacggaaga agaaacggca atcgcttctt gctgtgccac ttcaatttca gctttaagat
     3241 tgtggatttc gatattcaac tgagaaatgc atttccgttt ttgcgtcagt tcacgctcaa
     3301 cagcttgaat tttttgagta caactgtcct ctgtttcttt tcgcattttt tccgtagccg
     3361 ctttggcgtc ctgcacgcgt tgatctgcat tggcattcgt aaacgccgcg tattcgtcgg
     3421 catttttaat tatttttagg cttgaaaatg atttctgcaa aatataatag tacagcacga
     3481 gaaacgctac atcagccaaa gcaaacagcg gtactcctac tgtagccaag atagaaatcg
     3541 caataataaa cggatatgca tacaaaagga ttttatattc ttttttcatt tcttttttcc
     3601 tcttattaag ttattacatc tataatcacg gcgtgccgtg aattatgaca ttccacattc
     3661 aaagtagaat tcaatggcct tgtgtatata gttctcggtc acattgaaat actcggccaa
     3721 ctcgtaaggc tccagcccct ggcgcagctg cgtctccaac tcgtccttgg ggatcaactt
     3781 tttcaccgcc catttgtctg cccggcgttc gtgcttactg cgccggtcca gcggtgcgta
     3841 taggttgtaa aacgacccgg ttatgcagtg cccggcttca tgtgccaggc ggcagcgggc
     3901 ctctgcggtg ctctccaggc tctgctcgtc aagtgctatg taataatcat cgccgatatt
     3961 ggcagacgca gacttggcag cgggcatact gcccagatac acctctatgt tgttttgctc
     4021 gatgagatcg agcagggact cagttgttgt cattctctct ctttctctta tcctttataa
     4081 actcaacaaa tcctttaact tcgttccaca tctcatcggt gacttcacca tcaccaccaa
     4141 atagtgccac tttggctatc tcctccggac tttgttggtc cgggggattt tttatgtccg
     4201 tttttccagt taagtagtca atagacacac cgaaatactc actaatgctc ttaagtatct
     4261 ccagtttggg ttctacatct tctccattct catatttttt cttccaaaag gagacactgc
     4321 ctttattaaa gccacattct atagcggctc gtgaaggcga gataccggcc tcattgcata
     4381 tatgttgaaa gcggtcataa aacacaaaaa atgcctcctt gttttgtgca aattacacaa
     4441 agtttaacaa attagacttt ttgtgttgca aagttgaacg aattggctta taatgcaagt
     4501 gtggttgaat tcgttaaact atttcaacag cgttagcaac tttgtgttta attctttgga
     4561 caagatgagt atagcacaca ggtttaataa attcaaccac tttttaaaaa aatctgggag
     4621 gaggtatatt ttttggacag ttggattgaa acagcaatag gaaaaatgca catgaacaag
     4681 atcacgcagc gtgaccttgc caggaaactc aactggtctc cgcaatatct ttgtaatgtg
     4741 ctcggcggaa agcgaaaatc aaaaagcgga gaagagcgca tcctcggcgc aatcaacgag
     4801 atcatcgccg agcgcaacaa ctaaatacac ggccagcctt tagataagca gcaggcagtt
     4861 aaagcgaggt gaataaaagt gattgttgta ttggttcttg ccgccttagc agcgctcagt
     4921 gctctgatgg agcattggaa gctgcgtgcg gttctgtatt ttctggcaca caagaacatc
     4981 caattcaccg aagcggatat ggagaagtgc ctgcgccagg tgctggaaca ccaattcaaa
     5041 cggtaggtgg attaagcaac attgatgata agacactggt tgcgacggat gagagaacat
     5101 tcagagaagc agaggcaaat ttggaagcaa ttttctttgt ttttctccat acattgtcat
     5161 ctcggatgtt atccagcaga tcgtgacctg gcatgaggat ggattccaca aaatatgttg
     5221 gtgtggtgca tagatctgca accgagacgg cctttatgta tctggcctct gacagcaagc
     5281 tgattgtata caagatttct tcagaagtgt atgggtctat ttgaatggta gaggcgtcta
     5341 agtggtcatt gtaaccaagg tgctcttcaa ggtagatcag tacctctctt acacagtctt
     5401 tgtttaattt catctgattt cgtcctttcg tcataataac atcattatag caacaattta
     5461 caaccaatgc cagccttttg ggcggcggca gagatacgca ggcagcggga ccttttttca
     5521 tttcttctct ttcttctttt cttttttgtc aaatttaccc attatattcc tgcttccggt
     5581 gcccgcccca cccaacatca catttatcgc caacggcact tttgccgtgc agcgggcagc
     5641 ttgcggctct gccgcttgcc caaagggctg gcctaatcaa gaaaggagaa ataacaatga
     5701 aagtacccat caacaaggac agccccttgg caatggacga cttcgacgcc gccgtgcagc
     5761 agcgtatgga gcgcctgcaa agctatattg acctgatccg caccgccgaa gctgtagagg
     5821 aagaggtcaa ggtcaagggt acaaaactgt atcttggtcc ggaagatgtg gcggcatacc
     5881 tgaactgtag cataccaacg gcgcggcagt atatgcaccg cccgggcttc cctctcattc
     5941 agttgggtga gaacggcaca aagttggctg tgttcgcccc ggcgttccac gcctataatg
     6001 caggcaaata ttgattttgc agtcaactgc aaagaaagga caaaccaatg acgaaacgag
     6061 aaaaggcagg cgtggtcctg gtgattaccg gctttttgct ggtgctgctt ggctgctgcc
     6121 tggtggcgga caacccctat tggtgggtgt ctgtggcaag cagcggaacc ggatgtgggc
     6181 tgatcgccct ggcagtgttc gtgctgccca aggacgagga cgagccgcag caggataaac
     6241 ggctggtgat tgaggacgaa aaccacaagg tggtgctggt agcaccgctg acagactttg
     6301 aattggcgta tctgcacgcc attcaacttg gaaaggatga tgaaaatgga agattacatt
     6361 gatttggtaa ttgctaaact ggacgaggac cacattgtcc tgcgggcgcc gtggaacacc
     6421 gtcagagccg gcgataccgt gtatgtgcgt ggcgacggca actacgaggc gctggaagtc
     6481 atcgcagagc ggaaaaccaa ggctctgatg gaattgccga aagtgacagc cattatgctg
     6541 ccgctggagt atggcgacga acaaagcggc gggcaaaaag aaaaagccga ctgagcgacc
     6601 agtcgacttg aacacaggcg gcgaaaagaa agtaaaacgc ctgcgctaat tacattatat
     6661 atcaaggacc gcagagaagt caaggacaag ccgtgcggca agggcgaaaa aaggggtctg
     6721 tgctcctttt ttgctcctcg ttcaaagtat tatttttagg cgcaaaaccc caacggcaaa
     6781 aatatatatc gcttggcatt cttcagcggg ttcaggcgca ggcaggagac cggcggcaac
     6841 agggtgtgca cccgcgccgc ataatgagga gctgtgctct gtgggaatgt ggaacacgcc
     6901 ggtgaaccgg tgggaaactt gcttttccac ccgggagccg atcagcgttt tccagcattt
     6961 ccatagagtg ccggtccgtc cagaaaggag caaaccaaaa tgccatgggt gcaaaagacc
     7021 gtccatgcgg gaagatgtat ctatatccag cgccactact cctcgcgcta tggcagcaaa
     7081 cacaaatgca ccagagggag caactacggc aaaacaagtg aggcccaggc cattgtaaac
     7141 aatcgccagg cgtgcctaca gcaagagatg atttttaacg ccaattttgg tccaggtgat
     7201 ctgaccgcta cctttacatt ccgtaaggcg gacagaccca agaatttgca agagatcaag
     7261 aaactgtggg cggcatatat ggtcaaactg cgatatgcct acaaaaaggc aggtgtggag
     7321 ttcaaatgga tgagggccat tgagaccccg gacaagaacc cgcatattca catggcgctg
     7381 tccggcatcg acatagccaa gctgcctcgg tggccgtatg ggcgggtgga ctttgtgccg
     7441 gttgatgaca gagaccacca cacctacggt gggtacctgc gtgaggaaac acatatcaag
     7501 caagggcaca aaggtaagta caacacggcc aaagcaaagg tatgctacag ccgcagtcgc
     7561 aacctgaccg taccggagcc ggagtacaaa atcatttata atgaccactg ggcggacgag
     7621 ccaaaggcac caaagggcta ttatgttgtc cgggacaccc tgaacaactg ggaggacgaa
     7681 gtcaccgggt tcaagtacca gtcctatgtg ctttgcccga tctcaaagaa ccaaccgcac
     7741 cggcggtgtt aggagggcga caatgacata catacagcaa tgggaacaaa tgcgggacaa
     7801 ggtgcgaaac ttggaacagg aacgccaaac ccagctgatc ttggcaccgc acaacgccta
     7861 cggcttcaag ctaaacatca accacccgct gatccggcct aagtgggacg cctttaagag
     7921 caccaagggc ctgggccagt atggcatgac ggacgatctg cgccgggaat ttgaggaggc
     7981 agtgctggcc agtaagtaca tgcaaaagtg catggagcag gaacaaagga agattggcgc
     8041 cgtcgagcac caattcatcc gtatggccta ctccgtagag aaacaggcag cgggctaatg
     8101 ggtacccaag aacactggac tgctgcccag taccaggagt atctccggca gcgggccaaa
     8161 ggcgggaaca aataccacgc agtaaaagcc caaatggacg gccgcaccta tgacagtcgg
     8221 agcgagtgca agcgggcaaa ggagctgcaa ctgttggaac ggcacggcct ggtgcgcaac
     8281 ctgcgggagc aggtccctta tgagttgatc ccggcagggg tcggcgaaca ccgaaaagag
     8341 cgcccggtga tttataaagc ggactttgta tatgaggtct gccagccgga cggcacctgg
     8401 aaatgggtgg tagaggacac caagggcgcc aaaacaaagg aatacatcat caaaagaaag
     8461 ctgatgctgt acattcacgg catcagcata aaggagacgg aaaaatgaat ttcaaaaaat
     8521 tgctatccat ttgcaaacga agcaaggcct attttctata tgacctgcct gacggcgagc
     8581 aaatgctcag taatggcagc tgcggttaca tcctgtacgg ccaccctgaa tacacgccgg
     8641 agacgctgcg catggtcgct gacttggcag aggatgacag cgtgatcatg acaagaatgc
     8701 cgaaagcgga tctgccgctg gcagaccaat gccccaatga agaatatgcc gccccgctgg
     8761 acacctgcat tgtagccgca ggcgctgtat ggcaaccgct gattgtaggt gcgggcatga
     8821 cattcatcaa cagaagagcg ttgcaaccta tcgaaaagga agaagaggga tattacctgt
     8881 acaagcgcgg ggacctggtg gtagttaagt ccggcctgat cgtgcagggc gtgatcagca
     8941 caatggatct gtccaaagca gaagctgtat gccgggatct gatcaacctg ggcaccgtgg
     9001 ccggtatggc ctttgaggag cgcaacaatg aagaatgaga acgaaaaaac tactattgca
     9061 atcttggcga cgatatgccg agatgtgtgt atctatggct caatcaataa ccggtgcggc
     9121 ctggacaagc cggaactgga cgagcactgc cagcgttgcg cgctggcgca gatcaaggag
     9181 gtaacgctga aatgaccgag aaaatccaaa aagccattga taagatcgac caggaggcgg
     9241 agaagatggg cagcgccaca gtgcgcctgc tgtgttccca cattattgac cacaacctgg
     9301 tgaatgacga aaatgcggat aaggtgttgg ctgagggcaa gagtctgaaa ggctgctggg
     9361 atcacatcac aagcaacgca cgaaaacaag cagaaggcaa ctgcacagcc gtgccagacg
     9421 acaccgtata cgaatgggca gcgggctatt acggctttac tgccgaagag accaaggcgg
     9481 agatcatcga cctgctggat ctgctgtgag gtgtcgatat gggaaagaaa ctgaacacgc
     9541 ttacgcagga acaggctcgg aagatttgga acggccgccc gaaactgccg gagaaaaaga
     9601 tcaagaagtt tgcccacgaa gaggtattcg tcaatgagca atactttttc aagtacaaag
     9661 aatgcgatca caggtatggc tattgtaccg cttgcggcaa ggatgtgcag atcgatattg
     9721 agaacatgcg actatggacg gacaagcacg cagcctgccg ctctgcacgg cataacgaca
     9781 ccgtatgctg cccggtctgc gggcacgaag ttcaagtcaa agacgccggg cgtggccgta
     9841 gtcagttgat aaacacggca gtggtggcgg taacacagcg aacacggaac ggcggtatat
     9901 tgctttcttt cgttcgagtg tatgaggatt atacgcgcaa ctataaagcc gcgccggaaa
     9961 ggggcacact gctgtacgct gcatacttca atctcggcca gcactttgta gccgaacaaa
    10021 catacggtgg agggctgtac ataagcataa agcaaaagcc aacactccga ctgccatgca
    10081 cggtggagcc ggttaagctg gatcacaaca gctggaaatg tacagaggga gagggagcaa
    10141 agctgcttgg ctttgaagag gcgctggaga ggagcaatct gcgctatctt ccatgggaag
    10201 cataccacga gtgtgcccag cagctttatc gaagcacaat aacaaactat cctgttaacc
    10261 tgcttgggtt actttatcaa tacagccggt acccggtgct tacagagcgt ctaataaaag
    10321 agggcaacgg tgacctggta gccgaacaag tggagtggga ctgcacaacc ggtatggact
    10381 acaagcaagt ggtgccatac aaggccatgc gactaaccaa gcaggagtac cgcaaattaa
    10441 aaacgcaaga caacatttgc tgttcaacac tcaaagcaac caaggcattg aaaaaatacg
    10501 gctgcaaaat gacagataaa aatattctct tttttcttgc tttccaatac acatggagtc
    10561 agcgaaaatg ctacaaggcg cttgatgttt tgcggcagca cctatctccg caaaaggcaa
    10621 taaactgggt aaaccggcag gcagcgggag gatatggaac gccaacaaat gtgctgtcag
    10681 attacagcga ctatctggat cagtgcaggc ggttgggcct ggatgttaac cgtaaagagg
    10741 tagccgtacc gcagaacctg cgagatctgc accggcagta ttccgaagaa ttgactcacc
    10801 gagccaacga aaagaaagca aaagagcaag ccgagcgggc aaagaagtta gctaaggatc
    10861 tgccaaagct gaaacgaaaa tatacatacg ccagcagcgg actgttcatt cggccggccg
    10921 aggggccggg gcggtcattg ttgcattttt cggcgtgatc ggctttggtc cgaactttaa
    10981 gaaatgagcg gaataaaaag caggaggaaa aatgacgaac aacgaaaaga aggaatggct
    11041 gcaacgctat cgggagtgct gggcggaggt tgagattaca caacaggaga tcgaagaact
    11101 gaacagccgg gcgcaaaaga tcacggcttc cctctctccc acgccgggag gcgggcagcg
    11161 ggcagatttt accttgacgg tagatcgcat tatagaactg aaagagaagc tggaccaaca
    11221 agtccggctt gctctgttgc agcgggcaga aattgagact gctattgagc aggtacgcag
    11281 cccattgcac cggcgtgtgt tgcgtcggcg gtatttgaac ggtgacactt ttgagaagat
    11341 tgccgtagac gaagatatta catacaatca cctggtctct cgcattcacc cgcagtccct
    11401 ggatatgctg gaatgtgaaa aataaaaaac cactatgcaa tgcatgttga tgttatagta
    11461 tgcaggttgc cgtctgtgtt atagtataaa ctgccaaaca gattgaaaga gcgctccaaa
    11521 cggtgcgctc tttggctttt gcttttgtgc ttttcctttc ttaaatgcgg ttactacgag
    11581 gcccattttc agatgtgcta taattatggt gagcagaaag gggggaaaac aaatacatgt
    11641 gtaaacgctc taaaaaacct ttaggcaagc agcagaagaa gaaacggaaa aatcgtaaag
    11701 ttcgagagta tgaaaagatc aagatggaac tgactaacct ttctccggcg gaacgccgac
    11761 gcgaacgcat tttagcagag gccgaagaga aaaccgcgat aaacactact cctttgacga
    11821 tttctgtaat atcgatgata ttttcgtggt ttgcagtctt tcaaagtaag atttacgaaa
    11881 tcctcaaaga ttggtttcaa acattgctcg aagaatattc aaatcatgct gaaataattc
    11941 aaaagataca acagaagatg agtgacattc agaatagtca tattgagata ttcggcgtgg
    12001 ttgtagttgc ttcagcaata gcaataacaa ttatacgggt tcatcagttg cgtctcgaga
    12061 aagcagcccg caaaaataga attcggctcg aaatactgga tgaatttttc ccaaatagca
    12121 gacagaaaaa ataacagcat ataatccgca attattacaa aggaggtgag cagcgtgggt
    12181 aaagagacct taacacctaa acaaaggctg ttctgttatg aatatgtgct cgaccataac
    12241 gggaaacggt cttaccaggc tgcttacccg aattgtaagg cacccgggag cgcagaaagc
    12301 caagcaagcc gattgctaag aaatgataag gtaaaaaaat ttatcgctga gctggaaaag
    12361 cgaaagctgg acaagttgga tttcaccgca acggatgtgc tgaacgcact gtgctccatc
    12421 gggtttgcag agacggcaaa gccgccgaat acctctgatc gggtgaaagc cctggcagag
    12481 cttctgcgtc actttgaatt ggcccgaggg catgaagatg agcagacgga cgatggcttt
    12541 ctggaggcct tggagcagaa agcgggtgaa caggcatggg aagaataagc acctttcatt
    12601 ttcagccatt ctccgccaag cagctccagg tgctcacctg gtggtgcaaa acatcacctg
    12661 tgagcgacaa aaacggaata attgcagacg gcgctatacg atccggtaag acggtgagta
    12721 tggcgcttag ctatattctg tgggctatga gtacctacag cggcatgaat tttgccatgt
    12781 gcggtaagac gatcagctcc tttcgccgga atgtgctttc ttttctgcct gcaatgctgc
    12841 aaagtcgcgg gtatcaggta aaatacagcc gtagcgacaa tgtgcttgtg gtgacgcggg
    12901 gtggtacgga aaacgcattt tacattttcg ggggcaagga cgaaagcagc caggatctga
    12961 tccagggtat gactttggcc ggtgtgttct ttgacgaggt ggctttaatg ccccagtcct
    13021 ttgtacagca ggccaccgcc cggtgctctg tcagtggtgc aaaattctgg ttcaactgca
    13081 acccggataa cccacatcac tggttttatg aagaatggat cctgccggag aagcggcaag
    13141 aaaagcgaat actctacctc cactttacga tggacgataa tttgtccttg acagaggagg
    13201 ttaaagcccg gtacagaacg atgtatgcgg gcgtttttta tgcccggtac attctgggcg
    13261 aatggaaagt ggcagagggc ctgatctacg atatgtttga cgaaagtcgg cactgtattc
    13321 cgctgccgcc ggataacgaa ctgcaaggtc ctgcctatat cagtgtggac tacggtacgc
    13381 taaaccctac ggtgttcctg atgtggcgca aataccacgg caaatggcta tgcaccaagg
    13441 agtattacta ttccgggcga gagaaccata aacaaaggac ggacgcagag tatgcggacg
    13501 agatgatggc ctttatcggc gatacgccct atacctgcgt agtggttgac ccttcggcgg
    13561 cctctttcat tacagagctg caaaggcggg ggctaaaggt gttaaaggcg gataacgcgg
    13621 tgctggatgg aatccgtacc gtatgtacgc tattgcagcg ggcggatctg ctgttttgca
    13681 aggactgcac ccgcaccatt gcagagtttt acgcctaccg ttggtatgac aaagcggctc
    13741 aggcaggccg ggatgagccg gtcaaacagg acgaccacgc tatggacgcc atgcgctatt
    13801 ttgtaagcac ggcgctgggg cggatcgtaa caaggaggac ttgaatatga tactttacat
    13861 gaaccggcgg gatgtgccgg aggcggaaca gggcgtactg tcgtctgccg tgattgatta
    13921 tgtggtcggt cgggcacacg aatatgagcg gcgctgccgt gccctctatg gccgatatat
    13981 tggcgtgccg caaatccacc gaggagagga cgagaacgat gtgcgggccg aggctaacta
    14041 tgccaagtac attgtggata ttatccgtgg ctatttcctg agcgagccgg taaagtacga
    14101 ctgtaacgac aaggacaaga aagacagcca ggccaagctg tccctggtgt ctacggtgga
    14161 ggccaagctg gatcggcaaa gcggcaacct gatccggcat aacgctgtgg acgaaaacaa
    14221 agacggcctg tgcgatctgt gcggcaagga aattgacatt tctgccgtta tggctgccta
    14281 tcacagtcag aatattgcta cgatagatca gcggattggc aaggccatgg gcatatacgg
    14341 tgaaagctgc gagctgctat atgccagcac agaggagcaa ccacgcccgc gatccgcagt
    14401 gtatgcgccg gatcagatcg tgctggtgca agatgatact gtagagcaca aggatctgtt
    14461 tgcgctgtgg tttgagcagc gggaacgcac agatcgcagc cggtactatg cggtaacagt
    14521 ctatacggct acccagtatc agcagtacga aagcacctcg ctggataaag aaaactatgt
    14581 gtacaacccg gtgggtgcac cggtgccaca cttctttgat gaggtgccgg tggtgtgtta
    14641 tgagaacaac gaggagagac aaggcgactt tgaacaggtg gccaacctga tagacgcccg
    14701 caatgagctg ctgtctgatc ggcttacaga taagcgtaag tttgtcaatt ccatcttggc
    14761 agcattcggc gcggttctgc cccaggaaac catggaggca gccaagcgag accggctcat
    14821 tgacggcatt ccccaggacg cccggttgga atacatacaa aagacctttg acgaaaactc
    14881 catgaaggtg ctggacgata ccttggtatc ggacattcac aagatgaccc taaccccgga
    14941 tatgacagac caggcctttg ccggtaatgc cagcggcgtg gcgttaaagc tcaagctgct
    15001 tgccctgcac ctgctggtaa aaagcaagat gagcgccatg gaggcggggc tgaaaaagcg
    15061 ctggacctta tacaacaact ggctggccca taacggtata gacccggtgt ccgtagatga
    15121 tgtggatatg gtgtttactg tggcgctgcc cattgatgag gcgcagattg tctctatggt
    15181 gtgcaccttg aagaatgccg ggctggtgga cgatcagacg ctgttgtccc tgctatggtt
    15241 cgttaaggac ccggcggaag ctgtggagaa catgaaacag caaaagcagg agaaccagca
    15301 gcaatatatg gacagctttg ccgccaaggc ggaggacaaa gctgatgaaa agggacagtc
    15361 ggcagatcag gaacagcaag acaaagaaaa ggacgtttaa cctatgaaag cagcagagta
    15421 ttggaaaagg cgaacggttg acctggaaca cctgctgcaa gcgcgtacca ccgccaccat
    15481 ggtggaggtc aaccgtatgt atgcccaggg cgtggagcag atcaatgcac aaattgagcg
    15541 cattctccgc cggtatgtaa agaatggcca aatcagccaa gcctatgcct tgcagctgct
    15601 cagcgcagga caaaccgcac aggagcggga gcggctgctg gaacagctgc agaagaccaa
    15661 ggagccacag gcacggcggg agttgatcgc tatgctggac gcaccggcct atgcggaccg
    15721 gattagccgc ctgcaggcgc tgcaaaacgc cattcgggcg gaagctgttg ccatgggtgt
    15781 gcgagaggag cgactggcca aagccaggct gacggataca ttcaagcaag cctattaccg
    15841 cactatattt aacgaccaaa agcgtaatgg tctatatgac tttcgcttga tcagtgaccg
    15901 ccgtgtacag gccgcactta cccataagtg gagcggcaaa aactattccg atcgtgtgtg
    15961 gaagaacaac accgcctttt gcaagcgctt gcagcgcacg atcgaggtgg gttgtatgac
    16021 gggtatgacc ctgcacgata tggaggagcg gttgctggag gactgcatag gtgcagacag
    16081 cgacagcggg caacgctatt gtgccagccg cctgatccgt acagaggtca atcacttctc
    16141 caatcagggc tttttagagg gctataaagc agcgggcatt atccggtatc ggtttatggc
    16201 tactctggat ttgcgcacct ccgccgtgtg ccgtcagctg gacggcaaga cctttttggt
    16261 agaggatgcg cagccgggca aaaatgtgcc gcctatgcac cctttctgcc gcagtattac
    16321 cgtgccggtg gtgagtaacc gccccggcac ccgctgggcc agggatccgg taaccggcaa
    16381 gtccatgacc gtaccggcag atatgaccta cgcccagtgg tatgagaagt atgtggagaa
    16441 gagagacccg ggtttgacag aagaggaaga atacgcaatc aacagctggg tgtccagtga
    16501 cttttacccg attaacgaga aactgcggca aggtatagag ttgacaaacg aggagaaaag
    16561 ggctataact aacttagacc gtgcacttga gaaattcccc aggtatgccg gatcggtaaa
    16621 acgctctttg gttatatccg atccaacgga actgcaaagg tttgtaaaca cgcatacggt
    16681 cggcaacacg gttacttaca acgagtacat agctgcaacc tgcggaaaga cctataaccc
    16741 ggacgcagag gtgcaaatct atattccgca gtgtaagaac ggacgagata ttcgatcttt
    16801 taatgcaggt gagcaagaga tattgtatgt gcgtggtagt agctttgttg ttggtgagtt
    16861 gcttcaaaac aactctgtta caaaaattat tctgtatgag aaatagggac tgaattatga
    16921 aaaaagaaaa gctatttacc gctcccagat ggaatgatcc acctgtagca agagtaacag
    16981 ggcacagaga aatcagcgca gaggaaagaa aaagagcgat acaagatgtt attgacaaat
    17041 tttacgatgg aaagtgtcca gaggattggc tggatgcgat aaaaaaatac caataacatg
    17101 aagaaagcag agctgcaatg cagccctgct ctttttatac ccattttcag gctatgcctg
    17161 tgggaatata tcatttaacg aaccggcagc gtacggtttg ggaaaggagt cagcaatgac
    17221 aaaacagtat gccgagatgg aaaacagcag agaacagagc cgggtgtgcg cacgcctgcc
    17281 gctgaacctc cagctgtttg ccgaagacac cggcgaaaat ggagcagaca ccaacacaga
    17341 gggggcagcg ggcgacaccg gcgccaactc cgatgggggc aacgacactc caacatttga
    17401 cgacctgctg aaagacaaga aattccaaag cgagtttgac agccgggtca gcaaggcgct
    17461 tgccacggcc agagccaagt gggaggaaag cgccaaggaa caggcggacg aagcaaagaa
    17521 gctgtccaac atgaacaagg aggagcggga gcggtacaac ctggacaagg accgccaagc
    17581 ctttgagcag gaaaaagcgg cctttgccaa aaagcagctg gaaacagctg tggcggcaga
    17641 gctgctccag cgcaagctgc ctgcgcagtt tgcggcattc ttgaccggga gtgacgcgga
    17701 agcctctcaa aagaatttgg aagcctttga caccgcattt caagaggcag tacaggccgc
    17761 aaccacggcc aacctgcggg gcaagaaccc gcccccggca ggtaagggcg cagcgggcga
    17821 caatgtaccg cccacagact tccacgccta tgaagcgtgg agaaaaaaca acggctaagg
    17881 aggaataaga aatgccgaac acgattttaa cccccaatgt cattgccaat gaggcactga
    17941 tggtactgaa aaacaacttg gtgatggcca acctggtgca ccgggactat gaaaaagaat
    18001 ttgttaaggt tggcgatacg gtaaccgcac gccgtcccag caagtttgcg gccaagaact
    18061 ttaccggcgc agtggatccc caggagctga acgaaggcgg cgtgcctgta aagatggatc
    18121 gtctgcgtga tgtgaccgta cagatcacct ctaaggagat gagcctggac ctgcgggact
    18181 tctctgcaca ggtcattgaa ccggctatga cggccattgc caacgcagtg gacgcggatg
    18241 tgctggctac cgccgtagag ggcgcatgcc gcacagtgac cgcttccggc gaggacgcag
    18301 caaagcccat caaagatatt gccaaggtgg gcagcctgct ggactttgcc ggtgtgccgg
    18361 tacagaaccg ccgcctggtg ctgaacccct ctcacaaggt gctctatgca acggacgaca
    18421 atatgtccaa ggtatcctat gccggcgatg gtaccgccct gcgtgaggca gagctgggca
    18481 aggtgtacac catggatacc tatatgagcc agaatgcacc gtatcccttt ggttatttgg
    18541 ataatgccgt aggcaccgcc aagtccttta aggttagcgg tactgcaggt gccagcactg
    18601 tggcgctgtc ttccgtgacc gcagcctctg cgaccgtgaa gaagggcgac tgctttattg
    18661 tggacggcta tgtgtatcac tttgcagcag acgcaacggc ctccaccggt gcgatcgcca
    18721 gcgtagtcat tgaccagccg ctccatgccg cgctgaccaa caaagacgct acggtgattt
    18781 ctgcacccac ttccgtaggg ttccaccgca acggcgtggc actggtgacc cgtcctatgg
    18841 atctgccgat gggcaacaag aacgcctatg tggcttctgc ggacggtctg ggtgtgcgtg
    18901 tggtctttga ctacgacagc acccacaaga tcgacaccgt gtcctttgat attctgtacg
    18961 gcgtgaccac gctggacaag aatatgatcg tcaaggtgca gggctaagcc cagggaggta
    19021 caaatggaaa aggtaaccgt tgtacagggc aagacccaag tggtcattga tcggagttgt
    19081 ctgccggctt atttgaatgc cggttggcag ctgcaagaaa aagaggatac aaaaaagggc
    19141 gccaaataag gcgccttttc ttatgggggt gatatgtttg actgatgaga tgaaaagcaa
    19201 ggctctgcgg ctgctgcggg ccgctgccgg gcgttacgac aagatatgcg aggcctggta
    19261 cgcacacgcc ggtgaagagc tggatttgca gctgtttttg gatatggcag aggacgattg
    19321 cctgacctat ttgggcacgc aagagctgcc gccggtggta acggccacca cactggccaa
    19381 actggctttt gtgcacctga actgctttat acaggatcgg gattacggtg taaagagtac
    19441 gtcctataca gagggcagcg tatctatgag cgagacctat accacccctg cggagcagga
    19501 gacagccatt gccgacctgc tccagccgta caacagatac agggaggtgc gcaccggtga
    19561 aagcaaaaac gcctaagtcg tggactgtaa aatcacggat tttctccgca cagacgatca
    19621 gagacagtgc ttacgacttt gagcagaaca catacagtgc tacacctgcc attttgtatt
    19681 tgtgctggca gccggtatct gcttctgccc ctattgagga gcgggggcgg gtgctgtctg
    19741 ccgggtatca agccgtgttg tatgaccctg tgggcgtgcg gcccggcgac ctggtacagg
    19801 cggatggtat tggctggctg gaggtggaga ccgtgcagca gttcctgcat tatcgtttgt
    19861 tgacagcgaa tgccacagag aggagagcac ccggtggaaa cgaacattga gattgaaaag
    19921 ctgagtgcct atgccaagac gctgcaacgc accgcagatc atctgctgga caacttggag
    19981 cggcaaatgc tgcaggacgc agaggatatg gccggccgtc agcgcagcaa ctgcccggag
    20041 gacaccggac tgctgcggga gtccatcgcc gccttttgcg agcgtgacgg tgatcaggtg
    20101 accgcaggca gccgtaccaa tatgcagtat gcggcctatg tggaattcgg aaccgggcct
    20161 gtgggtgacg aaaagggtac accgctggac agtgagctgg gtattgtgcg caagcacgag
    20221 ccttggactg cgtatatacc aggttacggt tttcgcagac taaaaggtcg cttgccggcg
    20281 ctctttatgt ataacggcat gcaggaaatg cagccggtga ttgcagagca ttatggtacg
    20341 gctatacagg aggcgatcaa gtgaaaaact accgtgcagt gatccgggat accttaaaat
    20401 ccgtacagtc ggacattccc tatgacatta agatggcatt tccggagagc aaaccggcag
    20461 gtaacctgat cacattttat gagatcacca atacaggcac ggaactggcg tgcgtagatg
    20521 tgatcgccta tcaggtggat ctgtggttta tgaccttgcc ggacctgttg gaattgacgg
    20581 aaaaggtaga cgaggctttg acctcgctgg gcctgatccg gcaatttgca tcctcggacg
    20641 cgcttttaca cgaccccagc ggttatttgc gcaaatcatt gcgttacggt cgtcgggtag
    20701 acacaagaac caatcgattg attgattaag gaggatttta tatgaacgaa acaaagccgg
    20761 aacgcggcct tgcgtccaaa ggcattgagg tatatcccaa ctataccggc cccacagcca
    20821 agtgcctgaa ctacgccacc caaatcggcg atctgaccaa gggcgaacgg gaagaactgg
    20881 acgccacttg ctatgacgat gatgtggaac acagcattac cggtattcgc aagaaagcag
    20941 acgcctttga ggtgactttt ctgtacaacg caaaggacgc cacatcggat tatcgggtgc
    21001 tggcagcttt ggaggacgcc ggtgtgtccg tacccattat ggttaagctg ccggacggca
    21061 ccaagtttaa caactctggt gtgcccagcc tgacgattaa gggaccgggc gtaaacagac
    21121 tgatggaggc tactgtctct tacaagctgg acggcgactg gagcagagag ttccccgccg
    21181 cgtaaatcga ctattcggga ggcgggcgac tgcctccccg ctttttagga ggaaatgaca
    21241 atgaacgaat cccatattgt aaccagaaca tacgatttgc agctgaatgg cggcaagact
    21301 gtgcacctgc gtttgactgt agctgctcag ctgcgactga aaaataaatt caacgaggac
    21361 gccctggatg tgatcctcag cgcttccagt gatccggagc ggctcctggc tgtactggat
    21421 gaggccctgc attttaacga tgatcccaac ggcgatctga ccggtgaggc gttgtatgac
    21481 gcgctggtgg acagcggcgt tagcggcgtg gacgcatttt caagcattct ctttcagctg
    21541 gccaatgtgt ccggtctact gagcgatacg caggccgaga agctctccgc cggcattgaa
    21601 aagatggtca acgctgcgtt tgacggcgtg gagaagtcca cagagagtga ggacaagccg
    21661 tccacttcct ttcgggagta attactgcac aacggaggat atgatcctgg aggccaacgc
    21721 ttatggcttg tcgttctccg ttattctcgc catgacctat ggagaactaa agcgttacat
    21781 cctgttccat cgtgattttg agaaaaggca gtatcaaaac ctgtcacaaa tcgcttatat
    21841 ccaagccggg gttatcgccg ctgcggttgc cggggaggat gtgggcgcag tgtatgacct
    21901 tttcccatat tggacaaagg atgatgtgct ggatattcaa gcggccaaag caatggccta
    21961 ctttgatcag ttttaacgat tgaaaaacaa gaaaaggagg tgattttgtg gatcaggaat
    22021 tggtaacacg atttactgcg gatattagcc agtacaaaaa gagcatggcc tctctccaag
    22081 ccgagctgaa gcagctgtcc ggcgtgacgg ataaaattaa gacggtgact gccaaggcaa
    22141 tgtcttccgc ctcttctgat acaaggaaga tgggaaagca ggtggatacg cttattaaga
    22201 gccaagagcg caatgtgcag gccgctatga gtagtgctgc gaaaatatcc gagtatacgg
    22261 caaaagccag acagctgaaa gatcagctgc acagtcagga cgaaacatac aagcagttgt
    22321 ccagccgctt aaaagaggta acagccactt accgggcaca gcaggagttt ttgaagtcct
    22381 ataagaacgg catcgccggt gtaagcagtc agtatcagga gatggtagac tggatccaca
    22441 aaatggaaac agcgtcgacc agcggcatga cgatcaatca gattgaacag cagcgggcgg
    22501 ctatcaatcg tataaagaac gatttagaag tctttgacag cgagctgaaa gaggttggcc
    22561 tgaatccgaa taatttaaaa acggatacgc tggacaagct gaaaaatgaa atccgcaaaa
    22621 cctcttcgca gattctcaaa gcgaagagtg caatggcaca gaccacggga cagatcaaca
    22681 aaaccaatgc ggatatagca acggaaagca accgcttttc caacttgaaa tcgtccatat
    22741 ccagaaatgc tcctgcgctt aagagtatga gcaagcagct caagcaaacc ggtgatgttt
    22801 ccgcagcagg gaaactgaaa aagggcttct ccgggttaaa gggcatattt ggaaatatcg
    22861 gatctgcagc gggcgccgct ttcggcaagg tgcatagtca cctgaaaaat atgcgtgctt
    22921 cttccggtac ggccagcaag tccctgttga atgtggtcaa gtctatccgc cgtataggtg
    22981 tggtatcgtt ggggctgaaa gtgtgtaaaa acattttcgg cgagctgcgc tcggtgatca
    23041 ccggatattt aagtcagaac gaggctctga ataaccgtgt agaagccttg aaaaatgctt
    23101 ttgcaaatgc tttggcaccg gccatcaatg tggttgtggg gctgtttgaa aagctcatgc
    23161 cctatgccat gagtgttgcc aatgccatta gtgggttgct ttcatctgtg gggatcgctt
    23221 cgcaggtaaa tgccacggcc accgctgtgg gcaagaccac aaaagagacg aaaaagctgt
    23281 ctcaagcgca gaaagaactg tacggatttg accaaatcac taaggttagt gatgatcagc
    23341 aagacagtag ttcgtccggt gcgtctacag ccaatacgcc ggcagcgtcc gacaagttct
    23401 ccgcttattt ggagaaaatc aagaacctgt ggaaaagctg cgactttgag ggaatcggcg
    23461 aacaaatcgc cggttcttgt aataagatta ttagcaagat caatgcactg gactggaaag
    23521 gcatacagga caaagtcaac ggcgctgtca gcggtattgc caagagccta aacggcttca
    23581 tccgtgactt cgactgggag ggtgccggac aaattgttgg taacggtgtg aacaccgtct
    23641 ttggtgcact ggacaccttc ctgaccacat tcgattttgc agctcttggc gcaggctttg
    23701 ctaaaaacct gaacggtata ttcaacacca ttgactgggg acaggtggca aagactctgt
    23761 ccgatgcaat cagcggtgta ttcaaggcca ttgcaggctt tctggaaaat ttggactggc
    23821 gagggctggc tacggcgctg gaaaacttca taggcggtat tgattttggt ggaatggcaa
    23881 gcgctctgtt tgaatcgctt ggtgcagctt taggcggcct gtgtgcattc ctgggacagc
    23941 ttatctctga cgctgtgtcc ggtatacagt cctattttgg cgacaagatc aaagaagccg
    24001 gcggcaatgt ggcccagggc atttgggacg gcatcattga cggcattgga gatgcatgga
    24061 agtgggttaa ggaacacatt ttccaaccgt ttatcaatgg tttccaaaaa gcgtttgaga
    24121 tcaaatcgcc gtctaaggtt atgaaaaagc agggcggctt tatttcccaa ggtctgtttg
    24181 acggtatcgg cgatctgtgg aaaaaggtca gccaaaaatt caaaggattt aaggacggcg
    24241 ttgttaattt ctttaccggg aaaaatggcg ttgtatcaaa agtcaccggc cttggcggta
    24301 agatcgtgac cggcttaaag aacggcctga agaatttgaa agccaccttt accaatgcgt
    24361 tcaaaggccc cttaaacggt gtgatcaaac tggtcaacaa catgatcgac aaaatcaacg
    24421 acaagctgaa catcagcgtt ggcagcacac tgtctaatgt gcttagcgcc ctgggcgtga
    24481 gcgtgaccaa cggccagtac cagttgttct ctatacccac tatcccagag ctggaaaagg
    24541 gcggcgtgct gaaaaaaggc caggtcggtc tgctggaagg taaaggcgcc gaggctgttg
    24601 tgcctttgga gcgaaacacc cagtggatca gcaaggtagc cgcaatgatg gtgcaaatgc
    24661 tgggtagcag cgggcaggcg gtcaatgtaa cgatcccggt atatgtgggc ggtaagcatt
    24721 taagcacggt ggtgctggac gatgtgaacc aaacagaaaa gaaaggccgt gacccggttg
    24781 cggctacagc gtaaggaggg acggtatgcc actatatatt gacggcacaa aaatgccaaa
    24841 cccatcattc aatgccatat cctgttcaga tgaaaaggtg tggtcctcta acacaggccg
    24901 ctccaagtcg gcttatatga acggcagtat cgttcaggtc aaaaaaacaa ggcagttgtc
    24961 ctttccgcca ttgacccggg cggagttgga caagctaaac ggcgtgatca acaatgcgag
    25021 taagccctgg cattctatta agctggagga tacctccggg aatacggtgt tttctttcag
    25081 ctgctacttt ggcacgccca gttggacggc ttattccggt gccagggatt gccggtattt
    25141 catcaactac aaagtagacg ccattgagcg ctaaaggagt attttatgta caagacaagc
    25201 actgatttta accaggccat caaaaacggg gaacggatct atgtgaaggt taaatgtggc
    25261 aatttcattt ttggctacaa cgatgagacg gatcctacaa gcccaaatga gcaaaataac
    25321 attatggagc tgaatattga ccgcagtatc agccatgacg attacgcgct ggcaaagtcc
    25381 tacgcttgtg ggtgtaactg cgttctgtgg gctgtgcctg ccggtgccgt gcttcgcggg
    25441 cagaaaaccg tggtgtactt tggctgtatg gtcaacggtg cagtggagtg ggtgccaatg
    25501 ggcgtgtttt atccggaaaa ggtcactcgg tccggcgaat gtaccacttt ggaaatgtac
    25561 gaccacatgt atgatctttc tatgccgtat tctgccgcca tcagcggtca gcagacccct
    25621 ttggcaatct taaaagacct ggcacgccag ggtaactttg agttggctgc cggcgtggag
    25681 agcaaggtct ccggctttgg cacggtagat gtttctttgc tctgcggtac ggaaacagac
    25741 gaggacggca agcagcaggt cactgcctat aatgtgaatg atgccatcgg ttatgtggct
    25801 gggttctgcg gctgtgctgc cgtctttgat cgagaaggca agttgcgagt agatactttc
    25861 gcccaggtat atgatggtac ggcagaatac gcggtgacag atgacacggt cacagaggtt
    25921 tcactggcag agacggacaa aacctacctg gggatcagtt gcaacaatgg gaataagaat
    25981 attcttgcac cagatagtct gtcggtcaac agcgaggtgc tgtatttcga caacccactg
    26041 atcaccaccc aggcccaagc ggaaaaagta tttaacgctg tatctgatat gatctacata
    26101 gatgatggcg accagggtga gactgtattt gacctgggca tacagtaccg accgggaagt
    26161 atgacattgc tcacggccaa tccggcgttg gatagtttcg atgtgatcac ttaccgggac
    26221 gataccggcg atcaccatat ccctttgatg ggtgtggagt atgattatga tggctccgtc
    26281 actatggaag tgaccgccca tgcccgttca gaacaggagg gcagctctgc cggaagcatt
    26341 ctttcccgca tgatctctaa ggctatgcag caggtcacag cgccgttggc acagcgcatt
    26401 caggatgcta cggattctat cacgaacgca gtgggcggtt acgctgcttt gatcgaccgg
    26461 gacggcgatg gtgtgtcaga cgcgctttat atcggagagt acccggcagc ggagggcaag
    26521 accaaaggcc gctgcctgct gctgaataag aacggcatgg ctgtttctac caccggactg
    26581 caaggcccct ttaaggactt tgcggtgtac tacaacaaaa aaaccaacca gtattacctg
    26641 aatgctacgg acatttcagc cggtagactc tccggtattg agatccttgc ggataaaggc
    26701 acgatcgccg ggtggaacat caccgaccga gaactgtatg cggatttggg tagttatcgt
    26761 gcatacattc aaaagccaac taccaaaggc tcttgggtgt tttctgcaca aaaaaagaac
    26821 agcaacggtt catatactgg tacatggtat gtaacgatgg gcggcgatat ggtatgcaat
    26881 ggttcggtag atgtaagcgg ggccctatcg gtggaaggga aaaccaaatt tgatgccgat
    26941 gtacaattct acaaaaaaat atatgatctt gccggatatg aaatcattaa tgctgcatct
    27001 ggtggtaaca gccttgtaat tggatacggt cagtatgagc acggagccaa aacatattta
    27061 gaaggcggag atatttgctt aagaatgcag cagaatggca acttgtgtat acaagcggga
    27121 tcgaaagatt cggttgaaac cagatttgta ctgtctaaag tgagttggac gcttagcgga
    27181 agcactgcgt accgtgatac gattgaatca aaaggcgggt ttgtgcttag tgcgaatggt
    27241 ggcgataatg ttttatacct tgtcgggaag agtatatgga ttgataacgc cacgacaatc
    27301 agaggcaaac tgacggtaca agacgatatt agactgagtt ttaaatcttc aagcggaacc
    27361 attccactgg ttgtaaacac aagcggcgtt attacaaccg caaactcatc aaaacgatac
    27421 aaagagaata tcaaaccggt agaagacgct gtgctggatc caaacggtct ttacgatgta
    27481 caggtgtgcc agtacaatta caagccagaa tacaaggaca acgaattggt cagcgggacg
    27541 cagatcggcg ttattgcaga ggatctggac aagcattacc ccaacgcagt gatctatgac
    27601 agtgaaggga gacctgaaag ctggcaagat cgtatcatga taccggcaat gcttaagttg
    27661 atccaagatc aaaagaagca actggacgct ttgcaggcag aagtggacgc gctgaaagca
    27721 aaattgcaat aaacagcaaa gcggctgctc cgcactggaa cagccgcttt agagttatta
    27781 gtcaatatat attcttggag tggatttatc gccctttttg aaatagaaat gcctgccgct
    27841 ttcatcgaca tatatttctt ctaacggatc gtctcgagaa gaagctgtgt cccagtaata
    27901 tccatcgtca gaaggtatgg gatcaaagtg cgcgtcagca ggacgcttcg gcaccgttga
    27961 ttcggttgtt tctcttattg cggctggggc tactgtgcca ttcctttcgg tgcgatacac
    28021 tacttgcggt tgcgtggtag tatgcttctt ctttttcttc ttagtggttg tgggctttgt
    28081 agttgttgtg gttgcggtcg cctctgtggc tgccggttct gtagtggtct ctgtgggctg
    28141 tgtagtaaca ccagccagtg cactggatac agcgtgatct accagactgg ctgtctcctg
    28201 atcatgcact cgatcatagt gcacccacac accgataccg acccccaccg ccactacaac
    28261 ggtcacaaca aggatccaca ctttggcctt agacttcatc ttcatctctc ctttcactcc
    28321 ccaccatacc acacttcccc gcagattgca agaaaacagg aggtgattcc catgtaaaat
    28381 acaaattgca gtcaactgca aacggcggct taggcacgct gtttttttat gtcaaaaagg
    28441 aggattttat gcagacatta aatattaagg tcacccagca ggcggtgatc ttacaaaaca
    28501 aagatccggt gacagctgag aatatcaacc aaatccgctg tgtggtagag ctggacccgg
    28561 catacgccga tctggtcgtg cgggtgtgca tgaacggcca gtttgccact gtggtggatg
    28621 gacagtgttt cgccccgccg ctgcaagagg gaatgtgccg cctgggcgtt tacggctatg
    28681 ccgtggatgg cgagcagttg gtgcagcgta taagcccgga gccgtgcgtg ttttatgtgc
    28741 gccctggttc ttatgacctg gcagctgtgg agacggacgc accggatcca acggagttgg
    28801 agtcttatta cgccaaggtg caggcactgc tcaaggatat tggtaagggt gtgaatggca
    28861 ccacttatac gcccagcgtg tccgcagcgg gggagatcag ctggaccaat gacggcggga
    28921 aggacaaccc ggaaccggtg aacattaaag gcccaaaggg tgacacaggt ccccagggag
    28981 ctcctggtaa aggtggagag cgaggaccgc agggcgaacc gggaaaagat ggtgcagtgg
    29041 gcccacaggg tgttcctggc acggacggca aagacggagc gccaggcgca gatggtgcgc
    29101 ccggtaaaga tggtacggac ggtcgcggta tcaataccgc gtgggtgaat gacaatggag
    29161 agctgcaact ggagtattct gacggcgaag aggataactt gggtaatgtt aagggaccgc
    29221 gtggtgcaaa gggcgtaaag ggcgacaccg gtgcacaagg acctgccggt gcggatggca
    29281 ttggtatcac cgatgcacaa atcacagaag ccggagagct acagatcact tacacagacg
    29341 gtacgactgt acttctgggt gaggtcgtag gccccaaggg cgatacaggt gccgcaggca
    29401 aagacggcgt gaacggtaat gatggtgcca aaggcgacaa gggagataag ggggatcccg
    29461 gtgaacccgg cgcatctggt gttgaaacct gggagatcgt gttcacaaaa acattcgatg
    29521 aagacaccac ggccaaccag cagtgggacc ttgccaatcc ctgccgcaag atcagactgc
    29581 gcatggcggt ggcgggcagt gcttctaatt cagcggccgg tgataccact gtgtatctga
    29641 attcctacac ctccaagtgc ttcctgccga atgtgttccg gtatgagacg gacgcggcga
    29701 aaggctctct tgcggtggcg gaagttgata tcaccggcaa catggtgcgc gtgcaaacga
    29761 ataagacgaa catatccagt aacttcaacg cgaccaatgt cctggcaggg aacgcaatat
    29821 ggaacgcaag cgggatcacc ttcaacatta tgagagatgt ggaaaaccat ggtgcgatca
    29881 aagccctgtc gtttccaacg aacggcaaga cgattggcag cggcacacaa gttgaaatac
    29941 tgggggtggc aaaatgagca ttgaaacaga aagccgcatt gcgtttttaa agtccgagtt
    30001 ggcggagacg gattacctct gtctgaagta cacggacggc gctttgtctg aggatgaata
    30061 tgcgccgatc cgcaagcagc gggcagcata ccgggcagag atcaacgccc tgcaaggggg
    30121 tgagaccgat gtatagcgca ttcgtcacgg ccgccctgac cgctgccgtg tcaacggtgg
    30181 tgggcagcgc cgtgtccgct gtgattgctt cattgattgc aagaaaaaag agcaaaaaag
    30241 caattgacga agtcaccaca gcccggtaca tagccatcga aaacggcttg cagtccattt
    30301 tgcgcgccga gatcatacgg cagcacgaca agcacacaga gcggggctac tgccccctgt
    30361 acgccaagga agccatggtc aaggtgtatg acgcatacca cgccctgggc ggcaatggta
    30421 tgatgaccag attttataat gagattattg cgctcccgga ggagccacaa aaggaggatt
    30481 aactatgaaa gtaaacgcag gaaccattgc gagaaccgct gtgctggcgg tatcgctgct
    30541 gaatgtactc ttgaatgcct ttggcaagaa cccgcttccg ttcagcgatg atgaagtcta
    30601 caccactgtg tcaacagtgg tagccgtggt ggcttccctg gccgcatggt ggaagaacaa
    30661 cagctttaca aaagctgctt tgaaagcaga tgagacgctg gcgctggaac ggacggagac
    30721 agcagagagc gaggctgtac accatgagta agctgtatta ctgccggcag acaaccgaaa
    30781 aatgtaaaag cattcgctat ccaagtaagc cccatccgta caagtatgga acctccggct
    30841 gcatttacac cagcggctgc ggggtatgcg caagccttat ggtgctccat aacttcggct
    30901 ttaccggctt ggatacggca gcctggacac agaagtgcct actgatgggc gcacggtccg
    30961 cagatggcac cgatatggac acggtggcag tgtacctgga gaagcattac tccatcgtaa
    31021 gcaagcgggc aaagaccgtt gctgacctga agaaccacct gaaagccggt ggcaaagcta
    31081 tagtgtgcgt cagtggtggc ggcaaacagc tgttctccaa cggcggccac tatgtgtatg
    31141 tgggcggact ggacaagagc ggtaacctga tcgtgctgga tccctactgg tacgacggta
    31201 agtttacctt gacgaccaac cgccggaagt acacaaaggt caagaatggc cgggaggtgt
    31261 atgtgcagcc tgcggcgctt gcctctgatt tgagcggcat ttggctgttc accaacgcca
    31321 aaggcggcaa ggcggtgtat gcggaaagcg atgtcaacta caaaaaggcg gcgcccaagg
    31381 caccgacggt taagccgggt acatacatca ccaccgcagt gcggggaatt tacaagggcg
    31441 caggtgctgc tgccggacgc aagaaggtca aggatctgac cacggacggc cggcgacacg
    31501 caaccagcag caagtcgaaa gcagacgcta tgttccgggc agacaccacc atcaccgtgc
    31561 tggagacaaa gctgctctcc accggcaacc tgtgggcgcg ctgcccctcc ggctggctgt
    31621 gtgtatggga aaaggatatt gaccgtaaat tcatcaagta aagcagaaag cccaccgagt
    31681 aatcggtggg cttcttttgt tttttatcaa aaaatatgac aaaaagataa aaaaattcat
    31741 gtttttattg aatttcacat actcttatga tagaatgcaa ctgcaaatta gttgcaaaga
    31801 ggtgggaaag attgagccag tttgaaaagc tctgggaacg gtttttgtta gttccaagtg
    31861 attttaccta tgaggaatta agaaaaatca tgaaacatta cggttatagt gagaataata
    31921 aagggaaaac atctggttct cgagtaggat ttataaagag ggatgatgta gaaaaaacga
    31981 caatatttct tcacaaacct catggatccg atgcgtatgt tagaaaagct gcgattagaa
    32041 gcataattgc tgctatggaa aggaatggtg atattaaatg agcaatgtta ttcagtacaa
    32101 agggtatttt acgaatgtgg aatatagcca agaagaccaa atccttttcg gcaaaataga
    32161 gggcattcgt gatttagtca catttgagtg cgaaaacgca ggcgaggtgg aacaagcttt
    32221 caaagaggcg gtggacgatt atttggaatt ttgcgaagag gagggcaaag atccaaacaa
    32281 aagctttagc ggctcattca atgtaagagt aagtccggaa ttgcacaggg atatatgggc
    32341 ggcagcaacc aaacgcgata tgacattaaa tgcgtatgtg aatgaggcat tgcgagcctc
    32401 attgaaaaaa acgactgatc caatggttgt ttttcttgtc ccatcaaggc tgtctcggac
    32461 agagcatgct ccacaatttt ccattgataa agatgcctat aaatcaggcg aagatggatt
    32521 ttcttatggc ataaatagaa atctaattac gagcggaggg gtaaatcaat gaactataat
    32581 ttgaaattgc aagcatacaa aataagtcaa attgcagttg atactaagtt gattaaggat
    32641 ggaaaagaag aattggcaat agagtgcttt gtttcaccca aattcccatt gaatggggat
    32701 gatgatactc tactgctggc ttttaatgcg tctgtgtatg aaaaggataa gaaggacgct
    32761 gaaaaaatcg taagcgcaac tgcggaattt atttatgaat gtaatatgca tccggaggat
    32821 acaaaagagc taagagatta tattcttgat cattgccttg atgaaataca ggacatagct
    32881 ttcgagcata ttaacaggat ttttgaagct atgaacttta ctgggctaaa aatagaggca
    32941 agtgagtaag ttgcaatttt taccaagttc aatgaaaaac gcttgacaac acatcttcct
    33001 ttgtagtata acaaaaaaca aaggaggaat gaaaaatgat tgtggaagat accaaagatt
    33061 tggttgaaac tgcggactat gtgatcatcg aagctgtttt agtggatgat ggattgcgtt
    33121 acaaacaact ttctgttggc attaaagcca aaaatggtga cattatccgc ataattccaa
    33181 tatcgacaat gctgatgtaa aaaaaggccg ggtagttcag taactgcccg gtctttttct
    33241 atacctcgca ttaccaagta ctgcaacgag tactgcaacg ccaaaagttt tttattttct
    33301 ctcatttttt acacaagcgg aaatttggct taactaagcc aaaaatggaa acaggaagaa
    33361 ataaaggacg gctaaaaaag ccgtcctttt tggtcgaggt gacaagattt gaacttgcga
    33421 cccccacgtc ccgaacgtgg tgctctacca aactgagcca cacctcgatt tattgctaca
    33481 ataggataac acaaaatgc
//
LOCUS       KarlssonFH_2013__S424_NODE_2_length_526279_cov_9.22761_(reversed)       33088 bp    DNA     linear   UNA 01-JUL-2020
DEFINITION  KarlssonFH_2013__S424_NODE_2_length_526279_cov_9.22761 (reversed).
ACCESSION   geneious|urn:local:
VERSION     geneious|urn:local:.:oj-c422o39:3
KEYWORDS    .
SOURCE      
  ORGANISM  .
FEATURES             Location/Qualifiers
     misc_feature    complement(394..876)
                     /note="Geneious type: ABC1"
                     /standard_name="ABC1"
     misc_feature    complement(924..2117)
                     /note="Geneious type: Phage_integrase"
                     /standard_name="Phage_integrase"
     misc_feature    complement(2302..2970)
                     /note="Geneious type: NTase_sub_bind"
                     /standard_name="NTase_sub_bind"
     misc_feature    complement(2967..3377)
                     /note="Geneious type: DUF955"
                     /standard_name="DUF955"
     misc_feature    complement(3364..3714)
                     /note="Geneious type: HTH_3"
                     /standard_name="HTH_3"
     misc_feature    3951..4142
                     /note="Geneious type: HTH_3"
                     /standard_name="HTH_3"
     CDS             4207..4377
                     /codon_start=1
                     /standard_name="CDS"
     misc_feature    complement(4367..4744)
                     /note="Geneious type: DUF2513"
                     /standard_name="DUF2513"
     misc_feature    5027..5344
                     /note="Geneious type: HTH_17"
                     /standard_name="HTH_17"
     misc_feature    5377..5691
                     /note="Geneious type: Vps55"
                     /standard_name="Vps55"
     CDS             5675..5920
                     /codon_start=1
                     /standard_name="CDS"
     CDS             6212..7075
                     /codon_start=1
                     /standard_name="CDS"
     CDS             7112..7420
                     /codon_start=1
                     /standard_name="CDS"
     misc_feature    7420..7830
                     /note="Geneious type: DUF1064"
                     /standard_name="DUF1064"
     misc_feature    7827..8360
                     /note="Geneious type: DAP10"
                     /standard_name="DAP10"
     misc_feature    8513..8830
                     /note="Geneious type: PcfK"
                     /standard_name="PcfK"
     misc_feature    8840..10516
                     /note="Geneious type: PcfJ"
                     /standard_name="PcfJ"
     misc_feature    10547..11488
                     /note="Geneious type: TIGR02168"
                     /standard_name="TIGR02168"
     misc_feature    11932..12345
                     /note="Geneious type: TIGR02473"
                     /standard_name="TIGR02473"
     misc_feature    12526..12963
                     /note="Geneious type: ECSCR"
                     /standard_name="ECSCR"
     misc_feature    13004..13417
                     /note="Geneious type: Terminase_2"
                     /standard_name="Terminase_2"
     misc_feature    13405..14673
                     /note="Geneious type: TIGR01547"
                     /standard_name="TIGR01547"
     misc_feature    14675..16228
                     /note="Geneious type: Phage_prot_Gp6"
                     /standard_name="Phage_prot_Gp6"
     misc_feature    16232..17734
                     /note="Geneious type: TIGR01641"
                     /standard_name="TIGR01641"
     CDS             17741..17914
                     /codon_start=1
                     /standard_name="CDS"
     misc_feature    18046..18708
                     /note="Geneious type: DUF4355"
                     /standard_name="DUF4355"
     misc_feature    18724..19839
                     /note="Geneious type: P22_CoatProtein"
                     /standard_name="P22_CoatProtein"
     misc_feature    19856..19981
                     /note="Geneious type: DUF3747"
                     /standard_name="DUF3747"
     CDS             20021..20407
                     /codon_start=1
                     /standard_name="CDS"
     misc_feature    20388..20741
                     /note="Geneious type: HAS-barrel"
                     /standard_name="HAS-barrel"
     misc_feature    20725..21195
                     /note="Geneious type: TIGR01725"
                     /standard_name="TIGR01725"
     CDS             21192..21560
                     /codon_start=1
                     /standard_name="CDS"
     misc_feature    21573..22016
                     /note="Geneious type: Phage_tail_3"
                     /standard_name="Phage_tail_3"
     CDS             22072..22512
                     /codon_start=1
                     /standard_name="CDS"
     CDS             22532..22807
                     /codon_start=1
                     /standard_name="CDS"
     misc_feature    22839..25625
                     /note="Geneious type: TIGR02168"
                     /standard_name="TIGR02168"
     CDS             25637..26005
                     /codon_start=1
                     /standard_name="CDS"
     misc_feature    26017..28563
                     /note="Geneious type: Peptidase_S74"
                     /standard_name="Peptidase_S74"
     misc_feature    complement(28609..29136)
                     /note="Geneious type: TIGR04211"
                     /standard_name="TIGR04211"
     misc_feature    29217..31097
                     /note="Geneious type: Collagen"
                     /standard_name="Collagen"
     CDS             31094..31276
                     /codon_start=1
                     /standard_name="CDS"
     misc_feature    31269..31511
                     /note="Geneious type: XhlA"
                     /standard_name="XhlA"
     misc_feature    31508..31768
                     /note="Geneious type: Holin_SPP1"
                     /standard_name="Holin_SPP1"
     misc_feature    31765..32682
                     /note="Geneious type: Peptidase_C39_2"
                     /standard_name="Peptidase_C39_2"
     CDS             32806..32970
                     /codon_start=1
                     /standard_name="CDS"
     misc_feature    32806..32970
                     /note="Geneious type: S1_1_and_10ncbiHomologs"
                     /standard_name="S1_1_and_10ncbiHomologs"
ORIGIN      
        1 accggcagtc aacaaagaac ttcactttca ctgctcacag ggtcattttt ggtacagtaa
       61 aacgcccctg aacagatttt cattgcactt taccgtggag cgtggtacag taggcttgta
      121 aggcgggtgg ccgtcttgca tataggctta tcattataca ttttgtactc ctattttcat
      181 tttttacttc cttgtgttat tttcctttct gcggctcggg cagccaccta cccgggcagc
      241 ccacacccat ggcgggttgc cacccgccat ctactttttt acttagaagc gcagagcttc
      301 taaaatgctg atcgcgtcgt ccggtgtttt gcatttcttc aaggcaccgg acacaaattc
      361 gattcaccta acccaccggc ctgaccgagc agatcaaaac tgcccggctt ttttatacct
      421 cgcatgacca agtactgcaa taagtactgc aacgccggag aaaaagtgct gctccgctgg
      481 agaaaaaaga cagccgatca cagaaataca aggcacttgc tgcgaaacag tccccctgac
      541 tgtttctgcc aaatgcttcg catttggagc ctcgtgtcgc aagttcaaat cttgcaaata
      601 aacaaaaaaa gaagcaggac atttcggctg ctccaccggc agaaatgcgt aatcgagcac
      661 agagatataa ggcactcgct gcgaaacagt cccccggact gtttctgcca aatgcttcgc
      721 atttggagcc tcgtgtcgca agttcaaatc ttgtaaataa ataaaaaagg aagcaggaca
      781 ttctaaaaaa tgtcctgctt ccttttggtc gaggtgacaa gaatataggc acaaaatttg
      841 gcttagcagc gggctttttg ccgttttgta ctgcaacagt actgcaacgc tgttactgcc
      901 agcaagggag cgcttctctt ttcttatccc cgggcagtat ttttctgcgg ggcattcggg
      961 ataagctgct gcatataggc gtctgccgcc tctgtgtact tattttcata atctgaaaat
     1021 acatcgcagt aggtgtttag ggtggtctca atattggcgt gaccaaggcg cttctggagc
     1081 accttaacag gcataccgct ctcaatgcag cgggtggcgt atgtatgccg caggctatgg
     1141 agagacacca cgccgggcac ggcaggatcc agcatattgt attttttcaa gatacgctga
     1201 aattgtaagt tgacctggct ggtggtcagt accttgtgcc ctttgaagtc gtagaacagc
     1261 agatccaggc ggtttggttg ccactgctcc atatattcgg acagaatacg gtatggggcg
     1321 tccgtcaggc tcaagagccg ctgcccggcg taggtcttag tcttggtgcc tatgacggcg
     1381 tggtccgtct ggtccttggt caccgtgcgc cgcacattca cggtgcggaa tgtcaaattg
     1441 acatcgtgca catccaaagc gttgatctcg cccatacgca ttcctgtgca gagcattaac
     1501 atcatctgct cccagtagcg gcagccacgc tcttggtcgt tcatgatctg cacaaacctg
     1561 gtctgctcct ctacggtcaa cgcacgcacc ttgcgggtgg ctttgctgct ctttggcttt
     1621 ttcgttcctc gcataggatc cttgcggatc aggtcgttat caagagctgt gcgaaagcag
     1681 cgggccagca gggcgtagtc cttggcgatc actgaattag aacagctggt gatctctatt
     1741 aggtattggg tcacctgcgg tggccgcaca gcttgcagag ggcagtcgcc tatggagctg
     1801 gcggcgatcc gcttacagct ggccagttta cgcaggtagg tgttgtcccc tatctggttt
     1861 agcgcccggt ctgtctcgac aagtgataag atatactggg caacggtgat cttgtccggc
     1921 tctattacag agccggtggc aagttcattt ttcagagcgt ccagctttgc ccgcacatct
     1981 gcctgccgct taccgtatat cgtctttctt ttcggcttgc cgttggcgtc cacgcctata
     2041 gtcagctggg cagcccatag gcctttactc tccaccttgt agatggatcc gtctccattt
     2101 cctctttttc ttggcattgt actcactttc tcctttacac agcagcgggc agccctaaaa
     2161 aagggcgcaa aaatgccctg cttgatttat cggcagggat gtggtacaat atccagtgtt
     2221 gggtgggtta tgtactacat atcctgctta tcggctctat cctgttggcg cagggtaggg
     2281 ctttttttat tttgttgtga tttactctaa cttcccggcc aacgcctgaa attgatggag
     2341 atagttgtct ttgatgtcct caaagatctt ggtggcctct gcgtcatcgt acaggtgcgt
     2401 ggtcaggttg cgggcattca gaatctccac ccacaccagg tcgttgtcca caaggccgtc
     2461 agcaaaggcc tggcgcatca ccggtttggg gctgttcact tccgtatagc cctgctccag
     2521 cagatactca cggcaggttt tccacgccag ctcggtgcag aattcaaagc gctggatcac
     2581 accgtcacgc acggtggaat tgggcagctt gtcataatcg gcaatggcct ccaccagtcg
     2641 ctgcaccgcg tctttgaatt tgtcgcgctt ttcttcatat ttgctcatta aggatacacc
     2701 gtccttttct atattctgaa gtagcttggg gtctgtgtcc gctcggacaa agaccaggtc
     2761 aaagtccagc agggtgggca ggtcctcaat ggcctgggca agctgcgcct gccgtcctcg
     2821 gtcgtctata ccgtagatag ccaggtcgat gtcgctgcgc tgccggttgt caccacgcgc
     2881 ccgggagccg taaagcacca ccttagctgc gccgtactgc cggccgattt ttgcaatttg
     2941 tctatataat tctttcattt cttcactcat gctatctcac attcaaagta gaattccaac
     3001 gccttatgga tgaattcttc cgtcacattg aaatactcgg ccaactcgta aggctccagg
     3061 ccctggcgca gctgcacctc caactcggcc ttggggatca acttttttac cgcccactta
     3121 tctgcccggc gttcgtgctt actgcgccgg tcaagcgggg catataggtt gtagaacgac
     3181 ccggttatgc agtgcccggc ttcgtgggca aggcggcagc gggcctctgc ggtgctctcc
     3241 aggctctgct cgtccaatgc tatgtaataa tcatcgccga tattggcaga cgcagacttg
     3301 gcagcgggca tactgcccag atatacctct atgttgttgc gctcgatctc atcgaacagg
     3361 gactcagttg ttgtcattct ctctctttct cttatctttg ataaattcta caaaaccttt
     3421 aacttcgttc cacatctcgt cggtaacctc tccgtcacca ccaaatagtg ccactttggc
     3481 tatctcctcc ggactttgtt ggtccggggg attttttatg tccgtatttc ccaaaaggta
     3541 gtccacagac acgccaaagt gttcggctat agcagttaaa gcgtcagctg acggtatgct
     3601 accatagcgc caccggccaa cagtcgcttt ggaataacca agtgactgcc caacgccggt
     3661 cgtagtgccg ccctcttctt tgcagagtgc agtaaatctc tcgaaaaaat ccacaatttt
     3721 gcctcacttt ttttgtgcat aatcacgaaa gtacgcaaat gtagactttt ggtgttgaca
     3781 agtacactct ggcagcctat aatggcaact gtagtcaaca aatgcggact cgcgctgtta
     3841 tcttaggtct cagaacagcc tcattatagc acgcttgtac gcatttgtaa actacaaaat
     3901 gcaaaaaagt gtgcatttgt gcacaaaagc acagaaaagg aggtaacaca atggacgagt
     3961 ggatcgctga ggctatcgga aaaatgcaca tcaacaagat cacacaagtt gagctcgcgc
     4021 agtatatggg ttacacgcgc agctacatca gctcaatact gattggccga cgcaaaccgc
     4081 cccaggcaaa agagcggatc ctcggcgcaa tcaacgagat catcgcagag cgcaacaact
     4141 aaatacacgg ccagcctttt gggcggcggc agaactaagc aggcagttaa agcgaggtga
     4201 ataaaagtga ttgttgtatt ggttcttatt tccactgttg cgatgatcag tgcactgatg
     4261 gcgcattgga ggctaagagc ggttctgtac tatttgactg ataagaacat ccaattcacc
     4321 gaagtggata tggagaagtg cctgcgccag gtgctggaac accaattcaa acggtaggtg
     4381 gattaagaag catagttgaa aggacattgg aagcgacaga cgaaagaata ttgagagaga
     4441 cagatgtgaa ttttgaggcc gtctttttcg ttttcgtcca tactgtgttg tcacgaatat
     4501 tgtcaagtag atcgtgaccg ggcataagga ttgacaccac aaaatatgat gttgcggcgc
     4561 ttaaattcct aattggaatg gtctttatgt acccggcctc cgacaataga ctgatcgtat
     4621 ataggatttc ttcgtaagtg tatggctcaa ttttgattga agaagcatct aatctgtcat
     4681 cataaccgag atgttcttca agatagagca gtacatctct tacacagtct ttgttcagtt
     4741 tcattgcgtt cagtcctttc aaattgataa ctttattata ccatgacaaa caacaaaagc
     4801 cagccttttg ggcggcggca gagatacgca ggcagcggga cctttttcac ttcttctctt
     4861 ttttcttttc tttttttgtc aaattacccc ctatgtccct gcttccggtg cccgccccac
     4921 ccaacatcac atttatcgcc aacggcactt ctgccgtgca gcgggcagct tgcggctctg
     4981 ccgcttgccc aaggggctgg ccaaataatc gaaaggagaa ataataatga aagtacccat
     5041 caacaaggac agtccgttgg caatggacga cttcgacgcc gccgtacagc agcgtatgga
     5101 gcgcctgcaa agctacatcg acctgatccg caccgccgaa gcagtagagg aagaggtcaa
     5161 ggccaagggt acaaaactgt atcttggtcc ggaagatgtg gcggcatacc tgaattgcag
     5221 cattccaacg gcacggcagt atatgcaccg tccgggcttc cctctcattc agctgggaga
     5281 gaacggaacc aaactggcag tatttgcccc ggcgttccac gcgtacaatg ccggaaaata
     5341 ctaatttgca gtcaactgca aagaaaggac aagccaatga ccaagagaga aaaggcaggc
     5401 gcagtcctgg tggtcgccgg cttcctactg gtactgtttg gctgctgcct ggtggcggac
     5461 aacccctatt ggtgggtgtc cgtagtgatc agtggcaccg gctgcgcatt gatcgccctg
     5521 gcggtgttcg tgctgcccaa ggacgaccgg gagccgcagc cggacaaaca gctggtgatc
     5581 gaggacgaaa accacaaggt ggtgctgctg gcaccgctga cagactttga attggcgtat
     5641 ctgcacgccg taaaactggg aaaggatgat gaaaatggaa gattacattg atttggtaat
     5701 tgctaagctg gatggggacc acattgttct gcgagcgccg tggaacacag tcagagccgg
     5761 tgacaccgtg tatgtgcgtg gcgacggcaa ttacgaggcg ctggaagtca tcgcagaacg
     5821 gaaaactaag gcactgatgg aattgccgaa agtgaccgcc attatgctgc cgctggaata
     5881 tgacgaaaac agcagcgagc aaaaagaaaa agccgactga gcgaccagtc gacttaaaca
     5941 caggcggcga aaagaaagta aaacgcctgc gctatatcca ttatatataa ggaccgcaga
     6001 gaagtcaagg acaagccgtg cggcaagggc gaaaaagggg tctgtgctcc ttttttgctc
     6061 cttgttcaaa gtattatttt taggtgcaaa acgccaacgg caaaaatata tatcgcttgg
     6121 cattcttcag cgagttaggc gcaggcagga gaccggcggc aacagggagt gtacccgcgc
     6181 cgcataatga ggaactgtgc actgtgggaa tgtggaacac gccggtgaac cggtgggaaa
     6241 cttgcttttc catccgggag ccgatcagcg ttttccagca tttccacagt gtgccgatcc
     6301 gtccagaaag gagcaaacca aaatgccatg ggtgcaaaag accacccacg caggtaaatg
     6361 tatctacatt cagcggcatt actcctcccg ctatggcagc aagaataaat gcaccagggg
     6421 cagcaattac ggcaagacca gcgaggcaca ggcggcggtt aacaatcgcc aggcgtgcct
     6481 acaacaggag atgatcttca acgccaactt cggacccggt gacctgaccg ccacttttac
     6541 attccgaaag gcggacaggc ccaatgacct gcaagagatc aagaaactgt ggaccgccta
     6601 tatggccaaa ctgagatatg cctacaaaaa ggccggcgta gacttcaagt ggatgagagc
     6661 cattgagaca ccggacaaga acccacatat ccacttggcg ctgtccggta ttgacttgac
     6721 caagctacca aggtggcctt atggccgagt ggagtatgta ccggtggacg acagagacca
     6781 ccacacctac ggcgggtacc tacgcgagga gacccacatc aagcaaggac acgagggcaa
     6841 gtacacaacg gccaagtcca gagtgtgctt tagccgcagc cgtaacctgg tggtaccgga
     6901 accggaatac aaaatcatac acaacgacca ctgggcggat gaaccaagag caccaaaggg
     6961 ctactatgtg gtcaaggaca cgctgaacaa ctgggaggac gaagtcaccg gttttaagta
     7021 tcaatcctat gtgctctgcc ctattcgggc aaagaaccag aggtacctgt gttaggagga
     7081 caaagtgaca tacatacagc aatgggaaca aatgcgggac aaggtgcgca atctggagcg
     7141 ggaacgccaa acccagctga tcttggcgcc gcacaacgcc tacggcttta agctaaacat
     7201 caatcacccg ctgatccggc caaagtggga cgcctttaag agcgccaatg gactgggcca
     7261 gggcggtatg accgatgatc tgcgccggga gtttgaggag acagtgcttg ccagcaaata
     7321 tatgcaaaaa tgcctggagc aggagcgaca gcgcattggc accgtggagc accagttcat
     7381 ccgtatggct tacgctcctg cggagcaggc agcgggctga tgggtaccca agaacactgg
     7441 actgctgccc agtaccagga gtatctccgg cagcgggcca aaggtggaaa caaataccac
     7501 gcagtcaaag cccaagcaga cggccgtacc tacgacagcc aaagcgagtg caagcgagcc
     7561 aaggaactgc aactgctgga acggcacggc ctggtgcgca acctgcggga gcaggtcccc
     7621 tatgagttga taccggcagg tgtcggcgaa taccgaaaag aacgcccggt gatatataag
     7681 gcggacttcg tgtatgaggt ctgccagccg gacggcacct ggaagtgggt ggtagaagac
     7741 accaagggtg ccaaaacaaa ggaatacatc atcaagcgaa aacttatgct gtacattcac
     7801 ggcataagcg taaaggagac ggacaaatga actttaagaa aatgttatcc atttgcaagc
     7861 gaagcaagac ttatttgtta tacgacctac cagacggcga gcaaatgctc agcaacggca
     7921 gctgcgggta catcttgtac ggccacccgg aatacacgcc ggagacactg cgcatggtcg
     7981 ctgacttggc agaggacgac agtgtgatca tgacaagaat gccaaagaca gacctaccat
     8041 tggcagacca atgccccaat gaagaatatg ccgccccgct ggacacctgc attgtagccg
     8101 caggcgctgt atggcaaccg ctgattgtag gtgcgggcat gacattcatc aacaaaagag
     8161 cgttgcaacc tatcgaaaag gaagaagagg ggtacgatct gtaccggcgc ggggacctgg
     8221 tggtcgttaa gtccggcctg atcgtgcagg gcgtgatcag aacaatggat ctgtccaaag
     8281 cagaagctgt atgccgggat ctgatcaacc tgggcaccgt ggccggtatg gcctttgagg
     8341 agcgcaacaa tgaagaatga gaacgaaaaa acgacagttg aatcttgacc acgatatgcc
     8401 gagatgtgtg tatctacggc tcaatcaata accggtgcgg cctggacgag acggaactgg
     8461 acgagcactg ccagcgttgc gcgctggcgc agatcaagga ggtaacgctg aaatgaccga
     8521 aaaaatccaa aaagccattg ataagatcga ccaggaggcg gagaagatgg gcagcgccac
     8581 agtgcgcctg ctgtgttccc acattattga ccacaacctg gtgaatgacg aaaatgcgga
     8641 taaggtgttg gctgagggca agagcctgaa aggctgctgg gatcacatca ccagcaacgc
     8701 acggaaacaa gcagcgggca actgcgcagc cgtgccggac gacaccgtgt acgaatgggc
     8761 agcgggctat tacggtttta ccgccgggga gcccaaggcg gagatcatcg acctgctgga
     8821 tctgctgtga ggtgtcgata tggggaaaaa gctgaacacg cttacgcagg aacaggcaga
     8881 gaaaatctgg ggcggccgcc cgaaactgcc ggagaaaaag atactgacat ttgcacacaa
     8941 gcaggtattc gtcaatgagc agtacttttt caagcacaaa gaatgcggtc acaggtatgg
     9001 ctattgtacc gcttgcggca aggatgtgca aatcgacatt gagaacatgc ggctatggac
     9061 ggacaaacac gccgcctgcc gctctgcgcg gcataacgac accgtatgct gccccgcctg
     9121 cgggcacgaa gtccaagtca aagacgccgg gcgtggccgt agtcagttgg tcaacgcggc
     9181 agtggtagcg gtaacgcaga ggacaagaaa cggtgggata ttactttctt tcgttcgggt
     9241 gtacgaagac tatagatacg gctttaaggc cgcgccagaa atgggcggac tgctgtacgc
     9301 cgcatacttc aatcttgggc agcacttcgt ggctgaacgc agttactatt gtgacgatat
     9361 gttcatcagc gtaaaacaaa agccaacacg caaactgccg tgcacggtgg agccagccaa
     9421 actggatcac aacagttgga agtgcacaga gggagaggga gcaaagctgc tgggctttga
     9481 agaggcgctg gagaaaagta acctacgcta tctgccgtgg gagacatacc acgaatgtgc
     9541 gcagcaactg taccgtagcg ctatagccaa ctacccggtc aacctgcttg ggttactgta
     9601 tcaatatagc cggtacccgg tgcttacaga gcgtctaata aaagagggca acggtgacct
     9661 ggtagccgaa caggtggagt ggaattgtac agccggtctg gactacaagc aagtggtgcc
     9721 ttacaaggca atgcgactga ccaaacagga gtaccgcatg ataaaagcaa aatacaagat
     9781 ttgctgttca acactcagag caacagcggc gctgaaaaaa tacggctgta aaatgtcgga
     9841 taaaaatatt ctcttttttc ttgctttcca atacacatgg agcccgcgaa aatgctacaa
     9901 ggcgcttgat gttttgcggc agaacctatc tccgcaaaaa gcaataaact gggtaaaccg
     9961 gcaggcagcg ggatatggaa cgccaacaaa tgtgctctca gattacagcg actatctgga
    10021 tcagtgcagg cggttgggcc tggatgttaa ccgtaaagag gtagccgtac cgcagaacct
    10081 gcgagatctg caccggcagt attccgaaga attgacacgc cgagccaatg aaaagaaagc
    10141 aaaagagcaa gccgagcggg caaagaagtt agctaaggat ttgccaaagc tgaaacgaaa
    10201 atatacatac gccagcagcg gactgttcat tcggccggcc gagggaccgg aggatctgct
    10261 gaaagagggt tgtgcccagc acaactgtgt gtactcctgt tacacggaaa aatacctgga
    10321 cagaaagacg gatatacttt tcgtccgcaa gcagtcggac ccggatcaat cctatgtgac
    10381 cgttgagttc aaaaacggcg ccgttattca atgcagagcc gatcacaacc gacctgcacc
    10441 gccggatgtg caggagttta tgcaagcctg gcttgcctat ctacagtcaa acagaaaagc
    10501 aaaagcagtc agttaaggag gacttatgga taaccaaatc actacaatgc aagaagtaac
    10561 acccgcaacc cagaaagcct acgacaccca cgcccggatc ctggccaacg gccaggtaat
    10621 ggccagagca ctggtagatg tgtgtcacga tcttaagact atgcgggatg agggtctata
    10681 cacggagctg ggctatgaca cattcgagga gtacgccgag caggcatgcg gcattaaaca
    10741 gcggcaagcc tattcctaca tttcagccta tgaaaagctg ggtcagaaat atatggccga
    10801 ccacgccgac ctggggatca ccaagctgga gctgatatca caaatcagca gttatgagcg
    10861 ggaagagttc gcggccgatg tggatttgga gagtgccaca gtcagggagt taaaggctga
    10921 ggtggaacgc tacaagaagc agacggaaca gctgaccttt gatcttggcc aggcacagag
    10981 cgaattaagc gaagcgccgg agccggtgga catggacaca ctccgttctt ccattgagca
    11041 gggagttaaa gccaagtaca gcgcccagct ggaagaattg cagcagcggg ccgacgcagc
    11101 gccggacccg gaggcaatcc gaaaggaagc gaaaaaggaa gccgccaagg aatacaaagc
    11161 taagctggca acggcaaagg cagacgccga ggaaaagacc aaagccgctg tggaaaaact
    11221 ggagcaggaa aaggcagacc tgaaacggca gttggacagc agtgccacca aactggacgc
    11281 cgctgttcgg caagcaaagg cagcgggcgc agacacggat gtagccgcct gccgggtgta
    11341 tttcaccgaa ctgcaacaaa ccgccgcaaa ggtacaggag ctgatcggca agatcaatgc
    11401 caaggacccg gccaccggag ccaagctctc cgccgccgtt attcaagttt tgcagtcgac
    11461 tgcacggaat ttggaggtgg cacaatgacc tgcgagcaat gttaccaccg tgatgtgtgt
    11521 tggcaccgca tgaccattta cggtccatac gcactaatgg gaataaacac tggcaacatg
    11581 aaagcgtggt gcgccaactg taagccaaag acacagatca tagaactatc aatgcaagtt
    11641 tcccagtcgc ttcatgatga gttgacgaag tactgcgcag aaagagtggt agacgaacta
    11701 tagatccgga gaggagaaaa acatggaaga aattaaaaag agcttgtgga ataagaaaag
    11761 ggcagacacc gaacgcggca acggcgggtt cggaagtaca gggaggtgag caggatgtgt
    11821 atagcagcac aaattattct tgtggctggg gcggtcattg ttgcattttt cggcgtgatc
    11881 ggctttggtc cgaactttaa taaatgagcg gaataaaaag caggaggaaa aatgacgaac
    11941 aacgaaaaga aggaatggct gcaacgctat cgggagtgct gggcggaggt tgagattaca
    12001 caacaggaga tcgaagaact gaacagccgg gcgcaaaaga tcacggcttc cctctctccc
    12061 acgccgggag gcgggcagcg ggcagatttt accttgacgg tagatcgcat tatagaactg
    12121 aaagagaagc tggaccaaca agtccggctt gctctgttgc agcgggcaga aattgagact
    12181 gctattgagc aggtgcgcag tccgttgcac cggcgtgtgt tgcgtcggcg gtatttgaac
    12241 ggtgacactt ttgagaagat tgccgtagac gaagatatta catacaatca cctggtctct
    12301 cgcattcacc cgcagtccct ggatatgctg gaatgcgaaa aataaaaaac cactatgcaa
    12361 tgcatgttga tgttatagta tgcaggttgc cgtctgtgtt atagtataaa ctgccaaaca
    12421 gattgaaaga gcgctccaaa cggtgcgctc tttggttttt gtctttgtgc tttccctttc
    12481 taaaatgcgg ttactatgag gctcattttc agatgtgcta taattatggt gagcgaaagg
    12541 ggggaaaaca aatacatgcg taaacgctct gaaaaacctt taggcaagca gcagaagaaa
    12601 aatcgtgaag tcctggagta cgaagaggtc aagacagaac tgaccaacat ttctccggca
    12661 gaacgccggc gcaaacgcat tatggctgag acggatgtga aatccgcatc caaattcttt
    12721 aatgcgtcta tggcagcaga gttttcttta attgcgacta tgacttcttg gatcgttgca
    12781 cttcacaatg actgtaaagg agtgataagc tatatcgtcc ttgtcgtagt gatcgtggcc
    12841 gctatcgttg catcagttgc tttgttgttt acttggataa agaaaaatat ccatcttgaa
    12901 aaagcggtac taacgcttga gatactggat gaattttttc caaatagcaa acagaaaaaa
    12961 taacagcata taatccgtga ttattacaaa ggaggtgagc agcatgggca aagagacctt
    13021 aacacctaaa caaaggctgt tctgttatga atatgtgctc ggccataacg ggaaacggtc
    13081 ttaccaggct gcttacccaa attgtaaggc gcccgggagc gcagaaagcc aagcgagtcg
    13141 attgctaaga aatgataagg taaaaaaatt tatcgctgac ctggaaaagc gaaagctgga
    13201 caagttggat ttcaccgcaa cggatgtgct gaacgcgctg tgctccattg ggtttgcaga
    13261 gacggcaaag ccgccgaata catctgatcg ggtgaaagcc ctggcagagc ttctgcgtca
    13321 ctttgaattg gcccgagggc atgaagatga gcagacagac gatggcttct tggaagcctt
    13381 ggagcagaaa gcgggtgaac aggcatggga agaataagca cctttcattt tcagccattc
    13441 tccgccaagc agctccaggt gctcacctgg tggtgcaaaa catcacctgt gagcgacaaa
    13501 aacggaataa ttgcagacgg cgctatacga tccggtaaga cggtgagtat ggcgcttagc
    13561 tatattctgt gggctatgag tacctacagc ggcatgaact ttgccatgtg cggtaagaca
    13621 atcagctcct ttcgccggaa tgtgctttct tttctgcctg caatgctgca aagtcgcggg
    13681 tatcaggtaa aatacagccg tagcgacaat gtgcttgtgg tgacgcgggg tggtacggaa
    13741 aacgcgtttt atatcttcgg cggcaaggac gaaagcagcc aggatctgat ccagggtatg
    13801 actttggcag gtgtgttttt cgatgaggtg gctttaatgc cccagtcctt tgtgcagcag
    13861 gccaccgccc ggtgctctgt cagtggtgca aaattctggt tcaactgcaa cccggataac
    13921 ccacaccact ggttttatga agaatggatc ctgccggaga agcggcaaga aaagcgaata
    13981 ctctacctcc actttacgat ggacgacaat ttgtccttaa cagaggaggt caaagcccgg
    14041 tacagaacga tgtacgcggg cgttttttat gctcggtata ttctgggcga atggaaagtg
    14101 gcagagggcc tgatctacga tatgtttgac gaaagccggc actgtattcc gctgccgccg
    14161 gataacgaac tgcaaggttc tgcctatatc agtgtggact acggtacgct aaaccctacg
    14221 gtgttcctga tgtggcgcaa ataccatggc aaatggctat gcaccaagga atattactat
    14281 tccgggcggg agaaccaccg gcaaaagacg gacgccgagt acgcagatga tctggtacag
    14341 ttcttgggga acacgccata cacctgcgta gtcgtagacc catcggcggc ttcatttata
    14401 actgaactgc aaaggcgggg gctcaaggta ttaaaggcgg ataacgcggt gctggatgga
    14461 atccgtaccg tatgtacgct attgcagcgg gcggatctgc tgttcagcaa ggactgcacc
    14521 cgtaccattg cggaatttta cgcctaccgt tggtatgaca aagcggctca ggcaggccgg
    14581 gatgagccgg tcaaacagga cgaccacgct atggacgcta tgcgttactt tgtaagcacg
    14641 gcgctggggc ggatcgtaac aaggaggaca tagaatgata ctttacatga accggcgcga
    14701 tgtgccgaac cttgaccggg gcgagttgcc ttctgcggtg atcgattatg tgatcggtaa
    14761 agcaaataaa tatgaaagac ggtgtcgcgc cctatatggt cggtatatcg gtgttccaca
    14821 gcttcaccgt ggagatgaag aggatgatgt gcgggcggag gccaactatg ccaagtatat
    14881 cgtagatatt attcgcggct acttcctaag tgagccggta aagtacgatt gcaacgaccg
    14941 ggacaagaaa gacagtcagg cgcagctttc cctggtgtct acggttgagg ccaagctgaa
    15001 tcggcaaaac ggcaccctgg tccgccacaa cgctgtggat gaggacaaag acggcctttg
    15061 cgatttgtgc ggaaagaaga ttgacatttc cgccgttatg gcggcctacc atagtcagaa
    15121 tatcgctacc gtagatcaac gaaacggaaa ggccatgggt atatatggcg aaagctgtga
    15181 gctgctatat gccagcacag aggagcaacc acgcccgcga tccgcagtgt atgcgccgga
    15241 tcagatcgtg ctggtgcaag atgataccgt ggagcacaaa gacttgtttg cgctgtggtt
    15301 tgagcagcgg gagcgcacag accgcagccg gtactatgcg gtaacagtct atacggctac
    15361 ccagtatcag cagtacgaaa gcacatcgct ggataaagaa aactatgtgt acaacccggt
    15421 gggtgcaccg gtgccacact tctttgatga ggtgccggtg gtgtgttatg agaacaacga
    15481 ggagagacaa ggcgactttg aacaggtggc caacctgata gacgcccgca atgcgctgct
    15541 gtccgatcgc ctgacggaca aacgcaagtt cgtcaattct attttagctg cttatggtgc
    15601 ggtattgccg ccggagacga tggcagccgc aaagcaggat cactttgtag atggtattcc
    15661 acaggacgcc cggttggaat atgtgcaaaa gacctttgat gagaatgcat tgaaggtgct
    15721 ggacgatacg ctggtatcgg atattcataa aatgacttta accccggata tgacagacca
    15781 ggcctttgcg ggcaacgcca gcggcgtggc gctgaaatta aagctgctgg ccttgcacct
    15841 gcttgtaaaa agcaaaatga gagctatgga ggcgggctta aagaaacgct ggaggttata
    15901 taacaactgg ctggcccata acggaattga cccggtatct gtggacgatg tggatattgt
    15961 gttcactgtg gccctgccca ttgatgaggc gcagatcgtg cagatggtgt gcaccttgaa
    16021 gaacgccgga ctggttgatg atcagacgct gctgtcactg ttatggttcg ttaaggaccc
    16081 ggcggaggct gtggagaata tgaagcagca aaagcaggag aaccagcaac aatatatgga
    16141 cagcttcaca gccaacacag aggataaggc tgacgaaaag gaacagtcgg cggatcagga
    16201 acagcaagac aaagaaaagg acgcttaacc tatgaaagca gcagagtatt ggaaaaggcg
    16261 aacggttgac ctggagcacc tgctgcaagc gcgcaccacc gctacaatgg tggaggtcaa
    16321 ccgtatgtac gcccagggtg tagagcagct caacgagcaa attgagcgta ttctccgccg
    16381 gtatgttaaa aacggtcaga tcagccaggc ttatgccttg cagctgctga gcgcaggcca
    16441 aaccgcagag gagcgccagc gtctgctgga acagctacaa cagactaagg aaccacaggc
    16501 acggcgtgaa ttgatcgcta tgctggacgc tcctgcgtat gcggaccgta tcagccgatt
    16561 gcaggcttta cagaacgcta ttcgtgcgga agccgtagcc atgggcgtgc gggaggaacg
    16621 gctggcgaaa gcgcgactga cagatacact caaacaagca tactaccgca ctatttttaa
    16681 cgaccaaaag cgtaatggtc tatatgactt tcgcttgatc agtgaccgcc gtgtacaggc
    16741 cgcacttacc cataagtgga gcggcaagaa ctattccgat cgtgtgtgga agaacaacgc
    16801 cgccttttgc aagcgcttgc agcgcacgat tgaggtgggt tgtatgacgg gtatgaccct
    16861 acacgatatg gaggagcggt tgctggagga ctgcgtagga gcagacagcg acagcgggca
    16921 acgctattgt gccagccgcc tgatccgtac agaggtcaat cacttctcca atcaaggatt
    16981 tttagagggc tataaggcag cgggcattat ccggtatcgg tttatggcta ctctggattt
    17041 gcgcacctcc gccgtctgcc gccagctgga cggcaagacc tttttggtgg aagaggcaaa
    17101 agcaggcgag aacctgccgc ctatgcaccc tttctgccgc agtattaccg tgccggtgac
    17161 caataaccgc acaggcaccc gctgggccag ggatccggta accggcaagt ccatgaccgt
    17221 accggcagat atgacctata gccagtggta tgagaaatat gtggagaaga gagacatggg
    17281 cttgactgaa gaggaagaat acgcaatcaa cagctgggtg tccagtgatt tttacccgat
    17341 taacgagaag ctgcggcagg gtatagagtt gacaaacgag gaaaaaaagg ctataactaa
    17401 cttagaccgt gcgcttgaga agtttcccag atacaacgga ccggtcaaac gctctttggt
    17461 tatatccgat cccacggagc tgcggaaatt cacgaatacg cacgcagtcg gtaacacggt
    17521 tgtttgcgat gcgtacatag ccacaacctg cggaaagacc tataacccgg acgcagaagt
    17581 gcaaatctat attccgcaat gcaaaaatgg acgagatatt cgatctttta atgcaggcga
    17641 gcaagagata ttgtatccgc gtggtagtag ctttgtggta tccaaagtta ttcaaaatga
    17701 gtccatatta aaaatctttt tactggaaag gtagtgaata atggtgaaag agaagaagtt
    17761 gtttaccgcc cccagatgga atgatccagg cggagcaaga gtgataggac acgaggaaat
    17821 cagcgaagaa gaaagtagaa gaatactgca agaagccatt gacgaatttt atggcggaaa
    17881 atgtccggag gaatggctgg acgcgatgaa gtaagagcga tacacatatc gaatcaagca
    17941 gagctgcaat gcagccctgc tctttttata cccattttca ggctatgcct gtgggatata
    18001 tcatttaacg aaccggcagc gtacggtttg ggaaaggagt cagcaatgac aaaacacaat
    18061 gccgagatgg aaagcagcag agaacagagc cgggtgtgcg cacgcctgcc gctgaacctc
    18121 cagctgtttg ccgaagatac cggcgaaaat ggagcagaca ccaacgcaga gggggcagcg
    18181 ggcgacaccg acgccaactc cgatgggggc aacaccactc cgacctttga cgaactgctg
    18241 aaagacaaaa aattccaaag tgaatttgac agcagggtca gcaaggcgct tgccacggcc
    18301 agagccaagt gggaagaaag cgtcaaagag caggcggacg aagccaaaaa actatccagt
    18361 atgaacaaag aggagcgaga gcggtataac ctggcaaaag atcgccaggc atttgaacag
    18421 gaaaaggcag cctttgccaa gaagcagctg gaaacggctg ttgcggctga gctgctccag
    18481 cgtaagctgc ctgtgcagtt tgccgcaatc ctgaccggga atgacgccac tgcctcgcaa
    18541 aagaacctgg agatttttga cgccgcattt caagaggcag tacaggccgc cacaaccgcc
    18601 aacctgcggg gcaaggactt gccgccggcg ggtaaggaag cagcgggcga caatgtaccg
    18661 cccacagact tccgcgctta tgaggcgtgg agaaaaaata acggctaata ggaggaataa
    18721 gaaatgccga atacgatttt aacacccaat gtcattgcca atgaggcact gatggtactg
    18781 aaaaacaacc tggtgatggc taacctggtc caccgggact atgaggacga atttgtgaag
    18841 gttggcgaca cggttaccgc ccgccgtccc agcaaatttg tggccaaaaa ctttaccggc
    18901 gctgtggatc cccaggatct gaacgagggc ggtgtacccg tgaagatgga ccggctgcgc
    18961 gatgtgactg tgcagatcac ttctaaggaa atgtccttgg atctgcgcga cttctctgct
    19021 caggtgatcg aaccggccat gaccgccatc gccagcgcgg tggacgcaga tgtattggcg
    19081 actgccgtag agggcgccgg tcgtaccgtg accgcttccg gagagagcgc aaccaagccc
    19141 attaaggata ttgccaaggt gggcagctat ctggactttg ccggtgtgcc ggtacagaac
    19201 cgccgcctgg tgctgaaccc ctcgcacaag gtgctgtatg ctacggacga caacctgtcc
    19261 aaggtgtcct atgccggtga cggcaacgcc ctgcgggacg cagaactggg taaggtgtac
    19321 accatggaca cctacatgag ccagaacgca ccgtatccct acggctatct ggacaatgcc
    19381 gttggtactg ccaagactta taaggtcagt ggtactgccg gtgagagcaa ggtggcgctg
    19441 tcctctgtga ctgctgctac tgccacggtg aaaaaaggcg actgctttat tgtggacggc
    19501 tatgtgtacc actttgctgc gaacgctacg gctgccagcg gcgcggtggc cgaggtggct
    19561 attgaccagc ccttgcacgc tacactgtct ggaaaggacg ccactgtgat ctctgcgcct
    19621 acatcagtag ggttccaccg caacggcgtg gcactggtga cccgtcctat ggatctgccg
    19681 atgggcaaca agaacgccta tgtggcttct gcggacggcc tgggtgtgcg tgtggtcttt
    19741 gactacgaca gcacccacaa gatcgatacc gtgtcctttg atattctgta cggcgtgacc
    19801 acgctggata agaatatgat cgtcaaggtg cagggctaag cccggggagg tacaaatgga
    19861 aaaggtaacc gttgtacagg gcaagaccca agtggtcatt gatcggagtt gtctgccggc
    19921 ttatttgaat gccggttggc agctgcaaga aaaagagtat acaaaaaagg gcgccaaata
    19981 aggcgccttt tcttatgggg tgatatgttt gactgatgag atgaaaagta aggccctgcg
    20041 gctgctgcgg gccgctgccg ggcgttacga caagatatgc gaggcctggt acgcacacgc
    20101 cggtgaagag ctggatttac agctgttttt ggatatggca gaggacgatt gcctgaccta
    20161 tttgggcacg caagagctgc cgccggtggt taccgccacc acactggcca aactggcttt
    20221 tgtgcacttg aacggcttta ttcaggatcg ggattacggt gtaaagagcg cgtcctatac
    20281 ggagggcagc gtatctatga gcgagaccta taccacccct gcggagcagg agacagccat
    20341 tgccgacctg ctccagccgt acaacagata cagggaggtg cgtacctgtg aaagcaaaaa
    20401 cacctaagtc gtggactgta aaatcacgga ttttctccgc acagacgatc agagacagtg
    20461 cctacgactt tgagcagaac acatacagtg ctacacctgc cgttttgtat ttgtgctggc
    20521 agccggtatc tgcttctgcc cctattgagg agcgggggcg ggtgctgtct gccgggtatc
    20581 aagccgtgtt gtatgaccct gtggccgtgc ggcccggcga cctggtacag gcggagggta
    20641 ttggttggct ggaggtagag accgtgcagc agttcctgca ttatcggttg ctgacagcga
    20701 atgccacaga gaggagggca cccggtggaa acgaacattg agattgaaaa gctgggtgcc
    20761 tatgccaaga cgctgcaacg caccgcagat catctgctgg acaacttgga gcggcagatg
    20821 ttgcaggacg cagaggacat ggccggccgt cagcgcagca actgcccgga ggaaaccgga
    20881 ctgctgcggg agtctatcgc cgccttttgc gagcgtgacg gtgatcgggt gaccgcaggc
    20941 agccgtacca atatgcagta tgcggcctat gtggaatttg gaaccggacc tgtgggtgac
    21001 gaaaagggta caccgctgga cagtgagctg ggtattgtgc gcaagcatga gccttggact
    21061 gcgtatatac ccggctacgg atttcgcagg ttgaaaggcc gcttgccggc gctatttatg
    21121 tataacggca tgcaggaaat gcagccggtg attgcagagc attatggtac ggctatacag
    21181 gaggcgatca agtgaaaaac taccgtgcag tgatccggga taccttaaaa tccgtacagt
    21241 cggacattcc ctatgacatt aagatggcat ttccggagag caaaccggca ggtaacctga
    21301 tcacatttta tgagatcacc aatacaggca cggaactggc gtgcgtagat gtgatcgcct
    21361 atcaggtgga tctgtggttt atgaccttgc cggacctgtt ggaattgacg gaaaaggtag
    21421 acgaggcttt gacctcgctg ggcctgatcc ggcaatttgc gtcctcggac gcactgttac
    21481 atgaccccag cggttatttg cgcaaatcat tgcgttacgg ccgtcgggtt gatacaagaa
    21541 ccaatcgact gatagattaa ggaggatttt atatgaacga aacaaagccg gaacgcggtc
    21601 ttgcgtccaa aggcattgag gtatatccca actataccgg ctccacagcc aagtgcctga
    21661 actacgccac ccaaatcggc gatctgacca aaggcgaacg ggaagaactg gacgccactt
    21721 gctatgacga tgatgtggaa cacagcatta ccggtattcg caagaaagca gacgcctttg
    21781 aggtgacttt tctgtacaac gcaaaggacg ccacatcgga ttatcgggtg ctggcagctt
    21841 tggaggacgc cggtgtgtcc gtacccatta tggttaagct gccggacggc accaagttta
    21901 acaactctgg tgtgcccagc ctgaagatta agggaccggg cgtaaacagc ctgatggagg
    21961 ctactgtctc ttacaagctg gacggcgact ggagcagaga gttccccgcc gcgtaaatcg
    22021 actattcggg aggcgggtga ccgtctccct actttttagg aggaaataac aatgaatgaa
    22081 ccccatattg taaccagaac atacgatttg cagttgactg caaacgagac ggtgcacttg
    22141 cgcctgaccg tggctgccca gctgcgactg aaaaatagat ttaaggagga cgccctggat
    22201 gtaatcctca gcgcttccag tgacccggag cggctgctgg ccgtgctgga tgaggcactg
    22261 cactttaacg ataatcccaa cggagatatg accggtgagg ctctgtatga cgctttggta
    22321 gacagcggcg tcagcggtat ggacgccttt tcaaacattc tctttcagct ggccaatgtg
    22381 tctggtctac tgagcgatat gcaggccgag aaactttcag ccggcattga aaagatgctc
    22441 aatgctgctt ttgacggcgt ggagaagtcc gcagagagtg aggacaatcc ggctgcttcc
    22501 tttcgaaagt aactactgca caacggagga tatgatcctg gaggctaatg cttacggttt
    22561 gtcgttttcc gtcattcttt ctatgactta cggagagcta aagcgctaca ttctgttcca
    22621 tcgtgatttg gagaaaaagc agtatcaaaa tttgtcacaa atcgcctata tccaagccgg
    22681 ggtaattgct gctgcggttg ccggggagga tgtgggcgct gtgtatgacc ttttccctta
    22741 ttggacagag gatgaggtgc tgaatattca agcggccaaa gcaatggcct actttgatca
    22801 gttttaatga ttgaaaaaca agaaaaggag gtgattttgt ggatcaggag ttggtaacac
    22861 gatttactgc ggatattagc cagtacaaaa agagcatgtc ctctctccag ggcgagttga
    22921 agcagctatc cggcgtaacc gataagatta agacggtaac tgccaaggca atgtcttctg
    22981 cctctgccga tacaagaaag atgggaaaac aagtggatac gcttattaag agccaggagc
    23041 gcaatgcgca ggccgctacg agcagtgctg cgaaaatatc tgattatacg gcaaaagcca
    23101 gacaactgaa agaccagctg cacagccagg acgaaaccta caagcagttg tccagccgtt
    23161 taaaagaagt aacggccact tatcgggcgc agcaagagtt tttgaagtcc tataaggatg
    23221 gcatcgccgg tgtaagtagt cagtaccagg agatggtaga ctggatccac aaaatggaaa
    23281 cagcgtcgac cagcggcatg acgatcaatc agatcgaaca gcagcgggcg gctatcaatc
    23341 gtataaagaa cgatttagaa gtctttgaca gcgagctgaa agaggttgga ctgaatccga
    23401 acaacttgaa aacggactcc ctggacaagc tgaaaaacga aatccgcaaa acttcttcgc
    23461 agattctcaa aacaaagagc gcaatgtcac agaccacggc gcagattaac aaaacgaatg
    23521 cggatatagc aacggaaagc acccgcttct ccaacttgaa atcgtctata tccagaaatg
    23581 ctcctgcgct taagagtatg agcaagcagc tcaagcaaac cggtgatctt tccgcagcag
    23641 ggaaactgaa aaagggcttc tccgggttaa agggcatatt tggaaatatc ggatctgcag
    23701 cgggcgccgc tttcggcaag gtgcatagtc acctgaaaaa tatgcgtgct tcttccggta
    23761 cggccagcaa gtccctgttg aatgtggtca agtctatccg ccgtataggt gtggtatcgc
    23821 tggggctgaa agtgtgtaaa aacattttcg gcgagctgcg ctcggtgatc accggatatt
    23881 taagtcagaa cgaggctctg aataaccgtg tagaagcctt gaaaaatgct tttgcaaatg
    23941 ctttggcacc ggccatcaat gtggttgtgg ggctgttcga aaagctcatg ccctacgcca
    24001 tgagtgttgc caatgccatt agtggtttgc tttcatctgt ggggatcgct tcgcaggtaa
    24061 atgccacggc caccgctgtg ggcaagacca caaaagagac gaaaaagctg tctcaagcgc
    24121 agaaagaact gtacggattt gaccaaatca ctaaggttag tgatgatcag caagacagta
    24181 attcgtccgg tgcgtctaca gccaatacgc cggcagcgtc cgacaagttc tccgcttatt
    24241 tggagaaaat caagaacctg tggaaaagcg gcgactttga gggaatcggc gaacaaatcg
    24301 ccggttcttg taataagatt attagcaaga tcaatgcact ggactggaaa ggcatacagg
    24361 acaaagtcaa cggcgctgtc agcggtattg ccaagagcct aaacggcttc atccgtgact
    24421 tcgactggga gggtgccgga caaattgttg gtaacggtgt gaacaccgtc ttcggtgcgc
    24481 tggacacctt cctgaccaca ttcgattttg cagctcttgg cgcaggcttt gctaaaaacc
    24541 tgaacggtat ttttaacacc attgattggg gccaggtggc aaagaccctg tccgacgcaa
    24601 tcagcggtgt gttcaagacc attgccggct ttttggaaaa cctggactgg cgcgggcttg
    24661 caacggcgct ggaaaacttc ataggcggta ttgattttgg tggaatggca agcgctctgt
    24721 ttgaagcact tggtgcagct ttaggcggcc tgtgcgcgtt tctgggacag ctgatctctg
    24781 acgctgtgtc cggcatacag tcctattttg gcgacaagat caaagaagcc ggcggcaatg
    24841 tggcccaggg catttgggac ggcatcattg acggcattgg agatgcatgg aagtgggtta
    24901 aggaacacat tttccaaccg tttatcaatg gtttccaaaa agcgtttgag atcaaatcgc
    24961 cgtctaaggt tatgaaaaaa cagggcggct ttatttccca aggtctgttt gacggtatcg
    25021 gcgatctgtg gaaaaaggtc agccaaaaat tcaaaggatt taaggacggc gttgttaatt
    25081 tctttaccgg gaaaaatggc gttgtatcaa aagtcaccgg ccttggcggt aagatcgtga
    25141 ccggcttaaa gaacggcctg aagaatttga aagccacctt taccaatgcg ttcaaaggcc
    25201 ccttaaacgg tgtgatcaaa ctggtcaaca atatggttgg caagatcaat gacaaactgc
    25261 tgattagcgt tggcagcacg ctgtctaagg tacttagtgc tctgggcgtg agcgtgacca
    25321 acggccagta ccagttgttt tctataccta ctatcccaga gctggaaaag ggcggcgtgc
    25381 tgaaaaaagg ccaggtcggt ctgttggagg gtaaaggtgc cgaggctgtt gtgcctttgg
    25441 agcgaaacac ccagtggatc agcaaggtag ccgcaatgat ggtgcaaatg ctgggtagca
    25501 gcgggcaggc ggtcaatgta acgatcccgg tatatgtggg cggcaagcat ttaagcacgg
    25561 tggtgctgga cgatgtgaac caaacagaaa agaaaggccg tgacccagtt gcggctacag
    25621 cgtaaggagg gacggtatgc cactatatat tgacggcacc aaaatgccaa acccatcatt
    25681 caatgccata tcctgttcag atgaaaaggt gtggtcctct aacacgggcc gctccaagtc
    25741 ggcttatatg aacggcagta tcgttcaggt caaaaaaaca aggcagctgt cctttccgcc
    25801 cttgactcgg gcggaattgg acaagctgaa cggcgtgatc aacaatgcga gtaagccttg
    25861 gcattccatc aagctggagg atacttccgg gaatacggtg ttttcgttca actgctactt
    25921 tggtacgccc agttggacaa cctattccgg tgccagggat tgccggtatt tcatcaacta
    25981 caaagtagac gccatcgagc gctaaaggag tattttatgt acaagacaag cacagctttt
    26041 aaccgggcca tcaaaaacgg tgaacggatc tatgtaaagg tcaaatgtgg caatttcatt
    26101 tttgggtacg atgatgaaac ggatcctaca agcccaaatg agcaaaataa cattatggag
    26161 ctgaatattg accgcagtat cagccatgac gattacgcgc tggccaagtc ctacgcttgt
    26221 gggtgtaact gcgttctgtg ggctgtgccc gccggtgccg tgctgcgcgg gcaaaaaacc
    26281 gtggtgtact ttggctgtat ggtcaacggt gcagtggagt gggtgccaat gggcgtgttt
    26341 tatccggaaa aggtcactcg gtctggcgaa tgtaccactt tggaaatgta cgaccacatg
    26401 tatgatcttt ctatgccgta ttctgccgcc atcagcggtc agcagacccc tttggcaatc
    26461 ttaaaagacc tggcacgcca gggtaacttt gagttggctg ccggcgtgga gagcaaggtc
    26521 tccggctttg gcacggtaga tgtttctttg ctctgcggta cggaaacaga cgaggacggc
    26581 aagcagcagg tcactgccta taatgtgaat gatgccatcg gttatgtggc tgggttctgc
    26641 ggctgtgctg ccgtctttga tcgagaaggc aagttgcgag tagatacttt cgcccaggta
    26701 tatgatggta cagcagaata cgcggtgaca gatgacacgg tcacagaggt ttcactggca
    26761 gagacggaca aaacctacct ggggatcagt tgcaacaatg ggaataagaa cattcttgca
    26821 ccagatagtc tgtcggtcaa cagcgaggtg ctgtatttcg acaacccact gatcaccacc
    26881 caggcccaag cggaaaaagt attcaacgct gtgtctgata tgatctacat agacgatgga
    26941 gaccagggcg agactgtatt tgacctgggc atacagtacc gaccgggaag tatgacattg
    27001 ctcacggcca atccggcgtt ggatagtttt gatgtgatca cttaccggga cgataccggc
    27061 gatcaccata tccccttgat gggtgtggag tatgattatg atggctccgt cactatggat
    27121 gtggccgccc atgcccgttc agaacaggag ggcagctctg ccggaagcat tctttcccgc
    27181 atgatctcta aggctatgca gcaggtcaca gcgccgttgg cgcagcgcat tcaggacgcc
    27241 acggattcta tcacgaacgc agtgggcggt tacgctgctt tgatcgaccg ggacggcgat
    27301 ggtgtgtcag acgcgcttta tatcggagag tacccggcag cggagggcaa gaccaaagga
    27361 cgctgcctgc tgctgaataa gaacggcatg gctgtttcta ccaccggatt gcaaggccca
    27421 tttaaggact ttgcggtgta ctacaacaaa aaaaccaacc agtattacct gaatgctacg
    27481 gacatttcag ccggtagact ctccggtatt gagatccttg cggataaagg cacgatcgct
    27541 ggatggaaca tcaccgacca agaattgtat gcggatttgg gtagttatcg tgcatatatt
    27601 caaaagccta ctaacaaaga ctcctgggtg ttttctgcac aaaaaaagaa cagcaacggt
    27661 tcatatactg gtacatggta tgtaacgatg ggcggcgata tggtatgcaa tggttcggta
    27721 gatgtaagcg gggccctatc ggtggaaggg aaaaccaaat ttgatgccga tgtacaattc
    27781 tacaaaaaaa tatatgatct tgccggatat gaaatcatta atgctgcatc tggtggtaac
    27841 agccttgtaa ttggatacgg tcagtatgag cacggagcca aaacatattt agaaggcgga
    27901 gatatttgct taagaatgca gcagaatggc aacttgcgta tacaagcggg atcaaaagat
    27961 tcggttgaaa ccagatttgt actgtctaaa gtgagttgga cgcttagcgg aagcactgcg
    28021 taccgtgata cgattgaatc aaaaggcggg tttgtgctta gtgcgaatgg tggcgataat
    28081 gttttatacc ttgtcgggaa gagtatatgg attgataacg ccacgacaat cagaggcaaa
    28141 ctgacggtac aagacgatat tagactgagt tttaaatctt caagcggaac cattccactg
    28201 gttgtaaaca caagcggcgt tattacaacc gcaaactcat caaaacgata caaagagaat
    28261 atcaaaccgg tagaagacgc tgtgctggat ccaaacggtc tttacgatgt acaggtgtgc
    28321 cagtacaatt acaagccaga atacaaggac aacgaattgg tcagcgggac gcagatcggc
    28381 gttattgcag aggatctgga caagcattac cccaacgcag tgatctatga cagtgaaggg
    28441 agacctgaaa gctggcaaga tcgtatcatg ataccggcaa tgcttaagtt gatccaagat
    28501 caaaagaagc aactggacgc tttgcaggca gaagtggacg cgctgaaagc aaaattgcaa
    28561 taaacagcaa agcggctgct ccgcactgga acagccgctt tagagttatt agtcaatata
    28621 tattcttgga gtggatttat cgcccttttt gaaatagaaa tgcctgccgc tttcatcgac
    28681 atatatttct tctaacggat cgtctcgaga agaagctgtg tcccagtaat atccatcgtc
    28741 agaaggtatg ggatcaaagt gcgcgtcagc aggacgcttc ggcaccgttg attcggttgt
    28801 ttctcttatt gcggctgggg ctactgtgcc attcctttcg gtgcgataca ctacttgcgg
    28861 ttgcgtggta gtatgcttct tctttttctt cttagtggtt gtgggctttg tagttgtggt
    28921 ggttgcggtc gcctctgtgg ctgccggttc tgtagtggcc tctgtgggct gtgtagtaac
    28981 accagccagt gcactggata cagcgtgatc taccagactg gctgtctcct gatcatgcac
    29041 tcgatcatag tgtacccacc caccgatacc gactcccacc gctaccacaa cggtcaccac
    29101 aaggatccac actttggcct tagacttcat cttcatctct cctttcactc cccaccatac
    29161 cacacttccc cgcagattgc aagaaaacag gaggtgattc ccatgtaaaa tacaaattgc
    29221 agtcaactgc aaacggcggc ttaggcacgc tgttttttta tgtcaaaaag gaggatttta
    29281 tgcagacatt aaatattaag gtcacccagc aggcggtgat cttacaaaac aaagacccgg
    29341 tgacagctga gaatgtcaat cagatccgct gtgtggtgga gttggacccg gcgtatgccg
    29401 atctgatcat gcgggtgtgt atgaatgggc agtttgccac agtggtggac ggacagtgct
    29461 tcgccccgcc gctgcaagag ggaatgtgcc gcctgggcgt ttacggctat gctatggacg
    29521 gtgagcagtt ggtgcagcgt attagcccgg agccgtgcgt gttttatgtg cgccccggtt
    29581 cgtatgaccc ggcagccgtg gaggcagacg caccggatcc gacggagctg gaggcttatt
    29641 atgccaaggt gcaggcgttg ctcaaagata ttggccaggg cgtgaacggc gccacctata
    29701 cgcccagcgt atccgcagcg ggcgtgatca gctggaccaa tgacggtggg aaggacaacc
    29761 cggagccggt gaacattaag ggtccaaagg gtgacacagg tccccagggc tctcccggta
    29821 aggacggcga gcaagggccg caaggtgagc cgggaaaaga tggtgcagcg ggtccacagg
    29881 gcccccaagg tgagccgggc gcagcaggcc cacaaggtcc ccaaggagaa ccgggtgcag
    29941 aggggccgca aggccccaaa ggggacatag gtgcgcaagg tccccagggt gaacaaggcc
    30001 ctaaaggcga caccggccct cagggcgaac aagggccaaa aggtgatccc ggtcctgctg
    30061 gcgcagatgg taaggactat gtgctgacag acgcagataa gactgatatt gctgccaagg
    30121 tagagatccc ggatggttct gtgactacag acaagctggc ggacggtgtt gttaccggtg
    30181 ataaggtcag ttcactggcc attgaggcca agcatattaa gccgcgtaca ataaccggca
    30241 tgcggctggc tctaaaaacg gtcacagaaa acctgttaag tgatgagttg caagccaaac
    30301 ttaccagctg ggtgggcact ctggcacaag cggcgaacga tgaggtcacc ctgcacgaat
    30361 ggtggagtac ctctgatttt tgcccttatg tcctaaatgt ggattatgac gcccagggca
    30421 ccattacatt gcacgctgac gatgccaaaa gcggcaaaca tgccttgacc ttgcgcagcg
    30481 gggcgctggt gtctttcttt gaagaggatg gcgtggagtg tgccacagtc acacaatctg
    30541 attttggcct ggccgtcttg cgcagagcga cagacggcag tgggacggtt accctgccga
    30601 ttgagggcaa caccggctct gttgagacct gggagaccgt gtttaccaaa acatttgacg
    30661 ccgatacaac ggacaagcaa aactggattt tgtctaagcc gtgcagaaaa attaagttgc
    30721 gcatggttag cgttggaact actaccaata gtagtgccgg agaccaaact gtatatttga
    30781 attcgtacac atctgagact tacataccca atgcgtttcg tttcgatgtt gcaaaagata
    30841 agggaagctt cgttgttgca gaggttgaat tgactgctga catggtgcgt gtaatgcaaa
    30901 acaaatcaga taagtcaagt ggcttcaacc cagctgatgt catggaaaaa ggctgtatat
    30961 ggcttagcaa caaggttaac ttcaacatat tcaaggatgt ggaggctcac ggtgcgatta
    31021 agtcgttagg tttcccaacc aatggacgaa caattggtgc aggcacgcaa gttgaagtat
    31081 tgggggtggc aaaatgagca ttgaaatcga aagccgcatt gcgtttttga agtctgagtt
    31141 ggcggagacc gactacctgt gtttgaaatt tacagacggt gctttatctg aggaagagta
    31201 cgcaccgatc cgccggcagc gggctgcata tcgggcagag atcaacgccc tgcaaggtgg
    31261 tgatagccat gagtgacgct ataatcgtag ctattgtgtc cggtgtgttt tccctggcag
    31321 gatatttatt tggcaattat aagagtcaaa gtaagacctt gtaccgaata gatcagctgg
    31381 aaaaaaagca ggacaaacat aatacgctga ttgagcgtat gtacaatgtt gaggatcgca
    31441 tacatgtgct tgagaataag caagctgttg cggatcatag aattaaagat ttggaggaca
    31501 acaaaaaatg aaagtgacaa ccggaacaat cgcaagaacc gtcgtgttgg cggtatctct
    31561 gttgaatgta ctcttgaatg cctttggcaa gaacccgctt ccgttcagcg atgatgaagt
    31621 ctacaccgcc gtgtcaacgg tggtggccgt agtagcttcc ctggccgcct ggtggaagaa
    31681 caacagcttt acaaaagctg ccttgaaagc agatgagaca ctggcgctgg aacggacgga
    31741 gacggcggag agcgaggggc agtcatgagt aagctgtact attgcagaca gaccaccgaa
    31801 aaatgcaagt ctatccgtta tcccagcaaa ttccacccct ataaatacgg cacttccggc
    31861 tgtatctata ccagtggctg cggggtgtgc gccagtctta tggtgctcca taactttggt
    31921 tataccggct tagacacggc agcctggacg cagaagtgcc tgctgatggg tgcacggtcc
    31981 gcagatggca ccaacatgga taaggtggcg gcgttcatcg agaggcattt ctccatcgta
    32041 agcaagcgag ccaagtctgt tgctgatctg aaagcccatc tgaaagcagg cggcaaggcc
    32101 attgtatgcg tatccggtgg cggcaagcag ctgttcagta atggcggcca ctatatctat
    32161 attggcggcc tggacaagag cggtaacctg atcgtgctgg acccgtactg gtatgatggc
    32221 aagttcacca tgaccgccaa tcggcgaaag tacaccaagg tgaagaacgc cagggaagtg
    32281 catgtacagc ctaccgccct tgcgtctgac atcagcggca tttggctgtt taccaacgca
    32341 aagggagcca agactgtata tgcggaggat gatgtaaact accgcaaggc aagccccaag
    32401 gcgcccgcca ttaagccggg tacatacacc acaacggcgg tgcgggggat ctacaagggc
    32461 gcaggcgctg ccaccggacg caagaaggtg aaggacctga ccacagacgg ccggcgccac
    32521 gctacaacga gtaagcagaa agcagacgct atgtttcggg cgggcacaac catcaccgtg
    32581 ctggagacca agctgctcag caccggcaac ttatgggcac gctgcccatc cggctggctg
    32641 tgtatctggg aaaaggatat tgaccgtaaa ttcatcaagt aaagcaaaaa gcccaccgtt
    32701 atccggtggg ctttttcata tctgcttttt tacttaattt tagtgaaagg tattgacaat
    32761 cattgcctcg ttgtagtata acgaaaaaca aaggaggaat gaaaaatgat tgtggaagat
    32821 actaaggatt tggtcgaaac tgcggactat gtgatcatcg aagctgtttt agtggatgat
    32881 ggactgcgtt acaaacaact ttctgttggc attaaagcca aaaatggtga cattatccgc
    32941 ataattccaa tatcgacaat gctgatgtaa aaaaaggccg ggtagttcag taactgcccg
    33001 gctttttcta tacctcgcat taccaagtac tgcaataagt actgcaacgc caaaagtttt
    33061 ttattttctc tcatttttta cacaagca
//
LOCUS       XieH_2016__YSZC12003_36696_NODE_1_length_776477_cov_39.8546       33136 bp    DNA     linear   UNA 01-JUL-2020
DEFINITION  XieH_2016__YSZC12003_36696_NODE_1_length_776477_cov_39.8546.
ACCESSION   geneious|urn:local:
VERSION     geneious|urn:local:.:oj-c422o39:4
KEYWORDS    .
SOURCE      
  ORGANISM  .
FEATURES             Location/Qualifiers
     misc_feature    complement(751..1917)
                     /note="Geneious type: Phage_integrase"
                     /standard_name="Phage_integrase"
     misc_feature    complement(2104..2772)
                     /note="Geneious type: NTase_sub_bind"
                     /standard_name="NTase_sub_bind"
     misc_feature    complement(2816..4210)
                     /note="Geneious type: T5orf172"
                     /standard_name="T5orf172"
     misc_feature    complement(4263..4673)
                     /note="Geneious type: DUF955"
                     /standard_name="DUF955"
     misc_feature    complement(4660..5025)
                     /note="Geneious type: HTH_19"
                     /standard_name="HTH_19"
     misc_feature    5285..5443
                     /note="Geneious type: TIGR04111"
                     /standard_name="TIGR04111"
     misc_feature    5683..6000
                     /note="Geneious type: HTH_17"
                     /standard_name="HTH_17"
     misc_feature    6034..6348
                     /note="Geneious type: LpxD"
                     /standard_name="LpxD"
     CDS             6332..6580
                     /codon_start=1
                     /standard_name="CDS"
     misc_feature    6986..7738
                     /note="Geneious type: DUF2708"
                     /standard_name="DUF2708"
     CDS             7775..8083
                     /codon_start=1
                     /standard_name="CDS"
     misc_feature    8083..8493
                     /note="Geneious type: DUF1064"
                     /standard_name="DUF1064"
     misc_feature    8490..9023
                     /note="Geneious type: DAP10"
                     /standard_name="DAP10"
     CDS             9013..9180
                     /codon_start=1
                     /standard_name="CDS"
     misc_feature    9177..9494
                     /note="Geneious type: PcfK"
                     /standard_name="PcfK"
     misc_feature    9504..11183
                     /note="Geneious type: PcfJ"
                     /standard_name="PcfJ"
     misc_feature    11193..12155
                     /note="Geneious type: TIGR02168"
                     /standard_name="TIGR02168"
     CDS             12389..12640
                     /codon_start=1
                     /standard_name="CDS"
     misc_feature    12791..13147
                     /note="Geneious type: TIGR02937"
                     /standard_name="TIGR02937"
     misc_feature    13220..13750
                     /note="Geneious type: UPF0547"
                     /standard_name="UPF0547"
     misc_feature    13856..14365
                     /note="Geneious type: Terminase_4"
                     /standard_name="Terminase_4"
     misc_feature    14349..16079
                     /note="Geneious type: Terminase_1"
                     /standard_name="Terminase_1"
     misc_feature    16081..17355
                     /note="Geneious type: Phage_portal"
                     /standard_name="Phage_portal"
     misc_feature    17372..18121
                     /note="Geneious type: CLP_protease"
                     /standard_name="CLP_protease"
     misc_feature    18146..19324
                     /note="Geneious type: TIGR01554"
                     /standard_name="TIGR01554"
     misc_feature    19359..19640
                     /note="Geneious type: TIGR01560"
                     /standard_name="TIGR01560"
     misc_feature    19630..19962
                     /note="Geneious type: TIGR01563"
                     /standard_name="TIGR01563"
     misc_feature    19975..20436
                     /note="Geneious type: TIGR01725"
                     /standard_name="TIGR01725"
     CDS             20447..20821
                     /codon_start=1
                     /standard_name="CDS"
     misc_feature    20826..21446
                     /note="Geneious type: TIGR01603"
                     /standard_name="TIGR01603"
     CDS             21458..21796
                     /codon_start=1
                     /standard_name="CDS"
     misc_feature    21880..22296
                     /note="Geneious type: TIGR02574"
                     /standard_name="TIGR02574"
     misc_feature    22311..25301
                     /note="Geneious type: TIGR01760"
                     /standard_name="TIGR01760"
     misc_feature    25294..26028
                     /note="Geneious type: TIGR01633"
                     /standard_name="TIGR01633"
     misc_feature    26025..27551
                     /note="Geneious type: TIGR01665"
                     /standard_name="TIGR01665"
     CDS             27548..29506
                     /codon_start=1
                     /standard_name="CDS"
     CDS             29503..29685
                     /codon_start=1
                     /standard_name="CDS"
     misc_feature    29678..30034
                     /note="Geneious type: DUF4127"
                     /standard_name="DUF4127"
     misc_feature    30038..30301
                     /note="Geneious type: Holin_SPP1"
                     /standard_name="Holin_SPP1"
     misc_feature    30495..31211
                     /note="Geneious type: Peptidase_C39_2"
                     /standard_name="Peptidase_C39_2"
     CDS             31223..31474
                     /codon_start=1
                     /standard_name="CDS"
     CDS             complement(31525..31977)
                     /codon_start=1
                     /standard_name="CDS"
     CDS             complement(31988..32377)
                     /codon_start=1
                     /standard_name="CDS"
     CDS             32791..32955
                     /codon_start=1
                     /standard_name="CDS"
     misc_feature    32791..32955
                     /note="Geneious type: S1_1_and_10ncbiHomologs"
                     /standard_name="S1_1_and_10ncbiHomologs"
ORIGIN      
        1 agatttcgat tgcgtcgtcc ggtgttttgc atttcttcaa ggcaccggac acaaattcaa
       61 tctacctaac ccacaggcct gaccgagcag atcaaaactg cccggctttt ttatacctcg
      121 cattaccaag tactgcaata agtactgcaa cgccggagaa aaagtgctgc tccgctggag
      181 aaaaaagaca gccgagcaca gaaatataag gcactcgctg cgaaacagtc ccctggactg
      241 tttctgccaa atgctacgca tttggagcct cgtgtcgcaa gttcaaatct tgtaaataaa
      301 caaaaaaaga agcaggacat tccggctgct ccaccggcag aaatgcgtaa tcgagcacag
      361 agatataagg cacttgctgc gaaacagtcc cccggactgt ttctgccaaa tgctacgcat
      421 ttggagcctc gtgtcgcaag ttcaaatctt gtaaataaac aaaaaaagaa gcaggacatt
      481 ccggctgctc caccggcaga aatgcgtaat cgagcacaga gatataaggc acttgctgcg
      541 aaacagtccc ccggactgtt tctgccaaat gctacgcatt tggagcctcg tgtcgcaagt
      601 tcaaatcttg taaataaaca aaaaaagaag caggacattc taaagaatgt gctgcttctt
      661 tttggtcgag gtgacaagaa tataggcgta aaatttggct tagcagcggg ctttttgcca
      721 ttctgtactg caacagtact gcaacgcaga tcacacgacg ctcaactgct gcatataggc
      781 gtctgctgcc tctgtgtact tgttctcata atcggagaac acatcgcagt aggtgtttag
      841 tgtggtctca atattggcgt gaccgaggcg cttctggagc accttaacag gcataccgct
      901 ctcaatgcag cgagtggcgt atgtatgccg caggctgtgg agggacacaa caccaggcac
      961 ggcaggatcc agcacattat attttttcaa aattcgttga aattgcaaat tcacttggct
     1021 ggtggtcagc accttgtgcc ctttgaagtc gtagaacagc agatcaaagc ggttgggctg
     1081 ccactgttcc atatattcgg ataaaatacg gtatggggcg tccgtcaggc tcaagagccg
     1141 ctgcccggcg taggtcttag tcttggtgcc tatgacggcg tggtccgtct ggtccttggt
     1201 caccgtgcgc cgcacattca cggtgcgaaa agtcaggttg acatcgtgca catctaaggc
     1261 gttgatctcg cccatacgca taccggtgca caacattaac atcatctgct cccaatatcg
     1321 gcagccgcgt tcttggtcat tcatgacctg cacaaacctg gtctgctcct ctacggtcaa
     1381 cgcacgcacc ttgcgggtgg ccttgttgct ctttggcttt ttcatgccac gcataggatc
     1441 cttgcggatc aggtcattgt caagggctgt gcgaaagcag cgggccagca gggcatagtc
     1501 cttggcgatc actgaattgg aacagctggt gatctctatt aggtattggg tcacttgcgg
     1561 tggccgcacg gattgcagcg ggcggtcgcc catggagctg gcggcgatcc gcttacagct
     1621 ggccagcttg cgcaggtagg tgttgtcccc tatttggttc agcgcccggt ccgtctcgac
     1681 aagcgataag atatactggg caacggtgat cttgtccggc tcaattacag agccggtggc
     1741 aagttcattt ttcagcgcgt ccagctttgc ccgcacatct gcctgccgtt taccgtatat
     1801 cgtctttctt ttcggcttgc cgttggcgtc aacgcctata gtcagctggg cagcccataa
     1861 gcccttgctt tccatcttat agatggttcc gtcgccgttt cctctttttc ttggcattgt
     1921 acacacttct cctttgcata tagcagcggg caaccctaaa aaagggcgca aaaatgccct
     1981 gcttgatttt ttagcagggc tgtgatacaa taaccagtgt tgggtgggta ttgtattaca
     2041 caatcctgct tatcggctct atcctgttgg cgcagggtag ggcttttttt attttgttgt
     2101 gacttactcc aacttcccgg ccaatgcctg gaattgatga agataggtgc ctttgatgtc
     2161 ctcaaagatc ttggtggcct ctgcgtcatc gtacaggtgc gtggtcaggt tgcgggcgtt
     2221 caggatctcc acccacacca ggtcgttatc cacaagaccg tcagcaaagg cctggcgcat
     2281 aaccggcttg gggctgttca cttccgtata gccctgctcc agcagatact cacggcaggt
     2341 tttccacgcc agctcggtgc agaattcaaa gcgctggatc acgccgtcac gcacggtgga
     2401 attgggcagc ttgtcatagt cggcaatggc ctcctccagg cgctgcactg cgtctttgaa
     2461 tttgtcccgc ttctcttcat atttgctcat taaagataca ccgtcctttt ctatgttctc
     2521 cagtagcttg gggtccgtgt ctttgcggac aaaaaccagg tcaaagtcca gcagggtagg
     2581 cagatcttca atggcctggg caaacagcgc ctgctgtgcc cggtcctcta tgccgtacac
     2641 cgccaggtca atatcgctgc gctgccggtt gtcaccccgc gcccgggagc cgtaaagcac
     2701 caccttagcc gcaccgtact gccggccgat ttttgcaatt tgtctgtata attctttcat
     2761 actctttttc atttatgtgt gaccattttg ccagccttgg cagaatggtc gtgttttact
     2821 gctcgctttc aagaagcctt actgtctgac gatattcctc cgctttggca acggcagtaa
     2881 aagtgaccgt tgcattgtgg ttttctttta ccaccttttc gatttccgaa agcgaaacgc
     2941 ggaagaactc ctttcggctg tttaccagat ttatacgccg attatcaaac tgccggtgta
     3001 aagccgtctc caacgccggc gcgtcctcgg agaaaatcat agcgtgaaca tcaaattcaa
     3061 acggtacgga agcgctgctg agttctttta tgcggtccat aggctctaac cgtcgtgtca
     3121 ttccaatttt atatacattc tctccaaaag agccgatatt ggatattaca tagacgaagc
     3181 cagcgcgcgt attctgctcc cgatcgagta cattttttct gtcctgctct aacaggccga
     3241 gtttcgcctc caactcttta atcttgtcta cataaagctg cttttcaata tcatccgctt
     3301 tatgtagata agtcatgagt ttctgaattt catttttgaa ctgccgttct tccttatcga
     3361 gctttgcttt ttcgcgttca atttcgcggc gcactttttc ttcttcgagc atttgctctc
     3421 ggatcgcgcg ttgttcttcc ttttcgcgct ccgccatcac ctgattgccg tacatacagt
     3481 tgagctgttc cagcttaatc tccagcagcg ggcggttgag ttccactccg tccggtgcga
     3541 aaatcctgtt gagcatttca aaggacttga tgattttaga acgcgcactg tcaatgttcc
     3601 gcgtggtaac attcttgata atagccgccg cttccgaatt aaagcaacgc aggatctgtt
     3661 tcacatttgc atttataaca gactttggcg cgtcggaatg tacagagaca gcattgtttg
     3721 aggatacaca ttctttttca ttaagttgtg caagagcaaa tttgtcttta tattcggcgg
     3781 acgatatatc atagtctacc gggacggaag aagaaacagc aaccacttct cgttgtgccg
     3841 cttcaatttc agctttaaga tcgtggattt caatatttaa ttgcgcaata catttccgtt
     3901 tctgctgcag ttcgtgctca acagcttgaa ccttttgagc acaactgtcc tctgttcctt
     3961 ttcgcatttt ttcagcagcc gctttggcgt cctgcacgcg ctgatctgca ttggcattcg
     4021 taaacgcagc gtattcgtcg gcatttttga ttatatttag ttttgaaaat gacttctgca
     4081 aaatataata gtacagcacg agaaacgcta catcagccaa agcaaacagc ggtactccta
     4141 ctgtagccaa gatagaaatt gcaataataa acggatatgc atacaaaagg attttatatt
     4201 cttttttcat ttcttttttc tcctattaag atgttacatc tataatcacg gcgtgccgtg
     4261 gattatgcaa tcccacattc aaagtagaat tccaatgcct tatggatgaa ctcttccgtc
     4321 acattgaagt attctgccag ctcgtaaggc tccaagccct ggcgcagctg cgcctccaac
     4381 tcgaccttgg ggatcaactt tttcaccgcc cacttatctg cccggcgttc gtgcttactg
     4441 cgccgatcca gcggggcgta taagttgtaa aacgatccgg ttatgcagtg cccggcttcg
     4501 tgtgccaggc ggcagcgggc ctctgcggtg ctctccaggc tctgctcgtc caacgctatg
     4561 tagtagtcgt tgccaatgtt ggcagacgca gacttggcag cgggcatact gcccagatac
     4621 acctctatgt tgttttgctc gatctcatcg aacagggact cagttgttgt cattctctct
     4681 ctttctctta tcctttatga attctacaaa ccctttaact tcctgccaca tctcgtcggt
     4741 gacttcaccg tcaccgccaa atagcgccac tttggctatc tcctccggac tttgctggtc
     4801 cgggggattt tttatgtccg tttttccagt taagtagtca atagacacac tgaaatactc
     4861 actaatgctc ttaagtatct ccagtttggg ttctacatct tctccatttt catatttttt
     4921 cttccaaaag gagacactgc ctttattaaa gccacattct atagcggctc gtgaaggcga
     4981 gataccggcc tcattgcata tatgttgaaa gcggtcataa aacacaaaaa atgcctcctt
     5041 gttttgtgca aattacacaa agtttaacaa attagacttt ttgtgttgca aagtcgaacg
     5101 aattagctta taatgcaagt gtggttgaat tcgttaaacc tttcaacagc gttagcaact
     5161 ttgtgtttaa ttctttggac aagatgagta tagcacacag gtttaataaa ttcaactact
     5221 ttttcaaaaa atctgggagg aggtatattt tttggacagt tggattgaaa cggcaatagg
     5281 aagaatgcac atgaacaaga tcacacagcg tgaccttgcc aggaagctca actggtctcc
     5341 gcaatacctg tgtaatgtgc tcggtggaaa gcgcaaatca aaaagcggag aagagcggat
     5401 cctcggcgca atcaacgaga tcatcgccga gcgaaacaac taaacatacg gccagccttt
     5461 tgggcggcgg cagaactaag caggcagcgg gaccttttat catttcttct atttcttctt
     5521 ttcttttttg tcaaatttac ccccctatgt ccctgcttcc ggtgcccgcc ccacccaaca
     5581 tcacacattt atcgccaacg gcacttttgc cgtgcagcgg gcagcttgcg gctctgccgc
     5641 ttgcccaaag ggctggccaa ataatcaaaa ggagaaataa taatgaaagt acctatcaac
     5701 aaggacagcc ccttggcaat ggacgacttc gacgccgccg tgcagcagcg tatggagcgc
     5761 ctgcaaagct atattgacct gatccgcacc gccgaagcgg tagaggaaga ggtcaaggcc
     5821 aagggtgcaa aactgtatct tggtccggaa gatgtggcag cctatctgaa ttgcagcatt
     5881 ccgacagcaa ggcagtatat gcaccggccg ggcttccctc tcattcagtt gggcgagaac
     5941 ggcaccaagc tggctgtgtt cgccccggcg ttccacgcct ataatgcagg caaatattga
     6001 ttttgcagtc aactgcaaag aaaggacaaa ccaatgacga aacgagaaaa ggcaggcgtg
     6061 gtcctggtga ttaccggctt tttgctggtg ctgcttggct gctgcctggt ggcggacaac
     6121 ccctattggt gggtgtctgt ggcaagcagc ggaaccggat gtgggctgat cgccctggca
     6181 gtgttcgtgc tgcccaagga cgaggacgag ccgcagcagg ataaacggct ggtgattgag
     6241 gacgaaaacc acaaggtggt gctggtagca ccgctgacag actttgaatt ggcgtatctg
     6301 cacgccattc aacttggaaa ggatgatgaa aatggaagat tacattgatt tggtaattgc
     6361 taaactggac gaggaccaca ttgtcctgcg ggcgccgtgg aacaccgtca gagccggcga
     6421 taccgtgtat gtgcgtggcg acggcaacta cgaggcgctg gaagtcatcg cagagcggaa
     6481 aaccaaggct ctgatggaat tgccgaaagt gacagccatt atgctgccgc tggagtatgg
     6541 cgacgaacaa agcggcgggc aaaaagaaaa agccgactga gcgaccagtc gacttgaaca
     6601 caggcggcga aaagaaagta aaacgcctgc gctaattaca ttatatatca aggaccgcag
     6661 agaagtcaag gacaagccgt gcggcaaggg cgaaaaaagg ggtctgtgct ccttttttgc
     6721 tcctcgttca aagtattatt tttaggcgca aaaccccaac ggcaaaaata tatatcgctt
     6781 ggcattcttc agcgggttca ggcgcaggca ggagaccggc ggcaacaggg tgtgcacccg
     6841 cgccgcataa tgaggagctg tgctctgtgg gaatgtggaa cacgccggtg aaccggtggg
     6901 aaacttgctt ttccacccgg gagccgatca gcgttttcca gcatttccat agagtgccgg
     6961 tccgtccaga aaggagcaaa ccaaaatgcc atgggtgcaa aagaccgtcc atgcgggaag
     7021 atgtatctat atccagcgcc actactcctc gcgctatggc agcaaacaca aatgcaccag
     7081 agggagcaac tacggcaaaa caagtgaggc ccaggccatt gtaaacaatc gccaggcgtg
     7141 cctacagcaa gagatgattt ttaacgccaa ttttggtcca ggtgatctga ccgctacctt
     7201 tacattccgt aaggcggaca gacccaagaa tttgcaagag atcaagaaac tgtgggcggc
     7261 atatatggtc aaactgcgat atgcctacaa aaaggcaggt gtggagttca aatggatgag
     7321 ggccattgag accccggaca agaacccgca tattcacatg gcgctgtccg gcatcgacat
     7381 agccaagctg ccaaggtggc cttatggccg agtggagtat gtaccggtgg acgatagaga
     7441 ccaccacacc tacggcgggt acctacgcga ggagacccac atcaaacaag ggcacgaggg
     7501 caagtacaca acggccaagt ccagagtgtg ttttagccgg agtcgaaacc tggtggtacc
     7561 ggagccggaa taccaggtca tctacagcga ccattgggcg gatgaaccaa gagcacccaa
     7621 gggctactat gtggtcaagg acacgctgaa caactgggag gacgaagtca ccggttttaa
     7681 gtatcaatcc tatgtgctct gccctattcg taccaagaac cataggtacc tgtgttagga
     7741 ggacaaagtg acatacatac agcaatggga acaaatgcgg gaaaaagtgc gcaatctgga
     7801 gcaggaacgc caaacccagc tgatcttggc accgcacaac gcctacggct ttaagctgaa
     7861 catcaaccac ccactgatcc ggccaaagtg ggaagccttt aagagcgcca atggacttgg
     7921 ccagtacggt atgaccgacg atctgcgccg ggagtttgag gagacagtgc tttcaagcaa
     7981 gtatatgcaa aagtgcctgg agcaggagcg acagcgcatt ggcaccgtgg agcaccagtt
     8041 catccgtatg gcttacgctc ctgcggagca ggcagcgggc tgatgggtac ccaagagcac
     8101 tggactgctg cccaatacca ggagtatctc cggcagcggg ctaaaggcgg gaacaaatac
     8161 catgcagtca aagcccaagc ggacggccgc acatacgaca gccggagcga gtgcaagcgg
     8221 gcaaaggagc tgcaactgtt ggaacggcac ggcctggtgc gcaacctgcg ggagcaggtc
     8281 ccttacgagt tgatcccgac agggatcggc gaataccgaa aagagcgacc ggtgatctat
     8341 aaggcggact ttgtatatga ggtctgccag ccggacggca cctggaagtg ggtggtggaa
     8401 gacaccaagg gcgccaaaac aaaggaatac ataatcaaac gaaaacttat gctgtacatt
     8461 cacggcataa gcgtaaagga gacagacaga tgaactttaa gaaaatgtta tccatttgca
     8521 agcgaagcaa ggcctatttt ctatatgacc tgccagacgg cgagcaaatg ctcagcaacg
     8581 gcagctgcgg gtacatcttg tacggccacc cggaatacac gccggagacg ctgcgtatgg
     8641 tcgctgactt ggcagaggac gacagtgtga tcatgacaag aatgccaaaa gcggatctgc
     8701 cgctggcaga ccaatgccca gatgaagaat atgccgcccc gctggacacc tgcattgtag
     8761 ccgcaggcgc tgtatggcaa ccgctgattg taggtgcggg catggctttc atcaacagaa
     8821 gagcgttgca acctatcgaa aaggaagaag aggggtacga tctgtaccgg cgcgggaacc
     8881 tggtggtcgt taagtccggc ctgatcgtgc agggcgtgat cagaacaatg gatctgtcca
     8941 aagcagaagc tgtatgccgg gatctgatca acctgggcac cgtggccggt atggcctttg
     9001 aggagcgcaa taatgaagaa tgagaacgaa aaaactacta ttgcaatctt ggccacgata
     9061 tgccgagatg tgtgtatcta cggctcaatc aataaccagt gcggcctgga caagccggaa
     9121 ctggacgagc actgccagcg ttgcgcgctg gcgcagatca aggaggtaac gctgaaatga
     9181 ccgagaaaat ccaaaaagcc attgataaga tcgaccagga ggcggagaag atgggcagcg
     9241 caaccgtgcg cctgctgtgc tcacacatta tagaccactg cctggtgaat gacagcaacg
     9301 ccgacaaggt actggctgag ggcaagagtc tgaaaggctg ctgggatcac atcaccagca
     9361 acgcgcggaa acaagcagcg ggcaactgcg cagccgtgcc ggatgacacc gtgtacgaat
     9421 gggcagcggg ctattacggc tttaccgccg aagagacaaa ggcggagatc atcgacctgc
     9481 tggatctgct gtgaggtgtc ggtatggaaa agaaactgaa cacgcttacg caggaacagg
     9541 ctcagaagat ttggaacggc cgcccgaaac tgccggagaa aaagatcaag aagtttgccc
     9601 acgaagaggt attcgtcaat gagcaatact ttttcaagta caaagaatgc gatcacaggt
     9661 atggctattg taccgcttgc ggcaaggatg tgcagatcga tattgagaac atgcgactat
     9721 ggacggacaa gcacgcagcc tgccgctctg cacggcataa cgacaccgta tgctgccccg
     9781 cctgcgggca cgaagtcaaa atcaaagacg ccgggcgtgg tcgtagtcag ttggtcaaca
     9841 cggcagtggt agcggtaaca cagcggacaa ggaacggcgg tatattgctt tctttcgtcc
     9901 gggtgtacga agactacaca catgacttta aggccgtacc ggaagtgggc agactgctgt
     9961 acgccgcata cttcaacatt gggcagcact tcgtggctga atacagttac tatggcgacg
    10021 aaatgtcagt tagcattaaa cagaagccaa cacgccaact gccgtgtacg gtggagccgg
    10081 ttaagatgga tcacaacaga tggaactgta caggggcaga gggagcaaag ctgcttggct
    10141 ttgaagaggc gctggagaaa agtaacctac gctatcttcc atgggaagcg taccacgagt
    10201 gtgcgcaaca actgtaccgt agcgctatag ccaactaccc ggtcaatctg cttggactgc
    10261 tgtatcaata cagccggcac ccggtgctta cagagcgtct aataaaagag ggcaacggtg
    10321 acctggtagc cgaacaagtg gagtgggact gcacaaccgg tatggactac aagcaagtgg
    10381 tgccatacaa ggccatgcga ctaaccaagc aggagtaccg caaattaaaa acgcaagaca
    10441 acatttgctg ttcaacactc aaagcaacca aggcattgaa aaaatacggc tgcaaaatga
    10501 cagataaaaa tattctcttt tttcttgctt tccaatacac atggagtcag cgaaaatgct
    10561 acaaggcgct tgatgttttg cggcagcacc tatctccgca aaaggcaata aactgggtaa
    10621 accggcaggc agcgggagga tatggaacgc caacaaatgt gctgtcagat tacagcgact
    10681 atctggatca gtgcaggcgg ttgggcctgg atgttaaccg taaagaggta gccgtaccgc
    10741 agaacctgcg agatctgcac cggcagtatt ccgaagaatt gactcaccga gccaacgaaa
    10801 agaaagcaaa agagcaagcc gagcgggcaa agaagttagc taaggatctg ccaaagctga
    10861 aacgaaaata tacatacgcc agcagcggac tgttcattcg gccggccgag gggccggagg
    10921 atctgctaaa agagggctgt gcccaacaca actgtgtgta ctcctgttac acggaacaat
    10981 accttgacag aaagacggat atacttttcg tccgcaagca gtcggacccg gatcaatcct
    11041 atgtgaccgt tgagttcaaa aacggcgccg ttattcaatg cagagccgat cacaaccgac
    11101 ctgcaccgcc ggatgtgcag gagtttatgc aagcctggct tgcctatcta aagtcaaaca
    11161 gaaaagcaaa agcagtcagt taaggaggac ttatggataa ccaaatcact acaatgcaag
    11221 aagtaacacc caccacacag aaagcctacg acacccacgc ccggatcctg gccaacggcc
    11281 aggtaatggc cagagcactg gtagatgtgt gccacgatct aaagacaatg cgggatgagg
    11341 gcttgtacgc agaactgggc tacgacacat tcgaggagta cgccgagcag gcatgcggca
    11401 ttaagcagcg gcaagcatac tcttacatat cagcctatga aaagctgggc cagaagtata
    11461 tggccgacca cgccgacctg gggatcacca aactggagtt gatctctcaa atcagtagct
    11521 acgagcggga agagttcgcg gccgatgtgg atttggagag tgccacagtc agggagttaa
    11581 aggctgaggt ggaacgctac aagaagcaga cggagcagct gacctttgat cttggccagg
    11641 cacagagcga attaagcgaa gcgccggagc cggtggacat ggacacactc cgttcttcca
    11701 ttgagcagga agttaaagcc aagtacagcg cccagctgga agaattgcag cagcgggccg
    11761 acgcagtgcc ggacccggag gcgatccgaa aggaggcaaa aaaggaagct gccaaggagt
    11821 acaatgctaa gttgaaaacg gcaaaggcag acgccgagga aaagaccaaa gccgctgtgg
    11881 aaaaactgga gcaggaaaag gcagacctga aacggcagtt ggacagcagt gccaccaaac
    11941 tggacgccgc tgttcggcaa gcaaaggcag cgggcgtaga cacggatgta gccgcatgcc
    12001 gggtgtattt caccgaactg caacaaaccg ccgcaaaggt acaggagctg atcggcaaga
    12061 tcaatgccaa ggatccggcc accggagcca agctctccgc cgccgttatt tccgttttgc
    12121 agtcgactgc acgaaatttg gaggtggcac aatgacctgc gatcaatgtt accactgtga
    12181 tgtgtgttgg caccgcatga caatttacgg tccgtacgca ctaatgggaa tgagccatgg
    12241 caacatggaa gtgtggtgcg ccaactttaa gccaaagaca cagatcatag aactatcaat
    12301 gcaagtctcc cagccgcttc atgatgagtt gacgaagtac tgtgcagaaa gagtagtaga
    12361 cgaactatag atccggagag gaggaaacat ggaagaaatt aaaaagcgct tgtggaataa
    12421 gaaaagaaca gaaacgctca aggtggcaga cctgcaaggc taccttgccc agtttgagcc
    12481 gtccgcagaa gttcagctcg gtgttgtcca aatgcgaggt gccgcaatgt ggcgccacca
    12541 gatccaaggg ttcaagttcg ttttcggagg agatgtaccg gcactgctga tcacggtggg
    12601 caaggccaaa cagatcaagg acggtgaccg gaatggctga gtacctggcc gtggctaatg
    12661 tgttgctgtt ccgtctgctg atccacctgc tactgttagc cgcaacggca gtggtggcag
    12721 gagcaatact gtgtgcactc tgtctgctgg tcatcacagt taagcagacg ctgggcgaaa
    12781 ggagggaaaa atggcgcaca aaaagaaaaa cgaagcggtc aagaaaacaa aagcgctgat
    12841 ggccaactac agagccatgc aggcgtatgt aggctcgcaa gtgcagccgg aggacctgga
    12901 gggccaagag gacacgcgcc gcctgctaag ccggatagac gaagcgctgg aacagatcgc
    12961 gcaggactat gcggcggtcg gcgaagatca gaagatggtg gcgttccgcc ttaagtacat
    13021 tgctggaaag acttacgagc agatcgccga gcagatggaa acgcacgaga acacgccaca
    13081 caactggatc aaccaaatca acaagcggct ggccgtgtat ctatatggtg tgcaggcgtt
    13141 gcgctaagcc ttaggggggt gggtatccac ccccccttat ttctttgtgt ttttcgtgtt
    13201 tttttcgtgt tttttttgtg tgtttttctt gtatggtgtg ccgctaaact attcactaca
    13261 atggaatgaa agggagggca ttgaaatggc gctgctcaaa atgtgccgct gcggcaagat
    13321 cattccccag gcgctggaga tgtgcccgga gtgtgcacag cacgcggcag accgtcacaa
    13381 ggagtacaac gcaacccgga gagacaagag agcgtatgcg ttctacacca gcgctgaatg
    13441 gcgcaaagca agagcgctcc gcttgcaaca cgccggagga ctggatctgt atgcactata
    13501 tgtggataga gtgatccaat acgccgagat ggtccaccat atcgtgccat tgagcgagga
    13561 ctggagcaaa cgctgcgagc agcgcaacct ttttccgctc accaacgcca accacaacaa
    13621 gattgaggcg ctgtatgact cttctctcgc tgaaaaaaag caaatgcagc agcttttgcg
    13681 gcggctgctg gagcgcttcg aggcggagca gaggggggtg cgagggaagt ttggggcacc
    13741 ccgaggatag tcgcgcccac tctttcttac ggagaaaact ccccacgaaa gctcaaaggc
    13801 ttacagacct gacagataga ttatttttga agtattacgg aaaggagtga ccagaatggc
    13861 aggaaaaagg cagtcaacag acgcagttat cgccaaaggc aagaagcact ttactaaggc
    13921 tgagatcgaa gagcgcaggc agggagaact ggtcgctccg gcggatcata ttgagtaccc
    13981 aaaaggcgca ccaaggaagt ataaacagcg tttcgatgag atcgcggctg aactgcagcg
    14041 gcttggaaag aacaccgtca gcaacctgga ctgccaggca ctgttccggc tggtcgtggt
    14101 agagcgggac ttcttggaag tcaccaagca gctgacaaaa acgcagatga tgaaaaaagt
    14161 cgaacggccg gacggcaccg ttacgatggc gtacaactcg acctacgaaa atctgcaaat
    14221 tgcccgcagc cgattatggc agcaatgcag acagggcgca gccgacttcg gactaacaat
    14281 gagcgcccgc ttcggcctgg tggcaccgaa gaaaaacgac aagccggtca acaaattcct
    14341 ggtcggtgat gatgttgcag attgatcgca cgacagacta cgccaagcgg gtatgcagcg
    14401 ggcaagtggc aggtgtcgga aaaagagaaa ttcaagcctg ccagcgccat ttagatgacc
    14461 tggaaaaaag cgacctggcg ccattcgctt attacttcga tccgcgccag gcgcaaatcc
    14521 tgatcaactt cgctgagaaa ctgaccattg ccgagggtga cgaagagacg ccgttcgtat
    14581 gcgctgactt ccaggcgttt atacttggaa gtctgcacgg ttggcgaacc aaagacggca
    14641 accatcgccg gtaccggacc tcatacatcc aactggcacg gcagcaaggc aaaagcatac
    14701 tcaatgggat ccttgccaca ttctacggca atttcaccaa atacaaatat gcgcaggttt
    14761 actgtgcagc caccaagaca gaccaggcca agatcgtatt caacgaagtg gtgaagttca
    14821 tccgcagcga ccacgacctg gaggcactgt tcaatgtgca cgaacacaac tcaaccattg
    14881 actgtaagct gaccggcagc cacatacgcg ctctgtccgg tgacaccaag cgaatagacg
    14941 gtttccggcc gtacctgggg atcgtggacg aataccacgc ccataaaaac aaccaggttt
    15001 ataaactgct ggagggcggc acaaagttta tgcaatcctg cctgatcagc gttattacca
    15061 ctgccgggtt caatctcaaa tatccttgcc acaagatgta cgagacctgt tgctgtatct
    15121 tggacggcac tttcgataat ccaacacgat ttgttttcat cgcagaaatg gaccagggag
    15181 acgattattt cgagccaacc aactggctaa agtccaatcc actgctgcga ggcaggccgg
    15241 atctgctggg taatatgatc gccacagcca acgaggccag gcgggagggc ggagacactc
    15301 tccgtgattt tgttgtaaag cagctgaact gctggatcca agcagcgggc aacaactaca
    15361 tcgacaacgc cgaagaatgg acggcaggtg cgtcaaaccg aaccttaaag gactttatcg
    15421 gttccaaggt ttacgctggc ttggacctgt catccggcgg cgatctgacc agtctaagta
    15481 tcgttgtccc ctactatgtg gacgaagaaa agcggtattt tgtgttcagt cacagcttta
    15541 tgccgtccag gcgactggaa gaacatatac agtcggacga cgccccatac gatgtgtggg
    15601 tgcggcaggg cctgattacg gtaacagaga caatgggcgg tgtgaaaacc gactaccgct
    15661 acattctcaa ttaccttaag caactgattg cagactatga cttggatcta caagtcatct
    15721 gttacgatcc acacaacgct tctgcatttc tggcagacct ggaggagatc gccccctgtc
    15781 tgtccgtaac gcaaacgcac cgggtgctgt caacccctac ggaggaccta cggttggaga
    15841 tcaaggcagg gcatgtggag tataacggcg acgacgcact tttgacccgc tccatgctgt
    15901 ccgccaagac ggtgggcaat tcctatgggg aggtcaagat cgacaaggaa gtcaagacgg
    15961 accgtatcga cccggtagac gcgctgatcg acgcctggct aatggcaatg caggaggagc
    16021 aggcagtcaa cttggacgat gtggtagaag aatatctttc actgatggga gcgaaataaa
    16081 atgccatttt ttgataattt gcgaaaaaac gcaacggcag tacgaaacgc ctttgtacag
    16141 ccaagcactt cgccggggga cgaaagcctc ttggaatttc tgggcattcc aacatccggc
    16201 aagcggccac aaaacgatgt gacctattac atttgcctga agaaaaaggc agagactttg
    16261 gggtcaatgc ctttgaagtt ttatcaaaag tctgagggta aaatcgaaac ggccaaaaag
    16321 gacgatatgg cggtgctgct gacagagcgg cccaacccat atatgacacc ggcaacattc
    16381 tggagcagcg tgtcggcgaa cttggaccac tacggcaacg cctatgtgtg ggtgcagcaa
    16441 gatttcaccc gacagaagta tggcggctcc gtcaaagcca aggggctgtg gatcatgcca
    16501 tctaatcagg tcaatctgct tgtggacgac gccggtatat tcggcacgga cggtggtggg
    16561 ctgtactact ggtaccaaga ccgctatacc gggcacagct atatcttcga cccggacacc
    16621 gtgctgcatt tcaagaactt ctttacattc gatgggtacc gaggtgcgtc tgtattggaa
    16681 ctgctgcggt ccaccgtaga cggccaaatt gctgcacagg aataccaaaa caagctgttc
    16741 aagaacggta tgacaggaaa ggccgtgctg aattacacag gcgagttaag cgagggtgcc
    16801 aaaagaaaaa tgattgcgca gtttgaagaa ttcggcgcag gtgccagcaa cgccggacgc
    16861 attattccgg tcccgccggg cttcaaactg gagccaatcg actttaagtt gtcagacgcc
    16921 cagttcttgg agttgaaaca gtacggtgct ttgcagcttg cggcagcgtt tgggatcaag
    16981 cccacgcaga tcaatgacta ctcaaaaagc agctacgcaa acagcgaaca acagcagttg
    17041 gcgttcctga cagaaacaat gctgtttccc atctcgcaaa ttgagcagga gctgaactat
    17101 aagtgcctga cagatccgca gcgggcagcg ggcttctact acaagttcaa cgacaaagtg
    17161 ctactgcgga ccgacagcaa gacgcaaaca gagatcttcg cacaaaaggt ggacaagggc
    17221 attgctacca tcaatgagtg cagagagctg gaagacaatc cgccggtaca gggcggagac
    17281 aaccccattg tcaacggaac atacattccg cttgatagag ttggtgacca gtatggcacc
    17341 aacaacacag actgacggaa aggaggatcg tatgaacaag gtattgaatt ttgagcgctt
    17401 taaccgtgtg agcaatcagc gggaaaaggt cggctattgt gccctctatg atgagccgga
    17461 cagagctgtg ctgaacttct acggcgatat ttgcatgtac gactacagcg gatatggcgg
    17521 cgaatatgcc aatgacaagt gcccccagca agtagccgac ttcttcaacc agattgagcc
    17581 ggacaagccg gttgaaattc acttcaactc cggcggcggc gatgtgttcg ccgggatcgc
    17641 cattgcaaat atcatcaaag cacacgcagg agagaccgtc ggatatgtgg acggcattgc
    17701 cgccagtatc gcctccgtca tactgtgtgc ctgcgaccgg gtggtcattc gcaccggtgc
    17761 gcaagtgatg atccacgacc cgatgacggg ctgttggggc aacgccactg actttgcggc
    17821 ggtaattgag cagctgagca ttgccaaaga ctgtattttg gaactgtaca gcacaaaaat
    17881 gtccgaaaaa gtggacagag aagcactcgc aaaccttatg acggcggaaa cttggctgac
    17941 ttcgcagaat atcaccgaag ttttcaactt tgaagtggag aacgccgagc cgatggtggc
    18001 ctgtgcgagc acattctatg acaggtacac ccgcctaccg cccggtgtca acaccgacac
    18061 cgacaaagac gccaaaaagg acaaaatcct ggcggattta tacctttacg gaacaaaata
    18121 aaaaattttt taggaggaaa aacaaatgaa caaaaagctc agagccctgc tggatagcat
    18181 taacgcgaag aagcaggaag tgcaggacct ggccgaagca ggcaagctga ccgaggccca
    18241 gaccgccaaa gacgaattgc agcagttgca gaagaagttt gatctgctgg ctgatgtaat
    18301 ggacgcacat aagaacaatg ccggtgcaga gccgcaccag gtcattgatc agcaggaatt
    18361 tacgccccag cagtgcagaa gcgcattcgc cgcactgatc aaggcacagt ttgccgtcaa
    18421 gcgtaagggc ggtgacccgg aggactatct gtccgaacag gaaaagcaga tcgtgaacca
    18481 aatgtccgaa ggtacagacg ccaacggtgg actgactgtt ccgcaggact tgcagactgc
    18541 catcaaggaa ttgaaacgca gcaagattac gctggagagc catgtgaatg tggagaaaac
    18601 aacggtcaac aaaggccgtc gcgtaatcga aaaggacgcc gacatcaccg cgtggcccgc
    18661 agtagatgaa gcggccgaat ttaccgaagg agacacacca acactactgc ctgtggatta
    18721 ctccatcaag aagtacggcg gcactatgaa gctgaccaac gatcttttgg ccgacaccgc
    18781 cgaaaatctg ctggcattct tgaccaaata ctgtgccaag aaaagcaccg cgacccgcaa
    18841 cgctaagatc ctggccgcat ttgataaagc agcgggcgaa agtccggtta ccatcgccga
    18901 tgtagacggt ttgaaagatg tattcaatgt gaccctggat ccagaagttg ccctcaacgc
    18961 tgaggtgatt accaaccagg atggttttaa cttcttggac ggattaaaag acaaagatgg
    19021 caactacatt ttgcaaccgg acccgatgaa gaaaaccgga aagctgcttt tcggctctta
    19081 tccgatcact gtgttatcca acaaggccct taagaccgac actgccaagg gcgcacccat
    19141 ttatatgggc gacggccacg aggcagtaac cctgtttgat cgagagaaga tgaccattga
    19201 ggccaacccc aatgtgtact ggacttctga cacgatgggc tgcaaggtgc gtgaccgatt
    19261 cgatgtgcag gtggttgacg gcgcggccat ggccaagggc ttcttgaaag cggcagcggg
    19321 ctaatttgca gtcaactgca aaagaacgga ggtaagcaat ggaactgaac acggttaaga
    19381 gctacctgcg ggtggactat gcggacgatg acgagttgat ccggttgatg atcgacgcca
    19441 cggcggcaac gcttggcgaa ttgatccccg gctataatgc agccgcaccg accgcacgac
    19501 aagatctgtt gctgctgatg tccgttaagg acctgtacga ccacagggag aagtacggca
    19561 caaacacgca gcttctcagc ggtcacgcct ccacatttct gtacagcgag atctacggag
    19621 gtgccggtga tggaaattaa aatcaatatt cgcaagcgtg ttttttccac caccggcggc
    19681 cgacagatcg aagataaggc aggcgcccca cactatatga atgtttgggc aacgccggcc
    19741 gatctgtacg gcgaagaact gtaccaggca atggccgcca agctgcatga agtgctggcg
    19801 ttcaaactgc gttactgcaa ggcattggaa gatatgcgag ggcatgccaa ggactacttt
    19861 gtggaagaag tagccaccgg cgcacgctat cggatctacc atatcgacta ttcaagaggc
    19921 aaccacgagt tcgttacgct aaagtgtgag cgtacaacat aagggggtga tcttatgata
    19981 gtcaacatgg agttccaagg tatggagcag ctgctaaaga acctgcaaga ggtaagctct
    20041 ttagatgtgg tgggccaatg cacccgccac atcatcaatc tgtccaagct ggaaacacac
    20101 aggacaatga agcggaatgt gccaaggtcg agggaccaca gcaaaaccgg tcggtatctc
    20161 ggccacaggt tcgtgcagta ctcacctgcc cacgccgctg atgtgatccc ggtgtcaaac
    20221 acaaggacag acacagacgg ccgctcaaac gcagaggtag gctggaagct cagtgacaac
    20281 agcgcgcagt tttatatgaa atttgtggaa tggggaacat cgaaaatgcg cccccgagaa
    20341 ttcattaaca aaacaaacaa gcagtgcgag ggcatgtacc gacgcattgc cgaaacgacg
    20401 ctacagtcat acgcaaacaa gtatttaggc gattaaggag accgatatgt tagatgtgat
    20461 caatgaagca agtattgcac tgttgcagat ctccggccgg ggtattccgg tccgggaggg
    20521 gtggtatgac ccggatatta cagatacgca tatctctctt tggccgctta gctatgcgga
    20581 ggatgaccac agcgacgatg acagcgagag cgagacagct acggttcagg tgaatatttg
    20641 gagcctggtg gacgaggtgg cgctggccgc cgaagtgctg gcgctgatga aagcctacgg
    20701 ctttgacttc ctggaggcca ataacgctta cgaggacgac acggagctat atgtaaaaca
    20761 gctgcgcttc tcactgacaa tcgaaaagaa caatgccgtc aatcaggcgg agaaaggata
    20821 agtaaatgag cgaggaaaga aatgtacata gccgccgggt aggtctgaaa gacatctatg
    20881 tggcgcttgt caccaaaaac gacgcaaccg gctacaccgc cggcactccg accaagctgg
    20941 caagagccat cagcgcaaaa gtgagtgaca agttctccag cgagaagctg tattcagatg
    21001 acgcggttga agaaacagcg acaaactacg agggtacgga tatcgaactg gatgtcaacg
    21061 ccctgacccc ggcagaaaag gctatgcttt ttggccacat gtatgaaaaa gggtatctgg
    21121 tgaaaggtaa agacgacaag ccgaacgaaa tcgcaatcgg ctatcgcacc aagcgcctta
    21181 acaacaaata cgagttcgtt tggtattact gtggcaccgc cggcgagggc atggaggaga
    21241 cgaacgagac caaggcggaa aaggtgtcta cacagactga cacggttaaa ctgtccttct
    21301 gtgcgcgtga atacgacggt aattttagct gctccgtaga cgaaagcaat ctgataacag
    21361 aagacacgga cgctgccagt gctattgccg actggttctc taaagttcag gagtggccga
    21421 caagcacagc agccgtcggc ggttaaagga gtaaaacatg gacgcaatta tggaaaaggc
    21481 tccggctgcc cagctggagc ttaatggtaa gacatatacg atcaaccaca tgggcacggc
    21541 tacatacctg cgatacaaac aggcgtgcga agcggtcaac ttggaggagg acacgatcga
    21601 cgctccgacc tacaccgcca tcattaacgc tttggctatc gcttttggtg aacagttcac
    21661 acccgaagag ctggcagaga gcgacaccga tgtggccgat gtgatcgtag cttacatggc
    21721 agtggatcta aatctggcac aacggattga acagaagatc gacgccatgg cagcaaattt
    21781 caagcatggc agctgatccc ggatataacg gtcagttgcc acggaacaat ctatcgttcc
    21841 acggcgtccc tggatttcta ccggcggtac tgcacctata tgcgtgccgt cggtacggat
    21901 gaaccaccgg gactgcaagc aacgatccgc cttgtacaag ccgtgctgcc aacagcagcg
    21961 ggctatgtac tgaaagccga tatagaggaa gtgctggtgg cgggcaacac agcccacttc
    22021 ttggcacagc ggatcacgga agccatcaac cgactgagtc cggaagaaca ggtggaacga
    22081 gtaaaaagtc tatttgatga atacgatagg gaaaacggct acacggacga agaggacgag
    22141 caagactatt ggagcacgca gttggaagta atcaacagct tactggatgt ggcaacccaa
    22201 tgcctgcgct gcgatctgca atacgccctt accggtgatg tgtttgccat actctctttg
    22261 accaagtata agctggaaca cgcagatgag cgatagaaag gaggacgaca atggcagtag
    22321 cgtctatacg actgacggcc agcgccaaca gctatacagc tgtgatgaag caggcaaacg
    22381 cccaaatgcg gcaactacag caggagtact ccttagccgc caaaaaggct aaactgatgg
    22441 gtcagtctca ccaggagatc ggcgcccggg tgcaaatgct cacagagaag atcaaagccc
    22501 aggaggagaa gatctccgcc aacagcaagc gggtagccga actgacggct gaagacaaga
    22561 aactgtggca gcagcactca gagctgcaaa acaagctcaa tcagaccaaa accgcctatg
    22621 acaaatcggc cgaggcaaca ggcaagaaca gcaaggaaac caaagccttg cagaaagaag
    22681 tcaaagcggc cgaaaaggcc ctggctgaga atgaaagcaa gctacagagc aatgccgata
    22741 agctggctaa ggccaagaac caaggcacgc tgttttccaa agaattggag aacatgaagc
    22801 tgaagctgaa agcagccaac aaagagcttt cctccgccaa gctgaaagaa tatggcgaca
    22861 aaatgaaaaa cgccggagat aaggtgtcag cagcgggcaa gaaaatgatg ggcattaccg
    22921 ccgccgtcac aggtgtgggt gttgcttccg tcaagaccgc ttcggacttc gacagcgaga
    22981 tgtcccgcgt taaggtgatc gccggtgcaa ccgacgatga attcgagaag ctgcgtaagc
    23041 aagccatcca gctgggcgcc gacacggtgt tctcagcttc cgagtccgca gcgggcatgg
    23101 agaactttgc aacagcagga tataacgcca aggagatcat ggcaggtatt ccaggtgtat
    23161 tgaacctggc ggctgtgtcc ggcggtgatg tagcaaatgc ggccgaagta atggcaacca
    23221 ccatgcggtc ctttaatttg gacgccagtg cgtctgtaca tgtggcggac gcattcgcaa
    23281 aggcggcggc agacaccaac gcagaagtgg cagacatggg cgaggccatg aagtatgctg
    23341 cacccatcgc ttcctcatta ggtatttcgc tggaagaaac cgcagccgcg atcggcatta
    23401 tgtcagacca gggcattaaa ggaagccagg ctggtacatc tcttcgtggc gcattatccc
    23461 gactggcggc gccaaccaaa gcaatgagag acaccatgga agagctgggt gtcaagttct
    23521 ttgacagcaa gggcaacatg atatccctta gtgagcaggt cgcgcagctc cagtccaagt
    23581 ttaagggtat gacccaggaa caaaaggaaa acgccattgt tacgctgtat ggcaaaaacg
    23641 ccttgtcagg tatgcaggcg ttgattgatc gagggtccgg cgcacttacc aaaatgacga
    23701 acagcttcca gaacgcagac ggcgccgcac aggatatggc ggacaacatg ctgaacaatc
    23761 tggcaggcga tgtggaaaac atgagcggtg cttttgagtc tgccgggatc aatttggcct
    23821 cacaattcac accggagatc cgctccatca cacaagctgt gaccaacgcc atagacaagt
    23881 tcaatggctt aagtgacagc caacagaaaa cgattgctgt gatcgcatta gtggtggcct
    23941 ctatcggacc gctactcctt ggcgtaggga aaattattgg tacagtcgga agtgcaatat
    24001 ccggcatttc caagatcaag agcgccgtgt ccggccttgg cctggtcagc aagatctcca
    24061 gcggcgccgg gaagataggt aaggctatca caggtgtatt ttcgacgctt ggccttaaag
    24121 gcgtgattat tgccgccgtt gtggctgctg tagtagccgg tatcgtgctg atcatcaaga
    24181 attgggacaa aatcaagccg gcattggaaa atgtgtggaa caaagcgaaa gccatatttc
    24241 agacagcctg gaattggata aaaaacatct tcacgacatt gtggaacttt gttaagacag
    24301 tatggaacgg aataaagaac ggaatacagg tggccattat gttcatcgcc aatctgttca
    24361 gcgctgcgtt taacattata acgctgccat tccgctttat atgggaaaat tgtaaacaat
    24421 atgttttcgc cgcattcaat gctatcaaga ccgttatttc aagcgcactg caagtgatcc
    24481 gcaccatcat ctcgactgtc ggtaatgcga tcaagcgagt ctggaccgct gtgtggaacg
    24541 gtattaaggc tgtcctgacg ccaattatca acggcattag gaatataatc accaaggtgt
    24601 tcactgcaat ccgtgttgtg atcgtcactt atgtgaccat ctggaaaaag attataacca
    24661 ctgcctggaa agcgattaag accgtagtga ccacagtggt caacaccatc aggacggttg
    24721 tatcgacggt attcaatgcg ctaaagaaca taatcagcgt accgctgaac tggattaaaa
    24781 acctggtagc gcgcattttc ggtgggatca aagacagcat atcaaacagt attaacaatg
    24841 cgaaaaacat tgtgagcaaa ggtctggctg ccattcgggg cttcttcaac aagctaaaat
    24901 tgaaatttcc gaacatcaag ttgccgcact ttagtatcac cggcggcttc agcctggatc
    24961 cgccgtctgt acccaagctg aatatcgact ggtacgcagg cggcgccatt atgcgcgggc
    25021 gacagatctt tggcgcatac ggcggcacac tgctggcagg cggtgaacca agcaccggcg
    25081 gagaggcaat tctgccgttg agtccgttct atacggccct tagcaaaatg ctggacaacc
    25141 agctccagcg actgatcgcc tgtgttcgtc cgacagtgat cgtacatact tacctggacg
    25201 gtaaggagat cggcagtaag gtcgtacagc aagtcacgga cgaggtcacc aaagaccagc
    25261 ggaactatga aatggcaaag gggttagata ccgatggata agtttgactt tactttcgga
    25321 ggcagaaatg cctccgaact gggggttaaa gcaacccagc ggcccaatat gcccgccgca
    25381 gtcaaaaaga ttgaggaaac caatgtggcg gctatggacg gtagttacta ccttgaccaa
    25441 ggtacatacg aagacataca ggtagcgtat tcctgcaact tcctggtacc ggacggcaca
    25501 gaatgggacg agcgggtgcg cgagatcaaa gaatggctat tccacccgac cggagccagc
    25561 cagttgatca aaaatgacga cccggagtat tacctcaggg tccgtaaggt ggagacttcc
    25621 gagttcaccc gcatataccg gcggctggct cagttcacgg tcacattcac ctgcgcagcg
    25681 taccagtacc tggtgcgcgg tagcacaaga gtgccgtgcc cggaggccgt taacaatcag
    25741 tttgagacag cgtacccgat cttctatata acgacaaaat acccaaccgg aaacacggca
    25801 acgatcacag tcaacggcaa tgcagtgacc gtacagatca caacgccaac caccattata
    25861 gatgtggaaa ggcgtatggt ctacaccggc gattataaga tcatcaacgg caacgcaacc
    25921 ggcgacttgg acggcctggt gttggtcaag ggcgcaaata cgatcaagtt cggtggaaca
    25981 aagaaccctg caacgctgga gtatgtgcca aactggaggc gcctatgatc gaagtgtatt
    26041 ccaagcagaa tttcacagga aaagcggcac tgaaacacaa tggcgatatg gtactgacgc
    26101 cttattcctg caccgtcagc attgaactgg gcggcgccat agtggtggag atggagcacc
    26161 cggtagacac attgggccgg tggaagtaca ttgcagaaga aaatgtgttg gtggtggaca
    26221 caccctgggc ggaacgccaa gcgttcagaa tatggcaagt cgttacttct gacaccaaag
    26281 tcaaagcttc ggcgcagcat attatattcg acttgaagcg gacgctgcca ggagaatgcg
    26341 gggattatca gtccaactgc tacggttttg ccaacacagt gctgagccag tccgacttta
    26401 ggccaaatgt aaccgggctc gacgcattca agtcgttttc ctgctattac tcggacgcca
    26461 agagtgcata cgacgcattg ctcggagacg atgaaagcgt gatccgtaaa tggtcagccg
    26521 aatggctacc ggataatttt aacattcaga ttatgaaaca gttgggaaaa gaccgaggac
    26581 ttgtccttag agatggagtc aatgcctctg gagtggaatt cacggttaac accaacgatg
    26641 tggtcacaag tattcttccc actacgacag agggcatata caatgacgac ttggtagtaa
    26701 gcgaaaaaga aaaggagttc agctaccctc atattgccat caagtcgtat tatgtaagcc
    26761 cgaaatatac gccgcaggcg ttctctgtat atccgggacg acttaaacta agcggaaaaa
    26821 aagtgatacg cgtagaggag aaaggctgtt tctatggcgt agcggccgtg tcgtcgaaca
    26881 gcagctacaa attaacatcg cggttcagaa gtgactgccc atttttcttt gcatatcgag
    26941 atggggatca gtggatgaca gagcctgcac agacggcgac aagcgactgg aaaaatagct
    27001 ttgcgtacag cttcaagcct ccaaaaggcg taacatcaat aaggttcaac ctggtaagac
    27061 gaccgggcag cggaataaac ccttttaagc actcgatccg caggttgacc aataacgacg
    27121 cagagtttac ggacattacg gatgtaatta aggagatccg gcggttagcc gctttggaat
    27181 tctcggtgga cagaatagat gagccgaaga tcaatgtggc cgttgactat ctggatctgc
    27241 gaaaggatcc agcgtaccaa atgttccggg aactggaaca catagaactc ggcgacaccg
    27301 ttaccatcgc tctgaataag ttgggtctgt cagccaaggc aagagtaata aagctggaat
    27361 atgactgctt aaagcacgaa ttgaccgggt gtgagatcgg gtcgttcaag cgcaactatt
    27421 accgcagagt gacacagcga agttacaaag ccatgcaggg cattcaccaa ttgaacagag
    27481 acagcatgac agcggacaac acgcttgact tgatcaaagc ctataccgaa acggaggatg
    27541 atattgaatg acaacattac aggaaatatt cgttgacatc aacggtgcca accgctatgt
    27601 aaccgtgagc gccaaggccg aagacgacgc cgggcgcata gtgctgatca acctcctgga
    27661 caacggcgcg ctgtacgcac ttccggcagg cgcagaagcc agggcggtca tgatccgacc
    27721 aaacggtaca aaagcgttga tcaccgccca agtgatcgac ggcaaggtcc agctgaccat
    27781 gaaaagcagt atgctcatcc tgggaacaag caaagtagag atcctactgt ccactacgga
    27841 cggccaggtc attacaacgg caaaatttgc cattaaagtg cacggtaccc agagcactgc
    27901 cggtatggaa caaagcgacg actggtccgc cctccgagac gcactgtcta agctgtccca
    27961 agtgccggcg gccgaagatg tagcaacgct caaggcggct gtagcgcttg tcaatggacg
    28021 gttgcaaaag caggcgcaaa caacgcatat ccaagcggtc cttgctgcaa aattcaagcc
    28081 aacagccgag gggacatacg aggcgccggt gtacctaagc cttacattgg cggcacgcca
    28141 atacggcaca gcgctcacgc tggctgacgg cggcgtcaaa ataggtaaag gcataagcaa
    28201 agtgcggatc accgggcaag cgtatatgta tgagtccacc gctctgacac agtgcgaaat
    28261 ggacttgtac atcgtcaagg ccgacggcac ggcaacacgc attgagcggt gtatatgtac
    28321 aagatccggt aaatatgaga cctacattac cgggccaatc gttacagcag tcagcgaggg
    28381 tgacatcatt aaactggcat acatcggaaa gccagacacc tcattcatca actataacga
    28441 cgccaccatg ctgaatgtga cggttgaaga gtgggatctg tccacggcag cgggcgcgga
    28501 tctatccgca gatgatgtgc tacttaacaa atggcacacc ggcaccgcca ttgatggtgc
    28561 agcgggcagt gaaacaacct acccagcttc cgggatcagt tccgcattca tcggtgacct
    28621 gtatctcaac ctgagtaccg gcacagttta ccaatgcacg accaccggta cggcggaaaa
    28681 agccacctgg aagtatatgg cggtgctatc caatgtaggc gacggaaccg tgcaggcaaa
    28741 gcacctggca gagggtgcgg cgctggggaa catcggccta aattcaatta cgagcgccaa
    28801 aatagcagac agggcaatca agagcgccaa aattggctac ggcgccgtgg aacaagataa
    28861 catcaaggaa ggcgcggtga cgacactgaa gatcggcagc aaggcgctca aagcctggca
    28921 cttttccgat agtatcatcg gaaaaggtct gctgactgac gccttggcca aggagatcac
    28981 agacgccacg acgggccttg ccgaggtgaa agaggagctg gcaggcgcag gtgaaacatg
    29041 ggagcctgtg ttttccaaga cctttgacgc tgacaccacg gcaaaccagc agtggaacct
    29101 caccaagccc tgccgcaaga tcagactgcg catggctgtg gctgggagcg ctgccaactc
    29161 cgccgctggt gacattacag tgtacattaa ctcctatacg agtaagtgtt ttctgccgaa
    29221 tgcattccgg ttcgagactg caactactaa gggctcattc gccgttgctg aggtagagat
    29281 caccgagaat atggtgcgcg tgcaaaccaa caagagcaat atcgccagca aattcaacgc
    29341 ggccaactct atgaccagcg gctccatttg gctcgcaagt gggatcacat ttaacatttt
    29401 caaggacgcc gagggccacg gtgcaatcaa agccctgtcg tttccgacca acggcaagac
    29461 cattggcgcc ggcacccagg tggaagtatt gggggtggca aaatgaatgt agagacagaa
    29521 agtcgcattg catttcttaa ggctgagctg gcggaaacag actacctatg tttgaagtac
    29581 acggacggcg cgctgtctga ggaggagtac gcgccaatcc gcaggcagcg ggcagaatac
    29641 cgggcagaga tcaacgcctt gcaagggggt gagaccgatg tatgacgcat ttctcaccgc
    29701 cgccctgact gctgccgtgt caacggtggt aggcagtgcc gtgtctgccg ttatcgcttc
    29761 attgattgca aagaaaaaga gcaagaaagc aatggacgaa gtcaccacag cccggtacat
    29821 agcgatcgaa aacggcttgc aatctatatt gcgtgccgag atcatacggc agcacgaaaa
    29881 gcataccgag cggcactatt gccccctcta tgcgaaagaa gctatggtca aggtctatga
    29941 cgcctaccat gcgctgggcg gcaatggtat gatgaccaaa ttttataatg agattatcgc
    30001 gctcccggag gagccacaac aaaaggagga ctaaaaaatg aaagtaaccg caggaacaat
    30061 cgcaagaacc gtcgtgttgg cattttcttt actgaatgta ttgctcaatg cctttggcaa
    30121 gaacccgctt cctttcagcg atgatgaagt ctacaccgct gtgtcaacgg tagtggccgt
    30181 ggcggcttcc ctggtcgcat ggtggaagaa caacagtttt accaaggccg ccttgaaagc
    30241 agatgagaca ctggcgctgg aacggacgga gacagcagag agcgaggtca gtcatgagta
    30301 agctgtacta ttgcagacag acaaccgaaa aatgcaagtc tatccgttat cccggcaaat
    30361 tccaccccta taaatacggc acttccggct gtatctatac cagtggttgc ggagtgtgct
    30421 caagtcttat ggtgctccat aacttcggat ttacaagttt agacacggca gcctggacgc
    30481 agaaatgcct actaatgggc gcacgcagtg cagacggcac ctatatggac aaggtggctg
    30541 catacctgga aaagcactat tccattgtga gcaagagagc caagaccgtt gctgacctga
    30601 agaaccacct gaaagccggt ggcaaagcta ttgtatgcgt cagcggtggc ggcaagaagc
    30661 tgttcagtaa tggcggccac tatatctata ttggcggcct ggacaagtcc ggcaacctga
    30721 tcgtgctgga tccgtactgg tatgatggca agttcaccat gactgccaat cggcggaagt
    30781 acacaaaggt caagaacgcc agggaagtgt atgtacagcc tgccgccctt gcgtctgaca
    30841 tcagcggtat ttggctgttc acaaatgcca agggtgctaa gacggtttac gcggcaagcg
    30901 atgtgaacta ccgcaaagca acacccaagg cgcctaccat taagccgggt acatatacca
    30961 ccacagcagt gcgaggcatt tacaagggcg caggtgcagc caccggccgc aagaaggtca
    31021 aggacctgac cacggacggc cggcgacacg ctacaagcag caagtcaaaa gcagacgcta
    31081 tgtttcgtgc aggcaccacc atcactgtgc tggagaccaa gctgctctcc accggcaacc
    31141 tgtgggcacg ctgcccctcc ggttggctgt gtgtgtggga aaaagacggc aacaagaagt
    31201 ttgttaagta aaggagacca aaatggcaga agcgaagaaa cccgccacaa aggcggccaa
    31261 aaaggacaag gcattcaaga tcaaggtggt gttccaagga tccgtcaggg tccacagccg
    31321 cccgatcttg ggagacgagg atgtgctctg gctggtcaag accggcgatg tgctaatggc
    31381 aaaagctgtt gacagaagca cggacacgcc gttctacgag ctggtggacg gcggctatat
    31441 tgccgccgat ccggcactga tcgaaaaagc ataaggcata agaaaagaga cccggcaggg
    31501 agtgatccca ccgggtcttt gctgttagat tttgttttca tgttccaatt tgtatgccat
    31561 tagatcaata acatactgcg gacaagggct tgcgccatat atccaatcct gcatggtgcg
    31621 cggtggcacg ccaaagaagc tgccaaaact actcatcggc ataccgctgg cgtcgaacag
    31681 ttcgccgacg ctatcaaaag caccaggcgc cacagtcaaa cggttttggc ggattgcata
    31741 agcaaggagc tgtcccaagg tcattgcttc catccactcg tcgtctgcca gctgaatgcg
    31801 cttttcctcg tccttgtcaa gggcgtagtc aaacacaatc ttgaccccag ccttgaccct
    31861 gcaagctacg cttacctttt tggtgcggcg caggtgctga atatcctccc gcacatcctc
    31921 aatcagttca gtacattcaa aggacacctg ctgtcctgca tcattcaata tagccatacg
    31981 ctcctcctta ttccagctgt gcagcttgct ccagtttatt cattaactca ctaatggtta
    32041 cgatcttttc cacttctgcg ttgccgtcca gttgaataat gcagccgaag tcaccggcac
    32101 gataaattcg gatgtgatct gcctttgcac tgaaggtcaa ctcggcatcg tcaaatatgt
    32161 ggacccagtg ttccagattc tgtaccaact gatagtggtt ggggatctct gtgtcggagt
    32221 ccacgacata cgcccggtag tcaccgtcac tgccaaagtc cagcggcgca acgataccgc
    32281 agctgcgaat ggtcaaagat gcaatgtcac tatagccgat gttcgtttgc aaataatctt
    32341 tgtaattttt catgatgttc tccttatctt gatccattat tgatttatgt gttagagtgt
    32401 gttatactaa tcgtaagggg cgggtggtag cccacccctt acttttcgct ttggttacct
    32461 ctttaagtgt tccaaggtgt ttatcgcttc atccagatct ttggactctc tgaggatctg
    32521 gatgatcaac tcaatgatgt aatcaaactg atgattagtc ataccctaac tcctttctga
    32581 tttgttaccg ctgtgagatc ctcctttctc cctctcactg tctatattat atcacggagc
    32641 ccgtgaaaag tcaagcataa tttgcaaaaa tatgaaaaaa tttagccgga caggtaactg
    32701 cccggctttt tttgtgctgt gcttttggtg aaaggtattg acaagcgctg cctccttgta
    32761 gtataacgaa aaacaaagga ggaatgaaaa atgattgtgg aagataccaa ggatttggtt
    32821 gaaactgcgg actatgtgat catcgaagct gttttagtgg atgatggact gcgttacaaa
    32881 caactttctg ttggcattaa agccaaaaat ggtgacatta tccgcataat tccaatatcg
    32941 acaatgctga tgtaaaaaaa ggccgggtag ttcagtaact gcccggtctt tttctatacc
    33001 tcgcattacc aagtactgca acgagtactg caacgccaaa agttttttat tttctctcat
    33061 tttttacaca aacggaaatt tggcttaacc aagccaaaaa tggaaacaga aagaaataaa
    33121 ggacggctaa aaaagc
//
LOCUS       XieH_2016__YSZC12003_36794_NODE_1_length_781521_cov_10.2961       32564 bp    DNA     linear   UNA 01-JUL-2020
DEFINITION  XieH_2016__YSZC12003_36794_NODE_1_length_781521_cov_10.2961.
ACCESSION   geneious|urn:local:
VERSION     geneious|urn:local:.:oj-c422o39:5
KEYWORDS    .
SOURCE      
  ORGANISM  .
FEATURES             Location/Qualifiers
     CDS             complement(241..483)
                     /codon_start=1
                     /standard_name="CDS"
     misc_feature    complement(771..1964)
                     /note="Geneious type: Phage_integrase"
                     /standard_name="Phage_integrase"
     misc_feature    complement(2149..2817)
                     /note="Geneious type: NTase_sub_bind"
                     /standard_name="NTase_sub_bind"
     misc_feature    complement(2814..3224)
                     /note="Geneious type: DUF955"
                     /standard_name="DUF955"
     misc_feature    complement(3211..3561)
                     /note="Geneious type: HTH_3"
                     /standard_name="HTH_3"
     misc_feature    3798..3989
                     /note="Geneious type: HTH_3"
                     /standard_name="HTH_3"
     misc_feature    4225..4542
                     /note="Geneious type: HTH_17"
                     /standard_name="HTH_17"
     misc_feature    4575..4889
                     /note="Geneious type: Vps55"
                     /standard_name="Vps55"
     CDS             4873..5118
                     /codon_start=1
                     /standard_name="CDS"
     CDS             5521..6273
                     /codon_start=1
                     /standard_name="CDS"
     CDS             6310..6618
                     /codon_start=1
                     /standard_name="CDS"
     misc_feature    6618..7028
                     /note="Geneious type: DUF1064"
                     /standard_name="DUF1064"
     misc_feature    7025..7558
                     /note="Geneious type: DAP10"
                     /standard_name="DAP10"
     CDS             7548..7715
                     /codon_start=1
                     /standard_name="CDS"
     misc_feature    7712..8029
                     /note="Geneious type: PcfK"
                     /standard_name="PcfK"
     misc_feature    8039..9718
                     /note="Geneious type: PcfJ"
                     /standard_name="PcfJ"
     misc_feature    9731..10693
                     /note="Geneious type: TIGR02168"
                     /standard_name="TIGR02168"
     misc_feature    11137..11550
                     /note="Geneious type: TIGR02473"
                     /standard_name="TIGR02473"
     misc_feature    11731..12168
                     /note="Geneious type: ECSCR"
                     /standard_name="ECSCR"
     misc_feature    12209..12622
                     /note="Geneious type: Terminase_2"
                     /standard_name="Terminase_2"
     misc_feature    12610..13878
                     /note="Geneious type: TIGR01547"
                     /standard_name="TIGR01547"
     misc_feature    13880..15433
                     /note="Geneious type: Phage_prot_Gp6"
                     /standard_name="Phage_prot_Gp6"
     misc_feature    15437..17059
                     /note="Geneious type: TIGR01641"
                     /standard_name="TIGR01641"
     CDS             17047..17286
                     /codon_start=1
                     /standard_name="CDS"
     misc_feature    17407..18069
                     /note="Geneious type: DUF4355"
                     /standard_name="DUF4355"
     misc_feature    18085..19200
                     /note="Geneious type: P22_CoatProtein"
                     /standard_name="P22_CoatProtein"
     CDS             19217..19342
                     /codon_start=1
                     /standard_name="CDS"
     CDS             19382..19768
                     /codon_start=1
                     /standard_name="CDS"
     misc_feature    20062..20556
                     /note="Geneious type: TIGR01725"
                     /standard_name="TIGR01725"
     CDS             20553..20921
                     /codon_start=1
                     /standard_name="CDS"
     misc_feature    20934..21377
                     /note="Geneious type: Phage_tail_3"
                     /standard_name="Phage_tail_3"
     CDS             21433..21873
                     /codon_start=1
                     /standard_name="CDS"
     CDS             21893..22168
                     /codon_start=1
                     /standard_name="CDS"
     misc_feature    22200..24986
                     /note="Geneious type: TIGR02168"
                     /standard_name="TIGR02168"
     CDS             24998..25366
                     /codon_start=1
                     /standard_name="CDS"
     misc_feature    25378..27924
                     /note="Geneious type: Peptidase_S74"
                     /standard_name="Peptidase_S74"
     misc_feature    complement(27970..28497)
                     /note="Geneious type: TIGR04211"
                     /standard_name="TIGR04211"
     misc_feature    28578..30458
                     /note="Geneious type: Collagen"
                     /standard_name="Collagen"
     CDS             30455..30637
                     /codon_start=1
                     /standard_name="CDS"
     CDS             complement(30687..30839)
                     /codon_start=1
                     /standard_name="CDS"
     misc_feature    30869..31129
                     /note="Geneious type: Holin_SPP1"
                     /standard_name="Holin_SPP1"
     misc_feature    31126..32043
                     /note="Geneious type: Peptidase_C39_2"
                     /standard_name="Peptidase_C39_2"
     CDS             32167..32331
                     /codon_start=1
                     /standard_name="CDS"
     misc_feature    32167..32331
                     /note="Geneious type: S1_1_and_10ncbiHomologs"
                     /standard_name="S1_1_and_10ncbiHomologs"
ORIGIN      
        1 atacattttg tactcctatt ttcatttttt tacttccttg tgttattttc ctttctacgg
       61 ctcgggcagc cacctacccg ggcagcccac acccttggcg ggtggccgcc cgccatctac
      121 ttttcttact taggagcgaa gcgcttctaa gatttcgatt gcgtcgtccg gtgttttgca
      181 tttcttcaag gcaccggaca caaattcaat ctacctaacc cacaggcctg accgagcaga
      241 tcaaaactgc ccggcttttt tatacctcgc atgaccaatt actgcaataa gtactgcaac
      301 gccggagaaa aagtgctgcg ccaccggcag aaaggagtaa tcaagcacag aaatataagg
      361 cactcgctgc gaaacagtcc cccggactgt ttctgccaaa tgcttcgcat ttggagcctc
      421 gtgtcgcaag ttcaaatctt gcaaataaac aaaaaaagaa gcaggacatt ccggctgctc
      481 caccggcaga aaggagtaat cggcacagag atataaggca ctcgctgcga aacagtcccc
      541 cggactgttt ctgccaaatg cttcgcattt ggagcctcgt gtcgcaagtt caaatcttgc
      601 aaataaacaa aaaaaggaag caggacattc taaagaatgt cctgcttcct tttggtcgag
      661 gtgacaagaa tataggcaca aaatttggct tagcagcggg ctttttgccg ttttgtactg
      721 caacagtact gcaacgctgt tactgccagc aagggagcgc ttctcttttc ttatccccgg
      781 gcagtatttt tctgcggggc attcgggata agctgctgca tataggcgtc tgccgcctct
      841 gtgtacttat tttcataatc tgaaaataca tcgcagtagg tgtttagggt ggtctcaata
      901 ttggcgtgac caaggcgctt ctggagcacc ttaacaggca taccgctctc aatgcagcgg
      961 gtggcgtatg tatgccgcag gctatggaga gacaccacgc cgggcacggc aggatccagc
     1021 atattgtatt ttttcaagat acgctgaaat tgtaagttga cctggctggt ggtcagtacc
     1081 ttgtgccctt tgaagtcgta gaacagcaga tccaggcggt ttggttgcca ctgctccata
     1141 tattcggaca gaatacggta tggggcgtcc gtcaggctca agagccgctg cccggcgtag
     1201 gtcttagtct tggtgcctat gacggcgtgg tccgtctggt ccttggtcac cgtgcgccgc
     1261 acattcacgg tgcggaatgt caaattgaca tcgtgcacat ccaaagcgtt gatctcgccc
     1321 atacgcattc ctgtgcagag cattaacatc atctgctccc agtagcggca gccacgctct
     1381 tggtcgttca tgatctgcac aaacctggtc tgctcctcta cggtcaacgc acgcaccttg
     1441 cgggtggctt tgctgctctt tggctttttc gttcctcgca taggatcctt gcggatcagg
     1501 tcgttatcaa gagctgtgcg aaagcagcgg gccagcaggg cgtagtcctt ggcgatcact
     1561 gaattagaac agctggtgat ctctattagg tattgggtca cctgcggtgg ccgcacagct
     1621 tgcagagggc agtcgcctat ggagctggcg gcgatccgct tacagctggc cagtttacgc
     1681 aggtaggtgt tgtcccctat ctggtttagc gcccggtctg tctcgacaag tgataagata
     1741 tactgggcaa cggtgatctt gtccggctct attacagagc cggtggcaag ttcatttttc
     1801 agagcgtcca gctttgcccg cacatctgcc tgccgcttac cgtatatcgt ctttcttttc
     1861 ggcttgccgt tggcgtccac gcctatagtc agctgggcag cccataggcc tttactctcc
     1921 accttgtaga tggatccgtc tccatttcct ctttttcttg gcattgtact cactttctcc
     1981 tttacacagc agcgggcagc cctaaaaaag ggcgcaaaaa tgccctgctt gatttatcgg
     2041 cagggatgtg gtacaatatc cagtgttggg tgggttatgt actacatatc ctgcttatcg
     2101 gctctatcct gttggcgcag ggtagggctt tttttatttt gttgtgattt actctaactt
     2161 cccggccaac gcctgaaatt gatggagata gttgtctttg atgtcctcaa agatcttggt
     2221 ggcctctgcg tcatcgtaca ggtgcgtggt caggttgcgg gcattcagaa tctccaccca
     2281 caccaggtcg ttgtccacaa ggccgtcagc aaaggcctgg cgcatcaccg gtttggggct
     2341 gttcacttcc gtatagccct gctccagcag atactcacgg caggttttcc acgccagctc
     2401 ggtgcagaat tcaaagcgct ggatcacacc gtcacgcacg gtggaattgg gcagcttgtc
     2461 ataatcggca atggcctcca ccagtcgctg caccgcgtct ttgaatttgt cgcgcttttc
     2521 ttcatatttg ctcattaagg atacaccgtc cttttctata ttctgaagta gcttggggtc
     2581 tgtgtccgct cggacaaaga ccaggtcaaa gtccagcagg gtgggcaggt cctcaatggc
     2641 ctgggcaagc tgcgcctgcc gtcctcggtc gtctataccg tagatagcca ggtcgatgtc
     2701 gctgcgctgc cggttgtcac cacgcgcccg ggagccgtaa agcaccacct tagctgcgcc
     2761 gtactgccgg ccgatttttg caatttgtct atataattct ttcatttctt cactcatgct
     2821 atctcacatt caaagtagaa ttccaacgcc ttatggatga attcttccgt cacattgaaa
     2881 tactcggcca actcgtaagg ctccaggccc tggcgcagct gcacctccaa ctcggccttg
     2941 gggatcaact tttttaccgc ccacttatct gcccggcgtt cgtgcttact gcgccggtca
     3001 agcggggcat ataggttgta gaacgacccg gttatgcagt gcccggcttc gtgggcaagg
     3061 cggcagcggg cctctgcggt gctctccagg ctctgctcgt ccaatgctat gtaataatca
     3121 tcgccgatat tggcagacgc agacttggca gcgggcatac tgcccagata tacctctatg
     3181 ttgttgcgct cgatctcatc gaacagggac tcagttgttg tcattctctc tctttctctt
     3241 atctttgata aattctacaa aacctttaac ttcgttccac atctcgtcgg taacctctcc
     3301 gtcaccacca aatagtgcca ctttggctat ctcctccgga ctttgttggt ccgggggatt
     3361 ttttatgtcc gtatttccca aaaggtagtc cacagacacg ccaaagtgtt cggctatagc
     3421 agttaaagcg tcagctgacg gtatgctacc atagcgccac cggccaacag tcgctttgga
     3481 ataaccaagt gactgcccaa cgccggtcgt agtgccgccc tcttctttgc agagtgcagt
     3541 aaatctctcg aaaaaatcca caattttgcc tcactttttt tgtgcataat cacgaaagta
     3601 cgcaaatgta gacttttggt gttgacaagt acactctggc agcctataat ggcaactgta
     3661 gtcaacaaat gcggactcgc gctgttatct taggtctcag aacagcctca ttatagcacg
     3721 cttgtacgca tttgtaaact acaaaatgca aaaaagtgtg catttgtgca caaaagcaca
     3781 gaaaaggagg taacacaatg gacgagtgga tcgctgaggc tatcggaaaa atgcacatca
     3841 acaagatcac acaagttgag ctcgcgcagt atatgggtta cacgcgcagc tacatcagct
     3901 caatactgat tggccgacgc aaaccgcccc aggcaaaaga gcggatcctc ggcgcaatca
     3961 acgagatcat cgcagagcgc aacaactaaa tacacggcca gccttttggg cggcggcaga
     4021 actaagcagg cagcgggacc tttttcactt cttctctttt ttcttttctt tttttgtcaa
     4081 attaccccct atgtccctgc ttccggtgcc cgccccaccc aacatcacat ttatcgccaa
     4141 cggcacttct gccgtgcagc gggcagcttg cggctctgcc gcttgcccaa ggggctggcc
     4201 aaataatcga aaggagaaat aataatgaaa gtacccatca acaaggacag tccgttggca
     4261 atggacgact tcgacgccgc cgtacagcag cgtatggagc gcctgcaaag ctacatcgac
     4321 ctgatccgca ccgccgaagc agtagaggaa gaggtcaagg ccaagggtac aaaactgtat
     4381 cttggtccgg aagatgtggc ggcatacctg aattgcagca ttccaacggc acggcagtat
     4441 atgcaccgtc cgggcttccc tctcattcag ctgggagaga acggaaccaa actggcagta
     4501 tttgccccgg cgttccacgc gtacaatgcc ggaaaatact aatttgcagt caactgcaaa
     4561 gaaaggacaa gccaatgacc aagagagaaa aggcaggcgc agtcctggtg gtcgccggct
     4621 tcctactggt actgtttggc tgctgcctgg tggcggacaa cccctattgg tgggtgtccg
     4681 tagtgatcag tggcaccggc tgcgcattga tcgccctggc ggtgttcgtg ctgcccaagg
     4741 acgaccggga gccgcagccg gacaaacagc tggtgatcga ggacgaaaac cacaaggtgg
     4801 tgctgctggc accgctgaca gactttgaat tggcgtatct gcacgccgta aaactgggaa
     4861 aggatgatga aaatggaaga ttacattgat ttggtaattg ctaagctgga tggggaccac
     4921 attgttctgc gagcgccgtg gaacacagtc agagccggtg acaccgtgta tgtgcgtggc
     4981 gacggcaatt acgaggcgct ggaagtcatc gcagaacgga aaactaaggc actgatggaa
     5041 ttgccgaaag tgaccgccat tatgctgccg ctggaatatg acgaaaacag cagcgagcaa
     5101 aaagaaaaag ccgactgagc gaccagtcga cttaaacaca ggcggcgaaa agaaagtaaa
     5161 acgcctgcgc tatatccatt atatataagg accgcagaga agtcaaggac aagccgtgcg
     5221 gtaagggcga aaaaaggggt ctgtgctcct tttttgctcc ttgttcaaag tattattttt
     5281 aggcgtaaaa cgccaacggc agaaatatat atcgcttggc attcttcagc gggttaggcg
     5341 caggcaggag accggcggca acagggtgtg cacccgcgcc gcataatgag gagctgtgct
     5401 ctgtgggaat gtggaacacg ccggtgaacc ggtggaaaac ttgcttttcc acccgggagc
     5461 cgatcagcgt ttttcaacat ttccatagag tgccggtccg tccagaaagg agcaaaccaa
     5521 atgccatggg tgcaaaagac cacccacgca ggtaagtgta tatatattca gcggcattac
     5581 tcctcccgct acggcagcaa gaataaatgt accaggggta gcaattatgg caagacaagc
     5641 gaggcgcagg cggcggtcaa caatcgccag gcatgcctac aacaggagat gatcttcaac
     5701 gccaacttcg gacccggtga cctgaccgcc acttttacat tccgaaaggc ggacaggccc
     5761 aatgacctgc aagagatcaa gaaactgtgg accgcctata tggccaaact gcgatatgcc
     5821 tacaaaaagg ccggtgttga atttaagtgg atgagagcca ttgagacccc ggacaagaac
     5881 ccacacatcc acatggcgtt gtcaggtatt gacttgacca agctgcccag gtggccttat
     5941 ggccgggtgg agtatgtacc ggtggacgat cgagaccacc acacctacgg cgggtaccta
     6001 cgcgaggaga cccacatcaa gcaagggcac gagggcaagt acaccacagc caagtccagg
     6061 gtgtgcttta gccgcagccg taacctggtg gtaccggaac cggtatacca gatcatctat
     6121 agagaccact gggcagatga accaagagca ccaaagggct actatgtggt caaggacacg
     6181 ctgaacaact tggaggacga agtaacaggc ttcaagtatc aatcctatgt gctctgccct
     6241 gttcgggtaa agaaccagag gtacctgtgt taggaggaca aagtgacata catacagcaa
     6301 tgggaacaaa tgcgggacaa ggtgcgcaat ctggagcggg aacgccaaac acagctgatc
     6361 ttggccccgc acaacgccta tgggttcaag ctgaacatca accatccgct gatccggcca
     6421 aagtgggacg cctttaagag cgccaaaggc ctgggccaat acggtatgac cgatgatctg
     6481 cgtcgggagt ttgaggagac agtgctttca agcaagtata tgcaaaagtg cctggagcag
     6541 gagcagcagc gcattggtgc agtggagcac cagttcatcc gtatggctta cgctcctgcg
     6601 gagcaggcag cgggctgatg ggtacccaag aacactggac tgctgcccag taccaggagt
     6661 atctccggca gcgggcaaaa ggcgaaaaca aatatcacgc ggtaaaagca caaacagatg
     6721 gtcgcaccta cgacagccgg agcgagtgca agcgggcaaa ggagctgcaa ctgttggaac
     6781 ggcacggcct ggtgcgcaac ctgcgggagc aggtccctta tgagttgatc ccggcagggg
     6841 tcggcgaata ccgaaaagag cgcccggtga tttataaagc ggactttgta tatgaggtct
     6901 gccagccgga cggcacctgg aagtgggtgg tggaggacac caagggtaca aaaacaaagg
     6961 aatacatcat caagcgaaaa cttatgctgt acattcacgg cataagcgta aaggagacag
     7021 acagatgaac tttaaaaaaa tgttatcaat ttgcaagcga agcaaggcct attttctata
     7081 tgacctgcca gacggcgagc aaatgctcag taatggcagc tgcgggtaca tcctgtacgg
     7141 ccacccggaa tacacgccgg agacgctgcg tatggtcgct gacttggcag aggacgacag
     7201 cgtgatcatg acaagaatgc cgaaagcgga tctgccgctg gcagaccaat gccccgatga
     7261 agaatatgcc gccccgctgg acacctgcat tgtagccgca ggcgctgtat ggcaaccgct
     7321 gattgtaggt gcgggcatgg cgttcattaa ccgcagagcg ttacaaccta tcgaaaagga
     7381 agaagagggg tacgatctgt accggcgcgg ggacatggtg gtcgttaagt ccggcctgat
     7441 cgtgcagggc gtgatcagca caatggatct gtccaaatca gaagctgtat gccgggatct
     7501 gatcaacctg ggcacagtgg ccggtatggc cattgaggag cgcaataatg aagaatgaga
     7561 acgaaaaaac gacagttgcg atcttgacca cgatatgccg agatgtgtgt atctacggct
     7621 caatcaataa ccggtgcggc ctggacgagc cagaactgga cgagcactgc cagcgttgcg
     7681 tgctggcgca gatcaaggag gtaacgctga aatgaccgag aaaatccaaa aagccattga
     7741 taagatcgac caggaggcgg agaagatggg tagcgccacc gtgcgtctgc tatgctcaca
     7801 cattatagac cactgcctgg tcaatgatga aaacgcggac aaggtgctgg atgagggcaa
     7861 gagcctgaaa ggctgctggg atcacatcac cagcaacgcc cggaaacaag cagcgggcaa
     7921 ctgcgcagcc gtgccggatg acaccgtgta cgaatgggca gcgggctatt acggctttac
     7981 cgccgaagag accaaggcgg agatcatcga cctgctggat ctgctgtgag gtgtagatat
     8041 ggggaaaaag ctgaacacgc ttacgcagga acaggcagag aaaatctggg acggccgccc
     8101 gaaactgccg gagaaaaaga tactgacatt cgcacataag caggtgttcg tcaacgagca
     8161 gtattttttc aagcacaaag aatgcggtca cagatatggc tattgtaccg cttgcggcaa
     8221 ggatgtgcag atcgacattg agaatatgcg gctatggacg gacaagcacg cagcatgccg
     8281 ctctgcacgg cataacgaca ccgtatgctg ccccgcctgc gggcacgaag tccaagtcaa
     8341 agacgccggg cgtggccgta gtcagttggt caacgcggca gtggtagcgg taacgcagag
     8401 gacaagaaac ggtgggatat tactttcttt cgttcgggtg tacgaagact atagatacgg
     8461 ctttaaggcc gcgccagaaa tgggcggact gctgtacgcc gcatacttca atcttgggca
     8521 gcacttcgtg gctgaacgca gttactattg tgacgatatg ttcatcagcg taaaacaaaa
     8581 gccaacacga aaactgccgt gcacggtgga gccagccaaa ctggatcaca acagttggaa
     8641 gtgcacagag ggagagggag caaaactgct gggctttgaa gaggcgctgg agaaaagtaa
     8701 cctacgctat ctgccgtggg agacatacca cgaatgtgcg cagcaactgt accgtagcgc
     8761 tatagccaac tacccggtca acctgcttgg gttactgtat caatatagcc ggtacccggt
     8821 gcttacagag cgtctaataa aagagggcaa cggtgacctg gtagccgaac aggtggagtg
     8881 gaattgtaca gctggtctgg actacaagca agtggtgcct tacaaggcta tgcgactgac
     8941 caagcaggag taccgtatgt taaagacgca agacaacatt tgctgttcaa cactcaaagc
     9001 aacaaaggca ttgaaaaaat acggctgcaa aatgacagac gaaaatttcc gcttttttct
     9061 tgtttttcag cacagctgga gccagcagaa atgctataag gcgcttgatg ttttgcggag
     9121 acacctacct ccgcaaaagg cggtgaactg ggtaaaccgg caggcagctg gaggatatgg
     9181 aacgccagcc aatgtgctgt cagactacag tgactatctg gaccagtgca gtagactggg
     9241 cctggatgtt aaccgtaaag aggtagccgt accgcagaat ctgcgagatc tgcaccggca
     9301 gtattccgaa gaattgacac gccgagctaa tgaaaagaaa gcaaaagagc aagccgagcg
     9361 ggcaaagaag ttagctaagg atctgccaaa gttgaaacgc aaatatgcat acgccagcag
     9421 cgggctgttc attcggccgg ccgagggacc ggaagatctg ctaaaagagg gctgcgccca
     9481 gcacaactgc gtgtactcct gctatacaaa tccgtacctg gacagaaaga cggatatact
     9541 tttcgtccga aagcagtcgg acccggatca gtcctatgtg accgtagaat tcaaggacgg
     9601 cactgttgtt cagtgcagag ccgatcacaa ccgccccgca ccaccggatg tgcaggagtt
     9661 tatgcaagca tggcttgcat atctaaagtc aaacagaaaa gcaaaagcag tcagttaagg
     9721 aggaggactt atggataacc aaatcactac aatgcaagaa gtaacgcccg caacccagaa
     9781 agcctacgac acccacgccc ggatcctggc caatgggcag gtaatggcca gagcactggt
     9841 agatgtgtgc cacgatctta agactatgcg ggatgagggt ctatacacgg agctgggcta
     9901 tgacacattc gaggagtacg ccgagcaagc ctgcggcatt aagcagcggc aagcctattc
     9961 ctacatatca gcctatgaaa agctgggtca gaagtatatg gccgaccacg ccgacctggg
    10021 gatcaccaag ctggagctga tatcccaaat caacagttat gagcgggaag agttcgcggc
    10081 cgatgtggat ttggagagtg ccacagtcag ggagttaaag gctgaggtgg aacgctacaa
    10141 gaagcagacg gaacagctga cctttgatct tggccaggca cagagcgaat taagcgaagc
    10201 gccggagccg gtggacatgg acacactccg ttcttccatt gagcagggag ttaaagccaa
    10261 gtacagcgcc cagctggaag aattgcagca gcgggccgac gcagcgccgg acccggaggc
    10321 aatccgaaag gaagcgaaaa aggaagccgc caaggaatac aaagctaagc tggcaacggc
    10381 aaaggcagac gccgaggaaa agaccaaagc cgctgtggaa aaactggagc aggaaaaggc
    10441 agacctgaaa cggcagttgg acagcagtgc caccaaactg gacgccgctg ttcggcaagc
    10501 aaaggcagcg ggcgcagaca cggatgtagc cgcctgccgg gtgtatttca ccgaactgca
    10561 acaaaccgcc gcaaaggtac aggagctgat cggcaagatc aatgccaagg acccggccac
    10621 cggagccaag ctctccgccg ccgttattca agttttgcag tcgactgcac ggaatttgga
    10681 ggtggcacaa tgacctgcga gcaatgttac caccgtgatg tgtgttggca ccgcatgacc
    10741 atttacggtc catacgcact aatgggaata aacactggca acatgaaagc gtggtgcgcc
    10801 aactgtaagc caaagacaca gatcatagaa ctatcaatgc aagtttccca gtcgcttcat
    10861 gatgagttga cgaagtactg cgcagaaaga gtggtagacg aactatagat ccggagagga
    10921 gaaaaacatg gaagaaatta aaaagagctt gtggaataag aaaagggcag acaccgaacg
    10981 cggcaacggc gggttcggaa gtacagggag gtgagcagga tgtgtatagc agcacaaatt
    11041 attcttgtgg ctggggcggt cattgttgca tttttcggcg tgatcggctt tggtccgaac
    11101 tttaataaat gagcggaata aaaagcagga ggaaaaatga cgaacaacga aaagaaggaa
    11161 tggctgcaac gctatcggga gtgctgggcg gaggttgaga ttacacaaca ggagatcgaa
    11221 gaactgaaca gccgggcgca aaagatcacg gcttccctct ctcccacgcc gggaggcggg
    11281 cagcgggcag attttacctt gacggtagat cgcattatag aactgaaaga gaagctggac
    11341 caacaagtcc ggcttgctct gttgcagcgg gcagaaattg agactgctat tgagcaggtg
    11401 cgcagtccgt tgcaccggcg tgtgttgcgt cggcggtatt tgaacggtga cacttttgag
    11461 aagattgccg tagacgaaga tattacatac aatcacctgg tctctcgcat tcacccgcag
    11521 tccctggata tgctggaatg cgaaaaataa aaaaccacta tgcaatgcat gttgatgtta
    11581 tagtatgcag gttgccgtct gtgttatagt ataaactgcc aaacagattg aaagagcgct
    11641 ccaaacggtg cgctctttgg tttttgtctt tgtgctttcc ctttctaaaa tgcggttact
    11701 atgaggctca ttttcagatg tgctataatt atggtgagcg aaagggggga aaacaaatac
    11761 atgcgtaaac gctctgaaaa acctttaggc aagcagcaga agaaaaatcg tgaagtcctg
    11821 gagtacgaag aggtcaagac agaactgacc aacatttctc cggcagaacg ccggcgcaaa
    11881 cgcattatgg ctgagacgga tgtgaaatcc gcatccaaat tctttaatgc gtctatggca
    11941 gcagagtttt ctttaattgc gactatgact tcttggatcg ttgcacttca caatgactgt
    12001 aaaggagtga taagctatat cgtccttgtc gtagtgatcg tggccgctat cgttgcatca
    12061 gttgctttgt tgtttacttg gataaagaaa aatatccatc ttgaaaaagc ggtactaacg
    12121 cttgagatac tggatgaatt ttttccaaat agcaaacaga aaaaataaca gcatataatc
    12181 cgtgattatt acaaaggagg tgagcagcat gggcaaagag accttaacac ctaaacaaag
    12241 gctgttctgt tatgaatatg tgctcgacca taacgggaaa cggtcttacc aggctgctta
    12301 cccaaattgt aaggcgcccg ggagcgcaga aagccaagcg agtcgattgc taagaaatga
    12361 taaggtaaaa aaatttatcg ctgacctgga aaagcgaaag ctggacaagt tggatttcac
    12421 cgcaacggat gtgctgaacg cgctgtgctc cattgggttt gcagagacgg caaagccgcc
    12481 gaatacatct gatcgggtga aagccctggc agagcttctg cgtcactttg aattggcccg
    12541 agggcatgaa gatgagcaga cagacgatgg cttcttggaa gccttggagc agaaagcggg
    12601 tgaacaggca tgggaagaat aagcaccttt cattttcagc cattctccgc caagcagctc
    12661 caggtgctca cctggtggtg caaaacatca cctgtgagcg acaaaaacgg aataattgca
    12721 gacggcgcta tacgatccgg taagacggtg agtatggcgc ttagctatat tctgtgggct
    12781 atgagtacct acagcggcat gaactttgcc atgtgcggta agacaatcag ctcctttcgc
    12841 cggaatgtgc tttcttttct gcctgcaatg ctgcaaagtc gcgggtatca ggtaaaatac
    12901 agccgtagcg acaatgtgct tgtggtgacg cggggtggta cggaaaacgc gttttatatc
    12961 ttcggcggca aggacgaaag cagccaggat ctgatccagg gtatgacttt ggcaggtgtg
    13021 tttttcgatg aggtggcttt aatgccccag tcctttgtgc agcaggccac cgcccggtgc
    13081 tctgtcagtg gtgcaaaatt ctggttcaac tgcaacccgg ataacccaca ccactggttt
    13141 tatgaagaat ggatcctgcc ggagaagcgg caagaaaagc gaatactcta cctccacttt
    13201 acgatggacg acaatttgtc cttaacagag gaggtcaaag cccggtacag aacgatgtac
    13261 gcgggcgttt tttatgctcg gtatattctg ggcgaatgga aagtggcaga gggcctgatc
    13321 tacgatatgt ttgacgaaag ccggcactgt attccgctgc cgccggataa cgaactgcaa
    13381 ggttctgcct atatcagtgt ggactacggt acgctaaacc ctacggtgtt cctgatgtgg
    13441 cgcaaatacc atggcaaatg gctatgcacc aaggaatatt actattccgg gcgggagaac
    13501 caccggcaaa agacggacgc cgagtacgca gatgatctgg tacagttctt ggggaacacg
    13561 ccatacacct gcgtagtcgt agacccatcg gcggcttcat ttataactga actgcaaagg
    13621 cgggggctca aggtattaaa ggcggataac gcggtgctgg atggaatccg taccgtatgt
    13681 acgctattgc agcgggcgga tctgctgttc agcaaggact gcacccgtac cattgcggaa
    13741 ttttacgcct accgttggta tgacaaagcg gctcaggcag gccgggatga gccggtcaaa
    13801 caggacgacc acgctatgga cgctatgcgt tactttgtaa gcacggcgct ggggcggatc
    13861 gtaacaagga ggacatagaa tgatacttta catgaaccgg cgcgatgtgc cgaaccttga
    13921 ccggggcgag ttgccttctg cggtgatcga ttatgtgatc ggtaaagcaa ataaatatga
    13981 aagacggtgt cgcgccctat atggtcggta tatcggtgtt ccacagcttc accgtggaga
    14041 tgaagaggat gatgtgcggg cggaggccaa ctatgccaag tatatcgtag atattattcg
    14101 cggctacttc ctaagtgagc cggtaaagta cgattgcaac gaccgggaca agaaagacag
    14161 tcaggcgcag ctttccctgg tgtctacggt tgaggccaag ctgaatcggc aaaacggcac
    14221 cctggtccgc cacaacgctg tggatgagga caaagacggc ctttgcgatt tgtgcggaaa
    14281 gaagattgac atttccgccg ttatggcggc ctaccatagt cagaatatcg ctaccgtaga
    14341 tcaacgaaac ggaaaggcca tgggtatata tggcgaaagc tgtgagctgc tatatgccag
    14401 cacagaggag caaccacgcc cgcgatccgc agtgtatgcg ccggatcaga tcgtgctggt
    14461 gcaagatgat accgtggagc acaaagactt gtttgcgctg tggtttgagc agcgggagcg
    14521 cacagaccgc agccggtact atgcggtaac agtctatacg gctacccagt atcagcagta
    14581 cgaaagcaca tcgctggata aagaaaacta tgtgtacaac ccggtgggtg caccggtgcc
    14641 acacttcttt gatgaggtgc cggtggtgtg ttatgagaac aacgaggaga gacaaggcga
    14701 ctttgaacag gtggccaacc tgatagacgc ccgcaatgcg ctgctgtccg atcgcctgac
    14761 ggacaaacgc aagttcgtca attctatttt agctgcttat ggtgcggtat tgccgccgga
    14821 gacgatggca gccgcaaagc aggatcactt tgtagatggt attccacagg acgcccggtt
    14881 ggaatatgtg caaaagacct ttgatgagaa tgcattgaag gtgctggacg atacgctggt
    14941 atcggatatt cataaaatga ctttaacccc ggatatgaca gaccaggcct ttgcgggcaa
    15001 cgccagcggc gtggcgctga aattaaagct gctggccttg cacctgcttg taaaaagcaa
    15061 aatgagtgct atggaggcgg gcttaaagaa acgctggagg ttatataaca actggctggc
    15121 ccataacgga attgacccgg tatctgtgga cgatgtggat attgtgttca ctgtggccct
    15181 gcccattgat gaggcgcaga tcgtgcagat ggtgtgcacc ttgaagaacg ccggactggt
    15241 tgatgatcag acgctgctgt cactgttatg gttcgttaag gacccggcgg aggctgtgga
    15301 gaatatgaag cagcaaaagc aggagaacca gcaacaatat atggacagct tcacagccaa
    15361 cacagaggat aaggctgacg aaaaggaaca gtcggcggat caggaacagc aagacaaaga
    15421 aaaggacgct taacctatga aagcagcaga gtattggaaa aggcgaacgg ttgacctgga
    15481 gcacctgctg caagcgcgca ccaccgctac aatggtggag gtcaaccgta tgtacgccca
    15541 gggtgtagag cagctcaacg agcaaattga gcgtattctc cgccggtatg ttaaaaacgg
    15601 tcagatcagc caggcttatg ccttgcagct gctgagcgca ggccaaaccg cagaggagcg
    15661 ccggcgtttg ctggaacagc tgcaacagac taaggaacca caggcacggc gtgaattgat
    15721 cgctatgctg gacgctcctg cgtatgcgga ccgtatcagc cgtttgcagg ctttacaaaa
    15781 cgctattcgt gcggaagccg tagccatggg cgtgcgggag gaacggcttg cgaaagcgcg
    15841 actgacagat accctcaaac aagcgtacta ccgcactata tttaacgacc aaaagcagaa
    15901 tggtctatat gacttccgct tgatcagtga ccgccgtgta caggccgcac ttacccataa
    15961 gtggagcggc aaaaactatt ccgatcgtgt gtggaagaat aacgccgcct tttgcaagcg
    16021 gttgcagcgc acgattgagg tggggtgtat gacgggtatg accctgcacg atatggagga
    16081 gcggttgctg gaggactgca taggtgcaga cagcgacagc gggcaacgct attgtgccag
    16141 ccgcctgatc cgtacagagg tcaatcactt ctccaatcaa ggctttttag agggctataa
    16201 ggcagcgggc attacccggt atcggtttat ggctactctg gacctgcgca cctccgccgt
    16261 ctgccgccag ctggacggca aggccttttt ggtggaagag gcaaaagcag gcgagaacct
    16321 gccgcctatg cacccttttt gccgcagtat tactgtgccg gtggtgagta accgccccgg
    16381 cacccgctgg gccagggacc cggtaaccgg caagtccaag accgtaccgg cagatatgac
    16441 ctatagccag tggtatgaga aatatgtgga gaaaaagggt ggcgttatcc gtggtgctca
    16501 ttctccaaag gataaggctg atggtcaaat aaggcccgga aaaccggtcc acttggggca
    16561 tatcgatccc aattcagaag aagagcgtaa tgcttatgtg gaccatttca ttgatgaata
    16621 tgggaatgcg gaatacgaat atatgctggt agtggatagc aaaggggatg tgtccttact
    16681 aaccagcaaa ctccctgaca tgatcgatat gacagatgtt gatattacga tgaaagggag
    16741 ctataatata cataaccacc cggcagcaga aacacaattc tcgtttagtg atgatatgga
    16801 tgttccatat atgcttgatg acggcacgaa aattatggag gcattcgact acaaataccg
    16861 ctatcgctta gagcagatgg atggcgtgac aaaagaacag tgggtggagg caaggtcaca
    16921 agccgaagga aatatgttgt caattatgca ggatagaggg cttgatttat cagattatga
    16981 agagtatgca aagcatatac tcatagaaga gtcttgccgc attttaggaa aaggggtgta
    17041 caccagatgg aaaagataaa actctacgac gctgaaaaag aagaactttt ggcgcttgga
    17101 agagaatatt ctgttcgtag agagaaaatc ctcaaagagt gggagaaaga attgaaaaaa
    17161 ggttatcgct atgaacggtg caatacaccg gaaatgcttg cgctggaggc cgaggttaaa
    17221 cgccggtatg gtgaaatact ggaaaagtac aaggcgctcc gtgcagagca agaacaagat
    17281 caataatcca cagaaagcag agttgcagat tgcgaccctg ctctttttat acccattttc
    17341 aggctatgcc tgtgggatat atcatttaac gaaccggcag cgtacggttt gggaaaggag
    17401 tcagcaatga caaaacagta tgccgagaac ggcaccaatg aggagcgcag tcaagtgtgc
    17461 gcacgcttgc cgctgcaaat ccagttgttt gccgaagaac ccggcgaagc aggagcagac
    17521 accaacacag agggggcagc gggcgacacc ggcgccaact ccgatggggg caacaccact
    17581 ccgacatttg acgaactgct gaaagacaag aaattccaaa gtgaatttga cagcagggtc
    17641 agcaaggcgc ttgccacggc cagagccaag tgggaagaaa gcgccaaaga gcaggcggac
    17701 gaagccaaaa aactctccag tatgaacaaa gaggagcgag agcggtataa cctggcaaaa
    17761 gatcgtcagg catttgaaca ggaaaaggca gcctttgcca agaagcagct ggaaacggct
    17821 gttgcggctg agctgctcca gcgtaagctg cctgtgcagt ttgccgcaat cctgaccggg
    17881 aatgacgcca ctgcctcgca aaagaacctg gagatttttg acgccgcatt tcaagaggca
    17941 gtacaggccg ctacgaccgc caacctgcga ggcaaggatt tgccgccggc aggtaaggaa
    18001 gcagcgggcg acaatgtacc gcccacagac ttccgcgctt atgaggcgtg gagaaaaaat
    18061 aacggctaat aggaggaata agaaatgccg aatacgattt taacccccaa tgtcattgcc
    18121 aatgaggcac tgatggtact gaaaaacaac ctggtgatgg ccaacctggt gcaccgggac
    18181 tatgagaacg aatttgtgaa ggttggcgat acggttaccg cccgccgtcc cagcaaattt
    18241 gtggccaaga actttaccgg cgctgtggat ccccaggatc tgaacgaggg cggtgtggcc
    18301 gtgaagatgg accggctgcg cgatgtgact gtgcagatta cttctaagga aatgtccttg
    18361 gatctgcgtg acttctccgc ccaggtaatt gaaccggcta tgactgcgat cgccagcgcg
    18421 gtggacgcag atgtactggc gactgccgta gagggggccg gtcgcaccgt gaccgcttcc
    18481 ggagagagtg caaccaagcc cattaaggat attgccaagg tgggcagcta tctggacttc
    18541 gccggtgtgc cggtacagaa ccgccgcctg gtgctgaacc cctcgcacaa ggtgctgtat
    18601 gctacggacg acaacctgtc caaggtgtcc tatgccggcg acggcaacgc cctgcgggac
    18661 gcagaactgg gcaaggtgta caccatggac acctacatga gccagaacgc accgtatccc
    18721 tacggttatc tggacaatgc cgttggtact gccaagactt ataaagtcag tggtactgcc
    18781 ggtgagagta aggtggcgct gtcctctgtg actgctgcta ctgccacggt gaaaaaaggc
    18841 gactgcttta ttgtggacgg ctatgtgtac cattttgccg cagacgctac ggctgccagc
    18901 ggcgcggtgg ccgaggtggc tattgaccag cccttgcacg ctacactgtc tggaaaggac
    18961 gccactgtga tctctgcgcc tacatcagta gggttccacc gcaacggcgt ggcactggtg
    19021 acccgtccta tggatctgcc gatgggcaac aagaacgcct atgtggcttc tgcggacggt
    19081 ctgggtgtgc gtgtggtctt tgactacgac agcacccaca agatcgacac cgtatccttt
    19141 gatattctgt acggcgtgac cacgctggac aagaatatga tcgtcaaggt gcagggctaa
    19201 gcccggggag gtacaaatgg aaaaggtaac cgttgtacag ggcaagaccc aagtggtcat
    19261 tgatcggagt tgtctgccgg cttatttgaa tgccggttgg cagctgcaag aaaaagagga
    19321 tacaaaaaag ggcgccaaat aaggcgcctt ttcttatggg gtgatatgtt tgactgatga
    19381 gatgaaaaac aaggctctgc ggctgctgcg ggccgctgcc gggcgttacg acaagatatg
    19441 cgaggcctgg tacgcacacg ccggtgaaga gctggatttg cagctgtttt tggatatggc
    19501 agaggacgat tgcctgacct atttgggcac gcaagagctg ccgccggtgg ttaccgccac
    19561 cacgctggca aaacttgctt ttgtgcactt gaacggcgtt gtacaggatc gggattatgg
    19621 cgtaaagagt gcgtcctata cggagggcag cgtatctatg agcgagacct ataccacccc
    19681 tgcggagcag gagacagcca ttgccgacct gctccagccg tacaacagat acagggaggt
    19741 gcgcacctgt gaaagcaaaa acacctaagt cgtggactgt aaaatcacgg attttctccg
    19801 cacagacgat cagagacagt gcttacgact ttgagcagaa cacatacagt gctacacctg
    19861 ccgttttgta tttgtgctgg cagccggtat ctgcttctgc ccctattgag gagcgggggc
    19921 gggtgctgtc tgccgggtat caagccgtgt tgtatgaccc tgtgggcgta cggcccggcg
    19981 acctggtaca ggtagagggt attggctggc tggaggtgga gaccgtgcag cggttcctac
    20041 attatcggtt gttgacagcg aatgccacag agaggagggc acctggtgga aacgaacatt
    20101 gagatcgaaa agctgggtgc ctatgccaag acgctgcaac gcaccgcaga tcatctgctg
    20161 gacaacttgg agcggcagat gttgcaggac gcagaggata tggccggccg tcagcgcagc
    20221 aactgcccgg aggacaccgg actgctgcgg gagtctatcg ccgccttttg cgagcgtgac
    20281 ggtgatcggg tgaccgcagg cagccgtacc aatatgcagt atgcggccta tgtggaattt
    20341 ggaaccggac ctgtgggtga cgaaaagggt acaccgctgg acagtgagct gggtattgtg
    20401 cgcaagcatg agccttggac tgcgtatata cccggctacg gatttcgcag gttgaaaggc
    20461 cgcttgccgg cgctatttat gtataacggc atgcaggaaa tgcagccggt gattgcagag
    20521 cattatggta cggctataca ggaggcgatc aagtgaaaaa ctaccgtgca gtgatccggg
    20581 ataccttaaa atccgtacag tcggacattc cctatgacat taagatggca tttccggaga
    20641 gcaaaccggc aggtaacctg atcacatttt atgagatcac caatacaggc acggaactgg
    20701 cgtgcgtaga tgtgatcgcc tatcaggtgg atctgtggtt tatgaccttg ccggacctgt
    20761 tggaattgac ggaaaaggta gacgaggctt tgacctcgct gggcctgatc cggcaatttg
    20821 cgtcctcgga cgcactgtta catgacccca gcggttattt gcgcaaatca ttgcgttacg
    20881 gccgtcgggt tgatacaaga accaatcgac tgatagatta aggaggattt tatatgaacg
    20941 aaacaaagcc ggaacgcggt cttgcgtcca aaggcattga ggtatatccc aactataccg
    21001 gctccacagc caagtgcctg aactacgcca cccaaatcgg cgatttgacc aagggcgaac
    21061 gggaagaact ggacgccact tgctatgacg atgatgtgga acacagcatt accggtattc
    21121 gcaagaaagc agacgccttt gaggtgactt ttctgtacaa cgcaaaggac gccacatcgg
    21181 attatcgggt gctggcagct ttggaggacg ccggtgtgtc cgtacccatt atggttaagc
    21241 tgccggacgg caccaagttt aacaactctg gtgtgcccag cctgaagatt aagggacctg
    21301 gcgtaaacag cctgatggag gctactgtct cttacaagct ggacggcgac tggagcagag
    21361 agttccccgc cgcgtaaatc gactattcgg gaggcgggtg accgtctccc tactttttag
    21421 gaggaaataa caatgaatga accccatata gtaaccagaa catacgattt gcagttgact
    21481 gcaaacgaga cggtgcactt gcgcctgacc gtggctgccc agctgcgact gaaaaataga
    21541 tttaaggagg acgccctgga tgtaatcctc agcgcttcca gtgacccgga gcggctgctg
    21601 gccgtgctgg atgaggcact gcactttaac gataatccca acggagatat gaccggtgag
    21661 gctctgtatg acgctttggt agacagcggc gtcagcggta tggacgcctt ttcaaacatt
    21721 ctctttcagc tggccaatgt gtctggtcta ctgagcgata tgcaggccga gaaactttca
    21781 gccggcattg aaaagatgct caatgctgct tttgacggcg tggagaagtc cgcagagagt
    21841 gcggacaagc cgtccacttc ctttcgggag taattactgc acaacggagg atatgatcct
    21901 ggaggccaac gcttatggct tgtcgttttc cgtcattctt tctatgactt acggagagct
    21961 aaagcgttac attctgttcc atcgtgattt ggaaagaagg cagtatcaaa acctgtcaca
    22021 aatcgcctat atccaagccg gggtaattgc tgctgcggtt gccggggagg atgtgggcgc
    22081 tgtgtacgac cttttccctt attggacagg ggatgatgtg ctggatattc aagcggccaa
    22141 agcaatggct tactttgatc agttttaatg attgaaaaac aagaaaagga ggtgattttg
    22201 tggatcagga attggtaaca cgatttactg cggatattag ccagtacaaa aagagcatgg
    22261 cctctctcca agccgatctg aagcagctgt ccggcgtgac ggataaaatt aagacggtga
    22321 ctgccaaggc aatgtcttcc gcctcttctg atacaaggaa gatgggaaag caggtggata
    22381 cgcttattaa gagccaggag cgcaatgtgc aggccgctat gagcagtgct gcgaaaatat
    22441 ccgagtatac ggcaaaagcc agacagctga aagaccagct gcacagccag gacgaaacat
    22501 acaagcagtt gtccagccgc ttaaaagagg taacggccac ttaccgggca cagcaggagt
    22561 ttttgaagtc ttataagaat ggcattgccg gtgtcagcag tcagtaccag gagatggtag
    22621 actggatcca caaaatggaa acagcgtcga ccagcggcat gacgatcaat cagatcgaac
    22681 agcagcgggc ggctatcaat cgtataaaga acgatttaga agtctttgac ggcgagctga
    22741 aagaggttgg actgaatccg aacaacttga aaacggactc cctggacaag ctgaaaaacg
    22801 aaatccgcaa aacttcttcg cagattctca aaacaaagag cgcaatgtca cagaccacgg
    22861 cgcagattaa caaaacgaat gcggatatag caacggaaag cacccgcttc tccaacttga
    22921 aatcgtctat atccagaaat gctcctgcgc ttaagagtat gagcaagcag ctcaagcaaa
    22981 ccggcgatgt ttccgcagca gggaaactga aaaaaggctt ctccggttta aagggaatat
    23041 ttggaaatat cggatctgca gcgggcgccg cttttggcaa ggtgcatagt cacctgaaaa
    23101 atatgcgtgc ttcttccggt acggccagca agtccctgtt gaatgtggtc aagtctatcc
    23161 gccgtatagg tgtggtatcg ctggggctga aagtgtgtaa aaacattttc ggcgagctgc
    23221 gctcggtgat caccggatat ttaagtcaga acgaggctct gaataaccgt gtagaagcct
    23281 tgaaaaatgc ttttgcaaat gctttggcac cggccatcaa tgtggttgtg gggctgttcg
    23341 aaaagctcat gccctacgcc atgagtgttg ccaatgccat tagtggtttg ctttcatctg
    23401 tggggatcgc ttcgcaggta aatgccacgg ccaccgctgt gggcaagacc acaaaagaga
    23461 cgaaaaagct gtctcaagcg cagaaagaac tgtacggatt tgaccaaatc actaaggtta
    23521 gtgatgatca gcaagacagt aattcgtccg gtgcgtctac agccaatacg ccggcagcgt
    23581 ccgacaagtt ctccgcttat ttggagaaaa tcaagaacct gtggaaaagc ggcgactttg
    23641 agggaatcgg cgaacaaatc gccggttctt gtaataagat tattagcaag atcaatgcac
    23701 tggactggaa aggcatacag gacaaagtca acggcgctgt cagcggtatt gccaagagcc
    23761 taaacggctt catccgtgac ttcgactggg agggtgccgg acaaattgtt ggtaacggtg
    23821 tgaacaccgt cttcggtgcg ctggacacct tcctgaccac attcgatttt gcagctcttg
    23881 gcgcaggctt tgctaaaaac ctgaacggta tttttaacac cattgattgg ggccaggtgg
    23941 caaagaccct gtccgacgca atcagcggtg tgttcaagac cattgccggc tttttggaaa
    24001 acctggactg gcgcgggctt gcaacggcgc tggaaaactt cataggcggt attgattttg
    24061 gtggaatggc aagcgctctg tttgaagcac ttggtgcagc tttaggcggc ctgtgcgcgt
    24121 ttctgggaca gctgatctct gacgctgtgt ccggcataca gtcctatttt ggcgacaaga
    24181 tcaaagaagc cggcggcaat gtggcccagg gcatttggga cggcatcatt gacggcattg
    24241 gagatgcatg gaagtgggtt aaggaacaca ttttccaacc gtttatcaat ggtttccaaa
    24301 aagcgtttga gatcaaatcg ccgtctaagg ttatgaaaaa acagggcggc tttatttccc
    24361 aaggtctgtt tgacggtatc ggcgatctgt ggaaaaaggt cagccaaaaa ttcaaaggat
    24421 ttaaggacgg cgttgttaat ttctttaccg ggaaaaatgg cgttgtatca aaagtcaccg
    24481 gccttggcgg taagatcgtg accggcttaa agaacggcct gaagaatttg aaagccacct
    24541 ttaccaatgc gttcaaaggc cccttaaacg gtgtgatcaa actggtcaac aatatggttg
    24601 gcaagatcaa tgacaaactg ctgattagcg ttggcagcac gctgtctaag gtacttagtg
    24661 ctctgggcgt gagcgtgacc aacggccagt accagttgtt ttctatacct actatcccag
    24721 agctggaaaa gggcggcgtg ctgaaaaaag gccaggtcgg tctgttggag ggtaaaggtg
    24781 ccgaggctgt tgtgcctttg gagcgaaaca cccagtggat cagcaaggta gccgcaatga
    24841 tggtgcaaat gctgggtagc agcgggcagg cggtcaatgt aacgatcccg gtatatgtgg
    24901 gcggcaagca tttaagcacg gtggtgctgg acgatgtgaa ccaaacagaa aagaaaggcc
    24961 gtgacccagt tgcggctaca gcgtaaggag ggacggtatg ccactatata ttgacggcac
    25021 caaaatgcca aacccatcat tcaatgccat atcctgttca gatgaaaagg tgtggtcctc
    25081 taacacgggc cgctccaagt cggcttatat gaacggcagt atcgttcagg tcaaaaaaac
    25141 aaggcagctg tcctttccgc ccttgactcg ggcggaattg gacaagctga acggcgtgat
    25201 caacaatgcg agtaagcctt ggcattccat caagctggag gatacttccg ggaatacggt
    25261 gttttcgttc aactgctact ttggtacgcc cagttggaca acctattccg gtgccaggga
    25321 ttgccggtat ttcatcaact acaaagtaga cgccatcgag cgctaaagga gtattttatg
    25381 tacaagacaa gcacagcttt taaccgggcc atcaaaaacg gtgaacggat ctatgtaaag
    25441 gtcaaatgtg gcaatttcat ttttgggtac gatgatgaaa cggatcctac aagcccaaat
    25501 gagcaaaata acattatgga gctgaatatt gaccgcagta tcagccatga cgattacgcg
    25561 ctggccaagt cctacgcttg tgggtgtaac tgcgttctgt gggctgtgcc cgccggtgcc
    25621 gtgctgcgcg ggcaaaaaac cgtggtgtac tttggctgta tggtcaacgg tgcagtggag
    25681 tgggtgccaa tgggcgtgtt ttatccggaa aaggtcactc ggtctggcga atgtaccact
    25741 ttggaaatgt acgaccacat gtatgatctt tctatgccgt attctgccgc catcagcggt
    25801 cagcagaccc ctttggcaat cttaaaagac ctggcacgcc agggtaactt tgagttggct
    25861 gccggcgtgg agagcaaggt ctccggcttt ggcacggtag atgtttcttt gctctgcggt
    25921 acggaaacag acgaggacgg caagcagcag gtcactgcct ataatgtgaa tgatgccatc
    25981 ggttatgtgg ctgggttctg cggctgtgct gccgtctttg atcgagaagg caagttgcga
    26041 gtagatactt tcgcccaggt atatgatggt acagcagaat acgcggtgac agatgacacg
    26101 gtcacagagg tttcactggc agagacggac aaaacctacc tggggatcag ttgcaacaat
    26161 gggaataaga acattcttgc accagatagt ctgtcggtca acagcgaggt gctgtatttc
    26221 gacaacccac tgatcaccac ccaggcccaa gcggaaaaag tattcaacgc tgtgtctgat
    26281 atgatctaca tagacgatgg agaccagggc gagactgtat ttgacctggg catacagtac
    26341 cgaccgggaa gtatgacatt gctcacggcc aatccggcgt tggatagttt tgatgtgatc
    26401 acttaccggg acgataccgg cgatcaccat atccccttga tgggtgtgga gtatgattat
    26461 gatggctccg tcactatgga tgtggccgcc catgcccgtt cagaacagga gggcagctct
    26521 gccggaagca ttctttcccg catgatctct aaggctatgc agcaggtcac agcgccgttg
    26581 gcgcagcgca ttcaggacgc cacggattct atcacgaacg cagtgggcgg ttacgctgct
    26641 ttgatcgacc gggacggcga tggtgtgtca gacgcgcttt atatcggaga gtacccggca
    26701 gcggagggca agaccaaagg acgctgcctg ctgctgaata agaacggcat ggctgtttct
    26761 accaccggat tgcaaggccc atttaaggac tttgcggtgt actacaacaa aaaaaccaac
    26821 cagtattacc tgaatgctac ggacatttca gccggtagac tctccggtat tgagatcctt
    26881 gcggataaag gcacgatcgc tggatggaac atcaccgacc aagaattgta tgcggatttg
    26941 ggtagttatc gtgcatatat tcaaaagcct actaacaaag actcctgggt gttttctgca
    27001 caaaaaaaga acagcaacgg ttcatatact ggtacatggt atgtaacgat gggcggcgat
    27061 atggtatgca atggttcggt agatgtaagc ggggccctat cggtggaagg gaaaaccaaa
    27121 tttgatgccg atgtacaatt ctacaaaaaa atatatgatc ttgccggata tgaaatcatt
    27181 aatgctgcat ctggtggtaa cagccttgta attggatacg gtcagtatga gcacggagcc
    27241 aaaacatatt tagaaggcgg agatatttgc ttaagaatgc agcagaatgg caacttgcgt
    27301 atacaagcgg gatcaaaaga ttcggttgaa accagatttg tactgtctaa agtgagttgg
    27361 acgcttagcg gaagcactgc gtaccgtgat acgattgaat caaaaggcgg gtttgtgctt
    27421 agtgcgaatg gtggcgataa tgttttatac cttgtcggga agagtatatg gattgataac
    27481 gccacgacaa tcagaggcaa actgacggta caagacgata ttagactgag ttttaaatct
    27541 tcaagcggaa ccattccact ggttgtaaac acaagcggcg ttattacaac cgcaaactca
    27601 tcaaaacgat acaaagagaa tatcaaaccg gtagaagacg ctgtgctgga tccaaacggt
    27661 ctttacgatg tacaggtgtg ccagtacaat tacaagccag aatacaagga caacgaattg
    27721 gtcagcggga cgcagatcgg cgttattgca gaggatctgg acaagcatta ccccaacgca
    27781 gtgatctatg acagtgaagg gagacctgaa agctggcaag atcgtatcat gataccggca
    27841 atgcttaagt tgatccaaga tcaaaagaag caactggacg ctttgcaggc agaagtggac
    27901 gcgctgaaag caaaattgca ataaacagca aagcggctgc tccgcactgg aacagccgct
    27961 ttagagttat tagtcaatat atattcttgg agtggattta tcgccctttt tgaaatagaa
    28021 atgcctgccg ctttcatcga catatatttc ttctaacgga tcgtctcgag aagaagctgt
    28081 gtcccagtaa tatccatcgt cagaaggtat gggatcaaag tgcgcgtcag caggacgctt
    28141 cggcaccgtt gattcggttg tttctcttat tgcggctggg gctactgtgc cattcctttc
    28201 ggtgcgatac actacttgcg gttgcgtggt agtatgcttc ttctttttct tcttagtggt
    28261 tgtgggcttt gtagttgtgg tggttgcggt cgcctctgtg gctgccggtt ctgtagtggc
    28321 ctctgtgggc tgtgtagtaa caccagccag tgcactggat acagcgtgat ctaccagact
    28381 ggctgtctcc tgatcatgca ctcgatcata gtgtacccac ccaccgatac cgactcccac
    28441 cgctaccaca acggtcacca caaggatcca cactttggcc ttagacttca tcttcatctc
    28501 tcctttcact ccccaccata ccacacttcc ccgcagattg caagaaaaca ggaggtgatt
    28561 cccatgtaaa atacaaattg cagtcaactg caaacggcgg cttaggcacg ctgttttttt
    28621 atgtcaaaaa ggaggatttt atgcagacat taaatattaa ggtcacccag caggcggtga
    28681 tcttacaaaa caaagacccg gtgacagctg agaatgtcaa tcagatccgc tgtgtggtgg
    28741 agttggaccc ggcgtatgcc gatctgatca tgcgggtgtg tatgaatggg cagtttgcca
    28801 cagtggtgga cggacagtgc ttcgccccgc cgctgcaaga gggaatgtgc cgcctgggcg
    28861 tttacggcta tgctatggac ggtgagcagt tggtgcagcg tattagcccg gagccgtgcg
    28921 tgttttatgt gcgccccggt tcgtatgacc cggcagccgt ggaggcagac gcaccggatc
    28981 cgacggagct ggaggcttat tatgccaagg tgcaggcgtt gctcaaagat attggccagg
    29041 gcgtgaacgg caccacctat acgcccagcg tatccgcagc gggcgtgatc agctggacca
    29101 atgacggtgg gaaggacaac ccggagccgg tgaacattaa gggtccaaag ggtgacacag
    29161 gtccccaggg ctctcccggt aaggacggcg agcaagggcc gcaaggtgag ccgggaaaag
    29221 atggtgcagc gggtccacag ggcccccaag gtgagccggg cgcagcaggc ccacaaggtc
    29281 cccaaggaga accgggtgca gaggggccgc aaggccccaa aggggacata ggtgcgcaag
    29341 gtccccaggg tgaacaaggc cctaaaggcg acaccggccc tcagggcgaa caagggccaa
    29401 aaggtgatcc cggtcctgct ggcgcagatg gtaaggacta tgtgctgaca gacgcagata
    29461 agactgatat tgctgccaag gtagagatcc cggatggttc tgtgactaca gacaagctgg
    29521 cggacggtgt tgttaccggt gataaggtca gttcactggc cattgaggcc aagcatatta
    29581 agccgcgtac aataaccggc atgcggctgg ctctaaaaac ggtcacagaa aacctgttaa
    29641 gtgatgagtt gcaagccaaa cttaccagct gggtgggcac tctggcacaa gcggcgaacg
    29701 atgaggtcac cctgcacgaa tggtggagta cctctgattt ttgcccttat gtcctaaatg
    29761 tggattatga cgcccagggc accattacat tgcacgctga cgatgccaaa agcggcaaac
    29821 atgccttgac cttgcgcagc ggggcgctgg tgtctttctt tgaagaggat ggcgtggagt
    29881 gtgccacagt cacacaatct gattttggcc tggccgtctt gcgcagagcg acagacggca
    29941 gtgggacggt taccctgccg attgcgggca acaccggctc tgttgagacc tgggagaccg
    30001 tgtttaccaa aacatttgac gccgatacaa cggacaagca aaactggatt ttgtctaagc
    30061 cgtgcagaaa aattaagttg cgcatggtta gcgttggaac tactaccaat agtagtgccg
    30121 gagaccaaac tgtatatttg aattcgtaca catctgagac ttacataccc aatgcgtttc
    30181 gtttcgatgt tgcaaaagat aagggaagct tcgttgttgc agaggttgaa ttgactgctg
    30241 acatggtgcg tgtaatgcaa aacaaatcag ataagtcaag tggcttcaac ccagctgatg
    30301 tcatggaaaa aggctgtata tggcttagca acaaggttaa cttcaacata ttcaaggatg
    30361 tggaggctca cggtgcgatt aagtcgttag gtttcccaac caatggacga acaattggtg
    30421 caggcacgca agttgaagta ttgggggtgg caaaatgagc attgaaatcg aaagccgcat
    30481 tgcgtttttg aagtctgagt tggcggagac cgactacctg tgtttgaaat ttacagacgg
    30541 tgctttatct gaggaagagt acgcaccgat ccgccggcag cgggctgcat atcgggcaga
    30601 gatcaacgcc ctgcaaggtg gtgatagcca tgagtgacgc tataatcgta gctattgtgt
    30661 ccggtgtgtt ttccctggca ggatatttat ttggcaatta taagagtcaa agtaagacct
    30721 tgtaccgaat agatcagctg gaaaaaaagc aggacaaaca taatacgctg attgagcgta
    30781 tgtacaatgt tgaggatcgc atacatgtgc ttgagaataa gcaagctgtt gcggatcata
    30841 gaattaaaga tttggaggac aacaaaaaat gaaagtgaca accggaacaa tcgcaagaac
    30901 cgtcgtgttg gcggtatctc tgttgaatgt actcttgaat gcctttggca agaacccgct
    30961 tccgttcagc gatgatgaag tctacaccgc cgtgtcaacg gtggtggccg tagtagcttc
    31021 cctggccgcc tggtggaaga acaacagctt tacaaaagct gccttgaaag cagatgagac
    31081 actggcgctg gaacggacgg agacggcgga gagcgagggg cagtcatgag taagctgtac
    31141 tattgcagac agaccaccga aaaatgcaag tctatccgtt atcccagcaa attccacccc
    31201 tataaatacg gcacttccgg ctgtatctat accagtggct gcggggtgtg cgccagtctt
    31261 atggtgctcc ataactttgg ttataccggc ttagacacgg cagcctggac gcagaagtgc
    31321 ctgctgatgg gtgcacggtc cgcagatggc accaacatgg ataaggtggc ggcgttcatc
    31381 gagaggcatt tctccatcgt aagcaagcga gccaagtctg ttgctgatct gaaagcccat
    31441 ctgaaagcag gcggcaaggc cattgtatgc gtatccggtg gcggcaagca gctgttcagt
    31501 aatggcggcc actatatcta tattggcggc ctggacaaga gcggtaacct gatcgtgctg
    31561 gacccgtact ggtatgatgg caagttcacc atgaccgcca atcggcgaaa gtacaccaag
    31621 gtgaagaacg ccagggaagt gcatgtacag cctaccgccc ttgcgtctga catcagcggc
    31681 atttggctgt ttaccaacgc aaagggagcc aagactgtat atgcggagga tgatgtaaac
    31741 taccgcaagg caagccccaa ggcgcccgcc attaagccgg gtacatacac cacaacggcg
    31801 gtgcggggga tctacaaggg cgcaggcgct gccaccggac gcaagaaggt gaaggacctg
    31861 accacagacg gccggcgcca cgctacaacg agtaagcaga aagcagacgc tatgtttcgg
    31921 gcgggcacaa ccatcaccgt gctggagacc aagctgctca gcaccggcaa cttatgggca
    31981 cgctgcccat ccggctggct gtgtatctgg gaaaaggata ttgaccgtaa attcatcaag
    32041 taaagcaaaa agcccaccgt tatccggtgg gctttttcat atctgctttt ttacttaatt
    32101 ttagtgaaag gtattgacaa tcattgcctc gttgtagtat aacgaaaaac aaaggaggaa
    32161 tgaaaaatga ttgtggaaga tactaaggat ttggtcgaaa ctgcggacta tgtgatcatc
    32221 gaagctgttt tagtggatga tggactgcgt tacaaacaac tttctgttgg cattaaagcc
    32281 aaaaatggtg acattatccg cataattcca atatcgacaa tgctgatgta aaaaaaggcc
    32341 gggtagttca gtaactgccc ggctttttct atacctcgca ttaccaagta ctgcaataag
    32401 tactgcaacg ccaaaagttt tttattttct ctcatttttt acacaagcaa aaatttggct
    32461 taactaagcc aaaaatgaaa acaagaagaa ataaaggacg gctaaaaaag ccgtcctttt
    32521 tggtcgaggt gacaagattt gaacttgcga cccccacgtc ccga
//
LOCUS       XieH_2016__YSZC12003_37308R1_NODE_3_length_717276_cov_26.9646       33375 bp    DNA     linear   UNA 01-JUL-2020
DEFINITION  XieH_2016__YSZC12003_37308R1_NODE_3_length_717276_cov_26.9646.
ACCESSION   geneious|urn:local:
VERSION     geneious|urn:local:.:oj-c422o39:6
KEYWORDS    .
SOURCE      
  ORGANISM  .
FEATURES             Location/Qualifiers
     CDS             complement(239..427)
                     /codon_start=1
                     /standard_name="CDS"
     misc_feature    complement(430..867)
                     /note="Geneious type: ABC1"
                     /standard_name="ABC1"
     misc_feature    complement(896..988)
                     /note="Geneious type: RepB-RCR_reg"
                     /standard_name="RepB-RCR_reg"
     misc_feature    complement(1017..2168)
                     /note="Geneious type: Phage_integrase"
                     /standard_name="Phage_integrase"
     misc_feature    complement(2407..3804)
                     /note="Geneious type: T5orf172"
                     /standard_name="T5orf172"
     misc_feature    complement(3857..4495)
                     /note="Geneious type: TIGR00498"
                     /standard_name="TIGR00498"
     misc_feature    4647..4847
                     /note="Geneious type: DUF739"
                     /standard_name="DUF739"
     misc_feature    4991..5425
                     /note="Geneious type: HTH_17"
                     /standard_name="HTH_17"
     misc_feature    5458..5763
                     /note="Geneious type: Vps55"
                     /standard_name="Vps55"
     CDS             5756..5995
                     /codon_start=1
                     /standard_name="CDS"
     CDS             6395..7147
                     /codon_start=1
                     /standard_name="CDS"
     misc_feature    7184..7492
                     /note="Geneious type: betaPIX_CC"
                     /standard_name="betaPIX_CC"
     misc_feature    7492..7902
                     /note="Geneious type: DUF1064"
                     /standard_name="DUF1064"
     misc_feature    7899..8417
                     /note="Geneious type: DAP10"
                     /standard_name="DAP10"
     CDS             8423..8617
                     /codon_start=1
                     /standard_name="CDS"
     misc_feature    8614..8931
                     /note="Geneious type: PcfK"
                     /standard_name="PcfK"
     misc_feature    8941..10617
                     /note="Geneious type: PcfJ"
                     /standard_name="PcfJ"
     misc_feature    10627..11628
                     /note="Geneious type: TIGR02168"
                     /standard_name="TIGR02168"
     CDS             11634..11726
                     /codon_start=1
                     /standard_name="CDS"
     misc_feature    11751..12164
                     /note="Geneious type: TIGR02473"
                     /standard_name="TIGR02473"
     misc_feature    12345..12782
                     /note="Geneious type: ECSCR"
                     /standard_name="ECSCR"
     misc_feature    12961..13236
                     /note="Geneious type: Terminase_2"
                     /standard_name="Terminase_2"
     misc_feature    13224..14492
                     /note="Geneious type: TIGR01547"
                     /standard_name="TIGR01547"
     misc_feature    14494..16059
                     /note="Geneious type: Phage_prot_Gp6"
                     /standard_name="Phage_prot_Gp6"
     misc_feature    16063..17679
                     /note="Geneious type: TIGR01641"
                     /standard_name="TIGR01641"
     misc_feature    17667..17900
                     /note="Geneious type: Luteo_P1-P2"
                     /standard_name="Luteo_P1-P2"
     misc_feature    18024..18686
                     /note="Geneious type: DUF4355"
                     /standard_name="DUF4355"
     misc_feature    18702..19817
                     /note="Geneious type: P22_CoatProtein"
                     /standard_name="P22_CoatProtein"
     CDS             19834..19959
                     /codon_start=1
                     /standard_name="CDS"
     misc_feature    20000..20386
                     /note="Geneious type: Lact-deh-memb"
                     /standard_name="Lact-deh-memb"
     misc_feature    20680..21174
                     /note="Geneious type: TIGR01725"
                     /standard_name="TIGR01725"
     CDS             21171..21539
                     /codon_start=1
                     /standard_name="CDS"
     misc_feature    21552..21995
                     /note="Geneious type: Phage_tail_3"
                     /standard_name="Phage_tail_3"
     CDS             22045..22488
                     /codon_start=1
                     /standard_name="CDS"
     misc_feature    22508..22783
                     /note="Geneious type: ICE2"
                     /standard_name="ICE2"
     misc_feature    22809..25682
                     /note="Geneious type: TIGR02168"
                     /standard_name="TIGR02168"
     CDS             25694..26062
                     /codon_start=1
                     /standard_name="CDS"
     misc_feature    26074..28620
                     /note="Geneious type: Peptidase_S74"
                     /standard_name="Peptidase_S74"
     misc_feature    complement(28666..29193)
                     /note="Geneious type: TIGR04420"
                     /standard_name="TIGR04420"
     misc_feature    29274..31073
                     /note="Geneious type: Collagen"
                     /standard_name="Collagen"
     CDS             31070..31252
                     /codon_start=1
                     /standard_name="CDS"
     CDS             31245..31601
                     /codon_start=1
                     /standard_name="CDS"
     misc_feature    31605..31871
                     /note="Geneious type: Holin_SPP1"
                     /standard_name="Holin_SPP1"
     misc_feature    32065..32781
                     /note="Geneious type: Peptidase_C39_2"
                     /standard_name="Peptidase_C39_2"
     CDS             32906..33070
                     /codon_start=1
                     /standard_name="CDS"
     misc_feature    32906..33070
                     /note="Geneious type: S1_1_and_10ncbiHomologs"
                     /standard_name="S1_1_and_10ncbiHomologs"
ORIGIN      
        1 tacattttgt actcctattt tcatttttta cttccttgtg ttattttcct ttctgcggct
       61 cgggcagcca cctacccggg cagcccacac ccatggcggg ttgccgcccg ccatctactt
      121 ttttatctta gaagcgcaaa acctctaaga tgttgattgc gtcgtccggt gttttgcatt
      181 tcttcaaggc accggacaca aattcaatct acctaaccca caggcctgac cgagcagatc
      241 aaaactgccc ggctttttta tacctggcat taccaagtac tgcaataagt actgcaacgc
      301 cggagaaaaa gtgctgctcc accggcagaa aggagtaatc gagcacagag atataaggca
      361 ctcgctgcga aacagtcccc cggactgttt ctgccaaatg ctgcgcattt ggagcctcgt
      421 gtcgcaagtt caaatcttgc aaataaacaa aaaagaagca ggacattccg gctgctccac
      481 cggcagaaat gcgtaatcga gcacagaaat ataaggcact cgctgcgaaa cagtcccccg
      541 gactgtttct gccaaatgct tcgcatttgg agcctcgtgt cgcaagttca aatcttgtaa
      601 ataaacaaaa aaggaagcag gacattccgg ctgctccacc ggcagaaatg cgtaatcgag
      661 cacagaaata taaggcactc gctgcgaaac agtcccccgg actgtttctg ccaaatgctt
      721 cgcatttgga gcctcgtgtc gcaagttcaa atcttgtaaa taaacaaaaa aggaagcagg
      781 acattctaaa gaatgtcctg cttccttttg gtcgaggtga caagaatata ggcgtaaaat
      841 ttggcttagc agcgggcttt ctgccattct gtactgcaac agtactgcaa cgccgttact
      901 gctgcaagaa ctgctcgatc gactgcttga taatctgtgc ctgtgcaatg ccatcagcag
      961 cgcatttctc acgaaaagcg gaagccattt ccttggggga acttatcttt tcttatttat
     1021 atctgtgcag cacttttctg tggagcattc ggggtaagct gctggatata ggcgtctgct
     1081 gcctctgtgt acttttgttc ataatcagcg aatacatcac agtaggtgtt cagcgttgtt
     1141 tctatattgg cgtggccaag gcgcttttgc aacaccttcg ccggcattcc gctctcaatg
     1201 cagcgagtgg cgtatgtatg ccgcaggctg tgcaaggata caacgccggg tatggacgga
     1261 tccagcacat tgtatttttt taagatacgc tgaaattgca aattcacttg gctggtggtc
     1321 agtaccttgt gccctttgaa gtcgtagaac agcagatcca aacggttggg ctgccactgt
     1381 tccatatatt cggacaaaat acgatatggg gcgtctgtca ggctcaaaag ccgctgcccg
     1441 gcgtaggtct tagtcttggt gcctatgacg gcgtggtccg tctggtcctt ggtcaccgtg
     1501 cgccgcacat tcacggtgcg gaaagtcagg ttgacatcat gcacatctaa ggcgttgatc
     1561 tcgcccatac gcatgccggt gcacaacatc aacatcatct gctcccaata tcggcagcca
     1621 cgctcttggt cgttcatgac ctgcacaaac ctggtctgct cctctacggt caacgcacgc
     1681 accttgcggg tggcattgtt gctctttggc tttttcatgc cacgcatagg atccttgcgg
     1741 atcaggtcat tgtcaagggc tgtgcgaaag cagcgggcca gcagggcata atccttggcg
     1801 atcactgaat tggaacaact ggtgatctct ataaggtatt gggtcacttg cggtggccgc
     1861 acagcttgca gtgggcggtc gcctatggag ctggcggcga tccgcttaca gctggccagc
     1921 ttgcgcaggt aggtgttgtc ccctatctgg tttagcgccc ggtctgtctc gacaagcgat
     1981 aagatatact tggcaacggt gatcttgtcc ggctctatta ccgacccggt ggcaagttca
     2041 tttttcagcg cgtccagctt tgcccgcaca tctgcctgcc gcttaccgta tatcgtcttt
     2101 cttttcggct tgccgttggc gtccacacct atagtcagct gggcagccca taggcctttg
     2161 ctttccatct tatagatggt tccgtcaccg tttcctctct ttcttggcat tgtacacact
     2221 tctcctttgc atatagcagc gggcaaccct aaaaaagggc gcaaaaagcc ctgcttgatt
     2281 tttcagcagg gctgtgatac aatagccgtg ttgggtgggt attgtattac acaatcctgc
     2341 ttatcggctc tatcctgttg gcgcagggta gggctttttt attttgttgg tgttaaagaa
     2401 acgattttat acttgctcgc tttcaagaag ccttactgtc tgacgatatt cctccgcttt
     2461 ggcaacggcg gtaaaagtga ccgtagcatt gtggttttct tttaccacct tttcaatttc
     2521 tgaaagagaa acacggaaga attcttttcg gctgtttaca agatttatac gccgatcgtc
     2581 aaactgccgg tgtaaagctg tctccaacgc cggcgcgtcc tcagagaaaa tcatagcgtg
     2641 aacatcaaat tcaaacggta cggaagcact actgagttct ttaattcggt ccatcggctc
     2701 caaccgtcgt gtcattccaa ttttatatac attctcacca aaagaaccga tattggatat
     2761 tacatagacg aaaccagcgc gcgtattctg ctccctgtcg agtacatttt ttctgtcctg
     2821 ttccaacagg ccgagtttcg cctccaactc tttaatcttg tctacataaa gctgcttttc
     2881 aatatcatcc gctttatgta gataagtcat gagtttctga atttcattct tgaactgccg
     2941 ttcttcctta tcgagctttg ctttttcgcg ttcaatttca cggcgcactt tttcttcttc
     3001 gagcatttgc tctcggatcg cgcgttgttc ttccttttcg cgctccgcca tcacctgatt
     3061 gccgtacata cagttgagct gttccagctt aatctccagc agcgggcggt tgagttccac
     3121 tccgtctggc gcaaaaatcc tgttgagcat ttcaaaggac ttgatgattt ttgaacgcgc
     3181 actgtcaatg ttccgcgtgg taacattctt gataatagcc gccgcttccg aattaaagca
     3241 acgcaggatc tgtttcacat ttgcatttat aacagacttt ggcgcgtcgg aatgtacaga
     3301 gacagcattg tttgaggata cacattcttt ttcattaagt tgtgcaagag caaatttgtc
     3361 tttatattcg gcagacgata tatcatagtc aacagggacg gcgacagaag cagcaaccgc
     3421 ttcttgttgc gccacttcaa tttcagcttt aagattgcgg atttcgatat tcaactgaga
     3481 aatgcatttc cgtttttgct gcagttcacg ctcaacagct tgaacctttt gagcacaact
     3541 gtcctctgtt tcttttcgca ttttttccgc agccgctttg gcgtcttgca cgcgctgatc
     3601 tgcattggca ttcgtaaacg ccgcgtattc gtcggcattt ttgattatat ttagttttga
     3661 aaatgacttc tgcaaaatat aatagtacag cacgagaaac gctacatcgg ccaaagcaaa
     3721 cagcggtact cctactgtag ccaagataga aatcgcaata ataaacggat atgcatacaa
     3781 aagcacttta tattcttttt tcatttcttt tttctcctat taagttaaca ctgctataat
     3841 cactaagtaa aaggctctac aatctgctta caaagccaac ggctttgcca agaatgcgaa
     3901 tatcgttcat ttcttcttta acatatacta agggagaata tgcaggattt gcgggctgca
     3961 ataccacttt gtcgtcatag acgaaaacac gcttgagtgt agcttcgtcg ccaatcagta
     4021 ctgctgcaat ttcgccattt tccacacttg gctgctggcg tatgtaaacg acatcgccat
     4081 catgtatgcg tgcgtcgatc atgctgtcac ctttgcacag caatgtaaaa tcacacttaa
     4141 tatcattcgg gacatcgtca taatcttcta tgttttcttg tgccaagatc ggttcaccac
     4201 aagcgattgt gcctaaccga gggcgctttt tggtttcggg taacggcaac acaccattaa
     4261 ctgaaaacat atcaaagtta tcttgaagtt ctccatccat aaggtatgag ggccgaacgc
     4321 caagtacact cgcgaggatt tgaattttct cacctgttat atttcgctcg cccttttcga
     4381 ttttagaaat agttgatcgg ctcgaataac cacagcgcct tgccaactca tcctgactga
     4441 tatttttttc ttcccttagt cttctgatac gatcatacat cgtttcctgt ttcataaagt
     4501 catcacccac gctcaatata gcacaatgtt ggctaactgt caatattttt gaaaaaagtt
     4561 caaataatgt gttgacacat tggaaacgat gtggtattct taggttgttg acggaaagcc
     4621 aacaccaaat taaggaggtg taaacagtgg tgaatgtgaa cttgctcaag gccaagattg
     4681 tcgaagtcgg cgtagataga aaaaagatag cagaaaagct gggaatatcg ccgacatctc
     4741 tcaattacaa gctgaatggt agaacacagt ttaaggcaaa tgagatccaa gttttaagcg
     4801 caatattagg cattagtgct gaaaaagaca aatatttttt tgcctgatat gtagactgtg
     4861 tgccaacaac caaatatacg gccagccttt tgggcggcgg cagaactaag caggcagcgg
     4921 gacctttttt catttcttct ctttcttctt ttcttttttg tcaaatttac ccattatatt
     4981 cctgcttccg gtgcccgccc cacccaacat cacatttatc gccaacggca cttctgccgc
     5041 gcagcgggca gcttgcggct ctgccgcttg cccaaagggc tggcctaatc aagaaaggag
     5101 aatagcaatg aaagtaccca tcaacaagga cagccccttg gcaatggacg acttcgacgc
     5161 cgccgtgcag cagcgtatgg agcgcctgca aagctatatt gacctgatcc gcaccgccga
     5221 agctgtagag gaagaggtca aggtcaaggg tacaaaactg tatcttggtc cggaagatgt
     5281 ggcggcatac ctgaactgta gcataccaac ggcgcggcag tatatgcacc gcccgggctt
     5341 ccctctcatt cagttgggtg agaacggcac caagctggct gtgttcgccc cggcgttcca
     5401 cgcatacaac gccggaaaat actaaattgc agtcaactgc aaagaaagga caaaccaatg
     5461 acgaagcgag aaaaggcagg agtggtcctg gtgattaccg gctttctgct ggtgatgttg
     5521 ggctgctgcc tggtggcgga taatccgtac tggtggatgt ccgttgtaat cagcggcacc
     5581 ggctgcgcat tgatcgcttt ggcggtgttc gtgctgccca aggacgagga caagccgcag
     5641 caggataagc ggctggtgat cgaggacgaa agccacaagg tggtgctggt agcgccgctg
     5701 acagactttg atgtggcgta tctacgcgcc ttaaaactgg gaaaggacaa tgacaatgag
     5761 tgataaatat attgatctga tgatcgtgac caacggcagc gtgtaccggg cccccgggtt
     5821 cagcgatgca cagcccggtt acaaagcgat ggtgcaaggc gtcatccacg atgtgctgga
     5881 ggtggtgact gtacccgtga gtgaggcgct gctgacgctg gccagggtgg atagcgttat
     5941 tcattcgctg gaatatgatg aatacagcag cgggcaaaaa gaaaaagccg actgaacgac
     6001 cagtcgactt gaacgcggcg aaaagaaagt aaaacgcctg cgccaattac attatatata
     6061 aggaccgcag agaagtcaag gacaagccgt gcggcaaggg cgaaaaaagg ggcctgcgct
     6121 ccttttttgc tccttgttca aagtattatt tttaagcaca aaacgccaac ggcaaaaata
     6181 tatatcgctt ggcattcttc agcgggttca ggcgcaggca ggagaccggc ggcaacaggg
     6241 tgtgtacccg cgccgcataa tgaggagctg tgctctgtgg gaatgtgaaa tacgccggtg
     6301 aaccggtggg aaacttgctt ttccacccgg gagccgatca gcgtttttca gcatttccat
     6361 agagtgccgg tccgtcagaa aggagcaaaa caaaatgcca tgggtgcaaa agaccaccta
     6421 cgcaggtaaa tgtatctaca ttcagcggca ttactcctcc cgctacggaa gcaagaataa
     6481 atgcaccagg ggtagcaatt acggaaagac aagcgaggcg caggcggcag tcaacaatcg
     6541 ccaggcgtgc ctacagcagg agatgatctt caatgcgaat ttcggaccag gtgacctgac
     6601 agctacattt acattccgaa aggcggacag gcccaaggac ctgcaagaga tcaagaaact
     6661 gtgggccgcc tatatggcta aactgcgata tgcctacaaa aaggccggtg ttgaattcaa
     6721 gtggatgaga gccattgaga ccccggacaa gaacccgcat atccacatgg cactgtccgg
     6781 cattgacttg accaagctgc ccaggtggcc acacggtcgg gtggaattcg tgccaataga
     6841 tgatcgagac caccacacct acggcgggta cctgagagag gagacccaca tcaagcaagg
     6901 acacgagggc aagtacacca cggccaagtc cagggtgtgt tttagccgca gccgtaacct
     6961 ggtggtaccg gaaccggaat accaggtcat ctacagcgac cattgggcag acgaaccaag
     7021 agcgcccaag ggctactatg tggtcaaaga cacgctgaac aactgggagg acgaagtaac
     7081 aggcttcaag tatcaatcct atgtgctctg ccctattcgg gcaaagaacc ataggtacct
     7141 gtgttaggag gacaaagtga catacataca gcaatgggaa caaatgcggg acaaggtgcg
     7201 aaacctggaa caggaacgcc aaacccagct gatcttggca ccgcacaacg cctacggctt
     7261 caagctgaac atcaaccacc cgctgatcca gccaaagtgg gacgccttta agagcgccaa
     7321 gggactgggt cagtacggta tgaccgatga tctgcgccgg gagtttgagg agacggtgct
     7381 tgccagcaaa tatatgcaga aatgcctgga gcaggagcag cagcacattg gtgcagtgga
     7441 gcaccagttc atccgtatgg cttacgctcc tgcggagcag gcagcgggct gatgggtacc
     7501 caagaacact ggactgctgc ccagtaccag gagtatatcc ggcagcgggc caaaggcggg
     7561 aacaaatacc acgcagtcaa agcccaagcg gatggccgca catacgacag ccggagcgag
     7621 tgcaagcggg caaaggagtt gcaactgctg gaacggcacg gcctggtgcg caacctgcgg
     7681 gagcaggtcc cttatgagtt gatcccggca ggggtcggcg aataccgaaa agagcgctca
     7741 gtggtgtaca aggcggattt cgtttatgaa gtacgccagc cggacggcac ctggaaatgg
     7801 gtggtagagg acaccaaggg cgccaaaaca aaggaataca tcatcaaaag aaagctgatg
     7861 ctgtacattc acggcatcag cataaaggag acagacaaat gaactttaag aaaatgttat
     7921 ccatttgcag gcgaagcaag gcttattttt tatacgacct gccagacggc gagcaaatgc
     7981 tcagtaacgg cagctgtggg tatatccttt acggtcatcc ggagtacacg cctgcaacgc
     8041 tgcggatcgt agccgacctg gccgaggacg acagtgtgat tatgacaaga atgccaaaag
     8101 cggatctgcc gctggcagac caatgcccca atgaagaata tgccgccccg ctggacacct
     8161 gcattgtagc cgcaggcgct gtatggcaac cgctgattgt aggtgcgggc atgacattca
     8221 tcaacagaag agcgttgcaa cctatcgaaa aggaagaaga ggggtacgat ttgtaccggc
     8281 gtgggaacct ggtggtcgtt aagtccggcc tgatcgtgca gggcgtgatc agcacaatgg
     8341 atctgtccaa agcagaagct gtatgccggg atctgattaa cctgggtacg gtggccggta
     8401 tggcattaga gaggtgacaa ggatgtgcac agggatgacg agttataacg aaccggcgga
     8461 gaacaaaaac acaacggtgg cgatactggc gaccatctgc cgagacaagt gcatttgggg
     8521 ttccatcaac agcgcctgcg gcatcgacaa gccggtgctg gacgcaaact gtcagcgctg
     8581 tacgctggca caaatcaagg aggtaacgct gaaatgaccg agaaaatcca aaaagccatt
     8641 gataagatcg accaggaggc ggagaagatg ggcagcgcca ccgtgcgcct gctttgctca
     8701 cacattatag accactgcct ggtgaatgac agcaacgccg acaaggtact ggctgagggc
     8761 aagagcctga aaggctgctg ggatcacatc acaagcaacg cgcggaaaca agcagcgggc
     8821 aactgcgcag ccgtgccgga cgacaccgtg tacgaatggg cagcgggcta ttacggcttt
     8881 actgacgaag agaccaaggc ggagatcatc gacctgctgg atctgctgtg aggtgtcggc
     8941 atgggaaaga aactgaacac gcttacgcag gaacaggctc ggaagatttg gaacggccgc
     9001 ccgaaactgc cggagaaaaa gatcaacaag tttgcccacg aagaggtatt cgtcaatgag
     9061 cagtactttt tcaaacacaa agaatgcggt cacaggtatg gctattgtac cgcttgcggc
     9121 aaggatgtgc agatcgacat tgagaacatg cgactatgga cggacaagca cgcagcctgc
     9181 cgctctgcac ggcataacga caccgtatgc tgcccggtct gcgggcacga agttcaagtc
     9241 aaagacgccg ggcgtggccg tagtcagttg ataaacacgg cagtggtggc ggtaacacag
     9301 cgaacacgga acggcggcat attgctttct ttcgttcgag tgtatgagga ttatacgcgc
     9361 aactataaag ccgcgccgga aaggggcaca ctgctgtacg ctgcatactt caatctcggc
     9421 cagcactttg tagccgaaca aacatacggt ggagggatgt acataagcgt aaagcaaaag
     9481 ccaacacgcc gactgccatg cacggtggag ccggttaagc tggatcacaa cagctggaaa
     9541 tgtacagagg gagagggcgc aaaactgctt ggatttgaag aagcgctgga gaggagcaat
     9601 ctgcgctatc ttccatggga agcgtaccac gagtgtgccc agcagctcca tcaaagcgca
     9661 ataacaaact atcctgtcaa cctgcttggg ttactttatc aatacagccg ttatccggta
     9721 ctaatggaac gcctgatcaa agagggcaac agcgacttgg tagccgaaca agtggagtgg
     9781 aactgcacaa ccggtatgga ctacaagcaa gtggtgcctt acaaggcaat gcgactgacc
     9841 aagcaggagt accgtatgtt acaagcaaaa ggcgtcataa gcgttaacac actcaaagca
     9901 acagcggcac tgaaaaaata cggctgcaaa atgacagata aaaatattct attttttctt
     9961 gctttccaat acagctggag ccagcagaaa tgctacaagg cgcttgatgt tttgcggcag
    10021 cacctatctc cgcaaaaggc aataaactgg gtaaatcggc aggcagcggg aggatatgga
    10081 acgccaacaa atgtgctatc agattacagc gactatctgg atcagtgcag gcggttgggt
    10141 ctgaatgtta gccacaaaga ggtagccgtt ccacaggact tgcgagacct gcaccgccag
    10201 tattccgaag aattgacacg acaagctaat gaaaagaaag caaaaaagca agccgagcgg
    10261 gcaaagaagt tagctaagga tctgccaaag ctgaaacgca aatatacata cgcctgcagc
    10321 gggctgttca ttcggccggc cgagggaccg gaggatctgc taaaagaggg ctgtgcccag
    10381 cacaactgcg tgtactcctg ttacacagaa aaatacctgg acagaaagac ggatatactt
    10441 tttgtacgaa agcagtcgga cccggatcag tcctatgtga ccgtagaatt taagaacggc
    10501 gccgttattc aatgcagagc cgatcacaac cgacctgcac caccggatgt gcaggagttt
    10561 atgcaagcct ggcttgccta cctaaagtcg aacagaaaaa cgaaagcagt cagttaagga
    10621 ggacttatgg ataaccaaat cactacaatg caagaagtaa cgccaaccac acagaaagcc
    10681 tacgacaccc acgcccggat cctggccaac ggccaggtaa tggccagagc actggtagat
    10741 gtgtgtcacg atcttaaaac aatgcgtgat gagggcctat acacggagct gggctatgac
    10801 acattcgagg agtacgccga acaagcctgt ggcattaagc agcggcaagc ctattcctac
    10861 atatcagcct atgaaaagct gggccagaag tatatggccg accacgccga cctggggatc
    10921 accaagctgg agttgatctc tcaaatcagc agctacgagc gggaagagtt cgcggccgat
    10981 gtggatttgg agagcgcaac ggtcagagag ttaaaggcag aggtggaacg ctacaaaaag
    11041 cagacagaac agctgacctt tgaccttggg caggcacaga gcgaattaag cgaagcaccg
    11101 gagcaggtgg acaccaacgc actccgttct tccattgagc aggaagttaa agccaagtac
    11161 agcgcccagc tggaagaatt gcagcagcgg gccgacgcag cgccggaccc ggaggcaatc
    11221 cgaaaggaag cggaaaagga agccgcaaag gaatacaaag ctaagttggc aacggcaaag
    11281 gcagacgccg agaagaaagc caaagccgct gtagaaaagc tggagcagga aaaggcagac
    11341 ctgaaacggc agttggacag cagtaccacc aaactggacg ccgctgttcg gcaagcaaag
    11401 gcagcgggtg cagacacgga tgtggcagcc tgccgggtgt acttcaccga actgcaacaa
    11461 accgccgcaa aggtacagga gctgatcggc aagatcaatg ccaaggaccc ggccaccgga
    11521 gccaaactct ccgccgccgt tatttccgtt ttgcagtcga ctgcaaagaa tttggaggtg
    11581 gcaggcaccg aacgcggaaa cggcggtttc ggaagcacag ggaggtgagc aggatgtgta
    11641 tagcagcaca aatcattctt gtggccgggg ctgtcattgt tgcatttttc ggcgtgatcg
    11701 gctttggtcc gaactttaag aaatgagcgg aataaaaagc aggaggaaaa atgacgaaca
    11761 acgaaaagaa ggaatggctg caacgctatc ggcagtgctg ggcggaggtt gagattacac
    11821 aacaggagat cgaagaacta aacagccggg cgcaaaagat cacggcttcc atctctccca
    11881 cgccgggagg cgggcagcgg gcagatttta ccttgacggt agatcgcatt atagaactga
    11941 aagagaagct ggaccaacaa gtccggcttg ctctgttgca gcgggcagaa attgaggctg
    12001 ctattgagca ggtacgcagc ccgttgcacc ggcgtgtgtt gcgtcggcgg tatttgaacg
    12061 gtgacacttt tgagaagatc gctgtggacg aagatattac atacaatcac ctggtctctc
    12121 gcattcaccc gcagtccctg gatatgctgg aatgcaaaaa ataaaaagcc actatgcaat
    12181 gcatgttgat gttatagtat gcaggttgcc gtctgtgtta tagtataaac tgccaaacag
    12241 attgaaagag cgctccaaac ggtgcgctct ttggcttttg cttttgtgct tttcctttct
    12301 taaatgcggt tactacgagg cccattttca gatgtgctat aattatggtg agcgaaaggg
    12361 gggaaaacaa atacatgcgt aaacgctctg aaaaaccttt aggcaagcag cagaagaaaa
    12421 atcgtgaagt cctgaagtac gaagagatca agacagaact gaccaacatt tctccggcag
    12481 aacgccggcg caaacgcatt atggctgaga cggatgtgaa atccgcatcc aaattcttta
    12541 atgcgtctat ggcagcagag ttttctttga ttgcgactat gacttcttgg atcgttgcac
    12601 ttcacaatga ctgtaaagga gtgataagct atatcgtcct tgtcgtagtg atcgtggccg
    12661 ctatcgttac atcagttgct ttgttgttta cttggataaa gaaaaatatc catcttgaaa
    12721 aaacggtact aacgcttgag atactggatg aattttttcc aaatagcaaa cagaaaaaat
    12781 aacagcatat aatccgtaat tattacaaag gaggtgagca gtgtgggtaa agagacctta
    12841 acacctaaac aaaggttgtt ctgttatgaa tatgtgctcg accataatgg gaaacggtct
    12901 taccaggctg cttacccgaa ttgtaaggcg cccgggagcg cagaaagcca agcaagccga
    12961 ttgctaagaa atgataaggt aaaaaaattt atcgctgagc tggaaaagcg aaagctggac
    13021 aagttggatt ttaccgcaac ggatgtgctg aacgcactgt gctccatcgg gtttgcagag
    13081 acggcaaagc cgccgaatac atctgatcgg gtgaaagccc tggcagagct tctgcgtcac
    13141 tttgaattgg cccgagggca tgaagatgag caaacggacg atggctttct ggaggccttg
    13201 gagcagaaag cgggtgaaca ggcatgggaa gaataagcac ctttcatttt cagccattct
    13261 ccgccaagca gctccaggtg ctcacctggt ggtgcaaaac atcacctgtg agcgacaaaa
    13321 acggaataat tgcagacggc gctatacgat ccggtaagac ggtaagtatg gcgcttagct
    13381 atattctgtg ggccatgagt acctacagcg gcatgaattt tgccatgtgc ggtaagacga
    13441 tcagctcctt tcgccggaac gtgctttctt ttctgcctgc aatgctgcaa agtcgtgggt
    13501 atcaggtgaa atacagccgc agcgacaatg tgcttgtggt aacacggggt aatacggaaa
    13561 acgcatttta cattttcggg ggcaaggacg aaagcagcca ggatctgatc cagggtatga
    13621 ctttggcagg tgtgtttttc gatgaggtgg ctttaatgcc ccagtccttt gtgcagcagg
    13681 ccaccgcccg gtgctctgtc agtggtgcaa aattctggtt caactgtaac ccggataacc
    13741 cacaccactg gttttatgaa gaatggatcc tgccggagaa gcggcaagaa aagcgaatac
    13801 tctacctcca ctttacgatg gacgacaatt tgtccttaac agaggaggtc aaagcccggt
    13861 acagaacgat gtatgcgggc gttttttatg cccggtacat tctgggcgaa tggaaagtgg
    13921 cagagggcct gatctacgat atgtttgacg aaaggcggca ctgtattccg ctgccgccgg
    13981 ataacgaact gcaaggttct gcctatatca gtgtggacta cggtacgcta aaccctacgg
    14041 tgttcctgat gtggcgcaaa taccatggca aatggctatg caccaaggaa tattactatt
    14101 ccgggcgaga gaaccataaa caaagaacgg acgcagagta tgcggacgag atgatggcct
    14161 ttatcggcga tacgccgtat acctgcgtag tggttgaccc ttcggcggcc tctttcatta
    14221 cagaactgca aaggcggggg ctcaaggtat taaaggcgga taacgcggtg ctggatggaa
    14281 tccgtaccgt atgtacgcta ttgcagcggg cagatctgct gttcagtaag gactgcaccc
    14341 gtaccattgc agaattttac gcctaccgtt ggtacgacaa agcggcggag gcgggccggg
    14401 acgaaccggt caaacaggac gaccacgcta tggacgctat gcgttacttt gtaagcacgg
    14461 cgctggggcg gatcgtaaca aggaggaaat aggatgatac tttacatgaa ccggcgggat
    14521 gtgccgaacc tggaccgggg cgagttgcct tctgcggtga tcgattatgt gatcggtaaa
    14581 gcaaataaat atgaaagacg gtgtcgcgcc ctatatggtc ggtatatcgg tgttccacag
    14641 cttcaccgtg gagatgaaga ggatgatgtg cgggcggagg ccaactatgc caagtatatc
    14701 gtagatatta ttcgcggcta cttcctaagt gagccggtaa agtacgattg caacgaccgg
    14761 gacaagaaag acagtcaggc gcagctttcc ctggtgtcta cggttgaggc caagctggat
    14821 cggcaaaacg gcaccctggt tcgccacaac gctgtggatg aggacaaaga cggtctttgc
    14881 gatttgtgcg gaaagaagat tgacatttcc gccgttatgg cggcctacca tagtcagaat
    14941 attgctaccg tagatcaacg aaacggaaag gccatgggta tatatggcga aagctgtgag
    15001 ctgctatatg ccagcacaga ggaacagcca cgcccgcgat ccgcagtgta tgcgccggat
    15061 cagatcgtgc tggtgcaaga tgatactgta gagcacaagg atctgtttgc gctgtggttt
    15121 gagcagcggg aacgcacaga tcgcagccgg tactatgcgg taacagtcta tacggctacc
    15181 cagtatcagc agtacgaaag cacctcgctg gataaagaaa attatgtgta caacccggtg
    15241 ggtgcaccgg tgccacactt ctttgatgag gtgccggtgg tgtgttatga gaacaacgag
    15301 gagagacaag gcgactttga gcaggtggcc aacctgatag acgcccgcaa tgagctgctg
    15361 tccgatcgtc tgacagacaa gcgcaagttt gtcaattcta ttttagctgc ttatggtgcg
    15421 gtattgccgc cggagacgat ggcagccgca aagcaggatc actttgtaga tggtattcca
    15481 caggacgccc ggttggaata tgtgcaaaag acctttgatg agaacgcatt aaaggtgctg
    15541 gacgatacct tggtatcgga tattcacaag atgaccctaa ccccggatat gacagaccag
    15601 gcctttgccg gtaatgccag cggcgtggcg ttaaagctca agctgcttgc cctgcacctg
    15661 ctggtaaaaa gcaagatgag cgccatggag gcggggctga aaaagcgctg gaccttatac
    15721 aacaactggc tggcccataa cggtatagac ccggtgtccg tagatgatgt ggatatggtg
    15781 tttactgtgg cgctgcccat tgatgaggcg cagattgtct ctatggtgtg caccttgaag
    15841 aatgccgggc tggtggacga tcagacgctg ctgtccctgc tatggttcgt taaggacccg
    15901 gcggaagctg tggagaacat gaagcagcaa aagcaggaga accagcagca gtatatggac
    15961 agctttgccc caaagacaga ggacaaggac gaggaccaga ccgaggacga agagaaagac
    16021 acggcaggcc ggcagaaaga cgaagaaaag gacgcttaat ctatgaaggc agcagagtat
    16081 tggaaaaggc gaacggttga cctggagcac ctgctgcaag tgcgcaccac cgctacaatg
    16141 gtggaggtca accgtatgta cgcacagggt gtagagcagc tcaacgagca aattgagcgt
    16201 attctccgcc ggtatgttaa aaacggtcag atcagccagg cttatgcctt gcagctactg
    16261 agcgcaggcc aaaccgcaga ggagcgccag cgcctgttgg aacagctgca acacaccaag
    16321 gaaccacagg cacggcggga gttgatcgct atgctggacg ctcctgcgta tgcggaccgt
    16381 atcagccgtt tgcaggcttt acagaacgct attcgtgcgg aagccgtagc catgggcgtg
    16441 cgggaggaac ggctggcgaa agcgcgactg acagatacac tcaaacaagc atactaccgc
    16501 actatattta acgaccaaaa gcgtaatggt ctatatgact ttcgcttgat cagtgaccgc
    16561 cgtgtacagg ccgcacttac ccataagtgg agtggcaaaa actattccga tcgtgtgtgg
    16621 aagaacaacg ccgccttttg caagcgcttg cagcgcacga ttgaggtggg ttgtatgacg
    16681 ggtatgaccc tgcacgatat ggaggagcgg ctgctggagg actgcatagg tgcagacagc
    16741 gacagcgggc aacgctattg tgccagccgc ctgatccgta ccgaggtcaa tcacttctcc
    16801 aatcagggct ttttagaggg ctataaagca gcgggcatta tccggtatcg gtttatggcc
    16861 actctggatt tgcgcacctc cgccatctgc cgtcagctgg atggcaagac ctttttggtg
    16921 gaagaggcaa aagcaggcga gaacctgccg cctatgcacc ctttctgccg cagtattact
    16981 gtgccggtgg tgagtaaccg ccccggcacc cgctgggcca gggatccggt aactggcaag
    17041 tctatgactg taccggcgga tatgacttac gcccagtggt atgagaagta tgtggagaaa
    17101 aacggcggcg ttattcgtgg cgcaaacggc gtagataaac cggcggtgga ggaacaggcg
    17161 gaagctgtat atcttggcca aatcaatccg cagtctgagc aggaacgcaa tgcctatgtg
    17221 gatcggttta ttacacagta cgagcgtgcc gacgaggagc acatgctggt cattgaccgc
    17281 accggcaaag tgtattccgt taccagtcac cagccggatt atatcgactt aaccggcgtt
    17341 gacatttcca tgaaaggcag ttacaatata cataatcacc cggcggatca aacgcagttt
    17401 tcattcagtg atgaggcgga tgttcccagt atgattgccg atggcaccag cgtgatggaa
    17461 gcctttgacc ataaataccg ctaccgcctg gaacagatgg acggtgtgac gctggaagag
    17521 tgggaagaag caaatgcgca agcaaaagat aacgcctatt caattatgat tgatcgcggt
    17581 atgggatttt cagattttgc tgaaaacgcg ttgcatattc aaatagagga agcttgtcgt
    17641 atcttaaata gaggagtgta catgcgatgg aaaaggtaga cctttacgaa gctcgaaagg
    17701 ctgaattgtt gaaacttggc cgaaaaagca gaattcgagg aaaagcaatt actgaagcat
    17761 ggttggcggc gcaccccgga atatccaggg gcgagtgcaa cacaccggaa atgcgagctc
    17821 tgcgagaaga aatcagacag gagtatggac agatattgga aaaatatgaa aggctattca
    17881 aagaacaaaa aaagcaataa ataacccaaa gtgagcagag ctgctatgca gccctgctct
    17941 ttttataccc atttacaggc aatgcctgtg ggaatatatc atttaacgaa ccggcagcgt
    18001 acggtttggg aaaggagtca gcaatgacaa aacacaatgc cgagatggaa agcagcagag
    18061 aacagagccg ggtgtgcgca cgcctgcctc tgaacctcca gctgtttgcc gaagataccg
    18121 gcgaaaatgg agcagacacc aacgcagagg gggcagcggg cgacaccgac gccaactccg
    18181 atgggggcaa caccactccg acctttgacg aactgctgaa agacaaaaaa ttccaaagtg
    18241 aatttgacag cagggtcagc aaggcgcttg ccacggccag agccaagtgg gaagaaagcg
    18301 ccaaagagca ggcggacgaa gccaaaaaac tatccagtat gaacaaagag gagcgagagc
    18361 ggtataacct ggccaaggat cgccaggcat ttgaacagga aaaggcagcc tttgccaaga
    18421 agcagctgga aacggctgtt gcggctgagc tgctccagcg taagctgcct gtgcagtttg
    18481 ccgcaatcct gaccgggaat gacgccactg cctcgcaaaa gaacctggag atttttgacg
    18541 ccgcatttca agaggcagta caggccgcca caaccgccaa cctgcggggc aaggacttgc
    18601 cgccggcagg taaggaagca gcgggcgaca atgtaccgcc cacagacttc cgcgcctatg
    18661 aggcgtggag aaaacagaac ggctaatagg aggaataaga aatgccgaat acgattttaa
    18721 cacccaatgt cattgccaat gaggcactga tggtactgaa aaacaacctg gtgatggcta
    18781 acctggtcca ccgggactat gagaacgaat ttgtgaaggt tggcgacacg gttaccgccc
    18841 gccgccccag caagtttgcg gccaagaact ttactggcgc agtggatccc caggagctga
    18901 acgaaggcgg cgtgcctgta aagatggatc gtctgcgtga tgtgaccgta cagatcacct
    18961 ctaaggagat gagcctggac ctgcgggact tctctgcaca ggtcattgaa ccggctatga
    19021 cggccattgc caacgcagtg gacgcagatg tgctggccac cgccgtagag ggcgcagatc
    19081 gcaccgtgac cgcttccggc gaggacgcag caaagcccat taaggatatt gccaaggtgg
    19141 gcagcctgct ggactttgcc ggtgtgccgg tgcaaaaccg ccgcctggta ctgaacccct
    19201 ctcacaaggt gctctatgca atggacgata atatgtccaa ggtatcctat gccggcgacg
    19261 gcaccgcctt gcgtgaggca gagctgggca aggtgtacac catggatacc tatatgagcc
    19321 agaatgcacc gtatcccttc ggttatttgg ataatgccat aggcactgcc aagtccttta
    19381 aggtcagcgg tactgcaggt gccagcacgg tggcgctgtc ttctgtgact gccgcctctg
    19441 cgaccgtgaa aaagggcgac tgctttattg tggacggcta tgtgtatcac tttgcagcag
    19501 acgcaacggc ctccagcggt gcgatcgcca gcgtagctat tgaccagccg ctccatgccg
    19561 cgctgaccaa caaagacgcc acggtgattt ctgcacccac ttccgtaggg ttccaccgca
    19621 acggcgtggc actggtgacc cgtcctatgg atctgccgat gggtaacaag aacgcctatg
    19681 tggcttctgc ggacggcctg ggtgtgcgtg tggtctttga ctacgacagc acccacaaga
    19741 tcgacaccgt atcctttgat attctgtacg gcgtgaccac gctggacaag aatatgatcg
    19801 tcaaggtgca gggctaagcc cggggaggta caaatggaaa aggtaaccgt tgtacagggc
    19861 aagacccaag tggtcattga tcggagttgt ctgccggctt atttgaatgc cggttggcag
    19921 ctgcaagaaa aagaggatac aaaaaagggc gccaaataag gcgccttttc ttatggggtg
    19981 atatgttttg actgatgaga tgaaaagtaa ggccctgcgg ctgctgcggg ccgctgccgg
    20041 gcgatatgac aagatatgcg agacctggta cgcacacgcc ggtgaagagc tggatttaca
    20101 gctgtttttg gatatggcag aggacgattg cctgacctat ttgggcacgc aagagctgcc
    20161 gccggtggta acggccacca cactggccaa actggctttt gtgcacctga actgctttat
    20221 acaggatcgg gattacggtg taaagagtgc gtcctataca gagggcagcg tatctatgag
    20281 cgagacctat accacccctg cggagcagga gacagccatt gccgacctgc tccagccgta
    20341 caacagatac agggaggtgc acaccggtga aagcaaaaac gcctaagtcg tggactgtaa
    20401 aatcaaggat tttttccgca gtaacacaaa gagacagtac ctacgacttt gagcagagca
    20461 catacagtgc tacacctgcc gttttgtatt tgtgctggca gccggtatct gcttctgccc
    20521 ctattgagga gcgggggcgg gtgctgtctg ccgggtatca agccgtgttg tatgaccccg
    20581 tgggcgtgcg gcccggcgac ctggtacagg cggatggtat tggttggctg gaggtggaga
    20641 ccgtacagca gttcctgcat tatcggttgt tgacagcgaa tgccacagag aggagagcac
    20701 ccggtggaaa caaacattga gattgaaaag ctgagtgcct atgccaagac gctgcaacgc
    20761 accgcagatc atctgctgga caacttggag cggcagatgt tgcaggacgc agaggatatg
    20821 gccggccgtc agcgcagcaa ctgcccggag gacaccggac tgctgcggga gtccatcgcc
    20881 gccttttgcg agcgtgacgg tgatcaggtg accgcaggca gccgtaccaa tatgcagtat
    20941 gcggcctatg tggaattcgg aaccgggcct gtgggtgacg aaaagggtac accgttggac
    21001 agtgagctgg gtattgtgcg caagcacgag ccttggactg cgtatatacc aggttacggt
    21061 tttcgcagac taaaaggtcg cttgccggcg ctctttatgt ataacggcat gcaggaaatg
    21121 cagtcggtga ttgcagagca ttatggtacg gctatacagg aggcgatcaa gtgaaaaact
    21181 accgtgcagt gatccgggat accttaaaat ccgtacagtc ggacattccc tatgacatta
    21241 agatggcatt tccggagagc aaaccggcag gtaacctgat cacattttat gagatcacca
    21301 atacaggcac ggaactggcg tgcgtagatg tgatcgccta tcaggtggat ctgtggttta
    21361 tgaccttgcc ggacctgttg gaattgacgg aaaaggtaga cgaggctttg acctcgctgg
    21421 gcctgatccg acaatttgcg tcctcggacg cactgttaca tgaccccagc ggttatttgc
    21481 gcaaatcatt gcgttacggc cgtcgggttg atacaagaac caatcgactg atagattaag
    21541 gaggatttta tatgaacgaa acaaagccgg aacgcggtct tgcgtccaaa ggcattgagg
    21601 tatatcccaa ctataccggc cccacagcca agtgcctgaa ctacgccacc caaatcggcg
    21661 atctgaccaa gggcgaacgg gaacaactgg acgccacttg ctatgacgat gatgtggaac
    21721 acagcattac cggtattcgc aagaaagcag acgcctttga ggtgactttt ctgtacaacg
    21781 caaaggacgc cacatcggat tatcgggtgc tggcagtttt ggaggacgcc ggtgtgtccg
    21841 tacccattat ggttaagctg ccggacggca ccaagtttaa caactctggt gtgcccagcc
    21901 tgaagattaa gggacctggc gtaaacagcc tgatggaggc tactgtctct tacaagctgg
    21961 acggcgactg gagcagagag tttcccgccg cgtaaatcga ctattcggga ggcgggcgac
    22021 tgcctcccca ctttttagga ggaaatgaca atgaacgaac cccatattgt aaccagaaca
    22081 tacgatttgc agctgaatgg cggcaagact gtgcacctgc gtttgactgt agctgctcag
    22141 ctgcgactga aaaataaatt caacgaggac gccctggatg tgatcctcag cgcttccagt
    22201 gatccggagc ggctcctggc tgtactggat gaggccctgc attttaacga tgaccccaac
    22261 ggcgatctga ccggtgaggc gttgtatgac gcgctggtgg acagcggcgt cagcggtatg
    22321 gacgcattct ccgacattct cttcaagctg gcccatgtat ccggtctgtt gagtgacacc
    22381 caggcggaaa agctgtcctc cggtattggc aaaatgctca atgctgcttt tgatggcatg
    22441 gagcagacgg cagaaagcga ggaacagccc gcttcctttc cagggtaagt attgcacctt
    22501 ggaggatatg attttagaag ccaatgcttg cggccttgct ttttcggtca ttcttgcaat
    22561 gacttacggt gaattaaagc gatatatcct gttccatcgt gaccgggagc gcatacagta
    22621 tcaaaatctg tcacaaatag cttatatcca ggccggtgtg atcgcttcta ttgttgccgg
    22681 tgaagatata ggccctgtgt atgaatgctt cccctattgg actgaggagg atatattgga
    22741 cattcaggcg gctaagacac tggcttattt caaccagttg taattagatc agaaggtgag
    22801 gtgaaaaagt ggatcaagaa ttggtaaccc gatttacggc agacatcagc gagtataaaa
    22861 agagcattac aacgctccag ggcgagttga aacagttgtc cggtgtgacc ggtcaagtgc
    22921 gtgcggcgac cgcccaagcg atgaattccg cttatgaaga tactcgcaag ctgggtaaac
    22981 aggtggaaag cctggtaaag acacaagagc gcaatgtgca agcggctaca gcgagcagcg
    23041 tcaagattac ggattactcc aacaaggtgg agcaattaca ggggaagctg aaatcgcaga
    23101 acaaagaata tgcctccctg gcaggccagt taacggcggt gacctcaaaa tatcgagagc
    23161 agcaggcttt tttgaacgat tacaaagatg gaattgccgg tgtcaacaaa cagcatgagg
    23221 aattggctgg gttgattcgc accacaagta gaatatcgac ccgttatatg acattggagg
    23281 aaattgaaca gcacagggcc ggattgcaac gcatgaaaaa cgacctggag gtcttcaatg
    23341 acgaactccg ggatgtaggg ctgaatcccg ataatttgaa aacggataca ctcgataaac
    23401 tcaaagcaga aattcaaagt gtttccgcac aaatgaacca gcaaaaaaat gctatggcgc
    23461 agaccacggc tcaaatcaat aaagccaacg gcagcctggc gattgagacc acgcggtata
    23521 aatccctacg cagtaccata aagcagaacg gtgaagcgct gactgaaatg ggcaataagc
    23581 ttgacaacgc tctgcaagag gaagccttcc caccggttga aagcagaatg accaagttca
    23641 aaaacaaggt taaaagtctc ggcagcgcgt ttgcaaccgt cggcagcaag acgggtgctg
    23701 tattcggggc tatcggtagg gcaacaggtt ccgtattcgg taaaatcggg tccgcagcgg
    23761 gcgccgcttt cggcaaggtg catagtcacc tgaaaaatat gcgtgcttct tccggtacgg
    23821 ccagtaagtc tctgctgaat gtggtcaagt ctatccgccg cataggcgtg gtatcgctgg
    23881 ggttgaaagt gtgtaaaaac attttcggtg agctgcgctc ggtaatcacc ggttatttaa
    23941 gtcagaatga ggccctgaat aaccgtgtgg aagccttaaa aaatgccttt gcaaaagctt
    24001 tggcaccggc catcaatgtg gttgtggggc tgtttgaaaa gctcatgccc tatgccatga
    24061 gtgtggctaa tgccatcagc ggcttgcttt cttctgtggg gatcgcttcg caagtaaatg
    24121 ccacagccac cgctgtgggc aagaccacaa aagagacgaa aaagctgtct caagcgcaga
    24181 aagaactgta cggatttgac caaatcacta aggttagtga tgatcagcaa gacagtagtt
    24241 cgtccggtgc gtctacagcc aatacgccgg cagcgtccga ccagttctcc gcttatttgg
    24301 agaaaattaa gaacctgtgg aaaagcggcg actttgaggg cattggcgag caggttgcgg
    24361 cctcctgcaa taaagtaatc gacaagatca agaacctgga ctgggacggc atacggaaaa
    24421 aggtcaatga tgcagtcagc ggcattgcca atagcctgaa cggctttgta caggactttg
    24481 actgggcagg tgtgggtgag atcgtgggac agggcgtgaa tacgatattc agcgcactgg
    24541 acacattcct gaccaccttt aagttcgacc agttgggtgc cgggcttgca agcaacataa
    24601 acggcttggt gagcactatt gagtggggcc aagtggccaa gactatttcg gatgccatca
    24661 gtggtgtgtt caaggccatt tccggtttct tggaaaacct ggactggcga gggctggcta
    24721 cggcgctgga gaattttata gccggtattg actttggggg tatggctaaa tctctgtttg
    24781 aggcgctggg cgccgccctg ggtggtattt ccgcattcct cggcaaactg attatggacg
    24841 ccatctccag tgtgcagacc tattttggag gaaagatcaa agacgccggc ggcaatgtgg
    24901 cccagggcat ttgggacggc atcattgacg gcattggaga tgcatggaag tgggttaagg
    24961 aacacatttt ccaaccgttt atcaatggtt tccaaaaagc gtttgagatc aaatcgccgt
    25021 ctaaggttat gaaaaagcag ggcggcttta tttcccaagg tctgtttgac ggtatcggcg
    25081 atctgtggaa aaaggtcagc caaaaattca aaggatttaa ggacggcgtt gttaatttct
    25141 ttaccgggaa aaatggcgtt gtatcaaaag tcaccggcct tggcggtaag atcgtgaccg
    25201 gtttaaagaa cggcctgaag aatttgaaag ccacctttac caatgcgttc aaaggcccct
    25261 taaacggtgt gatcaaactg gtcaacaata tggttggcaa gatcaatgac aagctgctga
    25321 ttagcgttgg cagcacactg tctaatgtgc ttagcgccct gggcgtgagc gtgaccaacg
    25381 gccagtacca gttgttttct atacccacta tcccagagct ggaaaagggc ggcgtgctga
    25441 aaaaaggcca ggtcggtctg ctggaaggta aaggcgccga ggctgttgtg cctttggagc
    25501 gaaacaccca gtggatcagc aaggtagccg caatgatggt gcaaatgctg ggtagcagcg
    25561 ggcaggcggt caatgtaacg atcccagtat atgtgggcgg taagcattta agcacggtgg
    25621 tgctggacga tgtgaaccaa acagaaaaga aaggccgtga cccggttacg gccacagcgt
    25681 aaggagggac ggtatgccac tatatattga cggcacaaaa atgccaaacc catcattcaa
    25741 tgccatatcc tgttcagatg aaaaggtgtg gtcctctaac acgggccgct ccaagtcggc
    25801 ttatatgaac ggcagtatcg ttcaggttaa aaaaacaagg cagttgtcct ttccgccctt
    25861 gacccgggcg gaattggaca agctaaacgg cgtgatcaac aatgcgagta agccctggca
    25921 ttctattaaa ctggaggata cttccgggaa tacggtgttt tcgttcaact gctactttgg
    25981 tacgcccagt tggacagcct attccggtgc cagggattgc cggtatttca tcaactacaa
    26041 agtagatgcc atcgagcgct aaaggagtat tttatgtaca agacaagcac agcttttaac
    26101 caggccatca aaaacgggga acggatctat gtgaaggtta aatgtggcaa tttcattttt
    26161 ggctacaacg atgagacgga tcctacaagc ccaaatgagc aaaataacat tatggagctg
    26221 aatattgacc gcagtatcag ccatgacgat tacgcgctgg caaagtccta cgcttgtggg
    26281 tgtaactgcg ttctgtgggc tgtgcccgcc ggtgccgtgc ttcgcgggca gaaaaccgtg
    26341 gtgtactttg gctgtatggt caacggtgca gtggagtggg tgccaatggg cgtgttttat
    26401 ccggaaaagg tcactcggtc cggcgaatgt accactttgg aaatgtacga ccacatgtat
    26461 gatctttcta tgccgtattc tgccgccatc agcggtcagc agaccccttt gacaatctta
    26521 aaagacctgg cacgccaggg taactttgag ttggctgccg gcgtggagag caaggtctcc
    26581 ggctttggca cggtagatgt ttctttgctc tgcggtacgg aaacagacga ggacggcaag
    26641 cagcaggtca ctgcctataa tgtgaatgat gccatcggtt atgtggccgg attctgcggc
    26701 tgtgctgccg tctttgaccg agagggcaag ttgcgagtag atactttcgc ccaggtatat
    26761 gatggtacgg cagaatacac ggtgacagac gacacagtta cagaggtctc tctggcagag
    26821 acggacaaaa cctacctggg gatcagttgc aacaatggga ataagaatat tcttgcacca
    26881 gatagtctgt cggtcaacag cgaggtgctg tatttcgaca atccgctgat caccatccag
    26941 gcccaagcgg aaaaagtatt tggtgctgta tctgatatga tctacataga tgatggcgac
    27001 cagggtgaga ctgtatttga cctgggcata cagtaccgac cgggaagtat gacattgctc
    27061 acggccaatc cggcgttgga tagtttcgat gtgatcactt accgggacga taccggcgat
    27121 caccatatcc ccttgatggg tgtggagtat gattatgatg gctccgtcac tatggatgtg
    27181 gccgcccatg cccgttcaga acaggagggc agttctgccg gaagcattct atcccgcatg
    27241 atctctaagg ctatgcagca ggtcacagcg ccgttggcgc agcgcattca ggacgccacg
    27301 gattctatca cgaacgcagt tggtggttac gctgctttga tcgaccggga cggcgatggt
    27361 gtgtcagacg cgctttatat cggagagtac ccggcagcgg agggcaagac caaaggacgc
    27421 tgcctgctgc tgaataagaa cggcatggct gtttctacca ccggactgca aggccccttt
    27481 aaggactttg cggtgtacta caataaaaaa accaaccagt attacctgaa tgctacggac
    27541 atttcagccg gtagactctc tggtattgag atccttgcgg ataaaggcac gatcgccggg
    27601 tggaacatca ccgaccgaga actgtatgcg gatttgggta gttatcgtgc atacattcaa
    27661 aagccaacta ccaaaggctc ttgggtgttt tctgcacaaa aaaagaacag caacggttca
    27721 tatactggta catggtatgt aacgatgggc ggcgatatgg tatgcaatgg ttcggtagat
    27781 gtaagcgggg ccctatcggt ggaagggaaa accaaatttg atgccgatgt acaattctac
    27841 aaaaaaatat atgatcttgc cggatatgaa atcattaatg ctgcatctgg tggtaacagc
    27901 cttgtaattg gatacggtca gtatgagcac ggagccaaaa catatttaga aggcggagat
    27961 atttgcttaa gaatgcagca gaatggcaac ttgtgtatac aagcgggatc gaaagattcg
    28021 gttgaaacca gatttgtact gtctaaagtg agttggacgc ttagcggaag cactgcgtac
    28081 cgtgatacga ttgaatcaaa aggcgggttt gtgcttagtg cgaatggtgg cgataatgtt
    28141 ttataccttg tcgggaagag tatatggatt gataacgcca cgacaatcag aggcaaactg
    28201 acggtacaag acgatattag actgagtttt aaatcttcaa gcggaaccat tccactggtt
    28261 gtaaacacaa gcggcgttat tacaaccgca aactcatcaa aacgatacaa agagaatatc
    28321 aaaccggtag aagacgctgt gctggatcca aacggtcttt acgatgtaca ggtgtgccag
    28381 tacaattaca agccagaata caaggacaac gaattggtca gcgggacgca gatcggcgtt
    28441 attgcagagg atctggacaa gcattacccc aacgcagtga tctatgacag tgaagggaga
    28501 cctgaaagct ggcaagatcg tatcatgata ccggcaatgc ttaagttgat ccaagatcaa
    28561 aagaagcaac tggacgcttt gcaggcagaa gtggacgcgc tgaaagcaaa attgcaataa
    28621 acagcaaagc ggctgctccg cactggaaca gccgctttag agttattagt caatatatat
    28681 tcttggagtg gatttatcgc cctttttgaa atagaaatgc ctgccgcttt catcgacata
    28741 tatttcttct aacggatcgt ctcgagaaga agctgtgtcc cagtaatatc catcgtcaga
    28801 aggtatggga tcaaagtgcg cgtcagcagg acgcttcggc accgttgatt cggttgtttc
    28861 tcttattgcg gctggggcta ctgtgccatt cctttcggtg cgatacacta cttgcggttg
    28921 cgtggtagta tgcttcttct ttttcttctt agtggttgtg ggctttgtag ttgttgtggt
    28981 tgcggtcgcc tctgtggctg ccggttctgt agtggtctct gtgggctgtg tagtaacacc
    29041 agccagtgca ctggatacag cgtgatctac cagactggct gtctcctgat catgcactcg
    29101 atcatagtgc acccacacac cgataccgac ccccaccgcc attacaacgg tcacaacaag
    29161 gatccacact ttggccttag acttcatctc catctctcct ttcactcccc accataccac
    29221 acttccccgc agattgcaag aaaacaggag gtgattccca tgtaaaatac aaattgcagt
    29281 caactgcaaa cggcggctta ggcacgctgt ttttttatgt caaaaaggag gattttatgc
    29341 agacattaaa tattaaggtt acccagcagg cggtgatctt acaaaacaaa gacccggtga
    29401 cagctgagaa tgtcaatcag atccgctgtg tggtagagct ggatccggca tacgccgatc
    29461 tggtcgtgcg ggtgtgcatg aatggccagt ttgccactgt ggtggatgga cagtgtttcg
    29521 ccccgccgct gcaagaggga atgtgccgcc tgggcgttta cggctatgct atggacggtg
    29581 agcagttggt gcagcgtata agcccggagc catgcgtgtt ttatgtgcgc ccaggttctt
    29641 atgacgcggc ggctgtggag gcagacgcgc ctgatccaac ggagttggag tcttattacg
    29701 ccaaggtgca ggctctgctc aaggatattg gtaagggtgt gaatggcacc acttatacgc
    29761 ccagtgtgtc cgcagcgggg gagatcagct ggatcaatga cggcgggaag gacaacccgg
    29821 aaccggtgaa cattaaaggc ccaaagggtg acacgggtcc ccagggcgct cctggtaaag
    29881 atggagagcg aggaccgcag ggcgaaccgg gaaaagatgg tgcagcgggc ccacagggtt
    29941 cccaagggga gccgggcgca gagggcccgc aaggcccaca aggtgagcaa ggcccccagg
    30001 gcgaacaagg accaaaaggt gatcccggtc ctgcaggcgc tgatggcaag gactatgtgc
    30061 tgacggacac ggacaaaacc gacattgccg ccaaggtgga gatcccggat agctctgtga
    30121 ctacgaacaa gctggcggac ggtgccgtta ccggcgataa gatcgagtcc ctgtctgtgg
    30181 agggcaagca tattaagccg cgtacaataa ccggcatgcg gctggctcta aaaacggtca
    30241 cagagaacct gttaagtgat gagttgcaag ccaaacttac cagctgggtg ggcactctgg
    30301 cacaagcgtc aggcgatgcg gtcaccttac acgaatggtg gaacatctct gagttctgcc
    30361 cctatgtgct gaatgtggat tatgacacac atggcaccat tacattgcac gctgacgatg
    30421 ccaaaagcgg cgatcatgcc ttagtcctgc gcagtggggc gctggtgtct ttctttgaag
    30481 aagatggcgt ggagtgtgcc acagtcacac aatctgattt tggcctggcc gtcttacgca
    30541 gagcgacaga cggcagcggg acggtcaccc tgctgactgc ggataaaacc ggttctgctg
    30601 agacctggga gcctgtgttt tccaagacat ttgacgccga tacaacggac aagcaaaact
    30661 ggattttgtc taagccgtgc agaaaaatta agttgcgcat ggttagcgtt ggaactacta
    30721 ccaatagtag tgccggagac caaactgtat atttgaattc gtacacatct gagacttaca
    30781 tacccaatgc gtttcgtttc gatgttgcaa aagataaggg aagcttcgtt gttgcagagg
    30841 ttgaattgac tgctgacatg gtgcgtgtaa tgcaaaacaa atcagataag tcaagtggct
    30901 tcaacccagc tgatgtcatg gaaaaaggct gtatatggct tagcaacaag gttaatttca
    30961 acatattcaa ggatgtagag gctcacggtg cgattaagtc gttaggtttc ccaaccaatg
    31021 gacgaacaat tggcgcaggc acgcaagttg aaatattggg ggtggcaaaa tgaatgtgga
    31081 gacagaaagc cgcattgcgt ttttgaagtc cgagctggcg gagacggatt acctctgtct
    31141 gaagtacacg gacggtgcgc tgtccgaaga tgaatatgcg ccgatccgcc ggcagcgggc
    31201 tgcgtaccgt gcggagatta acgccctgca agggggtgag accgatgtat agtgcattcg
    31261 ttacggccgc cctaactgct gccgtgtcca cggtggtagg cagcgctgtg tccgctgtga
    31321 tcgcttccct gatcgcaagg aggaaaagca aaaaagcaat tgacgaagtc accacagccc
    31381 ggtatattgc cattgaaaat ggcctgcaat ccattttgcg tgccgagatc atacggcagc
    31441 acgacaagca taccgagcgg cactactgcc ccctctatgc aaaagaagcc atggtcaagg
    31501 tgtacgacgc ctatcatgcc ctgggcggca atggtatgat gaccaaattt tataatgaaa
    31561 ttatcgcgct cccggaggag ccacaacaaa aggaggacta aaaaatgaaa gtaaccgcag
    31621 gaaccattgc aagaaccgcc gttctggcgg tctctctgct gaatgtattg ctcaatgcct
    31681 ttggcaagaa ccccttgccc ttttctgacg atgaagtcta caccgccgtg tcaacggtgg
    31741 tggcagtagc ggcttccatg gctgcctggt ggaagaacaa cagctttacc aaggctgcac
    31801 taaaggcgga cgaaaccctt gcgctggagc gcatggagac ggcggaaagt gaggcggtca
    31861 gtcatgagta agctgtacta ttgtcgacag accacggaaa aatgcaagtc aatccgttat
    31921 cccagcaaat cccaccccta taagtacgga accggcggct gtatctacac cagtggctgt
    31981 ggggtgtgcg caagccttat ggtcttacac aacttcggat ttacaagttt agacacggta
    32041 gcttggacac agaagtgcct actgatgggc gcacggtccg cagacggcac agatatggac
    32101 aaggtggctg catacctgga aaagcactac tccattgtga gcaagcgggt caaaacggca
    32161 accgagctga aaaagcacct gaaaagcggg ggcaaagcca ttgtgtgcgt atccggtggc
    32221 ggcaagcaac tgttctccaa tggcggccat tatgtatatg taggtggcct ggacaaggcc
    32281 ggtaacctga tcgtgctgga cccgtactgg tatgatggca agttcaccct gaccgcaaac
    32341 cgccggaagt acactaaggt caagaacgcc agggaagtgt atgtacagcc tgccgccctt
    32401 gcttccgata ttagcggcat ttggctgttc acgaacgcca aaggcggcaa gacggtgtac
    32461 gcagaaggcg atgtcaatta caaaaaggca acatccaagg caccgacggt taagcctggt
    32521 acatacacca ccaccgcagt gcgtgggatc tacaaaggtg caggtgctgc caccggccgc
    32581 aaaaaggtta aagacctgac ggccgacggc cggcgacacg ctacaagcag taagtcgaaa
    32641 gcagacgcta tgtttcggac aggcaccacc atcaccgtgc tggagaccaa actgctcagc
    32701 accggcaacc tgtgggcacg ctgcccctcc ggctggctgt gtatctggga aaaggatatt
    32761 gaccgtaaat tcatcaagta aagtaaaaag cccaccggat aacggtgggc tttttcatat
    32821 ctgatttttt tacttaattt tagtgaaggg tattgacaat tattatctcc ttgtagtata
    32881 acgaaaaaca aaggaggaat gaaaaatgat tgtggaagat accaaggatt tggttgaaac
    32941 tgcggactat gtgatcatcg aagctgtttt agtggatgat ggactgcgtt acaaacaact
    33001 ttctgttggc attaaagcca aaaatggtga cattatccgc ataattccaa tatcgacgat
    33061 gctgatgtaa aaaaaggccg ggtagttcag taactgcccg gctttttcta tacctcgcat
    33121 taccaagtac tgcaataagt actgcaacgc caaaagtttt ttattttctc tcatttttta
    33181 cacaagcgga aatttggctt aactaagcca aaaatggaaa cagaaagaaa taaaggacgg
    33241 ctgaaaaagc cgtccttttt ggtcgaggtg acaagatttg aacttgcgac ccccacgtcc
    33301 cgaacgtggt gctctaccaa actgagccac acctcgattt attgctacaa taggataaca
    33361 caaaatgcgc gcggt
//
LOCUS       ZellerG_2014__CCIS22958137ST-20-0_NODE_40_length_181493_cov_7.91373       34903 bp    DNA     linear   UNA 01-JUL-2020
DEFINITION  ZellerG_2014__CCIS22958137ST-20-0_NODE_40_length_181493_cov_7.91373
            .
ACCESSION   geneious|urn:local:
VERSION     geneious|urn:local:.:oj-c422o39:7
KEYWORDS    .
SOURCE      
  ORGANISM  .
FEATURES             Location/Qualifiers
     misc_feature    complement(131..1564)
                     /note="Geneious type: Resolvase"
                     /standard_name="Resolvase"
     misc_feature    complement(1734..2876)
                     /note="Geneious type: NTase_sub_bind"
                     /standard_name="NTase_sub_bind"
     misc_feature    complement(2938..3591)
                     /note="Geneious type: TIGR00498"
                     /standard_name="TIGR00498"
     CDS             complement(3809..4219)
                     /codon_start=1
                     /standard_name="CDS"
     misc_feature    4312..4494
                     /note="Geneious type: HHA"
                     /standard_name="HHA"
     misc_feature    4491..4796
                     /note="Geneious type: OATP"
                     /standard_name="OATP"
     CDS             4789..5025
                     /codon_start=1
                     /standard_name="CDS"
     CDS             5018..5245
                     /codon_start=1
                     /standard_name="CDS"
     misc_feature    5363..5842
                     /note="Geneious type: Sipho_Gp157"
                     /standard_name="Sipho_Gp157"
     misc_feature    5853..6455
                     /note="Geneious type: ERF"
                     /standard_name="ERF"
     misc_feature    6452..6973
                     /note="Geneious type: NinB"
                     /standard_name="NinB"
     misc_feature    7251..7652
                     /note="Geneious type: SSB"
                     /standard_name="SSB"
     misc_feature    7662..8405
                     /note="Geneious type: Methyltransf_4"
                     /standard_name="Methyltransf_4"
     misc_feature    8415..8729
                     /note="Geneious type: TIGR00122"
                     /standard_name="TIGR00122"
     misc_feature    8726..9166
                     /note="Geneious type: RusA"
                     /standard_name="RusA"
     CDS             9854..10093
                     /codon_start=1
                     /standard_name="CDS"
     misc_feature    10166..10360
                     /note="Geneious type: TIGR00576"
                     /standard_name="TIGR00576"
     CDS             10366..10458
                     /codon_start=1
                     /standard_name="CDS"
     misc_feature    10483..10896
                     /note="Geneious type: TIGR02473"
                     /standard_name="TIGR02473"
     misc_feature    11106..11513
                     /note="Geneious type: ECSCR"
                     /standard_name="ECSCR"
     misc_feature    11527..11967
                     /note="Geneious type: Terminase_2"
                     /standard_name="Terminase_2"
     misc_feature    11955..13223
                     /note="Geneious type: TIGR01547"
                     /standard_name="TIGR01547"
     misc_feature    13225..14769
                     /note="Geneious type: Phage_prot_Gp6"
                     /standard_name="Phage_prot_Gp6"
     misc_feature    14773..16395
                     /note="Geneious type: TIGR01641"
                     /standard_name="TIGR01641"
     misc_feature    16383..16622
                     /note="Geneious type: DUF2270"
                     /standard_name="DUF2270"
     misc_feature    16597..17406
                     /note="Geneious type: DUF4355"
                     /standard_name="DUF4355"
     misc_feature    17422..18537
                     /note="Geneious type: P22_CoatProtein"
                     /standard_name="P22_CoatProtein"
     CDS             18554..18679
                     /codon_start=1
                     /standard_name="CDS"
     CDS             18720..19106
                     /codon_start=1
                     /standard_name="CDS"
     CDS             19087..19440
                     /codon_start=1
                     /standard_name="CDS"
     misc_feature    19424..19894
                     /note="Geneious type: TIGR01725"
                     /standard_name="TIGR01725"
     CDS             19891..20259
                     /codon_start=1
                     /standard_name="CDS"
     misc_feature    20272..20715
                     /note="Geneious type: Phage_tail_3"
                     /standard_name="Phage_tail_3"
     CDS             20765..21208
                     /codon_start=1
                     /standard_name="CDS"
     misc_feature    21228..21503
                     /note="Geneious type: ICE2"
                     /standard_name="ICE2"
     misc_feature    21529..24402
                     /note="Geneious type: TIGR02168"
                     /standard_name="TIGR02168"
     CDS             24414..24782
                     /codon_start=1
                     /standard_name="CDS"
     misc_feature    24794..27340
                     /note="Geneious type: Peptidase_S74"
                     /standard_name="Peptidase_S74"
     misc_feature    complement(27386..27913)
                     /note="Geneious type: TIGR04420"
                     /standard_name="TIGR04420"
     misc_feature    complement(28008..28550)
                     /note="Geneious type: HTH_26"
                     /standard_name="HTH_26"
     misc_feature    28684..28893
                     /note="Geneious type: HTH_37"
                     /standard_name="HTH_37"
     misc_feature    29090..29779
                     /note="Geneious type: ANT"
                     /standard_name="ANT"
     misc_feature    30148..31884
                     /note="Geneious type: Collagen"
                     /standard_name="Collagen"
     CDS             31881..32066
                     /codon_start=1
                     /standard_name="CDS"
     misc_feature    32059..32301
                     /note="Geneious type: XhlA"
                     /standard_name="XhlA"
     misc_feature    32298..32564
                     /note="Geneious type: Holin_SPP1"
                     /standard_name="Holin_SPP1"
     misc_feature    32692..33474
                     /note="Geneious type: Peptidase_C39_2"
                     /standard_name="Peptidase_C39_2"
     CDS             33599..33763
                     /codon_start=1
                     /standard_name="CDS"
     misc_feature    33599..33763
                     /note="Geneious type: S1_1_and_10ncbiHomologs"
                     /standard_name="S1_1_and_10ncbiHomologs"
     misc_feature    33842..34333
                     /note="Geneious type: DUF4065"
                     /standard_name="DUF4065"
     CDS             34314..34823
                     /codon_start=1
                     /standard_name="CDS"
ORIGIN      
        1 atcatcagtc agtacggcgg actgtattgc atttagatat agagttaaaa tatggacagt
       61 caataacggt gttaagccaa aaatcgcact tatttttcaa ttcgtggcgg aaaatgcgac
      121 tgaaaatctg tcaaatatag tagaatatct ccagtgtgtt gtccggtttt ttgaatgtga
      181 tgtggtctac aatggagcgc agggcttcgt tcttgacgct ttccgctgta tccggagact
      241 ttatcaaatt gagcacaaaa ctggcttgct ggacgaactg tggcgaaatt tcgccactct
      301 gtgacttcgc gaccttggcc tgctcggctt tgagcgcttc aatcttgttt tgaaatgctc
      361 tttttttgcg gccgtattcc tccagcgtat catacccggc atcgtaggca tcactggccc
      421 gcttgatctt ttcttcttcc ttgcgaatga gcagcgagta gtctaccact tcattttgca
      481 gctgctcctt tggcagcaca ttgaattcca gggtctccag ggacttttca atggcagcaa
      541 tcaccgcagc gttggccttg cgtatggata ggtagtggga taccttgcac ttgccccggg
      601 cgtagttgtg gcattgaacg gcggggtccc tggcggcaat ataggtgagt gtggcaccgc
      661 aggtgtcgca gcgtacaagg cctttcagca tgaacgcaac cggctgctcc ttgcgctgcc
      721 atttgccata ccgtcttttc tgttccatga tcttctcctg tacttgatcg aatgtgtctt
      781 gatctatgat cggctggtgc ttgccgtcca catacataac cttgctgtta tcgcccttgt
      841 accggtctct ggaggctctg ccgtctgtgc tccagcggat tttacccgca tacaccgggt
      901 tcatcagtat gtactccaca aagcggttgt ccggcgggtt gccccgatag gtctttacgc
      961 ccatggcgtc cagctccatg gcaatcttac ggtagccttt gccggacaaa aaagcattga
     1021 agatgtaccg aacggtgggc gcgtcctcgt tgggtgtgaa cactttgttt tggaggtcgt
     1081 agccaaaggc accggcgctc atggcttcgc cacggcttgc cttttccgtc atgccccggg
     1141 tcacttcctg agacaggcgg gtgctgtaat actcgtccat gaattctata atgcgctcga
     1201 tcagcggggc aaagggtgag tcgtctatgg tctcggatat ggagatcacc gacacgccga
     1261 tgcgccgcag catggattta tacacaatgc tttcttcctg gttgcgggca aaccggctga
     1321 atttccatac aagaattgcc tggaatgggt gctccttgct ttttgcaaag gcgatcatat
     1381 cattgaacgc cttgcgcttt ttaacgcttc gcccggagat accatcgtca tagaatacat
     1441 attcatccgg cacgcagtag ccgtttctgc cggcgtactc acgaatgagt ttaagctggc
     1501 tatcagggct gtactcgtct tgccggtcgt cacttacgcg gatatatgcc gctgcatatt
     1561 tcattgtacc actcccatag attgtactta aaaaagggcg caaaaatgcc ctgcttgatt
     1621 tatcggcagg gatgtggtac aatatccaat gttgggtggg ttatgtacta catatcctgc
     1681 ttatcggctc tatcctgttg gcgcagggta gggctttttt attttgttgt gatttactct
     1741 aacttcccgg ccaacgcctg gaattgatgg agatagttgt ctttgatgtc ctcaaagatc
     1801 ttggtggcct ctgcgtcatc gtacaagtgc gtggtcaggt tgcgggcatt caggatctcc
     1861 acccacacca ggtcgttatc cacaaggccg tcagcaaagg cctggcgcat caccggcttg
     1921 gggctgttca cttccgtata gccctgctcc agcagatact cacggcaggt tttccacgcc
     1981 agctcggtgc agaattcaaa gcgctggatc acaccgtcac gcatggtgga attgggtagc
     2041 ttgtcatagt cggcaatggc ctcctccagg cgctgcactg cgtctttgaa tttgtcccgc
     2101 ttttcttcat atttgctcat taaggataca ccgtcctttt ctatgttctg taacagtttg
     2161 gggtctgtgt cccggctgac aaagaccagg tcaaagtcca acagggtggg caggtcctca
     2221 atggcctggg caagctgcgc ctgccgtcct cggtcgtcta taccgtacac cgccaggtca
     2281 atatcgctgc gctgccggtt gtcaccacgc gcccgggagc cgtaaagcac caccttggcc
     2341 gcgccgtact gccggccgat ttttgcaatt tgtttgtaga gctttttcat gctattttcg
     2401 ttaggcatga ccattttgcc aaccttggca gaatggtcat atttgttagg ttctggtgcc
     2461 tttttttctt cccagcccat aagataagcc ggagtagtat gaagcacctt tgcaagcagc
     2521 tcaagaattt cagagggaat cttctttatg ttgttatttt catatctata tatggtggct
     2581 ggcgatacac ccagtttctc agctactgtt tcagcggaaa ggcccagctc ttttctgcgt
     2641 gcctttattc tgtcgtgaat tggggtattg gccttcgttt tccagcccat cagataatcc
     2701 ggggtcgtgt tcagagtgtt tgcaatcgct tcaaccttgt ttgatggtat attggtaata
     2761 ataccgttct cgtatttgtg tattgtttgt tttgttgtgt gaatacgagc cgccaattcg
     2821 tcttgcgtta gatttttggc cagccgcatt tcttttattc tttgaccaat agtcatttgt
     2881 tatggcacct ccttcttcac ataatattta tatcgccatg tggaggtata tacgatttta
     2941 ctgttcgatc tcgcgaacca gcaggcgggg aatgccaaga acatggcatt gctccaggtc
     3001 ctcgtttcgg atagtcttag gggtgtactc cgggttgata ggaataagct tcacccagtc
     3061 ctcaccgtcc acatattcta tcttcttcaa tgtggccata tcgccgtcat agatgatggc
     3121 tccaatctca ccggagcggt tcatggtgct ctgcttcagg atcagcacct tgtcgccgtc
     3181 catatactgc gggtacatac tgtcaccctt aacggagagc acaaagaagt catcccggct
     3241 gcggccgtgc aggtaagact taggtatctc taccgtctcg ccactccagt cctcgtacgc
     3301 agggtagtca tacccggcgg cgatctcacc aattaccggg aagatgaccg tgtcttctgt
     3361 cacttccgga gcacggagag aggtgggttc ttcccaaccc ataagatagg ctgcacttga
     3421 atggagtgct ttggcgagta gttctattct tgtaataggt atcttttccg tttctccagt
     3481 ggcatatctt tgaatagcgg atttaggtat tccagtttgt tttgataatt cgccgtaagt
     3541 tgcgttgttt cgattgataa gatcaagtaa tcgttcggca atttcgttca taaattatca
     3601 cctctgcaag atgataataa cacaagcgtc ccaaaaaagc aaggacaaat cggaaaaaat
     3661 caaaaaatcg tcccaaaaat gcttgacatt ggtatcttgg tatggtatga ttaaactgtc
     3721 ccaaaaatgg aacgaaaaaa gcaagacaaa aggaggtgtt agcttggtta ataagaatcg
     3781 tctattgggt tttattgcca gtgcgggttt aacacagaca agccttgcgc agaaaatagg
     3841 catgaataag gacacattga gtcttaaaat caacaatagg agtgatttta agactggaga
     3901 aattgaacga atttgcaatg tcctgcaaat tacgaaagcg gctgataaag tcgatatttt
     3961 tttgtacaag gtgtcccaat aatgagacga cgagccagcc tttagataag cagcaggcag
     4021 cggggatgta ttttttcatt tctctttctt tcttttttct tttctttttt tgatttcctg
     4081 cacgcccgcc acacccaaca tcacatttat cgcagcgggc ggtctgctgc tgatttaagg
     4141 gctggcaaca aataaaaagg accgactgct ggcacagtcg gtcaaaggag ttgataagct
     4201 taatataatg agtaaacaca attatcaaca cctatagtat aggcgttgag agagaaaaag
     4261 tcaaggcata cggacaatcc gaccttgcgt aactttaatt gaggtgacga aatgaagaaa
     4321 gaactgacca ccgtgatcat ggttatggtg gacggcaagg ttaagccctt ggaggacttg
     4381 acggaagaag aacacagccg catgctggcg gcgatggcgc accggctcac agagagcatg
     4441 agcgactact acgcccagca cccggatgag gttaaggagt tggcgaagat atgacaagac
     4501 gagaaaaggc agggatagtg ctggtgttca ccggcttcct gttggtgctg tttggctgct
     4561 gccttgtggc ggataatccg tactggtggg tgtccgtggc aatcagcggc accggctgcg
     4621 cattgatcgc tctggcggtg ttcgtgctgc ccaaggacga ggacgaggcc cgacaggaca
     4681 agcagctggt ggttgaagat gataaggata gagtggtgct gctggcgccg ctgacagatt
     4741 tcgatgtggc gtatctgcac gccttaaaac tgggaaagga caataacaat gagtaatgaa
     4801 tatatggatt tggtaatttc gaccgacggc aaggtgtgcc gtgccccggg cttcagcaat
     4861 atacagcccg gacaaagagt catagtgcgg tgccgcgtgt atgatgtgct ggaggcggta
     4921 tccgtgcccg agagcgaggc actgctgacg ctgcccagtg cggatggcgt tattcatacg
     4981 ctggagtatg acgaggacga gcaggaggag aatgccgatg tatgacaagg atgcgggcgt
     5041 gatcgcctgt gacagctgcg atataaccat tgagggttat ggcttctcca tcggtgcggg
     5101 caacgatgag cccagcggca gctactgctg ggaatgtgct tgcgagaagc tggagcagct
     5161 gctggacgag agcaacaagg aagcgaccat tgtgcggcgc agcgaaaact ggcttcgcaa
     5221 ctgctacgac ctgggggtga tctgatgacc agcgcagaga tggacaagtt tgtgcaggac
     5281 tacggctttt gcccccaaga ctgcgacccg gatgagcggg cagaggcccg cattgtactg
     5341 aatatagaca aaggagaacg atatggcgac actgtatgaa ttgaccggcc aggcagccca
     5401 gctgatggag ctgctggaag ccggagagat tgacgaacag acggtccagg acacactgga
     5461 cagcatgatg gtgccggaga agctggagga ctacggtatg gtaatccggc agctgacggc
     5521 ggatgtggag gactacaagc gagaaaagga cttcttcgct gataaacaga ggcgggcgga
     5581 caacgccatt aagcgcatga agaagaccct ggcacagtac ctggctgcca cccagcagaa
     5641 gaaattgcag gccggacggt tcgtgctgac cagcacctcg agcaagtcgg tggatgtgtt
     5701 caacctggcg gcggtaccgg cggagtatat gcagccccag ccgcccaagg tggacaaggt
     5761 gtcaatccgc gaggctctgt tggcggggga gacggtagcc ggtgcggcac tgattgagac
     5821 ccccggctgt gtgatcaagt gaggtgaatg gaatggagtt acaagcaaag ctattagcca
     5881 tccagtgtga actggtggcg cccaaaaatc agtataacgc attcggcaag taccattacc
     5941 gcagctgtga ggatattctg gaggcggtca aaccgctgtg taagaagcac gacactgtgc
     6001 ttaccgtgac agatacggta gagtgctgcg gcgatcgagt gtacattgtg gctacggcca
     6061 cgctggcgga cacggagagc gacaagagca tttccgtgcg ggcctttgcc cgggaagccg
     6121 ccacgaagaa aggcatggac gatgcccagg tgaccggcag cacttccagc tacgcccgaa
     6181 agtatgcact taacggcctg ttctgtattg atgattgcaa ggacccggat gtgcccccgc
     6241 aaggcaccca aggcaagcag ggagcccagg acccgcagaa aggacaggca cggcagcagg
     6301 cagcggagaa gatcagcccg gaccaggtgg ctattctgaa agaaaattca gagaatgagc
     6361 gggtcaaaaa ggccttggcc tattacaagg tgagccgcat tgaagatctg acccggcaac
     6421 aagctgataa gatcttcatg aagttaggtc tatgaaaatc gaattcaaaa aagctgacct
     6481 ggtgcccact atggccaagg tgggggcgtt cataggctcc ctggcagagc aaaaggacta
     6541 tgtgctggag attaagccaa agccgaaacg ccggagcctg gatgccaacg cctacatgtg
     6601 ggcattgatc ggcaagctgc aagcagagtt ggcaaagaac gacccgcaga tcaccaagga
     6661 cgagatttac cagggctatg tgcggcagta tggcaagtct gtggactacc aactgccgga
     6721 cagtgccgtg aatgccatga cgaaatcatg gggtaggaac ggcctgggct ggacagcgga
     6781 gaaagtggac gatggtatct acccgcgcac ctcgctggtg cggttctatt acggcaccag
     6841 ttgctacgga acgaagcgca tggctcggct tatagacgcc gtggtccagg actgcaaagc
     6901 actgggcgtt gagactatgc cgccggcgga gctggcgcag ctgatgtctg cttgggagga
     6961 acggaaacag tgaagaagag cattattcag ccggaagagc agcggcaatg ctacctgtgc
     7021 ggctctgtgc gggccctgga gcgacaccat gtatttgggg catataacag acgaaaaagc
     7081 gagaaatacg gcttaacggt gctcctgtgc cataattgcc acaacgagcc gccgagaggt
     7141 gcacaccatt gcaagcagac gatggactat ttacaccggg tggggcagca ggcatttgag
     7201 actgcctacc cggacaaaga ctttatatct atttttggga ggaattatct atgattaaca
     7261 gcattgtgat tatgggtcga ttgacctacg aaccggaact gagagccacg cccagcggcg
     7321 tctccgttgt gcggttccag gtggctgtgg accgcagcta tcagaaggca ggcgaggaac
     7381 gcaagacgga ctttattgac tgcaccgcct ggcggcagac ggcagaattt gtgtgcaaat
     7441 acttccataa aggctctatg atcgccgtgg agggttcttt gcagacagac aactacacgg
     7501 accagaacgg cgagaaacgc aagagcgtgc agctggtggc cagccaggtg tccttctgcg
     7561 gctcaaaggc agagagtggc gcacagactg cagcacccgc accggacgca gagtttgagc
     7621 ccatcggcgg cgatgatgac ctgccgtttt aaggagagcc tatgcaagga tggatcaagg
     7681 tgcaccgaaa ggttacggag cactggctat attctgcgga gccctacgac aaattccatg
     7741 cctggatgga ccttctgctg ctgtgcaatc actcacctgc aaagatgatg attgatggca
     7801 agctgatgga tgtggacagt ggcgagctgg tcacctccat tcgctttttg tgcgatcggt
     7861 ggaagtggag taacacgaaa gttaagcgtt acttggatac acttcaagct gacggaatgt
     7921 tgtcagtaaa aagcgacagt aaaaagacac ggcttagagt gcttcactac gccaaatatc
     7981 aagcatacgc aaatgcaaaa aacgacacag aaacgacgca ggaacgacac agaagcgaca
     8041 ctgaaacgcc gcagaaacac acaaacaaga atgtagaaga atgtagaaga aatacaggag
     8101 aagggagaga gcgcgcgagc gcgtgcacgc ccgcaaaatt atatggcgag tttaagaatg
     8161 tgcgattaac cgatgaggaa tatgcgaagc tgaaaaaaca attcccactt gattggcagc
     8221 ggctaatcaa gaacttgtcc ttccacattc acaacaccca caagacctat tacgaccact
     8281 tctctgtttt gcagaagtgg ggcacagagg acaggaagaa cagcggggca ctgcaaagcc
     8341 cgccgtccta cgacctggag cagatcaagc gggacaccat gaacaacaca gacatcaagt
     8401 tttaggagga gcctatggaa ctgaacacac tgacaccacg gcaggcgttg atctatgacg
     8461 cattgatccc gcccggcatg ccggtgaggg gcaaagagct ggcgcggcgg acgcgcatta
     8521 gcgagcggga cctgagatcg gagcgtaagg ccatgcagga acagggcgtg cccatcgtca
     8581 ccggtgactt tgggtatatg cttgttgatg agaacaatcc ggagccgctg ctacggtacg
     8641 ccaagcggct gaacgctcac ggagatgaag aactggccac ggcagcaatg gcccagcaga
     8701 tctatgaaag gctggtgaca gcaagatgat ggtacgattg acgataccgg gagagcccca
     8761 gggcaagggc cggcaccggg ctgtgcgccg gggtgaccat attgctacat atacgcccag
     8821 gaagaccaag gactacgagg acgaggtgcg gttctgctac cggcaggtat atggagatct
     8881 gatggccttc gctgtggacg agccggtcag tgcaacgatc attgcggcgt ttggcattcc
     8941 taagagtgcc agcaaaaagc gtaaggtgga gatgatggcc ggcagtgtgc tgcccacaaa
     9001 aaagccggac acggacaaca tcgccaagat cgtgctggac gcattgaacg gcctggccta
     9061 cccggatgac aagcaggtgg tggagttgca agtgctcaag acctatgatt tggatggcta
     9121 tgtggaggtc gagctgcgga actggagggc acggacagat ggctgaacaa tgtgcattct
     9181 atgtgcgctg tgatcgctgc cagtatggcc gcaacctggg cagcaatgaa tacggctgcc
     9241 gcaaacacct ggcacctgac ggtaagacga tacacagggg gcagtacagc tgcgagaatg
     9301 ggagagagaa agaatggcaa aaaacaaaat aacgcacgag tggaatgaag attgaaagga
     9361 gaaagcacaa tgtgtacaga aatgacaagc taccaccagc cagacggctg gatcagtgta
     9421 aaggacaggc tgccggacac ggatagagac ataattatgt gtctggaaac aagagaagtg
     9481 tgttgcggtt ggtatagccc agctttacga atttggcatg atatgaatgc aaccgcaatt
     9541 gagtcggtca ctcattggcg agaactgccc gacccgcccc gcagagaatg gagaaatgtg
     9601 ccaaatgaaa aacaacaaaa acatcaactg cgacggatgc aaatggctcg accaagtaca
     9661 caaccgcgcg gccggagaag gctactgttg catgattgtg cgatcgaaaa aaatacaaag
     9721 ctggagacag agcgcgtcat tcaaacatgt gtcggtgcga tttatacgaa acgggagact
     9781 ggaacacacg ccataacgcg ccatagtttc tcctttcaac agacggcaaa tacattttaa
     9841 ttgaggtgaa agaatgaaaa ttccaaaata cattgatgaa tcgttacaaa aacgaacaaa
     9901 tgcggccttc aaattcatga attatgactg cattgtttcg gatttcattg aaaaaaatgg
     9961 aattgagctc gaccccatgc actatggatt gggttgtgag tctcttttga atccagatag
    10021 tagcgcaaac gctgtaagag aggctatatt ggcacataag aacaacaagg agaaaaagaa
    10081 tgacaaattt tgagcgaatc aaaaatatga gcattgatga aatggcaaag gaaatcaatc
    10141 acataggcaa tgttccttcg agggcgtgat tgatgtgggc tacaccggaa gtattgccgt
    10201 caagctgtac aaccacagcg gtatggatta ttctgtacgc cgtggggaca agatcagtca
    10261 gctggtggtg gtcaagattg acacgccgga gttggtactg gtggacaagc tggcagacac
    10321 cgaacgcgga aacggcggtt tcgggagtac agggaggtga gcaggatgtg tacagcagca
    10381 caaattattc ttgtggccgg ggcggtcatt gttgcatttt tcggcgtgat cggctttggt
    10441 ccgaacttta agaagtgatc ggaataaaaa gcaggaggaa aaatgacgaa caacgaaaag
    10501 aaggaatggc tgcaacgcta tcgggagtgc tgggcggagg ttgagattac acaacaggag
    10561 atcgaagaac tgaacagccg ggcgcaaaag atcacggctt ccctctctcc cacgccggga
    10621 ggcgggcagc gggcagattt taccttgacg gtagatcgca ttatagaact gaaagagaag
    10681 ctggaccaac aagtccggct tgctctgttg cagcgggcag aaattgaggc tgctattgag
    10741 caggtacgca gcccgttgca ccggcgtgtg ttgcgtcggc ggtatttgaa cggtgacact
    10801 tttgagaaga tcgctgtaga cgaagatatt acatacaatc acctggtctc tcgcattcac
    10861 ccgcagtccc tggatatgct ggaatgcgaa aaataaaaaa ccactatgca atgcatgttg
    10921 atgttatagt atgcaggtta ccgtctgtgt tatagtataa actgccaaac agattgaaag
    10981 agcgctccaa acggtgcgct ctttggtttt tgtctttgtg ctttcccttt ctaaaatgcg
    11041 gttactacga ggctcatttt cagatgtgct ataattatgg tgagcgaaag gggggaaaca
    11101 aatacatgcg taaacgctct gaaaaacctt taggcaagca gcagaagaaa aatcgtgaag
    11161 tcctggagta cgaagaggtc aagacagaac tgaccaacat ttctccggca gaacgccggc
    11221 gcaaacgcat tatggctgag acggatgtga aatccgcatc caaattcttt aatgcgtcta
    11281 tggcagcaga gttttctttg attgcgacta tgacttcttg gatcgttgca cttcacaatg
    11341 actgtaaagg agtgataagc tatatcgtcc ttgtcgtagt gatcgtggcc gctatcgttg
    11401 catcagttgc tttgttgttt acttggataa agaaaaatat ccatcttgaa aaagcggtac
    11461 taacgcttga gatactggat gaattttttc caaatagcaa acagaaaaaa taacagcata
    11521 taatccgtga ttattacaaa ggaggtgagc agcgtgggta aagagacctt aacacctaaa
    11581 caaaggctgt tctgttatga atatgtgctc gaccataacg ggaaacggtc ttaccaggct
    11641 gcttacccga attgtaaggc acccgggagc gcagaaagcc aagcaagccg attgctaaga
    11701 aatgataagg taaaaaaatt tatcgctgac ctggaaaagc gaaagctgga caagttggat
    11761 tttaccgcaa cggatgtgct gaacgcactg tgctccatcg ggtttgcaga gacggcgaag
    11821 ccgccgaata cctctgatcg ggtgaaagcc ctggcagagc ttctgcgtca ctttgaattg
    11881 gcccgagggc atgaggatga gcagacagac gatggcttct tggaagcctt ggagcagaaa
    11941 gcgggtgaac aggcatggga agaataagta cctttcattt tcagccattc tccgccaagc
    12001 agctccaggt gctcacctgg tggtgtaaaa catcacctgt gagcgacaaa aacggaataa
    12061 ttgcagacgg cgctatacga tccggtaaga cggtgagtat ggcgcttagc tatattctgt
    12121 gggctatgag tacctacagc ggcatgaact ttgccatgtg cggtaagacg atcagctcct
    12181 ttcgccggaa tgtgctttct tttttgcctg caatgctgca aagtcgcggg tatcaggtaa
    12241 aatacagccg tagcgacaat gtgcttgtgg tgacgcgggg cggcacagaa aacgcgtttt
    12301 atatcttcgg gggcaaggac gaaagcagcc aggatctgat ccagggtatg accctggccg
    12361 gtgtgttctt tgacgaggtg gctttaatgc cccagtcctt tgtgcagcag gccaccgccc
    12421 ggtgctctgt cagtggtgca aaattctggt ttaactgtaa cccggataac ccacaccact
    12481 ggttttatga agaatggatc ctgccggaga agcggcaaga aaagcgaata ctctaccttc
    12541 actttacgat ggacgataac ttgtccttga cagaagaggt caaagcccgg tacagaacga
    12601 tgtacgcggg cgttttttat gctcggtata tcctgggcga atggaaagtg gcagagggcc
    12661 tgatctacga tatgtttgac gaaaggcggc actgtattcc gctgccgccg gagagtgaac
    12721 tacaaggttc tgcctatatc agtgtggact acggtacgct aaaccccacg gtgttcttga
    12781 tgtggagaaa ataccacggc aagtggctat gcgccaagga atattactat tccgggcggg
    12841 agaaccacag gcaaaagacg gatgcagagt atgcggacga gatgatggcc tttatcggcg
    12901 atacgccgta tacctgcgta gtggttgacc cttcggcggc ctctttcatt acagaactgc
    12961 aaaggcgggg gctcaaggta ttaaaggcgg ataacgcggt gctggatgga atccgtaccg
    13021 tatgtacgct attgcagcgg gcggatctgc tgttcagcaa ggattgcacc cgtaccattg
    13081 cggaatttta cgcctaccgt tggtatgaca aagcggctca ggcaggccgg gatgagccgg
    13141 tcaaacagga cgaccacgct atggacgcta tgcgttactt tgtaagcacg gcgctggggc
    13201 ggatcgtaac aaggaggaca taggatgata ctttacatga accggcgcga tgtgccgaac
    13261 cttgaccggg gcgagttgcc ttctgcggtg atcgattatg tgatcggtaa agcaaataaa
    13321 tatgaaagac ggtgtcgcgc cctatatggt cggtatatcg gtgttccaca gcttcaccgt
    13381 ggagatgaag aggatgatgt gcgggcggag gccaactatg ccaagtatat cgtagatatt
    13441 attcgcggct acttcctaag tgagccggta aagtacgatt gcaacgaccg ggacaagaaa
    13501 gacagtcagg cgcagctttc tctggtgtct acggttgagg ccaagctgga tcggcaaaac
    13561 ggcaccctgg tccgccacaa cgctgtggat gaagacaagg acggcctgtg cggcaaggaa
    13621 attgatattt ccgccgtgat ggccgcttat cacagccaaa acattgccac cgtggatcag
    13681 cggatcggca aggccatggg catatatggc gaaagctgcg agctgctgta cgccagcaca
    13741 gaggagcagc cgcgcccccg gtctgcagtg tatgcaccgg atcaaattgt cctggtgcag
    13801 gacgacacgg tggagcacaa ggacctgttt gccctgtggt ttgagcagcg ggagcgcaca
    13861 gaccgcagcc ggtattatgc ggtgactgtt tataccgcca cacagtacca gcagtacgaa
    13921 agcacatcgc tggataaaga aaactatgtg tacaacccgg tgggtgcacc ggtgccccat
    13981 ttttttgacg gtgtgccggt ggtgtgttat gagaacaacg aggagcggca gggcgacttt
    14041 gaacaggtgg ccaacttgat tgacgccaga aacgagctgc tgtccgaccg gcttacagat
    14101 aagcgtaagt ttgtcaattc catcttggca gcattcggcg cggttctgcc ccaggacacc
    14161 atggaggcag ccaagcgaga ccggctcatt gacggcattc cccaggacgc ccggttggaa
    14221 tacatacaaa agacctttga cgaaaactcc atgaaggtgc tggacgatac cttggtatcg
    14281 gatattcaca agatgaccct aaccccggat atgacagacc aggcctttgc cggtaatgcc
    14341 agcggcgtgg cgttaaagct caagctgctt gccctgcacc tgctggtaaa aagcaagatg
    14401 agcgccatgg aggcggggct gaaaaagcgc tggaccttat acaacaactg gctggcccat
    14461 aacggtatag acccggtgtc cgtagatgat gtggatatgg tgtttactgt ggcgctgccc
    14521 attgatgagg cacagattgt ctctatggtg tgcaccttga agaatgccgg gctggtggac
    14581 gatcagaccc tgctgtctct tctttggttc gttaaggacc cggcggaagc tgtggagaac
    14641 atgaaacagc aaaagcagga gaaccagcag cagtatatgg acagctttgc cgccaaggcg
    14701 gaggacaaag ctgatgaaaa gggacagtcg gcagatcagg aacagcaaga caaagaaaag
    14761 gacgcttaac ctatgaaagc agcagagtat tggaaaaggc gaacggttga cctggaacac
    14821 ctgctgcaag cacgcaccac cgctacgatg gtggaggtca accgtatgta cgcccagggt
    14881 gtagagcagc tcaacgagca aattgagcgt attctccgcc ggtatgttaa aaacggtcag
    14941 atcagccagg cttatgcctt gcagctgctg agcgcaggcc aaaccgcaga ggagcgccag
    15001 cgcctgctgg aacagctaca acagactaag gaaccacagg cacggcgtga attgatcgct
    15061 atgctggacg ctcctgcgta tgcggaccgt atcagccgtt tgcaggcttt acagaacgct
    15121 attcgtgcgg aagccgtagc catgggcgtg caggaggaac ggctggcgaa agcgcgactg
    15181 acagatacac tcaaacaagc atactaccgt actatattta acgaccaaaa gcgtaatggt
    15241 ctatatgact ttcgcttgat cagtgaccgc cgtgtacagg ccgcacttac ccataagtgg
    15301 agcggcaaaa actattccga tcgtgtgtgg aagaacaacg ccgccttttg caagcgcttg
    15361 cagcgcacga tcgaggtggg ttgtatgacg ggtatgaccc tgcacgatat ggaggagcgg
    15421 ctgctggagg actgcatagg tgcagacagc gacagcgggc aacgctattg tgccagccgc
    15481 ctgatccgta cagaggtcaa tcacttttcc aatcagggct ttttagaggg ctataaagca
    15541 gcgggcatta tccggtatcg gtttatggcg accctggatc tgcgtacctc tgccgtgtgc
    15601 cgccagctgg atggcaagac ctttttggtg gaagaggcaa aagcaggcga gaacctgccg
    15661 cctatgcacc ctttttgccg tagtattact gtgccggtgg tgagtaaccg acccggcacc
    15721 cgctgggcca gggatccggt aaccggcaag tctatgactg taccggcaga tatgacctat
    15781 agccagtggt atgagaaata tgtggagaaa aacggcggcg ttattcgtgg cgcccattct
    15841 ccaaaagata aggttgataa ccaagcaaag cccgggaaac cggttcattt ggggcatatc
    15901 aatcctaatt cagaggcaga acgcaatgct tatgtggacc gtttcattga tgagtacggg
    15961 aatgccgaat atgaatacat gctggtggtg gatagcaagg gagatgtgtc cttactaacc
    16021 agcaaacttc ctgatatgat tgatatgacg gatgttgata ttgcgatgga agagagctat
    16081 aatatacata accacccagc agcagaaacg caattctcgt ttagtgatga tatggatgtt
    16141 ccatacatgc ttgatgatgg cacgaagatt atggaggcat tcgactacaa ataccgctat
    16201 cgcttagagc agatggatgg cgtgacaaaa gagcagtggg aacaggcgag agagaaagcc
    16261 aagagtaatg taccttatgt catgaaagag cgtgggctgg acttatcgga ttatgaagag
    16321 tatgctaaac acatactgat tgaagaaact tgccgcattt taggaaaagg agtgtacaga
    16381 cgatgggaaa gatagacctt gatgaagagg aaaaagctga actattggag cttggtaaag
    16441 attacgcagt gcatagcgaa aaaatcctca aagagtggaa gaaagaattg aaaaaaggtt
    16501 atcgctatga acggtgcaat acaccggaaa tgcgtgcact ggaagccgag gtcaaacgcc
    16561 ggtatggtga aatactggaa aagtacaagg cgctccgtgc agagcaagaa caagatcgat
    16621 aatccacaga aagcagagtt gcagattgcg accctgctct ttttataccc attttcaggc
    16681 tatgcctgtg ggaatatatc atttaacgaa ccggcagcgt acggtttggg aaaggagtca
    16741 gcaatgacaa aacagtatgc cgagatggaa aacagcagag aacagagccg ggtgtgcgca
    16801 cgcctgccgc tgaaccttca gctgtttgcc gaagataccg gcgaaaatgg agcagacacc
    16861 aacgcagagg gggcagcggg cgacaccggc gccaactccg atgggggcaa caccactccg
    16921 acctttgacg aactgctgaa agacaaaaaa ttccaaagtg aatttgacag cagggtcagc
    16981 aaggcgcttg ccacggccag agccaagtgg gaagaaagcg ccaaagagca ggcggacgaa
    17041 gccaaaaaac tatccagtat gaacaaagag gagcgagagc ggtataacct ggccaaggat
    17101 cgccaggcat ttgaacagga aaaggcagcc tttgccaaga agcagctgga aacggctgtt
    17161 gcgtctgagc tgctccagcg taagcttcct gcgcagtttg ccgcattcct gaccgggaat
    17221 gacgccaccg cctcgcaaaa gaacctggag gcttttgatg ccgcatttca agaggcagta
    17281 caggccgcca caaccgccaa cctgcggggc aaggacttgc cgccggcagg caaggaagca
    17341 gcgggcgaca atgtaccgcc cacagacttc cgcgcctatg aggcgtggag aaaacagaac
    17401 ggctaatagg aggaataaga aatgccgaat acgattttaa cacccaatgt cattgccaat
    17461 gaggcactga tggtactgaa aaacaacctg gtgatggcta acctggtcca ccgggactat
    17521 gagaacgaat ttgtgaaggt tggcgacacg gttaccgccc gccgtcccag caaatttgtg
    17581 gccaagaact ttaccggcgc tgtggatccc caggatctga acgagggcgg tgtacccgtg
    17641 aagatggacc ggctgcgtga tgtgaccgta cagatcactt ctaaggaaat gtccctagat
    17701 ctgcgcgact tctctgctcg ggtgatcgaa ccggccatga ccgccatcgc cagcgcggtg
    17761 gacgcagatg tattggcgac tgccgtagag ggcgccggtc gcaccgtgac cgcttccgga
    17821 gagagcgcaa ccaagcccat taaggatatt gccaaggtgg gcagctatct ggactttgcc
    17881 ggtgtgccgg tacagaaccg ccgcctggtg ctgaacccct cgcacaaggt gctgtatgct
    17941 acggacgaca acctgtccaa ggtgtcctat gccggtgacg gcaacgcctt gcgggacgca
    18001 gaactgggta aggtgtacac catggacacc tacatgagcc agaacgcacc gtatccctac
    18061 ggttatctgg acaatgccgt tggtactgcc aagacttata aggtcagtgg tactgccggt
    18121 gagagcaagg tggcgctgtc ctctgtgact gctgctactg ccacggtgaa aaagggcgac
    18181 tgctttattg tggacggcta tgtgtaccat tttgccgcag acgctacggc tgccagcggc
    18241 gcggtggccg aggtggctat tgaccagccc ttgcacgcta cactgtctgg aaaggacgcc
    18301 actgtgatct ctgcgcctac atcagtaggg ttccaccgca acggcgtggc actggtgacc
    18361 cgtcctatgg atctgccgat gggcaacaag aacgcctatg tggcttctgc ggacggcctg
    18421 ggtgtgcgtg tggtctttga ctacgacagc acccacaaga tcgacaccgt atcctttgat
    18481 attctgtacg gcgtgaccac gctggacaag aatatgatcg tcaaggtgca gggctaagcc
    18541 cggggaggta caaatggaaa aggtaaccgt tgtacagggc aagacccaag tggtcattga
    18601 tcggagttgt ctgccggctt atttgaatgc cggttggcag ctgcaagaaa aagaggatac
    18661 aaaaaaaggc gccaaataag gcgccttttc ttatggggtg atatgttttg actgatgaga
    18721 tgaaaagtaa ggccctgcgg ctgctgcggg ccgttgccgg gcgatatgac aagatatgcg
    18781 aggcctggta cgcacacgcc ggtgaagagc tggatttgca gctgtttttg gatatggcag
    18841 aggacgattg cctgacctat ttgggcacgc aagagctgtc gccggtggta acggccacca
    18901 cactggccaa actggctttt gtgcacctga acagctttat acaggatcgg gattacggtg
    18961 taaagagtgc gtcctatacg gagggaagcg tatctatgag cgagacctat accacccctg
    19021 cggagcagga gacagccatt gccgacctgc tccagccgta caacagatac agggaggtgc
    19081 gcactggtga aagcaaaaac gcctaagtcg tggactgtaa aatcacggat tttctccgca
    19141 cagacgatca gagacagtgc ttacgacttt gagcagaaca cttacagtgc tacacctgcc
    19201 gttttgtatt tgtgctggca gccggtatct gcttctgccc ctattgagga gcgggggcgg
    19261 gtgctgtctg ccgggtatca agccgtgttg tatgaccctg tgggcgtgcg gcccggcgac
    19321 ctggtacagg cggatggtat tggttggctg gaggtggaga ccgtacagca gttcctgcat
    19381 tatcggttgt tgacagcgaa tgccacagag aggagggcac ccggtggaaa caaacattga
    19441 gattgaaaag ctgagtgcct ataccaagac gctgcaacgc accgcagatc atctgctgga
    19501 caatttggag cggcagatgt tgcaggacgc agaggatatg gccggccgtc agcgcagcaa
    19561 ctgcccggag gacaccggac tgctgcggga gtctatcgcc gccttttgcg agcgtgacgg
    19621 tgatcgggtg accgcaggca gccgtaccaa tatgcagtat gcggcctatg tggaatttgg
    19681 aaccgggcct gtgggtgacg aaaagggcac accgctggat agtgagctgg gtattgtgcg
    19741 caagcacgag ccttggactg cgtatatacc cggctacgga tttcgcaggt tgaaaggccg
    19801 cttgccggcg ctctttatgt ataacggcat gcaggcaatg cagccggtga ttgcagagca
    19861 ttatggcaca gctatacagg aggcgatcaa gtgaaaaact accgtgcagt gatccgggat
    19921 accttaaaat ccgtacagtc ggatattccc tatgacatta agatggcatt tccggagagc
    19981 aaaccggcag gtaacctgat cacattttat gagattacca atacaggcac ggaactggcg
    20041 tgcgtagatg tgatcgccta tcaggtggat ctgtggttta tgaccttgcc ggacctgttg
    20101 gaattgacgg aaaaggtaga cgaggctttg acctcgctgg gcctgatccg gcaatttgcg
    20161 tcctcggacg cactgttaca tgaccccagc ggttatttgc gcaaatcatt gcgttacggc
    20221 cgtcgggttg atacaagaac caatcgactg atagattaag gaggatttta tatgaacgaa
    20281 acaaagccgg aacgcggtct tgcgtccaaa ggcattgagg tatatcccaa ctataccggc
    20341 tccacagcca agtgcctgaa ctacgccacc caaatcggcg atctgaccaa gggcgaacgg
    20401 gaagaactgg acgccacttg ctatgacgat gatgtggaac acagcattac cggtattcgc
    20461 aagaaagcag acgcctttga ggtgactttt ctgtacaacg caaaggacgc cacatcggat
    20521 tatcgggtgc tggcagcttt ggaggacgcc ggtgtgtccg tacccattat ggttaagctg
    20581 ccggacggca ccaagtttaa caactctggt gtgcccagcc taacaattaa gggaccgggc
    20641 gtaaacagcc tgatggaggc tactgtctct tacaagctgg acggcgactg gagcagagag
    20701 ttccccgccg cgtaaatcga ctattcggga ggcgggcgac tgcctcccca ctttttagga
    20761 ggaaatgaca atgaacgaat cccatattgt aaccagaaca tacgatttgc agctgaatgg
    20821 cggcaagact gtgcacctgc gtttgactgt agctgctcag ctgcgactga aaaataaatt
    20881 caacgaggac gccctggatg tgatcctcag cgcttccagt gatccggagc ggctcctggc
    20941 tgtactggat gaggccctgc attttaacga tgatcccaac ggcgatctaa ccggtgaggc
    21001 gttgtatgac gcgctggtgg acagcggcgt cagcggtatg gacgcattct ccaacattct
    21061 cttcaagctg gcccatgtat ccggtctgtt gagtgacact caggcggaaa agctgtcctc
    21121 cggtattggc aaaatgctca atgctgcttt tgatggcatg gagcagacgg cagaaagcga
    21181 ggaacagccc gcttcctttc cagggtaagt attgcacctt ggaggatatg attttagaag
    21241 ccaatgcttg cggcctggct tttccggtca ttcttgcaat gacttacggt gaattaaagc
    21301 gatatatcct gttccatcgt gaccgggagc gcatacagta tcaaaatctg tcacaaatag
    21361 cttatatcca ggccggtgtg atcgcttcta ttgttgccgg ggaagatatg ggccctgtgt
    21421 atgaacgctt cccctattgg actgaggagg atatattgga cattcaggcg gctaagacac
    21481 tggcttattt caaccagttg taattagatc agaaggtgag gtgaaaaagt ggatcaagaa
    21541 ttggtaaccc gatttacggc agacatcagc gagtataaaa agagcattac aacgctccag
    21601 ggcgagttga aacagttgtc cggtgtgacc ggccaagtgc gtgcggcgac cgcccaagcg
    21661 atgaattccg cttgtgaaga tactcgcaag ctgggtaaac aggtggaaag cctggtaaag
    21721 acacaagagc gcaatgtgca agcggctaca gcgagcagcg tcaagattac ggattactcc
    21781 aacaaggtgg agcaattaca gggaaagctg aaatcgcaga acaaagaata tgcctccctg
    21841 gcaggccagt taacggcggt gacctcaaaa tatcgagagc agcaggcttt tttgaacgat
    21901 tataaagatg gaattgccgg tgtcaacaaa cagcatgagg aattggctgg gttgattcgc
    21961 accacaagta gaatatcgac ccgttatatg acattggagg aaattgaaca gcacagggcc
    22021 ggattgcaac gcatgaaaaa cgacctggag gttttcaatg acgaactccg ggatgtaggg
    22081 ctgaatcccg ataatttgaa aacggataca ctcgataaac tcaaagcaga aattcaaagt
    22141 gtttccgcac aaatgaacca gcaaaaaact gctatggcgc agaccacggc tcaaatcaat
    22201 aaagccaacg gcagcctggc gatcgagacc acgcggtata aatctctacg cagtaccata
    22261 aagcagaacg gtgaagcact gactgaaatg ggcaataagc ttgacaacgc tctgcaagag
    22321 gaagccttcc caccggttga aagcagaatg accaagttca aaaacaaggt taaaagtctc
    22381 ggcagcgcgt ttgcaactgt cggcagcaag acgggtgttg tattcggggc tatcggtagg
    22441 gcaacaggtt ccgtattcgg taaaatcggg tccgcagcgg gcgccgcttt cggcaaggtg
    22501 catagtcacc tgaaaaatat gcgtgcttct tccggtacgg ccagtaagtc tctgctgaat
    22561 gtggtcaagt ctatccgccg cataggcgtg gtatcgctgg ggttgaaagt gtgtaaaaac
    22621 attttcggtg agctgcgctc ggtaatcacc ggttatttaa gtcagaatga ggccctgaat
    22681 aaccgtgtgg aagccttaaa aaatgccttt gcaaaagctt tggcaccggc catcaatgtg
    22741 gttgtggggc tgtttgaaaa gctcatgccc tatgccatga gtgtggctaa tgccatcagc
    22801 ggcttgcttt cctctgtggg gatcgcttcg caagtaaatg ccacagccac cgctgtgggc
    22861 aagaccacaa aagagacgaa aaagctgtct caagcacaaa aagagttgta tgggtttgac
    22921 caaattacta aggtcagtga taatcagcaa gacagcagct cgtccaattc ttctgcggcc
    22981 aagacaccgg cagcgtccga ccagttttcc gcttatttgg agaaaatcaa gaacctgtgg
    23041 aaaagcggcg actttgaggg cattggcgag caggttgcgg cctcctgcaa taaagtaatc
    23101 gacaagatca agaacctgga ctgggacggc atacggaaaa aggtcaatga tgcagtcagc
    23161 ggcattgcca atagcctgaa cggctttgta caggactttg actgggcagg tgtgggtgag
    23221 atcgtgggac agggcgtgaa tacgatattc agcgcactgg acacattcct aaccaccttt
    23281 aagttcgacc agttgggtgc cgggcttgca agcaacataa acggcttggt gagcactatt
    23341 gagtggggcc aagtggccaa gactatttcg gatgccatca gtggtgtgtt caaggccatt
    23401 tacggtttct tggaaaacct ggactggcga gggctggcta cggcgctgga gaattttata
    23461 gccggtattg actttggggg tatggctagc tctctgtttg aggcgctggg cgccgccctg
    23521 ggtggtattt ccgcattcct cggcaaactg attatggacg ccatctccag tgtgcagacc
    23581 tattttggag gaaagatcaa agacgccggc ggcaatgtgg cccagggcat ttgggacggc
    23641 atcattgacg gcattggaga tgcatggaag tgggttaagg aacacatttt ccaaccgttt
    23701 atcaatggtt tccaaaaagc gtttgagatc aaatcgccgt ctaaggttat gaaaaaacag
    23761 ggcggcttta tttcccaagg tctgtttgac ggtatcggcg atctgtggaa aaaggtcagc
    23821 caaaaattca aaggatttaa ggacggcgtt gttaatttct ttaccgggaa aaatggcgtt
    23881 gtatcaaaag tcaccggcct tggcggtaag atcgtgaccg gcttaaagaa cggcctgaag
    23941 aatttgaaag ccacctttac caatgcgttc aaaggcccct taaacggtgt gatcaaactg
    24001 gtcaacaata tggttggcaa gatcaatgac aagctgctga ttagcgttgg cagcacactg
    24061 tctaatgtgc ttagtgccct gggcgtgagc gtgaccaacg gccagtacca gttgttttct
    24121 atacccacta tcccagagct ggaaaagggc ggtgtgctga aaaaaggcca ggtcggtctg
    24181 ctggaaggta aaggcgccga ggctgttgtg cctttggagc gaaacaccca gtggatcagc
    24241 aaggtagccg caatgatggt gcaaatgctg ggtagcagcg ggcaggcggt caatgtaacg
    24301 atcccggtat atgtgggcgg taagcattta agcacggtgg tgctggacga tgtgaaccaa
    24361 acagaaaaga aaggccgtga cccggttacg gccacagcgt aaggagggtc ggtatgccac
    24421 tatatattga cggcacgaaa atgccaaacc catcatttaa tgccatatcc tgttcagatg
    24481 aaaaggtgtg gtcctctaac acgggccgct ccaagtcggc ttatatgaac ggcagtatcg
    24541 ttcaggtcaa aaaaacaagg cagttgtcct ttccgccctt gacccgggcg gaattggaca
    24601 agctaaacgg cgtgatcaac aatgcgagta agccctggca ttccattaaa ctggaggata
    24661 cttccgggaa tacggtgttt tcgttcaact gctactttgg tacgcccagt tggacagcct
    24721 attcaggtgc cagggattgc cggtatttca tcaactacaa agtagacgcc atcgagcgct
    24781 aaaggagtat tttatgtaca agacaagcac agcgtttaac caagccatca aaaacgggga
    24841 acggatctat gtgaaggtta aatgtggcaa tttcattttt ggctacaacg atgagacgga
    24901 tcctacaagc cccaaggagc agaataacat tatggaactg aatattgacc gcagtatcag
    24961 ccatgacgat tacgcgctgg caaagtccta cgcttgtggg tgtaactgcg ttctgtgggc
    25021 tgtgcccgcc ggtgccgtgc ttcgcgggca gaaaaccgtg gtgtactttg gctgtatggt
    25081 caacggtgca gtggagtggg tgccaatggg cgtgttttat ccggaaaagg tcactcggtc
    25141 cggcgaatgt accactttgg aaatgtacga ccacatgtat gatctttcta tgccgtattc
    25201 tgccgccatc agcggtcagc agaccccttt ggcaatctta aaagacctgg cacgccaggg
    25261 taactttgag ttggctgccg gcgtggagag caaggtctcc ggctttggca cggtagatgt
    25321 ttctttgctc tgcggtacgg aaacagacga ggacggcaag cagcaggtca ctgcctataa
    25381 tgtgaatgat gccatcggtt atgtggctgg gttctgcggc tgtgctgccg tctttgatcg
    25441 agaaggcaag ttgcgagtag atactttcgc ccaggtatat gatggtacgg cagaatacgc
    25501 ggtgacagat gacacggtca cagaggtctc actggcagag acggacaaaa cctacctggg
    25561 gatcagttgc aacaatggga ataagaatat tcttgcacca gatagtctgt cggtcaacag
    25621 cgaggtactg tatttcgata atccactgat caccacccag gcccaagcgg aaaaagtatt
    25681 tggtgctgta tctgatatga tctacataga tgatggcgac cagggtgaga ctgtatttga
    25741 cctgggcata cagtaccgac cgggaagtat gacattgctc acggccaatc cggcgttgga
    25801 tagtttcgat gtgatcactt accgggacga taccggcgat caccatatcc ccttgatggg
    25861 tgtggagtat gattatgatg gctccgtcac tatggatgtg gccgcccatg cccgttcaga
    25921 acaggagggc agctctgccg gaagcattct ttcccgcatg atctctaagg ctatgcagca
    25981 ggtcacagcg ccgttggcgc agcgcattca ggacgccacg gattctatca cgaacgcagt
    26041 gggcggttac gctgctttga tcgaccggga cggcgatggt gtgtcagacg cgctttatat
    26101 cggagagtac ccggcagcgg agggcaagac caaaggccgc tgcctgctgc tgaataagaa
    26161 cggcatggct gtttctacca ccggactgca aggccccttt aaggactttg cggtgtacta
    26221 caacaaaaaa accaaccagt attacctgaa tgctacggac atttcagccg gtagactctc
    26281 cggtattgag atccttgcgg ataaaggcac gatcgctgga tggaacatca ccgaccaaga
    26341 actgtatgcg gatttgggta gttatcgtgc atatattcaa aagcctacta acaaagactc
    26401 ctgggtgttt tctgcacaaa aaaagaacag caacggttca tatactggta catggtatgt
    26461 aacgatgggc ggcgatatgg tatgcaatgg ttcggtagat gtaagcgggg ccctatcggt
    26521 ggaagggaaa accaaatttg atgccgatgt acaattctac aaaaaaatat atgatcttgc
    26581 tggatatgaa atcattaatg ctgcatctgg tggtaacagc cttgtaattg gatacggtca
    26641 gtatgagcac ggagccaaaa catatttaga aggcggagat atttgcttaa gaatgcagca
    26701 gaatggcaac ttgtgtatac aagcgggatc aaaagattcg gttgaaacca gatttgtact
    26761 gtctaaagtg agttggacgc ttagcggaag cactgcgtac cgtgatacga ttgaatcaaa
    26821 aggcgggttt gtgcttagtg cgaatggtgg cgataatgtt ttataccttg tcgggaagag
    26881 tatatggatt gataacgcca cgacaatcag aggcaaactg acggtacaag acgatattag
    26941 actgagtttt aaatcttcaa gcggaaccat tccactggtt gtaaacacaa gcggcgttat
    27001 tacaaccgca aactcatcaa aacgatacaa agagaatatc aaaccggtag aagacgctgt
    27061 gctggatcca aacggtcttt acgatgtgca ggtgtgccag tacaattaca agccagaata
    27121 caaggacaac gaattggtca gcgggacgca gatcggcgtt attgcagagg atctggacaa
    27181 gcattacccc aacgcagtga tctatgacag tgaagggaga cctgaaagct ggcaagatcg
    27241 tatcatgata ccggcaatgc ttaagttgat ccaagatcaa aagaagcaac tggacgcttt
    27301 gcaggcagaa gtggacgcgc tgaaagcaaa attgcaataa acagcaaagc ggctgctccg
    27361 cactggaaca gccgctttag agttattagt caatatatat tcttggagtg gatttatcgc
    27421 cctttttgaa atagaaatgc ctgccgcttt catcgacata tatttcttct aacggatcgt
    27481 ctcgagaaga agctgtgtcc cagtaatatc catcgtcaga aggtatggga tcaaagtgcg
    27541 cgtcagcagg acgcttcggc accgttgatt cggttgtttc tcttattgcg gctggggcta
    27601 ttgtgccatt cctttcggtg cgatacacaa cctgcggttg cgtggtggta tgtttcttct
    27661 ttttcttctt agtggttgtg ggctttgtag ttgttgtggt tgcggtcgcc tctgtggctg
    27721 ctggttctgt agtagtctct gtgggctgtg tagtaacacc agccagtgca ctggatacag
    27781 cgtgatctac cagactggct gtctcctgat catgcactcg atcatagtgc acccacacac
    27841 cgataccgac ccccaccgcc actacaacgg tcacaacaag gatccacacc ttggccttag
    27901 acttcatctt catctctcct ttcactcccc accataccac acttccccac agattgcaag
    27961 aaaaacgaaa aggctctcgc ctgtttgtag acgaaagcct ttttgactta gaagggcaag
    28021 ttgtcgtcat cgtcatcgta ggggatgatc ttctttgtag tgtaactata tctgttgcaa
    28081 gataatcctg cccattctct acgcattttg ttgtatgttt caccctcgtt gattctttca
    28141 agatcttcgc gaatatgtcc attaagcctg attttttcca agtaggtttg gataggctca
    28201 tctgcaatgt ataaacagtc cgcaaactcg tcattgcatg agctgataat ttcggttcca
    28261 aatgcatcga tcaagaggtt gattgcattg atgatgtcta catactttat tgcaacgggc
    28321 ttctttgttt caactcctgt aagtagatac tccatagaaa cattgagttc ccggctatat
    28381 gcatataagc aatcacagtt gatccctttc tttatttcac cgcgaatatg caatcgcaaa
    28441 gtagcttcgc tcacattaca gagctttgca aactcaattt ggttcatatt cttttctgca
    28501 atcagtcgct ttaatctatt gccaacttcc ttgtagttaa tattcgtcat tttcaacacc
    28561 tcaatataat tgtttttgtg tctaaattaa aaatagcaca taagagggga tatgtcaaca
    28621 ataaaacgac aaaaaaatat tttgctaatg ttgttgacat aatactacga aaatgatatc
    28681 ataatgacat cgaatgcgaa aggaggtgcg aaaatgaagg ggtcagaaat caaaagtaca
    28741 attattcgtt ctggtttgcg tctgtggcaa gtcgcggatt atctgggcat gagcgattgc
    28801 actttttcta aaaagctgcg ttatgatttt tcagcagaag aaacgcaaaa agttatggac
    28861 gcaattacag cactggatga tcaaaaaatg tgaatcggta ttttcgccca tttttgggcg
    28921 aaaataggaa acggcattat gtggcatttt ttgaaaagaa aaaagagatt tgcttacacg
    28981 accaagcaca agcaaatccc taaacagcag cagaggttct ccactgacag atctattata
    29041 ccaaatacga ggacctcttg caagattatt ttgtaaggag tttttgttta tgaacgagtt
    29101 aatcaaagtg aattacgatg acgataggcc aacggtgtcg gcaagagaat tgcataaatt
    29161 cttggaagtg aaaagcccat ttcgcaactg gtttccgaga atgtgcgaat atggatttgt
    29221 ggagggcaat gattttcgca catttttgtg cgaaaatccc ggcgagcgtg gtagaccggg
    29281 aaatgatgcg cagttgacca ttgaaatggc caaggaactc tgtatgctcc agcgcaatga
    29341 tagaggtaaa caggcacgct tgtatttcat cgagctggaa aatgcttgga atacgcctga
    29401 aatggtaatg tccagggcgc tgcgtatggc ggagcagaat ttaagaacgg ctatgcaaga
    29461 gaattcaaaa cttacggtgg cggtacaaac aatgcaacca aaggcagaat attttgatga
    29521 attggtaagt cgtaatttgc ttacgaattt tcgagaaacc gcaaagcaac tgggaatcgg
    29581 tcctaagacc tttattgcat tcctgttaga caaaaaatat ttataccgtg ataagcgcgg
    29641 gcgcttaatg ccgtatgagg acaagaatgc aggattgttt gaaatcaaag aatcctataa
    29701 tgataaaaca aaatgggcag gcactcaaac attggtaaca cccaagggga gagaaacctt
    29761 ccgtctgcta tgcatatagg aggccatgat ggaatcacat gagaatttta gttgtcgttg
    29821 caacatcaat gaggctatac gcctgtcgga tatagcaacg gtggacattt tggaaagggt
    29881 aagactttgt taccgtaatg catatcgttc cgattgttca gaagatgtgc agtggagatg
    29941 cagccgatcg cttttgagca tttacataat gggctttttg agtggcgcac gagccgtgcg
    30001 tgaacgcaaa ataaaatagt cagttggagc aggtgtctat tcctgctcct ttttattgga
    30061 ggtgatcccc atgtaaaata caaattgcag tcaactgcaa acggcggcta aggcacgccg
    30121 tttttttatg tcaaaaagga ggattttatg cagacattaa atattaaggt cacccagcag
    30181 gcggtgatct tacaaaacaa agacccggtg actgctgaga atgtcaatca gatcagctgt
    30241 gtggtagagc tggatccggc atacgccgat ctggtcgtgc gggtgtgcat gaatggccag
    30301 tttgccactg tggtggatgg acagtgtttc gccccgccgc tgcaagaggg aatgtgccgc
    30361 ctgggcgttt acggctatgc tatggacggt gagcagttgg tgcagcgtat aagcccggag
    30421 ccgtgcgtgt tttatgtgcg cccaggttct tatgacgcgg cggctgtgga ggcagacgcg
    30481 cctgatccaa cggagttgga gtcttattac gccaaggtgc aggctctgct caaggatatt
    30541 ggtaagggtg tgaatggcac cacttatacg cccagtgtgt ccgcagcggg agagatcagc
    30601 tggaccaatg acggcgggaa agacaacccg gaaccggtga acattaaagg ccccaagggc
    30661 gatacaggtc cacagggcgc tcctggtaaa gatggagagc gaggaccgca gggcgaaccg
    30721 ggaaaagatg gtgcagcggg tccacagggt ccccaagggg agccgggcgc agagggcccg
    30781 caaggcccac aaggtgagca aggcccccag ggcgaacaag ggccaaaggg tgaccctgga
    30841 ccggcaggcg ctgatggcaa aaactatgtg ctgacggaca cggacaaaac cgacattgca
    30901 gccaaggtaa agatcccgga tggttctgtg actacggaca agctggcgga cggtgctgtc
    30961 accggtgaca aggtcagctc actggccatt gaaggtaagc acatcaaatc acgcacaata
    31021 actggagttc ggctggctct aaaaacggtc acagagaacc tgttaagtga tgagttgcaa
    31081 gccaaactta ccagctgggt gggcactctg gcacaagcgg caggcgatgc ggtcacctta
    31141 cacgaatggt ggaacatctc tgagttctgc ccctatgtgc tgaatgtgga ttatgacacc
    31201 aagggcacca ttacattgca cgctgacgat gctaagagcg gcgatcatgc cttgaccttg
    31261 cgcagcgggg cgctggtgtc attctttgag gaaaacggta cggagtgcgc cgtgattacg
    31321 caatctgact tcggcgttgc ggtggtccgc cgagctgcgg atggcagcgg gacggtcacc
    31381 ctgctgactg cgggcaacac cggttctgct gagacctggg agaccgtgtt taccaaaaca
    31441 tttgacgctg acaccacggc aaaccagcag tggaacctca ccaagccctg ccgcaaaatc
    31501 agactgcgca tggcggtggc gggcagtgct tctaattcag cggccggtga taccactgtg
    31561 tatctgaatt cctacacctc caagtgcttc ctgccgaatg tgttccggta tgagacggac
    31621 gcggcgaaag gctctcttgc ggtggcggaa gttgatatca ccggcaacat ggtgcgcgtg
    31681 caaacgaata agacgaacat atccagtaac ttcaacgcgg ccaatgtcct ggcaggaaac
    31741 gcaatatgga acgcaagcgg gatcaccttc aacattatga gagatgtgga aaaccatggt
    31801 gcgatcaaag ccctgtcgtt cccaacgaac ggcaagacga ttggtgccgg aacgattata
    31861 gaaatattgg gggtggcaaa atgatgagcg ttgaaaccga gagccgcatt gcatatctta
    31921 aggcggaact cgccgagact gattatctgt gtttgaagta caccgacgga gcgctgtccg
    31981 aggaggagta cgcaccgatc cgccggcagc gggcggcgta ccgggcagag atcaacgccc
    32041 tgcaaggggg tgatagccat gagtgacgct ataatcgtag ctattgtgtc cggtgtgttt
    32101 tccctggcag gatatttatt tggcaattat aagagtcaaa gtaagacctt gtaccgaata
    32161 gatcagctgg aaaaaaagca ggacaaacat aatacgctga ttgagcgtat gtacaatgtt
    32221 gaggatcgca tacatgtgct tgagaataag caagctgttg cggatcatag aattaaagat
    32281 ttggaggaca acaaaaaatg aaagtgacaa ccggaacgat cgcacgcacc gctgtactgg
    32341 tggtatcgct gctgaatgta ttgctcaatg cctttggcaa gaaccctttg ccgttcagtg
    32401 acgatgaggt gtacaccgcc gtgtcaacgg tggtggcagt agtagcttcc ctggctgcct
    32461 ggtggaagaa caacagcttc accaaggcag ctttgaaagc agatgagacc ttggcgctgg
    32521 aacggacaga aaccgcagaa agcgaggctg tacaccatga gtaagctgta ctattgtaga
    32581 caaaccacgg aaaaatgtaa atctatccgc tatcccagca agacccaccc ttataagtac
    32641 ggcacaagcg gctgtattta caccagtggc tgcggggtgt gtgccagtct tatggtgctc
    32701 cataacttcg gctttaccgg attggatact gctgcctgga cgcagaaatg cctggttatg
    32761 ggtgcacgca gcgcagaggg tacggatatg gacaccattt ccgcctattt ggaaaaatac
    32821 tatggcatta tcagcaagcg tgccaagacc gtggaggagc tgaaaaagca cctaaaaagt
    32881 ggcggcaagg ccattgtatg cgtcagcggt ggcggcaaga agctgttctc aaacggcggc
    32941 cactatgtgt atgtgggcgg actggacaag tccggcaatc taatcattct cgacccgtac
    33001 tggtacgacg gcaaattcac attgactgcc aatcggcgga agtacacaaa ggtcaagaac
    33061 gccagggaag tgtatgtaca gcctgccgcc cttgcgtcag acaccagcgg tatttggctg
    33121 tttacaaatg ccaagggtgc caagacggtt tatgcggaaa gtgatgtgaa ctatcacaag
    33181 gcaacaccca aggcgcccat cattaagccg ggcacatact ccaccacggc ggtgcggggc
    33241 atttacaagg gcgcaggtgc agccaccggc agaaaaaagg tgaaggacct gacggcagac
    33301 ggccagcacc atgccaccag cagcaagaag aacgcagatg ctatgttccg agctggcacc
    33361 accattaccg tgcaggaggt caagctgctg tccaccggca acttatgggc acgctgcccc
    33421 tccggctggc tgtgtgtctg ggaaaaagac attgaccgta aattcatcaa gtaaagcaaa
    33481 aagcccaccg ttatccggtg ggctttttca tatatgcttt ttttacttaa tattagtgaa
    33541 aggtattgac aatcattgcc tcgttgtagt ataacgaaaa acaaaggagg aatgaaaaat
    33601 gattgtggaa gataccaagg atttggttga aactgcggac tatgtgatca tcgaagctgt
    33661 tttagtggat gatggattgc gttacaaaca actttctgtt ggcgttaaag ccaaaaatgg
    33721 tgacattatc cgcataattc caatatcgac aatgctgatg tgagaaaagg ccgggcagtt
    33781 cacaagactg ttcggccttt ttattttgtt cgaaaaataa gtgtgcgcac tttctgaaaa
    33841 aatggttgat ttttttgtac tctatcgcta caataaaagt gaaggagtga ttgtgatgtt
    33901 gagtgtattc gatgtggcaa catatatcct gcaaaagcat ggcgatatgt ccagtatgaa
    33961 attacaaaag ctgtgttact atgcacaggc gtggtctttg gtgtgggatg atgcaccact
    34021 atttgacgag gattttgagg cttgggccaa tggtcctgta tgccccgagc tttttcacaa
    34081 aacacaaggt cagttcattg tccatgcttc tgatgagcaa ggcgatgtga gccgcttgtc
    34141 cgataatcaa aaagattcca ttaataaagt gctggatttc tatggtgata aggacgcgca
    34201 atggttgagt cagttaacgc acctggaaga accctggaag tccgctcggc gtggtgtacc
    34261 tatgggtatg ggatcttcta acatcattag taaagattct atggctgtgt attatggcgg
    34321 gctcgaagca taagaaaaag catactgcgt gcgcttataa cgggttgcaa gtcaaaaaag
    34381 agccgacagc ccgcgatttt tatacaaaga agcaaccgac ctctatcgct cagccagaga
    34441 gttacctttc tgaaaatcca tcttggaatt ttagctttag ggatacagcg cattgggctt
    34501 tttcgtctga acatgtcgga atggatattt ggaatgaaat tattccaaaa ttagaagatt
    34561 ttgagagcat gacttggagc gatattttga ttgctgccaa aaaacaaaac catagcattt
    34621 ctgtgtcgga tttgcatgca gatgcacaaa aatatttagc acaaaggcgg gtggagtcgg
    34681 aatcaatcgt gtccttgcga ttgggcggga gaaagcgcat atacggtatg ctaataggtt
    34741 ctacatttaa tattatttgg tatgatgaag agcatggcga caacagtcgg tgcgtttgca
    34801 gatcaaaaaa gaagcataca taagtcacga tatttggccg ggcagttcac aagactgttc
    34861 ggcctttatt tatactaatt tatatctaaa tgcaataaag agg
//
