# Supplementary material for: AcrIIA22 is a novel anti-CRISPR that impairs SpyCas9 activity by relieving DNA torsion of target plasmids
Source: bioRxiv preprint, doi:10.1101/2020.09.28.317578, version 1 (2020-09-29)
Supplement: Supplementary Datasets 1 - 6 [file 317578_file02.zip › Supplementary_Datasets/Forsberg_SuppDataset5_258_pasolli_assemblies_with_purF_orf1_radC_locus.gb]

LOCUS       BackhedF_2015__SID103_M_NODE_710_length_26827_cov_8.39048       26827 bp    DNA     linear   UNA 03-APR-2020
DEFINITION  BackhedF_2015__SID103_M_NODE_710_length_26827_cov_8.39048.
ACCESSION   geneious|urn:local:
VERSION     geneious|urn:local:.:3b-bwzg7m7:0
KEYWORDS    .
SOURCE      
  ORGANISM  .
FEATURES             Location/Qualifiers
     misc_feature    complement(3..701)
                     /note="Geneious type: EamA"
                     /standard_name="EamA"
     misc_feature    complement(705..1478)
                     /note="Geneious type: AP_endonuc_2"
                     /standard_name="AP_endonuc_2"
     misc_feature    complement(1478..2737)
                     /note="Geneious type: Aminotran_MocR"
                     /standard_name="Aminotran_MocR"
     misc_feature    complement(2857..3351)
                     /note="Geneious type: GtrA"
                     /standard_name="GtrA"
     CDS             complement(3376..3606)
                     /codon_start=1
                     /standard_name="CDS"
     misc_feature    complement(3603..4853)
                     /note="Geneious type: IMS"
                     /standard_name="IMS"
     misc_feature    5017..5742
                     /note="Geneious type: TIGR04249"
                     /standard_name="TIGR04249"
     misc_feature    complement(5807..8356)
                     /note="Geneious type: TIGR02966"
                     /standard_name="TIGR02966"
     misc_feature    complement(8397..9086)
                     /note="Geneious type: TIGR02154"
                     /standard_name="TIGR02154"
     misc_feature    complement(9280..10395)
                     /note="Geneious type: GSCFA"
                     /standard_name="GSCFA"
     misc_feature    complement(10406..11992)
                     /note="Geneious type: TIGR04091"
                     /standard_name="TIGR04091"
     misc_feature    complement(12018..12245)
                     /note="Geneious type: PP-binding"
                     /standard_name="PP-binding"
     misc_feature    complement(12290..13807)
                     /note="Geneious type: TIGR01733"
                     /standard_name="TIGR01733"
     misc_feature    14161..14313
                     /note="Geneious type: HTH_3"
                     /standard_name="HTH_3"
     misc_feature    14460..15122
                     /note="Geneious type: TIGR00608"
                     /standard_name="TIGR00608"
     CDS             complement(15216..15380)
                     /codon_start=1
                     /standard_name="CDS"
     misc_feature    complement(15216..15380)
                     /note="Geneious type: S1_1_and_10ncbiHomologs"
                     /standard_name="S1_1_and_10ncbiHomologs"
     CDS             complement(15592..15960)
                     /codon_start=1
                     /standard_name="CDS"
     misc_feature    complement(16154..17605)
                     /note="Geneious type: TIGR01134"
                     /standard_name="TIGR01134"
     misc_feature    complement(17657..18391)
                     /note="Geneious type: GXGXG"
                     /standard_name="GXGXG"
     misc_feature    complement(18388..19650)
                     /note="Geneious type: TIGR02374"
                     /standard_name="TIGR02374"
     misc_feature    complement(19647..20087)
                     /note="Geneious type: TIGR02951"
                     /standard_name="TIGR02951"
     misc_feature    complement(20101..21603)
                     /note="Geneious type: Glu_synthase"
                     /standard_name="Glu_synthase"
     misc_feature    complement(21596..22705)
                     /note="Geneious type: GATase_2"
                     /standard_name="GATase_2"
     misc_feature    complement(22938..24686)
                     /note="Geneious type: TIGR00836"
                     /standard_name="TIGR00836"
     misc_feature    complement(24862..26205)
                     /note="Geneious type: TIGR00653"
                     /standard_name="TIGR00653"
     misc_feature    complement(26445..26825)
                     /note="Geneious type: PGA_cap"
                     /standard_name="PGA_cap"
ORIGIN      
        1 aattatggta taagggaaaa ttccccaccg gcggggaaag cccccgccag tagtaaggtc
       61 gcccattgct gccaggtcat ataatgatag ttaaacagca aaaacggcaa cattgtcgca
      121 ctggaaaaag cggagaagaa aaagacaatc aaccgtccgt tctcgccccg cagccctaag
      181 taccgcacgc aggtgtacgc tccgccggca gccataccgc ctaagaagcc gcaaacactg
      241 gcaaataaat ttgcattggc aaaagtgggt ttaataatgc aaagtgcccc taagaatgcc
      301 accacaatag caatcgcctg cttgggccgc actttttctt taatgaagat tgcagagaac
      361 accagggcaa aaaagggact cattttattg agcatagacg cgtcgctaag gtccagtcga
      421 tcaatggcat agaagttacc caccataccg gccacgcccc caacggaacg aataagcagg
      481 tacttcatgt tccccggttt ggggcgaaag ctgtctttct tgcgcaccat catcacaaag
      541 gcaaagatca tcgccacaaa attgcgaaaa aagacctttt gcatggtggg cagatcgccg
      601 gacaggcgta caaaggtatt catacccgta aagcacagcc cggacaacaa aatgcaaaaa
      661 atgcccatgg tcttgttgct ggttttagcc aaagcaccca cctcctactg gattgtatcc
      721 aggtaagcct tggcccgctg cagctccgcc gccacccggt agccgcggga gtagatctca
      781 atcatataat gcacccgatc acccaaagtg cggtacagcc gctgaaagtc aaagcttccc
      841 tgccccgggg gctggcagtc cttctccggg gaatgatcgc tgatgtgcac atggacgatc
      901 tccttttgga aggtatccag aaacacaaag ggatcctccc cggcacgcac cgcctgctta
      961 atgtccagca ccatgtggaa atcgtccccc agcgcgtggc gcattcggtc gcagaaggca
     1021 atgtgctggc tcttaaagcg gttcacattc tcctggcaca cggtcacgcc ctcggcgcgg
     1081 ccgatctcca ccagctgcaa aaagcgcgca aaataccgtt cctccggaat gggaatcttg
     1141 ggctgggcaa ccgccccgtg gatcaccaca aattgggcgc ccagcagcgc tgccgcatgg
     1201 caggtttctt tataaatatc aatggtatct tcaaatcggc gctggtaatc gccaaaaatg
     1261 cagctgcttt ccataaagct ggaaaagggg tgcacggaca ccacccgtgt gccgccgtcc
     1321 ccagcaatgg ctgccagttg gcgcacaaag gccgggcgca gctcctgccg agcgttaaag
     1381 aacacctccg caaaaggaaa gcccagttcc gtcacctgct gcaaagcccg ctccgtctcc
     1441 aaaggataaa agcaagcggt agaagctccg gcctgcatca gcctaccagc ttctcaatgg
     1501 ccgccaggcg ggtgcaaatg cacagcagct ccgctgccaa ggccatctcc tcattgggcg
     1561 ggaaagaagg tgcaatgcga atgttgctgt cctgcgggtc aatgccatag ggataagtgg
     1621 cgcccacgct ggtgagggtc acgccgccgg ccttacacag ctcgcccacg cgcttggcgg
     1681 tgccgggcag cacatccagg ctgataaagt aaccaccctt gggggagaac cagtcagcga
     1741 tccccaggcc gctcagctcc ttgttcaggc gatccagtac aatatcaaac ttaggcttca
     1801 aaattgccgc atgtttcttc atgtgggcac gcacgccgtc cgcattcttg aagaattcca
     1861 catggcggtg ctggttcatc ttgtcatagc tgatggtctg caccgtcagg cgctgacgga
     1921 tcagatccaa atttttcttg ctggccacca ggcaggacac gcctgcgccg gggaaagtga
     1981 tcttagaggt agaggccacc tcaataacca tatcctcatt gccgtattcc ggcagcacat
     2041 caaaaatatt cagcagctta tcgccgtcct cgtccagatc atgcacgcaa taggcgttgt
     2101 cccacacaat gcggaagtcc tctgccgccg ggtgaagcgc cgcaatacgg cgcaccactg
     2161 catcggagaa agtgatgccg gtggggttgg aatacttggg cacacagaac atgcccttca
     2221 cgctgggatc cttcaccaat tcttcaatgg tgtccatatc cggtccgtcg gcgttcatcg
     2281 gcacattcac catttgcagc ccaaaatact ggcacacggt aaagtggcga tcatagccgg
     2341 gcaccgggca caggatcttc acttcctttt cctggctcca gggtttaccg ccgatgccgt
     2401 gggtgtagca ctggcagata aaatcaaaca tcaaagtcag actctcgttg gggccgatga
     2461 tcacattctc ggccggcacc tccagcagct cggcaaacag ctgcttacag ctggcaatac
     2521 cgtccaaaat gccgtagttg cgcacatcca cgccgccgga cacatagtcc ttcacatcat
     2581 tcatacccac ggacagatcc agctgctctt tgcagggctt acctctgctc atatccagtt
     2641 gcagtccctt ggcctgaaag tccttgtacc gagccagcag gctctcctgc tcccggagca
     2701 attcgtcttt tgtcatctct tgatatgttc ttgccatacg aaaatacctc gcaatctaaa
     2761 atttccgttc attattttac cacaaacgac tgcgccttgc aattctaaag ccaacaaaaa
     2821 aagagcgccg cagcactctt ttcttatacg cattgcctat ttttcgtttg gatttgccgg
     2881 tgcgtccgca ctctttttct ttttggtgaa taccaagagc ttggagaaca catagttgag
     2941 gatcaccacc agcacggagc aaacaatctt ggctacaaag cccttgaccc caaacaggtc
     3001 ctgatccagc ccgatcttaa acagcagcaa ggggccgaac cactcgatca cgccggtcgc
     3061 cagtcgagag accacaaagg acacaaactc ccgcgccgcc accttgggta cccagctttt
     3121 gctctcaaac acccacagct tgttggtgat aaaggcaaag atcaccgcag caatccaggc
     3181 aatcacattg cttaccgtca tcttcacatc gtcgctgccg ggagcgtgca ccagcaccgc
     3241 cttcatcagc agactgtaca ccacccagtt cacacctgtg gtggccacgc cgaagatgag
     3301 atacataatg atttctttgt acttgataaa taattcttta atcttcttca taggcacatt
     3361 atacgctatc cgattctatt ttgcaagttc aaaaaaccat tttgtctcct ctaaaaacaa
     3421 ataagtgggc acaccggcaa tgctgcaggt gtagcgcagt ccggcgcccc cggaacgcag
     3481 agacgccgcc gggcgaatat ccagtacacg gtccacatcc agccatcgct cctcccactc
     3541 catctttacc gggcgaatat cgccctcctc attatacagc gccagcacgc gcacatagtt
     3601 tttcatcctg cctgttcctt tccggttaaa aatccaacgg ggtgtatggt atggtcatcg
     3661 tggggattaa aacgggacag cccggtatcc cccagcaaac tggcccgctg aatacagtag
     3721 ttgccaaagc ggcgcttcaa atcatccacc gtgcgctcca gcttggctgc ccgctcccgc
     3781 tgctcctggg tatgggccaa atcaaactgc acacagggtt ccagctcaaa gtccgtcacc
     3841 gacaatccaa tgctgcgcaa gggtgcgccc cagcgataat tggcacaaaa cagcgccata
     3901 gccgcctgca aaatctccgt gctcacatcg gtggcggcgg ccagcttgtg tcgccgggta
     3961 aaggtttgca aattcttatc ccgcaaggag atgcacaccg tgcgcccttg cagtccctgc
     4021 tcccgcatac ggcgggccac actctctgcc agcacggtaa aaaccacctt tacatccgta
     4081 tcatccacca gatcccgggg cgtggtggtg gaattgccca cactcttgac cgccgccttg
     4141 gcgtccatat gctgcaccgg cgaagtgtcc tctccccggg caaaggcacg gagcatcagc
     4201 ccgttcttgc ccagcagacc ttgcaaaaaa tccgaccgag ccgccgccaa ctcgccgatg
     4261 gtataaacgc cgtaagcgtt cagcttgcgg gtggtggccg ggccgacgca caaaagatca
     4321 ctgcacggca ggggccacac cacccggtgg tagttttccc ggctgataac cgtcaccgcg
     4381 tccggctttt tataatctga acccaatttg gcaaagatct tgttaaagct gacccccacg
     4441 ctgacggtaa tgcccagttc cgcctttacc cgacggcgaa tttcctgggc gatctgttct
     4501 ccggtacggt catcgccggt cacatccagc cagttctcgt ccagcccgaa aggctcaata
     4561 tagtcgctgt aatcctcata gatccgccgt gccatcttgg aaaagcgcat atacagcggg
     4621 aagttcggcg gcaccaccac caactgcggg cacttttgcc gcgcttgcca cagcggctcc
     4681 ccccccccca agccgtagcg ggaggcaatc tcgtttttcg tcaggataat tccgtggcgg
     4741 ctctctgtgc tgccgcccac cgccaccggc ttgtctcgca gctccgggcg gtgcaggcac
     4801 tccaccgagg cataaaactt gttgcaatcc acatgcaaaa cggtgcgctc cattccctac
     4861 ggctcctttc ctgttatcga acatttgttc tacaagatag catacaccga ttttgactgt
     4921 ttgtcaagag ccggggcggc aaaaaatgca ggtagatttt gccttgacgg taggtgcttt
     4981 ttcttatata ctaatgggta gaattgaggt gcaactatgc cgttttacga tattgccggg
     5041 ctggtggtgg agatcaaaca ccccaccggc agaacagaaa agcaagcccg tccctacctg
     5101 tgcaaggacc aagtagggca gacggcggac atgaccattg atgtgacgga gcagcgggta
     5161 acggacgcta tggccgagca cccggagatg aaccgggatg actggtacta tatgctcacc
     5221 ggctcggatt tttacaccca gctgctgaag ttccgaggca ttttgctcca ctccagctgt
     5281 gtggtggtgg acggcgcggc ctacgctttt tccgcagaca gcggcaccgg caaatccacc
     5341 cacaccgccc tgtggctcaa gcactttggc aaccgggcat atatgctcaa tgacgacaaa
     5401 ccggccattc gcctggtagg cgaccgggtg tatgcctgcg gcaccccttg gagcggaaaa
     5461 tatgattact ccaccccagg catggttccc ctggcgggca tttgcttcct ggagcgggcg
     5521 gaggagaatt ttatccaccc ggcagacacc aaaaaggcag tgttcaacat tttctcccaa
     5581 acggtgcgca agctggggcc taacgctatg gagcgactgt ttgatatgct ggagaccata
     5641 tttgccaagg tgcccctgta cgaactgggc tgcaacatca gcgatgacgc ggtgcgcacc
     5701 tcttacaacg ccatgaagcc gaaagatcaa agcgaaaagt aaatacaagc gaaaaaagaa
     5761 aggcagttac ccaaaaacgg gtaactgtct tttgttatct atggcgttat tccgctgtgt
     5821 cctgcggcag ggcgttcttc ggctgcggca aatacacccg agccttaaac aaatcgccgt
     5881 caatgagcag ctctaacttc ccttgctggg cgctgcacag ctcctgggca atgcttaggc
     5941 ctagaccgtt gccctccttg gtgcgggaag cgtcgccccg cacaaaccgc tgggtcagct
     6001 cctggggcga gatattcagc ggctcggcag aaatattttt aatttcaaac acgccgaaat
     6061 ccccttgctt atacactcgc acatacaccc gagagtctgc ggcagaatac ttcttggcat
     6121 tttgcagcag attttccagc acccggtagg ttttagagcc gtccgcaaac gcctgtaccc
     6181 ggggcaaatc cggatccagc accaattgca gccggttctc ctcaaattcc ttttggtact
     6241 ccccgatcgc ctgggcggtc agttcgccca gatccagcac catagggtgc agggtgatgt
     6301 tgccggagga cagcttggac gcctcaatca aatcctccac aagccgtgcc agcttggtgc
     6361 ttttttccgt cagcacagcc atatattctt tggctttttc gtccgactgg gggcacttgg
     6421 acagcaaatc cgtataagta ataatggagg taatcggggt ctttaagtcg tgggacacat
     6481 tggtgatcag ctccgttttc agccgttcat cccgcactgc ctggtccacg gcgttgtgca
     6541 gctcctgatt ggtataacgc aggctgccgg ccatggcggc cagtgccggg tggagatgtg
     6601 ccgcctccac atccgtgcgg ttggctgcgg cctcaatcac ccgatccaac tggaacaaaa
     6661 agcgcagcgc atagcccacg caaaagccgt taaaacccag gcctaccaag ccgctgatca
     6721 caccgaccac cggcgcctct ccattcagaa acgatgcaaa cagcagcacc aatataatat
     6781 tgatcagcag atagcctacg gcgcaaaaga ccatattgcg cttaaagtgc cgcggggtat
     6841 aggccagccc ccggatcaca cgccgattga accggtgcag tttgcacaac agacgccaaa
     6901 ttcccaagca aatataatac agcagcgtgc ccttatacaa gtgtttctca gacttgcaaa
     6961 ggcgcacaaa agacagggtc aactctgcat acagtcccca ggccaccgcg cccaaagcgc
     7021 cgcaggccgc taagaacatt ccgccgtaat acagggtgct gagctgatag ccataataat
     7081 tggacaggtc attaaacaaa ttaccgaaca gcaccacacc cagcccagca attgctgcgg
     7141 cgatgatcgc cgtgtgcagt tccaagggaa tataatccat ccacagcagg cgcacaccgt
     7201 ccgtaccggc acggtgcccg cagcccaggc acgccaacac caaaaaggca agggccagca
     7261 ccgccaggca aacagccgcc acggtcatcg ccacggtatt catattttgc atacgggtgc
     7321 acaaggcatt caattccaca aagtccggaa gcgtatcgtt gccgccggcc acggtggggt
     7381 caatgcccac ataaatgctc atatccccgt ccatcaggta ctgtgcaacg tccgagcggg
     7441 cattgcgggc accgtaatcc gcaccccgca ggttctcccc cgctttggtc ttggaatagt
     7501 acaccggcgc gtctttcagc ttagccggcg tttgaccctc gggcaactgg ctgaccacct
     7561 gaccggtgat attgtccttg gcatagaatt gcaagcattg cagctcttgc aaattttggc
     7621 gcatatcctg ctgctcgtcg gcagcagatc ggtacggccc caccaccgtt ttgtcataga
     7681 gctttttaat gtgggtctct gcggatttga tcgtctcgct cagggtctgg tcggcatcgt
     7741 actcgttcgc ttctaccgtt tggccgtcca ctgtaaaagc gaccgtgtaa ttgcggatca
     7801 ggtcgtccgg atcatcccgc atgtcgctat cattgtaata ctccacgccg tcggaactgt
     7861 gcagccaatt tgccagctgc aaatagggca gataatcctc ccctgcccgg gtgccgttga
     7921 caatctgttg cagatcccga atcagccacg gtgcgtcccg atcctctgcc accactttct
     7981 tgatggtctt ggtgggcact ttatagttgg gtatatcctt gccgatattt gtaatattct
     8041 gatttttcag cccggcatag aacaccagcg ttttgcgaat ggccgtggcc tggtccttct
     8101 tatactgctc cagtgcggca gccacgctgt ccgccttggc tttcttcagg gcagccacct
     8161 tttgttgcag ttgcttttgc cccgccagca gcgcgatatc attgacgatc gcatccagct
     8221 ccgattggaa gatcgtggtc tgtaccaggc ttccctcttt cgctacggtc ggatcggtaa
     8281 atgcatcgtt attatacagg ccgctgatcc gcatcacggc gcccaacagc gccaccgaac
     8341 taaaggccag caccatagag agcaccacgc acagcgcctt aaaccgtctg ctttctctaa
     8401 catttttcca ctttgtatcc aagtccatac accaccttta agtatttggg ctccttgggg
     8461 ttaatctcaa tcttttcacg aatgttgcga atgtgcaccg tcacggtctt ttccgtgccg
     8521 taggccggtt cgttccacac cgcttcatag atttgggcac tggagagcac acgacctata
     8581 ttgtgcatca gatattccaa tatcttatac tcccgggcgg tcagccgtac cgggtcgccg
     8641 tctaccgtca cttccttggt gtccgtatcc agcaccaggc cgccggtgac cagctggttc
     8701 tcccgcacct ccaggctgcc aagacgcaca tagcggcgaa tttggctctt gacccgggcg
     8761 gtcaactcca gcgggttgaa gggcttggtc acataatcat cggcgccaaa gcccagaccg
     8821 gcgattttgt ccgtgtcctc gcttttggcc gacagcagaa taatgggaaa attatatttc
     8881 tcccgcagct ttaatgtggt cttcagtccg tccagccgag gcatcataat gtccagtacc
     8941 atacagtgga tctcctcccc ctgtacttgc tccagcgcct ccagcccgtc ccgggcacac
     9001 agcacccgat agccctcctg gctaagataa atgcgcagag actctaagat cgccgcgtca
     9061 tcatcgcaca ccaataccgt aaacattgct ctcatctccc tcaagtgata caaagtgctt
     9121 gctccattgt accacaaaaa tccccaacgg aaaacccgtt gtacacattt aaccacacat
     9181 tcttaaaagc aacgcaaagg aaatctaaag aaccggtaaa gtttggtcgg caaaacaaaa
     9241 aactgccgca gcataagcac tgcgacagtc tttgtatctt tattgcttag aaacagcttg
     9301 aacggaggga ttgtaagggt cgccggtatg gggctgttct ttcttaggcc ggtcgttggg
     9361 cacagggttg ttgttttgcc ctgccgtagg gcctttgcgc ttttccacat cgccgccctc
     9421 tttcaggtgc ttgatgtagg tggtgtagtc atcgttccac ccggcgtagg ctgcattttg
     9481 gcgcttatcc tccaactgca catggttctt aatgtactgc cccacataga gcgatacttt
     9541 tttggcgccg tagcagttca ggtggttgcc ggcgtcccgg ctgtccgttt tccagctaaa
     9601 gccgatctcc ttgcgtttca gatccaaatc caggaacgga atgccgtttt tcttggcata
     9661 atcattcacc gcattgtggc gggcataggt ccaggtggtt tgggacggca cctgcaccaa
     9721 aatcagctgg gcgccgttct ttttgcacag cgcattcagc tcgtccagct tgcgcacaaa
     9781 cagcggattg atctggtctc gctttttggt ctttttgata tattccttgc cccgatacgg
     9841 caccttggca ccggacacaa actgcccctt ggaggcaaag cgggcagagt aggacttgcg
     9901 cttaaccgcc gtcttggggt caaactgctt ccaccgatcg tggtactcca gcacgctgaa
     9961 ctggttgagt atctgcttac gcgcatcccg ggcaatcact tgagcagagt tggagttggt
    10021 ataaagctga tccgtttcca ggatcaccac cttgggcttt tgggttttca ggcactcctc
    10081 caccgcgcga acagactcgc cgatcagctg cttaccggta ccgctgatat aagaggtaaa
    10141 gccgtagttt ttccacattt ccataggcga aaaaccgctg taagcatcac tgttgcctac
    10201 aataaacaca tccagcgtgt ccttctccag cgacagatag ccgctggcgt tggggttcac
    10261 gaacccggct gcgtcatcat tgttcttcgg ctccaatagg aaggaaacac cgtagagcaa
    10321 aagcagcaaa atcaaaataa aggacaccag gcgggtgcaa tttttcaata tcaacttggt
    10381 ctttgcagtc atcatgcacc cctccttaga attgaccgta aataggcgct accgtttcat
    10441 agccggtacc gtaagcacca aatacaacca cgcccaaaat cagcgccaag aacaccgcat
    10501 accgcagcac taccggacgg cgagccagct ctgaacgaat ggtgtggccc ttctcttgca
    10561 gcacctctac aatgcctacg accagcacgc cgatacccat aatcaggaaa tcctgccagt
    10621 cgttacccag ggacagcacc gtgccgttgg ttaagcaagc gccgtcaaaa tccgtaaaga
    10681 tacgcgccag gctctggccc cactgagaaa tcgtgtggca gcggaacagc atcatgccca
    10741 cattgacgat caggaaagta cgcaccatct ggaacagggc aaagccctta ctctccggcg
    10801 caatatgcag tgcgtgcagc agcttgtccg acaccgggcg caggtacata ccgatcatca
    10861 ttaagatgta ataatacagc ccgtagagta catacttcca actggcgccg tgccaaatgc
    10921 cgttaaagaa ccacacacaa aacagcgcga aggtcatggg caccaggttg gcaaaataat
    10981 cgtttaattt ttttctggta tgcttactta aattcatcag ccccttggac agggacacgg
    11041 agaagaacac atactccttg atccacgcgc ccagggtaat gtgccaccgc tgccaaaatt
    11101 cgttgatggt tttggagaaa atagggcgac ggaagttctc ttgcatctcc accccaaaca
    11161 gctggccggt ggcgcacaca atatccatac agccggagaa ttcgcagtag atctgcacag
    11221 tataaagcag ggtgcccagc agcaccatag acccggcctg gtcgccgttg tcaaacacac
    11281 cggtaacaaa caggttggct cggtcggcaa tgaccatctt cttaaacata ccccaaaaga
    11341 tgcgcatcac cgcttgggcg tctcgctcaa agttaaagct gtggccctcc accaaccggg
    11401 gcatcatgat ctcatacttg ccgataggac cctccgtcat ttgggggaaa aagctgagaa
    11461 acagcgccag tttaaagaag ttacgctccg gtttgtactt acctctgtac acatccacca
    11521 catagctgac cgcacacaga gtatagtaag aaatacccag gggcagcaga atttgcaccg
    11581 gctgataggc gctcttgctg ccaaacagcc cggcaatgcc ataggcactc tctcccagga
    11641 aatttacata ttttaaggct attaacaacc caaagacgcc cagtaccgcc acggtgacca
    11701 ccgcgcgctt cttggcgtca tattttttgc gaatttgttt cttttcctct ttgtcggcag
    11761 ctgccttgcg ccgggctttg ccctgatcat tcaggtggcc cagcagcagc ccaccgccgt
    11821 atacgatcag gatggccgcc accagccaca gcgtacgcag ccccgctgcc atcacatagt
    11881 aaacggcgct ggcacccagc aacacgcacc atttggcccg cttgggcaca atggtataaa
    11941 tcagcaggct gattcctaca aagaggaagt aagtaacaga tgtaaatgac ataacttgct
    12001 taccttatgt ataattttta ttcgtcctgc aatttttcaa tcatctgcca catcgcctgg
    12061 gcagactgaa agttctccgg cacaatcatc agcggcgtga tttccacatc aaattcgtcg
    12121 ctgagttttg ccaccagcgc cataatcgcc aaagagtcaa acaccttgtc atcaatcaag
    12181 tgcttctcag acttaaagtc tacaccgggt ttcatttctt ccaagatttc aagcaattct
    12241 tccattttta gttctccttt ttcattatat ataaattttt gaatggactt tagtcagcct
    12301 tgttaaagta tgcggcagcc agcgccttcc ggtcggtctt gccattttgg ttgtagggga
    12361 tagtcttggc ctgaatgacc tttgccggca gcatatatgc gggcagcgct gcctgcaatg
    12421 cctgccgcac ggtctcctgc tccgccttag cacctacata gatcaaaatc agctgatccg
    12481 ccgcctggtc gtacaaacac acggacacat ccactcccgg ttgggccgtg gcagccgcct
    12541 caatctcgcc cagttcgatc cgatagccca tgtgcttaat ttggaaatcc cgacgagaaa
    12601 gataaatcaa ctcgccccgt tcattccacc gcaccagatc gccggtttta tacacccgct
    12661 ccggatagtg actttgcagc ggattttgca caaaggctgc cgccgtcttg tccgggtcgt
    12721 tatagtagcc catagccagg aacgaacctc tggcgtacag ttcgccctcc tcgccgattc
    12781 cggccagccg cccgtcctcg gtaaccacaa agctgtcgca attgtcacag gcaatgccga
    12841 tgggcacgct ctctgtgtct ttgatctccc gatccacaat gtagtaggtg caaatatccg
    12901 tggtttccgt cgggccaaac aggttggcaa acagggcgtt cggatacttg ctgcgccagt
    12961 aattcagctg cttggcaggc atgacctcac cggcaaacag caccttttca atatgctccg
    13021 ccatcataaa gtccagcacc tttaagttgg ccacaatgga cagggcggag ggcacccaat
    13081 aaatggtgtt tacctgccgc tcattcaggt agcggatcag cagagccggg aaggagaaat
    13141 acgacttggg gatcacatgt aactgcgctc cggtgcgaat ggtagcgtaa atatccgtca
    13201 ccgacatact gaaataaaag ggcgtttggt tgccgaaaat cgtcttttcg ctaatgccaa
    13261 aggtatcggc cgcccaagcg gaatacgcca acacgctgcg atggttcacc accacgccct
    13321 tggggttgcc ggtggagccg gaggtaaaaa tggcataggc cggatccgtg tcgatcatac
    13381 ggcggcgcac cgtttgcaaa agctccggct gtgcctgacc ggccgccagc gcttctgcgc
    13441 tatacacctt gccgtcataa tccagtccgg ccgggtcatc cttgtgggcc tcgtcacaga
    13501 tcagtgccgt aggctgcaag gtgcgcaaaa tcttattcac ccgctcggcg ggcatttccg
    13561 ggtccagcac cacatagaag ttgccgctgt acagcacccc catcagggtc accaaacagg
    13621 gtgcgccccg ctccatcagt accgccaccg ggcaattccg gtctccatta gcggccagcg
    13681 cactgcccac ggatccggca atgttcacca ccgtttggta gtcatagctg cactgctgat
    13741 ctgcaaaggc ggtctgcctt ggcaaacgcg ccgcagtgcg ttccagtaat tcaagtacat
    13801 ttttcatttt gttcacctac ttaacaaatc gtcttgccat tatttaatca taaaaaccta
    13861 aaaagaaacg caacaaaatc taaagatatg cgaaagattc gccgttctca ccgtattatg
    13921 gtgcgtagta cagttcattg atacaataat acacggatca acccggaaag tcaatctatt
    13981 tttataaaat gacaatattg tcacaaaagg tcaaagttcg tcacaaaaag tatcacaatt
    14041 cgtgataatt acaaatgtcg ttcagcggat tttgtacaat agctatactg agtaccaagg
    14101 agggattttg ccgtgcggct aaaggattta cgagaggacc gggacgaaac gcagcggcaa
    14161 atggcagcct tgctgaatgt gggtcaaagc acctattcca tgtatgaaaa cggccagcgt
    14221 gagattcccc tggcagccct ttgcaaactg gcagaccact atgatgtgac cttggattac
    14281 ctggtgggcc gcagcgacgc accgggtaag taatcgtctt tacaaatgcc acaatttctt
    14341 gtataatata cagtagaaca caaaagcgtg ttctccgcaa atgcggaggc acgccttttt
    14401 tgctttcagg gtcaggaggg atataaatgg aaatcagcag ggatgggcac cgagcccgta
    14461 tgcgtgccgc ttatctgcaa ggcggcggcg acgctatgcc ggaccaccag ttgctggaat
    14521 tgctgctgtc catcagcatt ccccgcaaag atgtaaagcc cattgcctat gcgctcatta
    14581 accgcttcgg ctcgctggag caggtgtttg ccgccggcgc agcagatctg caacaagtgc
    14641 cgggcgtcgg cgaacagacc gccgtacaaa ttctgctggt acgggatctg aaccggcgga
    14701 tccgtcaaaa tcaaaacaaa ccggtcaagc atctgacgga tgccgcccag tcctgcgcct
    14761 actttgccaa tctgttacgg gacaaaacca ccgagcaggt gtacttggtc accctggacg
    14821 gcagtgccaa aatcctgcaa acccacgccg taggcagcgg cagcgtcaac ctggccgctg
    14881 tggatcagcg cactttgatg gaacatattc tgcgagacaa cgccagcgct gttatgctgg
    14941 cacacaacca tcccggcggc aaggcccaac cctctgctca ggatctggaa ttcaccattc
    15001 gccttctttc cattctgcgt tccattcatg tgcagctgct ggatcatatt atcgtcagtc
    15061 ctaccgacac ctactccatg cgcagcgacc cggagtacgg cagcttcttc accgtcaaat
    15121 aacgcaatgt acaaaaggaa ccgcagttta gtacagtaaa acatcttttt gggcaaaaag
    15181 aaagccgagc agtttcacac tgctcggctt ctttactaga tcagaacggt tgaaataggg
    15241 acgatacgaa taatgtcacc gttttcgtct ttgatgccga cggaaagctg tttgtaacgc
    15301 aatccgtcat ccactaaaat ggcttcgatc actacacaat ccgcagtttc agctaaatcc
    15361 cgcgtctctt ctatgaccat tttcactcct cctctcagct attatgctac aaaagagtaa
    15421 tatttgtcaa taccgaccac taactttttt tgaaaaaatg caattttcag ccaaaatccg
    15481 tcatcatata acggagcaac aatattttat actctgacaa acagaaaagc ccggttttca
    15541 agcaatcatc cgggcaacgg aaatgaacgc tttgcaaaaa ccaaaatgca gtcagctgct
    15601 cttttcacca tagcggcaat cacagagacc ggcgccggtg ctgcccgctg ccccctctgc
    15661 gttggtgtct gctccatttt cgccggtatc ttcggcaaac agctggaggt tcagcggcag
    15721 gcgtgcgcac acccggctct gttctctgct gttttccatc tcggcattgt gttttgtcat
    15781 tgctgactcc tttcccaaac cgtacgctgc cggttcggta aaggatatat tcccacaggc
    15841 atagcctgaa aatgggcata aaaagagcag ggttgcaatc tgcaactctg ctttctgtgg
    15901 atgattgatc ttgatcttgc tctgcacgga gcgccttgta cttttccagt atttcaccat
    15961 accggcgttt gactaaagaa agccccgaat ttcgcgcaat cacgcgccat tcggggcttt
    16021 tttggcggag agcaagggat tcgaaccctc gaacacccgt ttagatgtta cacgatttcc
    16081 aatcgtgctc cttcggccag ctcggacaac tctccatata cagcgggcgc taggtgcgtc
    16141 cgcttattca cttttaatcc aagacctggt agtaagagga gaactgattc agcttttcct
    16201 caaacttatc cttggactgc tgcttcgggg tggggatggg ataatggccg gtgaagcaac
    16261 cgtcgcaaaa atcgaatccg gactccttcg caagttcgtg agtagatttt acactaagat
    16321 accccaagct gtcaacccct aattggcaag aaatttcaga aatttcgtga aatttgcatg
    16381 caatcaggtt ttcttcgcta tcaatgtccg ttccaaagaa gcaaggatgc cgaaacggag
    16441 gggcagaaac ccgcatatgc acctcggtgg cgccggcctc tcgcagcagg ctgacaatcc
    16501 gagcgctggt ggtgccgcga acaatagagt catcgatcat caccacccgc ttgcccttga
    16561 tattctctcg cagtacattc agcttgatct tcaccgcgtc ctcacgctga ccttgggtag
    16621 gctgaataaa actgcggccg atgtagcggt tcttgataaa tccaataccg taaggaatgc
    16681 cgctctcctg ggcatagccc aaggcggcgt ccaggccgct gtccggcacg ccgatgacaa
    16741 tatccgcgtc taccgggtgt tccttcgcca ggtacgcacc ggcccgcatt ctggcgtgct
    16801 gcacagacac gccctcaatc acactgtccg gccgagcaaa atagatgtac tcaaacacac
    16861 aaatgtggcg tagtccgccg caatgggtgg taatagagcg cacgccatcc ttgctgatca
    16921 caacgatctc gccgggagca atattccgca caaagtgggc gccgatggaa tccagcgcac
    16981 aactctccga cgccaccaca taagcatcgt ccgcagtctt acccaggcaa agaggccgaa
    17041 agccgttggg gtcacgaaac gcaatgagtt tggtggcagt catcaccacg caagagaatg
    17101 ccccttgcag ccggggcatg attttttcga tggcctcttc cgtgctctta ctgtgcaggc
    17161 gctcctctac aatagaatag gcaatggact cggtgtccga tgtgccgtga aaaatggcgc
    17221 ccttcagctc aaactggcgg cgcagctccg gggcgtttac caaattgccg ttatgtgcca
    17281 ccgccaaatt acccttaata tggcgaatga ccaggggctg aatattgttg gcgtttttgc
    17341 cgccggtggt ggagtagcgc acatgaccga tggccatatt acctgtaccc agggcagcca
    17401 gctgctcctt gctaaacaca tccggcacca gtccgtcgcc ccgatggtgg cgaaacacgc
    17461 cgtcgtcatt cacggcaatg ccgcaactct cctgccctct gtgctgcaag gcaaacagag
    17521 ccagatacgc cgtctgggcc accgtagtgg tctgattttc aaatacgccg aaaacaccgc
    17581 attcctcgtg caaactatcg aacatcgctc tctcctatcc cgtgtggttg tcgctctttt
    17641 ctctattata ataccattag ttgggcgtgt aaaggtttgc gtaaggtctg gaggtggcgg
    17701 gagccaactt tttgaacgat tttttcatga tctcgtccat ggaaacgcca aaatacttgc
    17761 agtatttctt caaataccct tccaattcct gccggtccgc gtccgttaag gccgtcactt
    17821 taatgttcgg gctgatgttc tccttgggaa agctgccccg cacaaagatc ttgcccccgt
    17881 gcataccgga ggcgcagtgg gtgccaaaca gcttttcgcc tcgcttcata cccagcccca
    17941 gcagcacaat ggtgcccccg gccatatact cgcccaagaa ggaaccggca ttgcgaccga
    18001 tcaccagcac cggcttcatc tgttcaaact ccttcatgtg gatcccgccg cggcaggcca
    18061 cattggtctc tacaaagatc tggccgtccc gcataccata gcccatagcg tcgccggcgt
    18121 ggccgtgaat gacgatctcg ccgccgttca tcgtgttgcc cactgcgtcc tggcagttgc
    18181 caaacacctc caccttgcca ccatttaagt agcaagccat atcattgccc ggagtgccgt
    18241 gcacctgaat ggttttgcct gcgtccaggg cgcagccgat atagcgctga ccgttcaccg
    18301 ccgtgatcgt tacctttttc ttggtgcgca gctcctgctt aattttgtcg ttcagctctg
    18361 catacttgca cagtcctgcc tcaatactca cagctgcacg cctcctctca acttggtgat
    18421 ccgggtctcc ttggggaacc agaacagatt gggactatcc atcaaatccc cttgcaaacc
    18481 ctccaacggc acaccgccag agatcaaaga tgtatagatt ccggcgttct cgctggcgtt
    18541 gatgagcaca tagcccacca gcttgccgtc ccggaacacc aggcgcttgt agctatcgtc
    18601 tgcggcagcc acacggtccg tatagccgtc tcccttagcg ttgatcagcc cgcaggtgca
    18661 aatgcgcaga ccgtaaaaat caatagcgtt caccgcatag gtaccgccga caatcagatc
    18721 gccgccggcc atttggctgc ctgctgcacg cccttgcgcc actgcattgg gccacagagc
    18781 caagattttc ttactgccgt ccaacatgtc cacagacacg gcgcaatccc cggcggcgta
    18841 aatatccggg tccgaggtct gcatggtggc cggatcggtg ataatccccc gctccactgt
    18901 caggcccgct gcctctgcca gtgccgtggc cgggcgcacg cccactgcca ccaccagcag
    18961 atcgcagggc agttccttgc cgttttgcag caccacccgc tgcaccgtct taccgctgca
    19021 cttggcccgg gtcaccgttt gacccaggtg aaagcgcaga ccgtggtgct ctaaatggcg
    19081 gcgcaccagc ttggcactct tttcatctaa aatagagggc aatacccgat cggacagctc
    19141 caccacatct acgcttttgc aaattttgct caagccttcg gcggccttca taccgatcag
    19201 cccggcaccg atcaccacgg cgcgggtgtt tgcacttgcc agatcgtgca cagcctgggc
    19261 atctgccgcg gtcaaaaagc cgcacacatt gcgcttgccg cttacattct gcatcggcgg
    19321 cacaaagggc acggagccgg tgcacaggca cagcttatca tagctatacg ccttgcgccc
    19381 gcacttaacg gtcttttttg cccgatcaat ggcggtcacc tctacgtcgg tgacgatctc
    19441 tattttttgc tctttatagt aagccggagt gcgcaagcgc atttgacccc gccgcaccag
    19501 gccttttaag taataactga tagacggacg agagtacggc agatccgtct cccgagtcag
    19561 cagggtaact gcgcctgccg ggtccgtctt gcgaatttgc tccgccgcag ccagtccggc
    19621 ggcagaggca ccgatgatca catacttcac ttggcagcac ctcccgcttc tacccaaacc
    19681 aaggctcgat tggggcaacc cttgacgcac gccggttctt ccccgccgca caggtcgcac
    19741 ttgtaggcaa tattgccggg ctgaatacac ccgatggggc acaccgccag gcaggtcata
    19801 cagccgatac acttgtccgg gtctacagac acaatgccgg tctttttgtc tttgtgcata
    19861 gcgccggtaa tgcatgcctt cacacaggcc gggtcatcgc aatgacggca gttcaccgcc
    19921 acggaggcta cacggtcgcc gtacaccttt acccggctga taggcgccgg attctcatat
    19981 ttattggctg tcagcacatc gccggaggct gaatgtgccg ttttgcaata gacttcacac
    20041 aggtggcagt tgacgcaaag ttcctctcgt gcaaatactt ttttcatctc actgtcctcc
    20101 ttattccccg gcgtgcttaa tgcctaaaat ttgcagttcc cgatcagtca gaccaatacc
    20161 acggagcatc agtctgttgc cgcgcaggga gtctacggag ttgatgccca tgccgcccat
    20221 gatctctttc atctcatggt tccaggcgga gagcaggttt tccactcgct gatgagcgat
    20281 ctccggattc agtcgccggg tcagatccgg acgctgggtg gcaatgcccc agttgcactt
    20341 accggtgttg caggtttggc acatatggca gcccatggcg atcagcggcg cagaggcgat
    20401 atacaccgca tccgcaccca gagcaatcgc cttgatcaca tcagaggaac agcggaaaga
    20461 accggcagcc accaaagaca cggtggaacg aatgccctcg tcccgcagcc gctggtccgc
    20521 agctgccagc gccaactcaa tgggaatacc cacattgtcg cgtatgcggg tgggcgctgc
    20581 gccggtgccg ccgcgaaagc cgtcgattac cacaatatcc gcaccggcac gcgccacgcc
    20641 ggaggcgatg gccgcaatgt tatgtaccgc tgcaatctta acggaaatgg gctttttgtt
    20701 atccgtggcc tgcttcagcg accagatcag ctggcgcagg tcctcaatgg aataaatatc
    20761 atgatgcgga gcaggtgaaa tggcgtccga tcccaccggg atcatacgcg cattgctgac
    20821 ttccacattt accttttcac cgggcagatg gccgccgatc cccggcttgg ccccctggcc
    20881 gatcttaatt tccacaaact tggagttatt caaataatcc ttatgcacac cgaagcggcc
    20941 ggaggccacc tgtaccacgg cacagtcacc gtaagacgcc aggtccgggt gcaaaccgcc
    21001 ctcaccggta ttaaacagcg tgcccatatt cttggcagcc atggccagag atttttgggc
    21061 attcaggctg atggagccaa agctcatggc agagaacata ataggcgtct ccaacatcac
    21121 ctgcggcggc attttggtca cggacttgcc cttgcgctcc acttgcagcc gatccggttt
    21181 acgacccaaa atggtacgaa tttccatcgg ctcccgcaaa gggtcaatcg aggggttggt
    21241 cacctgggag gcattgagca aaattttgtc ccaataaatg ggatacggct gcgggttgcc
    21301 catagcggac agcagcacgc cgccggtatt tgcctggcgg cagatctctt gctgatagcg
    21361 tggggtccaa ttggcattgt cccgatagtc gcacacatat ttttcgatcc gaagggcgcc
    21421 ggtggggcac agatccacgc accgatggca ggccacgcaa tcctgagaat gggacaccac
    21481 ggttttgccg tccggtccaa agctatggca ctcgttggag cactgacgca cacagcagcc
    21541 gcaatcaata caaagttccc gatcccgcac aatggtgaac cggcggggaa tataattaat
    21601 catcgtcttc ctcctttgcc agttccagtg ggataaacac cggctccgca ccgctgacgg
    21661 accacacttt ttccgggtga gggcagatca cacgaatggc ggactcctct gaagcaaaat
    21721 acgcccgatt gcctttggta gccgcagtca gggagcgcaa tttcagccgg tcgttgatag
    21781 ccagcagtcc cttgttggag ccaaggatca cagagaacgg cccgttcacc aaagcgccat
    21841 tatagataga gcgcagattg gtaaaatact ctttccgctc cgggtccata cggtcaatct
    21901 cgtcccactc cggggccgta agcacatcgg ctgccacatc aataggcagc tgatggtgac
    21961 ggatcaggtg gtcaaacaga taagtaatca cttccgtatc cgtctgcatg gtacacacat
    22021 agccaaactg ctcaatatac cgacggttgg cgtcatagga cgaaatctcg ccgttatgca
    22081 ccacagacca gtccagcaaa ttaaaggggt gtgccccgcc ccaccagccg ggggtgttgg
    22141 taggaaagcg accatgtgct gtccacaagt aggcatcata ctgatccagc atgtagaact
    22201 cacccacatc ctccggatag cccacagcct taaagcagcc catattcttg ccgctggaaa
    22261 aaataaaagc gccgtcgatc tcgttgttca catggatcac acactgggcg gtatattcgt
    22321 cctcgtccag acgggcctct ttcatccgca ccttattggg cttggcaaaa taccgccaaa
    22381 tgtccggtcc attctctatg gacgcgatct tcttggtggg aatgcgttcg gaaacatcca
    22441 cattaaaatg cttgaacaaa aactcctcgc aagcgcctcg tgcctgtacc gactggtaaa
    22501 acacatggaa agcaatatcc gtcttgtgat cgggataaat gccataggca gcaaaaccgc
    22561 cgcccaagcc gttggaacgg tcgtgcatca aggcaatgga ctggataatc tccgacccat
    22621 tgatcggctc acccttgcgg tcaataatgg cggcaatggc gcagccggag ggaatgcgca
    22681 cttcgccctc tcgcagcata ttcatcactc ctgtatctgt atttcttcaa aaaaaaccta
    22741 tactttattg tacaatactg tcgattaacc gtcaatgtgc ccactataaa aatctacaac
    22801 acaaaatcag cataattata gtgaatttca caaagaattg cactcttctc tgtgaattac
    22861 cactcacttt tggttctttt gtacaaaaaa gcggctttgc caccgtgtaa tggcaaagcc
    22921 gcgataggta gggacgatca gtcgtccgtg ccctggagag cgtcatagcc ccgtgcgccg
    22981 gtgcgcacct ttactgcgtc ctccacatca taaacaaaaa tcttaccatc accgatatta
    23041 ccggtatata gcgcctctct ggcagcggcg atcaccgttt ccaccggcac ggcggagatc
    23101 accatttcca gcttcatctt ggggttcagg ttcagctcct cgatctccac accgcggtac
    23161 ttgcgcacat gacccttctg ggtaccgcaa cccattacat tggtcacggt cataccggta
    23221 acacccaccg cgttcatggc gtccttcacc cgttccagct tggccgggtt aaagagcatc
    23281 accacttcgc tgagcttagc gtccggtttg gtggtataag tctctaccgg aacagccttt
    23341 tctaccggag cagccggcaa gccgctttcc gttaccggca cggcagcaaa gccgccgacg
    23401 ggcataaagt ccgcataggc agagggcagg ttgtgctcgg tggcgtccag ccccttgatc
    23461 tcttcttccg cgctgacccg cagacccacg gtcttgttca gaataaagaa agtgatggtc
    23521 agggtcactg ccgcccaacc ggccacagcc gcaaacccga ttaactgggt acccagcagg
    23581 tgcagcccgc cgccgtagaa cagacccgta tgggtcaggc cggacactgc atagcccggt
    23641 gctttgtccg tggcaaacag gcctacggcc agcgtgcccc aaataccgtt ggccatgtgc
    23701 acagccacag cgcctaccgg gtcgtcaata tgcaatttct tatccagcag ctccacaacc
    23761 agcaccacca gaataccggc cacagcgccg atgatcccgg agcccaaagc gtccgttaca
    23821 tcacaggagg cagtcacagc caccagcccg gccaaagagc cgttcaggga catggacaca
    23881 tccggcttgc cgtccttgat ccaagtaaag agcatggtgg tgcaagtggc cacagccggc
    23941 gatacggtgg tggtcaccag gatagacgcc aaagtgggta catcggtagc cgccgcgccg
    24001 ttaaagccgt accaggcaaa ccacaggata aacacgccca gcgcgcccag agtcagggaa
    24061 tgaccgggaa tggcttttgg tgtctttttg ccggtttttt cgtccgtatg gtacttaccg
    24121 atccggggac cgagaaagat ggcgccgatc agtgccgcga taccgcccac catgtgaatg
    24181 gcgcaggatc cggcgtaatc gtggaagccc agcttttgca gccagccgtt gccgtccaca
    24241 ttccagaccc agcctgcctc gatgggatac accacagcgg agatcactgc tgagtaaatg
    24301 cagtaggcag aaaacttggt acgctctgcc atagcgccgg acacaatggt ggccgccgtg
    24361 gcacagaaca ccaggttaaa tacaaagttg gaccagttaa aatcattata gtgggtgaaa
    24421 atgcccaggt tgggcagacc gatcaccccg gcgatatagt cctgaccgca catcagccca
    24481 tagcccaaca gaatgaacat caccgtgccg atacaaaagt ccatcaggtt tttcataata
    24541 atattgccgg cgttcttggc tctggtaaag ccggtctcta ccatagcaaa gccgcactgc
    24601 ataaagaaaa ccagcactgc gccgatcaaa aaccacacgc cgaacagctc gctgttcacc
    24661 gtttccatga ttgtttcaag ccccataaaa tcctcctttt catcaaaaaa agcttaaaaa
    24721 tggaaataaa aaaagagcgc tcgaaaacag acgttcgagc actccattgt gctaaagaat
    24781 gccgacaccg cgccaatggc ccggcgccgg caaatgaccg accctgtcaa aagacagtgc
    24841 cgaccgtaag agagggcaaa atcaatacag taccatgtac ttgtcgatct cccactgaga
    24901 gaccttggtg cggtactcgt cccattcatt ctccttgcct tcaatatagt tattgaatac
    24961 atggtcaccc agggtttcct taataaacgg atctgcctta gcggcttcaa tagcctcttt
    25021 caggctgccg ggcaggcaat caatgccggc ggctttcagc tcctcgtcgg acaggccgaa
    25081 cacattgtag tcaatgggag aagcgggggt catctttttc ttaatgccgt ccaaaccggc
    25141 agccaggcac aaagccatct ccaaataggg gttgcaggcg ggatccgggc agcgcagttc
    25201 tacgcgagtg cccttgccgc gagcggcagg aatacgcacc aggcaggagc ggttggaagc
    25261 ggaccatacc aggtaagacg gtgcctcata gccgggtacc aaacgcttgt aagagttcac
    25321 ggtggggttg gagaacgctg caataccgcg aatatgggcc ataatacctg cgatgaaatt
    25381 ataagcagtc tcggacagac ccatctcgcc gttggggtca tcaaaagcgt tcttgccgtc
    25441 cttcaaataa tacaggctca tgttggtgtg cataccggaa ccgttgatac cataaatggg
    25501 cttgggcata aaggtagcgt gcagaccatg cttggcagcg taagtcttaa ccacatgctt
    25561 aaaggtcatt acacggtcgg cactgagcat tacatcacca aactggaagt cgatctcgtg
    25621 ctgcccctcg gccacctcgt gatgggaagc ctcaatggtg tagcccatat cctccagggc
    25681 caggcaaata tcccgacggc agttctcgcc gtggtcgatg gggttcaggt caaagtaacc
    25741 gccctcgtcg ccggtctcca gggtggggtt gccgttctcg tccagcttaa acaggaagaa
    25801 ctcgcactcc gggccaacat taaagccaaa gcccatctcg gcagcctcgt ccatcacctt
    25861 ttgcagcaca ttgcgggggt cgcccatgaa gggggtctca ttatcggatt tatatacgga
    25921 gcagatcagt cgagcggtct gcgcattctg gtgctttctc caggggaaga tggtccaagt
    25981 gtcgtaatcc gggtgcagat acatatcgga ctcatcaatg cgaacaaagc cgtcgatgga
    26041 agaaccgtca aacatacagt cattgtccag tgccttctcc agctgggaca gggtgatggc
    26101 cacattcttc ataatgccga acatatccgt aaactgcaag cggataaact ctacattatt
    26161 ttcctgtgcg cttttgatga tgtcttcctt tgtgtattta ctcatagcaa atactcctct
    26221 cttaagaaat gatagatagc acagaatttt cttactgcca aaggcaataa aaaatgaggg
    26281 cgctccgcta tcaacggaac gccctcgttc tgaatacaat gccattataa tcacattgtc
    26341 cccggtttgt caacggtttt tgacaacttt ggcaaatctt gtaattggcg gcaggaattg
    26401 tgcacacctt ttgtacaata tgcacaggat agacagactg tttgctatat gtccaaaaat
    26461 tcggcgggaa tcactttttt cgacagatcg gtaaaatact tcaccgtggc acccttctgc
    26521 gcctgggtgg cggccagctc gtcggtataa tcactgagct tatagacgga aaacacaaaa
    26581 ccgttaccgc ctcggctgta atggcacacc accggcgcca gtttcgcaga agagatggta
    26641 atctttccat tctccttttc gatcgtcacc tccgccatac cgccgcacag ttggggcaga
    26701 ttgatctggt ggctgataaa attacccaga gagtagtaga ccagcatttt tttgccgctc
    26761 ttttcgttgg tcacccacgc caccggctgg agcacatgcg gggggctgcc cgtgacagag
    26821 aagaaca
//
LOCUS       Bengtsson-PalmeJ_2015__TRAVELRES33_NODE_778_length_46560_cov_4.02744       46560 bp    DNA     linear   UNA 03-APR-2020
DEFINITION  Bengtsson-PalmeJ_2015__TRAVELRES33_NODE_778_length_46560_cov_4.0274
            4.
ACCESSION   geneious|urn:local:
VERSION     geneious|urn:local:.:3b-bwzg7m7:1
KEYWORDS    .
SOURCE      
  ORGANISM  .
FEATURES             Location/Qualifiers
     misc_feature    3..836
                     /note="Geneious type: TIGR02374"
                     /standard_name="TIGR02374"
     misc_feature    833..1567
                     /note="Geneious type: GXGXG"
                     /standard_name="GXGXG"
     misc_feature    1619..3070
                     /note="Geneious type: TIGR01134"
                     /standard_name="TIGR01134"
     CDS             3264..3632
                     /codon_start=1
                     /standard_name="CDS"
     CDS             3844..4008
                     /codon_start=1
                     /standard_name="CDS"
     misc_feature    3844..4008
                     /note="Geneious type: S1_1_and_10ncbiHomologs"
                     /standard_name="S1_1_and_10ncbiHomologs"
     misc_feature    complement(4102..4764)
                     /note="Geneious type: TIGR00608"
                     /standard_name="TIGR00608"
     misc_feature    complement(4911..5063)
                     /note="Geneious type: HTH_3"
                     /standard_name="HTH_3"
     misc_feature    5417..6934
                     /note="Geneious type: TIGR01733"
                     /standard_name="TIGR01733"
     misc_feature    6979..7206
                     /note="Geneious type: PP-binding"
                     /standard_name="PP-binding"
     misc_feature    7232..8818
                     /note="Geneious type: TIGR04091"
                     /standard_name="TIGR04091"
     misc_feature    8829..9944
                     /note="Geneious type: GSCFA"
                     /standard_name="GSCFA"
     misc_feature    10138..10827
                     /note="Geneious type: TIGR02154"
                     /standard_name="TIGR02154"
     misc_feature    10868..13417
                     /note="Geneious type: TIGR02966"
                     /standard_name="TIGR02966"
     misc_feature    complement(13482..14207)
                     /note="Geneious type: TIGR04249"
                     /standard_name="TIGR04249"
     misc_feature    14371..15621
                     /note="Geneious type: IMS"
                     /standard_name="IMS"
     CDS             15618..15848
                     /codon_start=1
                     /standard_name="CDS"
     misc_feature    15873..16367
                     /note="Geneious type: GtrA"
                     /standard_name="GtrA"
     misc_feature    16487..17746
                     /note="Geneious type: Aminotran_MocR"
                     /standard_name="Aminotran_MocR"
     misc_feature    17746..18519
                     /note="Geneious type: AP_endonuc_2"
                     /standard_name="AP_endonuc_2"
     misc_feature    18523..19422
                     /note="Geneious type: EamA"
                     /standard_name="EamA"
     misc_feature    19519..19965
                     /note="Geneious type: TIGR00244"
                     /standard_name="TIGR00244"
     misc_feature    20073..20510
                     /note="Geneious type: TIGR00738"
                     /standard_name="TIGR00738"
     misc_feature    20628..20948
                     /note="Geneious type: Trns_repr_metal"
                     /standard_name="Trns_repr_metal"
     misc_feature    20979..23501
                     /note="Geneious type: TIGR01525"
                     /standard_name="TIGR01525"
     CDS             23691..24593
                     /codon_start=1
                     /standard_name="CDS"
     misc_feature    24738..26201
                     /note="Geneious type: MFS_2"
                     /standard_name="MFS_2"
     misc_feature    26263..26820
                     /note="Geneious type: Acetyltransf_1"
                     /standard_name="Acetyltransf_1"
     misc_feature    26989..28512
                     /note="Geneious type: MFS_2"
                     /standard_name="MFS_2"
     misc_feature    complement(28809..30335)
                     /note="Geneious type: MFS_2"
                     /standard_name="MFS_2"
     misc_feature    complement(30335..31666)
                     /note="Geneious type: Sulfatase"
                     /standard_name="Sulfatase"
     misc_feature    complement(31721..32503)
                     /note="Geneious type: TauE"
                     /standard_name="TauE"
     misc_feature    complement(32500..33618)
                     /note="Geneious type: MS_channel"
                     /standard_name="MS_channel"
     misc_feature    complement(33716..34834)
                     /note="Geneious type: TIGR01444"
                     /standard_name="TIGR01444"
     misc_feature    34910..35725
                     /note="Geneious type: TIGR03520"
                     /standard_name="TIGR03520"
     misc_feature    35722..36681
                     /note="Geneious type: PhoH"
                     /standard_name="PhoH"
     misc_feature    36681..37187
                     /note="Geneious type: UPF0054"
                     /standard_name="UPF0054"
     misc_feature    37184..38077
                     /note="Geneious type: TIGR00436"
                     /standard_name="TIGR00436"
     misc_feature    38268..39020
                     /note="Geneious type: TIGR00613"
                     /standard_name="TIGR00613"
     misc_feature    39028..41409
                     /note="Geneious type: TIGR01069"
                     /standard_name="TIGR01069"
     CDS             41597..41749
                     /codon_start=1
                     /standard_name="CDS"
     misc_feature    42093..42422
                     /note="Geneious type: TIGR01049"
                     /standard_name="TIGR01049"
     misc_feature    42499..43131
                     /note="Geneious type: TIGR03625"
                     /standard_name="TIGR03625"
     misc_feature    43149..43772
                     /note="Geneious type: TIGR03953"
                     /standard_name="TIGR03953"
     misc_feature    43772..44068
                     /note="Geneious type: Ribosomal_L23"
                     /standard_name="Ribosomal_L23"
     misc_feature    44220..45008
                     /note="Geneious type: TIGR01171"
                     /standard_name="TIGR01171"
     misc_feature    45028..45300
                     /note="Geneious type: TIGR01050"
                     /standard_name="TIGR01050"
     misc_feature    45319..45657
                     /note="Geneious type: TIGR01044"
                     /standard_name="TIGR01044"
     misc_feature    45676..46359
                     /note="Geneious type: TIGR01009"
                     /standard_name="TIGR01009"
     misc_feature    46359..46559
                     /note="Geneious type: TIGR01164"
                     /standard_name="TIGR01164"
ORIGIN      
        1 gcgccgtggt gatcggtgcc gggctgatcg gtatgaaggc cgccgaaggc ttgagcaaaa
       61 tttgcaaaag cgtagatgtg gtggagctgt ccgatcgggt attgccctct attttagatg
      121 aaaagagtgc caagctggtg cgccgccatt tagagcacca cggtctgcgc tttcacctgg
      181 gtcaaacggt gacccgggcc aagtgcagcg gtaagacggt gcagcgggtg gtgctgcaaa
      241 acggcaagga actgccctgc gatctgctgg tggtggcagt gggcgtgcgc ccggccacgg
      301 cactggcaga ggcagcgggc ctgacagtgg agcgggggat tatcaccgat ccggccacca
      361 tgcagacctc ggacccggat atttacgccg ccggggattg cgccgtgtct gtggacatgt
      421 tggacggcag taagaaaatc ttggctctgt ggcccaatgc agtggcgcaa gggcgtgcag
      481 caggcagcca aatggccggc ggcgatctga ttgtcggcgg tacctatgcg gtgaacgcta
      541 ttgattttta cggtctgcgc atttgcacct gcgggctgat caacgctaag ggagacggct
      601 atacggaccg tgtggctgcc gcagacgata gctacaagcg cctggtgttc cgggacggca
      661 agctggtggg ctatgtgctc atcaacgcca gcgagaacgc cggaatctat acatctttga
      721 tctctggcgg tgtgccgttg gagggtttgc aaggggattt gatggatagt cccaatctgt
      781 tctggttccc caaggagacc cggatcacca agttgagagg aggcgtgcag ctgtgagtat
      841 tgaggcagga ctgtgcaagt atgcagagct gaacgacaaa attaagcagg agctgcgcac
      901 caagaaaaag gtaacgatca cggcggtgaa cggtcagcgc tatatcggct gcgccctgga
      961 cgcaggcaaa accattcagg tgcacggcac tccgggcaat gatatggctt gctacttaaa
     1021 tggtggcaag gtggaggtgt ttggcaactg ccaggacgca gtgggcaaca cgatgaacgg
     1081 cggcgagatc gtcattcacg gccacgccgg cgacgctatg ggctatggta tgcgggacgg
     1141 ccagatcttt gtagagacca atgtggcctg ccgcggcggg atccacatga aggagtttga
     1201 acagatgaag ccggtgctgg tgatcggtcg caatgccggt tccttcttgg gcgagtatat
     1261 ggccgggggc accattgtgc tgctggggct gggtatgaag cgaggcgaaa agctgtttgg
     1321 cacccactgc gcctccggta tgcacggggg caagatcttt gtgcggggca gctttcccaa
     1381 ggagaacatc agcccgaaca ttaaagtgac ggccttaacg gacgcggacc ggcaggaatt
     1441 ggaagggtat ttgaagaaat actgcaagta ttttggcgtt tccatggacg agatcatgaa
     1501 aaaatcgttc aaaaagttgg ctcccgccac ctccagacct tacgcaaacc tttacacgcc
     1561 caactaatgg tattataata gagaaaagag cgacaaccac acgggatagg agagagcgat
     1621 gttcgatagt ttgcacgagg aatgcggtgt tttcggcgta tttgaaaatc agaccactac
     1681 ggtggcccag acggcgtatc tggctctgtt tgccttgcag cacagagggc aggagagttg
     1741 cggcattgcc gtgaatgacg acggcgtgtt tcgccaccat cggggcgacg gactggtgcc
     1801 ggatgtgttt agcaaggagc agctggctgc cctgggtaca ggtaatatgg ccatcggtca
     1861 tgtgcgctac tccaccaccg gcggcaaaaa cgccaacaat attcagcccc tggtcattcg
     1921 ccatattaag ggtaatttgg cggtggcaca taacggcaat ttggtaaacg ccccggagct
     1981 gcgccgccag tttgagctga agggcgccat ttttcacggc acatcggaca ccgagtccat
     2041 tgcctattct attgtagagg agcgcctgca cagtaagagc acggaagagg ccatcgaaaa
     2101 aatcatgccc cggctgcaag gggcattctc ttgcgtggtg atgactgcca ccaaactcat
     2161 tgcgtttcgt gaccccaacg gctttcggcc tctttgcctg ggtaagactg cggacgatgc
     2221 ttatgtggtg gcgtcggaga gttgtgcgct ggattccatc ggcgcccact ttgtgcggaa
     2281 tattgctccc ggcgagatcg ttgtgatcag caaggatggc gtgcgctcta ttaccaccca
     2341 ttgcggcgga ctacgccaca tttgtgtgtt tgagtacatc tattttgctc ggccggacag
     2401 tgtgattgag ggcgtgtctg tgcagcacgc cagaatgcgg gccggtgcgt acctggcgaa
     2461 ggaacacccg gtagacgcgg atattgtcat cggcgtgccg gacagcggcc tggacgccgc
     2521 cttgggctat gcccaggaga gcggcattcc ttacggtatt ggatttatca agaaccgcta
     2581 catcggccgc agctttattc agcctaccca aggtcagcgt gaggacgcgg tgaagatcaa
     2641 gctgaatgta ctgcgagaga atatcaaggg caagcgggtg gtgatgatcg atgactctat
     2701 tgttcgcggc accaccagcg ctcggattgt cagcctgctg cgagaggccg gcgccaccga
     2761 ggtgcatatg cgggtttctg cccctccgtt tcggcatcct tgcttctttg gaacggacat
     2821 tgatagcgaa gaaaacctga ttgcatgcaa atttcacgaa atttctgaaa tttcttgcca
     2881 attaggggtt gacagcttgg ggtatcttag tgtaaaatct actcacgaac ttgcgaagga
     2941 gtccggattc gatttttgcg acggttgctt caccggccat tatcccatcc ccaccccgaa
     3001 gcagcagtcc aaggataagt ttgaggaaaa gctgaatcag ttctcctctt actaccaggt
     3061 cttggattaa aagtgaataa gcggacgcac ctagcgcccg ctgtatatgg agagttgtcc
     3121 gagctggccg aaggagcacg attggaaatc gtgtaacatc taaacgggtg ttcgagggtt
     3181 cgaatccctt gctctccgcc aaaaaagccc cgaatggcgc gtgattgcgc gaaattcggg
     3241 gctttcttta gtcaaacgcc ggtatggtga aatactggaa aagtacaagg cgctccgtgc
     3301 agagcaagat caagatcaat catccacaga aagcagagtt gcagattgca accctgctct
     3361 ttttatgccc attttcaggc tatgcctgtg ggaatatatc ctttaccgaa ccggcagcgt
     3421 acggtttggg aaaggagtca gcaatgacaa aacacaatgc cgagatggaa aacagcagag
     3481 aacagagccg ggtgtgcgca cgcctgccgc tgaaccttca gctgtttgcc gaagataccg
     3541 gcgaaaatgg agcagacacc aacgcagagg gggcagcggg cagcaccggc gccggtctct
     3601 gtgattgccg ctatggtgaa aagagcagct gactgcattt tggtttttgc aaagcgttca
     3661 tttccgttgc ccggatgatt gcttgaaaac cgggcttttc tgtttgtcag agtataaaat
     3721 attgttgctc cgttatatga tgacggattt tggctgaaaa ttgcattttt tcaaaaaaag
     3781 ttagtggtcg gtattgacaa atattactct tttgtagcat aatagctgag aggaggagtg
     3841 aaaatggtca tagaagagac gcgggattta gctgaaactg cggattgtgt agtgatcgaa
     3901 gccattttag tggatgacgg attgcgttac aaacagcttt ccgtcggcat caaagacgaa
     3961 aacggtgaca ttattcgtat cgtccctatt tcaaccgttc tgatctagta aagaagccga
     4021 gcagtgtgaa actgctcggc tttctttttg cccaaaaaga tgttttactg tactaaactg
     4081 cggttccttt tgtacattgc gttatttgac ggtgaagaag ctgccgtact ccgggtcgct
     4141 gcgcatggag taggtgtcgg taggactgac gataatatga tccagcagct gcacatgaat
     4201 ggaacgcaga atggaaagaa ggcgaatggt gaattccaga tcctgagcag agggttgggc
     4261 cttgccgccg ggatggttgt gtgccagcat aacagcgctg gcgttgtctc gcagaatatg
     4321 ttccatcaaa gtgcgctgat ccacagcggc caggttgacg ctgccgctgc ctacggcgtg
     4381 ggtttgcagg attttggcac tgccgtccag ggtgaccaag tacacctgct cggtggtttt
     4441 gtcccgtaac agattggcaa agtaggcgca ggactgggcg gcatccgtca gatgcttgac
     4501 cggtttgttt tgattttgac ggatccgccg gttcagatcc cgtaccagca gaatttgtac
     4561 ggcggtctgt tcgccgacgc ccggcacttg ttgcagatct gctgcgccgg cggcaaacac
     4621 ctgctccagc gagccgaagc ggttaatgag cgcataggca atgggcttta catctttgcg
     4681 gggaatgctg atggacagca gcaattccag caactggtgg tccggcatag cgtcgccgcc
     4741 gccttgcaga taagcggcac gcatacgggc tcggtgccca tccctgctga tttccattta
     4801 tatccctcct gaccctgaaa gcaaaaaagg cgtgcctccg catttgcgga gaacacgctt
     4861 ttgtgttcta ctgtatatta tacaagaaat tgtggcattt gtaaagacga ttacttaccc
     4921 ggtgcgtcgc tgcggcccac caggtaatcc aaggtcacat catagtggtc tgccagtttg
     4981 caaagggctg ccaggggaat ctcacgctgg ccgttttcat acatggaata ggtgctttga
     5041 cccacattca gcaaggctgc catttgccgc tgcgtttcgt cccggtcctc tcgtaaatcc
     5101 tttagccgca cggcaaaatc cctccttggt actcagtata gctattgtac aaaatccgct
     5161 gaacgacatt tgtaattatc acgaattgtg atactttttg tgacgaactt tgaccttttg
     5221 tgacaatatt gtcattttat aaaaatagat tgactttccg ggttgatccg tgtattattg
     5281 tatcaatgaa ctgtactacg caccataata cggtgagaac ggcgaatctt tcgcatatct
     5341 ttagattttg ttgcgtttct ttttaggttt ttatgattaa ataatggcaa gacgatttgt
     5401 taagtaggtg aacaaaatga aaaatgtact tgaattactg gaacgcactg cggcgcgttt
     5461 gccaaggcag accgcctttg cagatcagca gtgcagctat gactaccaaa cggtggtgaa
     5521 cattgccgga tccgtgggca gtgcgctggc cgctaatgga gaccggaatt gcccggtggc
     5581 ggtactgatg gagcggggcg caccctgttt ggtgaccctg atgggggtgc tgtacagcgg
     5641 caacttctat gtggtgctgg acccggaaat gcccgccgag cgggtgaata agattttgcg
     5701 caccttgcag cctacggcac tgatctgtga cgaggcccac aaggatgacc cggccggact
     5761 ggattatgac ggcaaggtgt atagcgcaga agcgctggcg gccggtcagg cacagccgga
     5821 gcttttgcaa acggtgcgcc gccgtatgat cgacacggat ccggcctatg ccatttttac
     5881 ctccggctcc accggcaacc ccaagggcgt ggtggtgaac catcgcagcg tgttggcgta
     5941 ttccgcttgg gcggccgata cctttggcat tagcgaaaag acgattttcg gcaaccaaac
     6001 gcccttttat ttcagtatgt cggtgacgga tatttacgct accattcgca ccggagcgca
     6061 gttacatgtg atccccaagt cgtatttctc cttcccggct ctgctgatcc gctacctgaa
     6121 tgagcggcag gtaaacacca tttattgggt gccctccgcc ctgtccattg tggccaactt
     6181 aaaggtgctg gactttatga tggcggagca tattgaaaag gtgctgtttg ccggtgaggt
     6241 catgcctgcc aagcagctga attactggcg cagcaagtat ccgaacgccc tgtttgccaa
     6301 cctgtttggc ccgacggaaa ccacggatat ttgcacctac tacattgtgg atcgggagat
     6361 caaagacaca gagagcgtgc ccatcggcat tgcctgtgac aattgcgaca gctttgtggt
     6421 taccgaggac gggcggctgg ccggaatcgg cgaggagggc gaactgtacg ccagaggttc
     6481 gttcctggct atgggctact ataacgaccc ggacaagacg gcggcagcct ttgtgcaaaa
     6541 tccgctgcaa agtcactatc cggagcgggt gtataaaacc ggcgatctgg tgcggtggaa
     6601 tgaacggggc gagttgattt atctttctcg tcgggatttc caaattaagc acatgggcta
     6661 ccggatcgaa ctgggcgaga ttgaggcggc tgccacggcc caaccgggag tggatgtgtc
     6721 cgtgtgtttg tacgaccagg cggcggatca gctgattttg atctatgtag gtgctaaggc
     6781 ggagcaggag accgtgcggc aggcattgca ggcagcgctg cccgcatata tgctgccggc
     6841 aaaggtcatt caggccaaga ctatccccta caaccaaaat ggcaagaccg accggaaggc
     6901 gctggctgcc gcatacttta acaaggctga ctaaagtcca ttcaaaaatt tatatataat
     6961 gaaaaaggag aactaaaaat ggaagaattg cttgaaatct tggaagaaat gaaacccggt
     7021 gtagacttta agtctgagaa gcacttgatt gatgacaagg tgtttgactc tttggcgatt
     7081 atggcgctgg tggcaaaact cagcgacgaa tttgatgtgg aaatcacgcc gctgatgatt
     7141 gtgccggaga actttcagtc tgcccaggcg atgtggcaga tgattgaaaa attgcaggac
     7201 gaataaaaat tatacataag gtaagcaagt tatgtcattt acatctgtta cttacttcct
     7261 ctttgtagga atcagcctgc tgatttatac cattgtgccc aagcgggcca aatggtgcgt
     7321 gttgctgggt gccagcgccg tttactatgt gatggcagcg gggctgcgta cgctgtggct
     7381 ggtggcggcc atcctgatcg tatacggcgg tgggctgctg ctgggccacc tgaatgatca
     7441 gggcaaagcc cggcgcaagg cagctgccga caaagaggaa aagaaacaaa ttcgcaaaaa
     7501 atatgacgcc aagaagcgcg cggtggtcac cgtggcggta ctgggcgtct ttgggttgtt
     7561 aatagcctta aaatatgtaa atttcctggg agagagtgcc tatggcattg ccgggctgtt
     7621 tggcagcaag agcgcctatc agccggtgca aattctgctg cccctgggta tttcttacta
     7681 tactctgtgt gcggtcagct atgtggtgga tgtgtacaga ggtaagtaca aaccggagcg
     7741 taacttcttt aaactggcgc tgtttctcag ctttttcccc caaatgacgg agggtcctat
     7801 cggcaagtat gagatcatga tgccccggtt ggtggagggc cacagcttta actttgagcg
     7861 agacgcccaa gcggtgatgc gcatcttttg gggtatgttt aagaagatgg tcattgccga
     7921 ccgagccaac ctgtttgtta ccggtgtgtt tgacaacggc gaccaggccg ggtctatggt
     7981 gctgctgggc accctgcttt atactgtgca gatctactgc gaattctccg gctgtatgga
     8041 tattgtgtgc gccaccggcc agctgtttgg ggtggagatg caagagaact tccgtcgccc
     8101 tattttctcc aaaaccatca acgaattttg gcagcggtgg cacattaccc tgggcgcgtg
     8161 gatcaaggag tatgtgttct tctccgtgtc cctgtccaag gggctgatga atttaagtaa
     8221 gcataccaga aagaaattta acgattattt tgccaacctg gtgcccatga cctttgcact
     8281 gttttgtgtg tggttcttta acggcatttg gcacggcgcc agttggaagt atgtactcta
     8341 cgggctgtat tattacatct taatgatgat cggtatgtac ctgcgcccgg tgtcggacaa
     8401 gctgctgcac gcactgcata ttgcgccgga gagtaagggc tttgccctgt tccagatggt
     8461 gcgtactttc ctgatcgtca atgtgggcat gatgctgttc cgctgccaca ccatttccca
     8521 gtggggccag agcctggcgc gtatctttac ggattttgac ggcgcttgct taaccaacgg
     8581 cacggtgctt tctttaggca acgactggca ggatttcctg attatgggta tcggcgtgct
     8641 ggtggtaggc attgtagagg tgctgcaaga gaagggccac accattcgca cggaactggc
     8701 tcgccgtccg gtagtgctgc ggtatgcggt gttcttggcg ctgattttag gcgtgatcgt
     8761 ctttggcgct tacggtaccg gctatgaaac ggtagcgcct atttacggtc aattctaagg
     8821 aggggtgcat gatgactgca aaaaccaagt tgatattgaa aaattgcacc cgcctggtgt
     8881 cctttatttt gattttgctg cttttgctct acggtatttc ctttctattg gagccgaaga
     8941 acaatgatga cgcagccggg tttgtgaacc ccaacgccag cggctatctg tcgctggaga
     9001 aggacacgct ggatgtgttt attgtaggca acagtgacgc ttacagcggc ttttcgccta
     9061 tggaaatgtg gaaaaactac ggctttacct cttatatcag cggtaccggt aagcagctga
     9121 tcggcgagtc tgttcgcgcg gtggaggagt gcctgaaaac ccaaaagccc aaggtggtga
     9181 tcctggaaac ggatcagctg tataccaact ccaactctgc tcaagtgatt gcccgggatg
     9241 cgcgtaagca gatactcaac cagttcagcg tgctggagta ccacgatcgg tggaagcagt
     9301 ttgaccccca gacggcggtt aagcgcaagt cctactctgc ccgctttgcc tccaaggggc
     9361 agtttgtgtc cggtgccaag gtgccgtatc ggggcaagga atatatcaaa aagaccaaaa
     9421 agcgagacaa gatcaatccg ctgtttgtgc gcaagctgga cgagctgaat gcgctgtgca
     9481 aaaagaacgg cgcccagctg attttggtgc aggtgccgtc ccaaaccacc tggacctatg
     9541 cccgccacaa tgcggtgaat gattatgcca agaaaaacgg cattccgttc ctggatttgg
     9601 atctgaaacg caaggagatc ggctttagct ggaaaacgga cagccgggac gccggcaacc
     9661 acctgaactg ctacggcgcc aaaaaagtat cgctctatgt ggggcagtac attaagaacc
     9721 atgtgcagtt ggaggataag cgccaaaatg cagcctacgc cgggtggaac gatgactaca
     9781 ccacctacat caagcacctg aaagagggcg gcgatgtgga aaagcgcaaa ggccctacgg
     9841 cggggcaaaa caacaaccct gtgcccaacg accggcctaa gaaagaacag ccccataccg
     9901 gcgcccctta caatccctcc gctcaagctg tttctaagca ataaagatat aaagactgtc
     9961 gcagtgctta tgctgcggca gctttttgtt ttgccgacca aactttaccg gttctttaga
    10021 tttcctttgc gttgctttta agaatgtgtg gttaaatgtg tacaacgggt tttccgttgg
    10081 ggatttttgt ggtacaatgg agcaagcact ttgtatcact tgagggagat gagagcaatg
    10141 tttacggtat tggtgtgcga tgatgacgcg gcgatcttag agtctctgcg catttatctt
    10201 agccaggagg gctatcgggt gctgtgcgcc cgggacgggc tggaggcgct ggagcaagta
    10261 cagggggagg agatccactg tatggtactg gacattatga tgcctcggct ggacggactg
    10321 aaaaccacat taaagctgcg ggagaaatat aattttccca ttattctgct gtcggccaaa
    10381 agcgaggaca cggacaaaat cgccggtctg ggctttggcg ccgatgatta tgtgaccaag
    10441 cccttcaacc cgctggagtt gaccgctcgg gtcaagagcc aaattcgccg ctatgtgcgt
    10501 cttggcagcc tggaggtgcg ggagagccag ctggtcaccg gcggcctggt gctggatacg
    10561 gataccaagg aagtgacggt agacggcgac ccggtacggc tgaccgcccg ggagtataag
    10621 atattggaat atctgatgca caatataggc cgtgtgctct ccagcgccca aatctatgaa
    10681 gcggtgtgga acgaaccggc ctacggcacg gaaaagaccg tgacggtgca cattcgcaac
    10741 attcgtgaaa agattgagat taaccccaag gagcccaaat acttaaaggt ggtgtatgga
    10801 cttggataca aagtggaaaa atgttagaga aagcagacgg tttaaggcgc tgtgcgtggt
    10861 gctctctatg gtgctggcct ttagttcggt ggcgctgttg ggcgccgtga tgcggatcag
    10921 cggcctgtat aataacgatg catttaccga tccgaccgta gcgaaagagg gaagcctggt
    10981 acagaccacg atcttccaat cggagctgga tgtgattgtc aatgagatcg cactcctggc
    11041 ggggcaaaag cagctgcaac aaaaggcggc tgctctgaag aaagccaaga cggacagcgt
    11101 ggcggccgca ctggagcaat ataagaagga ccaggccacg gccattcgca aaacgctggt
    11161 gttctatgcc gggctgaaaa atcagaatat ttcaaatatc ggcaaggata tacccaacta
    11221 taaagtgccc gccaagacca tcaagaaagt ggtggcagag gatcgggacg caccggggct
    11281 gattcgggat ctgcaacaga ttgtcaacgg cacccgggca ggggaggatt atctgcccta
    11341 tttgcagctg gcaaattggc tgcgcagttc cgacggcgtg gagtattaca atgatagcga
    11401 catgcaggat gatccggaag atttgaccga ctattacacg gtcgatttta cggtggatgg
    11461 caaaacggta tcggcggata tgtatgatga tgacctgacc ttgggcgaga cgatcaaatc
    11521 ggctgagacc cacatcaaaa agctctataa caaagcggtg gtgaaaccat atcaaacggc
    11581 tgccgacgag cagcagaaga tgcgccaaaa tttgcaagag ctgcaatgtc tgcaattcta
    11641 tgccaaggat aatatcaccg gtcaggtggt cagccagttg cccgagggtc aaacgccggc
    11701 tatgctgaaa gacgcgccgg tgtactattc caaaaccaaa gcgggggaga acctgcgggg
    11761 cacggattac ggtgccggca atgccagatc ggacgctgta cagtacctaa tggacgggga
    11821 tatgagcatt tatgtgggca ttgaccccac tgtggccggc ggcaacgata tgcttccgga
    11881 ttttgtggaa ttgaatgcct tgtgcacccg tatgcaaaat gtaaataccg tggcgatgac
    11941 cgtggcggct gtttgcctgg cggtgctggc ccttgctttt ttggtgttgg cgtgcctggg
    12001 ctgcgggcgc cgtgccggta cggatggtgt gcgcctgctg tggatggatt atattccctt
    12061 ggaattgcac acggcgatca tcgccgcagc aattgttggg ctgggtgtgg tgctgttcgg
    12121 taatttgttt aatgacctgt ccaattatta tggctatcag ctcagcaccc tgtattacgg
    12181 cggactgttc ttagcggcct gcggcgcttt gggcgcggtg gcctggggac tgtatgcaga
    12241 gttgaccctg tcttttgtgc gtctttgcaa gtctaagaaa cacttgtata agggcacgct
    12301 gctgtattat atttgcttgg gaatttggcg tctgttgtgc aaactgcacc ggttcaaccg
    12361 ccgtatgatc cggggactgg cctacacccc gcggcacttt aagcgcaata tggtcttttg
    12421 tgccgtaggc tatctgctga tcaatattat attggtgctg ctgtttgcat cgtttctgaa
    12481 tggagaggcg ccggtggtcg gtgtgatcag cggcttggtg ggcctgggct ttaacggctt
    12541 ttgcgtgggc tacgcgctgc gctttttgtt ccagctggat cgggtgattg aggccgcagc
    12601 caatcgcacg gatgtggagg cggcacatct ccacccggca ctggccgcca tggccggcag
    12661 cctgcgttat accaatcagg aactgcacaa cgccgtggat caggcagtgc gggacgaacg
    12721 gctgaaaacg gagctgatca ccaatgtgtc ccacgactta aagaccccga ttacttccat
    12781 tatcacttat acggatctgc tgtctaagtg tccccagtcg gacgaaaagg ccaaggaata
    12841 tatggctgtg ctgacggaaa aaagcaccaa gctggcacgg cttgtggagg atttgattga
    12901 ggcgtccaag ctgtcctccg gcaacatcac cctgcaccct atggtactgg atctgggcga
    12961 actgaccgcc caggcgatcg gggagtacca aaaggaattt gaggagaacc ggctgcaact
    13021 ggtgctggat ccggatttgc cccgggtaca ggcgtttgcg gacggctcta aaacctaccg
    13081 ggtgctggaa aatctgctgc aaaatgccaa gaagtattct gccgcagact ctcgggtgta
    13141 tgtgcgagtg tataagcaag gggatttcgg cgtgtttgaa attaaaaata tttctgccga
    13201 gccgctgaat atctcgcccc aggagctgac ccagcggttt gtgcggggcg acgcttcccg
    13261 caccaaggag ggcaacggtc taggcctaag cattgcccag gagctgtgca gcgcccagca
    13321 agggaagtta gagctgctca ttgacggcga tttgtttaag gctcgggtgt atttgccgca
    13381 gccgaagaac gccctgccgc aggacacagc ggaataacgc catagataac aaaagacagt
    13441 tacccgtttt tgggtaactg cctttctttt ttcgcttgta tttacttttc gctttgatct
    13501 ttcggcttca tggcgttgta agaggtgcgc accgcgtcat cgctgatgtt gcagcccagt
    13561 tcgtacaggg gcaccttggc aaatatggtc tccagcatat caaacagtcg ctccatagcg
    13621 ttaggcccca gcttgcgcac cgtttgggag aaaatgttga acactgcctt tttggtgtct
    13681 gccgggtgga taaaattctc ctccgcccgc tccaggaagc aaatgcccgc caggggaacc
    13741 atgcctgggg tggagtaatc atattttccg ctccaagggg tgccgcaggc atacacccgg
    13801 tcgcctacca ggcgaatggc cggtttgtcg tcattgagca tatatgcccg gttgccaaag
    13861 tgcttgagcc acagggcggt gtgggtggat ttgccggtgc cgctgtctgc ggaaaaagcg
    13921 taggccgcgc cgtccaccac cacacagctg gagtggagca aaatgcctcg gaacttcagc
    13981 agctgggtgt aaaaatccga gccggtgagc atatagtacc agtcatcccg gttcatctcc
    14041 gggtgctcgg ccatagcgtc cgttacccgc tgctccgtca catcaatggt catgtccgcc
    14101 gtctgcccta cttggtcctt gcacaggtag ggacgggctt gcttttctgt tctgccggtg
    14161 gggtgtttga tctccaccac cagcccggca atatcgtaaa acggcatagt tgcacctcaa
    14221 ttctacccat tagtatataa gaaaaagcac ctaccgtcaa ggcaaaatct acctgcattt
    14281 tttgccgccc cggctcttga caaacagtca aaatcggtgt atgctatctt gtagaacaaa
    14341 tgttcgataa caggaaagga gccgtaggga atggagcgca ccgttttgca tgtggattgc
    14401 aacaagtttt atgcctcggt ggagtgcctg caccgcccgg agctgcgaga caagccggtg
    14461 gcggtgggcg gcagcacaga gagccgccac ggaattatcc tgacgaaaaa cgagattgcc
    14521 tcccgctacg gcttggtggc gggggagccg ctgtggcaag cgcggcaaaa gtgcccgcag
    14581 ttggtggtgg tgccgccgaa cttcccgctg tatatgcgct tttccaagat ggcacggcgg
    14641 atctatgagg attacagcga ctatattgag cctttcgggc tggacgagaa ctggctggat
    14701 gtgaccggcg atgaccgtac cggagaacag atcgcccagg aaattcgccg tcgggtaaag
    14761 gcggaactgg gcattaccgt cagcgtgggg gtcagcttta acaagatctt tgccaaattg
    14821 ggttcagatt ataaaaagcc ggacgcggtg acggttatca gccgggaaaa ctaccaccgg
    14881 gtggtgtggc ccctgccgtg cagtgatctt ttgtgcgtcg gcccggccac cacccgcaag
    14941 ctgaacgctt acggcgttta taccatcggc gagttggcgg cggctcggtc ggattttttg
    15001 caaggtctgc tgggcaagaa cgggctgatg ctccgtgcct ttgcccgggg agaggacact
    15061 tcgccggtgc agcatatgga cgccaaggcg gcggtcaaga gtgtgggcaa ttccaccacc
    15121 acgccccggg atctggtgga tgatacggat gtaaaggtgg tttttaccgt gctggcagag
    15181 agtgtggccc gccgtatgcg ggagcaggga ctgcaagggc gcacggtgtg catctccttg
    15241 cgggataaga atttgcaaac ctttacccgg cgacacaagc tggccgccgc caccgatgtg
    15301 agcacggaga ttttgcaggc ggctatggcg ctgttttgtg ccaattatcg ctggggcgca
    15361 cccttgcgca gcattggatt gtcggtgacg gactttgagc tggaaccctg tgtgcagttt
    15421 gatttggccc atacccagga gcagcgggag cgggcagcca agctggagcg cacggtggat
    15481 gatttgaagc gccgcttttg caactactgt attcagcggg ccagtttgct gggggatacc
    15541 gggctgtccc gttttaatcc ccacgatgac cataccatac accccgttgg atttttaacc
    15601 ggaaaggaac aggcaggatg aaaaactatg tgcgcgtgct ggcgctgtat aatgaggagg
    15661 gcgatattcg cccggtaaag atggagtggg aggagcgatg gctggatgtg gaccgtgtac
    15721 tggatattcg cccggcggcg tctctgcgtt ccgggggcgc cggactgcgc tacacctgca
    15781 gcattgccgg tgtgcccact tatttgtttt tagaggagac aaaatggttt tttgaacttg
    15841 caaaatagaa tcggatagcg tataatgtgc ctatgaagaa gattaaagaa ttatttatca
    15901 agtacaaaga aatcattatg tatctcatct tcggcgtggc caccacaggt gtgaactggg
    15961 tggtgtacag tctgctgatg aaggcggtgc tggtgcacgc tcccggcagc gacgatgtga
    16021 agatgacggt aagcaatgtg attgcctgga ttgctgcggt gatctttgcc tttatcacca
    16081 acaagctgtg ggtgtttgag agcaaaagct gggtacccaa ggtggcggcg cgggagtttg
    16141 tgtcctttgt ggtctctcga ctggcgaccg gcgtgatcga gtggttcggc cccttgctgc
    16201 tgtttaagat cgggctggat caggacctgt ttggggtcaa gggctttgta gccaagattg
    16261 tttgctccgt gctggtggtg atcctcaact atgtgttctc caagctcttg gtattcacca
    16321 aaaagaaaaa gagtgcggac gcaccggcaa atccaaacga aaaataggca atgcgtataa
    16381 gaaaagagtg ctgcggcgct ctttttttgt tggctttaga attgcaaggc gcagtcgttt
    16441 gtggtaaaat aatgaacgga aattttagat tgcgaggtat tttcgtatgg caagaacata
    16501 tcaagagatg acaaaagacg aattgctccg ggagcaggag agcctgctgg ctcggtacaa
    16561 ggactttcag gccaagggac tgcaactgga tatgagcaga ggtaagccct gcaaagagca
    16621 gctggatctg tccgtgggta tgaatgatgt gaaggactat gtgtccggcg gcgtggatgt
    16681 gcgcaactac ggcattttgg acggtattgc cagctgtaag cagctgtttg ccgagctgct
    16741 ggaggtgccg gccgagaatg tgatcatcgg ccccaacgag agtctgactt tgatgtttga
    16801 ttttatctgc cagtgctaca cccacggcat cggcggtaaa ccctggagcc aggaaaagga
    16861 agtgaagatc ctgtgcccgg tgcccggcta tgatcgccac tttaccgtgt gccagtattt
    16921 tgggctgcaa atggtgaatg tgccgatgaa cgccgacgga ccggatatgg acaccattga
    16981 agaattggtg aaggatccca gcgtgaaggg catgttctgt gtgcccaagt attccaaccc
    17041 caccggcatc actttctccg atgcagtggt gcgccgtatt gcggcgcttc acccggcggc
    17101 agaggacttc cgcattgtgt gggacaacgc ctattgcgtg catgatctgg acgaggacgg
    17161 cgataagctg ctgaatattt ttgatgtgct gccggaatac ggcaatgagg atatggttat
    17221 tgaggtggcc tctacctcta agatcacttt ccccggcgca ggcgtgtcct gcctggtggc
    17281 cagcaagaaa aatttggatc tgatccgtca gcgcctgacg gtgcagacca tcagctatga
    17341 caagatgaac cagcaccgcc atgtggaatt cttcaagaat gcggacggcg tgcgtgccca
    17401 catgaagaaa catgcggcaa ttttgaagcc taagtttgat attgtactgg atcgcctgaa
    17461 caaggagctg agcggcctgg ggatcgctga ctggttctcc cccaagggtg gttactttat
    17521 cagcctggat gtgctgcccg gcaccgccaa gcgcgtgggc gagctgtgta aggccggcgg
    17581 cgtgaccctc accagcgtgg gcgccactta tccctatggc attgacccgc aggacagcaa
    17641 cattcgcatt gcaccttctt tcccgcccaa tgaggagatg gccttggcag cggagctgct
    17701 gtgcatttgc acccgcctgg cggccattga gaagctggta ggctgatgca ggccggagct
    17761 tctaccgctt gcttttatcc tttggagacg gagcgggctt tgcagcaggt gacggaactg
    17821 ggctttcctt ttgcggaggt gttctttaac gctcggcagg agctgcgccc ggcctttgtg
    17881 cgccaactgg cagccattgc tggggacggc ggcacacggg tggtgtccgt gcaccccttt
    17941 tccagcttta tggaaagcag ctgcattttt ggcgattacc agcgccgatt tgaagatacc
    18001 attgatattt ataaagaaac ctgccatgcg gcagcgctgc tgggcgccca atttgtggtg
    18061 atccacgggg cggttgccca gcccaagatt cccattccgg aggaacggta ttttgcgcgc
    18121 tttttgcagc tggtggagat cggccgcgcc gagggcgtga ccgtgtgcca ggagaatgtg
    18181 aaccgcttta agagccagca cattgccttc tgcgaccgaa tgcgccacgc gctgggggac
    18241 gatttccaca tggtgctgga cattaagcag gcggtgcgtg ccggggagga tccctttgtg
    18301 tttctggata ccttccaaaa ggagatcgtc catgtgcaca tcagcgatca ttccccggag
    18361 aaggactgcc agcccccggg gcagggaagc tttgactttc agcggctgta ccgcactttg
    18421 ggtgatcggg tgcattatat gattgagatc tactcccgcg gctaccgggt ggcggcggag
    18481 ctgcagcggg ccaaggctta cctggataca atccagtagg aggtgggtgc tttggctaaa
    18541 accagcaaca agaccatggg cattttttgc attttgttgt ccgggctgtg ctttacgggt
    18601 atgaatacct ttgtacgcct gtccggcgat ctgcccacca tgcaaaaggt cttttttcgc
    18661 aattttgtgg cgatgatctt tgcctttgtg atgatggtgc gcaagaaaga cagctttcgc
    18721 cccaaaccgg ggaacatgaa gtacctgctt attcgttccg ttgggggcgt ggccggtatg
    18781 gtgggtaact tctatgccat tgatcgactg gaccttagcg acgcgtctat gctcaataaa
    18841 atgagtccct tttttgccct ggtgttctct gcaatcttca ttaaagaaaa agtgcggccc
    18901 aagcaggcga ttgctattgt ggtggcattc ttaggggcac tttgcattat taaacccact
    18961 tttgccaatg caaatttatt tgccagtgtt tgcggcttct taggcggtat ggctgccggc
    19021 ggagcgtaca cctgcgtgcg gtacttaggg ctgcggggcg agaacggacg gttgattgtc
    19081 tttttcttct ccgctttttc cagtgcgaca atgttgccgt ttttgctgtt taactatcat
    19141 tatatgacct ggcagcaatg ggcgacctta ctactggcgg gcgcttgcgc cgccggtggg
    19201 caattctcca ttaccgccgc ctatacccat gctcccagcc gagagatcag cgtgtatgac
    19261 tacgcccagg tgatttttgc ggccgttgtg ggctatttgg tgtttggcga tgtgccggat
    19321 gtgctgtcct ttgtgggcta cgcggtaatc tgcggtatgg cgctgtggat gttcttctat
    19381 aatcgtaagg cagacggtac cgcccctgcc aaaaaggtgt aaaggcaaaa aacttgcttt
    19441 ttttggccaa ttatggtata gtacggattg tacagaattt tatggcaaga gccgtatctt
    19501 tcaacagggg ggataactat gaagtgtccg ttttgcggtt atgcagagag caaagtgatt
    19561 gactcgcgtc ctaccgacga gaatgagcgc attcgccgtc gtcgggagtg tatgcagtgc
    19621 ggcaagcgct ttaccactta tgagatcatt gaggatgtgc ccattattgt ggtgaagaag
    19681 gacaaaagcc gtgaggtctt tgaccgcaac aagattctga aaggtatgct ccgtgcctgc
    19741 gaaaagcgac cggtgaccgt agaggctctg gagactgcga tttctgagat cgagaccact
    19801 ctgcaaagtg ccttggatcg tgaagtcacc agcgtgcgca tcggcgagct gattatggaa
    19861 aagctgcggg gaatcgacga ggtggcttat gtgcgctttg cttctgttta caaggagttt
    19921 gacagcgcca gtgcctttgt ggacgaaatt tccaaattgc aataaacctg tttcgcgccc
    19981 ggcatttgtc gggtgctttt ttctttttta tctcgggtat tgaaaaccta ctaaatatat
    20041 ggtattatag gttaaagaaa ggatgtgacg gtatgaaaat ctctaccaaa ggacgctacg
    20101 cactgcgtat gatgttagat ttggccgagc acagggaaca gggctttgtg tcgctgaagg
    20161 agatcgccgc ccgtcaggat atatccaaga aatatttgga gcagatcgtg gcggtgctta
    20221 accgcccgga tttcttaaag accaaccggg gctaccaggg gggctatcgt ctggccaaga
    20281 ccccggacca gtatacggtt ggcgatattc ttcgtttgac tgagggcggc ttggcgccgg
    20341 tggcctgcct ggaggaggag ccgaacacct gcccccgcgc cgcttcctgc gctacgctgc
    20401 cggtgtgggc cgggctgtat aaagccatca atacctacct ggacagcatt accctgcaag
    20461 acctgctgga gcaggagcac aaaaatgacg attactccta tgtgatctaa atgcggaccg
    20521 ccttgttgat acagggcggt atttttttgt tcaaagaggg ttgacaaata cccatagggg
    20581 gtatatagta aaaatacccc atgggggtat agaaaggatg tgctgttgtg gcagataaag
    20641 acgaaatgca gccggtttgt gcttgctgtg caaagaagaa agtgcgggac ccggaggagt
    20701 accggcggct gatccatcga ctgaaccgca ttgagggcca aattcgcggg atcaagggta
    20761 tgattgagaa ggacgcctac tgcacggata ttttggccca gtccgcagcg gccggtgcgg
    20821 cgctgaatgc ctttaaccga gaactgctgt ccacgcatat tcgcacctgt gttgcggagg
    20881 atattaaggc cggcaaggat gaaacactgg acgatttgct ggccacgttg caaaaattga
    20941 tgagatagcg gcgcatattg gcgccgggag gtgagagctt ggaacaatac aatgtgacgg
    21001 ggatgagctg cgctgcgtgc agtgcccggg tggaaaaagc ggtgcgcgcc gtgcccgggg
    21061 tggaaagctg ctccgtcaat ctgcttacca attcaatggg cgttaccggt atggccgccc
    21121 cggaacagat catcgccgct gtggaaaagg ccggttacgg cgccggctta aaacaaaagg
    21181 gcggcgctgc cccgcagccg gcggcagaca cgctgaaaga tacccagacg ccaaagttgt
    21241 tgcggcggct gatcagttcc gtggcgtttt tgctgatttt aatgtacttc tccatgggac
    21301 atatgatgtg gaactggccg ctaccgtcgg tcttagaggg caaccacatg gccatggggc
    21361 tgctccaaat gctgctgacc attgtgatta tgatcatcaa cggccgcttt tttgtcagcg
    21421 gctttaagag cctgtggcac cgggcgccca atatggacac cctggtggcg ctgggcgcgg
    21481 ctgcggcttt tgggtacagc acttacgcgc tgtttgccat gaccggcgcc caggtggcgg
    21541 gcgatgcaga tggcgtgatg cactatatgc acgagtttta ctttgagtcc gccgctatga
    21601 ttttaacact gattaccgtg ggcaaaaccc tggaggcccg ttccaaaggc aagaccacag
    21661 acgcgctgaa gcgcttgatg cagctggccc ccaagacggc ggtgctgctg gagaacggga
    21721 aagagcgtac agtacccatt gagcaggtga tgtgcggtat ggagtttgcc gtgcggccgg
    21781 gggagcatgt gccggtagac ggcgtcattc tggagggcag cagtgcgctg gacgaaagcg
    21841 ctcttaccgg tgagagcgtg ccggtggaca agaccgtggg tgatccggtg tctgccgcca
    21901 ctgtgaacac ctccggctac ttacggtgcc gtgccacccg agtgggggag gacaccactc
    21961 tgtcccaaat cattcaaatg gtcagcgacg ctgccgccac caaggcgccc attgccaaga
    22021 tcgccgatcg ggtgtccggt gtgtttgtgc cggtggtgat ggccatcgcc ctggtgacca
    22081 ccgtggtgtg gctgcttacc ggtcagagct ttggctatgc attggcccgg ggaatttccg
    22141 tgctggtgat cagctgccct tgcgcattgg gactggccac gccggtagcc attatggtgg
    22201 gcaacgggct gggtgccaaa aacggcattc tctttaagac cgctgtgtct ttggaggaga
    22261 ccggcaaggc gcagatcgtg gtgctggaca aaaccggtac cattaccgag ggcacaccta
    22321 aggtgacgga cttggtacct gccctcgggg tggaggaaag ccgcctggca gcgctggcct
    22381 gtgcgctgga acaaaagagt gagcatccgc tggcaaaagc ggtgaccgca tacggcgcgg
    22441 aaaggcaaat tacgccggaa ccggtcacgg actttgaggc gctgccgggc aatggattgc
    22501 aggcaacgct gaacggcaaa ctgctgctgg gcggcagtct cagctatatg cgtagtcggc
    22561 tgtcggtgcc gaaaaatatg gaacagcaag cggcagcgtt ggcggaacag gggaaaacgc
    22621 ccttgttctt tgcctatgac ggcgcactgc tgggtatgat cgccgtggct gatgtgatta
    22681 agccggacag tccggcggcc attgaagcac tgcaaaagat gggcattcgt gtagtgatgc
    22741 tcaccggcga caatcctcgc accgctgcgg ctatcggtcg gcaggcggga gtcgatcggg
    22801 tgattgccgg cgtgctgccc cagggcaagg aacaggtggt gcgcgacctg atgaggcaag
    22861 gcaaggtcat tatggtgggc gacggtatta acgacgcgcc ggccctgacc cgggcggata
    22921 tcggtatggc catcggcgcc ggtacggatg tggccattga tgcggcggat gtggtgctga
    22981 tgcacagccg cctgagcgat gtgaccgccg ccattcgcct aagccgtgcc acactgacca
    23041 atattcacga gaacctgttt tgggcgttct tctataatgt gatcggtatt cctttggcgg
    23101 caggggtgtg gatccctatt ttcggctgga ctctgaaccc tatgttcggc gcggcggcta
    23161 tgagcctgtc cagcttctgc gtggtggcca acgccctgcg acttaacctc tttaagctat
    23221 attcccccaa gtgggataag aaaatcaaac acccggtggt gctggcagca ctgcctacgg
    23281 aaaaggagaa ttctgcaatg acaaaagtaa tgaaagtgga gggtatgatg tgcccccatt
    23341 gtgagatgac ggtaaagaaa gcgctggagg ctctgcccca ggtggacagc gccgttgcca
    23401 gccacacgga cggcaccgcc acggtgacct taaacggcga tgtggatgac gctgtgctaa
    23461 aaaaggccat tgaggaccaa ggctataccg tgaaggacta aaaggaaaaa tgaaaggctc
    23521 tccggcttgc atgcacgtgc cggggagcct ttttctgcgt tcttccacca ggggtggagt
    23581 catttccacg caccgtgcct tgccaaatgg gcactctgct gcctatactg gagttgcccc
    23641 cgggcagaaa ggatgattgt gtgaaacgga ttttagctct cttactttgt gtggtatcgg
    23701 tattggcact gtgcgcttgc agcaaggcaa atactgccca accggcaggc gctcggtttg
    23761 acaagccact gcagcagcag acggagaacc aactccagcc ccaaagcaat atttacctga
    23821 cggcggatac attctattat gccacggagg ataccgatga gcggaacacc tttggcacgc
    23881 cccaaaagct gatggcctat gacctgctga ccggcaagac ccgcacggtg ctggacgggg
    23941 tgagtgatat tgcgcagatg tgccgcatag gcaacaccct gtattttacc tgctatactt
    24001 atactgacac ggacaaaacc cagtggggct tttgtttgta tgcttacgat atacacaagg
    24061 attggccagc atgcatttac gccacgccca ataccagtga cggggtggcg ttggcccctt
    24121 gcgggtacac gctgttctac ctgtgcaaca cgcggaacca ggacggtatg agtgcagacg
    24181 aaagcggcaa aggtgagctg cacgcctgca cagccgcaga ggacaaggtg ctgcaatccg
    24241 gtctggagac ggatcgtgcc tacttctatg attggtcgga cagcgcggcg tacctgctga
    24301 ccaacaacgg cggtacggat tcgtgctatc atttggacta caagggcaaa atgaccccca
    24361 ccaaccaccg gccaaaaaca gagccacggg aagaaaatgc cgaaccctcg gcaaaaccgg
    24421 tgattgtggc ggattatcaa aactattcca tagagatcac ctgtacggta cccaaaaagc
    24481 cgggagacag cgactgtggc tatcgttata ttgcccggta tgtgctcaag gaaaaagcca
    24541 ccggcaagtc ttatgccctg tgcagcggca gctactggta ttattacatc taaaacgacg
    24601 gttgtcccct tttgtcgctt ttgtgcaaaa ttgacaaata atgcttgcga tgcgatgata
    24661 aaactggtaa tatagaaagg taaaggggga tttctatgtc cagtcaagtg cgtacatata
    24721 cggctaagga acggaatatg tacctggtgg gtatgatggg tcagaatatg atctacaaca
    24781 tcatcggcac cgggctgtat ttctacttcc agtcggtgat ctttattccg gcaatggcca
    24841 tcagtatctt tatggccgtg gcgcgggtgt gggacgccat taacgaccca atgatgggca
    24901 cctttgtgga ccgcaccaac accaagtggg gcaagtgccg accgtatttg ctgttttcac
    24961 cggccgttat tatggtgatc actatactga ccttctgtaa cggtatgtat agctctgcca
    25021 acaccccggg caagaatgcc ctgatcgtgg gctgggctgc cgtgtcttat atcctgtggg
    25081 gtatgtgcta cacggtaggg gatattccct tgtggggcgt gacctcccgt atgacagagg
    25141 tggagaagga ccgggcgtcc attctctcct ttgcccgtat tgcagcgggc ctgggcggcg
    25201 gcgtggtgct gctgaccatc aatccgctgt ctcaggcgct ggggaaaaag ttggagtccg
    25261 ctgccggttc tgtactgaag ggccagcaaa tgggctttat catcgtggca gtgatcttaa
    25321 cgataatcgg ctgtggtatg ttccagatga ccggtgtttt tgtgcgggag cgtgtgccct
    25381 ctgcggagca aaagttcggg tttaaggaga actttaagat catgtggggc aacaagccct
    25441 tccgcaacca gctgattagc ggtgtgctgc gctcgcccat tcagattttg ctgtctgttg
    25501 ccatgaccct gatgtcttat tactacggca actactttgg cgattatatg ctgtatatga
    25561 ttatcttcgg cggcgctatt tttggcggtc agtttatcgc catggcgctg gtgcccaagc
    25621 tggcggagaa acacgataaa acgcgtatgc tcatcggctc taccattatg ggcgccattc
    25681 cctttgcact gatctacccg gtgtacctgc tggcgccccg ggatctggat cagccgctgt
    25741 gggtggcaat cctgtttgtg gtctttgccc tggcaggcgg cggcataggc gctttgagtg
    25801 tgctccagtc cgtgatgatc gccgacgcgg tggactatga ggagtaccac aagggctatc
    25861 ggccggacgg tgtgttcttc tccggccagt cttttattac caagctgtcc gccgggatca
    25921 gctctattat tcagggcgtc ggctactcca tcgtgggctt tagcggcgac aatgtaagtg
    25981 cctgcaacga ggctctgcgc gccggtgcgt cctttaagga tcagtttccc cagtatgcgg
    26041 ggatgatgtt cttcttgtgt tctatcccgc cggctatcgg tctgtttttg tccatcattc
    26101 cgctgcgtca ctacggtatg acagacgagg agcaccgcac cattttggaa gcgctggtgc
    26161 agcgccgtaa cgcccagaca gaagaaaccg cagataactg atgaaaccaa taaagcctga
    26221 gggctgcgcg gctctcaggc ttttgctata tttggaggca ttatgaccat tcgaccctat
    26281 cgcctggcgg accgggaccg gctgcgccaa atttgccggg agacggcggc caagacgttt
    26341 caaagaaccg ggcgcacctt agaggcggta acgctgattt ataacgacta ttttactgct
    26401 tacgagccgg atcatatttt tgtgctggcg gacgaaagcg atcgggcggt ggggtacatt
    26461 ctctgtgctg cggactaccg gggctttgtg catcgctacc gcaccactta tctgcgccgg
    26521 gtgttgcgca cagcgccgga tcaggcggcg ggcttgctgg gctatttgtg gtgcctgggc
    26581 aaaatcaaga accggccggt gcacttccac ctggatatat tgccgcccta tcagcggcag
    26641 gggtggggta cacggctaat ggacaccctg tgccgtcatt tgcgggagtt gggcgtagac
    26701 tacctttcct gctgcggggt cagccgagac tccgccgggt acaaaatgta tcgcaaatac
    26761 ggctttacag agagttacga ttacggccat aacaccgtat ctttgtccct gcggctgtaa
    26821 gcgaaattgc aaagtggaca aatgtctttc attttggcgc acactgtcgc ttttgcacaa
    26881 ataatacttg ctatttgcta cacatactgg taaaatagaa gaaaaaatat agggggactc
    26941 gataaagtgt caaaccaaac aaggacctat accaaaaaag agcgtaatat gtacctcact
    27001 ggtatgctgg gtcaaaacct gatctacaac attgtagcca caggtctgta tttctatttc
    27061 caaaatgtaa tttgcctgcc ggcaatggct ttgggctgga tttttgccct ggctcgtgtg
    27121 tgggacgcca tcaatgaccc gatgatgggc accattgtgg accgcacccg taccaagtgg
    27181 ggcaaatgcc gtccgtacct gattattttc ccggccatta tcggcgtggt caccgttttg
    27241 gcattcctca acggcaacta tgccacggcc acttcaaaca cccaaaaggt gctgatcgtg
    27301 gcttgggctg ctgtgtctta cattgcttgg ggtatgtgct ttactgtgtg tgatattccg
    27361 ctgtggggca ttacttcctt gatgacggag gacgaggacg accgcagcaa gctgctgggc
    27421 ttggctcgta tcgttgccgg tatcggcggc gttggcgtgc tggtggtgca gattgcccag
    27481 gttgtaggcg gtatttttga gggcaaaggc tattctcagg ccaaggcttc tcagtacggc
    27541 tttatcctga ccgtggttat aatgaccgta attgccaccg ttctctttga gtttgccggc
    27601 atcggcacca aagagcgggt ggaacaggca gagaaaaaat atacctttac cgagaacttc
    27661 aaaattatgt tccagaacaa gccgttccgc cagattttga tctccggtat tctcagaagt
    27721 cccattcagc tgctcatgct cattgccatg acgctgatta cctattatta cgccaacggc
    27781 gactttatga atgtgttgaa aacagacgat accggtgcta tggtgggtat tgactggagc
    27841 attttggtgc gcctggctgt gatcgccgcc gccgtgttcc tgggtcagtt tatcgctatg
    27901 ggcattacgc cgtcattgat ccgcaagcac gagaaaaaga gcatttataa cttctattcc
    27961 gttgcaggtg ccgtgccttt tgccctgctg tatgtgttct ttaagatcgc ccacggcgat
    28021 gtaaagacct ctatggtatg ggtggttctt accgggctgt gcttcttctt tgcaggcgct
    28081 gccatgggtg gtatcaatgt gctccagtcc gtgatgatcg ccgactgcgt ggactacgag
    28141 gagtaccaca acggcgtgcg taccgacggt gtattcttct ccggccagtc ctttatcacc
    28201 aagctgtccg gcggtatcgc ctctatcctg tctgctgtgg tgtaccactt tgtagggtat
    28261 agtgacgcca atattttgaa gctgaatgaa gccctgaaga gtggcgcaga tttcttgagc
    28321 tatgacggtg gttccggcgc cggtaagtac gccgccacta tgttcttctt gatctccatt
    28381 ccgcctgcca tcggtatggt tctctccgca ttgcccacca ttaagtatgc aatgtccgat
    28441 aaagagcata gccgtatcct gagtgagttg gtggctaaac gcgccgctaa gaacgacgac
    28501 agcgctgaat aagatcaacc aataaaaaca aaagcaccgc tgcggcggtg cttttttgtg
    28561 cgttctatgc cttgcccttt agaaaagggg ctttcaaaac tgcgcaagga cggcacagca
    28621 atccctctgc gcgcttttta ccgatcgctg atatccgacg cgtaaaagac aaaaagcgtg
    28681 aatacagctg ctcccaggcc gcactagagg acaaggacag tacgcactgc tgctaaaaag
    28741 gaaatacaaa gaaatggata ataaaaagcg cttcccgcag gaagcgcttt ttatgatttt
    28801 cagggtattt aggcttcttc gctttccatc agcttttcgc gtttagcctc cagctcagcc
    28861 tgggcctggg ccttcacctt gccggtgtac ttgttaaaga acatgggaat gatggtcagg
    28921 ataaagccca cagccggtac aatggtcacc agcgccagca gcattttttg ggtgctgcca
    28981 gactgctcaa agaagatttg acgcccggcg ttatccacca gggatttgtc tacggcctta
    29041 aagtccgttt gcgccagcag ctgaccaaac acgaaggtgg caatcgcggc gtttacctta
    29101 gacaggaagg tttggaatgc aaagcacaca ccctcctggc gctcgccggt cttccactcc
    29161 aaatagtcga tggagtcggc aatcagcgcg taggtaatca cattgtaaat gccaaggggc
    29221 agacccatca ggaacaggaa aatccacagg ataaagatgt tgatcttggt tacatcttgt
    29281 gccaaaatca catagcaaag gccgtgcacg gcaaagccaa acagggcgga gccaatgtag
    29341 atctgcttta agctgaactt cttgcgcagc agggggaaga tggccatggc aggcaccatg
    29401 cccacgccga tggctacggt tagggtggtc acaatggtgc cgcgagggat ccagaagtca
    29461 taggctgccg cagcgtccac attgggtacc agggtgcttt gtgcgccggg caggaagtcc
    29521 ataaagatct ggcggaagtc tgtataattc tgaataataa tgtaattgcc gatatagtcc
    29581 gcgcattggt tggcggtaac catagtggag cccagaacgg aagcggcaat aacgatcagc
    29641 agcagcttgt tcttgcccag caccacaaaa gtctccttga aggagggggt gtggtccatc
    29701 ttgggcacgc gctctttgga tacaaagaag atgagaatgg acagtccgca gcccagcagg
    29761 gcaaagatca gggcgcctac aaagaaacct ttgttataac ccatgttgct ctggtacaga
    29821 atgggcacca gcagcgccgg cagaatgcca ccgaaggtgg agcccaggcg ggcggtggaa
    29881 ataaaggaag tacgctcact ttccagcggg gtaatcacag aggacagacc ccagaaaggc
    29941 acatcctgta cggtaaaggc cacgccccac agaatgtagg tgaccagcgc ccacacaaaa
    30001 gcggcggtgg aaccctcctt aaagggtgca gtaaacagca atatggtgca aatggcaatg
    30061 ggcaccggtg caaacagcag atagggccgc attttgcccc atttggactt ggtgcgatct
    30121 acgatcatgc ccatcaccgg gtcattgagc gcgtcaaaga tacggccaat caagatgatt
    30181 gtggtacctt gagacaggga cagcccggcg ccgttttgga agaataccaa ggtaaacatg
    30241 gacatcagcg tgtaaatacc ggagcggccg aaggcaccca cggtaaagca tatccgctcc
    30301 ctggtggtta ggtatttctt ttggggttcg ttcattattt tttcctcact ttcagggcgg
    30361 ggagaatcac aggtgcggct tctccggcct ttttcatttc acgcagcagc aggtatttca
    30421 tctcctggcg tatatggctg taacggggat cacggatcag gttgcagcgc tcaatgggat
    30481 ccttctccaa atcataaaga taatcctcaa agtatacacc ggcattgtac ttcagatagc
    30541 cggtaggcgc taaggtacgc accgcgtatt tgaaccggtc cgtacgaatg gcgcggccgc
    30601 actggctttc gctgatctgc ataaacacac agtcgtgaag cggctgcgtc gtctgctgca
    30661 tttggcacag atccttgccc atgtaactgg gcggtatggg aatgcccgcc agactcagga
    30721 aagtgggggg caggtcgatg agggaggtga gtcggttctc tgccttgccg ccgtcaaagc
    30781 cgccgccttt gatgatcagc ggggtgtggg tggcgctgtc gtggcaggag cgcttgtact
    30841 ccaaattgcg ggtcttaaag tggctgccgt ggtctgagga gtagatgatg accgtgtcgt
    30901 cataaatgcc cagatccttg agcttttgca ccaggcgacc cacattatag tccaaccgat
    30961 tgatggcgga gatatagtcc gggtacatct ctttatagtc gccctttagg aaggtgaggt
    31021 ccgggggcag aggatagtcc ttgtattgat tgacggtctc tttatagccc tcgtaatgat
    31081 ggtggtcgtt ttggtggtgg ggctccagct ggctgataaa taggaagaag ggtttgtctg
    31141 cctcccgtcc gctctccagg tattccaggg caaagtcgtt aatacagtca gcccggtagc
    31201 cggtaaagtc cagcttgttg ccgtcgccgt caaagatgta gccgtcgtag ccgtggctgg
    31261 tgaattccag cacatccgct gctcgccagt agcggtactc gccctgcttc tctttcggta
    31321 ccggcgtggc ctcgcagtgg gtgccgatcc ccggcagccg gtcagaggcc aagtgccact
    31381 tgcccacata agcagtgtca tacccggctt cgttaaagta atgggccagc ggggtaatgc
    31441 tttccggcag gggaatgccg ttccagtagc agccgcactg ggtagcatac acaccggttt
    31501 gcaggcaggc acgggccggg ccgcacaccg gctggcaggt aaagttgttc tcaaagaggg
    31561 tgccctcttt ggccagctgc atcaggttag gggtcaccgt ttcattgacg gtatcccacc
    31621 gctgctgatc gctgaagtag aagatgatgt tcttacgctt tgccatgttc aactcctgtt
    31681 cctgaactgc acccgagggc gcagcgtatt gacttcttat ttatccggct ataaagccgg
    31741 tgattgcatt atagatgttc aggcagataa atacgcccag caccgcggaa aatacccggg
    31801 tgacgatctt gttattggcc tttttgttca gtgccgcgcc gatgataccg gcgatcacag
    31861 ctgccggagc cgcaatcagc agaatgcggt agtcgaactt gggtaccgtg gcggtggcta
    31921 cataggtcac cagcttggac agctggctaa agaagatgac ggccacgctg tacaccgtgg
    31981 cttccttcat gctcatagag aagaacagca ggaagaacat aatgttgatg ggcccgccgc
    32041 caatgcccaa gaagctggac agaatgccca gcacgacgcc acccagaaga atggtgattg
    32101 ggttctttaa gtgaaaactc tttttgccct tgtttacata ccataaggcc actgccagca
    32161 gacaggccaa cagtacagcc tggtaagcca tagccaggtt gtcgcggagc agtcggttaa
    32221 acaggtcaaa aatgtgcttg cctgcaaagc cgcctaaaat agacccggta gagatcaaca
    32281 gcacggtctt aaagtccacc ttcgtcttgg cacgcaagtg ctttacggtg gaactgcaac
    32341 tcatggcaaa gacggacacg gaggagataa agttgatgac ttcggtggtg tcgtctacca
    32401 gcagggtcag cagcggttta ataatcaccc cggagccacc gcctaaaaag gcgccgatgc
    32461 cggaagcaag aaagataatt acgccgtaaa caacaaacat cattgctcct tgccctccgt
    32521 ctcttgctcc aagtaaacag tggcagaatt gtatgccagt tcaaagccct ctttgtcgag
    32581 aagctctttg atttgcagat tcaaacgatt tttgatttgc cccagctcca ctacggtggg
    32641 ggcgatcaca taatagtaca cctgcacatc catgccgtgg gcgccgtaat tcacaaaatc
    32701 tgttcgaata tcgtcctgta cgactgccgg atcggcctgc aacagtgctc gcagatcctg
    32761 ctcaaaccgc tctaagtccg tgcggctgtg tttataatgc aaagtgaaag tttggtcgat
    32821 cagtcgcttt tccatatccg catagttgat aatgctctga ttggtcaggg ctgtattggg
    32881 cagcacataa cggctgccgt ccagcgctcg cagagtggtg gagcgcacgg caatgtcctc
    32941 caccgtaccg cttaattctc caacggagat aaagtccccc acgcggaacg gcttgttaaa
    33001 tacaatgata aagccggaga tcaggttctc caccgcatct ttacaggcaa aggccacagc
    33061 cacgccgccg atgcctaaag cggcaaaaat gcgtgtggcg gagtagccca gcagttccag
    33121 caccaacagt gcgccgatgc agataatcac gatcttggct acattggaga taaagcgaaa
    33181 ggcggtcagt cgggttttgt ccccaccggc tgccgtgtca aaggtataat tgtccagctc
    33241 gccgttcagt aggcgcacgc cgccccagca ggcgcacaca atgccgccgg ccttaatgag
    33301 aaacaggccg atcttatgta gctctccgga gggggcgatg atttgcagac ccagggcaat
    33361 gccggccagt accaagaaaa aggccagggg ctttttcagt ccgtctttaa tcagcgattg
    33421 cacccggggt ttgcggcggc aaaaggtctt gccaataacg gtaagtattc ccccggaaat
    33481 gatatttcgt aacagaagca gcaccacaac gctccccaca gcgatcagcg tgcggatcag
    33541 cagttcttca gtggtttcta ccccttgtat gtttttgcgc aggttctcta cgaactgcgg
    33601 tattgcgatg gtcagcatag acattcctaa ctgccctcca aagaggacgc ttcgtttcat
    33661 aagccgtaaa acctattata taatttgtaa aaggccttgt caatgcagcg gggcgttaat
    33721 ggtcgttgtc gtccaaatgg gtcggaatac agtaaaaatt gctttcccac gccggaatgt
    33781 acggactgtg gcggaagtac agcttgtagt ccgggcaaag gtttagaatt tgcagcggta
    33841 gggagaacaa atcttcgttg cgatggtagg cgcatacata tagtttgggc cgccaggtga
    33901 taatggtgtg ggcggcgccg gccagcgcct tactttcact gccctcaatg tccattttca
    33961 gcagggtcac cggcgcgcct tgtagcaggc tgtccagatc cgtggcttcc accgccgtac
    34021 cggtgggcga caggtgggaa ttgcgcccgg cgcaggcatt aaaatgcaaa gtggtctgcc
    34081 ggtcccaggc gcttttattg taaaggtgaa caccttgcat accctcggtg gaacggcaca
    34141 gctttttgaa gtttttgcca tccggctcca aggcgtaaat gaatttgtat ttttcgcacg
    34201 aatactgcaa aaattggcga attgtgtcgc cgttataagc acccatatcc accaaaatct
    34261 cctgttggtt cacttgcaaa atttcggtaa aaatctcgtc catatttgca aatgaattgt
    34321 aaaggtaatc aactttacca ctgattttgt aacgcaatac ggaattatat acccggcggc
    34381 tctcctcatc ggccaatttg gcgtaaacag tctctatttc cgcccggtgg gcagcggcgt
    34441 attcccgggt aaacagcccg acaccggcca ccggaatatc cggtgcatac accgggtgct
    34501 cctgatggat ccgggcgatg ttttccagta cctccgggcg ctggctggca aagccaagta
    34561 ccacattaaa gtccgtaaat tgcgcgcaca cctcccggta gcgctgcacc gtgtggccta
    34621 aaaaagactg gcctcgcaca aaatcatcac tggcaaagac cgcagtgatg tgcattccct
    34681 tgcttcctaa cacggcatcg attttctccg ccccgtcgcc catgccatag agcaccaggg
    34741 gcttgccctc ccggcgcagt cggtcccaaa cattctcttc cgtcagcaaa tcgtctatca
    34801 tagctacctg cctttctgct ttgtatttta acatatttga caatctaaaa taaagtgtat
    34861 ataataaata aacggaaaaa tttgtattgc acaggaggca ggggccatta tgggcgggaa
    34921 cagcctgatt gaccgattat ttaagcgcga gagcacaacg aaagaggaaa ttcgccagct
    34981 ggtggatgag gaccaggcca aaggagaact ggaagcgtct cagcgggaga tgatccacaa
    35041 tatctttgat tttgaccgac tttgtgcgga agatattatg acccatcgca cagagatcga
    35101 ggcagtggag gagacggcca ccatcggtta tgccgctgcc tttgcattgg aggcagggtg
    35161 ctcccggatc ccggtattcc acgaggatct ggacaatgtg cagggtattc tctatgtaaa
    35221 agacctgctg ccctttgtgg gtaagcctgt gccggcgggc acccggctga cggactatgt
    35281 gcgggagccg ctgtttgtac cggagagtat tccctgcggc aagctgttcg ccaccatgac
    35341 ggacaagcgt atccagatgg ccattgtggt agatgagtac ggcggcactg ccgggctggt
    35401 gaccatggag gatattctgg agagcatcgt gggcaatatt atggacgagt acgatgagga
    35461 agaggcggat gtaatccaaa ccggggagca caccttcacc tttgatggct cggtagatat
    35521 ggatgacgcg gaaaaggcgc tgggcgtgcc cttgccggag ggggattatg acacgctggc
    35581 aggctttttg atcagtcgcc tgggctatct tcccaccggc aaggagaccc agccggtgac
    35641 ggtggattat gagaatgtgc actttaccgt ttgcggggta gaggagcgca gaattgaacg
    35701 gataaaggca gaagttaaag tatgacagaa caggtaatca cctttgaagc gatggaacag
    35761 gcagcgaacc tgtttggcag cttcgatgag aacataaagc tattggagcg ggagtacggc
    35821 gtgaccatca cctgccgggg cgccgacctg aaggtggtgg gggacgcaga gaatgtggcc
    35881 gccgctgccc gggcgctgaa cggactgctg accctaatta acaaaggcga gcaactgacg
    35941 gagcagaatg tgcgctatgt gatctcgctg gtgggcgagg gcaacgagga tgtgctctcc
    36001 tccatgacca cggactcggt gtgcgtgacg gccaagggtc gcccggtgaa gccaaagacc
    36061 gtgggccaaa agcggtactg cgagtccatt gccaaaaaca ccatcacctt tggcgtgggc
    36121 ccggccggta ccggcaaaac ttacctggct gtggcaatgg cggttaccgc ctttcgtgcc
    36181 aaagaggtga accggatcat tttgacccgt ccggcggtgg aagcggggga gaagttgggc
    36241 ttcctgcccg gcgacctgca aagcaaggta gacccgtacc tgcgcccgtt atatgacgcg
    36301 ctgtttgata tgctgggggc tgagagtttt cagcgctacc aggagcgagg cgctatcgag
    36361 gtggcaccac tggcctatat gcgtgggcgt accttggacg acagttttat tattctggat
    36421 gaggcccaaa acaccacgcc ggagcagatg aaaatgttct tgacccgcct ggggttcaac
    36481 tccaaaatgg tggtcaccgg cgacattacc cagattgacc tgccggaggg caagcgctcc
    36541 gggctggtga aggtgatgga cattctaaag catgtagatg atattgaaat tcataaattc
    36601 agccagaagg atgtggtgcg ccaccggttg gtgcaggaca ttattcgggc gtatgaaaaa
    36661 tatgaggaga aaaacaagta atggaatctg taaaagtggt catttcaaac gatcaaaagg
    36721 cagtgaaggt gcctaccggt attcggttgc tgatccgccg ttgttgccac gccgtgctgg
    36781 agctggagca tttcgagggc agtgcagagg tgagcgtgcg ctttgtggat aacgaacaga
    36841 tccgtgagct gaacaaagcg tatcgaaaca tcgacagaga gacggacgta cttagcttcc
    36901 ctctggggga gaacggtgtg tacgacatta accacgacac cggcgccaag ctgctggggg
    36961 atattgtgat ctctatggag aaagccatgg agcaggcaga gctgtataat caccccttgc
    37021 agcgggaaat cggctttttg accgtccatt ccatgctgca cctgctgggc tacgaccatg
    37081 agcagggcgg actggaagaa gtgcgtatgc gcgaaaagga agaaaccgtg ctgacccaaa
    37141 tcggctggaa gcgggacagt agctattaca tgggagacga gtcatgaccc gatctgcatt
    37201 tatcgccatt atcggcaagc ccaatgtggg caaatcttct attttgaacc gacttaccgg
    37261 cagcaagatc gccattgtgt cttctaagcc acagaccacc cgcaccaaga tcatgggcgt
    37321 gctgactcgg gacgaggtgc agctggtgtt tacggacacc cccggctttc accatgccca
    37381 caacaagctg ggcgagcata tgaaccaggc ggtaggcgac acggtaggcg gcgtggatgc
    37441 ttgcctgttt gtggtggagc ctaagggcga gctcaacgac aaggagcaag aactgctggc
    37501 aatgtgcaaa aagcagcgct tgccggtgat cctggccatt aacaaaattg acatgttgcg
    37561 ggacaagacg gaactggctc cccgcatcgg ccagttggca gggctgtatg actttacggc
    37621 tgtggtgcct tgcagcgccc agaccggcga gggtgtgcag gatctgctga cggagatgga
    37681 acgcctttcg ctgccgtcgc cccatttttt tccggacgat accttgacgg atcagccgga
    37741 gcgggtgctg gcggcggaaa tgattcggga gaagatcctg cgcctaatgg ataaggagat
    37801 tccccacggc attgccgttg ccattgagaa gatgaaggaa cgcccggacg gcagctgttt
    37861 ggatgtggac gccaccattt actgcgagcg ggagagccat aagggtatgg tcatcggcaa
    37921 gggaggcgct atgcttaaaa agatcgccac atttgctcgg caggatatgg agcgcttttt
    37981 cgggatcaag gtcaatctgc acacctgggt taaggtgaaa gaggattggc gcaaccgtga
    38041 gggactgatc cacaactttg gtttggataa cgaataaatt gattttttgc cgctgcggtg
    38101 ttggattttg tccttggatg aatttggcac aaatggcgtt gcacgcatag gatacaataa
    38161 aaacggtgat cctatgtcga tggcagagaa cagctggcaa cagtttatac aaaccggccg
    38221 tgtggccgat tatttgaaat acaaggaaga ggaacgacaa gaggggcatg aacagtacca
    38281 ccaaagggtt agtgatacgg gagcagacca ccggggagaa tgatcgcctg gtgactttgc
    38341 tgacggcgga tcacgggctg gtgcgtgcgt ttgtgcgagg cggcaagcag ctgaagaatc
    38401 ggcgtgccgc tgccacctcc cttttttgct atggcgagtt tgccctgtac cgtgggcgcg
    38461 acgcttatac ggtagacagt gcggcaccca ttgaggtgtt ttttggcttg cggcaggata
    38521 ttgatcggct ggcagctgcc caatattttg cccagcttag ctacgaattg gcggcggagg
    38581 aacaaccggc gccggaattg ttgcgcctgc tgctgaacac cctgcaccta ttgtgcaagg
    38641 gtaccaagcc gctggtgcag atcaaggcgg tgtttgagct gcgcgccctg tccatctccg
    38701 gttatatgcc caatattttg gcctgcgcca actgcgggac ttatgaaaca ccggtgatgt
    38761 actttgatgt ggacgggggc tgcatttact gtgagaattg ccccaaggca ggcgccgtgg
    38821 cagtacccaa gacggtgatg accgccgtgc gctacatttg cctgacggag ccggggcgta
    38881 tttttggctt tgctctgtcg ccggagcaaa tggcactgct gggccgggtg acggagcagt
    38941 acaccctgcg gcggctggac cggcgcttta ccacactgga attctacaag tccctgcaag
    39001 ccggggacgc gactacatag catcataatg gatagagata tggataagaa tttgcaaacc
    39061 ttggaactgg ataaggtgct tgcccttttg gcggaacaga ccacctgtga cgacgccaaa
    39121 gaggcggcat tggcgctgcg ccctgcggca gacccggggg agattgctct cctgctggat
    39181 cagacggagg acgctttttc tatgctggcc cggttcggcg cgccgtcttt tggcgggctg
    39241 cataatgtaa acggtccgtt gcagcgggcg gcagccggcg ggtgcctgaa tatgacggag
    39301 ttgctgcagg tgggcgacac cctgcgggcg ctgcgcattc tggacgactg gcacggccat
    39361 ttggcgggca caagctcgtc cctgaatttc ttttttgacg gcattacggt gaacaaatat
    39421 ttggagaacc ggatctttac ctgcattgtc agtccggagg aaatggcgga caaggcctcg
    39481 gaagaacttt acgacattcg tcggaagatt aaggccaagg cggcagccat tcggcaacgg
    39541 ctggacggta tgatccactc cacccattac caaaaattcc tgcaagagcc catcgtcacc
    39601 cagcgtggcg ggcgctttgt agtgccggta aaggcggagc accggggcga ggtgcccggt
    39661 ctggtgcatg acacctcctc cagcggcgct acggtgttta tcgagccggc ggcggtggtg
    39721 gacgccaata atgacattaa ggtgttagag ggccgggagc gggaagaggt gcagcgcatt
    39781 ctctttgagc tgtccgcaga ggcaggcact tttgcagaga gcgtgcgcca cagttatgac
    39841 agtgctgtgc ggctgaacct gatctttgcc aaggcgcact tggcgtacca aatgaaagcc
    39901 gctcgtcccc agctgaacac cgagggcgta acggatttga aaaatgcccg ccatccgctg
    39961 attgataaag agcgggtggt gccggtgcat attaccctgg gcacggacta tgatacgctg
    40021 gtgatcaccg gccccaatac cggcggcaag acggtgacct taaagaccct gggcctgctg
    40081 acggcgatgg tgggctgtgg gttgttgatc ccggtatcag acggcagcaa actggcgctg
    40141 taccgccaaa tcttggtgga tatcggagat gaacagagca ttgcccaaaa cctgtccact
    40201 ttctcctctc atatggtgaa tattattgat attatgggaa aggcggacga agactccctg
    40261 gtgctgatcg acgagttggg cgccgggacg gatcccatcg agggcgcggc gctggcagtg
    40321 tctgtcattg aatatctgcg ccaaaaggga gcgcacattg ccgccaccac ccattatgca
    40381 gagctgaaag cctatgcgct ggatacgccc ggggtcagta acggctgctg cgagtttgat
    40441 gtggagaccc tgcggcctac ctatcggttg ctgatcggcg tgcccggtcg gtccaacgcc
    40501 tttgccatta cggagcacct gggcatggat ccggcggtag tgcgggcagc taaggagatt
    40561 gtcggctcgg agaaccggca gtttgagtct gtgctggaga atctggagag cgctcgaaag
    40621 gcactggacg aggagcgggc agcggcgtcc aaggaacggc aagaggcgga gcggctggct
    40681 gccaaggcca gagaagaaaa gtccaagatc gacaccctgc gggatcgaga actggacaag
    40741 gctaagcgag aggcacagcg gctggtagat gctgccaaac gcacatcttc ggacttcctg
    40801 cttcagctgg agcagttgaa gaaagagcag actgccacca acgccacgga actggcccgc
    40861 aagaccaggc gggagatcaa aaatcgcttg ggtgagttgg acgatattgt gaaccccaac
    40921 cggctgaaca ccgattggga tgcggattat aagttacccc gccccttgca ggtaggggac
    40981 catgtgctca tcaagggcat tggtgagggc gacgtgctgg aactgggcag taagatcttg
    41041 gtttcctctg gtatgctgaa aacgcgggtc aaacccacgg atctgcgcct gctgccgcct
    41101 aagaagaaag cgccgatcac cggccagcgc accctgcggc gcaccacctc ccgggcagac
    41161 gcggatgtaa aaaccgagct ggatctgcga ggccaaacag tagaggaagc cctgggcaac
    41221 ctgggtctgt ttattgataa gtgcgtgctc aataacatat ccgaggtgcg cattatccac
    41281 ggcaaaggta ccggcgcgct gcgtaccgcc gtacaggaag aactgcgcca ccatcccaat
    41341 gtggccgagt accggctggg ggtgtacggc gagggcgaga acggcgtgac cattgccaag
    41401 ctcaagtagc ccttatatat aaacatacta taatatagcg atttgcacag cgttcaggcc
    41461 gatcggcttg ggcactgcgt ttattttatt ggtacaatgt cgtataactt ttgacatcaa
    41521 aaattaaatt tttcaaaaat tcggtcaaag cgacgcgacg gaatatttcc acggcgcggg
    41581 gcgtttccta ctaaatatgg agaacggcaa ctacatcttg tggttcgaca ggggagagac
    41641 accaaaaaaa cggtggttct gctttggtga tttttacaaa aatggagccg gattttctgt
    41701 cattttgcac aatgaaaaaa attccaaaga acttcaaaaa aaggcttgac agcaggggct
    41761 ctatataata taatattgcc tgcgtgtgat tgggcgtatt atatatataa tatatagaca
    41821 ccgcaacaca caaccagata tgcgttgatg ccggaggttg cgctcctacc cagagcggta
    41881 atttcggcgg agtatgtccg atttcaaacc gggcgaaacg aatcattgta cgacgcggac
    41941 cgtaaggggt ccttgcagag cgtgacttgc gaacgcgctg tgcaccgtgt aaccgtgccc
    42001 gaatgaactg ccttcattcg gctttattta cggtaagggt tgaaacacac gggtgggtag
    42061 tcaaacaatg gttgctcgca ccatcaaaat tcatggagga atttcacatg gcagcaagta
    42121 aagttaagat ccgcatcaga ctgaagggct atgaccacaa cctggtggac caggctgcgg
    42181 agaagatcgt agacaccgca aagcgcaccg gcgctcaggt gagcggtccc atcccgcttc
    42241 ccaccgagaa ggaagttgtt accatcctgc gtgctgtaca caagtacaag gacagccgtg
    42301 agcagtttga gcagagaaca cacaagagac tcatcgacat tctcagacct tccaacaaga
    42361 cggtggaagc gctgacaagt cttgagctcc cggcaggcgt tgagatcgag attaagctct
    42421 aattgaactg aaaacagatc gcaacccggt cgaggtcatg ttggggagac ccaaccaata
    42481 accaaaggag gaataaacat gaagaaaggt cttatcggta agaaaatcgg catgacccag
    42541 gtcttcgacg cacagggcca tgcaatccct gtaaccgttg tggaggccgg tccttgcacg
    42601 attacccaga agaagacaat ggagaacgac ggctatgagg ccattcaggt gggctttggc
    42661 gatgtgaaga tcacacgcgt caacaaaccg atgaagggtc attttgacaa agccgatgtg
    42721 gctcccaaga agacactgaa ggaatttcgt ctggacgaca tttccgcaat gaatgtaggt
    42781 gacatcctga aggccgatat tttcgctccc ggcgaaaaga tcgatgtgaa gggcaccagc
    42841 aagggtaagg gcaccgcagg cgccattaag cgctggaact tctctcgtct gagaatgagc
    42901 cacggtaccg gccccaacgc ccgtcacgcc ggttctttgg gtgcctgctc cagcccctct
    42961 cgcgtattta agggcaagaa gatggcaggt cacctgggtc atgagaccgt aaccgttcaa
    43021 aacctcgagg ttgttaaggt ggatgccgag aataacctca tcgccatcaa gggcgccgtt
    43081 cccggcccca agggcggcat tgttgtcatc gctgacgcag tgaaagctta acgaaaggag
    43141 agattaaaat ggcacaggtt caggtttata accaggaagg taagaaaact tctaaattgg
    43201 aacttgcaga ttccgttttc gccattgagc cgaacgaatc cgcaatgcat cttgcagtgg
    43261 tcagctatct ggctaaccag cgtcagggca cacagtcaac tctcactcgt tctgaggtca
    43321 gcggcggcgg tgcaaagccc tggagacaga aaggcaccgg tcgtgcccgt cagggttcta
    43381 ccagaagccc gcagtggacc cacggcggta ttgctctcgg cccgaagccc agaacatacg
    43441 gcatcagcat caacaagaag gtgcgcagac tggctatgaa gtccgcgctg tccagcaagg
    43501 ttgctgctga ggagatgatg gtagtgaaca aggtagagct ggaagacatt aagaccaaag
    43561 ctgtggtcga gatgctcacc aagctgaagg ctgccaagaa gaccctgatc gtcaccgcag
    43621 ataaggacga gaagatttat aagagcgcac ggaacatcgc cggcgttaag gttgtgaccg
    43681 ccaacaccct ttgcgtgtat gacattctca actgcgacag cttcgttgtt ctgaaggacg
    43741 ccgccaagaa gatcgaggag gtatatgcat aatgaaagct gcacaggaca ttatcattaa
    43801 gccgatcatt acggaagagt ccatgaccgg catcatgatg aagaaatata ccttcaaagt
    43861 tgccaaagac gccggcaaga ttgagatcaa gaaggctgtt gaggaactgt tccccggcac
    43921 caaggtgaag aaagtaaaca ccctgaatgt aagaggtcag aagcgccgcc agggcgccaa
    43981 tgtgggttac accccctctt ggaagaaggc tgtggttacc ctcaccgagg actccaagga
    44041 gattgagttc ttcaacgata tgatgtaatc tcttatacat tatatataca aacactaaga
    44101 caaccatgat ttcgggtgat gaggtatgaa aggagccatc ctttcgcaaa gttatccgga
    44161 aaggagaaat aagaatggca atcaaaactt ataagccgac tacgccgtcc agacggaata
    44221 tgtcggttac cgattactct tctctgtcca aggttgctcc ggagcgttct ctgcttcagc
    44281 cgctgaacaa aaagtccggc cgcaactcct acggcagaat caccgttcgt catcgtggcg
    44341 gcggtaacag aaaaaaatac cgtgtgatcg acttcaagcg caacaagttc gatattcccg
    44401 ctgaggtcaa gagcattgag tatgatccca acagaagcgc gcacatcgct ctcatccagt
    44461 atgaggacgg cgtgaagagc tacatcaccg ctcccgaagg cctgaaggta ggcgacaccg
    44521 tggtagccgg tacggatgta gacatcgtgg ccggtaacgc tctgccgctg cagtacattc
    44581 ccgttggtac tatggtgcac aatgtggagc tgtatcccgg taacggcgca cagctggctc
    44641 gctctgccgg taacggcgca cagctgatgg ctctggaagg tccgtacgca ctgctgcgtc
    44701 tgccctccgg cgagctgcgc aacgtgccct gcaactgcat ggctaccatt ggcgtggttg
    44761 gcaatgccga tcatgcaaat gtgaagatcg gtaaggccgg tcgtaagcgc aatatgggct
    44821 tccgtcccac tgttcgcggt tctgtaatga accccaacga ccacccgcac ggtggtggtg
    44881 agggtaagtc ccccatcggc cgtcccggtc cttgcacccc ttggggcaag cctgctctgg
    44941 gttataagac ccgcagcaag aagaaaaagt ctgacaagat gatcgttcgc cgtcgcaacg
    45001 gtaaataaga agaaaggaga agattaaatg agtagaagtg ccaagaaggg cttttatgtt
    45061 gaagaaagcc tgttcaaaaa ggttgaagcc ctgaacgcta agggcgacaa gcaggttatc
    45121 aaaacctggt ccagaagttc cacaatcttc cctgaattcg taggtcatac ctttgctgtt
    45181 cacgacggaa gaaagcatgt accggtctat gtgaccgagg acatggtcgg ccataagctg
    45241 ggtgagttcg cgcccaccag aacatttaga ggccacgcag gctccaagtc atctaagtaa
    45301 tcggaaagga gatttattat ggaagctaca gcaaaagcaa cgtacgtccg tatctctccc
    45361 agaaaggttc agatcgtact tgatttaatc agaaagcagc ctgccgacaa ggccatggct
    45421 attctgcaat acacccccaa agccgcttgt gagcctgtga tgaaggtgct caagtccgcg
    45481 atggcaaatg cagagaacaa caacaatatg gatgtttccc gtctgtatgt gagcgactgc
    45541 aatgtaggcg ccggccccac tctgaagaga attcaggcca gagcccaggg cagagcttac
    45601 agaatcaaca agagaacatc tcacatcacc attaccgtta aggaaatgga agactaagcg
    45661 aggaggaaga gttaaatggg acagaaatgt aatcctaccg gtctcagaat cggtgtcatt
    45721 aaaaactggg actcccgctg gtacgcaaag aagggcgagt tcggcgatac ccttgtagag
    45781 gactacaagc tgcgtaagta tctgctggag accctttccg gcgcaggtgt tcctaaggtg
    45841 gagattgagc gtgacgccaa gcgtgtgcgc atcaacatcc actgcgcaaa gcccggtatg
    45901 gtgatcggca agcagggcgc tgagatcgaa aagctcagag cgctgtgcgc caagaaactg
    45961 ggcaaagaac tgaacgaagt gtacatcaac atcgttgaga tcaagcagcc cgatctgaat
    46021 gcaactttgg ttgctcagaa tgtggccggt cagctggagc ggcgtgtatc tttccgtcgc
    46081 gcagtaaagg gtgctatccg caacaccatg cgtttgggcg ctcgcggtat caagatccag
    46141 gtcagcggcc gtgtaggcgg cgccgagatc gcgcgtaccg agacatacaa agagggtacg
    46201 atcccgctgc agaccatccg tgcagacatt gactacggtt tggttgaggc taagaccact
    46261 tacggccgta tcggcgtaaa ggtttggatc taccagggcg aggttcttca cgagtctcgt
    46321 aataagagaa gaaatcgtcg ggaaggagga aatcgataat gctgttacct aagcgtgtta
    46381 agcaccgcaa gcagcacaga ggtcgtatga ccggtgtggc tacccgcggc aataaagtta
    46441 cctacggtga gtacggtctg atgaccactg agcctgcatg gatcactgcg gcacagatcg
    46501 aggctgcccg tatcgctatg acacgttaca ccaagcgtgg cggtcaggtc tggatcaaga
//
